# Supplementary material for: Enhanced Bacillus subtilis natural competence enables multiplexed genome and spore engineering
Source: bioRxiv preprint, doi:10.64898/2026.05.01.722266, version 1 (2026-05-05)
Supplement: Supplemental Data File [file 722266_file03.zip › Sequences/amyE-cmR-cassette.gb]

LOCUS       amyE-cmR_cassette       5521 bp ds-DNA     linear       16-APR-2026
DEFINITION  .
COMMENT     30-1292920743-amyE-CmR-Lin
FEATURES             Location/Qualifiers
     misc_feature    1..2084
                     /label="amyE up"
                     /ApEinfo_revcolor="#84b0dc"
                     /ApEinfo_fwdcolor="#84b0dc"
     misc_feature    2443..3093
                     /label="cat"
                     /ApEinfo_revcolor="#75c6a9"
                     /ApEinfo_fwdcolor="#75c6a9"
     misc_feature    3465..5518
                     /label="amyE down"
                     /ApEinfo_revcolor="#84b0dc"
                     /ApEinfo_fwdcolor="#84b0dc"
ORIGIN
        1 AGGAACAGAT TGGTTCCCTG CGGCAGGAAT GGGCGAAGCC GGTAAAGAAG AAGATCAGTC
       61 AGTGCCGTTT ACCGTTCGCC ATAAGCTGAT TTTGGCTGTG GCGGGACTCT CACTTGTCGG
      121 ATTTTTATAC GGCGCTTTGA AGCTTGGCTG GTCAGATTCC CAAATGGCTG CGACATTTAT
      181 TTTTATTTCT GTCCTTGCCG GTTTAATAGG CGGGCTTGCG GCGAACGATA TTGCCAAAAC
      241 CTTCATTACG GGCTGCCAAA GTCTTGTATA CGGGGCGCTG ATTGTCGGGA TGGCACGAAG
      301 CATTTCCGTT ATCCTTGAAA ATGGAAAGCT TCTCGATACT GTCGTCAATG CTTTGGCTTC
      361 ACTTTTGGAT GGATTCAGCC CGATTGCTGG GGCAATCGGC ATGTATATCG CCAGTGCGCT
      421 GCTTCATTTT CTCATCTCTT CAGGTTCTGG CGAAGCCGTT GTATTTATTC CAATCCTGGC
      481 GCCGCTCGCT GATTTGATGG GAATCACGAG ACAGGTTGCG GTTGAAGCGG TTATGCTTGG
      541 AGAAGGGGTC GTCAACTGTG TGAACCCGAC ATCCGGCGTT CTCATGGCGG TGCTTGCCGC
      601 CAGCGGTATT CCGTATGTCA AGTGGCTGCG GTTTATGGTG CCGCTTGCTC TGATTTGGTT
      661 CTTGATCGGG CTTGTCTTTA TCGTGATCGG AGTCATGATC AATTGGGGGC CGTTTTAACG
      721 ATTGCTGCCC GCCGGCTTGT ACGGCGGGCT TTTGAGTTAT TCATTGCAGA AGCGCAGGCT
      781 GTTATTGTAA CATGTAAGCC ATAAGCCATT CGTAAAAGTG CGGGAGGAAG GTCATGAATA
      841 ATCTGCGTAA TAGACTTTCA GGCGTGAATG GGAAAAATAA GAGAGTAAAA GAAAAAGAAC
      901 AAAAAATCTG GTCGGAGATT GGGATGATAG CGGGAGCATT TGCGCTGCTT GATGTGATCA
      961 TCCGCGGCAT TATGTTTGAA TTTCCGTTTA AAGAATGGGC TGCAAGCCTT GTGTTTTTGT
     1021 TCATCATTAT CTTATATTAC TGCATCAGGG CTGCGGCATC CGGAATGCTC ATGCCGAGAA
     1081 TAGACACCAA AGAAGAACTG CAAAAACGGG TGAAGCAGCA GCGAATAGAA TCAATTGCGG
     1141 TCGCCTTTGC GGTAGTGGTG CTTACGATGT ACGACAGGGG GATTCCCCAT ACATTCTTCG
     1201 CTTGGCTGAA AATGATTCTT CTTTTTATCG TCTGCGGCGG CGTTCTGTTT CTGCTTCGGT
     1261 ATGTGATTGT GAAGCTGGCT TACAGAAGAG CGGTAAAAGA AGAAATAAAA AAGAAATCAT
     1321 CTTTTTTGTT TGGAAAGCGA GGGAAGCGTT CACAGTTTCG GGCAGCTTTT TTTATAGGAA
     1381 CATTGATTTG TATTCACTCT GCCAAGTTGT TTTGATAGAG TGATTGTGAT AATTTTAAAT
     1441 GTAAGCGTTA ACAAAATTCT CCAGTCTTCA CATCGGTTTG AAAGGAGGAA GCGGAAGAAT
     1501 GAAGTAAGAG GGATTTTTGA CTCCGAAGTA AGTCTTCAAA AAATCAAATA AGGAGTGTCA
     1561 AGAATGTTTG CAAAACGATT CAAAACCTCT TTACTGCCGT TATTCGCTGG ATTTTTATTG
     1621 CTGTTTCATT TGGTTCTGGC AGGACCGGCG GCTGCGAGTG CTGAAACGGC GAACAAATCG
     1681 AATGAGCTTA CAGCACCGTC GATCAAAAGC GGAACCATTC TTCATGCATG GAATTGGTCG
     1741 TTCAATACGT TAAAACACAA TATGAAGGAT ATTCATGATG CAGGATATAC AGCCATTCAG
     1801 ACATCTCCGA TTAACCAAGT AAAGGAAGGG AATCAAGGAG ATAAAAGCAT GTCGAACTGG
     1861 TACTGGCTGT ATCAGCCGAC ATCGTATCAA ATTGGCAACC GTTACTTAGG TACTGAACAA
     1921 GAATTTAAAG AAATGTGTGC AGCCGCTGAA GAATATGGCA TAAAGGTCAT TGTTGACGCG
     1981 GTCATCAATC ATACCACCAG TGATTATGCC GCGATTTCCA ATGAGGTTAA GAGTATTCCA
     2041 AACTGGACAC ATGGAAACAC ACAAATTAAA AACTGGTCTG ATCGTACTAG TAGCGGCCGC
     2101 TGCAGTCCGG CAAAAAAGGG CAAGGTGTCA ATTCTCATGT TTGACAGCTT ATCATCGGCA
     2161 ATAGTTACCC TTATTATCAA GATAAGAAAG AAAAGGATTT TTCGCTACGC TCAAATCCTT
     2221 TAAAAAAACA CAAAAGACCA CATTTTTTAA TGTGGTCTTT TATTCTTCAA CTAAAGCACC
     2281 CATTAGTTCA ACAAACGAAA ATTGGATAAA GTGGGATATT TTTAAAATAT ATATTTATGT
     2341 TACAGTAATA TTGACTTTTA AAAAAGGATT GATTCTAATG AAGAAAGCAG ACAAGTAAGC
     2401 CTCCTAAATT CACTTTAGAT AAAAATTTAG GAGGCATATC AAATGAACTT TAATAAAATT
     2461 GATTTAGACA ATTGGAAGAG AAAAGAGATA TTTAATCATT ATTTGAACCA ACAAACGACT
     2521 TTTAGTATAA CCACAGAAAT TGATATTAGT GTTTTATACC GAAACATAAA ACAAGAAGGA
     2581 TATAAATTTT ACCCTGCATT TATTTTCTTA GTGACAAGGG TGATAAACTC AAATACAGCT
     2641 TTTAGAACTG GTTACAATAG CGACGGAGAG TTAGGTTATT GGGATAAGTT AGAGCCACTT
     2701 TATACAATTT TTGATGGTGT ATCTAAAACA TTCTCTGGTA TTTGGACTCC TGTAAAGAAT
     2761 GACTTCAAAG AGTTTTATGA TTTATACCTT TCTGATGTAG AGAAATATAA TGGTTCGGGG
     2821 AAATTGTTTC CCAAAACACC TATACCTGAA AATGCTTTTT CTCTTTCTAT TATTCCATGG
     2881 ACTTCATTTA CTGGGTTTAA CTTAAATATC AATAATAATA GTAATTACCT TCTACCCATT
     2941 ATTACAGCAG GAAAATTCAT TAATAAAGGT AATTCAATAT ATTTACCGCT ATCTTTACAG
     3001 GTACATCATT CTGTTTGTGA TGGTTATCAT GCAGGATTGT TTATGAACTC TATTCAGGAA
     3061 TTGTCAGATA GGCCTAATGA CTGGCTTTTA TAATATGAGA TAATGCCGAC TGTACTTTTT
     3121 ACAGTCGGTT TTCTAATGTC ACTAACCTGC CCCGTTAGTT GAAGAAGGTT TTTATATTAC
     3181 AGCTCCAGAT CCTCTACGCC GGACGCATCG TGGCAGGCAT CACCGGCGCC ACAGGTGCGG
     3241 TTGCTGGCGC CTATATCGCC GACATCACCG ATGGGGAAGA TCGGGCTCGC CACTTCGGGC
     3301 TCATGAGCGC TTGTTTCGGC GTGGGTATGG TGGCAGGCCC CGTGGCCGGG GGACTGTTGG
     3361 GCGCCATCTC CTTGCATGCA CCATTCCTTG CGGCGGCGGT GCTCAACGGC CTCAACCTAC
     3421 TACTGGGCTG CTTCCTAATG CAGGAGTCGC ATAAGGGAGA GCGTCGACAT GGATGAGCGA
     3481 TGATGATATC CGTTTAGGCT GGGCGGTGAT AGCTTCTCGT TCAGGCAGTA CGCCTCTTTT
     3541 CTTTTCCAGA CCTGAGGGAG GCGGAAATGG TGTGAGGTTC CCGGGGAAAA GCCAAATAGG
     3601 CGATCGCGGG AGTGCTTTAT TTGAAGATCA GGCTATCACT GCGGTCAATA GATTTCACAA
     3661 TGTGATGGCT GGACAGCCTG AGGAACTCTC GAACCCGAAT GGAAACAACC AGATATTTAT
     3721 GAATCAGCGC GGCTCACATG GCGTTGTGCT GGCAAATGCA GGTTCATCCT CTGTCTCTAT
     3781 CAATACGGCA ACAAAATTGC CTGATGGCAG GTATGACAAT AAAGCTGGAG CGGGTTCATT
     3841 TCAAGTGAAC GATGGTAAAC TGACAGGCAC GATCAATGCC AGGTCTGTAG CTGTGCTTTA
     3901 TCCTGATGAT ATTGCAAAAG CGCCTCATGT TTTCCTTGAG AATTACAAAA CAGGTGTAAC
     3961 ACATTCTTTC AATGATCAAC TGACGATTAC CTTGCGTGCA GATGCGAATA CAACAAAAGC
     4021 CGTTTATCAA ATCAATAATG GACCAGAGAC GGCGTTTAAG GATGGAGATC AATTCACAAT
     4081 CGGAAAAGGA GATCCATTTG GCAAAACATA CACCATCATG TTAAAAGGAA CGAACAGTGA
     4141 TGGTGTAACG AGGACCGAGA AATACAGTTT TGTTAAAAGA GATCCAGCGT CGGCCAAAAC
     4201 CATCGGCTAT CAAAATCCGA ATCATTGGAG CCAGGTAAAT GCTTATATCT ATAAACATGA
     4261 TGGGAGCCGA GTAATTGAAT TGACCGGATC TTGGCCTGGA AAACCAATGA CTAAAAATGC
     4321 AGACGGAATT TACACGCTGA CGCTGCCTGC GGACACGGAT ACAACCAACG CAAAAGTGAT
     4381 TTTTAATAAT GGCAGCGCCC AAGTGCCCGG TCAGAATCAG CCTGGCTTTG ATTACGTGCT
     4441 AAATGGTTTA TATAATGACT CGGGCTTAAG CGGTTCTCTT CCCCATTGAG GGCAAGGCTA
     4501 GACGGGACTT ACCGAAAGAA ACCATCAATG ATGGTTTCTT TTTTGTTCAT AAATCAGACA
     4561 AAACTTTTCT CTTGCAAAAG TTTGTGAAGT GTTGCACAAT ATAAATGTGA AATACTTCAC
     4621 AAACAAAAAG ACATCAAAGA GAAACATACC CTGGAAGGAT GATTAATGAT GAACAAACAT
     4681 GTAAATAAAG TAGCTTTAAT CGGAGCGGGT TTTGTTGGAA GCAGTTATGC ATTTGCGTTA
     4741 ATTAACCAAG GAATCACAGA TGAGCTTGTG GTCATTGATG TAAATAAAGA AAAAGCAATG
     4801 GGCGATGTGA TGGATTTAAA CCACGGAAAG GCGTTTGCGC CACAACCGGT CAAAACATCT
     4861 TACGGAACAT ATGAAGACTG CAAGGATGCT GATATTGTCT GCATTTGCGC CGGAGCAAAC
     4921 CAAAAACCTG GTGAGACACG CCTTGAATTA GTAGAAAAGA ACTTGAAGAT TTTCAAAGGC
     4981 ATCGTTAGTG AAGTCATGGC GAGCGGATTT GACGGCATTT TCTTAGTCGC GACAAATCCG
     5041 GTTGATATCC TGACTTACGC AACATGGAAA TTCAGCGGCC TGCCAAAAGA GCGGGTGATT
     5101 GGAAGCGGCA CAACACTTGA TTCTGCGAGA TTCCGTTTCA TGCTGAGCGA ATACTTTGGC
     5161 GCAGCGCCTC AAAACGTACA CGCGCATATT ATCGGAGAGC ACGGCGACAC AGAGCTTCCT
     5221 GTTTGGAGCC ACGCGAATGT CGGCGGTGTG CCGGTCAGTG AACTCGTTGA GAAAAACGAT
     5281 GCGTACAAAC AAGAGGAGCT GGACCAAATT GTAGATGATG TGAAAAACGC AGCTTACCAT
     5341 ATCATTGAGA AAAAAGGCGC GACTTATTAT GGGGTTGCGA TGAGTCTTGC TCGCATTACA
     5401 AAAGCCATTC TTCATAATGA AAACAGCATA TTAACTGTCA GCACATATTT GGACGGGCAA
     5461 TACGGTGCAG ATGACGTGTA CATCGGTGTG CCGGCTGTCG TGAATCGCGG AGGGATCGCA
     5521 G
//
