# Supplementary material for: Enhanced Bacillus subtilis natural competence enables multiplexed genome and spore engineering
Source: bioRxiv preprint, doi:10.64898/2026.05.01.722266, version 1 (2026-05-05)
Supplement: Supplemental Data File [file 722266_file03.zip › Sequences/amyE-ermR-cassette.gb]

LOCUS       amyE-ermR_cassette      5371 bp ds-DNA     linear       16-APR-2026
DEFINITION  .
COMMENT     30-1295968066-amyE-ermR-LIN
FEATURES             Location/Qualifiers
     misc_feature    1..2084
                     /label="amyE up"
                     /ApEinfo_revcolor="#84b0dc"
                     /ApEinfo_fwdcolor="#84b0dc"
     misc_feature    2242..3164
                     /label="ermR"
                     /ApEinfo_revcolor="#75c6a9"
                     /ApEinfo_fwdcolor="#75c6a9"
     misc_feature    3313..5366
                     /label="amyE down"
                     /ApEinfo_revcolor="#84b0dc"
                     /ApEinfo_fwdcolor="#84b0dc"
ORIGIN
        1 AGGAACAGAT TGGTTCCCTG CGGCAGGAAT GGGCGAAGCC GGTAAAGAAG AAGATCAGTC
       61 AGTGCCGTTT ACCGTTCGCC ATAAGCTGAT TTTGGCTGTG GCGGGACTCT CACTTGTCGG
      121 ATTTTTATAC GGCGCTTTGA AGCTTGGCTG GTCAGATTCC CAAATGGCTG CGACATTTAT
      181 TTTTATTTCT GTCCTTGCCG GTTTAATAGG CGGGCTTGCG GCGAACGATA TTGCCAAAAC
      241 CTTCATTACG GGCTGCCAAA GTCTTGTATA CGGGGCGCTG ATTGTCGGGA TGGCACGAAG
      301 CATTTCCGTT ATCCTTGAAA ATGGAAAGCT TCTCGATACT GTCGTCAATG CTTTGGCTTC
      361 ACTTTTGGAT GGATTCAGCC CGATTGCTGG GGCAATCGGC ATGTATATCG CCAGTGCGCT
      421 GCTTCATTTT CTCATCTCTT CAGGTTCTGG CGAAGCCGTT GTATTTATTC CAATCCTGGC
      481 GCCGCTCGCT GATTTGATGG GAATCACGAG ACAGGTTGCG GTTGAAGCGG TTATGCTTGG
      541 AGAAGGGGTC GTCAACTGTG TGAACCCGAC ATCCGGCGTT CTCATGGCGG TGCTTGCCGC
      601 CAGCGGTATT CCGTATGTCA AGTGGCTGCG GTTTATGGTG CCGCTTGCTC TGATTTGGTT
      661 CTTGATCGGG CTTGTCTTTA TCGTGATCGG AGTCATGATC AATTGGGGGC CGTTTTAACG
      721 ATTGCTGCCC GCCGGCTTGT ACGGCGGGCT TTTGAGTTAT TCATTGCAGA AGCGCAGGCT
      781 GTTATTGTAA CATGTAAGCC ATAAGCCATT CGTAAAAGTG CGGGAGGAAG GTCATGAATA
      841 ATCTGCGTAA TAGACTTTCA GGCGTGAATG GGAAAAATAA GAGAGTAAAA GAAAAAGAAC
      901 AAAAAATCTG GTCGGAGATT GGGATGATAG CGGGAGCATT TGCGCTGCTT GATGTGATCA
      961 TCCGCGGCAT TATGTTTGAA TTTCCGTTTA AAGAATGGGC TGCAAGCCTT GTGTTTTTGT
     1021 TCATCATTAT CTTATATTAC TGCATCAGGG CTGCGGCATC CGGAATGCTC ATGCCGAGAA
     1081 TAGACACCAA AGAAGAACTG CAAAAACGGG TGAAGCAGCA GCGAATAGAA TCAATTGCGG
     1141 TCGCCTTTGC GGTAGTGGTG CTTACGATGT ACGACAGGGG GATTCCCCAT ACATTCTTCG
     1201 CTTGGCTGAA AATGATTCTT CTTTTTATCG TCTGCGGCGG CGTTCTGTTT CTGCTTCGGT
     1261 ATGTGATTGT GAAGCTGGCT TACAGAAGAG CGGTAAAAGA AGAAATAAAA AAGAAATCAT
     1321 CTTTTTTGTT TGGAAAGCGA GGGAAGCGTT CACAGTTTCG GGCAGCTTTT TTTATAGGAA
     1381 CATTGATTTG TATTCACTCT GCCAAGTTGT TTTGATAGAG TGATTGTGAT AATTTTAAAT
     1441 GTAAGCGTTA ACAAAATTCT CCAGTCTTCA CATCGGTTTG AAAGGAGGAA GCGGAAGAAT
     1501 GAAGTAAGAG GGATTTTTGA CTCCGAAGTA AGTCTTCAAA AAATCAAATA AGGAGTGTCA
     1561 AGAATGTTTG CAAAACGATT CAAAACCTCT TTACTGCCGT TATTCGCTGG ATTTTTATTG
     1621 CTGTTTCATT TGGTTCTGGC AGGACCGGCG GCTGCGAGTG CTGAAACGGC GAACAAATCG
     1681 AATGAGCTTA CAGCACCGTC GATCAAAAGC GGAACCATTC TTCATGCATG GAATTGGTCG
     1741 TTCAATACGT TAAAACACAA TATGAAGGAT ATTCATGATG CAGGATATAC AGCCATTCAG
     1801 ACATCTCCGA TTAACCAAGT AAAGGAAGGG AATCAAGGAG ATAAAAGCAT GTCGAACTGG
     1861 TACTGGCTGT ATCAGCCGAC ATCGTATCAA ATTGGCAACC GTTACTTAGG TACTGAACAA
     1921 GAATTTAAAG AAATGTGTGC AGCCGCTGAA GAATATGGCA TAAAGGTCAT TGTTGACGCG
     1981 GTCATCAATC ATACCACCAG TGATTATGCC GCGATTTCCA ATGAGGTTAA GAGTATTCCA
     2041 AACTGGACAC ATGGAAACAC ACAAATTAAA AACTGGTCTG ATCGCAACTA AAGCACCCAT
     2101 TAGTTCGCTA GCCGTGTGCT CTACGACCAA AACTATAAAA CCTTTAAGAA CTTTCTTTTT
     2161 TTACAAGAAA AAAGAAATTA GATAAATCTC TCATATCTTT TATTCAATAA TCGCATCCGA
     2221 TTGCAGTATA AATTTAACGA TCACTCATCA TGTTCATATT TATCAGAGCT CGTGCTATAA
     2281 TTATACTAAT TTTATAAGGA GGAAAAAATA TGGGCATTTT TAGTATTTTT GTAATCAGCA
     2341 CAGTTCATTA TCAACCAAAC AAAAAATAAG TGGTTATAAT GAATCGTTAA TAAGCAAAAT
     2401 TCATATAACC AAATTAAAGA GGGTTATAAT GAACGAGAAA AATATAAAAC ACAGTCAAAA
     2461 CTTTATTACT TCAAAACATA ATATAGATAA AATAATGACA AATATAAGAT TAAATGAACA
     2521 TGATAATATC TTTGAAATCG GCTCAGGAAA AGGCCATTTT ACCCTTGAAT TAGTAAAGAG
     2581 GTGTAATTTC GTAACTGCCA TTGAAATAGA CCATAAATTA TGCAAAACTA CAGAAAATAA
     2641 ACTTGTTGAT CACGATAATT TCCAAGTTTT AAACAAGGAT ATATTGCAGT TTAAATTTCC
     2701 TAAAAACCAA TCCTATAAAA TATATGGTAA TATACCTTAT AACATAAGTA CGGATATAAT
     2761 ACGCAAAATT GTTTTTGATA GTATAGCTAA TGAGATTTAT TTAATCGTGG AATACGGGTT
     2821 TGCTAAAAGA TTATTAAATA CAAAACGCTC ATTGGCATTA CTTTTAATGG CAGAAGTTGA
     2881 TATTTCTATA TTAAGTATGG TTCCAAGAGA ATATTTTCAT CCTAAACCTA AAGTGAATAG
     2941 CTCACTTATC AGATTAAGTA GAAAAAAATC AAGAATATCA CACAAAGATA AACAAAAGTA
     3001 TAATTATTTC GTTATGAAAT GGGTTAACAA AGAATACAAG AAAATATTTA CAAAAAATCA
     3061 ATTTAACAAT TCCTTAAAAC ATGCAGGAAT TGACGATTTA AACAATATTA GCTTTGAACA
     3121 ATTCTTATCT CTTTTCAATA GCTATAAATT ATTTAATAAG TAAGTTAAGG GATGCATAAA
     3181 CTGCATCCCT TAACTTGTTT TTCGTGTGCC TATTTTTTGT GAATCGATTA TGTCTTTTGC
     3241 GCAGTCGGCG CCAACGGCCT CAACCTACTA CTGGGCTGCT TCCTAATGCA GGAGTCGCAT
     3301 AAGGGAGAGC GTCGACATGG ATGAGCGATG ATGATATCCG TTTAGGCTGG GCGGTGATAG
     3361 CTTCTCGTTC AGGCAGTACG CCTCTTTTCT TTTCCAGACC TGAGGGAGGC GGAAATGGTG
     3421 TGAGGTTCCC GGGGAAAAGC CAAATAGGCG ATCGCGGGAG TGCTTTATTT GAAGATCAGG
     3481 CTATCACTGC GGTCAATAGA TTTCACAATG TGATGGCTGG ACAGCCTGAG GAACTCTCGA
     3541 ACCCGAATGG AAACAACCAG ATATTTATGA ATCAGCGCGG CTCACATGGC GTTGTGCTGG
     3601 CAAATGCAGG TTCATCCTCT GTCTCTATCA ATACGGCAAC AAAATTGCCT GATGGCAGGT
     3661 ATGACAATAA AGCTGGAGCG GGTTCATTTC AAGTGAACGA TGGTAAACTG ACAGGCACGA
     3721 TCAATGCCAG GTCTGTAGCT GTGCTTTATC CTGATGATAT TGCAAAAGCG CCTCATGTTT
     3781 TCCTTGAGAA TTACAAAACA GGTGTAACAC ATTCTTTCAA TGATCAACTG ACGATTACCT
     3841 TGCGTGCAGA TGCGAATACA ACAAAAGCCG TTTATCAAAT CAATAATGGA CCAGAGACGG
     3901 CGTTTAAGGA TGGAGATCAA TTCACAATCG GAAAAGGAGA TCCATTTGGC AAAACATACA
     3961 CCATCATGTT AAAAGGAACG AACAGTGATG GTGTAACGAG GACCGAGAAA TACAGTTTTG
     4021 TTAAAAGAGA TCCAGCGTCG GCCAAAACCA TCGGCTATCA AAATCCGAAT CATTGGAGCC
     4081 AGGTAAATGC TTATATCTAT AAACATGATG GGAGCCGAGT AATTGAATTG ACCGGATCTT
     4141 GGCCTGGAAA ACCAATGACT AAAAATGCAG ACGGAATTTA CACGCTGACG CTGCCTGCGG
     4201 ACACGGATAC AACCAACGCA AAAGTGATTT TTAATAATGG CAGCGCCCAA GTGCCCGGTC
     4261 AGAATCAGCC TGGCTTTGAT TACGTGCTAA ATGGTTTATA TAATGACTCG GGCTTAAGCG
     4321 GTTCTCTTCC CCATTGAGGG CAAGGCTAGA CGGGACTTAC CGAAAGAAAC CATCAATGAT
     4381 GGTTTCTTTT TTGTTCATAA ATCAGACAAA ACTTTTCTCT TGCAAAAGTT TGTGAAGTGT
     4441 TGCACAATAT AAATGTGAAA TACTTCACAA ACAAAAAGAC ATCAAAGAGA AACATACCCT
     4501 GGAAGGATGA TTAATGATGA ACAAACATGT AAATAAAGTA GCTTTAATCG GAGCGGGTTT
     4561 TGTTGGAAGC AGTTATGCAT TTGCGTTAAT TAACCAAGGA ATCACAGATG AGCTTGTGGT
     4621 CATTGATGTA AATAAAGAAA AAGCAATGGG CGATGTGATG GATTTAAACC ACGGAAAGGC
     4681 GTTTGCGCCA CAACCGGTCA AAACATCTTA CGGAACATAT GAAGACTGCA AGGATGCTGA
     4741 TATTGTCTGC ATTTGCGCCG GAGCAAACCA AAAACCTGGT GAGACACGCC TTGAATTAGT
     4801 AGAAAAGAAC TTGAAGATTT TCAAAGGCAT CGTTAGTGAA GTCATGGCGA GCGGATTTGA
     4861 CGGCATTTTC TTAGTCGCGA CAAATCCGGT TGATATCCTG ACTTACGCAA CATGGAAATT
     4921 CAGCGGCCTG CCAAAAGAGC GGGTGATTGG AAGCGGCACA ACACTTGATT CTGCGAGATT
     4981 CCGTTTCATG CTGAGCGAAT ACTTTGGCGC AGCGCCTCAA AACGTACACG CGCATATTAT
     5041 CGGAGAGCAC GGCGACACAG AGCTTCCTGT TTGGAGCCAC GCGAATGTCG GCGGTGTGCC
     5101 GGTCAGTGAA CTCGTTGAGA AAAACGATGC GTACAAACAA GAGGAGCTGG ACCAAATTGT
     5161 AGATGATGTG AAAAACGCAG CTTACCATAT CATTGAGAAA AAAGGCGCGA CTTATTATGG
     5221 GGTTGCGATG AGTCTTGCTC GCATTACAAA AGCCATTCTT CATAATGAAA ACAGCATATT
     5281 AACTGTCAGC ACATATTTGG ACGGGCAATA CGGTGCAGAT GACGTGTACA TCGGTGTGCC
     5341 GGCTGTCGTG AATCGCGGAG GGATCGCAGG T
//
