# Supplementary material for: Enhanced Bacillus subtilis natural competence enables multiplexed genome and spore engineering
Source: bioRxiv preprint, doi:10.64898/2026.05.01.722266, version 1 (2026-05-05)
Supplement: Supplemental Data File [file 722266_file03.zip › Sequences/amyE-spcR-cassette.gb]

LOCUS       amyE-spcR_cassette      5228 bp ds-DNA     linear       16-APR-2026
DEFINITION  .
COMMENT     30-1297566057-amyE-spcR-LIN
FEATURES             Location/Qualifiers
     misc_feature    1..2084
                     /label="amyE up"
                     /ApEinfo_revcolor="#84b0dc"
                     /ApEinfo_fwdcolor="#84b0dc"
     misc_feature    2295..3047
                     /label="spcR"
                     /ApEinfo_revcolor="#ffef86"
                     /ApEinfo_fwdcolor="#ffef86"
     misc_feature    3175..5228
                     /label="amyE down"
                     /ApEinfo_revcolor="#84b0dc"
                     /ApEinfo_fwdcolor="#84b0dc"
ORIGIN
        1 AGGAACAGAT TGGTTCCCTG CGGCAGGAAT GGGCGAAGCC GGTAAAGAAG AAGATCAGTC
       61 AGTGCCGTTT ACCGTTCGCC ATAAGCTGAT TTTGGCTGTG GCGGGACTCT CACTTGTCGG
      121 ATTTTTATAC GGCGCTTTGA AGCTTGGCTG GTCAGATTCC CAAATGGCTG CGACATTTAT
      181 TTTTATTTCT GTCCTTGCCG GTTTAATAGG CGGGCTTGCG GCGAACGATA TTGCCAAAAC
      241 CTTCATTACG GGCTGCCAAA GTCTTGTATA CGGGGCGCTG ATTGTCGGGA TGGCACGAAG
      301 CATTTCCGTT ATCCTTGAAA ATGGAAAGCT TCTCGATACT GTCGTCAATG CTTTGGCTTC
      361 ACTTTTGGAT GGATTCAGCC CGATTGCTGG GGCAATCGGC ATGTATATCG CCAGTGCGCT
      421 GCTTCATTTT CTCATCTCTT CAGGTTCTGG CGAAGCCGTT GTATTTATTC CAATCCTGGC
      481 GCCGCTCGCT GATTTGATGG GAATCACGAG ACAGGTTGCG GTTGAAGCGG TTATGCTTGG
      541 AGAAGGGGTC GTCAACTGTG TGAACCCGAC ATCCGGCGTT CTCATGGCGG TGCTTGCCGC
      601 CAGCGGTATT CCGTATGTCA AGTGGCTGCG GTTTATGGTG CCGCTTGCTC TGATTTGGTT
      661 CTTGATCGGG CTTGTCTTTA TCGTGATCGG AGTCATGATC AATTGGGGGC CGTTTTAACG
      721 ATTGCTGCCC GCCGGCTTGT ACGGCGGGCT TTTGAGTTAT TCATTGCAGA AGCGCAGGCT
      781 GTTATTGTAA CATGTAAGCC ATAAGCCATT CGTAAAAGTG CGGGAGGAAG GTCATGAATA
      841 ATCTGCGTAA TAGACTTTCA GGCGTGAATG GGAAAAATAA GAGAGTAAAA GAAAAAGAAC
      901 AAAAAATCTG GTCGGAGATT GGGATGATAG CGGGAGCATT TGCGCTGCTT GATGTGATCA
      961 TCCGCGGCAT TATGTTTGAA TTTCCGTTTA AAGAATGGGC TGCAAGCCTT GTGTTTTTGT
     1021 TCATCATTAT CTTATATTAC TGCATCAGGG CTGCGGCATC CGGAATGCTC ATGCCGAGAA
     1081 TAGACACCAA AGAAGAACTG CAAAAACGGG TGAAGCAGCA GCGAATAGAA TCAATTGCGG
     1141 TCGCCTTTGC GGTAGTGGTG CTTACGATGT ACGACAGGGG GATTCCCCAT ACATTCTTCG
     1201 CTTGGCTGAA AATGATTCTT CTTTTTATCG TCTGCGGCGG CGTTCTGTTT CTGCTTCGGT
     1261 ATGTGATTGT GAAGCTGGCT TACAGAAGAG CGGTAAAAGA AGAAATAAAA AAGAAATCAT
     1321 CTTTTTTGTT TGGAAAGCGA GGGAAGCGTT CACAGTTTCG GGCAGCTTTT TTTATAGGAA
     1381 CATTGATTTG TATTCACTCT GCCAAGTTGT TTTGATAGAG TGATTGTGAT AATTTTAAAT
     1441 GTAAGCGTTA ACAAAATTCT CCAGTCTTCA CATCGGTTTG AAAGGAGGAA GCGGAAGAAT
     1501 GAAGTAAGAG GGATTTTTGA CTCCGAAGTA AGTCTTCAAA AAATCAAATA AGGAGTGTCA
     1561 AGAATGTTTG CAAAACGATT CAAAACCTCT TTACTGCCGT TATTCGCTGG ATTTTTATTG
     1621 CTGTTTCATT TGGTTCTGGC AGGACCGGCG GCTGCGAGTG CTGAAACGGC GAACAAATCG
     1681 AATGAGCTTA CAGCACCGTC GATCAAAAGC GGAACCATTC TTCATGCATG GAATTGGTCG
     1741 TTCAATACGT TAAAACACAA TATGAAGGAT ATTCATGATG CAGGATATAC AGCCATTCAG
     1801 ACATCTCCGA TTAACCAAGT AAAGGAAGGG AATCAAGGAG ATAAAAGCAT GTCGAACTGG
     1861 TACTGGCTGT ATCAGCCGAC ATCGTATCAA ATTGGCAACC GTTACTTAGG TACTGAACAA
     1921 GAATTTAAAG AAATGTGTGC AGCCGCTGAA GAATATGGCA TAAAGGTCAT TGTTGACGCG
     1981 GTCATCAATC ATACCACCAG TGATTATGCC GCGATTTCCA ATGAGGTTAA GAGTATTCCA
     2041 AACTGGACAC ATGGAAACAC ACAAATTAAA AACTGGTCTG ATCGAAAACA ATGAATAGGT
     2101 TTACACTTAC TTTAGTTTTA TGGAAATGAA AGATCATATC ATATATAATC TAGAATAAAA
     2161 TTAACTAAAA TAATTATTAT CTAGATAAAA AATTTAGAAG CCAATGAAAT CTATAAATAA
     2221 ACTAAATTAA GTTTATTTAA TTAACAACTA TGGATATAAA ATAGGTACTA ATCAAAATAG
     2281 TGAGGAGGAT ATATTTGAAT ACATACGAAC AAATTAATAA AGTGAAAAAA ATACTTCGGA
     2341 AACATTTAAA AAATAACCTT ATTGGTACTT ACATGTTTGG ATCAGGAGTT GAGAGTGGAC
     2401 TAAAACCAAA TAGTGATCTT GACTTTTTAG TCGTCGTATC TGAACCATTG ACAGATCAAA
     2461 GTAAAGAAAT ACTTATACAA AAAATTAGAC CTATTTCAAA AAAAATAGGA GATAAAAGCA
     2521 ACTTACGATA TATTGAATTA ACAATTATTA TTCAGCAAGA AATGGTACCG TGGAATCATC
     2581 CTCCCAAACA AGAATTTATT TATGGAGAAT GGTTACAAGA GCTTTATGAA CAAGGATACA
     2641 TTCCTCAGAA GGAATTAAAT TCAGATTTAA CCATAATGCT TTACCAAGCA AAACGAAAAA
     2701 ATAAAAGAAT ATACGGAAAT TATGACTTAG AGGAATTACT ACCTGATATT CCATTTTCTG
     2761 ATGTGAGAAG AGCCATTATG GATTCGTCAG AGGAATTAAT AGATAATTAT CAGGATGATG
     2821 AAACCAACTC TATATTAACT TTATGCCGTA TGATTTTAAC TATGGACACG GGTAAAATCA
     2881 TACCAAAAGA TATTGCGGGA AATGCAGTGG CTGAATCTTC TCCATTAGAA CATAGGGAGA
     2941 GAATTTTGTT AGCAGTTCGT AGTTATCTTG GAGAGAATAT TGAATGGACT AATGAAAATG
     3001 TAAATTTAAC TATAAACTAT TTAAATAACA GATTAAAAAA ATTATAAAAA AATTGAAAAA
     3061 ATGGTGGAAA CACTTTTTTC AATTTTTTTG TTTTATTATT TAATATTTGG GAAATATTCA
     3121 TTCTAATTGG TAATCAGATT TTAGAAAACA ATAAACCCTT GCATAGGGGG ATCTCGACAT
     3181 GGATGAGCGA TGATGATATC CGTTTAGGCT GGGCGGTGAT AGCTTCTCGT TCAGGCAGTA
     3241 CGCCTCTTTT CTTTTCCAGA CCTGAGGGAG GCGGAAATGG TGTGAGGTTC CCGGGGAAAA
     3301 GCCAAATAGG CGATCGCGGG AGTGCTTTAT TTGAAGATCA GGCTATCACT GCGGTCAATA
     3361 GATTTCACAA TGTGATGGCT GGACAGCCTG AGGAACTCTC GAACCCGAAT GGAAACAACC
     3421 AGATATTTAT GAATCAGCGC GGCTCACATG GCGTTGTGCT GGCAAATGCA GGTTCATCCT
     3481 CTGTCTCTAT CAATACGGCA ACAAAATTGC CTGATGGCAG GTATGACAAT AAAGCTGGAG
     3541 CGGGTTCATT TCAAGTGAAC GATGGTAAAC TGACAGGCAC GATCAATGCC AGGTCTGTAG
     3601 CTGTGCTTTA TCCTGATGAT ATTGCAAAAG CGCCTCATGT TTTCCTTGAG AATTACAAAA
     3661 CAGGTGTAAC ACATTCTTTC AATGATCAAC TGACGATTAC CTTGCGTGCA GATGCGAATA
     3721 CAACAAAAGC CGTTTATCAA ATCAATAATG GACCAGAGAC GGCGTTTAAG GATGGAGATC
     3781 AATTCACAAT CGGAAAAGGA GATCCATTTG GCAAAACATA CACCATCATG TTAAAAGGAA
     3841 CGAACAGTGA TGGTGTAACG AGGACCGAGA AATACAGTTT TGTTAAAAGA GATCCAGCGT
     3901 CGGCCAAAAC CATCGGCTAT CAAAATCCGA ATCATTGGAG CCAGGTAAAT GCTTATATCT
     3961 ATAAACATGA TGGGAGCCGA GTAATTGAAT TGACCGGATC TTGGCCTGGA AAACCAATGA
     4021 CTAAAAATGC AGACGGAATT TACACGCTGA CGCTGCCTGC GGACACGGAT ACAACCAACG
     4081 CAAAAGTGAT TTTTAATAAT GGCAGCGCCC AAGTGCCCGG TCAGAATCAG CCTGGCTTTG
     4141 ATTACGTGCT AAATGGTTTA TATAATGACT CGGGCTTAAG CGGTTCTCTT CCCCATTGAG
     4201 GGCAAGGCTA GACGGGACTT ACCGAAAGAA ACCATCAATG ATGGTTTCTT TTTTGTTCAT
     4261 AAATCAGACA AAACTTTTCT CTTGCAAAAG TTTGTGAAGT GTTGCACAAT ATAAATGTGA
     4321 AATACTTCAC AAACAAAAAG ACATCAAAGA GAAACATACC CTGGAAGGAT GATTAATGAT
     4381 GAACAAACAT GTAAATAAAG TAGCTTTAAT CGGAGCGGGT TTTGTTGGAA GCAGTTATGC
     4441 ATTTGCGTTA ATTAACCAAG GAATCACAGA TGAGCTTGTG GTCATTGATG TAAATAAAGA
     4501 AAAAGCAATG GGCGATGTGA TGGATTTAAA CCACGGAAAG GCGTTTGCGC CACAACCGGT
     4561 CAAAACATCT TACGGAACAT ATGAAGACTG CAAGGATGCT GATATTGTCT GCATTTGCGC
     4621 CGGAGCAAAC CAAAAACCTG GTGAGACACG CCTTGAATTA GTAGAAAAGA ACTTGAAGAT
     4681 TTTCAAAGGC ATCGTTAGTG AAGTCATGGC GAGCGGATTT GACGGCATTT TCTTAGTCGC
     4741 GACAAATCCG GTTGATATCC TGACTTACGC AACATGGAAA TTCAGCGGCC TGCCAAAAGA
     4801 GCGGGTGATT GGAAGCGGCA CAACACTTGA TTCTGCGAGA TTCCGTTTCA TGCTGAGCGA
     4861 ATACTTTGGC GCAGCGCCTC AAAACGTACA CGCGCATATT ATCGGAGAGC ACGGCGACAC
     4921 AGAGCTTCCT GTTTGGAGCC ACGCGAATGT CGGCGGTGTG CCGGTCAGTG AACTCGTTGA
     4981 GAAAAACGAT GCGTACAAAC AAGAGGAGCT GGACCAAATT GTAGATGATG TGAAAAACGC
     5041 AGCTTACCAT ATCATTGAGA AAAAAGGCGC GACTTATTAT GGGGTTGCGA TGAGTCTTGC
     5101 TCGCATTACA AAAGCCATTC TTCATAATGA AAACAGCATA TTAACTGTCA GCACATATTT
     5161 GGACGGGCAA TACGGTGCAG ATGACGTGTA CATCGGTGTG CCGGCTGTCG TGAATCGCGG
     5221 AGGGATCG
//
