# Supplementary material for: Enhanced Bacillus subtilis natural competence enables multiplexed genome and spore engineering
Source: bioRxiv preprint, doi:10.64898/2026.05.01.722266, version 1 (2026-05-05)
Supplement: Supplemental Data File [file 722266_file03.zip › Sequences/codY-KO-zeoR-cassette.gb]

LOCUS       codY_KO_zeoR_cassette   4673 bp ds-DNA     linear       18-MAR-2026
DEFINITION  .
FEATURES             Location/Qualifiers
     misc_feature    2059..2061
                     /label="codY start"
                     /ApEinfo_revcolor="#9eafd2"
                     /ApEinfo_fwdcolor="#9eafd2"
     misc_feature    2062..2577
                     /label="zeoR"
                     /ApEinfo_revcolor="#ffef86"
                     /ApEinfo_fwdcolor="#ffef86"
     CDS             2203..2577
                     /label="ble-SH"
                     /ApEinfo_revcolor="#84b0dc"
                     /ApEinfo_fwdcolor="#84b0dc"
                     /translation="MAKLTSAVPVLTARDVAGAVEFWTDRLGFSRDFVEDDFAGVVRDDVTLFISAVQDQVVPDNTLAWVWVRGLDELYAEWSEVVSTNFRDASGPAMTEIGEQPWGREFALRDPAGNCVHFVAEEQD*"
     misc_feature    2578..2580
                     /label="codY stop"
                     /ApEinfo_revcolor="#c7b0e3"
                     /ApEinfo_fwdcolor="#c7b0e3"
ORIGIN
        1 CATATATGTC TCACCATCCA AGAGCATTTA AGAAAAATTA AAGGAGGCCC TTTATGTCAT
       61 CTTTTCATGC GACCACAATA TTTGCCGTAC AGCATAAAGG ACGAAGCGCT ATGTCCGGAG
      121 ACGGCCAAGT AACATTTGGT CAGGCTGTTG TCATGAAACA CACGGCACGG AAAGTGAGAA
      181 AACTGTTTAA CGGCAAAGTT CTTGCTGGTT TTGCGGGATC TGTTGCAGAC GCTTTCACTT
      241 TATTCGAAAA GTTTGAAGCT AAGCTTGAAG AATATAACGG CAACTTAAAA CGGGCGGCTG
      301 TTGAGCTTGC AAAGGAATGG CGCAGTGATA AAGTGCTAAG AAAGCTCGAA GCCATGCTGA
      361 TTGTTATGAA TCAGGATACT TTGCTTCTCG TATCGGGAAC AGGCGAGGTG ATCGAACCAG
      421 ATGACGGCAT TCTCGCGATT GGATCAGGAG GCAATTACGC TTTGGCAGCG GGAAGAGCAC
      481 TGAAAAAGCA TGCCGGGGAA AGCATGTCTG CAAGTGAGAT TGCCAGAGCC GCGTTAGAAA
      541 CAGCAGGCGA AATTTGTGTT TACACGAACG ATCAAATCAT ACTGGAAGAG CTTGAATAGA
      601 AAGGACTTGA GGCGCATGGA AAAAAAACCG TTAACTCCTA GACAGATTGT AGATCGGTTA
      661 GACCAATATA TTGTCGGTCA GCAAAATGCG AAAAAAGCTG TCGCCGTGGC ATTAAGAAAC
      721 CGCTATAGAA GAAGTCTTCT GGATGAAAAG CTGAAGGACG AGGTCGTTCC GAAAAACATT
      781 TTAATGATGG GTCCTACCGG CGTCGGGAAA ACTGAAATTG CCAGACGAAT CGCTAAGCTT
      841 TCAGGTGCGC CATTTATCAA AATTGAAGCT ACTAAATTTA CCGAAGTCGG CTATGTAGGC
      901 AGAGATGTTG AATCAATGGT CAGAGATCTT GTGGAGACTT CTGTTCGGCT TATAAAAGAA
      961 GAGAAAATGA ATGAAGTAAA GGAACAGGCA GAAGAAAATG CAAACAAACG CATTGTTCGT
     1021 CTGTTAGTTC CTGGGAAGAA AAAACAATCT GGTGTTAAAA ATCCGTTTGA AATGTTTTTT
     1081 GGAGGCAGCC AGCCGAATGG TGAAGATGAG GCGGAGAGCC AGGAAGAAGC AAACATCGAA
     1141 GAAAAAAGAA AACGAATGGC GCATCAGCTG GCTTTAGGAG AGCTCGAAGA CTACTATGTA
     1201 ACAGTAGAAG TCGAAGAACA GCAGCCTTCT ATGTTTGACA TGCTGCAGGG CTCGGGTATG
     1261 GAGCAGATGG GTATGAACAT GCAGGATGCG CTGAGCGGAT TAATGCCAAA GAAAAAGAAG
     1321 CGGCGCAAAA TGACAGTCAG AGAAGCCAGA AAAGTCCTGA CGAATGAAGA AGCAAGCAAA
     1381 CTCATCGATA TGGATGAAGT CGGCCAGGAA GCTGTTCAGA GAGCAGAAGA GAGCGGGATT
     1441 ATCTTTATCG ATGAGATTGA TAAAATCGCA AAGAACGGCG GTGCATCTTC TTCTGCCGAT
     1501 GTTTCAAGAG AAGGTGTTCA GCGGGATATC CTTCCGATTG TTGAAGGTTC TACCGTTGTC
     1561 ACAAAATATG GTTCTGTAAA AACAGACCAT GTATTATTTA TTGCAGCAGG AGCGTTTCAT
     1621 ATGGCCAAAC CGTCTGATTT GATTCCTGAG CTGCAGGGGC GTTTCCCGAT TCGTGTAGAA
     1681 CTGAACAAAC TCACGGTAGA CGACTTCGTG AGAATTTTGG TTGAGCCGGA TAATGCGCTG
     1741 CTGAAACAAT ATCAGGCATT ATTGCAGACA GAAGGTATAT CTCTTGAATT TTCTGACGAA
     1801 GCTATTCATA AGATTGCTGA AGTTGCTTAT CATGTGAACC AGGACACAGA TAATATCGGT
     1861 GCGAGACGCC TTCATACAAT ACTTGAACGC CTATTAGAAG ATTTGTCGTT TGAAGCTCCA
     1921 GATGTAACGA TGGAGAAAAT AACGATTACA CCACAGTATG TCGAAGAAAA GCTCGGAACG
     1981 ATAGCCAAAA ACAAAGATTT AAGTCAATTT ATATTGTGAA AAATTTAATA TGAGGAATGT
     2041 TTAGGAGGAT TATTTATCat ggtcggtgaa cgctctcctg agtaggacaa atccgccgcc
     2101 ctagacagct gggcgcgtta gacatgaatt ggagttcgtc ttgttataat tagcttcttg
     2161 gggtatcttt aaatactgta gaaaagagga aggaaataat aaatggcaaa actaacatcg
     2221 gcagtaccgg ttctgacagc aagagatgta gcaggggcag ttgaattttg gacagataga
     2281 ctgggttttt cacgagattt tgttgaagat gattttgcag gggttgttag agatgatgtt
     2341 acactgttta tttcagcagt tcaagatcaa gttgttccgg ataatacact ggcatgggtt
     2401 tgggttagag gcctggatga actgtatgca gaatggtcag aagttgtttc aacgaatttt
     2461 agagatgcat caggtcccgc aatgacagaa attggcgaac aaccgtgggg tagagaattt
     2521 gcactgagag atccggcagg caattgcgtt cattttgttg cagaagaaca agattaataa
     2581 TCACAAAAAG AACCCTTTTT GAGGGTTCTT TTTTTATTTC AAATAAAGGA AATCAATAAG
     2641 CTTTATTTCC TGGGTTGAAA GTCTTTCTAT GTAATAATTT TAATAAATTT TGCATTTTTC
     2701 TTCAAAAAGT TTCAAAAATG CCGAAAAGAA AGGAGAAAAA ACAGAAATTC TGCTATTTTC
     2761 AGGCTTATAT CAAGGCGAGA AATGTAGTTC TAACAATCTA GGACTTTATA CCTAGTTGCA
     2821 AAATAGATAA TTGTGAGGAC ATTTTTTTAC ACGAACTTCA TAGACTTTAT GCCTGTTATT
     2881 TCTTACAATA AGCATATAGT TTTACAATTC TCGACAAGGA TATTGAGGGT GAAAAAAACT
     2941 GAAATGGAGG TAAGTGGATT TGAGCTTATT TTCTGGAACG ATACAAAATC TTGAAAATGC
     3001 CTTGAGCAGA GCGGATATTA AGCAAAAAGT CATAACTAAT AATATCGCCA ATATAGATAC
     3061 ACCGAACTAT AAGGCAAAAA AAGTCTCTTT CCAAAATTTA TTAGATCAAG AATCCTCGCG
     3121 TCTTGAAGCG ATAAAAACAG ACTATCGTCA TGTTGATTTT TCTGATACTG ATTCGAATTA
     3181 TTCAATTGTT GCGAGCGGAG ATACATCGTA TCAGCAAAAC GGAAACAATG TTGATGTTGA
     3241 CAAAGAGATG ACAGAATTGG CGCAAAATCA AATCAACTAT CAAGCTTTGG TTGAAAGAAT
     3301 GAACGGTAAA TTTAATTCGC TGAAGACCGT ATTAACAGGA GGAAAATGAT GACAGCTTTT
     3361 CATAGCTTAA ATGTTTCAGC ATCGGCTTTA ACAGCTCAGC GAGTCAGAAT GGACGTTGTA
     3421 TCATCTAACT TAGCAAATAT GGATACGACA AGAGCTAAGC AGGTGAATGG AGAGTGGGTG
     3481 CCTTACAGAA GAAAAATGGT TTCCCTTCAG TCAAAAGGTG AATCGTTCTC TTCCATTCTC
     3541 AATTCTCAAA TGAGCGGAAG CGGGAATGCT GGAAACGGTG TGAAGGTTTC AAAAATTACG
     3601 GAGGATGATT CGGATTTTAA TCTTGTCTAT GATCCGACAG ACCCTGATGC AAACGCTGAA
     3661 GGATATGTAC AAAAGCCTAA TGTTGATCCA TTAAAGGAAA TGGTTGATCT TGTCAGCAGC
     3721 ACTAGATCAT ACGAGGCGAA TGTCACGGCG ATGAATGCCA CAAAGGGAAT GCTGATGAAG
     3781 GCGTTAGAAA TCGGAAAGTA GGTGAATGAA TGTGATTAAT GCAATTTCTC CTTTTCAGGT
     3841 TCAAAATACT CAAAACACTC AAAATGCAAC AAATCAAGTA AACAATAGCC AAAAAACAGA
     3901 TTCTTCAAAT CAAACAAGCT TTTCGGAGCT TTTAAAAAAC TCTATTAGTT CGTTAAATGA
     3961 GTCCCAAGTA GCTTCTGACA ACATGACTAA TGCCTTGGCT GCAGGAAAAG ATGTAAATCT
     4021 TGATGAGGTC ATGATCGCTG CTCAAAAAGC TAGCATCTCT CTAACTGCAG CAACAGAGTT
     4081 CCGCAATAAA GCTGTGGAAG CTTATCAGGA GATTATGAGA ATGCAAATGT AGGGGGTCTG
     4141 ACGATTTAGA GAAAGAGTGG AATGACCGGG GGTTAACATG AATCGTACTC TAATGCAAAT
     4201 GAAAAACAAA ACGAGTGAGT TTTGGAAAAA TAGATCTAAA TTACAAAAGA TTTTAATGGT
     4261 TAGTGCTTTA GCGGCAATTA TTATTATTGG AATTATTATT AGTGTTTTTG CTTCAAATTC
     4321 TAAAATGGCG CCGCTGTACA AAGATTTGTC TGCCGAAGAA GCAGGACAAA TCAAAGAAGA
     4381 ATTGGATGCA AAAAAAGTGC CAAACGAACT TTCGAATGGC GGTACAGTGA TTAGTGTTCC
     4441 GGAGGATCAG GTTGATTCTT TGAAAGTGCA GATGGCTGCA GAAGGACTTC CTAAAACGGG
     4501 ATCAATTGAT TATTCGTTTT TTGGACAGAA TGCCGGCTTT GGTTTGACAG ACAATGAGTT
     4561 TGATATGGTG AAAGTGAAAG CTACACAGAC AGAACTGTCA AACTTGATCA ATGAAATGGA
     4621 CGGTATTAAA AATTCAAAAG TAATGATTAA TCTCCCGAAA GACGCTGTGT TTG
//
