# Supplementary material for: Enhanced Bacillus subtilis natural competence enables multiplexed genome and spore engineering
Source: bioRxiv preprint, doi:10.64898/2026.05.01.722266, version 1 (2026-05-05)
Supplement: Supplemental Data File [file 722266_file03.zip › Sequences/degU-KO-zeoR-cassette.gb]

LOCUS       degU_KO_zeoR_cassette   4922 bp ds-DNA     linear       18-MAR-2026
DEFINITION  .
FEATURES             Location/Qualifiers
     misc_feature    2201..2203
                     /label="degU start codon"
                     /ApEinfo_revcolor="#c7b0e3"
                     /ApEinfo_fwdcolor="#c7b0e3"
     misc_feature    2204..2719
                     /label="zeoR"
                     /ApEinfo_revcolor="#ffef86"
                     /ApEinfo_fwdcolor="#ffef86"
     CDS             2345..2719
                     /label="ble-SH"
                     /ApEinfo_revcolor="#84b0dc"
                     /ApEinfo_fwdcolor="#84b0dc"
                     /translation="MAKLTSAVPVLTARDVAGAVEFWTDRLGFSRDFVEDDFAGVVRDDVTLFISAVQDQVVPDNTLAWVWVRGLDELYAEWSEVVSTNFRDASGPAMTEIGEQPWGREFALRDPAGNCVHFVAEEQD*"
     misc_feature    2720..2722
                     /label="degU stop"
                     /ApEinfo_revcolor="#ffef86"
                     /ApEinfo_fwdcolor="#ffef86"
ORIGIN
        1 CAAGGGCGAA CAATAACATT ATTCTTTTTA AAATTTTCCT ACGTTTGCTC TTTTTCTTTT
       61 TTCGCACACG CACTCTAACG CGTTCAGCCA TTATTCAGTC TCCTTTATGT GATTGACGGC
      121 TTTTTCAAGA TACGTCAACT CTCCCTCTTT AATATCACTC TTTCCATTTG TCAGTTCTGT
      181 CATCCATTCA GAAAAAGCGT TGGTTTCTTT TTCTTCCACG TATGTTTCGA ATTCAACATT
      241 TTCTGAATAA TGGATTTCCT TTAACAGAAA TTGTGACTCC CTTAATTCAT TTTCAATCTT
      301 GCCAAGCCAT GTGTAATCTG CAGAAGTATG CATGATTCGC ATAAGCTTCC GTTCTACAAC
      361 ACCTATATGA TTTAATCCTT CAGACACTGA TTTCCCATAA GCGCGAATTA ATCCGCCAGC
      421 ACCAAGCTTA ATGCCTCCGA AGTAGCGTGT AACGACGGCG CAAGTATCCT TCAGCCTGCG
      481 TTTTTTTAAA ACCTCGAGCA TCGGCACTCC CGCTGTACCG CTTGGTTCCC CGTCATCATT
      541 GGCTTTTTGG ATATGATCAT TCTCGCCAAT AACATAAGCC GAGCAATTAT GAGTCGCATT
      601 CCAGTGCTGT TTCTTTATTT TCTGTATAAA TTCCTGTGCC TCTTGTTCGG TAGAAACACG
      661 GCTTAAATGA CAGATAAAAC GCGATTTTTC TATAACAATC TCGTGTTCTC CCGCTTCTTT
      721 CACAGTAAAA TAGCTGTGCA GCATGCTAGC TGACCCTCCT GCTAAGCATA AAAGACTGCC
      781 TATACAAATT CGTACAGTCT TTAGAATTTT TGTGCGTATT TTGGTATCAT AAAGAGTAGA
      841 TAGTATATAA AAATGTTTTT TTCTAGAATA TACGCATTCT TTCATTATAA TTCGACATAA
      901 TTTGCAGATC AATTACATTT ATAATAAAAA TATATGACAA CGCCGTGACG GAGGGAAATT
      961 ATGAATAAAA CAAAGATGGA TTCCAAAGTG CTGGATTCTA TTTTGATGAA GATGCTGAAA
     1021 ACCGTTGACG GGAGCAAGGA CGAGGTTTTT CAAATCGGGG AGCAGTCACG CCAGCAGTAT
     1081 GAACAGCTGG TCGAAGAACT GAAACAAATT AAACAGCAGG TGTATGAAGT GATTGAGCTT
     1141 GGCGATAAAC TTGAAGTGCA AACTCGCCAT GCGAGAAACC GTTTATCCGA GGTCAGCCGT
     1201 AATTTTCATA GATTCAGTGA AGAGGAAATC CGCAATGCTT ATGAAAAAGC CCATAAGCTG
     1261 CAGGTAGAAT TGACGATGAT CCAGCAGCGT GAGAAGCAAT TGCGCGAACG GCGGGACGAT
     1321 TTGGAGCGCA GATTGCTAGG GCTTCAGGAA ATCATTGAGC GGTCAGAATC ATTAGTAAGC
     1381 CAAATTACAG TTGTGCTCAA CTACTTGAAT CAGGATTTGC GCGAAGTTGG ACTGCTTCTT
     1441 GCTGATGCTC AGGCAAAACA GGATTTCGGC TTAAGAATTA TTGAGGCGCA GGAAGAAGAG
     1501 CGAAAAAGAG TCTCAAGAGA AATCCATGAC GGACCCGCTC AAATGCTGGC GAATGTTATG
     1561 ATGAGATCGG AATTAATCGA GCGGATTTTC CGTGACCGGG GCGCAGAGGA CGGATTCCAA
     1621 GAAATTAAAA ATCTCCGCCA AAATGTTCGG AATGCCCTTT ACGAAGTGAG AAGGATTATA
     1681 TATGATTTAA GACCGATGGC CCTTGATGAC CTAGGCCTGA TTCCAACTTT AAGAAAATAT
     1741 CTATATACAA CCGAGGAATA TAACGGGAAG GTCAAAATAC ATTTTCAGTG CATTGGAGAA
     1801 ACAGAGGATC AGAGGCTAGC GCCTCAGTTT GAGGTTGCGC TCTTCAGGCT CGCACAGGAA
     1861 GCTGTGTCTA ATGCGCTAAA GCATTCTGAA TCTGAAGAAA TTACAGTCAA AGTTGAGATC
     1921 ACAAAGGATT TTGTGATTTT AATGATAAAA GATAACGGTA AAGGGTTCGA CCTGAAGGAA
     1981 GCGAAAGAGA AGAAAAACAA ATCATTCGGC TTGCTGGGCA TGAAAGAAAG AGTAGATTTA
     2041 TTGGAAGGAA CGATGACAAT AGATTCGAAA ATAGGTCTTG GGACATTTAT TATGATTAAG
     2101 GTTCCGTTAT CTCTTTGACT ATGATTTGTA AAATAGAGCC AAAAGGCATA TTGACCGAAT
     2161 GCTAGAGTAT ATAGAACAAT AATACAAGGA GGCGTGGCTT gtggtcggtg aacgctctcc
     2221 tgagtaggac aaatccgccg ccctagacag ctgggcgcgt tagacatgaa ttggagttcg
     2281 tcttgttata attagcttct tggggtatct ttaaatactg tagaaaagag gaaggaaata
     2341 ataaatggca aaactaacat cggcagtacc ggttctgaca gcaagagatg tagcaggggc
     2401 agttgaattt tggacagata gactgggttt ttcacgagat tttgttgaag atgattttgc
     2461 aggggttgtt agagatgatg ttacactgtt tatttcagca gttcaagatc aagttgttcc
     2521 ggataataca ctggcatggg tttgggttag aggcctggat gaactgtatg cagaatggtc
     2581 agaagttgtt tcaacgaatt ttagagatgc atcaggtccc gcaatgacag aaattggcga
     2641 acaaccgtgg ggtagagaat ttgcactgag agatccggca ggcaattgcg ttcattttgt
     2701 tgcagaagaa caagattaat agTATAATAG GAGACTTGCC TTTTACTAGG CAGGTCTTTT
     2761 TTTAGGCTGC CGTTTCCCTT ACAATAGAGT TATAAAGCAA TAAGGCAGGT ATCGAAGCTA
     2821 TGAATATTGC AGTCGTAACA GACAGCACGG CATATATTCC GAAAGAAATG CGTGAACAAC
     2881 ATCAGATACA TATGATCCCT CTCCAGGTTG TTTTTAGGGA GGAGACTTAC CGTGAAGAAA
     2941 TTGAGTTGGA CTGGAAAAGC TTTTATGAAG AAGTGAAAAA ACATAATGAG CTCCCGACGA
     3001 CTTCTCAGCC GCCAATCGGC GAGCTGGTTG CGTTGTATGA AGAGCTTGGC AAGTCTTATG
     3061 ATGCGGTTAT CAGTATCCAT CTTTCCAGCG GGATCAGCGG AACATTCAGC AGTGCAGCAG
     3121 CGGCTGATTC GATGGTCGAC AATATTGATG TGTATCCATT TGACTCAGAG ATCAGCTGCT
     3181 TGGCTCAAGG CTTTTATGCC CTTAAAGCTG CTGAATTAAT CAAAAACGGA GCATCATCGC
     3241 CGGAAGATAT TATAAAAGAA CTGGAAGAAA TGAAAAAAAC AGTTCGAGCT TATTTTATGG
     3301 TAGATGACTT AGCCCATCTT CAGCGCGGCG GGCGATTAAG CAGCGCCCAA GCCTTCATTG
     3361 GTAGTCTTCT AAAGGTAAAG CCTATCCTTC ATTTTGACAA TAAGGTAATT GTGCCTTTTG
     3421 AGAAGATTCG CACACGTAAA AAAGCAATTT CGCGAATTTA TGAGCTTTTA GACGAAGATG
     3481 CGAGTAAAGG GTTGCCTATG CGAGCTGCTG TTATCCACGC TAATCGAGAG GAAGAAGCAG
     3541 CGAAAATCAT TGAAGAGCTT TCTGCAAAAT ATCCTCATGT TGAATTTTAT AACAGCTATT
     3601 TTGGCGCGGT AATCGGCACT CATTTGGGTG AAGGTGCGTT AGGAATTTGC TGGTGTTTTA
     3661 AATAAGGCCA AATCTCCGTT TTTAGAGCGG AGATTTTTTT ATATTCTTAT TTTAATAGTT
     3721 GGACAGAAAA TATTCATTCA GGCATACTGT TTCGAAAGGA GGCGTGCTAT GTGAATGTGC
     3781 CAGTTGAAAA AAACAGTTCC TTTTCAAAAG AATTGCAGCA GACGCTTCGA AGCCGTCATT
     3841 TGCTCAGGAC TGAGCTCTCA TTTTCCGATG AGATGATTGA ATGGCATATC AAGAATGGAT
     3901 ATATCACTGC TGAAAATTCT ATATCCATAA ATAAACGGAG ATATAGATGT AATAGGTGCG
     3961 GACAAACTGA TCAGCGGTAT TTTTCTTTTT ATCACTCATC TGGAAAGAAT AAGCTGTATT
     4021 GCCGTTCCTG TGTCATGATG GGCAGAGTGA GTGAGGAGGT TCCTTTATAT TCATGGAAAG
     4081 AGGAAAATGA ATCAAACTGG AAGTCTATTA AGCTGACATG GGATGGCAAG CTTTCAAGCG
     4141 GACAGCAAAA AGCCGCCAAT GTTTTAATTG AAGCAATATC AAAAAAAGAA GAGCTCCTCA
     4201 TCTGGGCGGT TTGCGGCGCT GGCAAAACAG AAATGCTGTT TCCTGGTATA GAATCAGCGT
     4261 TAAATCAAGG ACTGCGTGTA TGTATTGCAA CACCTCGCAC CGATGTTGTA TTAGAGCTTG
     4321 CTCCAAGACT CAAGGCTGCC TTTCAGGGTG CTGACATTTC AGCGCTTTAC GGAGGAAGCG
     4381 ATGACAAAGG GCGGCTATCT CCGCTTATGA TTTCCACTAC GCATCAGCTT TTGCGATATA
     4441 AAGATGCAAT CGATGTTATG ATCATTGATG AAGTTGACGC TTTTCCATAT TCTGCTGATC
     4501 AAACCCTTCA ATTCGCTGTT CAAAAAGCAA GAAAGAAAAA CAGCACCCTC GTTTATTTAA
     4561 GTGCAACACC TCCTAAAGAA TTAAAAAGAA AAGCACTGAA CGGACAGTTA CATTCAGTTC
     4621 GCATCCCCGC AAGACACCAC CGGAAACCTT TACCCGAACC GCGCTTTGTA TGGTGTGGAA
     4681 ACTGGAAGAA GAAATTAAAC CGAAATAAAA TTCCGCCAGC GGTGAAAAGA TGGATAGAGT
     4741 TTCATGTAAA AGAAGGGAGG CCTGTTTTTT TATTCGTTCC TTCCGTTTCT ATTCTGGAAA
     4801 AGGCTGCTGC GTGCTTTAAA GGTGTTCATT GCCGAACCGC ATCTGTGCAC GCGGAAGACA
     4861 AGCATAGAAA GGAGAAAGTG CAGCAATTCA GAGATGGTCA GCTCGATCTA TTAATCACAA
     4921 CA
//
