# Supplementary material for: Enhanced Bacillus subtilis natural competence enables multiplexed genome and spore engineering
Source: bioRxiv preprint, doi:10.64898/2026.05.01.722266, version 1 (2026-05-05)
Supplement: Supplemental Data File [file 722266_file03.zip › Sequences/kre-KO-zeoR-cassette.gb]

LOCUS       kre_KO_zeoR_cassette    4569 bp ds-DNA     linear       18-MAR-2026
DEFINITION  .
FEATURES             Location/Qualifiers
     misc_feature    2041..2043
                     /label="kre start"
                     /ApEinfo_revcolor="#ff9ccd"
                     /ApEinfo_fwdcolor="#ff9ccd"
     misc_feature    2044..2559
                     /label="zeoR"
                     /ApEinfo_revcolor="#ffef86"
                     /ApEinfo_fwdcolor="#ffef86"
     CDS             2185..2559
                     /label="ble-SH"
                     /ApEinfo_revcolor="#84b0dc"
                     /ApEinfo_fwdcolor="#84b0dc"
                     /translation="MAKLTSAVPVLTARDVAGAVEFWTDRLGFSRDFVEDDFAGVVRDDVTLFISAVQDQVVPDNTLAWVWVRGLDELYAEWSEVVSTNFRDASGPAMTEIGEQPWGREFALRDPAGNCVHFVAEEQD*"
     misc_feature    2560..2562
                     /label="kre stop"
                     /ApEinfo_revcolor="#ffef86"
                     /ApEinfo_fwdcolor="#ffef86"
ORIGIN
        1 GCAGGATGGG CTCCTCATCA ATACTTATAA GTAAAAAAGG AGGATGAGGA AACTGCTTAC
       61 GTACCAGGTG AAGCAAGGTG ATACACTGAA CAGCATCGCG GCTGATTTCA GAATCAGCAC
      121 GGCTGCATTA CTCCAGGCTA ATCCGTCACT GCAGGCAGGG CTCACCGCGG GACAGTCCAT
      181 AGTCATCCCC GGACTGCCGG ACCCTTATAC AATTCCGTAT CATATCGCAG TCTCAATCGG
      241 AGCGAAGACC CTTACGCTGT CCCTAAATAA TCGGGTAATG AAAACCTATC CCATCGCCGT
      301 TGGTAAAATA CTAACGCAAA CGCCTACTGG CGAGTTTTAC ATTATTAACC GCCAGCGCAA
      361 TCCCGGCGGC CCATTTGGCG CTTATTGGCT GAGCCTTTCA AAGCAGCACT ACGGAATACA
      421 TGGGACGAAT AATCCCGCTT CGATTGGTAA GGCTGTTTCT AAAGGCTGCA TTCGCATGCA
      481 TAACAAAGAC GTGATCGAAC TTGCTTCAAT TGTGCCAAAC GGAACGAGAG TCACGATTAA
      541 CCGGTAATGT TTTCTTATTT GTTTCAAAAA CAGGCGGTTT ATAATATGAT AAAGTGGGAC
      601 CTTTAGGGTA AGGAGCGTTT TTATGGATAT ATTTAAAAAT CGTAATTTTG TTCGTCTATT
      661 TTTCGCAGCA CTCGCTTCTC AAATGGGCAC GACAGTAGGC AACATGGCCT TTGCTTTTTT
      721 TTTGCTGGAC CGATTCAGCA GCCAGCCTTC ATATACGACC TTGGCGGAGC TGATGTATTC
      781 TCTTCCGACC ATATTTGTAT TTCTGATCGT GGGAGTCGTC GCGGACCGGT TTGATAGAAA
      841 AAAGGTGGCA GAAAATTGTG ATTGGATCAG AGCAGGCCTG ACTGTCGTGC TTTTTTTCAC
      901 TTTATTTACC GGCAATATTC CTCTTGTTTT TTGTATCTTA TTTATCAGAA GCGCTGTAAC
      961 AAAGTTTTTC TTTCCGGCAG AAAACAGTTT GGTACAAGCC ATTCTGCCGA AGGAGCATTA
     1021 TGCGAAAGCG GCAGGGCTTA ATCAGATGCT TTTTAGCATT TTTATGGTGT TTGGAGTCGG
     1081 CATAGGCGCG TTTATGTACA ACACAATCGG TATTGAAGGC GCCATTATTC TTGATTTTGT
     1141 CAGCTTTATC ATTTCCGGGC TGCTGATCCG CAGCTGCCGG ATTCCAAAAG AAGCCCGACA
     1201 GCCAAACGGT GCATTCAGCT GGAGAAAGAC TTCTGTTAAG GATTCAATAA ATGACTTTAG
     1261 AGAAGGCATC CTCTATATTT TAAAAAACAA ATTGCTGGCA TCTCTTATTT TTGGCTTCTT
     1321 CATTTTTGGA TTTGTCAATG GAGGATTCGC CGTATTGCCG ATGTTTACAA TGAAATATGG
     1381 ATTGGCGCCT GACCGTTATG AGTGGCATAC GTCTGTATTT ACGATCGCAC TCGGGTTTGG
     1441 GCTTCTGGCA GGAAGCGTAA TCGGCACGCT CATCTCTAAA AAAGTGAAGC CGCACTTTTT
     1501 AATGTCGATA CCGATTTTCA TTGCAGGTTT GCTGATCTTC GTCCTCGGCT ACACCAATAT
     1561 TTTATGGGTG TATTACGCGG CAGCTTTTGC ACTGGGAATG TGTATCGGAC CGATCAACAT
     1621 TGCAATCGGA GGGTGGATGC CAAAAATTGT TCATCCAAAA CTGATGGGAC GTGTAAGCGG
     1681 CATGCAGGAC CCTTTTATGA TGTTTGCACA ATCTTTGACA CTCGGCTTAG TCGCGCTGTT
     1741 ATTCCCTAAG TTTGTTTCAA ACATTGATTA TCTTTATTAC GGCATGGGTG TTATTATCCT
     1801 GCTCGTTTTT ATTTTTTATT TTATTGCACT GCCAAAATAC AGTGCTCAGG CTGTGGAAGT
     1861 GAATGTTCAG GAAGCATTTC AAGAACAGCC GAAAAAGAAG GCAAGATCTG TATAATGCAG
     1921 GTTAAAAATG CGCTTTTTTT CTTAGAAAAA AGCGCATTTT TACATTCAAT ATTTGCATTT
     1981 CAACTTTAAA AAAGTATAAT CTAAACATAT AGAAATTGAT AAGAGCAAAG GAGAGAAATA
     2041 atggtcggtg aacgctctcc tgagtaggac aaatccgccg ccctagacag ctgggcgcgt
     2101 tagacatgaa ttggagttcg tcttgttata attagcttct tggggtatct ttaaatactg
     2161 tagaaaagag gaaggaaata ataaatggca aaactaacat cggcagtacc ggttctgaca
     2221 gcaagagatg tagcaggggc agttgaattt tggacagata gactgggttt ttcacgagat
     2281 tttgttgaag atgattttgc aggggttgtt agagatgatg ttacactgtt tatttcagca
     2341 gttcaagatc aagttgttcc ggataataca ctggcatggg tttgggttag aggcctggat
     2401 gaactgtatg cagaatggtc agaagttgtt tcaacgaatt ttagagatgc atcaggtccc
     2461 gcaatgacag aaattggcga acaaccgtgg ggtagagaat ttgcactgag agatccggca
     2521 ggcaattgcg ttcattttgt tgcagaagaa caagattaat aaAATAAAAA CAGCCGTGCC
     2581 TCTTTCTGGC AACGGCTGTT TTTATTTATT CAATAACATA CGTATCCACT TTTTTAATCA
     2641 AATCACTGAT CTCAGGCTTG CTGATTTGCT CATCTGCGCC TACAACTTCG CCGCGGTGAC
     2701 GCAGATCATC CGTAATTAAC GATGAGAAAA TCATAACCGG CACATCTGAG CTTTTCGGAT
     2761 TTTCCTTCAG CAGCTTTGTG AGCCTGTGTC CGTCCATTTT TGGCATTTCA ATATCAGTGA
     2821 TGATCATATC AATCTGTTTT GATAAATCAG TTTCGTTTTC AGCAAGGTTC ATAATGTATT
     2881 CATATGCCTC TTTTCCATTT TCAAACGAAG CGATATTGTT GTACCCTGCT TCTTTTAATT
     2941 CATCCTGCAA GAGGCGCATC AAAAGCGGTG AGTCCTCTAC AATGATAAGC TTTTTATCAG
     3001 TTCTTCTTTC ATCGAAGCCC TCGGTATGCA TATTATACGT GTCAACACCT GAATCTGATT
     3061 CAATGTCATA AATAATTTTT TCATAGTCAG GCAAAAAGAT CATCAGGTCT TCGAGCTTAA
     3121 TAATACCGGT AAGGTGCCGC TCCATTCCTT GATTTAACGA TGTCGGCTTT TCAATCGCTT
     3181 CCCAGGATAC TCTGTGAATT TGAGAAACAG AGCCGACATG AAAAACAATT TTCCGTTTAT
     3241 TAAATTCAGT CACGATATAT TTCTCATCTT TTGATCCTTC AGGCTCTACT CCAAAAAATG
     3301 AGAAGAGACT GATCACAGGG AGGATTTCTC CTCTGAGTTT AATCATTCCT TCTACATGCT
     3361 GATGGGAGTG AGGCACTGAT GTCACCTCGA CAGGCTGAAT AATTTCTCTT ACCTTCATGA
     3421 CGTTAATTCC GAAAGCATTT TCACCCACGC CAAACTTCAC AATTTCTAAT TCATTTGTAC
     3481 CAGAATCCAA TAAAATTTCG TATTGTTGTA ACGACAATTC AATCCCTCGC TATTCGCATT
     3541 CAGTATTGTA CTGTATATAT CGGCGTAATT TGTAAAAAGT GAATGGCAGC TCTTCAAAAT
     3601 CGAATTCCGA AGGCAACAAG CCGCGTTCCT CAAAAAAGAA ACTTTTTTCC TAATAACCAT
     3661 TGACTTTCCA ACTAACAGTG ATAAAATAGT CAAGGATTTT TCCAAAGAAG GGTGTAAATA
     3721 ATGGGTACCT TAGTAATATT TAAAGAAAAC GAAATGACTG TTTTAGAGGA TATCAGTGAA
     3781 GAAACTTACC TGAATATGAA GAAAGAATCA GCTGACCTTC AAGAAGAGCA TCCTCCGTAT
     3841 CTGATTTGGC ACGAAGACCT TCATTTTGAT TATGGCTATT AATGAAATTG GCACATATAA
     3901 ACAATAATAG AACATGATAC AATAAAGACA ATCAAATCGC TGGTTGTCTT CTTTTTTTCT
     3961 GAAAAGAAAG GTATGTTTAG AAAAAAGGCG CATACAATCG AAATATATCA GTTAAAAAGG
     4021 TGACAAATGA TCAGCTAGTG GTAAAATAGG ATAAACTCAT TATATTTGTT AAGGTGATGA
     4081 ATTATGGAAC ATTTGCTGAA TCCGAAAGCA AGAGAGATCG AAATTTCAGG AATACGCAAA
     4141 TTCTCGAATC TTGTAGCCCA ACACGAAGAC GTCATTTCAC TTACAATCGG CCAGCCTGAT
     4201 TTTTTCACAC CGCATCATGT GAAAGCTGCC GCAAAAAAAG CCATTGATGA AAACGTGACG
     4261 TCATATACTC CGAATGCCGG CTACCTGGAG CTGAGACAAG CTGTGCAGCT TTATATGAAG
     4321 AAAAAAGCGG ATTTCAACTA TGATGCTGAA TCTGAAATTA TCATCACAAC AGGCGCAAGC
     4381 CAAGCCATTG ATGCTGCATT CCGGACGATT TTATCTCCCG GTGATGAAGT CATTATGCCA
     4441 GGGCCTATTT ATCCGGGCTA TGAACCTATT ATCAATTTGT GCGGGGCCAA GCCTGTCATT
     4501 GTTGATACTA CGTCACACGG CTTTAAGCTT ACCGCCCGGC TGATTGAAGA TGCTCTGACA
     4561 CCCAACACC
//
