# Supplementary material for: Enhanced Bacillus subtilis natural competence enables multiplexed genome and spore engineering
Source: bioRxiv preprint, doi:10.64898/2026.05.01.722266, version 1 (2026-05-05)
Supplement: Supplemental Data File [file 722266_file03.zip › Sequences/pAX01K-Phyp-comk.gb]

LOCUS       pAX01K-Phyp-comK        5232 bp ds-DNA     linear       27-FEB-2026
DEFINITION  .
FEATURES             Location/Qualifiers
     misc_feature    1..500
                     /label="lacA"
                     /ApEinfo_revcolor="#ff9ccd"
                     /ApEinfo_fwdcolor="#ff9ccd"
     misc_feature    complement(1000..1044)
                     /label="term"
                     /ApEinfo_revcolor="#b4abac"
                     /ApEinfo_fwdcolor="#b4abac"
     CDS             complement(1054..1848)
                     /label="kan"
                     /ApEinfo_revcolor="#ff9ccd"
                     /ApEinfo_fwdcolor="#ff9ccd"
                     /translation="MAKMRISPELKKLIEKYRCVKDTEGMSPAKVYKLVGENENLYLKMTDSRYKGTTYDVEREKDMMLWLEGKLPVPKVLHFERHDGWSNLLMSEADGVLCSEEYEDEQSPEKIIELYAECIRLFHSIDISDCPYTNSLDSRLAELDYLLNNDLADVDCENWEEDTPFKDPRELYDFLKTEKPEEELVFSHGDLGDSNIFVKDGKVSGFIDLGRSGRADKWYDIAFCVRSIREDIGEEQYVELFFDLLGIKPDWEKIKYYILLDELF*"
     misc_feature    complement(2544..3625)
                     /label="lacI CDS"
                     /ApEinfo_revcolor="#85dae9"
                     /ApEinfo_fwdcolor="#85dae9"
     misc_feature    complement(3626..3858)
                     /label="PpenP"
                     /ApEinfo_revcolor="#b1ff67"
                     /ApEinfo_fwdcolor="#b1ff67"
     CDS             complement(3910..4488)
                     /label="comK"
                     /ApEinfo_revcolor="#faac61"
                     /ApEinfo_fwdcolor="#faac61"
                     /translation="MSQKTDAPLESYEVNGATIAVLPEEIDGKICSKIIEKDCVFYVNMKPLQIVDRSCRFFGSSYAGRKAGTYEVTKISHKPPIMVDPSNQIFLFPTLSSTRPQCGWISHVHVKEFKATEFDDTEVTFSNGKTMELPISYNSFENQVYRTAWLRTKFQDRIDHRVPKRQEFMLYPKEERTKMIYDFILRELGERY*"
     misc_feature    complement(4506..4607)
                     /label="Phyp"
                     /ApEinfo_revcolor="#c7b0e3"
                     /ApEinfo_fwdcolor="#c7b0e3"
     misc_feature    4733..5232
                     /label="lacA"
                     /ApEinfo_revcolor="#ff9ccd"
                     /ApEinfo_fwdcolor="#ff9ccd"
ORIGIN
        1 gtgATGTCAA AGCTTGAAAA AACGCACGTA ACAAAAGCAA AATTTATGCT CCATGGGGGA
       61 GACTACAACC CCGATCAGTG GCTGGATCGG CCCGATATTT TAGCTGACGA TATCAAACTG
      121 ATGAAGCTTT CTCATACGAA TACGTTTTCT GTCGGCATTT TTGCATGGAG CGCACTTGAG
      181 CCGGAGGAGG GCGTATATCA ATTTGAATGG CTGGATGATA TTTTTGAGCG GATTCACAGT
      241 ATAGGCGGCC GGGTCATATT AGCAACGCCG AGCGGAGCCC GTCCGGCCTG GCTGTCGCAA
      301 ACCTATCCGG AAGTTTTGCG CGTCAATGCC TCCCGCGTCA AACAGCTGCA CGGCGGAAGG
      361 CACAACCACT GCCTCACATC TAAAGTCTAC CGAGAAAAAA CACGGCACAT CAACCGCTTA
      421 TTAGCAGAAC GATACGGACA TCACCCGGCG CTGTTAATGT GGCACATTTC AAACGAATAC
      481 GGGGGAGATT GCCACTGTGA ATCGATGCGG CCGCTCTAGA GCAACGTTCT TGCCATTGCT
      541 GCATAAAAAA CGCCCGGCGG CAACCGAGCG TTCTGAATTA ATTAATCATC GGGAAGATCT
      601 TCATCACCGA AACGCGGCAG GCAGCTCTAG AGTTAACAAG AGTTTGTAGA AACGCAAAAA
      661 GGCCATCCGT CAGGATGGCC TTCTGCTTAG CTAGAGCGGC GGATTTGTCC TACTCAGGAG
      721 AGCGTTCACC GACAAACAAC AGATAAAACG AAAGGCCCAG TCTTTCGACT GAGCCTTTCG
      781 TTTTATTTGA TGCCTCAAGC TAGAGAGTCA TTACCAGATC TTCCCGACTG CAGAGATCCC
      841 CGGGTCTAGA GTCTAGGGAC CTCTTTAGCT CCTTGGAAGC TGTCAGTAGT ATACCCGATA
      901 CAAATTCCTC GTAGGCGCTC GGGACCCCTA TCTAGCGAAC TTTTAGAAAA GATATAAAAC
      961 ATCAGAGTAT GGACAGTTGC GGATGTACTT CAGAAAAGAT TAGATGTCTA AAAAGCTTGT
     1021 AGTTAAAGCT TTTTAGACAT CTAAATCTAG GTACTAAAAC AATTCATCCA GTAAAATATA
     1081 ATATTTTATT TTCTCCCAAT CAGGCTTGAT CCCCAGTAAG TCAAAAAATA GCTCGACATA
     1141 CTGTTCTTCC CCGATATCCT CCCTGATCGA CCGGACGCAG AAGGCAATGT CATACCACTT
     1201 GTCCGCCCTG CCGCTTCTCC CAAGATCAAT AAAGCCACTT ACTTTGCCAT CTTTCACAAA
     1261 GATGTTGCTG TCTCCCAGGT CGCCGTGGGA AAAGACAAGT TCCTCTTCGG GCTTTTCCGT
     1321 CTTTAAAAAA TCATACAGCT CGCGCGGATC TTTAAATGGA GTGTCTTCTT CCCAGTTTTC
     1381 GCAATCCACA TCGGCCAGAT CGTTATTCAG TAAGTAATCC AATTCGGCTA AGCGGCTGTC
     1441 TAAGCTATTC GTATAGGGAC AATCCGATAT GTCGATGGAG TGAAAGAGCC TGATGCACTC
     1501 CGCATACAGC TCGATAATCT TTTCAGGGCT TTGTTCATCT TCATACTCTT CCGAGCAAAG
     1561 GACGCCATCG GCCTCACTCA TGAGCAGATT GCTCCAGCCA TCATGCCGTT CAAAGTGCAG
     1621 GACCTTTGGA ACAGGCAGCT TTCCTTCCAG CCATAGCATC ATGTCCTTTT CCCGTTCCAC
     1681 ATCATAGGTG GTCCCTTTAT ACCGGCTGTC CGTCATTTTT AAATATAGGT TTTCATTTTC
     1741 TCCCACCAGC TTATATACCT TAGCAGGAGA CATTCCTTCC GTATCTTTTA CGCAGCGGTA
     1801 TTTTTCGATC AGTTTTTTCA ATTCCGGTGA TATTCTCATT TTAGCCATTT ATTATTTCCT
     1861 TCCTCTTTTC TACAGTATTT AAAGATACCC CAAGAAGCTA ATTATAACAA GACGAACTCC
     1921 AATTCACTGT TCCTTGCATT CTAAAACCTT AAATACCAGA AAACAGCTTT TTCAAAGTTG
     1981 TTTTGAAAGT TGGCGTATAA CATAGTATCG ACGGAGCCGA TTTTGAAACC ACAATTATGA
     2041 TAGAATTTAC AAGCTATAAG GTTATTGTCC TGGGTTTCAA GCATTAGTCC ATGCAAGTTT
     2101 TTATGCTTTG CCCATTCTAT AGATATATTG ATAAGCGCGC TGCCTATGCC TTGCCCCCTG
     2161 AAATCCTTAC ATACGGCGAT ATCTTCTATA TAAAAGATAT ATTATCTTAT CAGTATTGTC
     2221 AATATATTCA AGGCAATCTG CCTCCTCATC CTCTTCATCC TCTTCGTCTT GGTAGCTTTT
     2281 TAAATATGGC GCTTCATAGA GTAATTCTGT AAAGGTCCAA TTCTCGTTTT CATACCTCGG
     2341 TATAATCTTA CCTATCACCT CAAATGGTTC GCTGGGGCCG CCCGCGGCTA TTTTTCGCAG
     2401 AATTAAATAG TACATAATGG ATTTCCTTAC GCGAAATACG GGCAGACATG GCCTGCCCGG
     2461 TTATTATTAT TTTTGACACC AGACCAACTG GTAATGGTAG CGACCGGCGC TCAGGATCCT
     2521 AACTCACATT AATTGCGTTG CGCTCACTGC CCGCTTTCCA GTCGGGAAAC CTGTCGTGCC
     2581 AGCTGCATTA ATGAATCGGC CAACGCGCGG GGAGAGGCGG TTTGCGTATT GGGCGCCAGG
     2641 GTGGTTTTTC TTTTCACCAG TGAGACGGGC AACAGCTGAT TGCCCTTCAC CGCCTGGCCC
     2701 TGAGAGAGTT GCAGCAAGCG GTCCACGCTG GTTTGCCCCA GCAGGCGAAA ATCCTGTTTG
     2761 ATGGTGGTTA ACGGCGGGAT ATAACATGAG CTGTCTTCGG TATCGTCGTA TCCCACTACC
     2821 GAGATATCCG CACCAACGCG CAGCCCGGAC TCGGTAATGG CGCGCATTGC GCCCAGCGCC
     2881 ATCTGATCGT TGGCAACCAG CATCGCAGTG GGAACGATGC CCTCATTCAG CATTTGCATG
     2941 GTTTGTTGAA AACCGGACAT GGCACTCCAG TCGCCTTCCC GTTCCGCTAT CGGCTGAATT
     3001 TGATTGCGAG TGAGATATTT ATGCCAGCCA GCCAGACGCA GACGCGCCGA GACAGAACTT
     3061 AATGGGCCCG CTAACAGCGC GATTTGCTGG TGACCCAATG CGACCAGATG CTCCACGCCC
     3121 AGTCGCGTAC CGTCTTCATG GGAGAAAATA ATACTGTTGA TGGGTGTCTG GTCAGAGACA
     3181 TCAAGAAATA ACGCCGGAAC ATTAGTGCAG GCAGCTTCCA CAGCAATGGC ATCCTGGTCA
     3241 TCCAGCGGAT AGTTAATGAT CAGCCCACTG ACGCGTTGCG CGAGAAGATT GTGCACCGCC
     3301 GTTTTACAGG CTTCGACGCC GCTTCGTTCT ACCATCGACA CCACCACGCT GGCACCCAGT
     3361 TGATCGGCGC GAGATTTAAT CGCCGCGACA ATTTGCGACG GCGCGTGCAG GGCCAGACTG
     3421 GANTGGCAAC GCCAATCAGC AACGACTGTT TGCCCGCCAG TTGTTGTGCC ACGCGGTTGG
     3481 GAATGTAATT CAGCTCCGCC ATCGCCGCTT CCACTTTTTC CCGCGTTTTC GCAGAAACGT
     3541 GGCTGGCCTG GTTCACCACG CGGGAAACGG TCTGATAAGA GACACCGGCA TACTCTGCGA
     3601 CATCGTATAA CGTTACTGGT TTCATCAAAA TCGTCTCCCT CCGTTTGAAT ATTTGATTGA
     3661 TCGTAACCAG ATGAAGCACT CTTTCCACTA TCCCTACAGT GTTATGGCTT GAACAATCAC
     3721 GAAACAATAA TTGGTACGTA CGATCTTTCA GCCGACTCAA ACATCAAATC TTACAAATGT
     3781 AGTCTTTGAA AGTATTACAT ATGTAAGATT TAAATGCAAC CGTTTTTTCG GAAGGAAATG
     3841 ATGACCTCGT TTCCACCGAA TTAGCTTGCA TGCGGCTAGC AAAAGGCTGA ACCCTAAGGT
     3901 TCAACCTTTC TAATACCGTT CCCCGAGCTC ACGCAAAATA AAATCATAAA TCATCTTCGT
     3961 CCGCTCTTCT TTCGGGTACA GCATAAATTC CTGTCTTTTC GGCACGCGGT GGTCGATTCT
     4021 GTCTTGGAAT TTGGTTCTGA GCCACGCTGT TCGGTATACC TGGTTCTCGA ACGAATTATA
     4081 AGAGATCGGC AGCTCCATCG TTTTCCCATT GGAAAACGTC ACTTCCGTAT CGTCGAATTC
     4141 AGTCGCTTTG AATTCTTTTA CATGCACATG GGAAATCCAG CCGCATTGGG GTCTTGTCGA
     4201 AGAAAGTGTA GGGAATAAAA AGATTTGGTT CGAAGGGTCC ACCATGATCG GCGGCTTGTG
     4261 TGAAATTTTT GTCACTTCAT AAGTTCCTGC TTTTCTTCCC GCATAGCTTG ATCCAAAAAA
     4321 TCGGCAGCTT CTGTCGACAA TTTGCAGCGG CTTCATGTTT ACATAAAACA CGCAATCTTT
     4381 TTCAATAATT TTGGAACAGA TTTTGCCGTC TATTTCTTCT GGCAGCACGG CAATTGTTGC
     4441 GCCGTTCACT TCATACGATT CTAAAGGTGC GTCTGTTTTC TGACTCATAA TGTGACTTTC
     4501 CTCCTTAAGC TTAATTGTTA TCCGCTCACA ATTACACACA TTATGCCACA CCTTGTAGAT
     4561 AAAGTCAACA ACTTTTGCAA AATGAATTGT GAGTGCTCAC ATTTACCCTC GAGCAACGTT
     4621 CTTGCCATTG CTGCAGCTCC CCGGGACGTT CTTGCCATTG CTGCATAAAA AACGCCCGGC
     4681 GGCAACCGAG CGTTCTGAAT TAATTAATCA TCGCGACTGC AGAGATATCG ATTTCAAGCT
     4741 ATATTTGGAG TTGAGCCTCT TGAAACGGAC ACCCTGTATC CGAAGGATCG AAACGCTGTC
     4801 AGCTACCGCA GCCAAATATA TGAAATGAAG GATTATGCAA CCGTGATTGA TGTAAAGACA
     4861 GCTTCAGTGG AAGCGGTGTA TCAAGAAGAT TTTTATGCGC GCACGCCAGC GGTCACAAGC
     4921 CATGAGTATC AGCAGGGCAA GGCGTATTTT ATCGGCGCGC GTTTGGAGGA TCAATTTCAG
     4981 CGTGATTTCT ATGAGGGTCT GATCACAGAC CTGTCTCTCT CTCCAGTTTT TCCGGTTCGG
     5041 CACGGAAAAG GCGTCTCCGT ACAAGCGAGG CAGGATCAGG ACAATGATTA TATTTTTGTC
     5101 ATGAATTTCA CGGAAGAAAA ACAGCTGGTC ACGTTTGATC AGAGTGTGAA GGACATAATG
     5161 ACAGGAGACA TATTGTCAGG CGACCTGACG ATGGAAAAGT ATGAAGTGAG AATTGTCGTA
     5221 AACACACATt ag
//
