# Supplementary material for: Enhanced Bacillus subtilis natural competence enables multiplexed genome and spore engineering
Source: bioRxiv preprint, doi:10.64898/2026.05.01.722266, version 1 (2026-05-05)
Supplement: Supplemental Data File [file 722266_file03.zip › Sequences/pAX01K-Phyp-yfp.gb]

LOCUS       pAX01K-Phyp-yfp         5376 bp ds-DNA     linear       11-MAR-2026
DEFINITION  .
FEATURES             Location/Qualifiers
     misc_feature    1..500
                     /label="lacA"
                     /ApEinfo_revcolor="#ff9ccd"
                     /ApEinfo_fwdcolor="#ff9ccd"
     misc_feature    complement(1000..1044)
                     /label="term"
                     /ApEinfo_revcolor="#b4abac"
                     /ApEinfo_fwdcolor="#b4abac"
     CDS             complement(1054..1848)
                     /label="kan"
                     /ApEinfo_revcolor="#ff9ccd"
                     /ApEinfo_fwdcolor="#ff9ccd"
                     /translation="MAKMRISPELKKLIEKYRCVKDTEGMSPAKVYKLVGENENLYLKMTDSRYKGTTYDVEREKDMMLWLEGKLPVPKVLHFERHDGWSNLLMSEADGVLCSEEYEDEQSPEKIIELYAECIRLFHSIDISDCPYTNSLDSRLAELDYLLNNDLADVDCENWEEDTPFKDPRELYDFLKTEKPEEELVFSHGDLGDSNIFVKDGKVSGFIDLGRSGRADKWYDIAFCVRSIREDIGEEQYVELFFDLLGIKPDWEKIKYYILLDELF*"
     misc_feature    complement(2544..3625)
                     /label="lacI CDS"
                     /ApEinfo_revcolor="#85dae9"
                     /ApEinfo_fwdcolor="#85dae9"
     misc_feature    complement(3626..3858)
                     /label="PpenP"
                     /ApEinfo_revcolor="#b1ff67"
                     /ApEinfo_fwdcolor="#b1ff67"
     CDS             complement(3910..4632)
                     /label="meYFP"
                     /ApEinfo_revcolor="#ffef86"
                     /ApEinfo_fwdcolor="#ffef86"
                     /translation="MVSKGEELFTGVVPILVELDGDVNGHKFSVSGEGEGDATYGKLTLKFICTTGKLPVPWPTLVTTFGYGLQCFARYPDHMKQHDFFKSAMPEGYVQERTIFFKDDGNYKTRAEVKFEGDTLVNRIELKGIDFKEDGNILGHKLEYNYNSHNVYIMADKQKNGIKVNFKIRHNIEDGSVQLADHYQQNTPIGDGPVLLPDNHYLSYQSKLSKDPNEKRDHMVLLEFVTAAGITLGMDELYKY*"
     misc_feature    complement(4650..4751)
                     /label="Phyp"
                     /ApEinfo_revcolor="#c7b0e3"
                     /ApEinfo_fwdcolor="#c7b0e3"
     misc_feature    4877..5376
                     /label="lacA"
                     /ApEinfo_revcolor="#ff9ccd"
                     /ApEinfo_fwdcolor="#ff9ccd"
ORIGIN
        1 gtgATGTCAA AGCTTGAAAA AACGCACGTA ACAAAAGCAA AATTTATGCT CCATGGGGGA
       61 GACTACAACC CCGATCAGTG GCTGGATCGG CCCGATATTT TAGCTGACGA TATCAAACTG
      121 ATGAAGCTTT CTCATACGAA TACGTTTTCT GTCGGCATTT TTGCATGGAG CGCACTTGAG
      181 CCGGAGGAGG GCGTATATCA ATTTGAATGG CTGGATGATA TTTTTGAGCG GATTCACAGT
      241 ATAGGCGGCC GGGTCATATT AGCAACGCCG AGCGGAGCCC GTCCGGCCTG GCTGTCGCAA
      301 ACCTATCCGG AAGTTTTGCG CGTCAATGCC TCCCGCGTCA AACAGCTGCA CGGCGGAAGG
      361 CACAACCACT GCCTCACATC TAAAGTCTAC CGAGAAAAAA CACGGCACAT CAACCGCTTA
      421 TTAGCAGAAC GATACGGACA TCACCCGGCG CTGTTAATGT GGCACATTTC AAACGAATAC
      481 GGGGGAGATT GCCACTGTGA ATCGATGCGG CCGCTCTAGA GCAACGTTCT TGCCATTGCT
      541 GCATAAAAAA CGCCCGGCGG CAACCGAGCG TTCTGAATTA ATTAATCATC GGGAAGATCT
      601 TCATCACCGA AACGCGGCAG GCAGCTCTAG AGTTAACAAG AGTTTGTAGA AACGCAAAAA
      661 GGCCATCCGT CAGGATGGCC TTCTGCTTAG CTAGAGCGGC GGATTTGTCC TACTCAGGAG
      721 AGCGTTCACC GACAAACAAC AGATAAAACG AAAGGCCCAG TCTTTCGACT GAGCCTTTCG
      781 TTTTATTTGA TGCCTCAAGC TAGAGAGTCA TTACCAGATC TTCCCGACTG CAGAGATCCC
      841 CGGGTCTAGA GTCTAGGGAC CTCTTTAGCT CCTTGGAAGC TGTCAGTAGT ATACCCGATA
      901 CAAATTCCTC GTAGGCGCTC GGGACCCCTA TCTAGCGAAC TTTTAGAAAA GATATAAAAC
      961 ATCAGAGTAT GGACAGTTGC GGATGTACTT CAGAAAAGAT TAGATGTCTA AAAAGCTTGT
     1021 AGTTAAAGCT TTTTAGACAT CTAAATCTAG GTACTAAAAC AATTCATCCA GTAAAATATA
     1081 ATATTTTATT TTCTCCCAAT CAGGCTTGAT CCCCAGTAAG TCAAAAAATA GCTCGACATA
     1141 CTGTTCTTCC CCGATATCCT CCCTGATCGA CCGGACGCAG AAGGCAATGT CATACCACTT
     1201 GTCCGCCCTG CCGCTTCTCC CAAGATCAAT AAAGCCACTT ACTTTGCCAT CTTTCACAAA
     1261 GATGTTGCTG TCTCCCAGGT CGCCGTGGGA AAAGACAAGT TCCTCTTCGG GCTTTTCCGT
     1321 CTTTAAAAAA TCATACAGCT CGCGCGGATC TTTAAATGGA GTGTCTTCTT CCCAGTTTTC
     1381 GCAATCCACA TCGGCCAGAT CGTTATTCAG TAAGTAATCC AATTCGGCTA AGCGGCTGTC
     1441 TAAGCTATTC GTATAGGGAC AATCCGATAT GTCGATGGAG TGAAAGAGCC TGATGCACTC
     1501 CGCATACAGC TCGATAATCT TTTCAGGGCT TTGTTCATCT TCATACTCTT CCGAGCAAAG
     1561 GACGCCATCG GCCTCACTCA TGAGCAGATT GCTCCAGCCA TCATGCCGTT CAAAGTGCAG
     1621 GACCTTTGGA ACAGGCAGCT TTCCTTCCAG CCATAGCATC ATGTCCTTTT CCCGTTCCAC
     1681 ATCATAGGTG GTCCCTTTAT ACCGGCTGTC CGTCATTTTT AAATATAGGT TTTCATTTTC
     1741 TCCCACCAGC TTATATACCT TAGCAGGAGA CATTCCTTCC GTATCTTTTA CGCAGCGGTA
     1801 TTTTTCGATC AGTTTTTTCA ATTCCGGTGA TATTCTCATT TTAGCCATTT ATTATTTCCT
     1861 TCCTCTTTTC TACAGTATTT AAAGATACCC CAAGAAGCTA ATTATAACAA GACGAACTCC
     1921 AATTCACTGT TCCTTGCATT CTAAAACCTT AAATACCAGA AAACAGCTTT TTCAAAGTTG
     1981 TTTTGAAAGT TGGCGTATAA CATAGTATCG ACGGAGCCGA TTTTGAAACC ACAATTATGA
     2041 TAGAATTTAC AAGCTATAAG GTTATTGTCC TGGGTTTCAA GCATTAGTCC ATGCAAGTTT
     2101 TTATGCTTTG CCCATTCTAT AGATATATTG ATAAGCGCGC TGCCTATGCC TTGCCCCCTG
     2161 AAATCCTTAC ATACGGCGAT ATCTTCTATA TAAAAGATAT ATTATCTTAT CAGTATTGTC
     2221 AATATATTCA AGGCAATCTG CCTCCTCATC CTCTTCATCC TCTTCGTCTT GGTAGCTTTT
     2281 TAAATATGGC GCTTCATAGA GTAATTCTGT AAAGGTCCAA TTCTCGTTTT CATACCTCGG
     2341 TATAATCTTA CCTATCACCT CAAATGGTTC GCTGGGGCCG CCCGCGGCTA TTTTTCGCAG
     2401 AATTAAATAG TACATAATGG ATTTCCTTAC GCGAAATACG GGCAGACATG GCCTGCCCGG
     2461 TTATTATTAT TTTTGACACC AGACCAACTG GTAATGGTAG CGACCGGCGC TCAGGATCCT
     2521 AACTCACATT AATTGCGTTG CGCTCACTGC CCGCTTTCCA GTCGGGAAAC CTGTCGTGCC
     2581 AGCTGCATTA ATGAATCGGC CAACGCGCGG GGAGAGGCGG TTTGCGTATT GGGCGCCAGG
     2641 GTGGTTTTTC TTTTCACCAG TGAGACGGGC AACAGCTGAT TGCCCTTCAC CGCCTGGCCC
     2701 TGAGAGAGTT GCAGCAAGCG GTCCACGCTG GTTTGCCCCA GCAGGCGAAA ATCCTGTTTG
     2761 ATGGTGGTTA ACGGCGGGAT ATAACATGAG CTGTCTTCGG TATCGTCGTA TCCCACTACC
     2821 GAGATATCCG CACCAACGCG CAGCCCGGAC TCGGTAATGG CGCGCATTGC GCCCAGCGCC
     2881 ATCTGATCGT TGGCAACCAG CATCGCAGTG GGAACGATGC CCTCATTCAG CATTTGCATG
     2941 GTTTGTTGAA AACCGGACAT GGCACTCCAG TCGCCTTCCC GTTCCGCTAT CGGCTGAATT
     3001 TGATTGCGAG TGAGATATTT ATGCCAGCCA GCCAGACGCA GACGCGCCGA GACAGAACTT
     3061 AATGGGCCCG CTAACAGCGC GATTTGCTGG TGACCCAATG CGACCAGATG CTCCACGCCC
     3121 AGTCGCGTAC CGTCTTCATG GGAGAAAATA ATACTGTTGA TGGGTGTCTG GTCAGAGACA
     3181 TCAAGAAATA ACGCCGGAAC ATTAGTGCAG GCAGCTTCCA CAGCAATGGC ATCCTGGTCA
     3241 TCCAGCGGAT AGTTAATGAT CAGCCCACTG ACGCGTTGCG CGAGAAGATT GTGCACCGCC
     3301 GTTTTACAGG CTTCGACGCC GCTTCGTTCT ACCATCGACA CCACCACGCT GGCACCCAGT
     3361 TGATCGGCGC GAGATTTAAT CGCCGCGACA ATTTGCGACG GCGCGTGCAG GGCCAGACTG
     3421 GANTGGCAAC GCCAATCAGC AACGACTGTT TGCCCGCCAG TTGTTGTGCC ACGCGGTTGG
     3481 GAATGTAATT CAGCTCCGCC ATCGCCGCTT CCACTTTTTC CCGCGTTTTC GCAGAAACGT
     3541 GGCTGGCCTG GTTCACCACG CGGGAAACGG TCTGATAAGA GACACCGGCA TACTCTGCGA
     3601 CATCGTATAA CGTTACTGGT TTCATCAAAA TCGTCTCCCT CCGTTTGAAT ATTTGATTGA
     3661 TCGTAACCAG ATGAAGCACT CTTTCCACTA TCCCTACAGT GTTATGGCTT GAACAATCAC
     3721 GAAACAATAA TTGGTACGTA CGATCTTTCA GCCGACTCAA ACATCAAATC TTACAAATGT
     3781 AGTCTTTGAA AGTATTACAT ATGTAAGATT TAAATGCAAC CGTTTTTTCG GAAGGAAATG
     3841 ATGACCTCGT TTCCACCGAA TTAGCTTGCA TGCGGCTAGC AAAAGGCTGA ACCCTAAGGT
     3901 TCAACCTTTC TAGTATTTAT ACAGTTCATC CATGCCCAGT GTAATGCCTG CTGCTGTAAC
     3961 AAATTCCAGC AGAACCATGT GATCGCGTTT TTCGTTCGGA TCTTTGCTCA GTTTGCTTTG
     4021 ATATGACAGA TAATGATTAT CCGGCAGCAG AACAGGGCCA TCTCCAATCG GTGTGTTTTG
     4081 TTGATAATGA TCTGCCAGTT GAACTGAGCC ATCTTCGATA TTGTGGCGGA TTTTAAAGTT
     4141 GACTTTGATG CCGTTTTTCT GTTTATCCGC CATGATATAG ACGTTATGGC TATTATAATT
     4201 ATATTCCAGT TTGTGGCCCA GGATATTTCC ATCTTCTTTA AAGTCGATGC CTTTCAGTTC
     4261 AATGCGATTG ACCAGTGTAT CGCCTTCAAA TTTAACTTCC GCACGCGTTT TGTAGTTGCC
     4321 ATCATCTTTA AAAAAGATCG TTCTTTCTTG GACATAGCCT TCCGGCATTG CGCTTTTAAA
     4381 AAAATCATGC TGTTTCATAT GATCCGGATA TCTTGCAAAG CATTGCAGGC CATAGCCAAA
     4441 TGTTGTAACC AGTGTCGGCC ACGGAACCGG CAGTTTGCCT GTTGTGCAGA TAAATTTCAG
     4501 TGTCAGTTTG CCATATGTTG CATCACCTTC GCCTTCGCCT GAAACTGAAA ATTTGTGGCC
     4561 ATTAACGTCG CCATCCAGTT CAACCAGAAT CGGAACAACG CCTGTAAACA GTTCTTCGCC
     4621 TTTGCTAACC ATAATGTGAC TTTCCTCCTT AAGCTTAATT GTTATCCGCT CACAATTACA
     4681 CACATTATGC CACACCTTGT AGATAAAGTC AACAACTTTT GCAAAATGAA TTGTGAGTGC
     4741 TCACATTTAC CCTCGAGCAA CGTTCTTGCC ATTGCTGCAG CTCCCCGGGA CGTTCTTGCC
     4801 ATTGCTGCAT AAAAAACGCC CGGCGGCAAC CGAGCGTTCT GAATTAATTA ATCATCGCGA
     4861 CTGCAGAGAT ATCGATTTCA AGCTATATTT GGAGTTGAGC CTCTTGAAAC GGACACCCTG
     4921 TATCCGAAGG ATCGAAACGC TGTCAGCTAC CGCAGCCAAA TATATGAAAT GAAGGATTAT
     4981 GCAACCGTGA TTGATGTAAA GACAGCTTCA GTGGAAGCGG TGTATCAAGA AGATTTTTAT
     5041 GCGCGCACGC CAGCGGTCAC AAGCCATGAG TATCAGCAGG GCAAGGCGTA TTTTATCGGC
     5101 GCGCGTTTGG AGGATCAATT TCAGCGTGAT TTCTATGAGG GTCTGATCAC AGACCTGTCT
     5161 CTCTCTCCAG TTTTTCCGGT TCGGCACGGA AAAGGCGTCT CCGTACAAGC GAGGCAGGAT
     5221 CAGGACAATG ATTATATTTT TGTCATGAAT TTCACGGAAG AAAAACAGCT GGTCACGTTT
     5281 GATCAGAGTG TGAAGGACAT AATGACAGGA GACATATTGT CAGGCGACCT GACGATGGAA
     5341 AAGTATGAAG TGAGAATTGT CGTAAACACA CATtag
//
