# Supplementary material for: Enhanced Bacillus subtilis natural competence enables multiplexed genome and spore engineering
Source: bioRxiv preprint, doi:10.64898/2026.05.01.722266, version 1 (2026-05-05)
Supplement: Supplemental Data File [file 722266_file03.zip › Sequences/pAX01K-Pmtl-comk.gb]

LOCUS       pAX01-Pmtl-comK         3978 bp ds-DNA     linear       27-FEB-2026
DEFINITION  .
FEATURES             Location/Qualifiers
     misc_feature    1..500
                     /label="lacA"
                     /ApEinfo_revcolor="#ff9ccd"
                     /ApEinfo_fwdcolor="#ff9ccd"
     misc_feature    complement(1054..1848)
                     /label="kan"
                     /ApEinfo_revcolor="#ff9ccd"
                     /ApEinfo_fwdcolor="#ff9ccd"
     CDS             complement(2396..2974)
                     /label="comK"
                     /ApEinfo_revcolor="#84b0dc"
                     /ApEinfo_fwdcolor="#84b0dc"
                     /translation="MSQKTDAPLESYEVNGATIAVLPEEIDGKICSKIIEKDCVFYVNMKPLQIVDRSCRFFGSSYAGRKAGTYEVTKISHKPPIMVDPSNQIFLFPTLSSTRPQCGWISHVHVKEFKATEFDDTEVTFSNGKTMELPISYNSFENQVYRTAWLRTKFQDRIDHRVPKRQEFMLYPKEERTKMIYDFILRELGERY*"
     misc_feature    complement(3001..3122)
                     /label="Pmtl"
                     /ApEinfo_revcolor="#ff9ccd"
                     /ApEinfo_fwdcolor="#ff9ccd"
     misc_feature    complement(3038..3043)
                     /label=-10
                     /ApEinfo_revcolor="#c7b0e3"
                     /ApEinfo_fwdcolor="#c7b0e3"
     misc_feature    complement(3061..3066)
                     /label=-35
                     /ApEinfo_revcolor="#84b0dc"
                     /ApEinfo_fwdcolor="#84b0dc"
     misc_feature    3381..3478
                     /label="Terminator"
                     /ApEinfo_revcolor="#f58a5e"
                     /ApEinfo_fwdcolor="#f58a5e"
     misc_feature    3479..3978
                     /label="lacA"
                     /ApEinfo_revcolor="#ff9ccd"
                     /ApEinfo_fwdcolor="#ff9ccd"
ORIGIN
        1 gtgATGTCAA AGCTTGAAAA AACGCACGTA ACAAAAGCAA AATTTATGCT CCATGGGGGA
       61 GACTACAACC CCGATCAGTG GCTGGATCGG CCCGATATTT TAGCTGACGA TATCAAACTG
      121 ATGAAGCTTT CTCATACGAA TACGTTTTCT GTCGGCATTT TTGCATGGAG CGCACTTGAG
      181 CCGGAGGAGG GCGTATATCA ATTTGAATGG CTGGATGATA TTTTTGAGCG GATTCACAGT
      241 ATAGGCGGCC GGGTCATATT AGCAACGCCG AGCGGAGCCC GTCCGGCCTG GCTGTCGCAA
      301 ACCTATCCGG AAGTTTTGCG CGTCAATGCC TCCCGCGTCA AACAGCTGCA CGGCGGAAGG
      361 CACAACCACT GCCTCACATC TAAAGTCTAC CGAGAAAAAA CACGGCACAT CAACCGCTTA
      421 TTAGCAGAAC GATACGGACA TCACCCGGCG CTGTTAATGT GGCACATTTC AAACGAATAC
      481 GGGGGAGATT GCCACTGTGA ATCGATGCGG CCGCTCTAGA GCAACGTTCT TGCCATTGCT
      541 GCATAAAAAA CGCCCGGCGG CAACCGAGCG TTCTGAATTA ATTAATCATC GGGAAGATCT
      601 TCATCACCGA AACGCGGCAG GCAGCTCTAG AGTTAACAAG AGTTTGTAGA AACGCAAAAA
      661 GGCCATCCGT CAGGATGGCC TTCTGCTTAG CTAGAGCGGC GGATTTGTCC TACTCAGGAG
      721 AGCGTTCACC GACAAACAAC AGATAAAACG AAAGGCCCAG TCTTTCGACT GAGCCTTTCG
      781 TTTTATTTGA TGCCTCAAGC TAGAGAGTCA TTACCAGATC TTCCCGACTG CAGAGATCCC
      841 CGGGTCTAGA GTCTAGGGAC CTCTTTAGCT CCTTGGAAGC TGTCAGTAGT ATACCCGATA
      901 CAAATTCCTC GTAGGCGCTC GGGACCCCTA TCTAGCGAAC TTTTAGAAAA GATATAAAAC
      961 ATCAGAGTAT GGACAGTTGC GGATGTACTT CAGAAAAGAT TAGATGTCTA AAAAGCTTGT
     1021 AGTTAAAGCT TTTTAGACAT CTAAATCTAG GTACTAAAAC AATTCATCCA GTAAAATATA
     1081 ATATTTTATT TTCTCCCAAT CAGGCTTGAT CCCCAGTAAG TCAAAAAATA GCTCGACATA
     1141 CTGTTCTTCC CCGATATCCT CCCTGATCGA CCGGACGCAG AAGGCAATGT CATACCACTT
     1201 GTCCGCCCTG CCGCTTCTCC CAAGATCAAT AAAGCCACTT ACTTTGCCAT CTTTCACAAA
     1261 GATGTTGCTG TCTCCCAGGT CGCCGTGGGA AAAGACAAGT TCCTCTTCGG GCTTTTCCGT
     1321 CTTTAAAAAA TCATACAGCT CGCGCGGATC TTTAAATGGA GTGTCTTCTT CCCAGTTTTC
     1381 GCAATCCACA TCGGCCAGAT CGTTATTCAG TAAGTAATCC AATTCGGCTA AGCGGCTGTC
     1441 TAAGCTATTC GTATAGGGAC AATCCGATAT GTCGATGGAG TGAAAGAGCC TGATGCACTC
     1501 CGCATACAGC TCGATAATCT TTTCAGGGCT TTGTTCATCT TCATACTCTT CCGAGCAAAG
     1561 GACGCCATCG GCCTCACTCA TGAGCAGATT GCTCCAGCCA TCATGCCGTT CAAAGTGCAG
     1621 GACCTTTGGA ACAGGCAGCT TTCCTTCCAG CCATAGCATC ATGTCCTTTT CCCGTTCCAC
     1681 ATCATAGGTG GTCCCTTTAT ACCGGCTGTC CGTCATTTTT AAATATAGGT TTTCATTTTC
     1741 TCCCACCAGC TTATATACCT TAGCAGGAGA CATTCCTTCC GTATCTTTTA CGCAGCGGTA
     1801 TTTTTCGATC AGTTTTTTCA ATTCCGGTGA TATTCTCATT TTAGCCATTT ATTATTTCCT
     1861 TCCTCTTTTC TACAGTATTT AAAGATACCC CAAGAAGCTA ATTATAACAA GACGAACTCC
     1921 AATTCACTGT TCCTTGCATT CTAAAACCTT AAATACCAGA AAACAGCTTT TTCAAAGTTG
     1981 TTTTGAAAGT TGGCGTATAA CATAGTATCG ACGGAGCCGA TTTTGAAACC ACAATTATGA
     2041 TAGAATTTAC AAGCTATAAG GTTATTGTCC TGGGTTTCAA GCATTAGTCC ATGCAAGTTT
     2101 TTATGCTTTG CCCATTCTAT AGATATATTG ATAAGCGCGC TGCCTATGCC TTGCCCCCTG
     2161 AAATCCTTAC ATACGGCGAT ATCTTCTATA TAAAAGATAT ATTATCTTAT CAGTATTGTC
     2221 AATATATTCA AGGCAATCTG CCTCCTCATC CTCTTCATCC TCTTCGTCTT GGTAGCTTTT
     2281 TAAATATGGC GCTTCATAGA GTAATTCTGT AAAGGTCCAA TTCTCGTTTT CATACCTCGG
     2341 TATAATCTTA CCTATCACCT CAAATGGTTC GCTGGGGCCG CCCGCGGCTA TTTTTCTAAT
     2401 ACCGTTCCCC GAGCTCACGC AAAATAAAAT CATAAATCAT CTTCGTCCGC TCTTCTTTCG
     2461 GGTACAGCAT AAATTCCTGT CTTTTCGGCA CGCGGTGGTC GATTCTGTCT TGGAATTTGG
     2521 TTCTGAGCCA CGCTGTTCGG TATACCTGGT TCTCGAACGA ATTATAAGAG ATCGGCAGCT
     2581 CCATCGTTTT CCCATTGGAA AACGTCACTT CCGTATCGTC GAATTCAGTC GCTTTGAATT
     2641 CTTTTACATG CACATGGGAA ATCCAGCCGC ATTGGGGTCT TGTCGAAGAA AGTGTAGGGA
     2701 ATAAAAAGAT TTGGTTCGAA GGGTCCACCA TGATCGGCGG CTTGTGTGAA ATTTTTGTCA
     2761 CTTCATAAGT TCCTGCTTTT CTTCCCGCAT AGCTTGATCC AAAAAATCGG CAGCTTCTGT
     2821 CGACAATTTG CAGCGGCTTC ATGTTTACAT AAAACACGCA ATCTTTTTCA ATAATTTTGG
     2881 AACAGATTTT GCCGTCTATT TCTTCTGGCA GCACGGCAAT TGTTGCGCCG TTCACTTCAT
     2941 ACGATTCTAA AGGTGCGTCT GTTTTCTGAC TCATATTATG GCCTCCATCC TTTTTCTGCA
     3001 AAAATATGTT CAGAGAATGA TGCTTCCCTT TGACTCTATG TTAAAACGCT TACAGTCCCT
     3061 ATACAATTGA AAGTAAAGAG GACTTTGGCA CATGACTGTG ACAATTTTTT AAAAATAAAA
     3121 AGGCTCCTGG TTTCAGGAGC CTTTTCTCTT TCCTCTATAA ATGATGTTGC CATTTTGAAT
     3181 CACGTACTTT GCAATCATCC GCTCACTCAC AATAAAAACG GGATACGCGC ACACAAGCGC
     3241 AAATACAGCC ATCGGCACGT GCTGTACAGC TGGCAGCACT GAGCCTGCCG CATTGCGGAG
     3301 GAGCATCAAA AGATAAATAA GCAGCACGAT GGCCGCTAAT GATACCAGCA TAATCGGAGC
     3361 TGAAACTTTA TATTCATAAA AGCTCCCCGG GACGTTCTTG CCATTGCTGC ATAAAAAACG
     3421 CCCGGCGGCA ACCGAGCGTT CTGAATTAAT TAATCATCGC GACTGCAGAG ATATCGATTT
     3481 CAAGCTATAT TTGGAGTTGA GCCTCTTGAA ACGGACACCC TGTATCCGAA GGATCGAAAC
     3541 GCTGTCAGCT ACCGCAGCCA AATATATGAA ATGAAGGATT ATGCAACCGT GATTGATGTA
     3601 AAGACAGCTT CAGTGGAAGC GGTGTATCAA GAAGATTTTT ATGCGCGCAC GCCAGCGGTC
     3661 ACAAGCCATG AGTATCAGCA GGGCAAGGCG TATTTTATCG GCGCGCGTTT GGAGGATCAA
     3721 TTTCAGCGTG ATTTCTATGA GGGTCTGATC ACAGACCTGT CTCTCTCTCC AGTTTTTCCG
     3781 GTTCGGCACG GAAAAGGCGT CTCCGTACAA GCGAGGCAGG ATCAGGACAA TGATTATATT
     3841 TTTGTCATGA ATTTCACGGA AGAAAAACAG CTGGTCACGT TTGATCAGAG TGTGAAGGAC
     3901 ATAATGACAG GAGACATATT GTCAGGCGAC CTGACGATGG AAAAGTATGA AGTGAGAATT
     3961 GTCGTAAACA CACATtag
//
