# Supplementary material for: Enhanced Bacillus subtilis natural competence enables multiplexed genome and spore engineering
Source: bioRxiv preprint, doi:10.64898/2026.05.01.722266, version 1 (2026-05-05)
Supplement: Supplemental Data File [file 722266_file03.zip › Sequences/pAX01K-Pmtl-yfp.gb]

LOCUS       pAX01K-Pmtl-yfp         4122 bp ds-DNA     linear       11-MAR-2026
DEFINITION  .
FEATURES             Location/Qualifiers
     misc_feature    1..500
                     /label="lacA"
                     /ApEinfo_revcolor="#ff9ccd"
                     /ApEinfo_fwdcolor="#ff9ccd"
     CDS             complement(1054..1848)
                     /label="kan"
                     /ApEinfo_revcolor="#84b0dc"
                     /ApEinfo_fwdcolor="#84b0dc"
                     /translation="MAKMRISPELKKLIEKYRCVKDTEGMSPAKVYKLVGENENLYLKMTDSRYKGTTYDVEREKDMMLWLEGKLPVPKVLHFERHDGWSNLLMSEADGVLCSEEYEDEQSPEKIIELYAECIRLFHSIDISDCPYTNSLDSRLAELDYLLNNDLADVDCENWEEDTPFKDPRELYDFLKTEKPEEELVFSHGDLGDSNIFVKDGKVSGFIDLGRSGRADKWYDIAFCVRSIREDIGEEQYVELFFDLLGIKPDWEKIKYYILLDELF*"
     CDS             complement(2396..3118)
                     /label="meYFP"
                     /ApEinfo_revcolor="#ffef86"
                     /ApEinfo_fwdcolor="#ffef86"
                     /translation="MVSKGEELFTGVVPILVELDGDVNGHKFSVSGEGEGDATYGKLTLKFICTTGKLPVPWPTLVTTFGYGLQCFARYPDHMKQHDFFKSAMPEGYVQERTIFFKDDGNYKTRAEVKFEGDTLVNRIELKGIDFKEDGNILGHKLEYNYNSHNVYIMADKQKNGIKVNFKIRHNIEDGSVQLADHYQQNTPIGDGPVLLPDNHYLSYQSKLSKDPNEKRDHMVLLEFVTAAGITLGMDELYKY*"
     misc_feature    complement(3119..3144)
                     /label="comK RBS"
                     /ApEinfo_revcolor="#c7b0e3"
                     /ApEinfo_fwdcolor="#c7b0e3"
     misc_feature    complement(3145..3266)
                     /label="Pmtl"
                     /ApEinfo_revcolor="#ff9ccd"
                     /ApEinfo_fwdcolor="#ff9ccd"
     misc_feature    complement(3182..3187)
                     /label=-10
                     /ApEinfo_revcolor="#c7b0e3"
                     /ApEinfo_fwdcolor="#c7b0e3"
     misc_feature    complement(3205..3210)
                     /label=-35
                     /ApEinfo_revcolor="#84b0dc"
                     /ApEinfo_fwdcolor="#84b0dc"
     misc_feature    3525..3622
                     /label="Terminator"
                     /ApEinfo_revcolor="#f58a5e"
                     /ApEinfo_fwdcolor="#f58a5e"
     misc_feature    3623..4122
                     /label="lacA"
                     /ApEinfo_revcolor="#ff9ccd"
                     /ApEinfo_fwdcolor="#ff9ccd"
ORIGIN
        1 gtgATGTCAA AGCTTGAAAA AACGCACGTA ACAAAAGCAA AATTTATGCT CCATGGGGGA
       61 GACTACAACC CCGATCAGTG GCTGGATCGG CCCGATATTT TAGCTGACGA TATCAAACTG
      121 ATGAAGCTTT CTCATACGAA TACGTTTTCT GTCGGCATTT TTGCATGGAG CGCACTTGAG
      181 CCGGAGGAGG GCGTATATCA ATTTGAATGG CTGGATGATA TTTTTGAGCG GATTCACAGT
      241 ATAGGCGGCC GGGTCATATT AGCAACGCCG AGCGGAGCCC GTCCGGCCTG GCTGTCGCAA
      301 ACCTATCCGG AAGTTTTGCG CGTCAATGCC TCCCGCGTCA AACAGCTGCA CGGCGGAAGG
      361 CACAACCACT GCCTCACATC TAAAGTCTAC CGAGAAAAAA CACGGCACAT CAACCGCTTA
      421 TTAGCAGAAC GATACGGACA TCACCCGGCG CTGTTAATGT GGCACATTTC AAACGAATAC
      481 GGGGGAGATT GCCACTGTGA ATCGATGCGG CCGCTCTAGA GCAACGTTCT TGCCATTGCT
      541 GCATAAAAAA CGCCCGGCGG CAACCGAGCG TTCTGAATTA ATTAATCATC GGGAAGATCT
      601 TCATCACCGA AACGCGGCAG GCAGCTCTAG AGTTAACAAG AGTTTGTAGA AACGCAAAAA
      661 GGCCATCCGT CAGGATGGCC TTCTGCTTAG CTAGAGCGGC GGATTTGTCC TACTCAGGAG
      721 AGCGTTCACC GACAAACAAC AGATAAAACG AAAGGCCCAG TCTTTCGACT GAGCCTTTCG
      781 TTTTATTTGA TGCCTCAAGC TAGAGAGTCA TTACCAGATC TTCCCGACTG CAGAGATCCC
      841 CGGGTCTAGA GTCTAGGGAC CTCTTTAGCT CCTTGGAAGC TGTCAGTAGT ATACCCGATA
      901 CAAATTCCTC GTAGGCGCTC GGGACCCCTA TCTAGCGAAC TTTTAGAAAA GATATAAAAC
      961 ATCAGAGTAT GGACAGTTGC GGATGTACTT CAGAAAAGAT TAGATGTCTA AAAAGCTTGT
     1021 AGTTAAAGCT TTTTAGACAT CTAAATCTAG GTACTAAAAC AATTCATCCA GTAAAATATA
     1081 ATATTTTATT TTCTCCCAAT CAGGCTTGAT CCCCAGTAAG TCAAAAAATA GCTCGACATA
     1141 CTGTTCTTCC CCGATATCCT CCCTGATCGA CCGGACGCAG AAGGCAATGT CATACCACTT
     1201 GTCCGCCCTG CCGCTTCTCC CAAGATCAAT AAAGCCACTT ACTTTGCCAT CTTTCACAAA
     1261 GATGTTGCTG TCTCCCAGGT CGCCGTGGGA AAAGACAAGT TCCTCTTCGG GCTTTTCCGT
     1321 CTTTAAAAAA TCATACAGCT CGCGCGGATC TTTAAATGGA GTGTCTTCTT CCCAGTTTTC
     1381 GCAATCCACA TCGGCCAGAT CGTTATTCAG TAAGTAATCC AATTCGGCTA AGCGGCTGTC
     1441 TAAGCTATTC GTATAGGGAC AATCCGATAT GTCGATGGAG TGAAAGAGCC TGATGCACTC
     1501 CGCATACAGC TCGATAATCT TTTCAGGGCT TTGTTCATCT TCATACTCTT CCGAGCAAAG
     1561 GACGCCATCG GCCTCACTCA TGAGCAGATT GCTCCAGCCA TCATGCCGTT CAAAGTGCAG
     1621 GACCTTTGGA ACAGGCAGCT TTCCTTCCAG CCATAGCATC ATGTCCTTTT CCCGTTCCAC
     1681 ATCATAGGTG GTCCCTTTAT ACCGGCTGTC CGTCATTTTT AAATATAGGT TTTCATTTTC
     1741 TCCCACCAGC TTATATACCT TAGCAGGAGA CATTCCTTCC GTATCTTTTA CGCAGCGGTA
     1801 TTTTTCGATC AGTTTTTTCA ATTCCGGTGA TATTCTCATT TTAGCCATTT ATTATTTCCT
     1861 TCCTCTTTTC TACAGTATTT AAAGATACCC CAAGAAGCTA ATTATAACAA GACGAACTCC
     1921 AATTCACTGT TCCTTGCATT CTAAAACCTT AAATACCAGA AAACAGCTTT TTCAAAGTTG
     1981 TTTTGAAAGT TGGCGTATAA CATAGTATCG ACGGAGCCGA TTTTGAAACC ACAATTATGA
     2041 TAGAATTTAC AAGCTATAAG GTTATTGTCC TGGGTTTCAA GCATTAGTCC ATGCAAGTTT
     2101 TTATGCTTTG CCCATTCTAT AGATATATTG ATAAGCGCGC TGCCTATGCC TTGCCCCCTG
     2161 AAATCCTTAC ATACGGCGAT ATCTTCTATA TAAAAGATAT ATTATCTTAT CAGTATTGTC
     2221 AATATATTCA AGGCAATCTG CCTCCTCATC CTCTTCATCC TCTTCGTCTT GGTAGCTTTT
     2281 TAAATATGGC GCTTCATAGA GTAATTCTGT AAAGGTCCAA TTCTCGTTTT CATACCTCGG
     2341 TATAATCTTA CCTATCACCT CAAATGGTTC GCTGGGGCCG CCCGCGGCTA TTTTTCTAGT
     2401 ATTTATACAG TTCATCCATG CCCAGTGTAA TGCCTGCTGC TGTAACAAAT TCCAGCAGAA
     2461 CCATGTGATC GCGTTTTTCG TTCGGATCTT TGCTCAGTTT GCTTTGATAT GACAGATAAT
     2521 GATTATCCGG CAGCAGAACA GGGCCATCTC CAATCGGTGT GTTTTGTTGA TAATGATCTG
     2581 CCAGTTGAAC TGAGCCATCT TCGATATTGT GGCGGATTTT AAAGTTGACT TTGATGCCGT
     2641 TTTTCTGTTT ATCCGCCATG ATATAGACGT TATGGCTATT ATAATTATAT TCCAGTTTGT
     2701 GGCCCAGGAT ATTTCCATCT TCTTTAAAGT CGATGCCTTT CAGTTCAATG CGATTGACCA
     2761 GTGTATCGCC TTCAAATTTA ACTTCCGCAC GCGTTTTGTA GTTGCCATCA TCTTTAAAAA
     2821 AGATCGTTCT TTCTTGGACA TAGCCTTCCG GCATTGCGCT TTTAAAAAAA TCATGCTGTT
     2881 TCATATGATC CGGATATCTT GCAAAGCATT GCAGGCCATA GCCAAATGTT GTAACCAGTG
     2941 TCGGCCACGG AACCGGCAGT TTGCCTGTTG TGCAGATAAA TTTCAGTGTC AGTTTGCCAT
     3001 ATGTTGCATC ACCTTCGCCT TCGCCTGAAA CTGAAAATTT GTGGCCATTA ACGTCGCCAT
     3061 CCAGTTCAAC CAGAATCGGA ACAACGCCTG TAAACAGTTC TTCGCCTTTG CTAACCATAT
     3121 TATGGCCTCC ATCCTTTTTC TGCAAAAATA TGTTCAGAGA ATGATGCTTC CCTTTGACTC
     3181 TATGTTAAAA CGCTTACAGT CCCTATACAA TTGAAAGTAA AGAGGACTTT GGCACATGAC
     3241 TGTGACAATT TTTTAAAAAT AAAAAGGCTC CTGGTTTCAG GAGCCTTTTC TCTTTCCTCT
     3301 ATAAATGATG TTGCCATTTT GAATCACGTA CTTTGCAATC ATCCGCTCAC TCACAATAAA
     3361 AACGGGATAC GCGCACACAA GCGCAAATAC AGCCATCGGC ACGTGCTGTA CAGCTGGCAG
     3421 CACTGAGCCT GCCGCATTGC GGAGGAGCAT CAAAAGATAA ATAAGCAGCA CGATGGCCGC
     3481 TAATGATACC AGCATAATCG GAGCTGAAAC TTTATATTCA TAAAAGCTCC CCGGGACGTT
     3541 CTTGCCATTG CTGCATAAAA AACGCCCGGC GGCAACCGAG CGTTCTGAAT TAATTAATCA
     3601 TCGCGACTGC AGAGATATCG ATTTCAAGCT ATATTTGGAG TTGAGCCTCT TGAAACGGAC
     3661 ACCCTGTATC CGAAGGATCG AAACGCTGTC AGCTACCGCA GCCAAATATA TGAAATGAAG
     3721 GATTATGCAA CCGTGATTGA TGTAAAGACA GCTTCAGTGG AAGCGGTGTA TCAAGAAGAT
     3781 TTTTATGCGC GCACGCCAGC GGTCACAAGC CATGAGTATC AGCAGGGCAA GGCGTATTTT
     3841 ATCGGCGCGC GTTTGGAGGA TCAATTTCAG CGTGATTTCT ATGAGGGTCT GATCACAGAC
     3901 CTGTCTCTCT CTCCAGTTTT TCCGGTTCGG CACGGAAAAG GCGTCTCCGT ACAAGCGAGG
     3961 CAGGATCAGG ACAATGATTA TATTTTTGTC ATGAATTTCA CGGAAGAAAA ACAGCTGGTC
     4021 ACGTTTGATC AGAGTGTGAA GGACATAATG ACAGGAGACA TATTGTCAGG CGACCTGACG
     4081 ATGGAAAAGT ATGAAGTGAG AATTGTCGTA AACACACATt ag
//
