# Supplementary material for: Enhanced Bacillus subtilis natural competence enables multiplexed genome and spore engineering
Source: bioRxiv preprint, doi:10.64898/2026.05.01.722266, version 1 (2026-05-05)
Supplement: Supplemental Data File [file 722266_file03.zip › Sequences/pAX01K-PT7-comk.gb]

LOCUS       pAX01K-PT7-comK         8113 bp ds-DNA     linear       27-FEB-2026
DEFINITION  .
FEATURES             Location/Qualifiers
     misc_feature    1..500
                     /label="lacA"
                     /ApEinfo_revcolor="#ff9ccd"
                     /ApEinfo_fwdcolor="#ff9ccd"
     misc_feature    complement(1054..1848)
                     /label="kan"
                     /ApEinfo_revcolor="#85dae9"
                     /ApEinfo_fwdcolor="#85dae9"
     CDS             complement(2475..3557)
                     /label="lacI"
                     /ApEinfo_revcolor="#84b0dc"
                     /ApEinfo_fwdcolor="#84b0dc"
                     /translation="MKPVTLYDVAEYAGVSYQTVSRVVNQASHVSAKTREKVEAAMAELNYIPNRVAQQLAGKQSLLIGVATSSLALHAPSQIVAAIKSRADQLGASVVVSMVERSGVEACKTAVHNLLAQRVSGLIINYPLDDQDAIAVEAACTNVPALFLDVSDQTPINSIIFSHEDGTRLGVEHLVALGHQQIALLAGPLSSVSARLRLAGWHKYLTRNQIQPIAEREGDWSAMSGFQQTMQMLNEGIVPTAMLVANDQMALGAMRAITESGLRVGADISVVGYDDTEDSSCYIPPLTTIKQDFRLLGQTSVDRLLQLSQGQAVKGNQLLPVSLVKRKTTLAPNTQTASPRALADSLMQLARQVSRLESGQ*"
     misc_feature    complement(2475..3751)
                     /label="lacI operon"
                     /ApEinfo_revcolor="#b7e6d7"
                     /ApEinfo_fwdcolor="#b7e6d7"
     misc_feature    3792..3942
                     /label="PT7"
                     /ApEinfo_revcolor="#75c6a9"
                     /ApEinfo_fwdcolor="#75c6a9"
     CDS             3943..4521
                     /label="comK"
                     /ApEinfo_revcolor="#faac61"
                     /ApEinfo_fwdcolor="#faac61"
                     /translation="MSQKTDAPLESYEVNGATIAVLPEEIDGKICSKIIEKDCVFYVNMKPLQIVDRSCRFFGSSYAGRKAGTYEVTKISHKPPIMVDPSNQIFLFPTLSSTRPQCGWISHVHVKEFKATEFDDTEVTFSNGKTMELPISYNSFENQVYRTAWLRTKFQDRIDHRVPKRQEFMLYPKEERTKMIYDFILRELGERY*"
     misc_feature    4599..4693
                     /label="Bi-directional terminator"
                     /ApEinfo_revcolor="#f58a5e"
                     /ApEinfo_fwdcolor="#f58a5e"
     CDS             complement(4731..7382)
                     /label="T7RNAP"
                     /ApEinfo_revcolor="#9eafd2"
                     /ApEinfo_fwdcolor="#9eafd2"
                     /translation="MNTINIAKNDFSDIELAAIPFNTLADHYGERLAREQLALEHESYEMGEARFRKMFERQLKAGEVADNAAAKPLITTLLPKMIARINDWFEEVKAKRGKRPTAFQFLQEIKPEAVAYITIKTTLACLTSADNTTVQAVASAIGRAIEDEARFGRIRDLEAKHFKKNVEEQLNKRVGHVYKKAFMQVVEADMLSKGLLGGEAWSSWHKEDSIHVGVRCIEMLIESTGMVSLHRQNAGVVGQDSETIELAPEYAEAIATRAGALAGISPMFQPCVVPPKPWTGITGGGYWANGRRPLALVRTHSKKALMRYEDVYMPEVYKAINIAQNTAWKINKKVLAVANVITKWKHCPVEDIPAIEREELPMKPEDIDMNPEALTAWKRAAAAVYRKDKARKSRRISLEFMLEQANKFANHKAIWFPYNMDWRGRVYAVSMFNPQGNDMTKGLLTLAKGKPIGKEGYYWLKIHGANCAGVDKVPFPERIKFIEENHENIMACAKSPLENTWWAEQDSPFCFLAFCFEYAGVQHHGLSYNCSLPLAFDGSCSGIQHFSAMLRDEVGGRAVNLLPSETVQDIYGIVAKKVNEILQADAINGTDNEVVTVTDENTGEISEKVKLGTKALAGQWLAYGVTRSVTKRSVMTLAYGSKEFGFRQQVLEDTIQPAIDSGKGLMFTQPNQAAGYMAKLIWESVSVTVVAAVEAMNWLKSAAKLLAAEVKDKKTGEILRKRCAVHWVTPDGFPVWQEYKKPIQTRLNLMFLGQFRLQPTINTNKDSEIDAHKQESGIAPNFVHSQDGSHLRKTVVWAHEKYGIESFALIHDSFGTIPADAANLFKAVRETMVDTYESCDVLADFYDQFADQLHESQLDKMPALPAKGNLNLRDILESDFAFA*"
     misc_feature    complement(7383..7406)
                     /label="MF002"
                     /ApEinfo_revcolor="#ffef86"
                     /ApEinfo_fwdcolor="#ffef86"
     misc_feature    complement(7407..7515)
                     /label="Phyp"
                     /ApEinfo_revcolor="#c7b0e3"
                     /ApEinfo_fwdcolor="#c7b0e3"
     misc_feature    7614..8113
                     /label="lacA"
                     /ApEinfo_revcolor="#ff9ccd"
                     /ApEinfo_fwdcolor="#ff9ccd"
ORIGIN
        1 gtgATGTCAA AGCTTGAAAA AACGCACGTA ACAAAAGCAA AATTTATGCT CCATGGGGGA
       61 GACTACAACC CCGATCAGTG GCTGGATCGG CCCGATATTT TAGCTGACGA TATCAAACTG
      121 ATGAAGCTTT CTCATACGAA TACGTTTTCT GTCGGCATTT TTGCATGGAG CGCACTTGAG
      181 CCGGAGGAGG GCGTATATCA ATTTGAATGG CTGGATGATA TTTTTGAGCG GATTCACAGT
      241 ATAGGCGGCC GGGTCATATT AGCAACGCCG AGCGGAGCCC GTCCGGCCTG GCTGTCGCAA
      301 ACCTATCCGG AAGTTTTGCG CGTCAATGCC TCCCGCGTCA AACAGCTGCA CGGCGGAAGG
      361 CACAACCACT GCCTCACATC TAAAGTCTAC CGAGAAAAAA CACGGCACAT CAACCGCTTA
      421 TTAGCAGAAC GATACGGACA TCACCCGGCG CTGTTAATGT GGCACATTTC AAACGAATAC
      481 GGGGGAGATT GCCACTGTGA ATCGATGCGG CCGCTCTAGA GCAACGTTCT TGCCATTGCT
      541 GCATAAAAAA CGCCCGGCGG CAACCGAGCG TTCTGAATTA ATTAATCATC GGGAAGATCT
      601 TCATCACCGA AACGCGGCAG GCAGCTCTAG AGTTAACAAG AGTTTGTAGA AACGCAAAAA
      661 GGCCATCCGT CAGGATGGCC TTCTGCTTAG CTAGAGCGGC GGATTTGTCC TACTCAGGAG
      721 AGCGTTCACC GACAAACAAC AGATAAAACG AAAGGCCCAG TCTTTCGACT GAGCCTTTCG
      781 TTTTATTTGA TGCCTCAAGC TAGAGAGTCA TTACCAGATC TTCCCGACTG CAGAGATCCC
      841 CGGGTCTAGA GTCTAGGGAC CTCTTTAGCT CCTTGGAAGC TGTCAGTAGT ATACCCGATA
      901 CAAATTCCTC GTAGGCGCTC GGGACCCCTA TCTAGCGAAC TTTTAGAAAA GATATAAAAC
      961 ATCAGAGTAT GGACAGTTGC GGATGTACTT CAGAAAAGAT TAGATGTCTA AAAAGCTTGT
     1021 AGTTAAAGCT TTTTAGACAT CTAAATCTAG GTACTAAAAC AATTCATCCA GTAAAATATA
     1081 ATATTTTATT TTCTCCCAAT CAGGCTTGAT CCCCAGTAAG TCAAAAAATA GCTCGACATA
     1141 CTGTTCTTCC CCGATATCCT CCCTGATCGA CCGGACGCAG AAGGCAATGT CATACCACTT
     1201 GTCCGCCCTG CCGCTTCTCC CAAGATCAAT AAAGCCACTT ACTTTGCCAT CTTTCACAAA
     1261 GATGTTGCTG TCTCCCAGGT CGCCGTGGGA AAAGACAAGT TCCTCTTCGG GCTTTTCCGT
     1321 CTTTAAAAAA TCATACAGCT CGCGCGGATC TTTAAATGGA GTGTCTTCTT CCCAGTTTTC
     1381 GCAATCCACA TCGGCCAGAT CGTTATTCAG TAAGTAATCC AATTCGGCTA AGCGGCTGTC
     1441 TAAGCTATTC GTATAGGGAC AATCCGATAT GTCGATGGAG TGAAAGAGCC TGATGCACTC
     1501 CGCATACAGC TCGATAATCT TTTCAGGGCT TTGTTCATCT TCATACTCTT CCGAGCAAAG
     1561 GACGCCATCG GCCTCACTCA TGAGCAGATT GCTCCAGCCA TCATGCCGTT CAAAGTGCAG
     1621 GACCTTTGGA ACAGGCAGCT TTCCTTCCAG CCATAGCATC ATGTCCTTTT CCCGTTCCAC
     1681 ATCATAGGTG GTCCCTTTAT ACCGGCTGTC CGTCATTTTT AAATATAGGT TTTCATTTTC
     1741 TCCCACCAGC TTATATACCT TAGCAGGAGA CATTCCTTCC GTATCTTTTA CGCAGCGGTA
     1801 TTTTTCGATC AGTTTTTTCA ATTCCGGTGA TATTCTCATT TTAGCCATTT ATTATTTCCT
     1861 TCCTCTTTTC TACAGTATTT AAAGATACCC CAAGAAGCTA ATTATAACAA GACGAACTCC
     1921 AATTCACTGT TCCTTGCATT CTAAAACCTT AAATACCAGA AAACAGCTTT TTCAAAGTTG
     1981 TTTTGAAAGT TGGCGTATAA CATAGTATCG ACGGAGCCGA TTTTGAAACC ACAATTATGA
     2041 TAGAATTTAC AAGCTATAAG GTTATTGTCC TGGGTTTCAA GCATTAGTCC ATGCAAGTTT
     2101 TTATGCTTTG CCCATTCTAT AGATATATTG ATAAGCGCGC TGCCTATGCC TTGCCCCCTG
     2161 AAATCCTTAC ATACGGCGAT ATCTTCTATA TAAAAGATAT ATTATCTTAT CAGTATTGTC
     2221 AATATATTCA AGGCAATCTG CCTCCTCATC CTCTTCATCC TCTTCGTCTT GGTAGCTTTT
     2281 TAAATATGGC GCTTCATAGA GTAATTCTGT AAAGGTCCAA TTCTCGTTTT CATACCTCGG
     2341 TATAATCTTA CCTATCACCT CAAATGGTTC GCTGGGGCCG CCCGCGGCTA TTTTTCTTAC
     2401 TGAAGCACGA TTCTACTCGG AAGTGGTCAA TAATTAGTCG AATTCACAGT AAGTTCAGAC
     2461 GGGACCTTTT ATTATCACTG CCCGCTTTCC AGTCGGGAAA CCTGTCGTGC CAGCTGCATT
     2521 AATGAATCGG CCAACGCGCG GGGAGAGGCG GTTTGCGTAT TGGGCGCCAG GGTGGTTTTT
     2581 CTTTTCACCA GTGAGACGGG CAACAGCTGA TTGCCCTTCA CCGCCTGGCC CTGAGAGAGT
     2641 TGCAGCAAGC GGTCCACGCT GGTTTGCCCC AGCAGGCGAA AATCCTGTTT GATGGTGGTT
     2701 AACGGCGGGA TATAACATGA GCTGTCTTCG GTATCGTCGT ATCCCACTAC CGAGATATCC
     2761 GCACCAACGC GCAGCCCGGA CTCGGTAATG GCGCGCATTG CGCCCAGCGC CATCTGATCG
     2821 TTGGCAACCA GCATCGCAGT GGGAACGATG CCCTCATTCA GCATTTGCAT GGTTTGTTGA
     2881 AAACCGGACA TGGCACTCCA GTCGCCTTCC CGTTCCGCTA TCGGCTGAAT TTGATTGCGA
     2941 GTGAGATATT TATGCCAGCC AGCCAGACGC AGACGCGCCG AGACAGAACT TAATGGGCCC
     3001 GCTAACAGCG CGATTTGCTG GTGACCCAAT GCGACCAGAT GCTCCACGCC CAGTCGCGTA
     3061 CCGTCTTCAT GGGAGAAAAT AATACTGTTG ATGGGTGTCT GGTCAGAGAC ATCAAGAAAT
     3121 AACGCCGGAA CATTAGTGCA GGCAGCTTCC ACAGCAATGG CATCCTGGTC ATCCAGCGGA
     3181 TAGTTAATGA TCAGCCCACT GACGCGTTGC GCGAGAAGAT TGTGCACCGC CGTTTTACAG
     3241 GCTTCGACGC CGCTTCGTTC TACCATCGAC ACCACCACGC TGGCACCCAG TTGATCGGCG
     3301 CGAGATTTAA TCGCCGCGAC AATTTGCGAC GGCGCGTGCA GGGCCAGACT GGAGGTGGCA
     3361 ACGCCAATCA GCAACGACTG TTTGCCCGCC AGTTGTTGTG CCACGCGGTT GGGAATGTAA
     3421 TTCAGCTCCG CCATCGCCGC TTCCACTTTT TCCCGCGTTT TCGCAGAAAC GTGGCTGGCC
     3481 TGGTTCACCA CGCGGGAAAC GGTCTGATAA GAGACACCGG CATACTCTGC GACATCGTAT
     3541 AACGTTACTG GTTTCATCAA AATCGTCTCC CTCCGTTTGA ATATTTGATT GATCGTAACC
     3601 AGATGAAGCA CTCTTTCCAC TATCCCTACA GTGTTATGGC TTGAACAATC ACGAAACAAT
     3661 AATTGGTACG TACGATCTTT CAGCCGACTC AAACATCAAA TCTTACAAAT GTAGTCTTTG
     3721 AAAGTATTAC ATATGTAAGA TTTAAATGCA AACCGAAACT ATTTTATTGT TCACGGCCGA
     3781 TTCTGAGACG Gtaatacgac tcactatagg ggaattgtga gcggataaca attcccctct
     3841 agaagctgtc accggatgtg ctttccggtc tgatgagtcc gtgaggacga aacagcctct
     3901 acaaataatt ttgtttaaaa gcttacataa ggaggaacta ctATGAGTCA GAAAACAGAC
     3961 GCACCTTTAG AATCGTATGA AGTGAACGGC GCAACAATTG CCGTGCTGCC AGAAGAAATA
     4021 GACGGCAAAA TCTGTTCCAA AATTATTGAA AAAGATTGCG TGTTTTATGT AAACATGAAG
     4081 CCGCTGCAAA TTGTCGACAG AAGCTGCCGA TTTTTTGGAT CAAGCTATGC GGGAAGAAAA
     4141 GCAGGAACTT ATGAAGTGAC AAAAATTTCA CACAAGCCGC CGATCATGGT GGACCCTTCG
     4201 AACCAAATCT TTTTATTCCC TACACTTTCT TCGACAAGAC CCCAATGCGG CTGGATTTCC
     4261 CATGTGCATG TAAAAGAATT CAAAGCGACT GAATTCGACG ATACGGAAGT GACGTTTTCC
     4321 AATGGGAAAA CGATGGAGCT GCCGATCTCT TATAATTCGT TCGAGAACCA GGTATACCGA
     4381 ACAGCGTGGC TCAGAACCAA ATTCCAAGAC AGAATCGACC ACCGCGTGCC GAAAAGACAG
     4441 GAATTTATGC TGTACCCGAA AGAAGAGCGG ACGAAGATGA TTTATGATTT TATTTTGCGT
     4501 GAGCTCGGGG AACGGTATTA GGGATACCCT TACTCTGTTG AAAACGAATA GATAGGTTAA
     4561 GGAACGGTTA TTTCTGCGTA GATCTATCTT ACACAGCATC ACACTGGCTC ACCTTCGGGT
     4621 GGGCCTTTCT GCGTTTATAT ACTAGAGAGA GAATATAAAA AGCCAGATTA TTAATCCGGC
     4681 TTTTTTATTA TTTAGGCAAC TGAAACGATT CGGATCCTGT ATTACTATTC ttacgcgaac
     4741 gcgaagtccg actctaagat gtcacggagg ttcaagttac ctttagccgg aagtgctggc
     4801 attttgtcca attgagactc gtgcaactgg tcagcgaact ggtcgtagaa atcagccagt
     4861 acatcacaag actcatatgt gtcaaccata gtttcgcgca ctgctttgaa caggttcgca
     4921 gcgtcagccg gaatggtacc gaaggagtcg tgaatcagtg caaaagattc gattccgtac
     4981 ttctcgtgtg cccacactac agtcttacga aggtggctac cgtcttggct gtgtacaaag
     5041 ttaggagcga taccagactc ctgtttgtgt gcatcaatct cgctatcttt gttggtgtta
     5101 atggtaggct gtaagcggaa ctgaccgagg aacatcaggt tcaagcgcgt ctgaataggc
     5161 ttcttgtatt cctgccacac agggaaacca tcaggagtta cccaatgcac agcgcaacgc
     5221 ttgcgaagaa tctctccagt cttcttatct ttgacctcag cagccagcag cttagcagca
     5281 gacttaagcc agttcattgc ttcaaccgca gctaccaccg tcacgctcac agattcccaa
     5341 atcagcttag ccatgtatcc agcagcctga ttcggctgag tgaacatcag acccttgccg
     5401 gaatcaatag ctggctgaat ggtatcttcc agcacttgtt gacggaagcc gaactctttg
     5461 gacccgtaag ccagcgtcat gactgaacgc ttagtcacac tgcgagtaac accgtaagcc
     5521 agccattgac cagccagtgc cttagtgccc agcttgactt tctcagagat ttcaccagtg
     5581 ttctcatcgg tcacggtaac tacttcgtta tcggtcccat tgattgcgtc tgcttgtaga
     5641 atctcgttga ctttcttagc aacaatcccg tagatgtcct gaacggtttc actaggaagc
     5701 aagttaaccg cgcgaccacc tacctcatct cggagcatcg cggagaagtg ctggatgcca
     5761 gagcaagacc cgtcaaacgc cagcggaagg gagcagttat agctcaggcc gtggtgctgt
     5821 accccagcgt actcaaagca gaacgcaagg aagcagaacg gagaatcttg ctcagcccac
     5881 caagtgttct ccagtggaga cttagcgcaa gccatgatgt tctcgtggtt ttcctcaatg
     5941 aacttgatgc gctcagggaa cggaacctta tcgacacccg cacagtttgc accgtggatt
     6001 ttcagccagt agtaaccttc cttaccgatt ggtttacctt tcgccagcgt aagcagtcct
     6061 ttggtcatat cgttaccttg cgggttgaac attgacacag cgtaaacacg accgcgccag
     6121 tccatgttgt aagggaacca gatggcctta tggttagcaa acttattggc ttgctcaagc
     6181 atgaactcaa ggctgatacg gcgagacttg cgagccttgt ccttgcggta cacagcagcg
     6241 gcagcacgtt tccacgcggt gagagcctca ggattcatgt cgatgtcttc cggtttcatc
     6301 gggagttctt cacgctcaat cgcagggatg tcctcgaccg gacaatgctt ccacttggtg
     6361 attacgttgg cgaccgctag gactttcttg ttgattttcc atgcggtgtt ttgcgcaatg
     6421 ttaatcgctt tgtacacctc aggcatgtaa acgtcttcgt agcgcatcag tgctttctta
     6481 ctgtgagtac gcaccagcgc cagaggacga cgaccgttag cccaatagcc accaccagta
     6541 atgccagtcc acggcttagg aggaactacg caaggttgga acatcggaga gatgccagcc
     6601 agcgcacctg cacgggttgc gatagcctca gcgtattcag gtgcgagttc gatagtctca
     6661 gagtcttgac ctactacgcc agcattttgg cggtgtaagc taaccattcc ggttgactca
     6721 atgagcatct cgatgcagcg tactcctaca tgaatagagt cttccttatg ccacgaagac
     6781 cacgcctcgc caccgagtag acccttagag agcatgtcag cctcgacaac ttgcataaat
     6841 gctttcttgt agacgtgccc tacgcgcttg ttgagttgtt cctcaacgtt tttcttgaag
     6901 tgcttagctt caaggtcacg gatacgaccg aagcgagcct cgtcctcaat ggcccgaccg
     6961 attgcgcttg ctacagcctg aacggttgta ttgtcagcac tggttaggca agccagagtg
     7021 gtcttaatgg tgatgtacgc tacggcttcc ggcttgattt cttgcaggaa ctggaaggct
     7081 gtcgggcgct tgccgcgctt agctttcact tcctcaaacc agtcgttgat gcgtgcaatc
     7141 atcttaggga gtagggtagt gatgagaggc ttggcggcag cgttatccgc aacctcacca
     7201 gctttaagtt gacgctcaaa catcttgcgg aagcgtgctt cacccatctc gtaagactca
     7261 tgctcaaggg ccaactgttc gcgagctaaa cgctcaccgt aatggtcagc cagagtgttg
     7321 aacgggatag cagccagttc gatgtcagag aagtcgttct tagcgatgtt aatcgtgttc
     7381 atagtagttc ctccttatgt gctagctgtc gactaagctt aattgttatc cgctcacaat
     7441 tacacacatt atgccacacc ttgtagataa agtcaacaac ttttgcaaaa tgaattgtga
     7501 gtgctcacat ttaccAGCTC CCCGGGACGT TCTTGCCATT GCTGCATAAA AAACGCCCGG
     7561 CGGCAACCGA GCGTTCTGAA TTAATTAATC ATCGCGACTG CAGAGATATC GATTTCAAGC
     7621 TATATTTGGA GTTGAGCCTC TTGAAACGGA CACCCTGTAT CCGAAGGATC GAAACGCTGT
     7681 CAGCTACCGC AGCCAAATAT ATGAAATGAA GGATTATGCA ACCGTGATTG ATGTAAAGAC
     7741 AGCTTCAGTG GAAGCGGTGT ATCAAGAAGA TTTTTATGCG CGCACGCCAG CGGTCACAAG
     7801 CCATGAGTAT CAGCAGGGCA AGGCGTATTT TATCGGCGCG CGTTTGGAGG ATCAATTTCA
     7861 GCGTGATTTC TATGAGGGTC TGATCACAGA CCTGTCTCTC TCTCCAGTTT TTCCGGTTCG
     7921 GCACGGAAAA GGCGTCTCCG TACAAGCGAG GCAGGATCAG GACAATGATT ATATTTTTGT
     7981 CATGAATTTC ACGGAAGAAA AACAGCTGGT CACGTTTGAT CAGAGTGTGA AGGACATAAT
     8041 GACAGGAGAC ATATTGTCAG GCGACCTGAC GATGGAAAAG TATGAAGTGA GAATTGTCGT
     8101 AAACACACAT tag
//
