# Supplementary material for: Enhanced Bacillus subtilis natural competence enables multiplexed genome and spore engineering
Source: bioRxiv preprint, doi:10.64898/2026.05.01.722266, version 1 (2026-05-05)
Supplement: Supplemental Data File [file 722266_file03.zip › Sequences/pAX01K-PT7-yfp.gb]

LOCUS       pAX01K-T7-yfp           8257 bp ds-DNA     linear       11-MAR-2026
DEFINITION  .
FEATURES             Location/Qualifiers
     misc_feature    1..500
                     /label="lacA"
                     /ApEinfo_revcolor="#ff9ccd"
                     /ApEinfo_fwdcolor="#ff9ccd"
     CDS             complement(2475..3557)
                     /label="lacI"
                     /ApEinfo_revcolor="#84b0dc"
                     /ApEinfo_fwdcolor="#84b0dc"
                     /translation="MKPVTLYDVAEYAGVSYQTVSRVVNQASHVSAKTREKVEAAMAELNYIPNRVAQQLAGKQSLLIGVATSSLALHAPSQIVAAIKSRADQLGASVVVSMVERSGVEACKTAVHNLLAQRVSGLIINYPLDDQDAIAVEAACTNVPALFLDVSDQTPINSIIFSHEDGTRLGVEHLVALGHQQIALLAGPLSSVSARLRLAGWHKYLTRNQIQPIAEREGDWSAMSGFQQTMQMLNEGIVPTAMLVANDQMALGAMRAITESGLRVGADISVVGYDDTEDSSCYIPPLTTIKQDFRLLGQTSVDRLLQLSQGQAVKGNQLLPVSLVKRKTTLAPNTQTASPRALADSLMQLARQVSRLESGQ*"
     misc_feature    complement(2475..3751)
                     /label="lacI operon"
                     /ApEinfo_revcolor="#b7e6d7"
                     /ApEinfo_fwdcolor="#b7e6d7"
     misc_feature    3792..3942
                     /label="PT7"
                     /ApEinfo_revcolor="#75c6a9"
                     /ApEinfo_fwdcolor="#75c6a9"
     CDS             3943..4665
                     /label="meYFP"
                     /ApEinfo_revcolor="#ffef86"
                     /ApEinfo_fwdcolor="#ffef86"
                     /translation="MVSKGEELFTGVVPILVELDGDVNGHKFSVSGEGEGDATYGKLTLKFICTTGKLPVPWPTLVTTFGYGLQCFARYPDHMKQHDFFKSAMPEGYVQERTIFFKDDGNYKTRAEVKFEGDTLVNRIELKGIDFKEDGNILGHKLEYNYNSHNVYIMADKQKNGIKVNFKIRHNIEDGSVQLADHYQQNTPIGDGPVLLPDNHYLSYQSKLSKDPNEKRDHMVLLEFVTAAGITLGMDELYKY*"
     misc_feature    4743..4837
                     /label="Bi-directional terminator"
                     /ApEinfo_revcolor="#f58a5e"
                     /ApEinfo_fwdcolor="#f58a5e"
     CDS             complement(4875..7526)
                     /label="T7RNAP"
                     /ApEinfo_revcolor="#9eafd2"
                     /ApEinfo_fwdcolor="#9eafd2"
                     /translation="MNTINIAKNDFSDIELAAIPFNTLADHYGERLAREQLALEHESYEMGEARFRKMFERQLKAGEVADNAAAKPLITTLLPKMIARINDWFEEVKAKRGKRPTAFQFLQEIKPEAVAYITIKTTLACLTSADNTTVQAVASAIGRAIEDEARFGRIRDLEAKHFKKNVEEQLNKRVGHVYKKAFMQVVEADMLSKGLLGGEAWSSWHKEDSIHVGVRCIEMLIESTGMVSLHRQNAGVVGQDSETIELAPEYAEAIATRAGALAGISPMFQPCVVPPKPWTGITGGGYWANGRRPLALVRTHSKKALMRYEDVYMPEVYKAINIAQNTAWKINKKVLAVANVITKWKHCPVEDIPAIEREELPMKPEDIDMNPEALTAWKRAAAAVYRKDKARKSRRISLEFMLEQANKFANHKAIWFPYNMDWRGRVYAVSMFNPQGNDMTKGLLTLAKGKPIGKEGYYWLKIHGANCAGVDKVPFPERIKFIEENHENIMACAKSPLENTWWAEQDSPFCFLAFCFEYAGVQHHGLSYNCSLPLAFDGSCSGIQHFSAMLRDEVGGRAVNLLPSETVQDIYGIVAKKVNEILQADAINGTDNEVVTVTDENTGEISEKVKLGTKALAGQWLAYGVTRSVTKRSVMTLAYGSKEFGFRQQVLEDTIQPAIDSGKGLMFTQPNQAAGYMAKLIWESVSVTVVAAVEAMNWLKSAAKLLAAEVKDKKTGEILRKRCAVHWVTPDGFPVWQEYKKPIQTRLNLMFLGQFRLQPTINTNKDSEIDAHKQESGIAPNFVHSQDGSHLRKTVVWAHEKYGIESFALIHDSFGTIPADAANLFKAVRETMVDTYESCDVLADFYDQFADQLHESQLDKMPALPAKGNLNLRDILESDFAFA*"
     misc_feature    complement(7527..7550)
                     /label="MF002"
                     /ApEinfo_revcolor="#ffef86"
                     /ApEinfo_fwdcolor="#ffef86"
     misc_feature    complement(7551..7659)
                     /label="Phyp"
                     /ApEinfo_revcolor="#c7b0e3"
                     /ApEinfo_fwdcolor="#c7b0e3"
     misc_feature    7660..7757
                     /label="R2"
                     /ApEinfo_revcolor="#d59687"
                     /ApEinfo_fwdcolor="#d59687"
     misc_feature    7758..8257
                     /label="lacA"
                     /ApEinfo_revcolor="#ff9ccd"
                     /ApEinfo_fwdcolor="#ff9ccd"
ORIGIN
        1 gtgATGTCAA AGCTTGAAAA AACGCACGTA ACAAAAGCAA AATTTATGCT CCATGGGGGA
       61 GACTACAACC CCGATCAGTG GCTGGATCGG CCCGATATTT TAGCTGACGA TATCAAACTG
      121 ATGAAGCTTT CTCATACGAA TACGTTTTCT GTCGGCATTT TTGCATGGAG CGCACTTGAG
      181 CCGGAGGAGG GCGTATATCA ATTTGAATGG CTGGATGATA TTTTTGAGCG GATTCACAGT
      241 ATAGGCGGCC GGGTCATATT AGCAACGCCG AGCGGAGCCC GTCCGGCCTG GCTGTCGCAA
      301 ACCTATCCGG AAGTTTTGCG CGTCAATGCC TCCCGCGTCA AACAGCTGCA CGGCGGAAGG
      361 CACAACCACT GCCTCACATC TAAAGTCTAC CGAGAAAAAA CACGGCACAT CAACCGCTTA
      421 TTAGCAGAAC GATACGGACA TCACCCGGCG CTGTTAATGT GGCACATTTC AAACGAATAC
      481 GGGGGAGATT GCCACTGTGA ATCGATGCGG CCGCTCTAGA GCAACGTTCT TGCCATTGCT
      541 GCATAAAAAA CGCCCGGCGG CAACCGAGCG TTCTGAATTA ATTAATCATC GGGAAGATCT
      601 TCATCACCGA AACGCGGCAG GCAGCTCTAG AGTTAACAAG AGTTTGTAGA AACGCAAAAA
      661 GGCCATCCGT CAGGATGGCC TTCTGCTTAG CTAGAGCGGC GGATTTGTCC TACTCAGGAG
      721 AGCGTTCACC GACAAACAAC AGATAAAACG AAAGGCCCAG TCTTTCGACT GAGCCTTTCG
      781 TTTTATTTGA TGCCTCAAGC TAGAGAGTCA TTACCAGATC TTCCCGACTG CAGAGATCCC
      841 CGGGTCTAGA GTCTAGGGAC CTCTTTAGCT CCTTGGAAGC TGTCAGTAGT ATACCCGATA
      901 CAAATTCCTC GTAGGCGCTC GGGACCCCTA TCTAGCGAAC TTTTAGAAAA GATATAAAAC
      961 ATCAGAGTAT GGACAGTTGC GGATGTACTT CAGAAAAGAT TAGATGTCTA AAAAGCTTGT
     1021 AGTTAAAGCT TTTTAGACAT CTAAATCTAG GTACTAAAAC AATTCATCCA GTAAAATATA
     1081 ATATTTTATT TTCTCCCAAT CAGGCTTGAT CCCCAGTAAG TCAAAAAATA GCTCGACATA
     1141 CTGTTCTTCC CCGATATCCT CCCTGATCGA CCGGACGCAG AAGGCAATGT CATACCACTT
     1201 GTCCGCCCTG CCGCTTCTCC CAAGATCAAT AAAGCCACTT ACTTTGCCAT CTTTCACAAA
     1261 GATGTTGCTG TCTCCCAGGT CGCCGTGGGA AAAGACAAGT TCCTCTTCGG GCTTTTCCGT
     1321 CTTTAAAAAA TCATACAGCT CGCGCGGATC TTTAAATGGA GTGTCTTCTT CCCAGTTTTC
     1381 GCAATCCACA TCGGCCAGAT CGTTATTCAG TAAGTAATCC AATTCGGCTA AGCGGCTGTC
     1441 TAAGCTATTC GTATAGGGAC AATCCGATAT GTCGATGGAG TGAAAGAGCC TGATGCACTC
     1501 CGCATACAGC TCGATAATCT TTTCAGGGCT TTGTTCATCT TCATACTCTT CCGAGCAAAG
     1561 GACGCCATCG GCCTCACTCA TGAGCAGATT GCTCCAGCCA TCATGCCGTT CAAAGTGCAG
     1621 GACCTTTGGA ACAGGCAGCT TTCCTTCCAG CCATAGCATC ATGTCCTTTT CCCGTTCCAC
     1681 ATCATAGGTG GTCCCTTTAT ACCGGCTGTC CGTCATTTTT AAATATAGGT TTTCATTTTC
     1741 TCCCACCAGC TTATATACCT TAGCAGGAGA CATTCCTTCC GTATCTTTTA CGCAGCGGTA
     1801 TTTTTCGATC AGTTTTTTCA ATTCCGGTGA TATTCTCATT TTAGCCATTT ATTATTTCCT
     1861 TCCTCTTTTC TACAGTATTT AAAGATACCC CAAGAAGCTA ATTATAACAA GACGAACTCC
     1921 AATTCACTGT TCCTTGCATT CTAAAACCTT AAATACCAGA AAACAGCTTT TTCAAAGTTG
     1981 TTTTGAAAGT TGGCGTATAA CATAGTATCG ACGGAGCCGA TTTTGAAACC ACAATTATGA
     2041 TAGAATTTAC AAGCTATAAG GTTATTGTCC TGGGTTTCAA GCATTAGTCC ATGCAAGTTT
     2101 TTATGCTTTG CCCATTCTAT AGATATATTG ATAAGCGCGC TGCCTATGCC TTGCCCCCTG
     2161 AAATCCTTAC ATACGGCGAT ATCTTCTATA TAAAAGATAT ATTATCTTAT CAGTATTGTC
     2221 AATATATTCA AGGCAATCTG CCTCCTCATC CTCTTCATCC TCTTCGTCTT GGTAGCTTTT
     2281 TAAATATGGC GCTTCATAGA GTAATTCTGT AAAGGTCCAA TTCTCGTTTT CATACCTCGG
     2341 TATAATCTTA CCTATCACCT CAAATGGTTC GCTGGGGCCG CCCGCGGCTA TTTTCCTTAC
     2401 TGAAGCACGA TTCTACTCGG AAGTGGTCAA TAATTAGTCG AATTCACAGT AAGTTCAGAC
     2461 GGGACCTTTT ATTATCACTG CCCGCTTTCC AGTCGGGAAA CCTGTCGTGC CAGCTGCATT
     2521 AATGAATCGG CCAACGCGCG GGGAGAGGCG GTTTGCGTAT TGGGCGCCAG GGTGGTTTTT
     2581 CTTTTCACCA GTGAGACGGG CAACAGCTGA TTGCCCTTCA CCGCCTGGCC CTGAGAGAGT
     2641 TGCAGCAAGC GGTCCACGCT GGTTTGCCCC AGCAGGCGAA AATCCTGTTT GATGGTGGTT
     2701 AACGGCGGGA TATAACATGA GCTGTCTTCG GTATCGTCGT ATCCCACTAC CGAGATATCC
     2761 GCACCAACGC GCAGCCCGGA CTCGGTAATG GCGCGCATTG CGCCCAGCGC CATCTGATCG
     2821 TTGGCAACCA GCATCGCAGT GGGAACGATG CCCTCATTCA GCATTTGCAT GGTTTGTTGA
     2881 AAACCGGACA TGGCACTCCA GTCGCCTTCC CGTTCCGCTA TCGGCTGAAT TTGATTGCGA
     2941 GTGAGATATT TATGCCAGCC AGCCAGACGC AGACGCGCCG AGACAGAACT TAATGGGCCC
     3001 GCTAACAGCG CGATTTGCTG GTGACCCAAT GCGACCAGAT GCTCCACGCC CAGTCGCGTA
     3061 CCGTCTTCAT GGGAGAAAAT AATACTGTTG ATGGGTGTCT GGTCAGAGAC ATCAAGAAAT
     3121 AACGCCGGAA CATTAGTGCA GGCAGCTTCC ACAGCAATGG CATCCTGGTC ATCCAGCGGA
     3181 TAGTTAATGA TCAGCCCACT GACGCGTTGC GCGAGAAGAT TGTGCACCGC CGTTTTACAG
     3241 GCTTCGACGC CGCTTCGTTC TACCATCGAC ACCACCACGC TGGCACCCAG TTGATCGGCG
     3301 CGAGATTTAA TCGCCGCGAC AATTTGCGAC GGCGCGTGCA GGGCCAGACT GGAGGTGGCA
     3361 ACGCCAATCA GCAACGACTG TTTGCCCGCC AGTTGTTGTG CCACGCGGTT GGGAATGTAA
     3421 TTCAGCTCCG CCATCGCCGC TTCCACTTTT TCCCGCGTTT TCGCAGAAAC GTGGCTGGCC
     3481 TGGTTCACCA CGCGGGAAAC GGTCTGATAA GAGACACCGG CATACTCTGC GACATCGTAT
     3541 AACGTTACTG GTTTCATCAA AATCGTCTCC CTCCGTTTGA ATATTTGATT GATCGTAACC
     3601 AGATGAAGCA CTCTTTCCAC TATCCCTACA GTGTTATGGC TTGAACAATC ACGAAACAAT
     3661 AATTGGTACG TACGATCTTT CAGCCGACTC AAACATCAAA TCTTACAAAT GTAGTCTTTG
     3721 AAAGTATTAC ATATGTAAGA TTTAAATGCA AACCGAAACT ATTTTATTGT TCACGGCCGA
     3781 TTCTGAGACG Gtaatacgac tcactatagg ggaattgtga gcggataaca attcccctct
     3841 agaagctgtc accggatgtg ctttccggtc tgatgagtcc gtgaggacga aacagcctct
     3901 acaaataatt ttgtttaaaa gcttacataa ggaggaacta ctATGGTTAG CAAAGGCGAA
     3961 GAACTGTTTA CAGGCGTTGT TCCGATTCTG GTTGAACTGG ATGGCGACGT TAATGGCCAC
     4021 AAATTTTCAG TTTCAGGCGA AGGCGAAGGT GATGCAACAT ATGGCAAACT GACACTGAAA
     4081 TTTATCTGCA CAACAGGCAA ACTGCCGGTT CCGTGGCCGA CACTGGTTAC AACATTTGGC
     4141 TATGGCCTGC AATGCTTTGC AAGATATCCG GATCATATGA AACAGCATGA TTTTTTTAAA
     4201 AGCGCAATGC CGGAAGGCTA TGTCCAAGAA AGAACGATCT TTTTTAAAGA TGATGGCAAC
     4261 TACAAAACGC GTGCGGAAGT TAAATTTGAA GGCGATACAC TGGTCAATCG CATTGAACTG
     4321 AAAGGCATCG ACTTTAAAGA AGATGGAAAT ATCCTGGGCC ACAAACTGGA ATATAATTAT
     4381 AATAGCCATA ACGTCTATAT CATGGCGGAT AAACAGAAAA ACGGCATCAA AGTCAACTTT
     4441 AAAATCCGCC ACAATATCGA AGATGGCTCA GTTCAACTGG CAGATCATTA TCAACAAAAC
     4501 ACACCGATTG GAGATGGCCC TGTTCTGCTG CCGGATAATC ATTATCTGTC ATATCAAAGC
     4561 AAACTGAGCA AAGATCCGAA CGAAAAACGC GATCACATGG TTCTGCTGGA ATTTGTTACA
     4621 GCAGCAGGCA TTACACTGGG CATGGATGAA CTGTATAAAT ACTAGGGATA CCCTTACTCT
     4681 GTTGAAAACG AATAGATAGG TTAAGGAACG GTTATTTCTG CGTAGATCTA TCTTACACAG
     4741 CATCACACTG GCTCACCTTC GGGTGGGCCT TTCTGCGTTT ATATACTAGA GAGAGAATAT
     4801 AAAAAGCCAG ATTATTAATC CGGCTTTTTT ATTATTTAGG CAACTGAAAC GATTCGGATC
     4861 CTGTATTACT ATTCttacgc gaacgcgaag tccgactcta agatgtcacg gaggttcaag
     4921 ttacctttag ccggaagtgc tggcattttg tccaattgag actcgtgcaa ctggtcagcg
     4981 aactggtcgt agaaatcagc cagtacatca caagactcat atgtgtcaac catagtttcg
     5041 cgcactgctt tgaacaggtt cgcagcgtca gccggaatgg taccgaagga gtcgtgaatc
     5101 agtgcaaaag attcgattcc gtacttctcg tgtgcccaca ctacagtctt acgaaggtgg
     5161 ctaccgtctt ggctgtgtac aaagttagga gcgataccag actcctgttt gtgtgcatca
     5221 atctcgctat ctttgttggt gttaatggta ggctgtaagc ggaactgacc gaggaacatc
     5281 aggttcaagc gcgtctgaat aggcttcttg tattcctgcc acacagggaa accatcagga
     5341 gttacccaat gcacagcgca acgcttgcga agaatctctc cagtcttctt atctttgacc
     5401 tcagcagcca gcagcttagc agcagactta agccagttca ttgcttcaac cgcagctacc
     5461 accgtcacgc tcacagattc ccaaatcagc ttagccatgt atccagcagc ctgattcggc
     5521 tgagtgaaca tcagaccctt gccggaatca atagctggct gaatggtatc ttccagcact
     5581 tgttgacgga agccgaactc tttggacccg taagccagcg tcatgactga acgcttagtc
     5641 acactgcgag taacaccgta agccagccat tgaccagcca gtgccttagt gcccagcttg
     5701 actttctcag agatttcacc agtgttctca tcggtcacgg taactacttc gttatcggtc
     5761 ccattgattg cgtctgcttg tagaatctcg ttgactttct tagcaacaat cccgtagatg
     5821 tcctgaacgg tttcactagg aagcaagtta accgcgcgac cacctacctc atctcggagc
     5881 atcgcggaga agtgctggat gccagagcaa gacccgtcaa acgccagcgg aagggagcag
     5941 ttatagctca ggccgtggtg ctgtacccca gcgtactcaa agcagaacgc aaggaagcag
     6001 aacggagaat cttgctcagc ccaccaagtg ttctccagtg gagacttagc gcaagccatg
     6061 atgttctcgt ggttttcctc aatgaacttg atgcgctcag ggaacggaac cttatcgaca
     6121 cccgcacagt ttgcaccgtg gattttcagc cagtagtaac cttccttacc gattggttta
     6181 cctttcgcca gcgtaagcag tcctttggtc atatcgttac cttgcgggtt gaacattgac
     6241 acagcgtaaa cacgaccgcg ccagtccatg ttgtaaggga accagatggc cttatggtta
     6301 gcaaacttat tggcttgctc aagcatgaac tcaaggctga tacggcgaga cttgcgagcc
     6361 ttgtccttgc ggtacacagc agcggcagca cgtttccacg cggtgagagc ctcaggattc
     6421 atgtcgatgt cttccggttt catcgggagt tcttcacgct caatcgcagg gatgtcctcg
     6481 accggacaat gcttccactt ggtgattacg ttggcgaccg ctaggacttt cttgttgatt
     6541 ttccatgcgg tgttttgcgc aatgttaatc gctttgtaca cctcaggcat gtaaacgtct
     6601 tcgtagcgca tcagtgcttt cttactgtga gtacgcacca gcgccagagg acgacgaccg
     6661 ttagcccaat agccaccacc agtaatgcca gtccacggct taggaggaac tacgcaaggt
     6721 tggaacatcg gagagatgcc agccagcgca cctgcacggg ttgcgatagc ctcagcgtat
     6781 tcaggtgcga gttcgatagt ctcagagtct tgacctacta cgccagcatt ttggcggtgt
     6841 aagctaacca ttccggttga ctcaatgagc atctcgatgc agcgtactcc tacatgaata
     6901 gagtcttcct tatgccacga agaccacgcc tcgccaccga gtagaccctt agagagcatg
     6961 tcagcctcga caacttgcat aaatgctttc ttgtagacgt gccctacgcg cttgttgagt
     7021 tgttcctcaa cgtttttctt gaagtgctta gcttcaaggt cacggatacg accgaagcga
     7081 gcctcgtcct caatggcccg accgattgcg cttgctacag cctgaacggt tgtattgtca
     7141 gcactggtta ggcaagccag agtggtctta atggtgatgt acgctacggc ttccggcttg
     7201 atttcttgca ggaactggaa ggctgtcggg cgcttgccgc gcttagcttt cacttcctca
     7261 aaccagtcgt tgatgcgtgc aatcatctta gggagtaggg tagtgatgag aggcttggcg
     7321 gcagcgttat ccgcaacctc accagcttta agttgacgct caaacatctt gcggaagcgt
     7381 gcttcaccca tctcgtaaga ctcatgctca agggccaact gttcgcgagc taaacgctca
     7441 ccgtaatggt cagccagagt gttgaacggg atagcagcca gttcgatgtc agagaagtcg
     7501 ttcttagcga tgttaatcgt gttcatagta gttcctcctt atgtgctagc tgtcgactaa
     7561 gcttaattgt tatccgctca caattacaca cattatgcca caccttgtag ataaagtcaa
     7621 caacttttgc aaaatgaatt gtgagtgctc acatttaccA GCTCCCCGGG ACGTTCTTGC
     7681 CATTGCTGCA TAAAAAACGC CCGGCGGCAA CCGAGCGTTC TGAATTAATT AATCATCGCG
     7741 ACTGCAGAGA TATCGATTTC AAGCTATATT TGGAGTTGAG CCTCTTGAAA CGGACACCCT
     7801 GTATCCGAAG GATCGAAACG CTGTCAGCTA CCGCAGCCAA ATATATGAAA TGAAGGATTA
     7861 TGCAACCGTG ATTGATGTAA AGACAGCTTC AGTGGAAGCG GTGTATCAAG AAGATTTTTA
     7921 TGCGCGCACG CCAGCGGTCA CAAGCCATGA GTATCAGCAG GGCAAGGCGT ATTTTATCGG
     7981 CGCGCGTTTG GAGGATCAAT TTCAGCGTGA TTTCTATGAG GGTCTGATCA CAGACCTGTC
     8041 TCTCTCTCCA GTTTTTCCGG TTCGGCACGG AAAAGGCGTC TCCGTACAAG CGAGGCAGGA
     8101 TCAGGACAAT GATTATATTT TTGTCATGAA TTTCACGGAA GAAAAACAGC TGGTCACGTT
     8161 TGATCAGAGT GTGAAGGACA TAATGACAGG AGACATATTG TCAGGCGACC TGACGATGGA
     8221 AAAGTATGAA GTGAGAATTG TCGTAAACAC ACATtag
//
