# Supplementary material for: Enhanced Bacillus subtilis natural competence enables multiplexed genome and spore engineering
Source: bioRxiv preprint, doi:10.64898/2026.05.01.722266, version 1 (2026-05-05)
Supplement: Supplemental Data File [file 722266_file03.zip › Sequences/pAX01K-Pxyl-comk.gb]

LOCUS       pAX01K-Pxyl-comK        5028 bp ds-DNA     linear       27-FEB-2026
DEFINITION  .
FEATURES             Location/Qualifiers
     misc_feature    1..500
                     /label="lacA"
                     /ApEinfo_revcolor="#ff9ccd"
                     /ApEinfo_fwdcolor="#ff9ccd"
     misc_feature    complement(1000..1044)
                     /label="term"
                     /ApEinfo_revcolor="#b4abac"
                     /ApEinfo_fwdcolor="#b4abac"
     CDS             complement(1054..1848)
                     /label="kan"
                     /ApEinfo_revcolor="#ff9ccd"
                     /ApEinfo_fwdcolor="#ff9ccd"
                     /translation="MAKMRISPELKKLIEKYRCVKDTEGMSPAKVYKLVGENENLYLKMTDSRYKGTTYDVEREKDMMLWLEGKLPVPKVLHFERHDGWSNLLMSEADGVLCSEEYEDEQSPEKIIELYAECIRLFHSIDISDCPYTNSLDSRLAELDYLLNNDLADVDCENWEEDTPFKDPRELYDFLKTEKPEEELVFSHGDLGDSNIFVKDGKVSGFIDLGRSGRADKWYDIAFCVRSIREDIGEEQYVELFFDLLGIKPDWEKIKYYILLDELF*"
     CDS             complement(2396..2974)
                     /label="comK"
                     /ApEinfo_revcolor="#84b0dc"
                     /ApEinfo_fwdcolor="#84b0dc"
                     /translation="MSQKTDAPLESYEVNGATIAVLPEEIDGKICSKIIEKDCVFYVNMKPLQIVDRSCRFFGSSYAGRKAGTYEVTKISHKPPIMVDPSNQIFLFPTLSSTRPQCGWISHVHVKEFKATEFDDTEVTFSNGKTMELPISYNSFENQVYRTAWLRTKFQDRIDHRVPKRQEFMLYPKEERTKMIYDFILRELGERY*"
     misc_feature    complement(2975..2986)
                     /label="comK RBS"
                     /ApEinfo_revcolor="#f58a5e"
                     /ApEinfo_fwdcolor="#f58a5e"
     misc_feature    complement(3157..3191)
                     /label="PxylA"
                     /ApEinfo_revcolor="#f58a5e"
                     /ApEinfo_fwdcolor="#f58a5e"
     misc_feature    3157..3237
                     /label="PxylR"
                     /ApEinfo_revcolor="#85dae9"
                     /ApEinfo_fwdcolor="#85dae9"
     misc_feature    3263..3265
                     /label="xylR start"
                     /ApEinfo_revcolor="#ff9ccd"
                     /ApEinfo_fwdcolor="#ff9ccd"
     CDS             3263..4430
                     /label="XylR"
                     /ApEinfo_revcolor="#f58a5e"
                     /ApEinfo_fwdcolor="#f58a5e"
                     /translation="VVIIQIADQALVKKMNQKLILDEILKNSPVSRATLSEITGLNKSTVSSQVNTLLEKDFIFEIGAGQSRGGRRPVMLVFNKNAGYSIGIDIGVDYLNGILTDLEGNIILEKTSDLSSSSASEVKEILFALIHGFVTHMPESPYGLVGIGICVPGLVDRHQQIIFMPNLNWNIKDLQFLIESEFNVPVFVENEANAGAYGEKVFGMTKNYENIVYISINIGIGTGLVINNELYKGVQGFSGEMGHMTIDFNGPKCSCGNRGCWELYASEKALLASLSKEEKNISRKEIVERANKNDVEMLNALQNFGFYIGIGLTNILNTFDIEAVILRNHIIESHPIVLNTIKNEVSSRVHSHLDNKCELLPSSLGKNAPALGAVSIVIDSFLSVTPIS*"
     primer          4431..4450
                     /label="pAX01_F1"
                     /note="sequence: AGCTCCCCGGGACGTTCTTG"
                     /ApEinfo_revcolor="#faac61"
                     /ApEinfo_fwdcolor="#faac61"
     misc_feature    4529..5028
                     /label="lacA"
                     /ApEinfo_revcolor="#ff9ccd"
                     /ApEinfo_fwdcolor="#ff9ccd"
ORIGIN
        1 gtgATGTCAA AGCTTGAAAA AACGCACGTA ACAAAAGCAA AATTTATGCT CCATGGGGGA
       61 GACTACAACC CCGATCAGTG GCTGGATCGG CCCGATATTT TAGCTGACGA TATCAAACTG
      121 ATGAAGCTTT CTCATACGAA TACGTTTTCT GTCGGCATTT TTGCATGGAG CGCACTTGAG
      181 CCGGAGGAGG GCGTATATCA ATTTGAATGG CTGGATGATA TTTTTGAGCG GATTCACAGT
      241 ATAGGCGGCC GGGTCATATT AGCAACGCCG AGCGGAGCCC GTCCGGCCTG GCTGTCGCAA
      301 ACCTATCCGG AAGTTTTGCG CGTCAATGCC TCCCGCGTCA AACAGCTGCA CGGCGGAAGG
      361 CACAACCACT GCCTCACATC TAAAGTCTAC CGAGAAAAAA CACGGCACAT CAACCGCTTA
      421 TTAGCAGAAC GATACGGACA TCACCCGGCG CTGTTAATGT GGCACATTTC AAACGAATAC
      481 GGGGGAGATT GCCACTGTGA ATCGATGCGG CCGCTCTAGA GCAACGTTCT TGCCATTGCT
      541 GCATAAAAAA CGCCCGGCGG CAACCGAGCG TTCTGAATTA ATTAATCATC GGGAAGATCT
      601 TCATCACCGA AACGCGGCAG GCAGCTCTAG AGTTAACAAG AGTTTGTAGA AACGCAAAAA
      661 GGCCATCCGT CAGGATGGCC TTCTGCTTAG CTAGAGCGGC GGATTTGTCC TACTCAGGAG
      721 AGCGTTCACC GACAAACAAC AGATAAAACG AAAGGCCCAG TCTTTCGACT GAGCCTTTCG
      781 TTTTATTTGA TGCCTCAAGC TAGAGAGTCA TTACCAGATC TTCCCGACTG CAGAGATCCC
      841 CGGGTCTAGA GTCTAGGGAC CTCTTTAGCT CCTTGGAAGC TGTCAGTAGT ATACCCGATA
      901 CAAATTCCTC GTAGGCGCTC GGGACCCCTA TCTAGCGAAC TTTTAGAAAA GATATAAAAC
      961 ATCAGAGTAT GGACAGTTGC GGATGTACTT CAGAAAAGAT TAGATGTCTA AAAAGCTTGT
     1021 AGTTAAAGCT TTTTAGACAT CTAAATCTAG GTACTAAAAC AATTCATCCA GTAAAATATA
     1081 ATATTTTATT TTCTCCCAAT CAGGCTTGAT CCCCAGTAAG TCAAAAAATA GCTCGACATA
     1141 CTGTTCTTCC CCGATATCCT CCCTGATCGA CCGGACGCAG AAGGCAATGT CATACCACTT
     1201 GTCCGCCCTG CCGCTTCTCC CAAGATCAAT AAAGCCACTT ACTTTGCCAT CTTTCACAAA
     1261 GATGTTGCTG TCTCCCAGGT CGCCGTGGGA AAAGACAAGT TCCTCTTCGG GCTTTTCCGT
     1321 CTTTAAAAAA TCATACAGCT CGCGCGGATC TTTAAATGGA GTGTCTTCTT CCCAGTTTTC
     1381 GCAATCCACA TCGGCCAGAT CGTTATTCAG TAAGTAATCC AATTCGGCTA AGCGGCTGTC
     1441 TAAGCTATTC GTATAGGGAC AATCCGATAT GTCGATGGAG TGAAAGAGCC TGATGCACTC
     1501 CGCATACAGC TCGATAATCT TTTCAGGGCT TTGTTCATCT TCATACTCTT CCGAGCAAAG
     1561 GACGCCATCG GCCTCACTCA TGAGCAGATT GCTCCAGCCA TCATGCCGTT CAAAGTGCAG
     1621 GACCTTTGGA ACAGGCAGCT TTCCTTCCAG CCATAGCATC ATGTCCTTTT CCCGTTCCAC
     1681 ATCATAGGTG GTCCCTTTAT ACCGGCTGTC CGTCATTTTT AAATATAGGT TTTCATTTTC
     1741 TCCCACCAGC TTATATACCT TAGCAGGAGA CATTCCTTCC GTATCTTTTA CGCAGCGGTA
     1801 TTTTTCGATC AGTTTTTTCA ATTCCGGTGA TATTCTCATT TTAGCCATTT ATTATTTCCT
     1861 TCCTCTTTTC TACAGTATTT AAAGATACCC CAAGAAGCTA ATTATAACAA GACGAACTCC
     1921 AATTCACTGT TCCTTGCATT CTAAAACCTT AAATACCAGA AAACAGCTTT TTCAAAGTTG
     1981 TTTTGAAAGT TGGCGTATAA CATAGTATCG ACGGAGCCGA TTTTGAAACC ACAATTATGA
     2041 TAGAATTTAC AAGCTATAAG GTTATTGTCC TGGGTTTCAA GCATTAGTCC ATGCAAGTTT
     2101 TTATGCTTTG CCCATTCTAT AGATATATTG ATAAGCGCGC TGCCTATGCC TTGCCCCCTG
     2161 AAATCCTTAC ATACGGCGAT ATCTTCTATA TAAAAGATAT ATTATCTTAT CAGTATTGTC
     2221 AATATATTCA AGGCAATCTG CCTCCTCATC CTCTTCATCC TCTTCGTCTT GGTAGCTTTT
     2281 TAAATATGGC GCTTCATAGA GTAATTCTGT AAAGGTCCAA TTCTCGTTTT CATACCTCGG
     2341 TATAATCTTA CCTATCACCT CAAATGGTTC GCTGGGGCCG CCCGCGGCTA TTTTTCTAAT
     2401 ACCGTTCCCC GAGCTCACGC AAAATAAAAT CATAAATCAT CTTCGTCCGC TCTTCTTTCG
     2461 GGTACAGCAT AAATTCCTGT CTTTTCGGCA CGCGGTGGTC GATTCTGTCT TGGAATTTGG
     2521 TTCTGAGCCA CGCTGTTCGG TATACCTGGT TCTCGAACGA ATTATAAGAG ATCGGCAGCT
     2581 CCATCGTTTT CCCATTGGAA AACGTCACTT CCGTATCGTC GAATTCAGTC GCTTTGAATT
     2641 CTTTTACATG CACATGGGAA ATCCAGCCGC ATTGGGGTCT TGTCGAAGAA AGTGTAGGGA
     2701 ATAAAAAGAT TTGGTTCGAA GGGTCCACCA TGATCGGCGG CTTGTGTGAA ATTTTTGTCA
     2761 CTTCATAAGT TCCTGCTTTT CTTCCCGCAT AGCTTGATCC AAAAAATCGG CAGCTTCTGT
     2821 CGACAATTTG CAGCGGCTTC ATGTTTACAT AAAACACGCA ATCTTTTTCA ATAATTTTGG
     2881 AACAGATTTT GCCGTCTATT TCTTCTGGCA GCACGGCAAT TGTTGCGCCG TTCACTTCAT
     2941 ACGATTCTAA AGGTGCGTCT GTTTTCTGAC TCATATTATG GCCTCCTTTG GATCCCATTT
     3001 CCCCCTTTGA TTTTTAGATA TCACTAGTTT GGACCATTTG TCATTTCCCC CTTTGATTTA
     3061 AGTGAACAAG TTTATCCATC AACTATCTTA ATTGAGTTAG TTTGTTTATC CAATAAACTA
     3121 ACTTTATCTC ATCATATACA AAATAAATGT TTATTTCAAT GTTTTTTTTA GAAAATTTAG
     3181 TTATAATATT AGATATGATA CTTTTAAATA TCTAATTCAA GCTTCAAAAA ACACCAACTT
     3241 AGTTCGGTGG ATAAACAAAG GAGTGGTTAT TATTCAAATT GCAGATCAAG CTTTAGTAAA
     3301 AAAAATGAAT CAAAAATTAA TATTAGATGA AATTTTGAAG AACTCCCCTG TCTCCAGGGC
     3361 AACTCTCTCT GAGATTACAG GATTAAACAA GTCTACTGTC TCCTCTCAAG TAAATACACT
     3421 GCTTGAAAAA GATTTTATTT TTGAAATTGG GGCAGGGCAA TCTAGAGGCG GCAGAAGACC
     3481 TGTAATGCTT GTTTTTAATA AGAATGCAGG CTACTCGATT GGTATTGATA TAGGAGTCGA
     3541 CTATCTTAAC GGAATTCTAA CCGACTTAGA AGGAAATATT ATTCTCGAGA AGACTTCTGA
     3601 CTTGTCTAGT TCTTCCGCTA GTGAAGTAAA AGAGATTTTA TTTGCACTTA TTCATGGTTT
     3661 TGTAACCCAT ATGCCTGAGT CCCCTTATGG TCTAGTCGGA ATAGGAATTT GTGTTCCAGG
     3721 CCTTGTAGAT CGTCATCAGC AAATTATTTT CATGCCTAAC TTAAATTGGA ATATCAAAGA
     3781 TTTGCAGTTT TTAATTGAGA GTGAGTTTAA TGTTCCGGTT TTTGTTGAAA ATGAAGCTAA
     3841 TGCAGGAGCA TACGGTGAAA AAGTATTTGG TATGACAAAA AACTATGAAA ACATCGTTTA
     3901 CATCAGTATT AATATCGGAA TTGGAACTGG ACTTGTTATT AACAACGAAT TGTATAAAGG
     3961 TGTTCAGGGT TTTTCTGGGG AAATGGGTCA TATGACGATA GATTTTAATG GACCCAAATG
     4021 CAGCTGTGGA AATCGAGGCT GTTGGGAATT ATATGCTTCT GAAAAAGCGT TACTGGCTTC
     4081 GCTCTCTAAA GAAGAAAAGA ATATTTCTCG AAAAGAGATT GTGGAACGCG CAAATAAAAA
     4141 TGATGTAGAA ATGTTAAATG CACTTCAAAA CTTTGGCTTT TATATCGGAA TTGGATTAAC
     4201 CAATATCCTT AATACATTTG ATATAGAAGC TGTTATCTTG AGAAATCATA TAATTGAATC
     4261 TCATCCCATT GTTTTAAATA CGATTAAAAA CGAAGTTTCT TCTAGAGTCC ATTCTCATTT
     4321 AGACAATAAA TGTGAACTAT TGCCTTCTTC GTTAGGAAAA AATGCACCTG CTTTAGGAGC
     4381 GGTTTCTATC GTTATTGATT CTTTTTTAAG TGTTACCCCT ATAAGTTAGG AGCTCCCCGG
     4441 GACGTTCTTG CCATTGCTGC ATAAAAAACG CCCGGCGGCA ACCGAGCGTT CTGAATTAAT
     4501 TAATCATCGC GACTGCAGAG ATATCGATTT CAAGCTATAT TTGGAGTTGA GCCTCTTGAA
     4561 ACGGACACCC TGTATCCGAA GGATCGAAAC GCTGTCAGCT ACCGCAGCCA AATATATGAA
     4621 ATGAAGGATT ATGCAACCGT GATTGATGTA AAGACAGCTT CAGTGGAAGC GGTGTATCAA
     4681 GAAGATTTTT ATGCGCGCAC GCCAGCGGTC ACAAGCCATG AGTATCAGCA GGGCAAGGCG
     4741 TATTTTATCG GCGCGCGTTT GGAGGATCAA TTTCAGCGTG ATTTCTATGA GGGTCTGATC
     4801 ACAGACCTGT CTCTCTCTCC AGTTTTTCCG GTTCGGCACG GAAAAGGCGT CTCCGTACAA
     4861 GCGAGGCAGG ATCAGGACAA TGATTATATT TTTGTCATGA ATTTCACGGA AGAAAAACAG
     4921 CTGGTCACGT TTGATCAGAG TGTGAAGGAC ATAATGACAG GAGACATATT GTCAGGCGAC
     4981 CTGACGATGG AAAAGTATGA AGTGAGAATT GTCGTAAACA CACATtag
//
