# Supplementary material for: Enhanced Bacillus subtilis natural competence enables multiplexed genome and spore engineering
Source: bioRxiv preprint, doi:10.64898/2026.05.01.722266, version 1 (2026-05-05)
Supplement: Supplemental Data File [file 722266_file03.zip › Sequences/pAX01K-Pxyl-yfp.gb]

LOCUS       pAX01K-Pxyl-yfp         5165 bp ds-DNA     linear       11-MAR-2026
DEFINITION  .
FEATURES             Location/Qualifiers
     misc_feature    1..500
                     /label="lacA"
                     /ApEinfo_revcolor="#ff9ccd"
                     /ApEinfo_fwdcolor="#ff9ccd"
     CDS             complement(2398..3114)
                     /label="meYFP"
                     /ApEinfo_revcolor="#ffef86"
                     /ApEinfo_fwdcolor="#ffef86"
                     /translation="VSKGEELFTGVVPILVELDGDVNGHKFSVSGEGEGDATYGKLTLKFICTTGKLPVPWPTLVTTFGYGLQCFARYPDHMKQHDFFKSAMPEGYVQERTIFFKDDGNYKTRAEVKFEGDTLVNRIELKGIDFKEDGNILGHKLEYNYNSHNVYIMADKQKNGIKVNFKIRHNIEDGSVQLADHYQQNTPIGDGPVLLPDNHYLSYQSKLSKDPNEKRDHMVLLEFVTAAGITLGMDELYKY"
     misc_feature    complement(3133..3145)
                     /label="RBS"
                     /ApEinfo_revcolor="#b4abac"
                     /ApEinfo_fwdcolor="#b4abac"
     misc_feature    complement(3268..3273)
                     /label=-10
                     /ApEinfo_revcolor="#b7e6d7"
                     /ApEinfo_fwdcolor="#b7e6d7"
     misc_feature    complement(3291..3296)
                     /label=-35
                     /ApEinfo_revcolor="#b1ff67"
                     /ApEinfo_fwdcolor="#b1ff67"
     misc_feature    complement(3294..3328)
                     /label="PxylA"
                     /ApEinfo_revcolor="#f58a5e"
                     /ApEinfo_fwdcolor="#f58a5e"
     misc_feature    3294..3374
                     /label="PxylR"
                     /ApEinfo_revcolor="#85dae9"
                     /ApEinfo_fwdcolor="#85dae9"
     misc_feature    3400..3402
                     /label="xylR start"
                     /ApEinfo_revcolor="#ff9ccd"
                     /ApEinfo_fwdcolor="#ff9ccd"
     CDS             3400..4567
                     /label="XylR"
                     /ApEinfo_revcolor="#f58a5e"
                     /ApEinfo_fwdcolor="#f58a5e"
                     /translation="VVIIQIADQALVKKMNQKLILDEILKNSPVSRATLSEITGLNKSTVSSQVNTLLEKDFIFEIGAGQSRGGRRPVMLVFNKNAGYSIGIDIGVDYLNGILTDLEGNIILEKTSDLSSSSASEVKEILFALIHGFVTHMPESPYGLVGIGICVPGLVDRHQQIIFMPNLNWNIKDLQFLIESEFNVPVFVENEANAGAYGEKVFGMTKNYENIVYISINIGIGTGLVINNELYKGVQGFSGEMGHMTIDFNGPKCSCGNRGCWELYASEKALLASLSKEEKNISRKEIVERANKNDVEMLNALQNFGFYIGIGLTNILNTFDIEAVILRNHIIESHPIVLNTIKNEVSSRVHSHLDNKCELLPSSLGKNAPALGAVSIVIDSFLSVTPIS*"
     misc_feature    4578..4659
                     /label="t0 lambda"
                     /ApEinfo_revcolor="#d6b295"
                     /ApEinfo_fwdcolor="#d6b295"
     misc_feature    4666..5165
                     /label="lacA"
                     /ApEinfo_revcolor="#ff9ccd"
                     /ApEinfo_fwdcolor="#ff9ccd"
ORIGIN
        1 gtgATGTCAA AGCTTGAAAA AACGCACGTA ACAAAAGCAA AATTTATGCT CCATGGGGGA
       61 GACTACAACC CCGATCAGTG GCTGGATCGG CCCGATATTT TAGCTGACGA TATCAAACTG
      121 ATGAAGCTTT CTCATACGAA TACGTTTTCT GTCGGCATTT TTGCATGGAG CGCACTTGAG
      181 CCGGAGGAGG GCGTATATCA ATTTGAATGG CTGGATGATA TTTTTGAGCG GATTCACAGT
      241 ATAGGCGGCC GGGTCATATT AGCAACGCCG AGCGGAGCCC GTCCGGCCTG GCTGTCGCAA
      301 ACCTATCCGG AAGTTTTGCG CGTCAATGCC TCCCGCGTCA AACAGCTGCA CGGCGGAAGG
      361 CACAACCACT GCCTCACATC TAAAGTCTAC CGAGAAAAAA CACGGCACAT CAACCGCTTA
      421 TTAGCAGAAC GATACGGACA TCACCCGGCG CTGTTAATGT GGCACATTTC AAACGAATAC
      481 GGGGGAGATT GCCACTGTGA ATCGATGCGG CCGCTCTAGA GCAACGTTCT TGCCATTGCT
      541 GCATAAAAAA CGCCCGGCGG CAACCGAGCG TTCTGAATTA ATTAATCATC GGGAAGATCT
      601 TCATCACCGA AACGCGGCAG GCAGCTCTAG AGTTAACAAG AGTTTGTAGA AACGCAAAAA
      661 GGCCATCCGT CAGGATGGCC TTCTGCTTAG CTAGAGCGGC GGATTTGTCC TACTCAGGAG
      721 AGCGTTCACC GACAAACAAC AGATAAAACG AAAGGCCCAG TCTTTCGACT GAGCCTTTCG
      781 TTTTATTTGA TGCCTCAAGC TAGAGAGTCA TTACCAGATC TTCCCGACTG CAGAGATCCC
      841 CGGGTCTAGA GTCTAGGGAC CTCTTTAGCT CCTTGGAAGC TGTCAGTAGT ATACCCGATA
      901 CAAATTCCTC GTAGGCGCTC GGGACCCCTA TCTAGCGAAC TTTTAGAAAA GATATAAAAC
      961 ATCAGAGTAT GGACAGTTGC GGATGTACTT CAGAAAAGAT TAGATGTCTA AAAAGCTTGT
     1021 AGTTAAAGCT TTTTAGACAT CTAAATCTAG GTACTAAAAC AATTCATCCA GTAAAATATA
     1081 ATATTTTATT TTCTCCCAAT CAGGCTTGAT CCCCAGTAAG TCAAAAAATA GCTCGACATA
     1141 CTGTTCTTCC CCGATATCCT CCCTGATCGA CCGGACGCAG AAGGCAATGT CATACCACTT
     1201 GTCCGCCCTG CCGCTTCTCC CAAGATCAAT AAAGCCACTT ACTTTGCCAT CTTTCACAAA
     1261 GATGTTGCTG TCTCCCAGGT CGCCGTGGGA AAAGACAAGT TCCTCTTCGG GCTTTTCCGT
     1321 CTTTAAAAAA TCATACAGCT CGCGCGGATC TTTAAATGGA GTGTCTTCTT CCCAGTTTTC
     1381 GCAATCCACA TCGGCCAGAT CGTTATTCAG TAAGTAATCC AATTCGGCTA AGCGGCTGTC
     1441 TAAGCTATTC GTATAGGGAC AATCCGATAT GTCGATGGAG TGAAAGAGCC TGATGCACTC
     1501 CGCATACAGC TCGATAATCT TTTCAGGGCT TTGTTCATCT TCATACTCTT CCGAGCAAAG
     1561 GACGCCATCG GCCTCACTCA TGAGCAGATT GCTCCAGCCA TCATGCCGTT CAAAGTGCAG
     1621 GACCTTTGGA ACAGGCAGCT TTCCTTCCAG CCATAGCATC ATGTCCTTTT CCCGTTCCAC
     1681 ATCATAGGTG GTCCCTTTAT ACCGGCTGTC CGTCATTTTT AAATATAGGT TTTCATTTTC
     1741 TCCCACCAGC TTATATACCT TAGCAGGAGA CATTCCTTCC GTATCTTTTA CGCAGCGGTA
     1801 TTTTTCGATC AGTTTTTTCA ATTCCGGTGA TATTCTCATT TTAGCCATTT ATTATTTCCT
     1861 TCCTCTTTTC TACAGTATTT AAAGATACCC CAAGAAGCTA ATTATAACAA GACGAACTCC
     1921 AATTCACTGT TCCTTGCATT CTAAAACCTT AAATACCAGA AAACAGCTTT TTCAAAGTTG
     1981 TTTTGAAAGT TGGCGTATAA CATAGTATCG ACGGAGCCGA TTTTGAAACC ACAATTATGA
     2041 TAGAATTTAC AAGCTATAAG GTTATTGTCC TGGGTTTCAA GCATTAGTCC ATGCAAGTTT
     2101 TTATGCTTTG CCCATTCTAT AGATATATTG ATAAGCGCGC TGCCTATGCC TTGCCCCCTG
     2161 AAATCCTTAC ATACGGCGAT ATCTTCTATA TAAAAGATAT ATTATCTTAT CAGTATTGTC
     2221 AATATATTCA AGGCAATCTG CCTCCTCATC CTCTTCATCC TCTTCGTCTT GGTAGCTTTT
     2281 TAAATATGGC GCTTCATAGA GTAATTCTGT AAAGGTCCAA TTCTCGTTTT CATACCTCGG
     2341 TATAATCTTA CCTATCACCT CAAATGGTTC GCTGGGCCGC CCGCGGCTAT TTTTCTAGTA
     2401 TTTATACAGT TCATCCATGC CCAGTGTAAT GCCTGCTGCT GTAACAAATT CCAGCAGAAC
     2461 CATGTGATCG CGTTTTTCGT TCGGATCTTT GCTCAGTTTG CTTTGATATG ACAGATAATG
     2521 ATTATCCGGC AGCAGAACAG GGCCATCTCC AATCGGTGTG TTTTGTTGAT AATGATCTGC
     2581 CAGTTGAACT GAGCCATCTT CGATATTGTG GCGGATTTTA AAGTTGACTT TGATGCCGTT
     2641 TTTCTGTTTA TCCGCCATGA TATAGACGTT ATGGCTATTA TAATTATATT CCAGTTTGTG
     2701 GCCCAGGATA TTTCCATCTT CTTTAAAGTC GATGCCTTTC AGTTCAATGC GATTGACCAG
     2761 TGTATCGCCT TCAAATTTAA CTTCCGCACG CGTTTTGTAG TTGCCATCAT CTTTAAAAAA
     2821 GATCGTTCTT TCTTGGACAT AGCCTTCCGG CATTGCGCTT TTAAAAAAAT CATGCTGTTT
     2881 CATATGATCC GGATATCTTG CAAAGCATTG CAGGCCATAG CCAAATGTTG TAACCAGTGT
     2941 CGGCCACGGA ACCGGCAGTT TGCCTGTTGT GCAGATAAAT TTCAGTGTCA GTTTGCCATA
     3001 TGTTGCATCA CCTTCGCCTT CGCCTGAAAC TGAAAATTTG TGGCCATTAA CGTCGCCATC
     3061 CAGTTCAACC AGAATCGGAA CAACGCCTGT AAACAGTTCT TCGCCTTTGC TAACATGGCC
     3121 TCCTTTGGAT CCCATTTCCC CCTTTGATTT TTAGATATCA CTAGTTTGGA CCATTTGTCA
     3181 TTTCCCCCTT TGATTTAAGT GAACAAGTTT ATCCATCAAC TATCTTAATT GAGTTAGTTT
     3241 GTTTATCCAA TAAACTAACT TTATCTCATC ATATACAAAA TAAATGTTTA TTTCAATGTT
     3301 TTTTTTAGAA AATTTAGTTA TAATATTAGA TATGATACTT TTAAATATCT AATTCAAGCT
     3361 TCAAAAAACA CCAACTTAGT TCGGTGGATA AACAAAGGAG TGGTTATTAT TCAAATTGCA
     3421 GATCAAGCTT TAGTAAAAAA AATGAATCAA AAATTAATAT TAGATGAAAT TTTGAAGAAC
     3481 TCCCCTGTCT CCAGGGCAAC TCTCTCTGAG ATTACAGGAT TAAACAAGTC TACTGTCTCC
     3541 TCTCAAGTAA ATACACTGCT TGAAAAAGAT TTTATTTTTG AAATTGGGGC AGGGCAATCT
     3601 AGAGGCGGCA GAAGACCTGT AATGCTTGTT TTTAATAAGA ATGCAGGCTA CTCGATTGGT
     3661 ATTGATATAG GAGTCGACTA TCTTAACGGA ATTCTAACCG ACTTAGAAGG AAATATTATT
     3721 CTCGAGAAGA CTTCTGACTT GTCTAGTTCT TCCGCTAGTG AAGTAAAAGA GATTTTATTT
     3781 GCACTTATTC ATGGTTTTGT AACCCATATG CCTGAGTCCC CTTATGGTCT AGTCGGAATA
     3841 GGAATTTGTG TTCCAGGCCT TGTAGATCGT CATCAGCAAA TTATTTTCAT GCCTAACTTA
     3901 AATTGGAATA TCAAAGATTT GCAGTTTTTA ATTGAGAGTG AGTTTAATGT TCCGGTTTTT
     3961 GTTGAAAATG AAGCTAATGC AGGAGCATAC GGTGAAAAAG TATTTGGTAT GACAAAAAAC
     4021 TATGAAAACA TCGTTTACAT CAGTATTAAT ATCGGAATTG GAACTGGACT TGTTATTAAC
     4081 AACGAATTGT ATAAAGGTGT TCAGGGTTTT TCTGGGGAAA TGGGTCATAT GACGATAGAT
     4141 TTTAATGGAC CCAAATGCAG CTGTGGAAAT CGAGGCTGTT GGGAATTATA TGCTTCTGAA
     4201 AAAGCGTTAC TGGCTTCGCT CTCTAAAGAA GAAAAGAATA TTTCTCGAAA AGAGATTGTG
     4261 GAACGCGCAA ATAAAAATGA TGTAGAAATG TTAAATGCAC TTCAAAACTT TGGCTTTTAT
     4321 ATCGGAATTG GATTAACCAA TATCCTTAAT ACATTTGATA TAGAAGCTGT TATCTTGAGA
     4381 AATCATATAA TTGAATCTCA TCCCATTGTT TTAAATACGA TTAAAAACGA AGTTTCTTCT
     4441 AGAGTCCATT CTCATTTAGA CAATAAATGT GAACTATTGC CTTCTTCGTT AGGAAAAAAT
     4501 GCACCTGCTT TAGGAGCGGT TTCTATCGTT ATTGATTCTT TTTTAAGTGT TACCCCTATA
     4561 AGTTAGGAGC TCCCCGGGAC GTTCTTGCCA TTGCTGCATA AAAAACGCCC GGCGGCAACC
     4621 GAGCGTTCTG AATTAATTAA TCATCGCGAC TGCAGAGATA TCGATTTCAA GCTATATTTG
     4681 GAGTTGAGCC TCTTGAAACG GACACCCTGT ATCCGAAGGA TCGAAACGCT GTCAGCTACC
     4741 GCAGCCAAAT ATATGAAATG AAGGATTATG CAACCGTGAT TGATGTAAAG ACAGCTTCAG
     4801 TGGAAGCGGT GTATCAAGAA GATTTTTATG CGCGCACGCC AGCGGTCACA AGCCATGAGT
     4861 ATCAGCAGGG CAAGGCGTAT TTTATCGGCG CGCGTTTGGA GGATCAATTT CAGCGTGATT
     4921 TCTATGAGGG TCTGATCACA GACCTGTCTC TCTCTCCAGT TTTTCCGGTT CGGCACGGAA
     4981 AAGGCGTCTC CGTACAAGCG AGGCAGGATC AGGACAATGA TTATATTTTT GTCATGAATT
     5041 TCACGGAAGA AAAACAGCTG GTCACGTTTG ATCAGAGTGT GAAGGACATA ATGACAGGAG
     5101 ACATATTGTC AGGCGACCTG ACGATGGAAA AGTATGAAGT GAGAATTGTC GTAAACACAC
     5161 ATtag
//
