# Supplementary material for: Enhanced Bacillus subtilis natural competence enables multiplexed genome and spore engineering
Source: bioRxiv preprint, doi:10.64898/2026.05.01.722266, version 1 (2026-05-05)
Supplement: Supplemental Data File [file 722266_file03.zip › Sequences/pAX01K-Pxyl47-comk.gb]

LOCUS       paX01K-Pxyl47-comK      4948 bp ds-DNA     linear       27-FEB-2026
DEFINITION  .
FEATURES             Location/Qualifiers
     misc_feature    1..500
                     /label="lacA"
                     /ApEinfo_revcolor="#ff9ccd"
                     /ApEinfo_fwdcolor="#ff9ccd"
     misc_feature    complement(1000..1044)
                     /label="term"
                     /ApEinfo_revcolor="#b4abac"
                     /ApEinfo_fwdcolor="#b4abac"
     CDS             complement(1054..1848)
                     /label="kan"
                     /ApEinfo_revcolor="#ff9ccd"
                     /ApEinfo_fwdcolor="#ff9ccd"
                     /translation="MAKMRISPELKKLIEKYRCVKDTEGMSPAKVYKLVGENENLYLKMTDSRYKGTTYDVEREKDMMLWLEGKLPVPKVLHFERHDGWSNLLMSEADGVLCSEEYEDEQSPEKIIELYAECIRLFHSIDISDCPYTNSLDSRLAELDYLLNNDLADVDCENWEEDTPFKDPRELYDFLKTEKPEEELVFSHGDLGDSNIFVKDGKVSGFIDLGRSGRADKWYDIAFCVRSIREDIGEEQYVELFFDLLGIKPDWEKIKYYILLDELF*"
     CDS             complement(2396..2974)
                     /label="comK"
                     /ApEinfo_revcolor="#84b0dc"
                     /ApEinfo_fwdcolor="#84b0dc"
                     /translation="MSQKTDAPLESYEVNGATIAVLPEEIDGKICSKIIEKDCVFYVNMKPLQIVDRSCRFFGSSYAGRKAGTYEVTKISHKPPIMVDPSNQIFLFPTLSSTRPQCGWISHVHVKEFKATEFDDTEVTFSNGKTMELPISYNSFENQVYRTAWLRTKFQDRIDHRVPKRQEFMLYPKEERTKMIYDFILRELGERY*"
     misc_feature    complement(2975..2998)
                     /label="MF001"
                     /ApEinfo_revcolor="#85dae9"
                     /ApEinfo_fwdcolor="#85dae9"
     misc_feature    complement(2999..3111)
                     /label="Pxyl +47"
                     /ApEinfo_revcolor="#faac61"
                     /ApEinfo_fwdcolor="#faac61"
     misc_feature    complement(3077..3111)
                     /label="PxylA"
                     /ApEinfo_revcolor="#f58a5e"
                     /ApEinfo_fwdcolor="#f58a5e"
     misc_feature    3077..3157
                     /label="PxylR"
                     /ApEinfo_revcolor="#85dae9"
                     /ApEinfo_fwdcolor="#85dae9"
     misc_feature    3183..3185
                     /label="xylR start"
                     /ApEinfo_revcolor="#ff9ccd"
                     /ApEinfo_fwdcolor="#ff9ccd"
     CDS             3183..4350
                     /label="XylR"
                     /ApEinfo_revcolor="#f58a5e"
                     /ApEinfo_fwdcolor="#f58a5e"
                     /translation="VVIIQIADQALVKKMNQKLILDEILKNSPVSRATLSEITGLNKSTVSSQVNTLLEKDFIFEIGAGQSRGGRRPVMLVFNKNAGYSIGIDIGVDYLNGILTDLEGNIILEKTSDLSSSSASEVKEILFALIHGFVTHMPESPYGLVGIGICVPGLVDRHQQIIFMPNLNWNIKDLQFLIESEFNVPVFVENEANAGAYGEKVFGMTKNYENIVYISINIGIGTGLVINNELYKGVQGFSGEMGHMTIDFNGPKCSCGNRGCWELYASEKALLASLSKEEKNISRKEIVERANKNDVEMLNALQNFGFYIGIGLTNILNTFDIEAVILRNHIIESHPIVLNTIKNEVSSRVHSHLDNKCELLPSSLGKNAPALGAVSIVIDSFLSVTPIS*"
     misc_feature    4449..4948
                     /label="lacA"
                     /ApEinfo_revcolor="#ff9ccd"
                     /ApEinfo_fwdcolor="#ff9ccd"
ORIGIN
        1 gtgATGTCAA AGCTTGAAAA AACGCACGTA ACAAAAGCAA AATTTATGCT CCATGGGGGA
       61 GACTACAACC CCGATCAGTG GCTGGATCGG CCCGATATTT TAGCTGACGA TATCAAACTG
      121 ATGAAGCTTT CTCATACGAA TACGTTTTCT GTCGGCATTT TTGCATGGAG CGCACTTGAG
      181 CCGGAGGAGG GCGTATATCA ATTTGAATGG CTGGATGATA TTTTTGAGCG GATTCACAGT
      241 ATAGGCGGCC GGGTCATATT AGCAACGCCG AGCGGAGCCC GTCCGGCCTG GCTGTCGCAA
      301 ACCTATCCGG AAGTTTTGCG CGTCAATGCC TCCCGCGTCA AACAGCTGCA CGGCGGAAGG
      361 CACAACCACT GCCTCACATC TAAAGTCTAC CGAGAAAAAA CACGGCACAT CAACCGCTTA
      421 TTAGCAGAAC GATACGGACA TCACCCGGCG CTGTTAATGT GGCACATTTC AAACGAATAC
      481 GGGGGAGATT GCCACTGTGA ATCGATGCGG CCGCTCTAGA GCAACGTTCT TGCCATTGCT
      541 GCATAAAAAA CGCCCGGCGG CAACCGAGCG TTCTGAATTA ATTAATCATC GGGAAGATCT
      601 TCATCACCGA AACGCGGCAG GCAGCTCTAG AGTTAACAAG AGTTTGTAGA AACGCAAAAA
      661 GGCCATCCGT CAGGATGGCC TTCTGCTTAG CTAGAGCGGC GGATTTGTCC TACTCAGGAG
      721 AGCGTTCACC GACAAACAAC AGATAAAACG AAAGGCCCAG TCTTTCGACT GAGCCTTTCG
      781 TTTTATTTGA TGCCTCAAGC TAGAGAGTCA TTACCAGATC TTCCCGACTG CAGAGATCCC
      841 CGGGTCTAGA GTCTAGGGAC CTCTTTAGCT CCTTGGAAGC TGTCAGTAGT ATACCCGATA
      901 CAAATTCCTC GTAGGCGCTC GGGACCCCTA TCTAGCGAAC TTTTAGAAAA GATATAAAAC
      961 ATCAGAGTAT GGACAGTTGC GGATGTACTT CAGAAAAGAT TAGATGTCTA AAAAGCTTGT
     1021 AGTTAAAGCT TTTTAGACAT CTAAATCTAG GTACTAAAAC AATTCATCCA GTAAAATATA
     1081 ATATTTTATT TTCTCCCAAT CAGGCTTGAT CCCCAGTAAG TCAAAAAATA GCTCGACATA
     1141 CTGTTCTTCC CCGATATCCT CCCTGATCGA CCGGACGCAG AAGGCAATGT CATACCACTT
     1201 GTCCGCCCTG CCGCTTCTCC CAAGATCAAT AAAGCCACTT ACTTTGCCAT CTTTCACAAA
     1261 GATGTTGCTG TCTCCCAGGT CGCCGTGGGA AAAGACAAGT TCCTCTTCGG GCTTTTCCGT
     1321 CTTTAAAAAA TCATACAGCT CGCGCGGATC TTTAAATGGA GTGTCTTCTT CCCAGTTTTC
     1381 GCAATCCACA TCGGCCAGAT CGTTATTCAG TAAGTAATCC AATTCGGCTA AGCGGCTGTC
     1441 TAAGCTATTC GTATAGGGAC AATCCGATAT GTCGATGGAG TGAAAGAGCC TGATGCACTC
     1501 CGCATACAGC TCGATAATCT TTTCAGGGCT TTGTTCATCT TCATACTCTT CCGAGCAAAG
     1561 GACGCCATCG GCCTCACTCA TGAGCAGATT GCTCCAGCCA TCATGCCGTT CAAAGTGCAG
     1621 GACCTTTGGA ACAGGCAGCT TTCCTTCCAG CCATAGCATC ATGTCCTTTT CCCGTTCCAC
     1681 ATCATAGGTG GTCCCTTTAT ACCGGCTGTC CGTCATTTTT AAATATAGGT TTTCATTTTC
     1741 TCCCACCAGC TTATATACCT TAGCAGGAGA CATTCCTTCC GTATCTTTTA CGCAGCGGTA
     1801 TTTTTCGATC AGTTTTTTCA ATTCCGGTGA TATTCTCATT TTAGCCATTT ATTATTTCCT
     1861 TCCTCTTTTC TACAGTATTT AAAGATACCC CAAGAAGCTA ATTATAACAA GACGAACTCC
     1921 AATTCACTGT TCCTTGCATT CTAAAACCTT AAATACCAGA AAACAGCTTT TTCAAAGTTG
     1981 TTTTGAAAGT TGGCGTATAA CATAGTATCG ACGGAGCCGA TTTTGAAACC ACAATTATGA
     2041 TAGAATTTAC AAGCTATAAG GTTATTGTCC TGGGTTTCAA GCATTAGTCC ATGCAAGTTT
     2101 TTATGCTTTG CCCATTCTAT AGATATATTG ATAAGCGCGC TGCCTATGCC TTGCCCCCTG
     2161 AAATCCTTAC ATACGGCGAT ATCTTCTATA TAAAAGATAT ATTATCTTAT CAGTATTGTC
     2221 AATATATTCA AGGCAATCTG CCTCCTCATC CTCTTCATCC TCTTCGTCTT GGTAGCTTTT
     2281 TAAATATGGC GCTTCATAGA GTAATTCTGT AAAGGTCCAA TTCTCGTTTT CATACCTCGG
     2341 TATAATCTTA CCTATCACCT CAAATGGTTC GCTGGGGCCG CCCGCGGCTA TTTTTCTAAT
     2401 ACCGTTCCCC GAGCTCACGC AAAATAAAAT CATAAATCAT CTTCGTCCGC TCTTCTTTCG
     2461 GGTACAGCAT AAATTCCTGT CTTTTCGGCA CGCGGTGGTC GATTCTGTCT TGGAATTTGG
     2521 TTCTGAGCCA CGCTGTTCGG TATACCTGGT TCTCGAACGA ATTATAAGAG ATCGGCAGCT
     2581 CCATCGTTTT CCCATTGGAA AACGTCACTT CCGTATCGTC GAATTCAGTC GCTTTGAATT
     2641 CTTTTACATG CACATGGGAA ATCCAGCCGC ATTGGGGTCT TGTCGAAGAA AGTGTAGGGA
     2701 ATAAAAAGAT TTGGTTCGAA GGGTCCACCA TGATCGGCGG CTTGTGTGAA ATTTTTGTCA
     2761 CTTCATAAGT TCCTGCTTTT CTTCCCGCAT AGCTTGATCC AAAAAATCGG CAGCTTCTGT
     2821 CGACAATTTG CAGCGGCTTC ATGTTTACAT AAAACACGCA ATCTTTTTCA ATAATTTTGG
     2881 AACAGATTTT GCCGTCTATT TCTTCTGGCA GCACGGCAAT TGTTGCGCCG TTCACTTCAT
     2941 ACGATTCTAA AGGTGCGTCT GTTTTCTGAC TCATagtagt tcctccttat gtaagcttTC
     3001 AACTATCTTA ATTGAGTTAG TTTGTTTATC CAATAAACTA ACTTTATCTC ATCATATACA
     3061 AAATAAATGT TTATTTCAAT GTTTTTTTTA GAAAATTTAG TTATAATATT AGATATGATA
     3121 CTTTTAAATA TCTAATTCAA GCTTCAAAAA ACACCAACTT AGTTCGGTGG ATAAACAAAG
     3181 GAGTGGTTAT TATTCAAATT GCAGATCAAG CTTTAGTAAA AAAAATGAAT CAAAAATTAA
     3241 TATTAGATGA AATTTTGAAG AACTCCCCTG TCTCCAGGGC AACTCTCTCT GAGATTACAG
     3301 GATTAAACAA GTCTACTGTC TCCTCTCAAG TAAATACACT GCTTGAAAAA GATTTTATTT
     3361 TTGAAATTGG GGCAGGGCAA TCTAGAGGCG GCAGAAGACC TGTAATGCTT GTTTTTAATA
     3421 AGAATGCAGG CTACTCGATT GGTATTGATA TAGGAGTCGA CTATCTTAAC GGAATTCTAA
     3481 CCGACTTAGA AGGAAATATT ATTCTCGAGA AGACTTCTGA CTTGTCTAGT TCTTCCGCTA
     3541 GTGAAGTAAA AGAGATTTTA TTTGCACTTA TTCATGGTTT TGTAACCCAT ATGCCTGAGT
     3601 CCCCTTATGG TCTAGTCGGA ATAGGAATTT GTGTTCCAGG CCTTGTAGAT CGTCATCAGC
     3661 AAATTATTTT CATGCCTAAC TTAAATTGGA ATATCAAAGA TTTGCAGTTT TTAATTGAGA
     3721 GTGAGTTTAA TGTTCCGGTT TTTGTTGAAA ATGAAGCTAA TGCAGGAGCA TACGGTGAAA
     3781 AAGTATTTGG TATGACAAAA AACTATGAAA ACATCGTTTA CATCAGTATT AATATCGGAA
     3841 TTGGAACTGG ACTTGTTATT AACAACGAAT TGTATAAAGG TGTTCAGGGT TTTTCTGGGG
     3901 AAATGGGTCA TATGACGATA GATTTTAATG GACCCAAATG CAGCTGTGGA AATCGAGGCT
     3961 GTTGGGAATT ATATGCTTCT GAAAAAGCGT TACTGGCTTC GCTCTCTAAA GAAGAAAAGA
     4021 ATATTTCTCG AAAAGAGATT GTGGAACGCG CAAATAAAAA TGATGTAGAA ATGTTAAATG
     4081 CACTTCAAAA CTTTGGCTTT TATATCGGAA TTGGATTAAC CAATATCCTT AATACATTTG
     4141 ATATAGAAGC TGTTATCTTG AGAAATCATA TAATTGAATC TCATCCCATT GTTTTAAATA
     4201 CGATTAAAAA CGAAGTTTCT TCTAGAGTCC ATTCTCATTT AGACAATAAA TGTGAACTAT
     4261 TGCCTTCTTC GTTAGGAAAA AATGCACCTG CTTTAGGAGC GGTTTCTATC GTTATTGATT
     4321 CTTTTTTAAG TGTTACCCCT ATAAGTTAGG AGCTCCCCGG GACGTTCTTG CCATTGCTGC
     4381 ATAAAAAACG CCCGGCGGCA ACCGAGCGTT CTGAATTAAT TAATCATCGC GACTGCAGAG
     4441 ATATCGATTT CAAGCTATAT TTGGAGTTGA GCCTCTTGAA ACGGACACCC TGTATCCGAA
     4501 GGATCGAAAC GCTGTCAGCT ACCGCAGCCA AATATATGAA ATGAAGGATT ATGCAACCGT
     4561 GATTGATGTA AAGACAGCTT CAGTGGAAGC GGTGTATCAA GAAGATTTTT ATGCGCGCAC
     4621 GCCAGCGGTC ACAAGCCATG AGTATCAGCA GGGCAAGGCG TATTTTATCG GCGCGCGTTT
     4681 GGAGGATCAA TTTCAGCGTG ATTTCTATGA GGGTCTGATC ACAGACCTGT CTCTCTCTCC
     4741 AGTTTTTCCG GTTCGGCACG GAAAAGGCGT CTCCGTACAA GCGAGGCAGG ATCAGGACAA
     4801 TGATTATATT TTTGTCATGA ATTTCACGGA AGAAAAACAG CTGGTCACGT TTGATCAGAG
     4861 TGTGAAGGAC ATAATGACAG GAGACATATT GTCAGGCGAC CTGACGATGG AAAAGTATGA
     4921 AGTGAGAATT GTCGTAAACA CACATtag
//
