# Supplementary material for: Enhanced Bacillus subtilis natural competence enables multiplexed genome and spore engineering
Source: bioRxiv preprint, doi:10.64898/2026.05.01.722266, version 1 (2026-05-05)
Supplement: Supplemental Data File [file 722266_file03.zip › Sequences/pAX01K-Pxyl47-yfp.gb]

LOCUS       pAX01K-Pxyl47-yfp       5091 bp ds-DNA     linear       11-MAR-2026
DEFINITION  .
FEATURES             Location/Qualifiers
     misc_feature    1..500
                     /label="lacA"
                     /ApEinfo_revcolor="#ff9ccd"
                     /ApEinfo_fwdcolor="#ff9ccd"
     misc_feature    515..538
                     /label="ON11"
                     /ApEinfo_revcolor="#b1ff67"
                     /ApEinfo_fwdcolor="#b1ff67"
     CDS             complement(2395..3117)
                     /label="meYFP"
                     /ApEinfo_revcolor="#ffef86"
                     /ApEinfo_fwdcolor="#ffef86"
                     /translation="MVSKGEELFTGVVPILVELDGDVNGHKFSVSGEGEGDATYGKLTLKFICTTGKLPVPWPTLVTTFGYGLQCFARYPDHMKQHDFFKSAMPEGYVQERTIFFKDDGNYKTRAEVKFEGDTLVNRIELKGIDFKEDGNILGHKLEYNYNSHNVYIMADKQKNGIKVNFKIRHNIEDGSVQLADHYQQNTPIGDGPVLLPDNHYLSYQSKLSKDPNEKRDHMVLLEFVTAAGITLGMDELYKY*"
     misc_feature    complement(3118..3141)
                     /label="MF001"
                     /ApEinfo_revcolor="#85dae9"
                     /ApEinfo_fwdcolor="#85dae9"
     misc_feature    complement(3142..3254)
                     /label="Pxyl47"
                     /ApEinfo_revcolor="#faac61"
                     /ApEinfo_fwdcolor="#faac61"
     misc_feature    3255..3300
                     /label="PxylR"
                     /ApEinfo_revcolor="#85dae9"
                     /ApEinfo_fwdcolor="#85dae9"
     misc_feature    3326..3328
                     /label="xylR start"
                     /ApEinfo_revcolor="#ff9ccd"
                     /ApEinfo_fwdcolor="#ff9ccd"
     CDS             3326..4493
                     /label="XylR"
                     /ApEinfo_revcolor="#f58a5e"
                     /ApEinfo_fwdcolor="#f58a5e"
                     /translation="VVIIQIADQALVKKMNQKLILDEILKNSPVSRATLSEITGLNKSTVSSQVNTLLEKDFIFEIGAGQSRGGRRPVMLVFNKNAGYSIGIDIGVDYLNGILTDLEGNIILEKTSDLSSSSASEVKEILFALIHGFVTHMPESPYGLVGIGICVPGLVDRHQQIIFMPNLNWNIKDLQFLIESEFNVPVFVENEANAGAYGEKVFGMTKNYENIVYISINIGIGTGLVINNELYKGVQGFSGEMGHMTIDFNGPKCSCGNRGCWELYASEKALLASLSKEEKNISRKEIVERANKNDVEMLNALQNFGFYIGIGLTNILNTFDIEAVILRNHIIESHPIVLNTIKNEVSSRVHSHLDNKCELLPSSLGKNAPALGAVSIVIDSFLSVTPIS*"
     misc_feature    4504..4585
                     /label="t0 lambda"
                     /ApEinfo_revcolor="#d6b295"
                     /ApEinfo_fwdcolor="#d6b295"
     misc_feature    4592..5091
                     /label="lacA"
                     /ApEinfo_revcolor="#ff9ccd"
                     /ApEinfo_fwdcolor="#ff9ccd"
ORIGIN
        1 gtgATGTCAA AGCTTGAAAA AACGCACGTA ACAAAAGCAA AATTTATGCT CCATGGGGGA
       61 GACTACAACC CCGATCAGTG GCTGGATCGG CCCGATATTT TAGCTGACGA TATCAAACTG
      121 ATGAAGCTTT CTCATACGAA TACGTTTTCT GTCGGCATTT TTGCATGGAG CGCACTTGAG
      181 CCGGAGGAGG GCGTATATCA ATTTGAATGG CTGGATGATA TTTTTGAGCG GATTCACAGT
      241 ATAGGCGGCC GGGTCATATT AGCAACGCCG AGCGGAGCCC GTCCGGCCTG GCTGTCGCAA
      301 ACCTATCCGG AAGTTTTGCG CGTCAATGCC TCCCGCGTCA AACAGCTGCA CGGCGGAAGG
      361 CACAACCACT GCCTCACATC TAAAGTCTAC CGAGAAAAAA CACGGCACAT CAACCGCTTA
      421 TTAGCAGAAC GATACGGACA TCACCCGGCG CTGTTAATGT GGCACATTTC AAACGAATAC
      481 GGGGGAGATT GCCACTGTGA ATCGATGCGG CCGCTCTAGA GCAACGTTCT TGCCATTGCT
      541 GCATAAAAAA CGCCCGGCGG CAACCGAGCG TTCTGAATTA ATTAATCATC GGGAAGATCT
      601 TCATCACCGA AACGCGGCAG GCAGCTCTAG AGTTAACAAG AGTTTGTAGA AACGCAAAAA
      661 GGCCATCCGT CAGGATGGCC TTCTGCTTAG CTAGAGCGGC GGATTTGTCC TACTCAGGAG
      721 AGCGTTCACC GACAAACAAC AGATAAAACG AAAGGCCCAG TCTTTCGACT GAGCCTTTCG
      781 TTTTATTTGA TGCCTCAAGC TAGAGAGTCA TTACCAGATC TTCCCGACTG CAGAGATCCC
      841 CGGGTCTAGA GTCTAGGGAC CTCTTTAGCT CCTTGGAAGC TGTCAGTAGT ATACCCGATA
      901 CAAATTCCTC GTAGGCGCTC GGGACCCCTA TCTAGCGAAC TTTTAGAAAA GATATAAAAC
      961 ATCAGAGTAT GGACAGTTGC GGATGTACTT CAGAAAAGAT TAGATGTCTA AAAAGCTTGT
     1021 AGTTAAAGCT TTTTAGACAT CTAAATCTAG GTACTAAAAC AATTCATCCA GTAAAATATA
     1081 ATATTTTATT TTCTCCCAAT CAGGCTTGAT CCCCAGTAAG TCAAAAAATA GCTCGACATA
     1141 CTGTTCTTCC CCGATATCCT CCCTGATCGA CCGGACGCAG AAGGCAATGT CATACCACTT
     1201 GTCCGCCCTG CCGCTTCTCC CAAGATCAAT AAAGCCACTT ACTTTGCCAT CTTTCACAAA
     1261 GATGTTGCTG TCTCCCAGGT CGCCGTGGGA AAAGACAAGT TCCTCTTCGG GCTTTTCCGT
     1321 CTTTAAAAAA TCATACAGCT CGCGCGGATC TTTAAATGGA GTGTCTTCTT CCCAGTTTTC
     1381 GCAATCCACA TCGGCCAGAT CGTTATTCAG TAAGTAATCC AATTCGGCTA AGCGGCTGTC
     1441 TAAGCTATTC GTATAGGGAC AATCCGATAT GTCGATGGAG TGAAAGAGCC TGATGCACTC
     1501 CGCATACAGC TCGATAATCT TTTCAGGGCT TTGTTCATCT TCATACTCTT CCGAGCAAAG
     1561 GACGCCATCG GCCTCACTCA TGAGCAGATT GCTCCAGCCA TCATGCCGTT CAAAGTGCAG
     1621 GACCTTTGGA ACAGGCAGCT TTCCTTCCAG CCATAGCATC ATGTCCTTTT CCCGTTCCAC
     1681 ATCATAGGTG GTCCCTTTAT ACCGGCTGTC CGTCATTTTT AAATATAGGT TTTCATTTTC
     1741 TCCCACCAGC TTATATACCT TAGCAGGAGA CATTCCTTCC GTATCTTTTA CGCAGCGGTA
     1801 TTTTTCGATC AGTTTTTTCA ATTCCGGTGA TATTCTCATT TTAGCCATTT ATTATTTCCT
     1861 TCCTCTTTTC TACAGTATTT AAAGATACCC CAAGAAGCTA ATTATAACAA GACGAACTCC
     1921 AATTCACTGT TCCTTGCATT CTAAAACCTT AAATACCAGA AAACAGCTTT TTCAAAGTTG
     1981 TTTTGAAAGT TGGCGTATAA CATAGTATCG ACGGAGCCGA TTTTGAAACC ACAATTATGA
     2041 TAGAATTTAC AAGCTATAAG GTTATTGTCC TGGGTTTCAA GCATTAGTCC ATGCAAGTTT
     2101 TTATGCTTTG CCCATTCTAT AGATATATTG ATAAGCGCGC TGCCTATGCC TTGCCCCCTG
     2161 AAATCCTTAC ATACGGCGAT ATCTTCTATA TAAAAGATAT ATTATCTTAT CAGTATTGTC
     2221 AATATATTCA AGGCAATCTG CCTCCTCATC CTCTTCATCC TCTTCGTCTT GGTAGCTTTT
     2281 TAAATATGGC GCTTCATAGA GTAATTCTGT AAAGGTCCAA TTCTCGTTTT CATACCTCGG
     2341 TATAATCTTA CCTATCACCT CAAATGGTTC GCTGGGCCGC CCGCGGCTAT TTTTCTAGTA
     2401 TTTATACAGT TCATCCATGC CCAGTGTAAT GCCTGCTGCT GTAACAAATT CCAGCAGAAC
     2461 CATGTGATCG CGTTTTTCGT TCGGATCTTT GCTCAGTTTG CTTTGATATG ACAGATAATG
     2521 ATTATCCGGC AGCAGAACAG GGCCATCTCC AATCGGTGTG TTTTGTTGAT AATGATCTGC
     2581 CAGTTGAACT GAGCCATCTT CGATATTGTG GCGGATTTTA AAGTTGACTT TGATGCCGTT
     2641 TTTCTGTTTA TCCGCCATGA TATAGACGTT ATGGCTATTA TAATTATATT CCAGTTTGTG
     2701 GCCCAGGATA TTTCCATCTT CTTTAAAGTC GATGCCTTTC AGTTCAATGC GATTGACCAG
     2761 TGTATCGCCT TCAAATTTAA CTTCCGCACG CGTTTTGTAG TTGCCATCAT CTTTAAAAAA
     2821 GATCGTTCTT TCTTGGACAT AGCCTTCCGG CATTGCGCTT TTAAAAAAAT CATGCTGTTT
     2881 CATATGATCC GGATATCTTG CAAAGCATTG CAGGCCATAG CCAAATGTTG TAACCAGTGT
     2941 CGGCCACGGA ACCGGCAGTT TGCCTGTTGT GCAGATAAAT TTCAGTGTCA GTTTGCCATA
     3001 TGTTGCATCA CCTTCGCCTT CGCCTGAAAC TGAAAATTTG TGGCCATTAA CGTCGCCATC
     3061 CAGTTCAACC AGAATCGGAA CAACGCCTGT AAACAGTTCT TCGCCTTTGC TAACCATagt
     3121 agttcctcct tatgtaagct tTCAACTATC TTAATTGAGT TAGTTTGTTT ATCCAATAAA
     3181 CTAACTTTAT CTCATCATAT ACAAAATAAA TGTTTATTTC AATGTTTTTT TTAGAAAATT
     3241 TAGTTATAAT ATTAGATATG ATACTTTTAA ATATCTAATT CAAGCTTCAA AAAACACCAA
     3301 CTTAGTTCGG TGGATAAACA AAGGAGTGGT TATTATTCAA ATTGCAGATC AAGCTTTAGT
     3361 AAAAAAAATG AATCAAAAAT TAATATTAGA TGAAATTTTG AAGAACTCCC CTGTCTCCAG
     3421 GGCAACTCTC TCTGAGATTA CAGGATTAAA CAAGTCTACT GTCTCCTCTC AAGTAAATAC
     3481 ACTGCTTGAA AAAGATTTTA TTTTTGAAAT TGGGGCAGGG CAATCTAGAG GCGGCAGAAG
     3541 ACCTGTAATG CTTGTTTTTA ATAAGAATGC AGGCTACTCG ATTGGTATTG ATATAGGAGT
     3601 CGACTATCTT AACGGAATTC TAACCGACTT AGAAGGAAAT ATTATTCTCG AGAAGACTTC
     3661 TGACTTGTCT AGTTCTTCCG CTAGTGAAGT AAAAGAGATT TTATTTGCAC TTATTCATGG
     3721 TTTTGTAACC CATATGCCTG AGTCCCCTTA TGGTCTAGTC GGAATAGGAA TTTGTGTTCC
     3781 AGGCCTTGTA GATCGTCATC AGCAAATTAT TTTCATGCCT AACTTAAATT GGAATATCAA
     3841 AGATTTGCAG TTTTTAATTG AGAGTGAGTT TAATGTTCCG GTTTTTGTTG AAAATGAAGC
     3901 TAATGCAGGA GCATACGGTG AAAAAGTATT TGGTATGACA AAAAACTATG AAAACATCGT
     3961 TTACATCAGT ATTAATATCG GAATTGGAAC TGGACTTGTT ATTAACAACG AATTGTATAA
     4021 AGGTGTTCAG GGTTTTTCTG GGGAAATGGG TCATATGACG ATAGATTTTA ATGGACCCAA
     4081 ATGCAGCTGT GGAAATCGAG GCTGTTGGGA ATTATATGCT TCTGAAAAAG CGTTACTGGC
     4141 TTCGCTCTCT AAAGAAGAAA AGAATATTTC TCGAAAAGAG ATTGTGGAAC GCGCAAATAA
     4201 AAATGATGTA GAAATGTTAA ATGCACTTCA AAACTTTGGC TTTTATATCG GAATTGGATT
     4261 AACCAATATC CTTAATACAT TTGATATAGA AGCTGTTATC TTGAGAAATC ATATAATTGA
     4321 ATCTCATCCC ATTGTTTTAA ATACGATTAA AAACGAAGTT TCTTCTAGAG TCCATTCTCA
     4381 TTTAGACAAT AAATGTGAAC TATTGCCTTC TTCGTTAGGA AAAAATGCAC CTGCTTTAGG
     4441 AGCGGTTTCT ATCGTTATTG ATTCTTTTTT AAGTGTTACC CCTATAAGTT AGGAGCTCCC
     4501 CGGGACGTTC TTGCCATTGC TGCATAAAAA ACGCCCGGCG GCAACCGAGC GTTCTGAATT
     4561 AATTAATCAT CGCGACTGCA GAGATATCGA TTTCAAGCTA TATTTGGAGT TGAGCCTCTT
     4621 GAAACGGACA CCCTGTATCC GAAGGATCGA AACGCTGTCA GCTACCGCAG CCAAATATAT
     4681 GAAATGAAGG ATTATGCAAC CGTGATTGAT GTAAAGACAG CTTCAGTGGA AGCGGTGTAT
     4741 CAAGAAGATT TTTATGCGCG CACGCCAGCG GTCACAAGCC ATGAGTATCA GCAGGGCAAG
     4801 GCGTATTTTA TCGGCGCGCG TTTGGAGGAT CAATTTCAGC GTGATTTCTA TGAGGGTCTG
     4861 ATCACAGACC TGTCTCTCTC TCCAGTTTTT CCGGTTCGGC ACGGAAAAGG CGTCTCCGTA
     4921 CAAGCGAGGC AGGATCAGGA CAATGATTAT ATTTTTGTCA TGAATTTCAC GGAAGAAAAA
     4981 CAGCTGGTCA CGTTTGATCA GAGTGTGAAG GACATAATGA CAGGAGACAT ATTGTCAGGC
     5041 GACCTGACGA TGGAAAAGTA TGAAGTGAGA ATTGTCGTAA ACACACATta g
//
