# Supplementary material for: Enhanced Bacillus subtilis natural competence enables multiplexed genome and spore engineering
Source: bioRxiv preprint, doi:10.64898/2026.05.01.722266, version 1 (2026-05-05)
Supplement: Supplemental Data File [file 722266_file03.zip › Sequences/pBS3S-PcomG-yfp.gb]

LOCUS       pBS3S-PcomG-yfp         7859 bp ds-DNA     circular     18-MAR-2026
DEFINITION  pAH328igemrdy with RFP rotated to position 1957
ACCESSION   pBs3C-luxABCDE
SOURCE      Unknown (unknown)
  ORGANISM  Unknown Unclassified.
COMMENT     Imported using the Genbank importer. File name: ECE733
            pBS3Klux-[RFP].gbk SECID/File created by Clone Manager, Scientific
            & Educational Software
FEATURES             Location/Qualifiers
     CDS             1..645
                     /label="sacA(front) CDS"
                     /ApEinfo_revcolor="#84b0dc"
                     /ApEinfo_fwdcolor="#84b0dc"
                     /SECDrawAs="Gene"
                     /SECStyleId=1
                     /translation="DST*PGASSPGL*RSGEKRAHR*QRSAPPAFSYHAAGWAAE*PEWRDLLEGQLSCILSVAAVSDGARRKILGALYDTGCCELEAGRDCAGSE*LV**KRLLLGQRCHERRSALSFLHRKCQGSGWKSGNVSMPCCF*RRAVL*EKGCRRPPSGRIYGAFSRSEGMGA*RHMVYGDWCANREFERAGCVVCF**PDRVEISWPDNRRGLQRAGRFW"
     misc_feature    807..834
                     /label="Sp0"
                     /ApEinfo_revcolor="#ffef86"
                     /ApEinfo_fwdcolor="#ffef86"
     misc_feature    complement(860..929)
                     /label="His terminator"
                     /ApEinfo_revcolor="#b4abac"
                     /ApEinfo_fwdcolor="#b4abac"
     CDS             complement(953..1668)
                     /label="meYFP bsu"
                     /ApEinfo_revcolor="#ffef86"
                     /ApEinfo_fwdcolor="#ffef86"
                     /translation="MVSKGEELFTGVVPILVELDGDVNGHKFSVSGEGEGDATYGKLTLKFICTTGKLPVPWPTLVTTFGYGLQCFARYPDHMKQHDFFKSAMPEGYVQERTIFFKDDGNYKTRAEVKFEGDTLVNRIELKGIDFKEDGNILGHKLEYNYNSHNVYIMADKQKNGIKVNFKIRHNIEDGSVQLADHYQQNTPIGDGPVLLPDNHYLSYQSKLSKDPNEKRDHMVLLEFVTAAGITLGMDELY"
     misc_feature    complement(1669..1972)
                     /label="PcomG"
                     /ApEinfo_revcolor="#faac61"
                     /ApEinfo_fwdcolor="#faac61"
     misc_feature    2013..2107
                     /label="Bi-directional Terminator"
                     /ApEinfo_revcolor="#b7e6d7"
                     /ApEinfo_fwdcolor="#b7e6d7"
     misc_feature    2148..2248
                     /label="Phyp"
                     /ApEinfo_revcolor="#c7b0e3"
                     /ApEinfo_fwdcolor="#c7b0e3"
     misc_feature    2303..2431
                     /label="Double terminator"
                     /ApEinfo_revcolor="#f58a5e"
                     /ApEinfo_fwdcolor="#f58a5e"
     misc_feature    3789..3828
                     /label="SpN"
                     /ApEinfo_revcolor="#ffef86"
                     /ApEinfo_fwdcolor="#ffef86"
     misc_feature    4114..4866
                     /label="SpcR"
                     /ApEinfo_revcolor="#ff9ccd"
                     /ApEinfo_fwdcolor="#ff9ccd"
     CDS             5015..5495
                     /label="sacA CDS"
                     /ApEinfo_revcolor="#84b0dc"
                     /ApEinfo_fwdcolor="#84b0dc"
                     /SECDrawAs="Gene"
                     /SECStyleId=1
                     /translation="PIRPLTATGFTA*RCRDS*RFQDRS*FSSRCLS*KPCAEMRKKYTSTCMDHLVRFQWKNLKELRFYWKTFIRSLAFQSVSAERLRFPSIKTRGLLRWNERALTEKEQKRDIAASRICIPYTCFSTRHLWKSLSITEKRSLVQDIFLSREIMK*QPVRPGN"
     CDS             5992..6864
                     /label="bla CDS"
                     /ApEinfo_revcolor="#84b0dc"
                     /ApEinfo_fwdcolor="#84b0dc"
                     /SECDrawAs="Gene"
                     /SECStyleId=1
                     /translation="KRKSMSIQHFRVALIPFFAAFCLPVFAHPETLVKVKDAEDQLGARVGYIELDLNSGKILESFRPEERFPMMSTFKVLLCGAVLSRIDAGQEQLGRRIHYSQNDLVEYSPVTEKHLTDGMTVRELCSAAITMSDNTAANLLLTTIGGPKELTAFLHNMGDHVTRLDRWEPELNEAIPNDERDTTMPVAMATTLRKLLTGELLTLASRQQLIDWMEADKVAGPLLRSALPAGWFIADKSGAGERGSRGIIAALGPDGKPSRIVVIYTTGSQATMDERNRQIAEIGASLIKHW*"
     -35_signal      6968..7579
                     /label="ori -35_signal"
                     /ApEinfo_revcolor="#b1ff67"
                     /ApEinfo_fwdcolor="#b1ff67"
                     /SECDrawAs="Region"
                     /SECStyleId=1
                     /SECName="ori"
ORIGIN
        1 GACAGCACAT GACCAGGAGC TTCGTCGCCG GGCTTATGAA GAAGTGGAGA AAAAAGAGCC
       61 CATCGCTAAC AGCGATCCGC ACCGCCAGCA TTTTCATATC ATGCCGCCGG TTGGGCTGCT
      121 GAATGACCCG AATGGCGTGA TTTATTGGAA GGGCAGCTAT CATGTATTCT TTCAGTGGCA
      181 GCCGTTTCAG ACGGGGCACG GCGCAAAATT TTGGGGGCAT TATACGACAC AGGATGTTGT
      241 GAATTGGAAG CGGGAAGAGA TTGCGCTGGC TCCGAGTGAT TGGTTTGATA AAAACGGCTG
      301 CTACTCGGGC AGCGCTGTCA CGAAAGACGA TCGGCTCTAT CTTTTTTACA CAGGAAATGT
      361 CAGGGATCAG GATGGAAATC GGGAAACGTA TCAATGCCTT GCTGTTTCTG ACGACGGGCT
      421 GTCCTTTGAG AAAAAGGGTG TCGTCGCCCG CCTTCCGGAA GGATATACGG CGCATTTTCG
      481 CGATCCGAAG GTATGGGAGC ATGAAGGCAC ATGGTATATG GTGATTGGTG CGCAAACAGA
      541 GAATTTGAAA GGGCAGGCTG TGTTGTTTGC TTCTGATAAC CTGACAGAGT GGAGATTTCT
      601 TGGCCCGATA ACCGGCGCGG GCTTCAACGG GCTGGACGAT TTTGGCGCGC CTAAACGGAT
      661 CAAGGAGATG GCGCCCAACA GTCCCCCGGC CACGGGGCCT GCCACCATAC CCACGCCGAA
      721 ACAAGCGCTC ATGAGCCCGA AGTGGCGAGC CCGATCTTCC CCATCGGTGA TGTCGGCGAT
      781 ATAGGCGCCA GCAACCGCAC CTGTGGCTCG GATACCCTTA CTCTGTTGAA AACGGAGTCA
      841 GTGAGCGAGG AAGCCTGCAT AACGCGAAGT AATCTTTTCG GTTTTAAAGA AAAAGGGCAG
      901 GGTGGTGACA CCTTGCCCTT TTTTGCCGGA CTGCAGCGGC CGCTACTAGT ATTTATACAG
      961 TTCATCCATG CCCAGTGTAA TGCCTGCTGC TGTAACAAAT TCCAGCAGAA CCATGTGATC
     1021 GCGTTTTTCG TTCGGATCTT TGCTCAGTTT GCTTTGATAT GACAGATAAT GATTATCCGG
     1081 CAGCAGAACA GGGCCATCTC CAATCGGTGT GTTTTGTTGA TAATGATCTG CCAGTTGAAC
     1141 TGAGCCATCT TCGATATTGT GGCGGATTTT AAAGTTGACT TTGATGCCGT TTTTCTGTTT
     1201 ATCCGCCATG ATATAGACGT TATGGCTATT ATAATTATAT TCCAGTTTGT GGCCCAGGAT
     1261 ATTTCCATCT TCTTTAAAGT CGATGCCTTT CAGTTCAATG CGATTGACCA GTGTATCGCC
     1321 TTCAAATTTA ACTTCCGCAC GCGTTTTGTA GTTGCCATCA TCTTTAAAAA AGATCGTTCT
     1381 TTCTTGGACA TAGCCTTCCG GCATTGCGCT TTTAAAAAAA TCATGCTGTT TCATATGATC
     1441 CGGATATCTT GCAAAGCATT GCAGGCCATA GCCAAATGTT GTAACCAGTG TCGGCCACGG
     1501 AACCGGCAGT TTGCCTGTTG TGCAGATAAA TTTCAGTGTC AGTTTGCCAT ATGTTGCATC
     1561 ACCTTCGCCT TCGCCTGAAA CTGAAAATTT GTGGCCATTA ACGTCGCCAT CCAGTTCAAC
     1621 CAGAATCGGA ACAACGCCTG TAAACAGTTC TTCGCCTTTG CTAACCATTT TGATTCCCTC
     1681 TCCTTTCAAC GCATATTGTA GAAAAAGAAG AAAAGGTAAT CAAACAGGGA AAACGTGATT
     1741 TTGTGAGATG TTATATGCTG AAAAACCAAT TCTTTCTGGC AAGAAAAAAG ACTTTCAACT
     1801 GAATGTACCC CTGTCATTAT AATTTTCCCT ATAAATAAAA AAGCAGACAT GGTCACCATG
     1861 CCTGCTAGAT TCCATTTTCA TTATGCTGTT TTCGCTTATT GACCAGTATC TTTCTCAACG
     1921 GAAAGATCGC CTAATGCAAC AATACCGGTC ATTTGGTCAT TTTCAAGAAT CGAAGGAACG
     1981 GTTATTTCTG CGTAGATCTA TCTTACACAG CATCACACTG GCTCACCTTC GGGTGGGCCT
     2041 TTCTGCGTTT ATATACTAGA GAGAGAATAT AAAAAGCCAG ATTATTAATC CGGCTTTTTT
     2101 ATTATTTAGG CAACTGAAAC GATTCGGATC CTGTATTACT ATTCTTACTC GAGGGTAAAT
     2161 GTGAGCACTC ACAATTCATT TTGCAAAAGT TGTTGACTTT ATCTACAAGG TGTGGCATAA
     2221 TGTGTGTAAT TGTGAGCGGA TAACAATTGC TAGCGATTAA CTAATAAGGA GGACAAACCG
     2281 TTCTATCAAT AACCCGTTGG TGCCAGGCAT CAAATAAAAC GAAAGGCTCA GTCGAAAGAC
     2341 TGGGCCTTTC GTTTTATCTG TTGTTTGTCG GTGAACGCTC TCTACTAGAG TCACACTGGC
     2401 TCACCTTCGG GTGGGCCTTT CTGCGTTTAT ACCGTCTCAG AATCGGCCGT GAACAATAAA
     2461 ATAGTTTCGG TTTGCATTTA AATCTTACAT ATGTAATACT TTCAAAGACT ACATTTGTAA
     2521 GATTTGATGT TTGAGTCGGC TGAAAGATCG TACGTACCAA TTATTGTTTC GTGATTGTTC
     2581 AAGCCATAAC ACTGTAGGGA TAGTGGAAAG AGTGCTTCAT CTGGTTACGA TCAATCAAAT
     2641 ATTCAAACGG AGGGAGACGA TTTTGATGAA ACCAGTAACG TTATACGATG TCGCAGAGTA
     2701 TGCCGGTGTC TCTTATCAGA CCGTTTCCCG CGTGGTGAAC CAGGCCAGCC ACGTTTCTGC
     2761 GAAAACGCGG GAAAAAGTGG AAGCGGCGAT GGCGGAGCTG AATTACATTC CCAACCGCGT
     2821 GGCACAACAA CTGGCGGGCA AACAGTCGTT GCTGATTGGC GTTGCCACCT CCAGTCTGGC
     2881 CCTGCACGCG CCGTCGCAAA TTGTCGCGGC GATTAAATCT CGCGCCGATC AACTGGGTGC
     2941 CAGCGTGGTG GTGTCGATGG TAGAACGAAG CGGCGTCGAA GCCTGTAAAA CGGCGGTGCA
     3001 CAATCTTCTC GCGCAACGCG TCAGTGGGCT GATCATTAAC TATCCGCTGG ATGACCAGGA
     3061 TGCCATTGCT GTGGAAGCTG CCTGCACTAA TGTTCCGGCG TTATTTCTTG ATGTCTCTGA
     3121 CCAGACACCC ATCAACAGTA TTATTTTCTC CCATGAAGAC GGTACGCGAC TGGGCGTGGA
     3181 GCATCTGGTC GCATTGGGTC ACCAGCAAAT CGCGCTGTTA GCGGGCCCAT TAAGTTCTGT
     3241 CTCGGCGCGT CTGCGTCTGG CTGGCTGGCA TAAATATCTC ACTCGCAATC AAATTCAGCC
     3301 GATAGCGGAA CGGGAAGGCG ACTGGAGTGC CATGTCCGGT TTTCAACAAA CCATGCAAAT
     3361 GCTGAATGAG GGCATCGTTC CCACTGCGAT GCTGGTTGCC AACGATCAGA TGGCGCTGGG
     3421 CGCAATGCGC GCCATTACCG AGTCCGGGCT GCGCGTTGGT GCGGATATCT CGGTAGTGGG
     3481 ATACGACGAT ACCGAAGACA GCTCATGTTA TATCCCGCCG TTAACCACCA TCAAACAGGA
     3541 TTTTCGCCTG CTGGGGCAAA CCAGCGTGGA CCGCTTGCTG CAACTCTCTC AGGGCCAGGC
     3601 GGTGAAGGGC AATCAGCTGT TGCCCGTCTC ACTGGTGAAA AGAAAAACCA CCCTGGCGCC
     3661 CAATACGCAA ACCGCCTCTC CCCGCGCGTT GGCCGATTCA TTAATGCAGC TGGCACGACA
     3721 GGTTTCCCGA CTGGAAAGCG GGCAGTGATA ATAAAAGGTC CCGTCTGAAC TTACTGTGAA
     3781 TTCGACTAAT TATTGACCAC TTCCGAGTAG AATCGTGCTT CAGTAAGAGG CGATTTTCGT
     3841 TCGTGAATAC ATGTTATAAT AACTATAACT AATAACGTAA CGTGACTGGC AAGAGATATT
     3901 TTTAAAACAA TGAATAGGTT TACACTTACT TTAGTTTTAT GGAAATGAAA GATCATATCA
     3961 TATATAATCT AGAATAAAAT TAACTAAAAT AATTATTATC TAGATAAAAA ATTTAGAAGC
     4021 CAATGAAATC TATAAATAAA CTAAATTAAG TTTATTTAAT TAACAACTAT GGATATAAAA
     4081 TAGGTACTAA TCAAAATAGT GAGGAGGATA TATTTGAATA CATACGAACA AATTAATAAA
     4141 GTGAAAAAAA TACTTCGGAA ACATTTAAAA AATAACCTTA TTGGTACTTA CATGTTTGGA
     4201 TCAGGAGTTG AGAGTGGACT AAAACCAAAT AGTGATCTTG ACTTTTTAGT CGTCGTATCT
     4261 GAACCATTGA CAGATCAAAG TAAAGAAATA CTTATACAAA AAATTAGACC TATTTCAAAA
     4321 AAAATAGGAG ATAAAAGCAA CTTACGATAT ATTGAATTAA CAATTATTAT TCAGCAAGAA
     4381 ATGGTACCGT GGAATCATCC TCCCAAACAA GAATTTATTT ATGGAGAATG GTTACAAGAG
     4441 CTTTATGAAC AAGGATACAT TCCTCAGAAG GAATTAAATT CAGATTTAAC CATAATGCTT
     4501 TACCAAGCAA AACGAAAAAA TAAAAGAATA TACGGAAATT ATGACTTAGA GGAATTACTA
     4561 CCTGATATTC CATTTTCTGA TGTGAGAAGA GCCATTATGG ATTCGTCAGA GGAATTAATA
     4621 GATAATTATC AGGATGATGA AACCAACTCT ATATTAACTT TATGCCGTAT GATTTTAACT
     4681 ATGGACACGG GTAAAATCAT ACCAAAAGAT ATTGCGGGAA ATGCAGTGGC TGAATCTTCT
     4741 CCATTAGAAC ATAGGGAGAG AATTTTGTTA GCAGTTCGTA GTTATCTTGG AGAGAATATT
     4801 GAATGGACTA ATGAAAATGT AAATTTAACT ATAAACTATT TAAATAACAG ATTAAAAAAA
     4861 TTATAAAAAA ATTGAAAAAA TGGTGGAAAC ACTTTTTTCA ATTTTTTTGT TTTATTATTT
     4921 AATATTTGGG AAATATTCAT TCTAATTGGT AATCAGATTT TAGAAAACAA TAAACCCTTG
     4981 CATAGGGGGA TCCCATGTGT CCAGTTTGGC GCGCCCCATC CGACCATTGA CTGCCACTGG
     5041 ATTCACTGCA TGACGCTGCC GAGACAGCTG ACGCTTTCAG GACAGAAGCT GATTCAGCAG
     5101 CCGCTGCCTG AGCTAAAAGC CATGCGCAGA AATGAGAAAA AAATACACAT CAACATGCAT
     5161 GGATCATCTG GTGCGCTTCC AGTGGAAAAA CCTGAAAGAA CTGAGATTCT ACTGGAAGAC
     5221 ATTCATACGG AGTCTGGCTT TTCAATCAGT ATCCGCGGAA CGGCTACGTT TTCCTTCCAT
     5281 AAAGACGAGG GGATTGTTAC GCTGGAACGA AAGAGCTTTG ACGGAAAAAG AACAGAAGCG
     5341 AGACATTGCC GCATCAAGGA TTTGCATACC GTACACATGT TTCTCGACGC GTCATCTGTG
     5401 GAAATCTTTA TCAATAACGG AGAAGAGGTC TTTAGTGCAA GATATTTTCC TTTCCCGGGA
     5461 AATCATGAAG TAACAGCCAG TGCGACCGGG AAATCCTGGC GTAATAGCGA AGAGGCCCGC
     5521 ACCGATCGCC CTTCCCAACA GTTGCGCAGC CTGAATGGCG AATGGCGCCT GATGCGGTAT
     5581 TTTCTCCTTA CGCATCTGTG CGGTATTTCA CACCGCATAT GGTGCACTCT CAGTACAATC
     5641 TGCTCTGATG CCGCATAGTT AAGCCAGCCC CGACACCCGC CAACACCCGC TGACGCGCCC
     5701 TGACGGGCTT GTCTGCTCCC GGCATCCGCT TACAGACAAG CTGTGACCGT CTCCGGGAGC
     5761 TGCATGTGTC AGAGGTTTTC ACCGTCATCA CCGAAACGCG CGAGACGAAA GGGCCTCGTG
     5821 ATACGCCTAT TTTTATAGGT TAATGTCATG ATAATAATGG TTTCTTAGAC GTCAGGTGGC
     5881 ACTTTTCGGG GAAATGTGCG CGGAACCCCT ATTTGTTTAT TTTTCTAAAT ACATTCAAAT
     5941 ATGTATCCGC TCATGAGACA ATAACCCTGA TAAATGCTTC AATAATATTG AAAAAGGAAG
     6001 AGTATGAGTA TTCAACATTT CCGTGTCGCC CTTATTCCCT TTTTTGCGGC ATTTTGCCTT
     6061 CCTGTTTTTG CTCACCCAGA AACGCTGGTG AAAGTAAAAG ATGCTGAAGA TCAGTTGGGT
     6121 GCACGAGTGG GTTACATCGA ACTGGATCTC AACAGCGGTA AGATCCTTGA GAGTTTTCGC
     6181 CCCGAAGAAC GTTTTCCAAT GATGAGCACT TTTAAAGTTC TGCTATGTGG CGCGGTATTA
     6241 TCCCGTATTG ACGCCGGGCA AGAGCAACTC GGTCGCCGCA TACACTATTC TCAGAATGAC
     6301 TTGGTTGAGT ACTCACCAGT CACAGAAAAG CATCTTACGG ATGGCATGAC AGTAAGAGAA
     6361 TTATGCAGTG CTGCCATAAC CATGAGTGAT AACACTGCGG CCAACTTACT TCTGACAACG
     6421 ATCGGAGGAC CGAAGGAGCT AACCGCTTTT TTGCACAACA TGGGGGATCA TGTAACTCGC
     6481 CTTGATCGTT GGGAACCGGA GCTGAATGAA GCCATACCAA ACGACGAGCG TGACACCACG
     6541 ATGCCTGTAG CAATGGCAAC AACGTTGCGC AAACTATTAA CTGGCGAACT ACTTACTCTA
     6601 GCTTCCCGGC AACAATTAAT AGACTGGATG GAGGCGGATA AAGTTGCAGG ACCACTTCTG
     6661 CGCTCGGCCC TTCCGGCTGG CTGGTTTATT GCTGATAAAT CTGGAGCCGG TGAGCGTGGG
     6721 TCTCGCGGTA TCATTGCAGC ACTGGGGCCA GATGGTAAGC CCTCCCGTAT CGTAGTTATC
     6781 TACACGACGG GGAGTCAGGC AACTATGGAT GAACGAAATA GACAGATCGC TGAGATAGGT
     6841 GCCTCACTGA TTAAGCATTG GTAACTGTCA GACCAAGTTT ACTCATATAT ACTTTAGATT
     6901 GATTTAAAAC TTCATTTTTA ATTTAAAAGG ATCTAGGTGA AGATCCTTTT TGATAATCTC
     6961 ATGACCAAAA TCCCTTAACG TGAGTTTTCG TTCCACTGAG CGTCAGACCC CGTAGAAAAG
     7021 ATCAAAGGAT CTTCTTGAGA TCCTTTTTTT CTGCGCGTAA TCTGCTGCTT GCAAACAAAA
     7081 AAACCACCGC TACCAGCGGT GGTTTGTTTG CCGGATCAAG AGCTACCAAC TCTTTTTCCG
     7141 AAGGTAACTG GCTTCAGCAG AGCGCAGATA CCAAATACTG TCCTTCTAGT GTAGCCGTAG
     7201 TTAGGCCACC ACTTCAAGAA CTCTGTAGCA CCGCCTACAT ACCTCGCTCT GCTAATCCTG
     7261 TTACCAGTGG CTGCTGCCAG TGGCGATAAG TCGTGTCTTA CCGGGTTGGA CTCAAGACGA
     7321 TAGTTACCGG ATAAGGCGCA GCGGTCGGGC TGAACGGGGG GTTCGTGCAC ACAGCCCAGC
     7381 TTGGAGCGAA CGACCTACAC CGAACTGAGA TACCTACAGC GTGAGCTATG AGAAAGCGCC
     7441 ACGCTTCCCG AAGGGAGAAA GGCGGACAGG TATCCGGTAA GCGGCAGGGT CGGAACAGGA
     7501 GAGCGCACGA GGGAGCTTCC AGGGGGAAAC GCCTGGTATC TTTATAGTCC TGTCGGGTTT
     7561 CGCCACCTCT GACTTGAGCG TCGATTTTTG TGATGCTCGT CAGGGGGGCG GAGCCTATGG
     7621 AAAAACGCCA GCAACGCGGC CTTTTTACGG TTCCTGGCCT TTTGCTGGCC TTTTGCTCAC
     7681 ATGTTCTTTC CTGCGTTATC CCCTGATTCT GTGGATAACC GTATTACCGC CTTTGAGTGA
     7741 GCTGATACCG CTCGCCGCAG CCGAACGACC GAGCGCAGCG AGTCAGTGAG CGAGGAAGCG
     7801 GAAGAGCGCC CAATACGCAA ACCGCCTCTC CCCGCGCGTT GGCCGATTCA TTAATGCAG
//
