# Supplementary material for: Enhanced Bacillus subtilis natural competence enables multiplexed genome and spore engineering
Source: bioRxiv preprint, doi:10.64898/2026.05.01.722266, version 1 (2026-05-05)
Supplement: Supplemental Data File [file 722266_file03.zip › Sequences/pENTR-cotG-mcherry.gb]

LOCUS       pENTR-cotG-mcherry      8387 bp ds-DNA     circular     16-APR-2026
DEFINITION  .
FEATURES             Location/Qualifiers
     misc_feature    1..1413
                     /label="cotG up"
                     /ApEinfo_revcolor="#f58a5e"
                     /ApEinfo_fwdcolor="#f58a5e"
     misc_feature    complement(185..1273)
                     /label="cotH"
                     /ApEinfo_revcolor="#b7e6d7"
                     /ApEinfo_fwdcolor="#b7e6d7"
     misc_feature    1414..1998
                     /label="cotG"
                     /ApEinfo_revcolor="#ffef86"
                     /ApEinfo_fwdcolor="#ffef86"
     CDS             1414..1998
                     /ApEinfo_revcolor="#84b0dc"
                     /ApEinfo_fwdcolor="#84b0dc"
                     /translation="LGHYSHSDIEEAVKSAKKEGLKDYLYQEPHGKKRSHKKSHRTHKKSRSHKKSYCSHKKSRSHKKSFCSHKKSRSHKKSYCSHKKSRSHKKSYRSHKKSRSYKKSYRSYKKSRSYKKSCRSYKKSRSYKKSYCSHKKKSRSYKKSCRTHKKSYRSHKKYYKKPHHHCDDYKRHDDYDSKKEYWKDGNCWVVKKKYK"
     CDS             1999..2058
                     /ApEinfo_revcolor="#84b0dc"
                     /ApEinfo_fwdcolor="#84b0dc"
                     /translation="GGGGSGGGGSGGGGSSGGAP"
     misc_feature    2059..2769
                     /label="mcherry"
                     /ApEinfo_revcolor="#f58a5e"
                     /ApEinfo_fwdcolor="#f58a5e"
     CDS             2059..2772
                     /ApEinfo_revcolor="#84b0dc"
                     /ApEinfo_fwdcolor="#84b0dc"
                     /translation="MVSKGEEDNMAIIKEFMRFKVHMEGSVNGHEFEIEGEGEGRPYEGTQTAKLKVTKGGPLPFAWDILSPQFMYGSKAYVKHPADIPDYLKLSFPEGFKWERVMNFEDGGVVTVTQDSSLQDGEFIYKVKLRGTNFPSDGPVMQKKTMGWEASSERMYPEDGALKGEIKQRLKLKDGGHYDAEVKTTYKAKKPVQLPGAYNVNIKLDITSHNEDYTIVEQYERAEGRHSTGGMDELYKY*"
     misc_feature    2773..4771
                     /label="cotG down"
                     /ApEinfo_revcolor="#f58a5e"
                     /ApEinfo_fwdcolor="#f58a5e"
     misc_feature    4772..8387
                     /label="pENTR"
                     /ApEinfo_revcolor="#b1ff67"
                     /ApEinfo_fwdcolor="#b1ff67"
ORIGIN
        1 AAAGTTATAA TACGATATTT CATTATTTGA ATGATATTTC ATTCTCCTCT TGCTCATTCA
       61 AATTCCTCCT AGTCACTTAT ACATAGATGA TAAACATACT GCATATATAC GTGTCACATT
      121 TATTTGTTGA ACTAATTCAA TAGCCTAATT GTCGCTTTTT CCGCGAATAC CCATTTTCAC
      181 GCATTCATAA AATACTTAAA TGATCTTTGA GGTATTGTGA ACGGTTTTTA ATATACTCGC
      241 AGATCACATC CGGCTCACGG TCAAAACGCT CAATATCATT CTTTTTATAC GGGTCCATGA
      301 GGACAAACGG CCTAATCCGT TCATACATCG CCATGATTTT CGGTTCCATA TATTCTATTG
      361 TAAAAAGAGA TTGGAGCGTT TTTTCTAACA GGCGCTTGTA GGACTTGCGA AACTCGGATT
      421 CATCCAATAT CCGGGCGGTT AGTGTATTAA ATCCTTGAAT TCTTACATAA TCGGCAGCCA
      481 TCCGCTCTCC ATGGATATCC CTGCCCCAAG TCGCATCATA ATCCCAAGGA ATCACCTCAA
      541 ATAATCCGGT TTCCCCGCTT CTGTATAATG CGTAGTTGTG GACAAACCCG TCATAGTTCG
      601 AGGTGAATAC AATACCAGCA AGCCAGCGCA AATACTTATC GACATCCACG TGTTTTGTCA
      661 CTTCTGACTT AAACTGAGCT TTAGGGACCG TATTAATTTT AAAAATCATA TCTTGTAAAT
      721 AAAAATCATC TTCCTCAGTC CCTGTTTTCT TTTCATATCC AAGCTCCAGC GATGTTTTCG
      781 TTTCCCTTTC TAAATCGCTC ATCAGAGAAA AGTTGGCATC ATCATCCACC GCATAAAAAA
      841 TCGCGCCATC AGCCAGCTTC CTTTTCGCCA AATAATATTC ATCTACGGAT TCAAGTTCAA
      901 GATAAACCCC TTCATTCTTC CCATTCATCT TTACAAACGC AAACTCTGCC TTTGGAGACA
      961 GTGTCCCTAG CTCCGAGAAA AAATCCAGAG ACAATTTGTT TCTCATCAAG GAAGGGTCTT
     1021 TATACTCCGC ATTTAAGTGA ATCTCTCGCG CGCCGCGGAA TGTTTTCGGC TGATAAAAGG
     1081 AAATATGGTA TGACTTCTTT TTGAAGTCTC TGATATGTGA TCCCCGATAA GCGATATCAA
     1141 TATCCAGCCT TTTTTGATTT ACCTTCATCA CAGCTGGCAC CGGATCATCG TCCCATATAT
     1201 CCTTTTTTAA TTCACGCAAG TCTTTTGGAT GAACAAACAG CTGATAAAGC GGTAAATTGG
     1261 ATTGATTCTT CATCCATAAT CCTCCTTACA AATTTTAGGC TTTTATTTTT ATAAGATCTC
     1321 AGCGGAACAC TTATACACTT TTTAAAACCG CGCGTACTAT GAGGGTAGTA AGGATCTTCA
     1381 TCCTTAACAT ATTTTTAAAA GGAGGATTTC AAATTGGGCC ACTATTCCCA TTCTGACATC
     1441 GAAGAAGCGG TGAAATCCGC AAAAAAAGAA GGTTTAAAGG ATTATTTATA CCAAGAGCCT
     1501 CATGGAAAAA AACGCAGTCA TAAAAAGTCG CACCGCACTC ACAAAAAATC TCGCAGCCAT
     1561 AAAAAATCAT ACTGCTCTCA CAAAAAATCT CGCAGTCACA AAAAATCATT CTGTTCTCAC
     1621 AAAAAATCTC GCAGCCACAA AAAATCATAC TGCTCTCACA AGAAATCTCG CAGCCACAAA
     1681 AAATCGTACC GTTCTCACAA AAAATCTCGC AGCTATAAAA AATCTTACCG TTCTTACAAA
     1741 AAATCTCGTA GCTATAAAAA ATCTTGCCGT TCTTACAAAA AATCTCGCAG CTACAAAAAG
     1801 TCTTACTGTT CTCACAAGAA AAAATCTCGC AGCTATAAGA AGTCATGCCG CACACACAAA
     1861 AAATCTTATC GTTCCCATAA GAAATACTAC AAAAAACCGC ACCACCACTG CGACGACTAC
     1921 AAAAGACACG ATGATTATGA CAGCAAAAAA GAATACTGGA AAGACGGCAA TTGCTGGGTA
     1981 GTCAAAAAGA AATACAAAGG TGGCGGTGGC TCTGGTGGTG GCGGCTCTGG CGGCGGTGGT
     2041 TCTAGCGGCG GCGCGCCGAT GGTTAGCAAA GGCGAAGAGG ATAATATGGC GATCATCAAA
     2101 GAATTTATGC GCTTTAAAGT TCATATGGAA GGCAGCGTTA ATGGCCACGA ATTTGAAATT
     2161 GAAGGCGAAG GTGAAGGCAG ACCGTATGAA GGCACACAAA CAGCAAAACT GAAAGTTACA
     2221 AAAGGCGGAC CGCTGCCGTT TGCATGGGAT ATTCTGTCAC CGCAATTTAT GTATGGCAGC
     2281 AAAGCATATG TTAAACATCC GGCAGATATC CCGGATTATC TGAAACTGTC ATTTCCGGAA
     2341 GGCTTTAAAT GGGAACGCGT CATGAATTTT GAAGATGGCG GAGTTGTTAC AGTCACACAA
     2401 GATTCATCAC TGCAAGATGG CGAATTTATC TATAAAGTCA AACTGCGTGG CACGAACTTT
     2461 CCGTCAGATG GCCCTGTTAT GCAGAAAAAA ACAATGGGCT GGGAAGCATC AAGCGAAAGA
     2521 ATGTATCCGG AAGATGGTGC ACTGAAAGGC GAAATTAAAC AACGCCTGAA ACTTAAAGAC
     2581 GGTGGACATT ATGATGCGGA AGTCAAAACA ACGTATAAAG CGAAAAAACC TGTTCAACTG
     2641 CCTGGCGCAT ATAACGTTAA CATTAAACTG GATATCACGA GCCATAACGA AGATTATACA
     2701 ATCGTCGAAC AGTATGAAAG AGCAGAAGGA CGCCATTCAA CAGGCGGAAT GGATGAACTG
     2761 TATAAATACT AATCTAAGTT TTCATTGTTT CAATAGGCTG CCGGCGGAGG TACGGAAGCC
     2821 TATTTTTTTA TTTGCCCTGT ATTAGATATA TGTCATGACA TAACATATGC AACCCGCATC
     2881 ATTTGGTTTC CTTTAAACCA TTTCGTTATA ATCAAGGTAT CCTAACGATA AAGGCGGTTG
     2941 TTGCTATGTA CATATTTCAA GCTGATCAGC TTAGTGCCAA AGACACATAC AAGCTATTGT
     3001 CAGGTACCGT TATTCCCCGC CCCATTGCAT TTGTGACAAC ACTTTCTTCA GGAGGAGCGG
     3061 TAAATGCCGC GCCTTTCAGT TTTTATAACG TCGTCAGCTC AGATCCTCCG CTTCTCAGTA
     3121 TTTCTGTTAA CAGGACGGAA GGACGCCAAA AAGATACAGC ACGAAACGCA GTGGAGAACG
     3181 GAGAATTTGT CGTTCATGTC AGTGATGAAG CCATCATTGA AGATATCAAT GAAACAGCTG
     3241 CAAGCTTAAG GCCGGATGAA AGCGAGCTTA CACGCACCTC GCTTCATCCT GTTGAAAGCA
     3301 AAGCTGTTTC AGTTCCCGGC ATTAAGGAAG CCCGCGTTCG CTTTGAGTGC AAATTAGAGC
     3361 GGCATATTAC CTTTGACAAT GATCAAGGCA TCACTACAGC AGATCTGCTC ATCGGAAGAG
     3421 TTGTCTGCTT CCACCTAGAT GAAAAGGTGT ATGATGCAGA AAAGGGATAT ATTTTAACGG
     3481 ATGAATTAAA GCCTGCCTCA CGATTGGCGG GAAATCACTA TGCCAAGCTG GGGGAAGAAT
     3541 TCACACTGAT TCGTCCCAGC TGAAGAGAAG GACTATTTAA ATAGAAGAAA CTAGTCAAAA
     3601 AGACCTTATG ATTACAAAAT ATCGCCTGTA AATAACTGAA AAAATATCAA AAAAAAGAAC
     3661 ACCCAGAGCA AGCTCGGGGT GTTCTTTTAT GAAACGTTTT TCCTTTTTCT TCGTATAAAG
     3721 GTAGATTAGG AGGAATTGGA ATGACAAACT TTTGGATTTT AATGCTGATC GCTATTACCA
     3781 TCAGTCTCGC CTCTCAATTT TTTATAAAGA AAAAATACGG TATTGATAAA TCCGGCTGGC
     3841 GATATAAGCA TGTCAGCAAT ACACACAAAT GGATCGAAAT CACTTTACTT ATTTTGTTTG
     3901 TGTTTTCACT CTCCTTTTTT CCAGTTGAAT ATTTGCTTCT TTTATTTTTT ATTGTGATTG
     3961 ACTCAATACG TATTTTTATG GAGTGGCATT ATAGACCTGA AGATAAACAG TATATGTACC
     4021 ACATTGTAGA GGTCTCCCTT ATGTTTATGC TTTTGATTTA TGTTTGTACC CTATAGTTAT
     4081 TTAAATCCCC ACAGCCGCTC CGTCTCCCCG AGGATCGGCT CCGCCTTGGA GAAAGCCTTC
     4141 TTCATCAACT TTGATTGCAG CCGCTTGTCC CATCAGCGGA TCATAGTCAC CGACAACCTC
     4201 CACGAGATGC CCGCTGTCTT TCAGTTTTTG GATTGTTTTG TCTGTGAATC TGCCCTCGAC
     4261 TCTGAGACCT TCGTATTCCT CTCCCCACGT TCTGCCCCAT ACCCAGCGCG GTTCGCTGAT
     4321 TGCCTGCTGT GGATGCATTC CGTAGTCCAG CATTCGGGTA ATGATGGCCG TCTGGGTCTG
     4381 CGGCTGGCCT TCGCCGCCTT GTGTGCCGTA CAGAATTTTT GGCTTTCCGC CTTTACAGAC
     4441 CATAGCCGGC ATCAACGTAT GGAAGGTGCG CTTTCTCGGT TCAAGCGTGT TGACATGATT
     4501 TTCATCCAGT GAGAAAAACG ATCCGCGGTT TTGCAGTAAT ATGCCTGTAT CACCGGCAGT
     4561 GACTGCCGAG CCAAATTCAA AGTACAGGCT TTGAATGAAT GACACTGCGT TGCCATCCGC
     4621 ATCGATTACG GCCGCATATG CCGTATCACT TCCCACCGGC CTGCTTTCTG CCGGTATTGC
     4681 GAGATAGCCG ATTTCTTCTG CCAATTGTTT TGCATAACGT TTGTCCAAAA GCCTTTCAAG
     4741 CGGAATGTCT GCAAACGCCG GATCAGTCAG Gaagcagctg cacaagctgc tttctattct
     4801 agccgtcaga acggtctttc agcttcctcg gatttacctg tttatgaaga tcaggcattt
     4861 cgccgagatg ctgtgcaatt tgttcccacg atacaatttt gaaattttga ttgacggctt
     4921 gtccgttatc aatattttcg ccgtcctgcg ccacaaaaat cccgtacgga tattttgggc
     4981 caagtccgaa accgagaaca tcaataccat ccgtgtcact agtaccgtct atcttctcgc
     5041 catctgtaat ctcaaagttg gctacatagc gatttttccc ctgccgttca tacattgcat
     5101 agctgttatt tccttgactt gaagccatga gatatccttt gccatttggt gcataataga
     5161 ttgtcagtcc ttcaatatca gctgtcaaat gatctcctgt cgcacggtca acaacctgcc
     5221 cctttgaccc tccgccgggc tcagcgttaa atttccagat ggcctcatct tcctctgcta
     5281 tgtataggtt tccgtactca tcatccgcaa caaggccttc ggtctgagaa ttcaacttaa
     5341 attcacgcac ctttttccct gttacataac cctttccacc atcaacaatt tcatactgct
     5401 caaattcccc ttgtttgcct gtcactaatg cgtaaaatgc tcctgttttc tggctgtgat
     5461 acaagctgaa tccataaacc tcagaaatat tggtggaaat aggatggttc ggatctgtaa
     5521 tgcttttcaa ttttccttta tccccgtcta ttgcatatac ttcaattgta ttttttcctt
     5581 cggaccggtt ggatgcggca gcaatatcaa ttttttcgcc gttcaatgga aaatcatagc
     5641 gcagatcgac attattgagc ttgccaaact cataagaatg aagctgtttt ccgtctaaat
     5701 catacacaac gagccctgac ttcttatttg ttgtaatcaa cttgcttttt tccgggtgtt
     5761 tttcatgcgt cgacggggaa gggtgggcgc gccgacccag ctttcttgta caaagttggc
     5821 attataagaa agcattgctt atcaatttgt tgcaacgaac aggtcactat cagtcaaaat
     5881 aaaatcatta tttgccatcc agctgatatc ccctatagtg agtcgtatta catggtcata
     5941 gctgtttcct ggcagctctg gcccgtgtct caaaatctct gatgttacat tgcacaagat
     6001 aaaaatatat catcatgaac aataaaactg tctgcttaca taaacagtaa tacaaggggt
     6061 gttatgagcc atattcaacg ggaaacgtcg aggccgcgat taaattccaa catggatgct
     6121 gatttatatg ggtataaatg ggctcgcgat aatgtcgggc aatcaggtgc gacaatctat
     6181 cgcttgtatg ggaagcccga tgcgccagag ttgtttctga aacatggcaa aggtagcgtt
     6241 gccaatgatg ttacagatga gatggtcaga ctaaactggc tgacggaatt tatgcctctt
     6301 ccgaccatca agcattttat ccgtactcct gatgatgcat ggttactcac cactgcgatc
     6361 cccggaaaaa cagcattcca ggtattagaa gaatatcctg attcaggtga aaatattgtt
     6421 gatgcgctgg cagtgttcct gcgccggttg cattcgattc ctgtttgtaa ttgtcctttt
     6481 aacagcgatc gcgtatttcg tctcgctcag gcgcaatcac gaatgaataa cggtttggtt
     6541 gatgcgagtg attttgatga cgagcgtaat ggctggcctg ttgaacaagt ctggaaagaa
     6601 atgcataaac ttttgccatt ctcaccggat tcagtcgtca ctcatggtga tttctcactt
     6661 gataacctta tttttgacga ggggaaatta ataggttgta ttgatgttgg acgagtcgga
     6721 atcgcagacc gataccagga tcttgccatc ctatggaact gcctcggtga gttttctcct
     6781 tcattacaga aacggctttt tcaaaaatat ggtattgata atcctgatat gaataaattg
     6841 cagtttcatt tgatgctcga tgagtttttc taatcagaat tggttaattg gttgtaacac
     6901 tggcagagca ttacgctgac ttgacgggac ggcgcaagct catgaccaaa atcccttaac
     6961 gtgagttacg cgtcgttcca ctgagcgtca gaccccgtag aaaagatcaa aggatcttct
     7021 tgagatcctt tttttctgcg cgtaatctgc tgcttgcaaa caaaaaaacc accgctacca
     7081 gcggtggttt gtttgccgga tcaagagcta ccaactcttt ttccgaaggt aactggcttc
     7141 agcagagcgc agataccaaa tactgttctt ctagtgtagc cgtagttagg ccaccacttc
     7201 aagaactctg tagcaccgcc tacatacctc gctctgctaa tcctgttacc agtggctgct
     7261 gccagtggcg ataagtcgtg tcttaccggg ttggactcaa gacgatagtt accggataag
     7321 gcgcagcggt cgggctgaac ggggggttcg tgcacacagc ccagcttgga gcgaacgacc
     7381 tacaccgaac tgagatacct acagcgtgag ctatgagaaa gcgccacgct tcccgaaggg
     7441 agaaaggcgg acaggtatcc ggtaagcggc agggtcggaa caggagagcg cacgagggag
     7501 cttccagggg gaaacgcctg gtatctttat agtcctgtcg ggtttcgcca cctctgactt
     7561 gagcgtcgat ttttgtgatg ctcgtcaggg gggcggagcc tatggaaaaa cgccagcaac
     7621 gcggcctttt tacggttcct ggccttttgc tggccttttg ctcacatgtt ctttcctgcg
     7681 ttatcccctg attctgtgga taaccgtatt accgcctttg agtgagctga taccgctcgc
     7741 cgcagccgaa cgaccgagcg cagcgagtca gtgagcgagg aagcggaaga gcgcccaata
     7801 cgcaaaccgc ctctccccgc gcgttggccg attcattaat gcagctggca cgacaggttt
     7861 cccgactgga aagcgggcag tgagcgcaac gcaattaata cgcgtaccgc tagccaggaa
     7921 gagtttgtag aaacgcaaaa aggccatccg tcaggatggc cttctgctta gtttgatgcc
     7981 tggcagttta tggcgggcgt cctgcccgcc accctccggg ccgttgcttc acaacgttca
     8041 aatccgctcc cggcggattt gtcctactca ggagagcgtt caccgacaaa caacagataa
     8101 aacgaaaggc ccagtcttcc gactgagcct ttcgttttat ttgatgcctg gcagttccct
     8161 actctcgcgt taacgctagc atggatgttt tcccagtcac gacgttgtaa aacgacggcc
     8221 agtcttaagc tcgggcccca aataatgatt ttattttgac tgatagtgac ctgttcgttg
     8281 caacaaattg atgagcaatg cttttttata atgccaactt tgtacaaaaa agcaggctcc
     8341 gcggccgcct tgtttaactt taagaaggag cccttccccc gtcgacg
//
