# Supplementary material for: Enhanced Bacillus subtilis natural competence enables multiplexed genome and spore engineering
Source: bioRxiv preprint, doi:10.64898/2026.05.01.722266, version 1 (2026-05-05)
Supplement: Supplemental Data File [file 722266_file03.zip › Sequences/pENTR-cotG-yfp.gb]

LOCUS       pENTR-cotG-YFP          8396 bp ds-DNA     circular     16-APR-2026
DEFINITION  .
FEATURES             Location/Qualifiers
     misc_feature    1..3616
                     /label="pENTR"
                     /ApEinfo_revcolor="#b1ff67"
                     /ApEinfo_fwdcolor="#b1ff67"
     misc_feature    3617..5029
                     /label="cotG up"
                     /ApEinfo_revcolor="#faac61"
                     /ApEinfo_fwdcolor="#faac61"
     misc_feature    complement(3801..4889)
                     /label="cotH"
                     /ApEinfo_revcolor="#b7e6d7"
                     /ApEinfo_fwdcolor="#b7e6d7"
     misc_feature    5030..5614
                     /label="cotG"
                     /ApEinfo_revcolor="#ffef86"
                     /ApEinfo_fwdcolor="#ffef86"
     CDS             5030..5614
                     /ApEinfo_revcolor="#84b0dc"
                     /ApEinfo_fwdcolor="#84b0dc"
                     /translation="LGHYSHSDIEEAVKSAKKEGLKDYLYQEPHGKKRSHKKSHRTHKKSRSHKKSYCSHKKSRSHKKSFCSHKKSRSHKKSYCSHKKSRSHKKSYRSHKKSRSYKKSYRSYKKSRSYKKSCRSYKKSRSYKKSYCSHKKKSRSYKKSCRTHKKSYRSHKKYYKKPHHHCDDYKRHDDYDSKKEYWKDGNCWVVKKKYK"
     CDS             5615..5674
                     /ApEinfo_revcolor="#84b0dc"
                     /ApEinfo_fwdcolor="#84b0dc"
                     /translation="GGGGSGGGGSGGGGSSGGAP"
     misc_feature    5675..6394
                     /label="meYFP"
                     /ApEinfo_revcolor="#ffef86"
                     /ApEinfo_fwdcolor="#ffef86"
     CDS             5675..6397
                     /ApEinfo_revcolor="#84b0dc"
                     /ApEinfo_fwdcolor="#84b0dc"
                     /translation="MVSKGEELFTGVVPILVELDGDVNGHKFSVSGEGEGDATYGKLTLKFICTTGKLPVPWPTLVTTFGYGLQCFARYPDHMKQHDFFKSAMPEGYVQERTIFFKDDGNYKTRAEVKFEGDTLVNRIELKGIDFKEDGNILGHKLEYNYNSHNVYIMADKQKNGIKVNFKIRHNIEDGSVQLADHYQQNTPIGDGPVLLPDNHYLSYQSKLSKDPNEKRDHMVLLEFVTAAGITLGMDELYKY*"
     misc_feature    6398..8396
                     /label="cotG down"
                     /ApEinfo_revcolor="#d59687"
                     /ApEinfo_fwdcolor="#d59687"
ORIGIN
        1 aagcagctgc acaagctgct ttctattcta gccgtcagaa cggtctttca gcttcctcgg
       61 atttacctgt ttatgaagat caggcatttc gccgagatgc tgtgcaattt gttcccacga
      121 tacaattttg aaattttgat tgacggcttg tccgttatca atattttcgc cgtcctgcgc
      181 cacaaaaatc ccgtacggat attttgggcc aagtccgaaa ccgagaacat caataccatc
      241 cgtgtcacta gtaccgtcta tcttctcgcc atctgtaatc tcaaagttgg ctacatagcg
      301 atttttcccc tgccgttcat acattgcata gctgttattt ccttgacttg aagccatgag
      361 atatcctttg ccatttggtg cataatagat tgtcagtcct tcaatatcag ctgtcaaatg
      421 atctcctgtc gcacggtcaa caacctgccc ctttgaccct ccgccgggct cagcgttaaa
      481 tttccagatg gcctcatctt cctctgctat gtataggttt ccgtactcat catccgcaac
      541 aaggccttcg gtctgagaat tcaacttaaa ttcacgcacc tttttccctg ttacataacc
      601 ctttccacca tcaacaattt catactgctc aaattcccct tgtttgcctg tcactaatgc
      661 gtaaaatgct cctgttttct ggctgtgata caagctgaat ccataaacct cagaaatatt
      721 ggtggaaata ggatggttcg gatctgtaat gcttttcaat tttcctttat ccccgtctat
      781 tgcatatact tcaattgtat tttttccttc ggaccggttg gatgcggcag caatatcaat
      841 tttttcgccg ttcaatggaa aatcatagcg cagatcgaca ttattgagct tgccaaactc
      901 ataagaatga agctgttttc cgtctaaatc atacacaacg agccctgact tcttatttgt
      961 tgtaatcaac ttgctttttt ccgggtgttt ttcatgcgtc gacggggaag ggtgggcgcg
     1021 ccgacccagc tttcttgtac aaagttggca ttataagaaa gcattgctta tcaatttgtt
     1081 gcaacgaaca ggtcactatc agtcaaaata aaatcattat ttgccatcca gctgatatcc
     1141 cctatagtga gtcgtattac atggtcatag ctgtttcctg gcagctctgg cccgtgtctc
     1201 aaaatctctg atgttacatt gcacaagata aaaatatatc atcatgaaca ataaaactgt
     1261 ctgcttacat aaacagtaat acaaggggtg ttatgagcca tattcaacgg gaaacgtcga
     1321 ggccgcgatt aaattccaac atggatgctg atttatatgg gtataaatgg gctcgcgata
     1381 atgtcgggca atcaggtgcg acaatctatc gcttgtatgg gaagcccgat gcgccagagt
     1441 tgtttctgaa acatggcaaa ggtagcgttg ccaatgatgt tacagatgag atggtcagac
     1501 taaactggct gacggaattt atgcctcttc cgaccatcaa gcattttatc cgtactcctg
     1561 atgatgcatg gttactcacc actgcgatcc ccggaaaaac agcattccag gtattagaag
     1621 aatatcctga ttcaggtgaa aatattgttg atgcgctggc agtgttcctg cgccggttgc
     1681 attcgattcc tgtttgtaat tgtcctttta acagcgatcg cgtatttcgt ctcgctcagg
     1741 cgcaatcacg aatgaataac ggtttggttg atgcgagtga ttttgatgac gagcgtaatg
     1801 gctggcctgt tgaacaagtc tggaaagaaa tgcataaact tttgccattc tcaccggatt
     1861 cagtcgtcac tcatggtgat ttctcacttg ataaccttat ttttgacgag gggaaattaa
     1921 taggttgtat tgatgttgga cgagtcggaa tcgcagaccg ataccaggat cttgccatcc
     1981 tatggaactg cctcggtgag ttttctcctt cattacagaa acggcttttt caaaaatatg
     2041 gtattgataa tcctgatatg aataaattgc agtttcattt gatgctcgat gagtttttct
     2101 aatcagaatt ggttaattgg ttgtaacact ggcagagcat tacgctgact tgacgggacg
     2161 gcgcaagctc atgaccaaaa tcccttaacg tgagttacgc gtcgttccac tgagcgtcag
     2221 accccgtaga aaagatcaaa ggatcttctt gagatccttt ttttctgcgc gtaatctgct
     2281 gcttgcaaac aaaaaaacca ccgctaccag cggtggtttg tttgccggat caagagctac
     2341 caactctttt tccgaaggta actggcttca gcagagcgca gataccaaat actgttcttc
     2401 tagtgtagcc gtagttaggc caccacttca agaactctgt agcaccgcct acatacctcg
     2461 ctctgctaat cctgttacca gtggctgctg ccagtggcga taagtcgtgt cttaccgggt
     2521 tggactcaag acgatagtta ccggataagg cgcagcggtc gggctgaacg gggggttcgt
     2581 gcacacagcc cagcttggag cgaacgacct acaccgaact gagataccta cagcgtgagc
     2641 tatgagaaag cgccacgctt cccgaaggga gaaaggcgga caggtatccg gtaagcggca
     2701 gggtcggaac aggagagcgc acgagggagc ttccaggggg aaacgcctgg tatctttata
     2761 gtcctgtcgg gtttcgccac ctctgacttg agcgtcgatt tttgtgatgc tcgtcagggg
     2821 ggcggagcct atggaaaaac gccagcaacg cggccttttt acggttcctg gccttttgct
     2881 ggccttttgc tcacatgttc tttcctgcgt tatcccctga ttctgtggat aaccgtatta
     2941 ccgcctttga gtgagctgat accgctcgcc gcagccgaac gaccgagcgc agcgagtcag
     3001 tgagcgagga agcggaagag cgcccaatac gcaaaccgcc tctccccgcg cgttggccga
     3061 ttcattaatg cagctggcac gacaggtttc ccgactggaa agcgggcagt gagcgcaacg
     3121 caattaatac gcgtaccgct agccaggaag agtttgtaga aacgcaaaaa ggccatccgt
     3181 caggatggcc ttctgcttag tttgatgcct ggcagtttat ggcgggcgtc ctgcccgcca
     3241 ccctccgggc cgttgcttca caacgttcaa atccgctccc ggcggatttg tcctactcag
     3301 gagagcgttc accgacaaac aacagataaa acgaaaggcc cagtcttccg actgagcctt
     3361 tcgttttatt tgatgcctgg cagttcccta ctctcgcgtt aacgctagca tggatgtttt
     3421 cccagtcacg acgttgtaaa acgacggcca gtcttaagct cgggccccaa ataatgattt
     3481 tattttgact gatagtgacc tgttcgttgc aacaaattga tgagcaatgc ttttttataa
     3541 tgccaacttt gtacaaaaaa gcaggctccg cggccgcctt gtttaacttt aagaaggagc
     3601 ccttcccccg tcgacgAAAG TTATAATACG ATATTTCATT ATTTGAATGA TATTTCATTC
     3661 TCCTCTTGCT CATTCAAATT CCTCCTAGTC ACTTATACAT AGATGATAAA CATACTGCAT
     3721 ATATACGTGT CACATTTATT TGTTGAACTA ATTCAATAGC CTAATTGTCG CTTTTTCCGC
     3781 GAATACCCAT TTTCACGCAT TCATAAAATA CTTAAATGAT CTTTGAGGTA TTGTGAACGG
     3841 TTTTTAATAT ACTCGCAGAT CACATCCGGC TCACGGTCAA AACGCTCAAT ATCATTCTTT
     3901 TTATACGGGT CCATGAGGAC AAACGGCCTA ATCCGTTCAT ACATCGCCAT GATTTTCGGT
     3961 TCCATATATT CTATTGTAAA AAGAGATTGG AGCGTTTTTT CTAACAGGCG CTTGTAGGAC
     4021 TTGCGAAACT CGGATTCATC CAATATCCGG GCGGTTAGTG TATTAAATCC TTGAATTCTT
     4081 ACATAATCGG CAGCCATCCG CTCTCCATGG ATATCCCTGC CCCAAGTCGC ATCATAATCC
     4141 CAAGGAATCA CCTCAAATAA TCCGGTTTCC CCGCTTCTGT ATAATGCGTA GTTGTGGACA
     4201 AACCCGTCAT AGTTCGAGGT GAATACAATA CCAGCAAGCC AGCGCAAATA CTTATCGACA
     4261 TCCACGTGTT TTGTCACTTC TGACTTAAAC TGAGCTTTAG GGACCGTATT AATTTTAAAA
     4321 ATCATATCTT GTAAATAAAA ATCATCTTCC TCAGTCCCTG TTTTCTTTTC ATATCCAAGC
     4381 TCCAGCGATG TTTTCGTTTC CCTTTCTAAA TCGCTCATCA GAGAAAAGTT GGCATCATCA
     4441 TCCACCGCAT AAAAAATCGC GCCATCAGCC AGCTTCCTTT TCGCCAAATA ATATTCATCT
     4501 ACGGATTCAA GTTCAAGATA AACCCCTTCA TTCTTCCCAT TCATCTTTAC AAACGCAAAC
     4561 TCTGCCTTTG GAGACAGTGT CCCTAGCTCC GAGAAAAAAT CCAGAGACAA TTTGTTTCTC
     4621 ATCAAGGAAG GGTCTTTATA CTCCGCATTT AAGTGAATCT CTCGCGCGCC GCGGAATGTT
     4681 TTCGGCTGAT AAAAGGAAAT ATGGTATGAC TTCTTTTTGA AGTCTCTGAT ATGTGATCCC
     4741 CGATAAGCGA TATCAATATC CAGCCTTTTT TGATTTACCT TCATCACAGC TGGCACCGGA
     4801 TCATCGTCCC ATATATCCTT TTTTAATTCA CGCAAGTCTT TTGGATGAAC AAACAGCTGA
     4861 TAAAGCGGTA AATTGGATTG ATTCTTCATC CATAATCCTC CTTACAAATT TTAGGCTTTT
     4921 ATTTTTATAA GATCTCAGCG GAACACTTAT ACACTTTTTA AAACCGCGCG TACTATGAGG
     4981 GTAGTAAGGA TCTTCATCCT TAACATATTT TTAAAAGGAG GATTTCAAAT TGGGCCACTA
     5041 TTCCCATTCT GACATCGAAG AAGCGGTGAA ATCCGCAAAA AAAGAAGGTT TAAAGGATTA
     5101 TTTATACCAA GAGCCTCATG GAAAAAAACG CAGTCATAAA AAGTCGCACC GCACTCACAA
     5161 AAAATCTCGC AGCCATAAAA AATCATACTG CTCTCACAAA AAATCTCGCA GTCACAAAAA
     5221 ATCATTCTGT TCTCACAAAA AATCTCGCAG CCACAAAAAA TCATACTGCT CTCACAAGAA
     5281 ATCTCGCAGC CACAAAAAAT CGTACCGTTC TCACAAAAAA TCTCGCAGCT ATAAAAAATC
     5341 TTACCGTTCT TACAAAAAAT CTCGTAGCTA TAAAAAATCT TGCCGTTCTT ACAAAAAATC
     5401 TCGCAGCTAC AAAAAGTCTT ACTGTTCTCA CAAGAAAAAA TCTCGCAGCT ATAAGAAGTC
     5461 ATGCCGCACA CACAAAAAAT CTTATCGTTC CCATAAGAAA TACTACAAAA AACCGCACCA
     5521 CCACTGCGAC GACTACAAAA GACACGATGA TTATGACAGC AAAAAAGAAT ACTGGAAAGA
     5581 CGGCAATTGC TGGGTAGTCA AAAAGAAATA CAAAGGTGGC GGTGGCTCTG GTGGTGGCGG
     5641 CTCTGGCGGC GGTGGTTCTA GCGGCGGCGC GCCGATGGTT AGCAAAGGCG AAGAACTGTT
     5701 TACAGGCGTT GTTCCGATTC TGGTTGAACT GGATGGCGAC GTTAATGGCC ACAAATTTTC
     5761 AGTTTCAGGC GAAGGCGAAG GTGATGCAAC ATATGGCAAA CTGACACTGA AATTTATCTG
     5821 CACAACAGGC AAACTGCCGG TTCCGTGGCC GACACTGGTT ACAACATTTG GCTATGGCCT
     5881 GCAATGCTTT GCAAGATATC CGGATCATAT GAAACAGCAT GATTTTTTTA AAAGCGCAAT
     5941 GCCGGAAGGC TATGTCCAAG AAAGAACGAT CTTTTTTAAA GATGATGGCA ACTACAAAAC
     6001 GCGTGCGGAA GTTAAATTTG AAGGCGATAC ACTGGTCAAT CGCATTGAAC TGAAAGGCAT
     6061 CGACTTTAAA GAAGATGGAA ATATCCTGGG CCACAAACTG GAATATAATT ATAATAGCCA
     6121 TAACGTCTAT ATCATGGCGG ATAAACAGAA AAACGGCATC AAAGTCAACT TTAAAATCCG
     6181 CCACAATATC GAAGATGGCT CAGTTCAACT GGCAGATCAT TATCAACAAA ACACACCGAT
     6241 TGGAGATGGC CCTGTTCTGC TGCCGGATAA TCATTATCTG TCATATCAAA GCAAACTGAG
     6301 CAAAGATCCG AACGAAAAAC GCGATCACAT GGTTCTGCTG GAATTTGTTA CAGCAGCAGG
     6361 CATTACACTG GGCATGGATG AACTGTATAA ATACTAATCT AAGTTTTCAT TGTTTCAATA
     6421 GGCTGCCGGC GGAGGTACGG AAGCCTATTT TTTTATTTGC CCTGTATTAG ATATATGTCA
     6481 TGACATAACA TATGCAACCC GCATCATTTG GTTTCCTTTA AACCATTTCG TTATAATCAA
     6541 GGTATCCTAA CGATAAAGGC GGTTGTTGCT ATGTACATAT TTCAAGCTGA TCAGCTTAGT
     6601 GCCAAAGACA CATACAAGCT ATTGTCAGGT ACCGTTATTC CCCGCCCCAT TGCATTTGTG
     6661 ACAACACTTT CTTCAGGAGG AGCGGTAAAT GCCGCGCCTT TCAGTTTTTA TAACGTCGTC
     6721 AGCTCAGATC CTCCGCTTCT CAGTATTTCT GTTAACAGGA CGGAAGGACG CCAAAAAGAT
     6781 ACAGCACGAA ACGCAGTGGA GAACGGAGAA TTTGTCGTTC ATGTCAGTGA TGAAGCCATC
     6841 ATTGAAGATA TCAATGAAAC AGCTGCAAGC TTAAGGCCGG ATGAAAGCGA GCTTACACGC
     6901 ACCTCGCTTC ATCCTGTTGA AAGCAAAGCT GTTTCAGTTC CCGGCATTAA GGAAGCCCGC
     6961 GTTCGCTTTG AGTGCAAATT AGAGCGGCAT ATTACCTTTG ACAATGATCA AGGCATCACT
     7021 ACAGCAGATC TGCTCATCGG AAGAGTTGTC TGCTTCCACC TAGATGAAAA GGTGTATGAT
     7081 GCAGAAAAGG GATATATTTT AACGGATGAA TTAAAGCCTG CCTCACGATT GGCGGGAAAT
     7141 CACTATGCCA AGCTGGGGGA AGAATTCACA CTGATTCGTC CCAGCTGAAG AGAAGGACTA
     7201 TTTAAATAGA AGAAACTAGT CAAAAAGACC TTATGATTAC AAAATATCGC CTGTAAATAA
     7261 CTGAAAAAAT ATCAAAAAAA AGAACACCCA GAGCAAGCTC GGGGTGTTCT TTTATGAAAC
     7321 GTTTTTCCTT TTTCTTCGTA TAAAGGTAGA TTAGGAGGAA TTGGAATGAC AAACTTTTGG
     7381 ATTTTAATGC TGATCGCTAT TACCATCAGT CTCGCCTCTC AATTTTTTAT AAAGAAAAAA
     7441 TACGGTATTG ATAAATCCGG CTGGCGATAT AAGCATGTCA GCAATACACA CAAATGGATC
     7501 GAAATCACTT TACTTATTTT GTTTGTGTTT TCACTCTCCT TTTTTCCAGT TGAATATTTG
     7561 CTTCTTTTAT TTTTTATTGT GATTGACTCA ATACGTATTT TTATGGAGTG GCATTATAGA
     7621 CCTGAAGATA AACAGTATAT GTACCACATT GTAGAGGTCT CCCTTATGTT TATGCTTTTG
     7681 ATTTATGTTT GTACCCTATA GTTATTTAAA TCCCCACAGC CGCTCCGTCT CCCCGAGGAT
     7741 CGGCTCCGCC TTGGAGAAAG CCTTCTTCAT CAACTTTGAT TGCAGCCGCT TGTCCCATCA
     7801 GCGGATCATA GTCACCGACA ACCTCCACGA GATGCCCGCT GTCTTTCAGT TTTTGGATTG
     7861 TTTTGTCTGT GAATCTGCCC TCGACTCTGA GACCTTCGTA TTCCTCTCCC CACGTTCTGC
     7921 CCCATACCCA GCGCGGTTCG CTGATTGCCT GCTGTGGATG CATTCCGTAG TCCAGCATTC
     7981 GGGTAATGAT GGCCGTCTGG GTCTGCGGCT GGCCTTCGCC GCCTTGTGTG CCGTACAGAA
     8041 TTTTTGGCTT TCCGCCTTTA CAGACCATAG CCGGCATCAA CGTATGGAAG GTGCGCTTTC
     8101 TCGGTTCAAG CGTGTTGACA TGATTTTCAT CCAGTGAGAA AAACGATCCG CGGTTTTGCA
     8161 GTAATATGCC TGTATCACCG GCAGTGACTG CCGAGCCAAA TTCAAAGTAC AGGCTTTGAA
     8221 TGAATGACAC TGCGTTGCCA TCCGCATCGA TTACGGCCGC ATATGCCGTA TCACTTCCCA
     8281 CCGGCCTGCT TTCTGCCGGT ATTGCGAGAT AGCCGATTTC TTCTGCCAAT TGTTTTGCAT
     8341 AACGTTTGTC CAAAAGCCTT TCAAGCGGAA TGTCTGCAAA CGCCGGATCA GTCAGG
//
