# Supplementary material for: Enhanced Bacillus subtilis natural competence enables multiplexed genome and spore engineering
Source: bioRxiv preprint, doi:10.64898/2026.05.01.722266, version 1 (2026-05-05)
Supplement: Supplemental Data File [file 722266_file03.zip › Sequences/pENTR-cotX-mcherry.gb]

LOCUS       pENTR-cotX-mcherry      8387 bp ds-DNA     circular     16-APR-2026
DEFINITION  .
FEATURES             Location/Qualifiers
     misc_feature    1..3616
                     /label="pENTR"
                     /ApEinfo_revcolor="#b1ff67"
                     /ApEinfo_fwdcolor="#b1ff67"
     misc_feature    3617..5099
                     /label="cotX up"
                     /ApEinfo_revcolor="#ff9ccd"
                     /ApEinfo_fwdcolor="#ff9ccd"
     misc_feature    complement(3741..4087)
                     /label="yjcA"
                     /ApEinfo_revcolor="#84b0dc"
                     /ApEinfo_fwdcolor="#84b0dc"
     misc_feature    4257..4643
                     /label="cotV"
                     /ApEinfo_revcolor="#d6b295"
                     /ApEinfo_fwdcolor="#d6b295"
     misc_feature    4684..5001
                     /label="cotW"
                     /ApEinfo_revcolor="#b1ff67"
                     /ApEinfo_fwdcolor="#b1ff67"
     misc_feature    5100..5615
                     /label="cotX"
                     /ApEinfo_revcolor="#84b0dc"
                     /ApEinfo_fwdcolor="#84b0dc"
     CDS             5100..5615
                     /ApEinfo_revcolor="#84b0dc"
                     /ApEinfo_fwdcolor="#84b0dc"
                     /translation="MESRPYSWVALDPDCDHPLDDKEKDKEKHERKCHCDVCCNGNGFFGNDNAFIDQDLAQANLNKQVSDETIIIRDSCDINVTSTDVQAVTSVVTALNAAVVTATLTSIADGVIAELVAQDLLQLTANKQVNRQKLLIECSRGVNVTTVDADIATLISTATNTLVAILVITLVL"
     CDS             5616..5675
                     /ApEinfo_revcolor="#84b0dc"
                     /ApEinfo_fwdcolor="#84b0dc"
                     /translation="GGGGSGGGGSGGGGSSGGAP"
     CDS             5676..6386
                     /label="mcherry"
                     /ApEinfo_revcolor="#f58a5e"
                     /ApEinfo_fwdcolor="#f58a5e"
                     /translation="MVSKGEEDNMAIIKEFMRFKVHMEGSVNGHEFEIEGEGEGRPYEGTQTAKLKVTKGGPLPFAWDILSPQFMYGSKAYVKHPADIPDYLKLSFPEGFKWERVMNFEDGGVVTVTQDSSLQDGEFIYKVKLRGTNFPSDGPVMQKKTMGWEASSERMYPEDGALKGEIKQRLKLKDGGHYDAEVKTTYKAKKPVQLPGAYNVNIKLDITSHNEDYTIVEQYERAEGRHSTGGMDELYKY"
     CDS             6387..6389
                     /ApEinfo_revcolor="#84b0dc"
                     /ApEinfo_fwdcolor="#84b0dc"
                     /translation="*"
     misc_feature    6390..8387
                     /label="cotX down"
                     /ApEinfo_revcolor="#ffef86"
                     /ApEinfo_fwdcolor="#ffef86"
ORIGIN
        1 aagcagctgc acaagctgct ttctattcta gccgtcagaa cggtctttca gcttcctcgg
       61 atttacctgt ttatgaagat caggcatttc gccgagatgc tgtgcaattt gttcccacga
      121 tacaattttg aaattttgat tgacggcttg tccgttatca atattttcgc cgtcctgcgc
      181 cacaaaaatc ccgtacggat attttgggcc aagtccgaaa ccgagaacat caataccatc
      241 cgtgtcacta gtaccgtcta tcttctcgcc atctgtaatc tcaaagttgg ctacatagcg
      301 atttttcccc tgccgttcat acattgcata gctgttattt ccttgacttg aagccatgag
      361 atatcctttg ccatttggtg cataatagat tgtcagtcct tcaatatcag ctgtcaaatg
      421 atctcctgtc gcacggtcaa caacctgccc ctttgaccct ccgccgggct cagcgttaaa
      481 tttccagatg gcctcatctt cctctgctat gtataggttt ccgtactcat catccgcaac
      541 aaggccttcg gtctgagaat tcaacttaaa ttcacgcacc tttttccctg ttacataacc
      601 ctttccacca tcaacaattt catactgctc aaattcccct tgtttgcctg tcactaatgc
      661 gtaaaatgct cctgttttct ggctgtgata caagctgaat ccataaacct cagaaatatt
      721 ggtggaaata ggatggttcg gatctgtaat gcttttcaat tttcctttat ccccgtctat
      781 tgcatatact tcaattgtat tttttccttc ggaccggttg gatgcggcag caatatcaat
      841 tttttcgccg ttcaatggaa aatcatagcg cagatcgaca ttattgagct tgccaaactc
      901 ataagaatga agctgttttc cgtctaaatc atacacaacg agccctgact tcttatttgt
      961 tgtaatcaac ttgctttttt ccgggtgttt ttcatgcgtc gacggggaag ggtgggcgcg
     1021 ccgacccagc tttcttgtac aaagttggca ttataagaaa gcattgctta tcaatttgtt
     1081 gcaacgaaca ggtcactatc agtcaaaata aaatcattat ttgccatcca gctgatatcc
     1141 cctatagtga gtcgtattac atggtcatag ctgtttcctg gcagctctgg cccgtgtctc
     1201 aaaatctctg atgttacatt gcacaagata aaaatatatc atcatgaaca ataaaactgt
     1261 ctgcttacat aaacagtaat acaaggggtg ttatgagcca tattcaacgg gaaacgtcga
     1321 ggccgcgatt aaattccaac atggatgctg atttatatgg gtataaatgg gctcgcgata
     1381 atgtcgggca atcaggtgcg acaatctatc gcttgtatgg gaagcccgat gcgccagagt
     1441 tgtttctgaa acatggcaaa ggtagcgttg ccaatgatgt tacagatgag atggtcagac
     1501 taaactggct gacggaattt atgcctcttc cgaccatcaa gcattttatc cgtactcctg
     1561 atgatgcatg gttactcacc actgcgatcc ccggaaaaac agcattccag gtattagaag
     1621 aatatcctga ttcaggtgaa aatattgttg atgcgctggc agtgttcctg cgccggttgc
     1681 attcgattcc tgtttgtaat tgtcctttta acagcgatcg cgtatttcgt ctcgctcagg
     1741 cgcaatcacg aatgaataac ggtttggttg atgcgagtga ttttgatgac gagcgtaatg
     1801 gctggcctgt tgaacaagtc tggaaagaaa tgcataaact tttgccattc tcaccggatt
     1861 cagtcgtcac tcatggtgat ttctcacttg ataaccttat ttttgacgag gggaaattaa
     1921 taggttgtat tgatgttgga cgagtcggaa tcgcagaccg ataccaggat cttgccatcc
     1981 tatggaactg cctcggtgag ttttctcctt cattacagaa acggcttttt caaaaatatg
     2041 gtattgataa tcctgatatg aataaattgc agtttcattt gatgctcgat gagtttttct
     2101 aatcagaatt ggttaattgg ttgtaacact ggcagagcat tacgctgact tgacgggacg
     2161 gcgcaagctc atgaccaaaa tcccttaacg tgagttacgc gtcgttccac tgagcgtcag
     2221 accccgtaga aaagatcaaa ggatcttctt gagatccttt ttttctgcgc gtaatctgct
     2281 gcttgcaaac aaaaaaacca ccgctaccag cggtggtttg tttgccggat caagagctac
     2341 caactctttt tccgaaggta actggcttca gcagagcgca gataccaaat actgttcttc
     2401 tagtgtagcc gtagttaggc caccacttca agaactctgt agcaccgcct acatacctcg
     2461 ctctgctaat cctgttacca gtggctgctg ccagtggcga taagtcgtgt cttaccgggt
     2521 tggactcaag acgatagtta ccggataagg cgcagcggtc gggctgaacg gggggttcgt
     2581 gcacacagcc cagcttggag cgaacgacct acaccgaact gagataccta cagcgtgagc
     2641 tatgagaaag cgccacgctt cccgaaggga gaaaggcgga caggtatccg gtaagcggca
     2701 gggtcggaac aggagagcgc acgagggagc ttccaggggg aaacgcctgg tatctttata
     2761 gtcctgtcgg gtttcgccac ctctgacttg agcgtcgatt tttgtgatgc tcgtcagggg
     2821 ggcggagcct atggaaaaac gccagcaacg cggccttttt acggttcctg gccttttgct
     2881 ggccttttgc tcacatgttc tttcctgcgt tatcccctga ttctgtggat aaccgtatta
     2941 ccgcctttga gtgagctgat accgctcgcc gcagccgaac gaccgagcgc agcgagtcag
     3001 tgagcgagga agcggaagag cgcccaatac gcaaaccgcc tctccccgcg cgttggccga
     3061 ttcattaatg cagctggcac gacaggtttc ccgactggaa agcgggcagt gagcgcaacg
     3121 caattaatac gcgtaccgct agccaggaag agtttgtaga aacgcaaaaa ggccatccgt
     3181 caggatggcc ttctgcttag tttgatgcct ggcagtttat ggcgggcgtc ctgcccgcca
     3241 ccctccgggc cgttgcttca caacgttcaa atccgctccc ggcggatttg tcctactcag
     3301 gagagcgttc accgacaaac aacagataaa acgaaaggcc cagtcttccg actgagcctt
     3361 tcgttttatt tgatgcctgg cagttcccta ctctcgcgtt aacgctagca tggatgtttt
     3421 cccagtcacg acgttgtaaa acgacggcca gtcttaagct cgggccccaa ataatgattt
     3481 tattttgact gatagtgacc tgttcgttgc aacaaattga tgagcaatgc ttttttataa
     3541 tgccaacttt gtacaaaaaa gcaggctccg cggccgcctt gtttaacttt aagaaggagc
     3601 ccttcccccg tcgacgGAAT CTGTATATGG AGATTTTTGG GAAGGTTTAT GATGCTGATT
     3661 CATTTTTGTC CCCTTCCTTT CCTTATGTCA TATATGCTAC TTTATGCGTA TTCTGACAGA
     3721 AAGTTGCTGG TGGTAACGCC TTATTCTTGC AGCCATTTTG ATACGAGCGT TTCTATAATG
     3781 CCGGCAAGGC CGGCGATCGC CAAAAGTAAA ATCAGCCACT GCGCCGCTTG CGGGATCACC
     3841 GCCTGGCATA AAATCAAAAA GCCGGCACAC CACACGCCTG TGCACCAATA GCAGCTCAGC
     3901 AATTCACCAA TAAACGCCCT GACACCGGTT CCCTTAATCA CGATATAGGT TTCAATGTTC
     3961 CCGTCCGCAT CCTTTTCTTC CTTCTCTTCA TGAAACAGAC TGCGAAGCGG CGCCATAATC
     4021 GTGTCAAACA CCAGCAGGCG GGCGAGCCGA AAGACCGCAA GCGATAGAAG AACAATTGTC
     4081 AGCCCATTTA TAACCACTCG TTCACTCCTT TGCCAATCAT GATCCCTTCA CATATATGCC
     4141 AAAACCCTAT TCTTCATGAA TTGTATCTTG TCCGGCAGAA AATTGGTTAT TTTTATTATT
     4201 CCGCTCTGCA CCCCATTTGC ATTATATAGA GTATGGATAA GAAAGGAGTG AAGGTTNNNN
     4261 NNNNNNNNNN NNNNNNNNNN NNNNNNNNNN NNNNNNNNNN NNNNNNNNNN NNNNNNNNNN
     4321 NNNNNNNNNN NNNNNNNNNN NNNNNNNNNN NNNNNNNNNN NNNNNNNNNN NNNNNNNNNN
     4381 NNNNNNNNNN NNNNNNNNNN NNNNNNNNNN NNNNNNNNNN NNNNNNNNNN NNNNNNNNNN
     4441 NNNNNNNNNN NNNNNNNNNN NNNNNNNNNN NNNNNNNNNN NNNNNNNNNN NNNNNNNNNN
     4501 NNNNNNNNNN NNNNNNNNNN NNNNNNNNNN NNNNNNNNNN NNNNNNNNNN NNNNNNNNNN
     4561 NNNNNNNNNN NNNNNNNNNN NNNNNNNNNN NNNNNNNNNN NNNNNNNNNN NNNNNNNNNN
     4621 NNNNNNNNNN NGACGTCCTT TAACCCTTTC TTTTCACAAA CTTAAAAGAC GAGGTGAAAA
     4681 CAAATGTCAG ATAACGATAA ATTCAAAGAA GAGCTTGCAA AGCTTCCAGA AGTTNNNNNN
     4741 NNNNNNNNNN NNNNNNNNNN NNNNNNNNNN NNNNNNNNNN NNNNNNNNNN NNNNNNNNNN
     4801 NNNNNNNNNN NNNNNNNNNN NNNNNNNNNN NNNNNNNNNN NNNNNNNNNN NNNNNNNNNN
     4861 NNNNNNNNNN NNNNNNNNNN NNNNNNNNNN NNNNNNNNNN NNNNNNNNNN NNNNNNNNNN
     4921 NNNNNNNNNN NNNNNNNNNN NNNNNNNNNN NNNNNNNNNN NNNNNNNNNN NNNNNNNAGA
     4981 CGGAAAAACG ATAACAATTA GCCAATCATA AAAAATAGGG TTCTTCATCA GGATATATGA
     5041 CTCAGTCAAA ATAAGAGGCT CGCTCATTTA ATAACAGTAA AAGAAAAGGA GGAATAGATA
     5101 TGGAAAGCAG ACCATATTCT TGGGTTGCAC TTGATCCTGA CTGTGACCAT CCGTTAGATG
     5161 ACAAAGAGAA AGATAAAGAA AAACACGAAA GAAAATGTCA TTGCGACGTT TGCTGTAATG
     5221 GCAATGGTTT TTTTGGCAAC GACAACGCCT TCATCGACCA AGATCTAGCT CAAGCAAATC
     5281 TCAACAAACA AGTTTCAGAT GAAACGATTA TTATTAGAGA TTCTTGTGAC ATCAATGTTA
     5341 CATCTACAGA CGTTCAAGCC GTAACATCAG TTGTAACAGC ACTTAATGCC GCTGTCGTAA
     5401 CGGCAACTCT GACATCAATT GCAGACGGCG TAATTGCCGA ATTAGTCGCA CAAGATTTGT
     5461 TACAGCTTAC AGCTAACAAA CAAGTAAACC GCCAAAAACT TCTCATCGAA TGTTCCCGCG
     5521 GCGTAAACGT CACAACAGTA GATGCCGATA TCGCAACCCT TATTTCTACA GCAACAAATA
     5581 CACTCGTAGC CATCCTAGTT ATCACTCTTG TCCTCGGTGG CGGTGGCTCT GGTGGTGGCG
     5641 GCTCTGGCGG CGGTGGTTCT AGCGGCGGCG CGCCGATGGT TAGCAAAGGC GAAGAGGATA
     5701 ATATGGCGAT CATCAAAGAA TTTATGCGCT TTAAAGTTCA TATGGAAGGC AGCGTTAATG
     5761 GCCACGAATT TGAAATTGAA GGCGAAGGTG AAGGCAGACC GTATGAAGGC ACACAAACAG
     5821 CAAAACTGAA AGTTACAAAA GGCGGACCGC TGCCGTTTGC ATGGGATATT CTGTCACCGC
     5881 AATTTATGTA TGGCAGCAAA GCATATGTTA AACATCCGGC AGATATCCCG GATTATCTGA
     5941 AACTGTCATT TCCGGAAGGC TTTAAATGGG AACGCGTCAT GAATTTTGAA GATGGCGGAG
     6001 TTGTTACAGT CACACAAGAT TCATCACTGC AAGATGGCGA ATTTATCTAT AAAGTCAAAC
     6061 TGCGTGGCAC GAACTTTCCG TCAGATGGCC CTGTTATGCA GAAAAAAACA ATGGGCTGGG
     6121 AAGCATCAAG CGAAAGAATG TATCCGGAAG ATGGTGCACT GAAAGGCGAA ATTAAACAAC
     6181 GCCTGAAACT TAAAGACGGT GGACATTATG ATGCGGAAGT CAAAACAACG TATAAAGCGA
     6241 AAAAACCTGT TCAACTGCCT GGCGCATATA ACGTTAACAT TAAACTGGAT ATCACGAGCC
     6301 ATAACGAAGA TTATACAATC GTCGAACAGT ATGAAAGAGC AGAAGGACGC CATTCAACAG
     6361 GCGGAATGGA TGAACTGTAT AAATACTAGG ACCTAAAAGC AGAGCTAAAA ACGCTCTGCT
     6421 TTTTCTTATT TTCCAAGCAT ATGATGAATA TATAGACGTT CACCCACACC AAGTGGGGCA
     6481 CGGGTACATA TGTTGTTAAG GACTAAAGTC AAATACCCTA TAAAGAAGGA GCTGAAATCA
     6541 ATGAGCTGCG GAAAAACCCA TGGCCGGCAT GAGAACTGTG TATGCGATGC AGTGGAAAAG
     6601 ATTTTAGCAG AGCAGGAGGC AGTTGAAGAA CAGTGTCCGA CTGGCTGCTA TACCAACCTT
     6661 TTAAACCCTA CGATTGCTGG AAAAGACACA ATTCCGTTTC TCGTTTTTGA TAAAAAAGGC
     6721 GGATTGTTCT CCACATTCGG AAACGTAGGG GGATTTGTGG ATGATATGCA ATGCTTTGAA
     6781 TCCATTTTCT TCCGCGTCGA AAAATTATGC GATTGCTGTG CAACACTGTC TATTTTACGC
     6841 CCGGTCGATG TCAAAGGCGA TACCTTAAGT GTTTGCCACC CTTGCGACCC GGATTTCTTC
     6901 GGGCTAGAAA AAACAGATTT CTGCATTGAA GTGGATCTCG GATGCTTCTG CGCGATTCAG
     6961 TGCCTGTCAC CAGAGCTAGT TGACAGAACA TCGCCTCACA AAGATAAAAA GCATCATCAC
     7021 AATGGATAAA CACTTGTAAA GAGGAATCCC CTTCCAAACT CTATTACAGG TGCAAATCAT
     7081 TCAGCTGCTT CCAGCGTGAG GCAGCTGACT CTCCATCATT TCGCCAGTCT CAAATTTATA
     7141 AGGCAGGAGG GATAATATGA GCCAGAAAAC ATCAAGCTGC GTGCGTGAAG CTGTAGAAAA
     7201 TATTGAAGAT CTGCAAAACG CTGTTGAAGA AGACTGCCCG ACCGGCTGCC ACTCTAAGCT
     7261 TTTATCTGTA AGCCATTCGT TAGGCGACAC AGTGCCTTTT GCAATATTTA CATCAAAATC
     7321 AACGCCATTA GTCGCCTTCG GAAATGTCGG CGAACTCGAT AACGGCCCTT GCTTTAATAC
     7381 AGTATTTTTC AGGGTCGAAA GAGTGCATGG AAGCTGTGCA ACACTGTCAT TATTAATCGC
     7441 ATTTGACGAA CACAAACACA TTTTGGACTT CACCGATAAA GATACGGTGT GTGAAGTGTT
     7501 CCGACTCGAA AAAACGAACT ACTGTATTGA AGTTGACTTA GACTGCTTCT GCGCAATCAA
     7561 CTGCTTAAAT CCTCGATTAA TCAATCGTAC ACATCATCAT TAATCATAAG CTGGAAAAGC
     7621 TTGCAGGCCT GCAGGCTTTT CTCTATGTAA AAAAAGCTGT CCGGCAACAT CAGCCGGGCA
     7681 GCTTTTTTCT TTTTCGTTAA AAACCGAGCG GGTGCAAAGA GGTAATATCA TCGATTGCCA
     7741 GTTCGGTTGG GGCTCCGTTT CCGGTTGTTC GAAGCAGGAC GGAATCATTT CTTCTTCCGA
     7801 CAATCACGCC CCTGTACGTT CTTCCATTGG CTTCAATCAA ACAAAGCGCT CTCGGCATGT
     7861 TATGAGGCAG CTTTGTTAAA AAATCAATTT TTTCGTGGAT CGTCATCTTG CTCATCGGTT
     7921 TTTTCACTTT TCGTGCCGGC GGTGCTTTTT CCTCCGCTTT ATCAGCACTA TGGACAGCTT
     7981 CCGGTTCTTT CTCAGGCTTC CGGGCCTCAA GTGCAGGCTC TTCCTTTTTT TCTGCTTTCG
     8041 GGGGCTCGTG TTCAACGGTT TCTTCTACGG CCTGCGGCTC TGCCTTCTGT TCCTCTTGGC
     8101 TTTTTATGTT CTCTGGCTCT CTCGCCTCTT GTGTTTGCTG ACTCACTGGT TCGGCTGCAG
     8161 GCTTTTGGTC TTCTTGCAGG ACATCCTGTG CCACGGCTTC CTCCTGCTGC TTCTCATGGT
     8221 AAGCCGGCTT TTCCTCAGCT TTTGGCGGAG CGGGTTTGTC GGCCTTTCTT TTGATGACAA
     8281 TCTCCTGCAT GGATGACCTT GTAGTTTCTG CATAATCCGG CTGAACAATA TACATGAGCG
     8341 GTTTTTTATC CGCGTTTCTT TTCTTATTAG ACATCTTCAT CCCTCCG
//
