# Supplementary material for: Enhanced Bacillus subtilis natural competence enables multiplexed genome and spore engineering
Source: bioRxiv preprint, doi:10.64898/2026.05.01.722266, version 1 (2026-05-05)
Supplement: Supplemental Data File [file 722266_file03.zip › Sequences/pENTR-cotX-yfp.gb]

LOCUS       pENTR-cotX-YFP          8396 bp ds-DNA     circular     16-APR-2026
DEFINITION  .
FEATURES             Location/Qualifiers
     misc_feature    1..3616
                     /label="pENTR"
                     /ApEinfo_revcolor="#b1ff67"
                     /ApEinfo_fwdcolor="#b1ff67"
     misc_feature    3617..5099
                     /label="cotX up"
                     /ApEinfo_revcolor="#c6c9d1"
                     /ApEinfo_fwdcolor="#c6c9d1"
     misc_feature    complement(3741..4087)
                     /label="yjcA"
                     /ApEinfo_revcolor="#84b0dc"
                     /ApEinfo_fwdcolor="#84b0dc"
     misc_feature    4257..4643
                     /label="cotV"
                     /ApEinfo_revcolor="#d6b295"
                     /ApEinfo_fwdcolor="#d6b295"
     misc_feature    4684..5001
                     /label="cotW"
                     /ApEinfo_revcolor="#b1ff67"
                     /ApEinfo_fwdcolor="#b1ff67"
     misc_feature    5100..5615
                     /label="cotX"
                     /ApEinfo_revcolor="#84b0dc"
                     /ApEinfo_fwdcolor="#84b0dc"
     CDS             5100..5615
                     /ApEinfo_revcolor="#84b0dc"
                     /ApEinfo_fwdcolor="#84b0dc"
                     /translation="MESRPYSWVALDPDCDHPLDDKEKDKEKHERKCHCDVCCNGNGFFGNDNAFIDQDLAQANLNKQVSDETIIIRDSCDINVTSTDVQAVTSVVTALNAAVVTATLTSIADGVIAELVAQDLLQLTANKQVNRQKLLIECSRGVNVTTVDADIATLISTATNTLVAILVITLVL"
     CDS             5616..5675
                     /ApEinfo_revcolor="#84b0dc"
                     /ApEinfo_fwdcolor="#84b0dc"
                     /translation="GGGGSGGGGSGGGGSSGGAP"
     CDS             5676..6395
                     /label="meYFP"
                     /ApEinfo_revcolor="#ffef86"
                     /ApEinfo_fwdcolor="#ffef86"
                     /translation="MVSKGEELFTGVVPILVELDGDVNGHKFSVSGEGEGDATYGKLTLKFICTTGKLPVPWPTLVTTFGYGLQCFARYPDHMKQHDFFKSAMPEGYVQERTIFFKDDGNYKTRAEVKFEGDTLVNRIELKGIDFKEDGNILGHKLEYNYNSHNVYIMADKQKNGIKVNFKIRHNIEDGSVQLADHYQQNTPIGDGPVLLPDNHYLSYQSKLSKDPNEKRDHMVLLEFVTAAGITLGMDELYKY"
     CDS             6396..6398
                     /ApEinfo_revcolor="#84b0dc"
                     /ApEinfo_fwdcolor="#84b0dc"
                     /translation="*"
     misc_feature    6399..8396
                     /label="cotX down"
                     /ApEinfo_revcolor="#ffef86"
                     /ApEinfo_fwdcolor="#ffef86"
ORIGIN
        1 aagcagctgc acaagctgct ttctattcta gccgtcagaa cggtctttca gcttcctcgg
       61 atttacctgt ttatgaagat caggcatttc gccgagatgc tgtgcaattt gttcccacga
      121 tacaattttg aaattttgat tgacggcttg tccgttatca atattttcgc cgtcctgcgc
      181 cacaaaaatc ccgtacggat attttgggcc aagtccgaaa ccgagaacat caataccatc
      241 cgtgtcacta gtaccgtcta tcttctcgcc atctgtaatc tcaaagttgg ctacatagcg
      301 atttttcccc tgccgttcat acattgcata gctgttattt ccttgacttg aagccatgag
      361 atatcctttg ccatttggtg cataatagat tgtcagtcct tcaatatcag ctgtcaaatg
      421 atctcctgtc gcacggtcaa caacctgccc ctttgaccct ccgccgggct cagcgttaaa
      481 tttccagatg gcctcatctt cctctgctat gtataggttt ccgtactcat catccgcaac
      541 aaggccttcg gtctgagaat tcaacttaaa ttcacgcacc tttttccctg ttacataacc
      601 ctttccacca tcaacaattt catactgctc aaattcccct tgtttgcctg tcactaatgc
      661 gtaaaatgct cctgttttct ggctgtgata caagctgaat ccataaacct cagaaatatt
      721 ggtggaaata ggatggttcg gatctgtaat gcttttcaat tttcctttat ccccgtctat
      781 tgcatatact tcaattgtat tttttccttc ggaccggttg gatgcggcag caatatcaat
      841 tttttcgccg ttcaatggaa aatcatagcg cagatcgaca ttattgagct tgccaaactc
      901 ataagaatga agctgttttc cgtctaaatc atacacaacg agccctgact tcttatttgt
      961 tgtaatcaac ttgctttttt ccgggtgttt ttcatgcgtc gacggggaag ggtgggcgcg
     1021 ccgacccagc tttcttgtac aaagttggca ttataagaaa gcattgctta tcaatttgtt
     1081 gcaacgaaca ggtcactatc agtcaaaata aaatcattat ttgccatcca gctgatatcc
     1141 cctatagtga gtcgtattac atggtcatag ctgtttcctg gcagctctgg cccgtgtctc
     1201 aaaatctctg atgttacatt gcacaagata aaaatatatc atcatgaaca ataaaactgt
     1261 ctgcttacat aaacagtaat acaaggggtg ttatgagcca tattcaacgg gaaacgtcga
     1321 ggccgcgatt aaattccaac atggatgctg atttatatgg gtataaatgg gctcgcgata
     1381 atgtcgggca atcaggtgcg acaatctatc gcttgtatgg gaagcccgat gcgccagagt
     1441 tgtttctgaa acatggcaaa ggtagcgttg ccaatgatgt tacagatgag atggtcagac
     1501 taaactggct gacggaattt atgcctcttc cgaccatcaa gcattttatc cgtactcctg
     1561 atgatgcatg gttactcacc actgcgatcc ccggaaaaac agcattccag gtattagaag
     1621 aatatcctga ttcaggtgaa aatattgttg atgcgctggc agtgttcctg cgccggttgc
     1681 attcgattcc tgtttgtaat tgtcctttta acagcgatcg cgtatttcgt ctcgctcagg
     1741 cgcaatcacg aatgaataac ggtttggttg atgcgagtga ttttgatgac gagcgtaatg
     1801 gctggcctgt tgaacaagtc tggaaagaaa tgcataaact tttgccattc tcaccggatt
     1861 cagtcgtcac tcatggtgat ttctcacttg ataaccttat ttttgacgag gggaaattaa
     1921 taggttgtat tgatgttgga cgagtcggaa tcgcagaccg ataccaggat cttgccatcc
     1981 tatggaactg cctcggtgag ttttctcctt cattacagaa acggcttttt caaaaatatg
     2041 gtattgataa tcctgatatg aataaattgc agtttcattt gatgctcgat gagtttttct
     2101 aatcagaatt ggttaattgg ttgtaacact ggcagagcat tacgctgact tgacgggacg
     2161 gcgcaagctc atgaccaaaa tcccttaacg tgagttacgc gtcgttccac tgagcgtcag
     2221 accccgtaga aaagatcaaa ggatcttctt gagatccttt ttttctgcgc gtaatctgct
     2281 gcttgcaaac aaaaaaacca ccgctaccag cggtggtttg tttgccggat caagagctac
     2341 caactctttt tccgaaggta actggcttca gcagagcgca gataccaaat actgttcttc
     2401 tagtgtagcc gtagttaggc caccacttca agaactctgt agcaccgcct acatacctcg
     2461 ctctgctaat cctgttacca gtggctgctg ccagtggcga taagtcgtgt cttaccgggt
     2521 tggactcaag acgatagtta ccggataagg cgcagcggtc gggctgaacg gggggttcgt
     2581 gcacacagcc cagcttggag cgaacgacct acaccgaact gagataccta cagcgtgagc
     2641 tatgagaaag cgccacgctt cccgaaggga gaaaggcgga caggtatccg gtaagcggca
     2701 gggtcggaac aggagagcgc acgagggagc ttccaggggg aaacgcctgg tatctttata
     2761 gtcctgtcgg gtttcgccac ctctgacttg agcgtcgatt tttgtgatgc tcgtcagggg
     2821 ggcggagcct atggaaaaac gccagcaacg cggccttttt acggttcctg gccttttgct
     2881 ggccttttgc tcacatgttc tttcctgcgt tatcccctga ttctgtggat aaccgtatta
     2941 ccgcctttga gtgagctgat accgctcgcc gcagccgaac gaccgagcgc agcgagtcag
     3001 tgagcgagga agcggaagag cgcccaatac gcaaaccgcc tctccccgcg cgttggccga
     3061 ttcattaatg cagctggcac gacaggtttc ccgactggaa agcgggcagt gagcgcaacg
     3121 caattaatac gcgtaccgct agccaggaag agtttgtaga aacgcaaaaa ggccatccgt
     3181 caggatggcc ttctgcttag tttgatgcct ggcagtttat ggcgggcgtc ctgcccgcca
     3241 ccctccgggc cgttgcttca caacgttcaa atccgctccc ggcggatttg tcctactcag
     3301 gagagcgttc accgacaaac aacagataaa acgaaaggcc cagtcttccg actgagcctt
     3361 tcgttttatt tgatgcctgg cagttcccta ctctcgcgtt aacgctagca tggatgtttt
     3421 cccagtcacg acgttgtaaa acgacggcca gtcttaagct cgggccccaa ataatgattt
     3481 tattttgact gatagtgacc tgttcgttgc aacaaattga tgagcaatgc ttttttataa
     3541 tgccaacttt gtacaaaaaa gcaggctccg cggccgcctt gtttaacttt aagaaggagc
     3601 ccttcccccg tcgacgGAAT CTGTATATGG AGATTTTTGG GAAGGTTTAT GATGCTGATT
     3661 CATTTTTGTC CCCTTCCTTT CCTTATGTCA TATATGCTAC TTTATGCGTA TTCTGACAGA
     3721 AAGTTGCTGG TGGTAACGCC TTATTCTTGC AGCCATTTTG ATACGAGCGT TTCTATAATG
     3781 CCGGCAAGGC CGGCGATCGC CAAAAGTAAA ATCAGCCACT GCGCCGCTTG CGGGATCACC
     3841 GCCTGGCATA AAATCAAAAA GCCGGCACAC CACACGCCTG TGCACCAATA GCAGCTCAGC
     3901 AATTCACCAA TAAACGCCCT GACACCGGTT CCCTTAATCA CGATATAGGT TTCAATGTTC
     3961 CCGTCCGCAT CCTTTTCTTC CTTCTCTTCA TGAAACAGAC TGCGAAGCGG CGCCATAATC
     4021 GTGTCAAACA CCAGCAGGCG GGCGAGCCGA AAGACCGCAA GCGATAGAAG AACAATTGTC
     4081 AGCCCATTTA TAACCACTCG TTCACTCCTT TGCCAATCAT GATCCCTTCA CATATATGCC
     4141 AAAACCCTAT TCTTCATGAA TTGTATCTTG TCCGGCAGAA AATTGGTTAT TTTTATTATT
     4201 CCGCTCTGCA CCCCATTTGC ATTATATAGA GTATGGATAA GAAAGGAGTG AAGGTTNNNN
     4261 NNNNNNNNNN NNNNNNNNNN NNNNNNNNNN NNNNNNNNNN NNNNNNNNNN NNNNNNNNNN
     4321 NNNNNNNNNN NNNNNNNNNN NNNNNNNNNN NNNNNNNNNN NNNNNNNNNN NNNNNNNNNN
     4381 NNNNNNNNNN NNNNNNNNNN NNNNNNNNNN NNNNNNNNNN NNNNNNNNNN NNNNNNNNNN
     4441 NNNNNNNNNN NNNNNNNNNN NNNNNNNNNN NNNNNNNNNN NNNNNNNNNN NNNNNNNNNN
     4501 NNNNNNNNNN NNNNNNNNNN NNNNNNNNNN NNNNNNNNNN NNNNNNNNNN NNNNNNNNNN
     4561 NNNNNNNNNN NNNNNNNNNN NNNNNNNNNN NNNNNNNNNN NNNNNNNNNN NNNNNNNNNN
     4621 NNNNNNNNNN NGACGTCCTT TAACCCTTTC TTTTCACAAA CTTAAAAGAC GAGGTGAAAA
     4681 CAAATGTCAG ATAACGATAA ATTCAAAGAA GAGCTTGCAA AGCTTCCAGA AGTTNNNNNN
     4741 NNNNNNNNNN NNNNNNNNNN NNNNNNNNNN NNNNNNNNNN NNNNNNNNNN NNNNNNNNNN
     4801 NNNNNNNNNN NNNNNNNNNN NNNNNNNNNN NNNNNNNNNN NNNNNNNNNN NNNNNNNNNN
     4861 NNNNNNNNNN NNNNNNNNNN NNNNNNNNNN NNNNNNNNNN NNNNNNNNNN NNNNNNNNNN
     4921 NNNNNNNNNN NNNNNNNNNN NNNNNNNNNN NNNNNNNNNN NNNNNNNNNN NNNNNNNAGA
     4981 CGGAAAAACG ATAACAATTA GCCAATCATA AAAAATAGGG TTCTTCATCA GGATATATGA
     5041 CTCAGTCAAA ATAAGAGGCT CGCTCATTTA ATAACAGTAA AAGAAAAGGA GGAATAGATA
     5101 TGGAAAGCAG ACCATATTCT TGGGTTGCAC TTGATCCTGA CTGTGACCAT CCGTTAGATG
     5161 ACAAAGAGAA AGATAAAGAA AAACACGAAA GAAAATGTCA TTGCGACGTT TGCTGTAATG
     5221 GCAATGGTTT TTTTGGCAAC GACAACGCCT TCATCGACCA AGATCTAGCT CAAGCAAATC
     5281 TCAACAAACA AGTTTCAGAT GAAACGATTA TTATTAGAGA TTCTTGTGAC ATCAATGTTA
     5341 CATCTACAGA CGTTCAAGCC GTAACATCAG TTGTAACAGC ACTTAATGCC GCTGTCGTAA
     5401 CGGCAACTCT GACATCAATT GCAGACGGCG TAATTGCCGA ATTAGTCGCA CAAGATTTGT
     5461 TACAGCTTAC AGCTAACAAA CAAGTAAACC GCCAAAAACT TCTCATCGAA TGTTCCCGCG
     5521 GCGTAAACGT CACAACAGTA GATGCCGATA TCGCAACCCT TATTTCTACA GCAACAAATA
     5581 CACTCGTAGC CATCCTAGTT ATCACTCTTG TCCTCGGTGG CGGTGGCTCT GGTGGTGGCG
     5641 GCTCTGGCGG CGGTGGTTCT AGCGGCGGCG CGCCGATGGT TAGCAAAGGC GAAGAACTGT
     5701 TTACAGGCGT TGTTCCGATT CTGGTTGAAC TGGATGGCGA CGTTAATGGC CACAAATTTT
     5761 CAGTTTCAGG CGAAGGCGAA GGTGATGCAA CATATGGCAA ACTGACACTG AAATTTATCT
     5821 GCACAACAGG CAAACTGCCG GTTCCGTGGC CGACACTGGT TACAACATTT GGCTATGGCC
     5881 TGCAATGCTT TGCAAGATAT CCGGATCATA TGAAACAGCA TGATTTTTTT AAAAGCGCAA
     5941 TGCCGGAAGG CTATGTCCAA GAAAGAACGA TCTTTTTTAA AGATGATGGC AACTACAAAA
     6001 CGCGTGCGGA AGTTAAATTT GAAGGCGATA CACTGGTCAA TCGCATTGAA CTGAAAGGCA
     6061 TCGACTTTAA AGAAGATGGA AATATCCTGG GCCACAAACT GGAATATAAT TATAATAGCC
     6121 ATAACGTCTA TATCATGGCG GATAAACAGA AAAACGGCAT CAAAGTCAAC TTTAAAATCC
     6181 GCCACAATAT CGAAGATGGC TCAGTTCAAC TGGCAGATCA TTATCAACAA AACACACCGA
     6241 TTGGAGATGG CCCTGTTCTG CTGCCGGATA ATCATTATCT GTCATATCAA AGCAAACTGA
     6301 GCAAAGATCC GAACGAAAAA CGCGATCACA TGGTTCTGCT GGAATTTGTT ACAGCAGCAG
     6361 GCATTACACT GGGCATGGAT GAACTGTATA AATACTAGGA CCTAAAAGCA GAGCTAAAAA
     6421 CGCTCTGCTT TTTCTTATTT TCCAAGCATA TGATGAATAT ATAGACGTTC ACCCACACCA
     6481 AGTGGGGCAC GGGTACATAT GTTGTTAAGG ACTAAAGTCA AATACCCTAT AAAGAAGGAG
     6541 CTGAAATCAA TGAGCTGCGG AAAAACCCAT GGCCGGCATG AGAACTGTGT ATGCGATGCA
     6601 GTGGAAAAGA TTTTAGCAGA GCAGGAGGCA GTTGAAGAAC AGTGTCCGAC TGGCTGCTAT
     6661 ACCAACCTTT TAAACCCTAC GATTGCTGGA AAAGACACAA TTCCGTTTCT CGTTTTTGAT
     6721 AAAAAAGGCG GATTGTTCTC CACATTCGGA AACGTAGGGG GATTTGTGGA TGATATGCAA
     6781 TGCTTTGAAT CCATTTTCTT CCGCGTCGAA AAATTATGCG ATTGCTGTGC AACACTGTCT
     6841 ATTTTACGCC CGGTCGATGT CAAAGGCGAT ACCTTAAGTG TTTGCCACCC TTGCGACCCG
     6901 GATTTCTTCG GGCTAGAAAA AACAGATTTC TGCATTGAAG TGGATCTCGG ATGCTTCTGC
     6961 GCGATTCAGT GCCTGTCACC AGAGCTAGTT GACAGAACAT CGCCTCACAA AGATAAAAAG
     7021 CATCATCACA ATGGATAAAC ACTTGTAAAG AGGAATCCCC TTCCAAACTC TATTACAGGT
     7081 GCAAATCATT CAGCTGCTTC CAGCGTGAGG CAGCTGACTC TCCATCATTT CGCCAGTCTC
     7141 AAATTTATAA GGCAGGAGGG ATAATATGAG CCAGAAAACA TCAAGCTGCG TGCGTGAAGC
     7201 TGTAGAAAAT ATTGAAGATC TGCAAAACGC TGTTGAAGAA GACTGCCCGA CCGGCTGCCA
     7261 CTCTAAGCTT TTATCTGTAA GCCATTCGTT AGGCGACACA GTGCCTTTTG CAATATTTAC
     7321 ATCAAAATCA ACGCCATTAG TCGCCTTCGG AAATGTCGGC GAACTCGATA ACGGCCCTTG
     7381 CTTTAATACA GTATTTTTCA GGGTCGAAAG AGTGCATGGA AGCTGTGCAA CACTGTCATT
     7441 ATTAATCGCA TTTGACGAAC ACAAACACAT TTTGGACTTC ACCGATAAAG ATACGGTGTG
     7501 TGAAGTGTTC CGACTCGAAA AAACGAACTA CTGTATTGAA GTTGACTTAG ACTGCTTCTG
     7561 CGCAATCAAC TGCTTAAATC CTCGATTAAT CAATCGTACA CATCATCATT AATCATAAGC
     7621 TGGAAAAGCT TGCAGGCCTG CAGGCTTTTC TCTATGTAAA AAAAGCTGTC CGGCAACATC
     7681 AGCCGGGCAG CTTTTTTCTT TTTCGTTAAA AACCGAGCGG GTGCAAAGAG GTAATATCAT
     7741 CGATTGCCAG TTCGGTTGGG GCTCCGTTTC CGGTTGTTCG AAGCAGGACG GAATCATTTC
     7801 TTCTTCCGAC AATCACGCCC CTGTACGTTC TTCCATTGGC TTCAATCAAA CAAAGCGCTC
     7861 TCGGCATGTT ATGAGGCAGC TTTGTTAAAA AATCAATTTT TTCGTGGATC GTCATCTTGC
     7921 TCATCGGTTT TTTCACTTTT CGTGCCGGCG GTGCTTTTTC CTCCGCTTTA TCAGCACTAT
     7981 GGACAGCTTC CGGTTCTTTC TCAGGCTTCC GGGCCTCAAG TGCAGGCTCT TCCTTTTTTT
     8041 CTGCTTTCGG GGGCTCGTGT TCAACGGTTT CTTCTACGGC CTGCGGCTCT GCCTTCTGTT
     8101 CCTCTTGGCT TTTTATGTTC TCTGGCTCTC TCGCCTCTTG TGTTTGCTGA CTCACTGGTT
     8161 CGGCTGCAGG CTTTTGGTCT TCTTGCAGGA CATCCTGTGC CACGGCTTCC TCCTGCTGCT
     8221 TCTCATGGTA AGCCGGCTTT TCCTCAGCTT TTGGCGGAGC GGGTTTGTCG GCCTTTCTTT
     8281 TGATGACAAT CTCCTGCATG GATGACCTTG TAGTTTCTGC ATAATCCGGC TGAACAATAT
     8341 ACATGAGCGG TTTTTTATCC GCGTTTCTTT TCTTATTAGA CATCTTCATC CCTCCG
//
