# Supplementary material for: Enhanced Bacillus subtilis natural competence enables multiplexed genome and spore engineering
Source: bioRxiv preprint, doi:10.64898/2026.05.01.722266, version 1 (2026-05-05)
Supplement: Supplemental Data File [file 722266_file03.zip › Sequences/pENTR-cotY-mcherry.gb]

LOCUS       pENTR-cotY-mcherry      8387 bp ds-DNA     circular     16-APR-2026
DEFINITION  .
FEATURES             Location/Qualifiers
     misc_feature    1..3616
                     /label="pENTR"
                     /ApEinfo_revcolor="#b1ff67"
                     /ApEinfo_fwdcolor="#b1ff67"
     misc_feature    3617..5129
                     /label="cotY up"
                     /ApEinfo_revcolor="#84b0dc"
                     /ApEinfo_fwdcolor="#84b0dc"
     misc_feature    4460..4978
                     /label="cotX"
                     /ApEinfo_revcolor="#ff9ccd"
                     /ApEinfo_fwdcolor="#ff9ccd"
     terminator      4988..5009
                     /label="cotXterm"
                     /ApEinfo_revcolor="#f58a5e"
                     /ApEinfo_fwdcolor="#f58a5e"
     misc_feature    5130..5615
                     /label="cotY"
                     /ApEinfo_revcolor="#b1ff67"
                     /ApEinfo_fwdcolor="#b1ff67"
     CDS             5130..5615
                     /ApEinfo_revcolor="#84b0dc"
                     /ApEinfo_fwdcolor="#84b0dc"
                     /translation="MSCGKTHGRHENCVCDAVEKILAEQEAVEEQCPTGCYTNLLNPTIAGKDTIPFLVFDKKGGLFSTFGNVGGFVDDMQCFESIFFRVEKLCDCCATLSILRPVDVKGDTLSVCHPCDPDFFGLEKTDFCIEVDLGCFCAIQCLSPELVDRTSPHKDKKHHHNG"
     CDS             5616..5675
                     /ApEinfo_revcolor="#84b0dc"
                     /ApEinfo_fwdcolor="#84b0dc"
                     /translation="GGGGSGGGGSGGGGSSGGAP"
     CDS             5676..6386
                     /label="mcherry"
                     /ApEinfo_revcolor="#f58a5e"
                     /ApEinfo_fwdcolor="#f58a5e"
                     /translation="MVSKGEEDNMAIIKEFMRFKVHMEGSVNGHEFEIEGEGEGRPYEGTQTAKLKVTKGGPLPFAWDILSPQFMYGSKAYVKHPADIPDYLKLSFPEGFKWERVMNFEDGGVVTVTQDSSLQDGEFIYKVKLRGTNFPSDGPVMQKKTMGWEASSERMYPEDGALKGEIKQRLKLKDGGHYDAEVKTTYKAKKPVQLPGAYNVNIKLDITSHNEDYTIVEQYERAEGRHSTGGMDELYKY"
     CDS             6387..6389
                     /ApEinfo_revcolor="#84b0dc"
                     /ApEinfo_fwdcolor="#84b0dc"
                     /translation="*"
     misc_feature    6390..8387
                     /label="cotY down"
                     /ApEinfo_revcolor="#84b0dc"
                     /ApEinfo_fwdcolor="#84b0dc"
ORIGIN
        1 aagcagctgc acaagctgct ttctattcta gccgtcagaa cggtctttca gcttcctcgg
       61 atttacctgt ttatgaagat caggcatttc gccgagatgc tgtgcaattt gttcccacga
      121 tacaattttg aaattttgat tgacggcttg tccgttatca atattttcgc cgtcctgcgc
      181 cacaaaaatc ccgtacggat attttgggcc aagtccgaaa ccgagaacat caataccatc
      241 cgtgtcacta gtaccgtcta tcttctcgcc atctgtaatc tcaaagttgg ctacatagcg
      301 atttttcccc tgccgttcat acattgcata gctgttattt ccttgacttg aagccatgag
      361 atatcctttg ccatttggtg cataatagat tgtcagtcct tcaatatcag ctgtcaaatg
      421 atctcctgtc gcacggtcaa caacctgccc ctttgaccct ccgccgggct cagcgttaaa
      481 tttccagatg gcctcatctt cctctgctat gtataggttt ccgtactcat catccgcaac
      541 aaggccttcg gtctgagaat tcaacttaaa ttcacgcacc tttttccctg ttacataacc
      601 ctttccacca tcaacaattt catactgctc aaattcccct tgtttgcctg tcactaatgc
      661 gtaaaatgct cctgttttct ggctgtgata caagctgaat ccataaacct cagaaatatt
      721 ggtggaaata ggatggttcg gatctgtaat gcttttcaat tttcctttat ccccgtctat
      781 tgcatatact tcaattgtat tttttccttc ggaccggttg gatgcggcag caatatcaat
      841 tttttcgccg ttcaatggaa aatcatagcg cagatcgaca ttattgagct tgccaaactc
      901 ataagaatga agctgttttc cgtctaaatc atacacaacg agccctgact tcttatttgt
      961 tgtaatcaac ttgctttttt ccgggtgttt ttcatgcgtc gacggggaag ggtgggcgcg
     1021 ccgacccagc tttcttgtac aaagttggca ttataagaaa gcattgctta tcaatttgtt
     1081 gcaacgaaca ggtcactatc agtcaaaata aaatcattat ttgccatcca gctgatatcc
     1141 cctatagtga gtcgtattac atggtcatag ctgtttcctg gcagctctgg cccgtgtctc
     1201 aaaatctctg atgttacatt gcacaagata aaaatatatc atcatgaaca ataaaactgt
     1261 ctgcttacat aaacagtaat acaaggggtg ttatgagcca tattcaacgg gaaacgtcga
     1321 ggccgcgatt aaattccaac atggatgctg atttatatgg gtataaatgg gctcgcgata
     1381 atgtcgggca atcaggtgcg acaatctatc gcttgtatgg gaagcccgat gcgccagagt
     1441 tgtttctgaa acatggcaaa ggtagcgttg ccaatgatgt tacagatgag atggtcagac
     1501 taaactggct gacggaattt atgcctcttc cgaccatcaa gcattttatc cgtactcctg
     1561 atgatgcatg gttactcacc actgcgatcc ccggaaaaac agcattccag gtattagaag
     1621 aatatcctga ttcaggtgaa aatattgttg atgcgctggc agtgttcctg cgccggttgc
     1681 attcgattcc tgtttgtaat tgtcctttta acagcgatcg cgtatttcgt ctcgctcagg
     1741 cgcaatcacg aatgaataac ggtttggttg atgcgagtga ttttgatgac gagcgtaatg
     1801 gctggcctgt tgaacaagtc tggaaagaaa tgcataaact tttgccattc tcaccggatt
     1861 cagtcgtcac tcatggtgat ttctcacttg ataaccttat ttttgacgag gggaaattaa
     1921 taggttgtat tgatgttgga cgagtcggaa tcgcagaccg ataccaggat cttgccatcc
     1981 tatggaactg cctcggtgag ttttctcctt cattacagaa acggcttttt caaaaatatg
     2041 gtattgataa tcctgatatg aataaattgc agtttcattt gatgctcgat gagtttttct
     2101 aatcagaatt ggttaattgg ttgtaacact ggcagagcat tacgctgact tgacgggacg
     2161 gcgcaagctc atgaccaaaa tcccttaacg tgagttacgc gtcgttccac tgagcgtcag
     2221 accccgtaga aaagatcaaa ggatcttctt gagatccttt ttttctgcgc gtaatctgct
     2281 gcttgcaaac aaaaaaacca ccgctaccag cggtggtttg tttgccggat caagagctac
     2341 caactctttt tccgaaggta actggcttca gcagagcgca gataccaaat actgttcttc
     2401 tagtgtagcc gtagttaggc caccacttca agaactctgt agcaccgcct acatacctcg
     2461 ctctgctaat cctgttacca gtggctgctg ccagtggcga taagtcgtgt cttaccgggt
     2521 tggactcaag acgatagtta ccggataagg cgcagcggtc gggctgaacg gggggttcgt
     2581 gcacacagcc cagcttggag cgaacgacct acaccgaact gagataccta cagcgtgagc
     2641 tatgagaaag cgccacgctt cccgaaggga gaaaggcgga caggtatccg gtaagcggca
     2701 gggtcggaac aggagagcgc acgagggagc ttccaggggg aaacgcctgg tatctttata
     2761 gtcctgtcgg gtttcgccac ctctgacttg agcgtcgatt tttgtgatgc tcgtcagggg
     2821 ggcggagcct atggaaaaac gccagcaacg cggccttttt acggttcctg gccttttgct
     2881 ggccttttgc tcacatgttc tttcctgcgt tatcccctga ttctgtggat aaccgtatta
     2941 ccgcctttga gtgagctgat accgctcgcc gcagccgaac gaccgagcgc agcgagtcag
     3001 tgagcgagga agcggaagag cgcccaatac gcaaaccgcc tctccccgcg cgttggccga
     3061 ttcattaatg cagctggcac gacaggtttc ccgactggaa agcgggcagt gagcgcaacg
     3121 caattaatac gcgtaccgct agccaggaag agtttgtaga aacgcaaaaa ggccatccgt
     3181 caggatggcc ttctgcttag tttgatgcct ggcagtttat ggcgggcgtc ctgcccgcca
     3241 ccctccgggc cgttgcttca caacgttcaa atccgctccc ggcggatttg tcctactcag
     3301 gagagcgttc accgacaaac aacagataaa acgaaaggcc cagtcttccg actgagcctt
     3361 tcgttttatt tgatgcctgg cagttcccta ctctcgcgtt aacgctagca tggatgtttt
     3421 cccagtcacg acgttgtaaa acgacggcca gtcttaagct cgggccccaa ataatgattt
     3481 tattttgact gatagtgacc tgttcgttgc aacaaattga tgagcaatgc ttttttataa
     3541 tgccaacttt gtacaaaaaa gcaggctccg cggccgcctt gtttaacttt aagaaggagc
     3601 ccttcccccg tcgacgNNNN NNNNNNNNNN NNNNNNNNNN NNNNNNNNNN NNNNNNNNNN
     3661 NNNNNNNNNN NNNNNNNNNN NNNNNNNNNN NNNNNNNNNN NNNNNNNNNN NNNNNNNNNN
     3721 NNNNNNNNNN NNNNNNNNNN NNNNNNNNNN NNNNNNNNNN NNNNNNNNNN NNNNNNNNNN
     3781 NNNNNNNNNN NNNNNNNNNN NNNNNNNNNN NNNNNNNNNN NNNNNNNNNN NNNNNNNNNN
     3841 NNNNNNNNNN NNNNNNNNNN NNNNNNNNNN NNNNNNNNNN NNNNNNNNNN NNNNNNNNNN
     3901 NNNNNNNNNN NNNNNNNNNN NNNNNNNNNN NNNNNNNNNN NNNNNNNNNN NNNNNNNNNN
     3961 NNNNNNNNNN NNNNNNNNNN NNNNNNNNNN NGACGTCCTT TAACCCTTTC TTTTCACAAA
     4021 CTTAAAAGAC GAGGTGAAAA CAAATGTCAG ATAACGATAA ATTCAAAGAA GAGCTTGCAA
     4081 AGCTTCCAGA AGTTNNNNNN NNNNNNNNNN NNNNNNNNNN NNNNNNNNNN NNNNNNNNNN
     4141 NNNNNNNNNN NNNNNNNNNN NNNNNNNNNN NNNNNNNNNN NNNNNNNNNN NNNNNNNNNN
     4201 NNNNNNNNNN NNNNNNNNNN NNNNNNNNNN NNNNNNNNNN NNNNNNNNNN NNNNNNNNNN
     4261 NNNNNNNNNN NNNNNNNNNN NNNNNNNNNN NNNNNNNNNN NNNNNNNNNN NNNNNNNNNN
     4321 NNNNNNNNNN NNNNNNNAGA CGGAAAAACG ATAACAATTA GCCAATCATA AAAAATAGGG
     4381 TTCTTCATCA GGATATATGA CTCAGTCAAA ATAAGAGGCT CGCTCATTTA ATAACAGTAA
     4441 AAGAAAAGGA GGAATAGATA TGGAAAGCAG ACCATATTCT TGGGTTGCAC TTGATCCTGA
     4501 CTGTGACCAT CCGTTAGATG ACAAAGAGAA AGATAAAGAA AAACACGAAA GAAAATGTCA
     4561 TTGCGACGTT TGCTGTAATG GCAATGGTTT TTTTGGCAAC GACAACGCCT TCATCGACCA
     4621 AGATCTAGCT CAAGCAAATC TCAACAAACA AGTTTCAGAT GAAACGATTA TTATTAGAGA
     4681 TTCTTGTGAC ATCAATGTTA CATCTACAGA CGTTCAAGCC GTAACATCAG TTGTAACAGC
     4741 ACTTAATGCC GCTGTCGTAA CGGCAACTCT GACATCAATT GCAGACGGCG TAATTGCCGA
     4801 ATTAGTCGCA CAAGATTTGT TACAGCTTAC AGCTAACAAA CAAGTAAACC GCCAAAAACT
     4861 TCTCATCGAA TGTTCCCGCG GCGTAAACGT CACAACAGTA GATGCCGATA TCGCAACCCT
     4921 TATTTCTACA GCAACAAATA CACTCGTAGC CATCCTAGTT ATCACTCTTG TCCTCTAGGA
     4981 CCTAAAAGCA GAGCTAAAAA CGCTCTGCTT TTTCTTATTT TCCAAGCATA TGATGAATAT
     5041 ATAGACGTTC ACCCACACCA AGTGGGGCAC GGGTACATAT GTTGTTAAGG ACTAAAGTCA
     5101 AATACCCTAT AAAGAAGGAG CTGAAATCAA TGAGCTGCGG AAAAACCCAT GGCCGGCATG
     5161 AGAACTGTGT ATGCGATGCA GTGGAAAAGA TTTTAGCAGA GCAGGAGGCA GTTGAAGAAC
     5221 AGTGTCCGAC TGGCTGCTAT ACCAACCTTT TAAACCCTAC GATTGCTGGA AAAGACACAA
     5281 TTCCGTTTCT CGTTTTTGAT AAAAAAGGCG GATTGTTCTC CACATTCGGA AACGTAGGGG
     5341 GATTTGTGGA TGATATGCAA TGCTTTGAAT CCATTTTCTT CCGCGTCGAA AAATTATGCG
     5401 ATTGCTGTGC AACACTGTCT ATTTTACGCC CGGTCGATGT CAAAGGCGAT ACCTTAAGTG
     5461 TTTGCCACCC TTGCGACCCG GATTTCTTCG GGCTAGAAAA AACAGATTTC TGCATTGAAG
     5521 TGGATCTCGG ATGCTTCTGC GCGATTCAGT GCCTGTCACC AGAGCTAGTT GACAGAACAT
     5581 CGCCTCACAA AGATAAAAAG CATCATCACA ATGGAGGTGG CGGTGGCTCT GGTGGTGGCG
     5641 GCTCTGGCGG CGGTGGTTCT AGCGGCGGCG CGCCGATGGT TAGCAAAGGC GAAGAGGATA
     5701 ATATGGCGAT CATCAAAGAA TTTATGCGCT TTAAAGTTCA TATGGAAGGC AGCGTTAATG
     5761 GCCACGAATT TGAAATTGAA GGCGAAGGTG AAGGCAGACC GTATGAAGGC ACACAAACAG
     5821 CAAAACTGAA AGTTACAAAA GGCGGACCGC TGCCGTTTGC ATGGGATATT CTGTCACCGC
     5881 AATTTATGTA TGGCAGCAAA GCATATGTTA AACATCCGGC AGATATCCCG GATTATCTGA
     5941 AACTGTCATT TCCGGAAGGC TTTAAATGGG AACGCGTCAT GAATTTTGAA GATGGCGGAG
     6001 TTGTTACAGT CACACAAGAT TCATCACTGC AAGATGGCGA ATTTATCTAT AAAGTCAAAC
     6061 TGCGTGGCAC GAACTTTCCG TCAGATGGCC CTGTTATGCA GAAAAAAACA ATGGGCTGGG
     6121 AAGCATCAAG CGAAAGAATG TATCCGGAAG ATGGTGCACT GAAAGGCGAA ATTAAACAAC
     6181 GCCTGAAACT TAAAGACGGT GGACATTATG ATGCGGAAGT CAAAACAACG TATAAAGCGA
     6241 AAAAACCTGT TCAACTGCCT GGCGCATATA ACGTTAACAT TAAACTGGAT ATCACGAGCC
     6301 ATAACGAAGA TTATACAATC GTCGAACAGT ATGAAAGAGC AGAAGGACGC CATTCAACAG
     6361 GCGGAATGGA TGAACTGTAT AAATACTAAA CACTTGTAAA GAGGAATCCC CTTCCAAACT
     6421 CTATTACAGG TGCAAATCAT TCAGCTGCTT CCAGCGTGAG GCAGCTGACT CTCCATCATT
     6481 TCGCCAGTCT CAAATTTATA AGGCAGGAGG GATAATATGA GCCAGAAAAC ATCAAGCTGC
     6541 GTGCGTGAAG CTGTAGAAAA TATTGAAGAT CTGCAAAACG CTGTTGAAGA AGACTGCCCG
     6601 ACCGGCTGCC ACTCTAAGCT TTTATCTGTA AGCCATTCGT TAGGCGACAC AGTGCCTTTT
     6661 GCAATATTTA CATCAAAATC AACGCCATTA GTCGCCTTCG GAAATGTCGG CGAACTCGAT
     6721 AACGGCCCTT GCTTTAATAC AGTATTTTTC AGGGTCGAAA GAGTGCATGG AAGCTGTGCA
     6781 ACACTGTCAT TATTAATCGC ATTTGACGAA CACAAACACA TTTTGGACTT CACCGATAAA
     6841 GATACGGTGT GTGAAGTGTT CCGACTCGAA AAAACGAACT ACTGTATTGA AGTTGACTTA
     6901 GACTGCTTCT GCGCAATCAA CTGCTTAAAT CCTCGATTAA TCAATCGTAC ACATCATCAT
     6961 TAATCATAAG CTGGAAAAGC TTGCAGGCCT GCAGGCTTTT CTCTATGTAA AAAAAGCTGT
     7021 CCGGCAACAT CAGCCGGGCA GCTTTTTTCT TTTTCGTTAA AAACCGAGCG GGTGCAAAGA
     7081 GGTAATATCA TCGATTGCCA GTTCGGTTGG GGCTCCGTTT CCGGTTGTTC GAAGCAGGAC
     7141 GGAATCATTT CTTCTTCCGA CAATCACGCC CCTGTACGTT CTTCCATTGG CTTCAATCAA
     7201 ACAAAGCGCT CTCGGCATGT TATGAGGCAG CTTTGTTAAA AAATCAATTT TTTCGTGGAT
     7261 CGTCATCTTG CTCATCGGTT TTTTCACTTT TCGTGCCGGC GGTGCTTTTT CCTCCGCTTT
     7321 ATCAGCACTA TGGACAGCTT CCGGTTCTTT CTCAGGCTTC CGGGCCTCAA GTGCAGGCTC
     7381 TTCCTTTTTT TCTGCTTTCG GGGGCTCGTG TTCAACGGTT TCTTCTACGG CCTGCGGCTC
     7441 TGCCTTCTGT TCCTCTTGGC TTTTTATGTT CTCTGGCTCT CTCGCCTCTT GTGTTTGCTG
     7501 ACTCACTGGT TCGGCTGCAG GCTTTTGGTC TTCTTGCAGG ACATCCTGTG CCACGGCTTC
     7561 CTCCTGCTGC TTCTCATGGT AAGCCGGCTT TTCCTCAGCT TTTGGCGGAG CGGGTTTGTC
     7621 GGCCTTTCTT TTGATGACAA TCTCCTGCAT GGATGACCTT GTAGTTTCTG CATAATCCGG
     7681 CTGAACAATA TACATGAGCG GTTTTTTATC CGCGTTTCTT TTCTTATTAG ACATCTTCAT
     7741 CCCTCCGATT GTGTCATATT CTATCTATAT GACAGAAAGC TGAAAATCAG AAGAAATAAA
     7801 AAAGCAATCC CTATTCGGGA TTGCTTGATA TAGATCCTGC TTAGCGGGCA GTGATATGGA
     7861 AACCAGAATC AACGTGAAGA TTTTCACCTG TAATCCCGCG GGACATATCG CTGAACAAGA
     7921 ACGCAGCTGT ATCGCCCACT TCTTCAGGTG TTGTCGTGCG GCGAAGCGGT GCACGCTCTT
     7981 CGATGTCTTT TAAGATAGAG TTGAAATCGC TGATGCCTTT AGCAGATAAT GTTCTGATCG
     8041 GGCCGGCAGA AATGCTGTTG ACGCGGATAT TTTCTTTTCC TAAGTCAGCA GCTAAATATT
     8101 TCACACTTGC ATCAAGAGAA GCTTTTGCTA CACCCATGAC GTTGTAGTTT GGCATCACAA
     8161 GCTCTCCGCC AAGGTACGTC AAAGTGACAA TGCTTCCGCC TTCAGTCATC ATCGGACGTG
     8221 CCGCTTTGAC AACAGCAGTC AGAGAATATG AGCTGATGTT ATGAGCCAAA AGGAAGCCGT
     8281 CACGATTTGT GTTTAAGTAC TCGCCGACAA GCTCTTCTTT GTTGGCAAAC GCGATACAAT
     8341 GCGCGATACC GTGGATTACA CCGACCTGCT CCTTAATGCT TGCGAAG
//
