# Supplementary material for: Enhanced Bacillus subtilis natural competence enables multiplexed genome and spore engineering
Source: bioRxiv preprint, doi:10.64898/2026.05.01.722266, version 1 (2026-05-05)
Supplement: Supplemental Data File [file 722266_file03.zip › Sequences/pENTR-cotY-yfp.gb]

LOCUS       pENTR-cotY-YFP          8396 bp ds-DNA     circular     16-APR-2026
DEFINITION  .
FEATURES             Location/Qualifiers
     misc_feature    1..3616
                     /label="pENTR"
                     /ApEinfo_revcolor="#b1ff67"
                     /ApEinfo_fwdcolor="#b1ff67"
     misc_feature    3617..5129
                     /label="cotY up"
                     /ApEinfo_revcolor="#75c6a9"
                     /ApEinfo_fwdcolor="#75c6a9"
     misc_feature    4460..4978
                     /label="cotX"
                     /ApEinfo_revcolor="#ff9ccd"
                     /ApEinfo_fwdcolor="#ff9ccd"
     terminator      4988..5009
                     /label="cotXterm"
                     /ApEinfo_revcolor="#f58a5e"
                     /ApEinfo_fwdcolor="#f58a5e"
     misc_feature    5130..5615
                     /label="cotY"
                     /ApEinfo_revcolor="#b1ff67"
                     /ApEinfo_fwdcolor="#b1ff67"
     CDS             5130..5615
                     /ApEinfo_revcolor="#84b0dc"
                     /ApEinfo_fwdcolor="#84b0dc"
                     /translation="MSCGKTHGRHENCVCDAVEKILAEQEAVEEQCPTGCYTNLLNPTIAGKDTIPFLVFDKKGGLFSTFGNVGGFVDDMQCFESIFFRVEKLCDCCATLSILRPVDVKGDTLSVCHPCDPDFFGLEKTDFCIEVDLGCFCAIQCLSPELVDRTSPHKDKKHHHNG"
     CDS             5616..5675
                     /ApEinfo_revcolor="#84b0dc"
                     /ApEinfo_fwdcolor="#84b0dc"
                     /translation="GGGGSGGGGSGGGGSSGGAP"
     CDS             5676..6395
                     /label="meYFP"
                     /ApEinfo_revcolor="#ffef86"
                     /ApEinfo_fwdcolor="#ffef86"
                     /translation="MVSKGEELFTGVVPILVELDGDVNGHKFSVSGEGEGDATYGKLTLKFICTTGKLPVPWPTLVTTFGYGLQCFARYPDHMKQHDFFKSAMPEGYVQERTIFFKDDGNYKTRAEVKFEGDTLVNRIELKGIDFKEDGNILGHKLEYNYNSHNVYIMADKQKNGIKVNFKIRHNIEDGSVQLADHYQQNTPIGDGPVLLPDNHYLSYQSKLSKDPNEKRDHMVLLEFVTAAGITLGMDELYKY"
     CDS             6396..6398
                     /ApEinfo_revcolor="#84b0dc"
                     /ApEinfo_fwdcolor="#84b0dc"
                     /translation="*"
     misc_feature    6399..8396
                     /label="cotY down"
                     /ApEinfo_revcolor="#ffef86"
                     /ApEinfo_fwdcolor="#ffef86"
ORIGIN
        1 aagcagctgc acaagctgct ttctattcta gccgtcagaa cggtctttca gcttcctcgg
       61 atttacctgt ttatgaagat caggcatttc gccgagatgc tgtgcaattt gttcccacga
      121 tacaattttg aaattttgat tgacggcttg tccgttatca atattttcgc cgtcctgcgc
      181 cacaaaaatc ccgtacggat attttgggcc aagtccgaaa ccgagaacat caataccatc
      241 cgtgtcacta gtaccgtcta tcttctcgcc atctgtaatc tcaaagttgg ctacatagcg
      301 atttttcccc tgccgttcat acattgcata gctgttattt ccttgacttg aagccatgag
      361 atatcctttg ccatttggtg cataatagat tgtcagtcct tcaatatcag ctgtcaaatg
      421 atctcctgtc gcacggtcaa caacctgccc ctttgaccct ccgccgggct cagcgttaaa
      481 tttccagatg gcctcatctt cctctgctat gtataggttt ccgtactcat catccgcaac
      541 aaggccttcg gtctgagaat tcaacttaaa ttcacgcacc tttttccctg ttacataacc
      601 ctttccacca tcaacaattt catactgctc aaattcccct tgtttgcctg tcactaatgc
      661 gtaaaatgct cctgttttct ggctgtgata caagctgaat ccataaacct cagaaatatt
      721 ggtggaaata ggatggttcg gatctgtaat gcttttcaat tttcctttat ccccgtctat
      781 tgcatatact tcaattgtat tttttccttc ggaccggttg gatgcggcag caatatcaat
      841 tttttcgccg ttcaatggaa aatcatagcg cagatcgaca ttattgagct tgccaaactc
      901 ataagaatga agctgttttc cgtctaaatc atacacaacg agccctgact tcttatttgt
      961 tgtaatcaac ttgctttttt ccgggtgttt ttcatgcgtc gacggggaag ggtgggcgcg
     1021 ccgacccagc tttcttgtac aaagttggca ttataagaaa gcattgctta tcaatttgtt
     1081 gcaacgaaca ggtcactatc agtcaaaata aaatcattat ttgccatcca gctgatatcc
     1141 cctatagtga gtcgtattac atggtcatag ctgtttcctg gcagctctgg cccgtgtctc
     1201 aaaatctctg atgttacatt gcacaagata aaaatatatc atcatgaaca ataaaactgt
     1261 ctgcttacat aaacagtaat acaaggggtg ttatgagcca tattcaacgg gaaacgtcga
     1321 ggccgcgatt aaattccaac atggatgctg atttatatgg gtataaatgg gctcgcgata
     1381 atgtcgggca atcaggtgcg acaatctatc gcttgtatgg gaagcccgat gcgccagagt
     1441 tgtttctgaa acatggcaaa ggtagcgttg ccaatgatgt tacagatgag atggtcagac
     1501 taaactggct gacggaattt atgcctcttc cgaccatcaa gcattttatc cgtactcctg
     1561 atgatgcatg gttactcacc actgcgatcc ccggaaaaac agcattccag gtattagaag
     1621 aatatcctga ttcaggtgaa aatattgttg atgcgctggc agtgttcctg cgccggttgc
     1681 attcgattcc tgtttgtaat tgtcctttta acagcgatcg cgtatttcgt ctcgctcagg
     1741 cgcaatcacg aatgaataac ggtttggttg atgcgagtga ttttgatgac gagcgtaatg
     1801 gctggcctgt tgaacaagtc tggaaagaaa tgcataaact tttgccattc tcaccggatt
     1861 cagtcgtcac tcatggtgat ttctcacttg ataaccttat ttttgacgag gggaaattaa
     1921 taggttgtat tgatgttgga cgagtcggaa tcgcagaccg ataccaggat cttgccatcc
     1981 tatggaactg cctcggtgag ttttctcctt cattacagaa acggcttttt caaaaatatg
     2041 gtattgataa tcctgatatg aataaattgc agtttcattt gatgctcgat gagtttttct
     2101 aatcagaatt ggttaattgg ttgtaacact ggcagagcat tacgctgact tgacgggacg
     2161 gcgcaagctc atgaccaaaa tcccttaacg tgagttacgc gtcgttccac tgagcgtcag
     2221 accccgtaga aaagatcaaa ggatcttctt gagatccttt ttttctgcgc gtaatctgct
     2281 gcttgcaaac aaaaaaacca ccgctaccag cggtggtttg tttgccggat caagagctac
     2341 caactctttt tccgaaggta actggcttca gcagagcgca gataccaaat actgttcttc
     2401 tagtgtagcc gtagttaggc caccacttca agaactctgt agcaccgcct acatacctcg
     2461 ctctgctaat cctgttacca gtggctgctg ccagtggcga taagtcgtgt cttaccgggt
     2521 tggactcaag acgatagtta ccggataagg cgcagcggtc gggctgaacg gggggttcgt
     2581 gcacacagcc cagcttggag cgaacgacct acaccgaact gagataccta cagcgtgagc
     2641 tatgagaaag cgccacgctt cccgaaggga gaaaggcgga caggtatccg gtaagcggca
     2701 gggtcggaac aggagagcgc acgagggagc ttccaggggg aaacgcctgg tatctttata
     2761 gtcctgtcgg gtttcgccac ctctgacttg agcgtcgatt tttgtgatgc tcgtcagggg
     2821 ggcggagcct atggaaaaac gccagcaacg cggccttttt acggttcctg gccttttgct
     2881 ggccttttgc tcacatgttc tttcctgcgt tatcccctga ttctgtggat aaccgtatta
     2941 ccgcctttga gtgagctgat accgctcgcc gcagccgaac gaccgagcgc agcgagtcag
     3001 tgagcgagga agcggaagag cgcccaatac gcaaaccgcc tctccccgcg cgttggccga
     3061 ttcattaatg cagctggcac gacaggtttc ccgactggaa agcgggcagt gagcgcaacg
     3121 caattaatac gcgtaccgct agccaggaag agtttgtaga aacgcaaaaa ggccatccgt
     3181 caggatggcc ttctgcttag tttgatgcct ggcagtttat ggcgggcgtc ctgcccgcca
     3241 ccctccgggc cgttgcttca caacgttcaa atccgctccc ggcggatttg tcctactcag
     3301 gagagcgttc accgacaaac aacagataaa acgaaaggcc cagtcttccg actgagcctt
     3361 tcgttttatt tgatgcctgg cagttcccta ctctcgcgtt aacgctagca tggatgtttt
     3421 cccagtcacg acgttgtaaa acgacggcca gtcttaagct cgggccccaa ataatgattt
     3481 tattttgact gatagtgacc tgttcgttgc aacaaattga tgagcaatgc ttttttataa
     3541 tgccaacttt gtacaaaaaa gcaggctccg cggccgcctt gtttaacttt aagaaggagc
     3601 ccttcccccg tcgacgNNNN NNNNNNNNNN NNNNNNNNNN NNNNNNNNNN NNNNNNNNNN
     3661 NNNNNNNNNN NNNNNNNNNN NNNNNNNNNN NNNNNNNNNN NNNNNNNNNN NNNNNNNNNN
     3721 NNNNNNNNNN NNNNNNNNNN NNNNNNNNNN NNNNNNNNNN NNNNNNNNNN NNNNNNNNNN
     3781 NNNNNNNNNN NNNNNNNNNN NNNNNNNNNN NNNNNNNNNN NNNNNNNNNN NNNNNNNNNN
     3841 NNNNNNNNNN NNNNNNNNNN NNNNNNNNNN NNNNNNNNNN NNNNNNNNNN NNNNNNNNNN
     3901 NNNNNNNNNN NNNNNNNNNN NNNNNNNNNN NNNNNNNNNN NNNNNNNNNN NNNNNNNNNN
     3961 NNNNNNNNNN NNNNNNNNNN NNNNNNNNNN NGACGTCCTT TAACCCTTTC TTTTCACAAA
     4021 CTTAAAAGAC GAGGTGAAAA CAAATGTCAG ATAACGATAA ATTCAAAGAA GAGCTTGCAA
     4081 AGCTTCCAGA AGTTNNNNNN NNNNNNNNNN NNNNNNNNNN NNNNNNNNNN NNNNNNNNNN
     4141 NNNNNNNNNN NNNNNNNNNN NNNNNNNNNN NNNNNNNNNN NNNNNNNNNN NNNNNNNNNN
     4201 NNNNNNNNNN NNNNNNNNNN NNNNNNNNNN NNNNNNNNNN NNNNNNNNNN NNNNNNNNNN
     4261 NNNNNNNNNN NNNNNNNNNN NNNNNNNNNN NNNNNNNNNN NNNNNNNNNN NNNNNNNNNN
     4321 NNNNNNNNNN NNNNNNNAGA CGGAAAAACG ATAACAATTA GCCAATCATA AAAAATAGGG
     4381 TTCTTCATCA GGATATATGA CTCAGTCAAA ATAAGAGGCT CGCTCATTTA ATAACAGTAA
     4441 AAGAAAAGGA GGAATAGATA TGGAAAGCAG ACCATATTCT TGGGTTGCAC TTGATCCTGA
     4501 CTGTGACCAT CCGTTAGATG ACAAAGAGAA AGATAAAGAA AAACACGAAA GAAAATGTCA
     4561 TTGCGACGTT TGCTGTAATG GCAATGGTTT TTTTGGCAAC GACAACGCCT TCATCGACCA
     4621 AGATCTAGCT CAAGCAAATC TCAACAAACA AGTTTCAGAT GAAACGATTA TTATTAGAGA
     4681 TTCTTGTGAC ATCAATGTTA CATCTACAGA CGTTCAAGCC GTAACATCAG TTGTAACAGC
     4741 ACTTAATGCC GCTGTCGTAA CGGCAACTCT GACATCAATT GCAGACGGCG TAATTGCCGA
     4801 ATTAGTCGCA CAAGATTTGT TACAGCTTAC AGCTAACAAA CAAGTAAACC GCCAAAAACT
     4861 TCTCATCGAA TGTTCCCGCG GCGTAAACGT CACAACAGTA GATGCCGATA TCGCAACCCT
     4921 TATTTCTACA GCAACAAATA CACTCGTAGC CATCCTAGTT ATCACTCTTG TCCTCTAGGA
     4981 CCTAAAAGCA GAGCTAAAAA CGCTCTGCTT TTTCTTATTT TCCAAGCATA TGATGAATAT
     5041 ATAGACGTTC ACCCACACCA AGTGGGGCAC GGGTACATAT GTTGTTAAGG ACTAAAGTCA
     5101 AATACCCTAT AAAGAAGGAG CTGAAATCAA TGAGCTGCGG AAAAACCCAT GGCCGGCATG
     5161 AGAACTGTGT ATGCGATGCA GTGGAAAAGA TTTTAGCAGA GCAGGAGGCA GTTGAAGAAC
     5221 AGTGTCCGAC TGGCTGCTAT ACCAACCTTT TAAACCCTAC GATTGCTGGA AAAGACACAA
     5281 TTCCGTTTCT CGTTTTTGAT AAAAAAGGCG GATTGTTCTC CACATTCGGA AACGTAGGGG
     5341 GATTTGTGGA TGATATGCAA TGCTTTGAAT CCATTTTCTT CCGCGTCGAA AAATTATGCG
     5401 ATTGCTGTGC AACACTGTCT ATTTTACGCC CGGTCGATGT CAAAGGCGAT ACCTTAAGTG
     5461 TTTGCCACCC TTGCGACCCG GATTTCTTCG GGCTAGAAAA AACAGATTTC TGCATTGAAG
     5521 TGGATCTCGG ATGCTTCTGC GCGATTCAGT GCCTGTCACC AGAGCTAGTT GACAGAACAT
     5581 CGCCTCACAA AGATAAAAAG CATCATCACA ATGGAGGTGG CGGTGGCTCT GGTGGTGGCG
     5641 GCTCTGGCGG CGGTGGTTCT AGCGGCGGCG CGCCGATGGT TAGCAAAGGC GAAGAACTGT
     5701 TTACAGGCGT TGTTCCGATT CTGGTTGAAC TGGATGGCGA CGTTAATGGC CACAAATTTT
     5761 CAGTTTCAGG CGAAGGCGAA GGTGATGCAA CATATGGCAA ACTGACACTG AAATTTATCT
     5821 GCACAACAGG CAAACTGCCG GTTCCGTGGC CGACACTGGT TACAACATTT GGCTATGGCC
     5881 TGCAATGCTT TGCAAGATAT CCGGATCATA TGAAACAGCA TGATTTTTTT AAAAGCGCAA
     5941 TGCCGGAAGG CTATGTCCAA GAAAGAACGA TCTTTTTTAA AGATGATGGC AACTACAAAA
     6001 CGCGTGCGGA AGTTAAATTT GAAGGCGATA CACTGGTCAA TCGCATTGAA CTGAAAGGCA
     6061 TCGACTTTAA AGAAGATGGA AATATCCTGG GCCACAAACT GGAATATAAT TATAATAGCC
     6121 ATAACGTCTA TATCATGGCG GATAAACAGA AAAACGGCAT CAAAGTCAAC TTTAAAATCC
     6181 GCCACAATAT CGAAGATGGC TCAGTTCAAC TGGCAGATCA TTATCAACAA AACACACCGA
     6241 TTGGAGATGG CCCTGTTCTG CTGCCGGATA ATCATTATCT GTCATATCAA AGCAAACTGA
     6301 GCAAAGATCC GAACGAAAAA CGCGATCACA TGGTTCTGCT GGAATTTGTT ACAGCAGCAG
     6361 GCATTACACT GGGCATGGAT GAACTGTATA AATACTAAAC ACTTGTAAAG AGGAATCCCC
     6421 TTCCAAACTC TATTACAGGT GCAAATCATT CAGCTGCTTC CAGCGTGAGG CAGCTGACTC
     6481 TCCATCATTT CGCCAGTCTC AAATTTATAA GGCAGGAGGG ATAATATGAG CCAGAAAACA
     6541 TCAAGCTGCG TGCGTGAAGC TGTAGAAAAT ATTGAAGATC TGCAAAACGC TGTTGAAGAA
     6601 GACTGCCCGA CCGGCTGCCA CTCTAAGCTT TTATCTGTAA GCCATTCGTT AGGCGACACA
     6661 GTGCCTTTTG CAATATTTAC ATCAAAATCA ACGCCATTAG TCGCCTTCGG AAATGTCGGC
     6721 GAACTCGATA ACGGCCCTTG CTTTAATACA GTATTTTTCA GGGTCGAAAG AGTGCATGGA
     6781 AGCTGTGCAA CACTGTCATT ATTAATCGCA TTTGACGAAC ACAAACACAT TTTGGACTTC
     6841 ACCGATAAAG ATACGGTGTG TGAAGTGTTC CGACTCGAAA AAACGAACTA CTGTATTGAA
     6901 GTTGACTTAG ACTGCTTCTG CGCAATCAAC TGCTTAAATC CTCGATTAAT CAATCGTACA
     6961 CATCATCATT AATCATAAGC TGGAAAAGCT TGCAGGCCTG CAGGCTTTTC TCTATGTAAA
     7021 AAAAGCTGTC CGGCAACATC AGCCGGGCAG CTTTTTTCTT TTTCGTTAAA AACCGAGCGG
     7081 GTGCAAAGAG GTAATATCAT CGATTGCCAG TTCGGTTGGG GCTCCGTTTC CGGTTGTTCG
     7141 AAGCAGGACG GAATCATTTC TTCTTCCGAC AATCACGCCC CTGTACGTTC TTCCATTGGC
     7201 TTCAATCAAA CAAAGCGCTC TCGGCATGTT ATGAGGCAGC TTTGTTAAAA AATCAATTTT
     7261 TTCGTGGATC GTCATCTTGC TCATCGGTTT TTTCACTTTT CGTGCCGGCG GTGCTTTTTC
     7321 CTCCGCTTTA TCAGCACTAT GGACAGCTTC CGGTTCTTTC TCAGGCTTCC GGGCCTCAAG
     7381 TGCAGGCTCT TCCTTTTTTT CTGCTTTCGG GGGCTCGTGT TCAACGGTTT CTTCTACGGC
     7441 CTGCGGCTCT GCCTTCTGTT CCTCTTGGCT TTTTATGTTC TCTGGCTCTC TCGCCTCTTG
     7501 TGTTTGCTGA CTCACTGGTT CGGCTGCAGG CTTTTGGTCT TCTTGCAGGA CATCCTGTGC
     7561 CACGGCTTCC TCCTGCTGCT TCTCATGGTA AGCCGGCTTT TCCTCAGCTT TTGGCGGAGC
     7621 GGGTTTGTCG GCCTTTCTTT TGATGACAAT CTCCTGCATG GATGACCTTG TAGTTTCTGC
     7681 ATAATCCGGC TGAACAATAT ACATGAGCGG TTTTTTATCC GCGTTTCTTT TCTTATTAGA
     7741 CATCTTCATC CCTCCGATTG TGTCATATTC TATCTATATG ACAGAAAGCT GAAAATCAGA
     7801 AGAAATAAAA AAGCAATCCC TATTCGGGAT TGCTTGATAT AGATCCTGCT TAGCGGGCAG
     7861 TGATATGGAA ACCAGAATCA ACGTGAAGAT TTTCACCTGT AATCCCGCGG GACATATCGC
     7921 TGAACAAGAA CGCAGCTGTA TCGCCCACTT CTTCAGGTGT TGTCGTGCGG CGAAGCGGTG
     7981 CACGCTCTTC GATGTCTTTT AAGATAGAGT TGAAATCGCT GATGCCTTTA GCAGATAATG
     8041 TTCTGATCGG GCCGGCAGAA ATGCTGTTGA CGCGGATATT TTCTTTTCCT AAGTCAGCAG
     8101 CTAAATATTT CACACTTGCA TCAAGAGAAG CTTTTGCTAC ACCCATGACG TTGTAGTTTG
     8161 GCATCACAAG CTCTCCGCCA AGGTACGTCA AAGTGACAAT GCTTCCGCCT TCAGTCATCA
     8221 TCGGACGTGC CGCTTTGACA ACAGCAGTCA GAGAATATGA GCTGATGTTA TGAGCCAAAA
     8281 GGAAGCCGTC ACGATTTGTG TTTAAGTACT CGCCGACAAG CTCTTCTTTG TTGGCAAACG
     8341 CGATACAATG CGCGATACCG TGGATTACAC CGACCTGCTC CTTAATGCTT GCGAAG
//
