# Supplementary material for: Enhanced Bacillus subtilis natural competence enables multiplexed genome and spore engineering
Source: bioRxiv preprint, doi:10.64898/2026.05.01.722266, version 1 (2026-05-05)
Supplement: Supplemental Data File [file 722266_file03.zip › Sequences/pENTR-CT5-cotG-mcherry.gb]

LOCUS       pENTR-CT5-cotG-mcherry  8131 bp ds-DNA     circular     16-APR-2026
DEFINITION  pAH328igemrdy with RFP rotated to position 1957
ACCESSION   pBs3C-luxABCDE
SOURCE      Unknown (unknown)
  ORGANISM  Unknown Unclassified.
COMMENT     Imported using the Genbank importer. File name: ECE733
            pBS3Klux-[RFP].gbk SECID/File created by Clone Manager, Scientific
            & Educational Software Homology arms start at start codon. No gap
            removed from genome to match the SP native co-transformation
            constructs. 2 kb HA length. Bi-directional terminator from pDG1730
FEATURES             Location/Qualifiers
     misc_feature    147..735
                     /label="ori"
                     /ApEinfo_revcolor="#b4abac"
                     /ApEinfo_fwdcolor="#b4abac"
     misc_feature    1366..3399
                     /label="gltA up"
                     /ApEinfo_revcolor="#d6b295"
                     /ApEinfo_fwdcolor="#d6b295"
     misc_feature    3480..3581
                     /label="bi-directional terminator"
                     /ApEinfo_revcolor="#ffef86"
                     /ApEinfo_fwdcolor="#ffef86"
     CDS             complement(3615..4328)
                     /ApEinfo_revcolor="#84b0dc"
                     /ApEinfo_fwdcolor="#84b0dc"
                     /translation="MVSKGEEDNMAIIKEFMRFKVHMEGSVNGHEFEIEGEGEGRPYEGTQTAKLKVTKGGPLPFAWDILSPQFMYGSKAYVKHPADIPDYLKLSFPEGFKWERVMNFEDGGVVTVTQDSSLQDGEFIYKVKLRGTNFPSDGPVMQKKTMGWEASSERMYPEDGALKGEIKQRLKLKDGGHYDAEVKTTYKAKKPVQLPGAYNVNIKLDITSHNEDYTIVEQYERAEGRHSTGGMDELYKY*"
     misc_feature    complement(3618..4328)
                     /label="mCherry"
                     /ApEinfo_revcolor="#f58a5e"
                     /ApEinfo_fwdcolor="#f58a5e"
     CDS             complement(4329..4388)
                     /ApEinfo_revcolor="#84b0dc"
                     /ApEinfo_fwdcolor="#84b0dc"
                     /translation="GGGGSGGGGSGGGGSSGGAP"
     misc_feature    complement(4389..4973)
                     /label="cotG"
                     /ApEinfo_revcolor="#f58a5e"
                     /ApEinfo_fwdcolor="#f58a5e"
     CDS             complement(4389..4973)
                     /ApEinfo_revcolor="#84b0dc"
                     /ApEinfo_fwdcolor="#84b0dc"
                     /translation="LGHYSHSDIEEAVKSAKKEGLKDYLYQEPHGKKRSHKKSHRTHKKSRSHKKSYCSHKKSRSHKKSFCSHKKSRSHKKSYCSHKKSRSHKKSYRSHKKSRSYKKSYRSYKKSRSYKKSCRSYKKSRSYKKSYCSHKKKSRSYKKSCRTHKKSYRSHKKYYKKPHHHCDDYKRHDDYDSKKEYWKDGNCWVVKKKYK"
     misc_feature    complement(4974..5103)
                     /label="PcotG"
                     /ApEinfo_revcolor="#b7e6d7"
                     /ApEinfo_fwdcolor="#b7e6d7"
     misc_feature    5104..7152
                     /label="gltA down"
                     /ApEinfo_revcolor="#c7b0e3"
                     /ApEinfo_fwdcolor="#c7b0e3"
     misc_feature    7153..1365
                     /label="pENTR backbone"
                     /ApEinfo_revcolor="#b1ff67"
                     /ApEinfo_fwdcolor="#b1ff67"
     CDS             7322..8131
                     /label="kanR"
                     /ApEinfo_revcolor="#84b0dc"
                     /ApEinfo_fwdcolor="#84b0dc"
                     /translation="MSHIQRETSRPRLNSNMDADLYGYKWARDNVGQSGATIYRLYGKPDAPELFLKHGKGSVANDVTDEMVRLNWLTEFMPLPTIKHFIRTPDDAWLLTTAIPGKTAFQVLEEYPDSGENIVDALAVFLRRLHSIPVCNCPFNSDRVFRLAQAQSRMNNGLVDASDFDDERNGWPVEQVWKEMHKLLPFSPDSVVTHGDFSLDNLIFDEGKLIGCIDVGRVGIADRYQDLAILWNCLGEFSPSLQKRLFQKYGIDNPDMNKLQFHLMLDEFF*"
ORIGIN
        1 tcagaattgg ttaattggtt gtaacactgg cagagcatta cgctgacttg acgggacggc
       61 gcaagctcat gaccaaaatc ccttaacgtg agttacgcgt cgttccactg agcgtcagac
      121 cccgtagaaa agatcaaagg atcttcttga gatccttttt ttctgcgcgt aatctgctgc
      181 ttgcaaacaa aaaaaccacc gctaccagcg gtggtttgtt tgccggatca agagctacca
      241 actctttttc cgaaggtaac tggcttcagc agagcgcaga taccaaatac tgttcttcta
      301 gtgtagccgt agttaggcca ccacttcaag aactctgtag caccgcctac atacctcgct
      361 ctgctaatcc tgttaccagt ggctgctgcc agtggcgata agtcgtgtct taccgggttg
      421 gactcaagac gatagttacc ggataaggcg cagcggtcgg gctgaacggg gggttcgtgc
      481 acacagccca gcttggagcg aacgacctac accgaactga gatacctaca gcgtgagcta
      541 tgagaaagcg ccacgcttcc cgaagggaga aaggcggaca ggtatccggt aagcggcagg
      601 gtcggaacag gagagcgcac gagggagctt ccagggggaa acgcctggta tctttatagt
      661 cctgtcgggt ttcgccacct ctgacttgag cgtcgatttt tgtgatgctc gtcagggggg
      721 cggagcctat ggaaaaacgc cagcaacgcg gcctttttac ggttcctggc cttttgctgg
      781 ccttttgctc acatgttctt tcctgcgtta tcccctgatt ctgtggataa ccgtattacc
      841 gcctttgagt gagctgatac cgctcgccgc agccgaacga ccgagcgcag cgagtcagtg
      901 agcgaggaag cggaagagcg cccaatacgc aaaccgcctc tccccgcgcg ttggccgatt
      961 cattaatgca gctggcacga caggtttccc gactggaaag cgggcagtga gcgcaacgca
     1021 attaatacgc gtaccgctag ccaggaagag tttgtagaaa cgcaaaaagg ccatccgtca
     1081 ggatggcctt ctgcttagtt tgatgcctgg cagtttatgg cgggcgtcct gcccgccacc
     1141 ctccgggccg ttgcttcaca acgttcaaat ccgctcccgg cggatttgtc ctactcagga
     1201 gagcgttcac cgacaaacaa cagataaaac gaaaggccca gtcttccgac tgagcctttc
     1261 gttttatttg atgcctggca gttccctact ctcgcgttaa cgctagcatg gatgttttcc
     1321 cagtcacgac gttgtaaaac gacggccagt cttaagctcg ggcccGCTCG GATTTATCCA
     1381 AAGGCCCGAG AAGCTTCCAG AAAAACAAGC ATCAGCTTCA ATCGGCCAGG GATTGCTAAT
     1441 GGAGGCTTAT TCAAAGCTGT TTTTGGCACA CGGCTATGTC GCATCCCAAA TTTTAATTAC
     1501 GAGAAGCGAT TTTTCTGATG AATATCGATA CAACAATGTC AGGAATACAA TGAATGTACT
     1561 GCTCGAGCGC GGCATCATCC CGATCATAAA CGAAAATGAC ACAGTTACCG TCAATCGGCT
     1621 CAAGTTTGGC GACAATGATA CGCTCGCAGC AAAAGTCGCA GGATTGATTG ATGCAGATAT
     1681 GCTTGTGATT TTATCAGATA TAGACGGATT ATATGACGGC AATCCGCGCA CAAATCCAGA
     1741 AGCGAAAAAG ATACAGCGGG TGAGTGAAAT AACACCTGAC ATCGAAGCAT GCGCAGGTGA
     1801 CACTGGAAGC ATCGTTGGCA CCGGCGGCAT GCGCTCTAAG CTTGATGCGT TTAAAATCGT
     1861 AATGGCGTCT GGCATTAAAG GTTTCCTAGG TCAGGCAGAT GCTGGCGATA TTTTATACCA
     1921 CGCCGTTCAT GAACAGGCGG AAGGCACCTA TTTTGAAGCA GAAGGAACGC TTCCGTTGAA
     1981 TCAAAAGGAG CAATGGATCG CTTTTAATTC CGGTCCGGAA GGTGAAATGA TTTTATCAGA
     2041 TGATTGTTCA CGAAAAATAA CAAACGGACA ATCGAGTTTA TACCTAGACG GTGTACAGAA
     2101 GATTAAAGGG AAATTCAAAA GCGGTTCAGT TGTTCGGCTG ATGGATTCAA AAGGGACGGA
     2161 AATCGGCCTT GGAATCGTCA ATTACTCTTC TGTACAGCTT CAAGAACCGG AAAAGAAAAA
     2221 GGAACTGACA AATAGAGCTC TAATTGATCA AGAAGCATTT GTTTGCCATG TGGATTTTTC
     2281 TTTACCTGTA AATTAATTTG CAGAAAAAAA CCCGAAGCTT CTATATAGAA GCTCGGGTTC
     2341 ATTTTTTTTA TTGATACTGC TCCAGCTTAG AGAAAAATTG AATGACAAAC TCATAAAAAT
     2401 CATTCGCGGA AGGCGCAAGC TCTCTATTTT TCGGTTTAAT GATTCCGACA GTCCGTTTTA
     2461 CTTGAGGGAA CTCAATTGGA ATTTTCACAG TAAAACGAGG TGTTGTTTCA GCAAAAGTAC
     2521 TTTCAGGCAG AAGGGTAACG CCCATTCCTG CGGACACTAA CCCTTTGATC GCATCCAAAT
     2581 CCTCACCCTC CGTGGAAACG AGAGGAGCAA AGCCTGCTTG TTTGCAAGTA TCGATTGCCA
     2641 TCTCTCTAAG TACAAATCCT TCCGGGAACA ATACAAATTG GTCGTTGCGC AAATCGATTA
     2701 AATGAACCGT TTTTTGTTTA GCAAGCGGAT GATTTAATGG AACAAGCGCG TAAATTTTTT
     2761 CAGTAAATAA TATTTTTCCC GTTATGTCAG AGAAATTCGT CGGCACCGGC CCTAATAAGG
     2821 CCAGATCAAT ATCGCGGTTT CTGACAGCTT CAATCAGAAA CTTATAGGAG CCTTGGCGCA
     2881 GCAAAAATTC GACGTGCGGA TATTCTTCTT TAAACGCTGA AATGACAGTC GGCAAAAGCT
     2941 GGCTGGCGAG GCTTGTAGGA AAGCCGATCT TTACCGTTCC GCGATGCGGG TCAAGATACT
     3001 CATCAATTTG CTCTTTCGCA TAATCAATGG CTTTCATCGC CGTTTTCACA TGAATTAAAA
     3061 ATTCTTTTCC GATTGGCGTG AGTTTGATAT TTCTCCCTTC ACGCTCAAAT AAGGTCACAT
     3121 TTAATTCTTC TTCAAGATTG GCAATTTGTC TGCTGATTGC TGATTGGGCC ACATGCAAAT
     3181 GATCAGCGGC TTCTGAAACG TGTTCTCTTT CAGCCACCTC CATAAAATAA CGCAGTTGGC
     3241 GCAGCTCCAT GTTTGTCTCA CATCCATCTA TCTCATTTTG AGATTCTTTT GATCTAAATT
     3301 ATATATTGTT TATATCGTTT TGAAAACCTA CAATGATTAT AGAGTTGTTA GATTTTATGA
     3361 CCGGTATTAT CGGAAATTGA TCGGGGGAGA GGAATTatgC TCGGATACCC TTACTCTGTT
     3421 GAAAACGAAT AGATAGGTTA AGGAACGGTT ATTTCTGCGT AGATCTATCT TACACAGCAT
     3481 CACACTGGCT CACCTTCGGG TGGGCCTTTC TGCGTTTATA TACTAGAGAG AGAATATAAA
     3541 AAGCCAGATT ATTAATCCGG CTTTTTTATT ATTTAGGCAA CTGAAACGAT TCGGATCCTG
     3601 TATTACTATT CTTATTAGTA TTTATACAGT TCATCCATTC CGCCTGTTGA ATGGCGTCCT
     3661 TCTGCTCTTT CATACTGTTC GACGATTGTA TAATCTTCGT TATGGCTCGT GATATCCAGT
     3721 TTAATGTTAA CGTTATATGC GCCAGGCAGT TGAACAGGTT TTTTCGCTTT ATACGTTGTT
     3781 TTGACTTCCG CATCATAATG TCCACCGTCT TTAAGTTTCA GGCGTTGTTT AATTTCGCCT
     3841 TTCAGTGCAC CATCTTCCGG ATACATTCTT TCGCTTGATG CTTCCCAGCC CATTGTTTTT
     3901 TTCTGCATAA CAGGGCCATC TGACGGAAAG TTCGTGCCAC GCAGTTTGAC TTTATAGATA
     3961 AATTCGCCAT CTTGCAGTGA TGAATCTTGT GTGACTGTAA CAACTCCGCC ATCTTCAAAA
     4021 TTCATGACGC GTTCCCATTT AAAGCCTTCC GGAAATGACA GTTTCAGATA ATCCGGGATA
     4081 TCTGCCGGAT GTTTAACATA TGCTTTGCTG CCATACATAA ATTGCGGTGA CAGAATATCC
     4141 CATGCAAACG GCAGCGGTCC GCCTTTTGTA ACTTTCAGTT TTGCTGTTTG TGTGCCTTCA
     4201 TACGGTCTGC CTTCACCTTC GCCTTCAATT TCAAATTCGT GGCCATTAAC GCTGCCTTCC
     4261 ATATGAACTT TAAAGCGCAT AAATTCTTTG ATGATCGCCA TATTATCCTC TTCGCCTTTG
     4321 CTAACCATCG GCGCGCCGCC GCTAGAACCA CCGCCGCCAG AGCCGCCACC ACCAGAGCCA
     4381 CCGCCACCTT TGTATTTCTT TTTGACTACC CAGCAATTGC CGTCTTTCCA GTATTCTTTT
     4441 TTGCTGTCAT AATCATCGTG TCTTTTGTAG TCGTCGCAGT GGTGGTGCGG TTTTTTGTAG
     4501 TATTTCTTAT GGGAACGATA AGATTTTTTG TGTGTGCGGC ATGACTTCTT ATAGCTGCGA
     4561 GATTTTTTCT TGTGAGAACA GTAAGACTTT TTGTAGCTGC GAGATTTTTT GTAAGAACGG
     4621 CAAGATTTTT TATAGCTACG AGATTTTTTG TAAGAACGGT AAGATTTTTT ATAGCTGCGA
     4681 GATTTTTTGT GAGAACGGTA CGATTTTTTG TGGCTGCGAG ATTTCTTGTG AGAGCAGTAT
     4741 GATTTTTTGT GGCTGCGAGA TTTTTTGTGA GAACAGAATG ATTTTTTGTG ACTGCGAGAT
     4801 TTTTTGTGAG AGCAGTATGA TTTTTTATGG CTGCGAGATT TTTTGTGAGT GCGGTGCGAC
     4861 TTTTTATGAC TGCGTTTTTT TCCATGAGGC TCTTGGTATA AATAATCCTT TAAACCTTCT
     4921 TTTTTTGCGG ATTTCACCGC TTCTTCGATG TCAGAATGGG AATAGTGGCC CAATTTGAAA
     4981 TCCTCCTTTT AAAAATATGT TAAGGATGAA GATCCTTACT ACCCTCATAG TACGCGCGGT
     5041 TTTAAAAAGT GTATAAGTGT TCCGCTGAGA TCTTATAAAA ATAAAAGCCT AAAATTTGTA
     5101 AGGACGTACA ATCAAATGCC AAAAGCTCAA GGTCTCTACC GTCCTGAATT TGAACATGAT
     5161 GCATGCGGAA TCGGCCTATA TGCACACTTA AAGGGCAAGC AGACTCACGA CATTGTCAAA
     5221 CAAGGACTTA AGATGCTTTG CCAGCTAGAC CATAGAGGAG GGCAAGGCAG TGATCCGGAT
     5281 ACAGGAGACG GAGCCGGCTT ACTGGTTCAA ATCCCTGATG CTTTCTTTAG AAAAGAGTGC
     5341 AAAAACATCA ATCTGCCAGA AAAAGAACGT TACGGGGTAG GAATGGTCTT TTTCTCACAG
     5401 AAGGAAGATG AAAGAAAAAA AATTGAAAAG CAAATCAATG CACTAATTGA ACAAGAAGGC
     5461 CAAGTCGTTC TTGGATGGAG AACTGTACCT GTAAATGTCG GAAAAATCGG AACAGTGGCG
     5521 CAAAAAAGCT GTCCGTTTGT CCGTCAGGTA TTTATCGGCG CAAGTTCTGA TCTAAAGGAC
     5581 AATTTATCTT TTGAACGAAA ATTGTATGTC ATTCGTAAAC AGGCTGAAAA TTGGGGAGTA
     5641 ACGGAAGGTC TTGATTTTTA TTTTGCCAGT CTTTCAAGCC AGACCATTGT TTACAAAGGC
     5701 CTTTTAACAC CTGAACAGGT TGATGCATTT TATTCTGATC TGCAAGACGA AGCATTCGTT
     5761 TCTGCTTTTG CGCTTGTTCA TTCACGCTTC AGTACCAATA CATTCCCTAC ATGGGAAAGA
     5821 GCGCATCCTA ACCGCTATTT GGTTCACAAC GGTGAAATTA ACACCCTTCG CGGAAATATC
     5881 AACTGGATGA GAGCACGTGA GCAGCAATTT GTTTCTGAAA GCTTCGGTGA GGACTTAAAC
     5941 AAGATTTTGC CGATTCTCAA TGCTGATGGC AGTGACTCTT CCATTTTGGA TAACGCATTT
     6001 GAGTTTTTTG TGATGGCTGG ACGCAAACCG GCACATACGG CAATGATGCT CATTCCAGAG
     6061 CCTTGGACGG AAAATACGCA TATGTCCAAG GAAAAAAGGG CGTTCTACGA GTACCATAGC
     6121 TCCCTGATGG AGCCTTGGGA CGGACCGACA GCTATTTCAT TTACTGACGG TAAACAAATC
     6181 GGGGCGATCC TTGACCGGAA CGGTCTCCGT CCGGCCCGTT ATTATGTCAC AAAAGATGAT
     6241 TATATTATTT TCTCATCTGA AGTAGGCGTT ATTGAAGTTG AACAGGAGAA CGTTTTATAT
     6301 AAAAACCGCC TTGAGCCTGG GAAAATGCTT TTAATCGACC TGGAAGAAGG CCGTATTATC
     6361 TCCGATGAGG AAGTCAAAAC ACAAATTGCA ACTGAGTATC CGTACCAAAA ATGGCTTGAA
     6421 GAAGAGCTTG TACAAGTAAA TCCTGATCCG GAGTCAAGAG AAGAAGAACA ATTTAGTGAT
     6481 CTTCTTACTC GCCAGAAGGC ATTCGGATAC ACATATGAGG ATATCCAAAA GTATCTAATT
     6541 CCTGTTATTA AAGAAGGCAA AGATCCCCTT GGTTCAATGG GGAATGACGC TCCGCTTGCT
     6601 GTACTTTCTG ACCGAGCGCA ATCGCTGTTT AACTACTTTA AACAGCTGTT TGCACAAGTA
     6661 ACGAACCCGC CAATCGACGC GATTCGTGAG CAGCTTGTCA CTTCAACGAT GACTTGGCTC
     6721 GGTGCGGAAG GCGATCTTCT TCATCCAAGT GAACGAAATG TTCGCCGGAT TAAACTGTAT
     6781 ACACCTGTTT TATCCAATGA ACAGTTTTAC GCATTGAAAA CGATTGTTCA TCCTGATTTA
     6841 AAAAGCCAAA AAATTGATGT GCTGTTTTCA GAGGATCTTG AACGCGGTTT AAAGGACATG
     6901 TTCACACAGG CAGAGAAAGC CATCAGCCAA GGCGTAAGTT TGTTAATTTT ATCAGACAAA
     6961 AAGATGAACG AACGACTGAC ACCAATTCCG CCGCTTCTGG CAGTAAGCGC ACTGCACCAG
     7021 CACTTAATCC GCAAAGGGCT GCGTACGAAG GTCAGCATTA TTGTGGAATC GGGAGAAGCA
     7081 CGTGAAGTGC ATCACTTTGC AGCGTTAATC GGTTATGGCG CAGATGCGAT TAACCCTTAT
     7141 CTCGCTTATG CGccatccag ctgatatccc ctatagtgag tcgtattaca tggtcatagc
     7201 tgtttcctgg cagctctggc ccgtgtctca aaatctctga tgttacattg cacaagataa
     7261 aaatatatca tcatgaacaa taaaactgtc tgcttacata aacagtaata caaggggtgt
     7321 tatgagccat attcaacggg aaacgtcgag gccgcgatta aattccaaca tggatgctga
     7381 tttatatggg tataaatggg ctcgcgataa tgtcgggcaa tcaggtgcga caatctatcg
     7441 cttgtatggg aagcccgatg cgccagagtt gtttctgaaa catggcaaag gtagcgttgc
     7501 caatgatgtt acagatgaga tggtcagact aaactggctg acggaattta tgcctcttcc
     7561 gaccatcaag cattttatcc gtactcctga tgatgcatgg ttactcacca ctgcgatccc
     7621 cggaaaaaca gcattccagg tattagaaga atatcctgat tcaggtgaaa atattgttga
     7681 tgcgctggca gtgttcctgc gccggttgca ttcgattcct gtttgtaatt gtccttttaa
     7741 cagcgatcgc gtatttcgtc tcgctcaggc gcaatcacga atgaataacg gtttggttga
     7801 tgcgagtgat tttgatgacg agcgtaatgg ctggcctgtt gaacaagtct ggaaagaaat
     7861 gcataaactt ttgccattct caccggattc agtcgtcact catggtgatt tctcacttga
     7921 taaccttatt tttgacgagg ggaaattaat aggttgtatt gatgttggac gagtcggaat
     7981 cgcagaccga taccaggatc ttgccatcct atggaactgc ctcggtgagt tttctccttc
     8041 attacagaaa cggctttttc aaaaatatgg tattgataat cctgatatga ataaattgca
     8101 gtttcatttg atgctcgatg agtttttcta a
//
