# Supplementary material for: Enhanced Bacillus subtilis natural competence enables multiplexed genome and spore engineering
Source: bioRxiv preprint, doi:10.64898/2026.05.01.722266, version 1 (2026-05-05)
Supplement: Supplemental Data File [file 722266_file03.zip › Sequences/pENTR-CT5-cotG-yfp.gb]

LOCUS       pENTR-CT5-cotG-YFP      8140 bp ds-DNA     circular     16-APR-2026
DEFINITION  pAH328igemrdy with RFP rotated to position 1957
ACCESSION   pBs3C-luxABCDE
SOURCE      Unknown (unknown)
  ORGANISM  Unknown Unclassified.
COMMENT     Imported using the Genbank importer. File name: ECE733
            pBS3Klux-[RFP].gbk SECID/File created by Clone Manager, Scientific
            & Educational Software Homology arms start at start codon. No gap
            removed from genome to match the SP native co-transformation
            constructs. 2 kb HA length. Bi-directional terminator from pDG1730
FEATURES             Location/Qualifiers
     misc_feature    147..735
                     /label="ori"
                     /ApEinfo_revcolor="#b4abac"
                     /ApEinfo_fwdcolor="#b4abac"
     misc_feature    1366..3399
                     /label="gltA up"
                     /ApEinfo_revcolor="#d6b295"
                     /ApEinfo_fwdcolor="#d6b295"
     misc_feature    3480..3581
                     /label="bi-directional terminator"
                     /ApEinfo_revcolor="#ffef86"
                     /ApEinfo_fwdcolor="#ffef86"
     CDS             complement(3615..4337)
                     /ApEinfo_revcolor="#84b0dc"
                     /ApEinfo_fwdcolor="#84b0dc"
                     /translation="MVSKGEELFTGVVPILVELDGDVNGHKFSVSGEGEGDATYGKLTLKFICTTGKLPVPWPTLVTTFGYGLQCFARYPDHMKQHDFFKSAMPEGYVQERTIFFKDDGNYKTRAEVKFEGDTLVNRIELKGIDFKEDGNILGHKLEYNYNSHNVYIMADKQKNGIKVNFKIRHNIEDGSVQLADHYQQNTPIGDGPVLLPDNHYLSYQSKLSKDPNEKRDHMVLLEFVTAAGITLGMDELYKY*"
     misc_feature    complement(3618..4337)
                     /label="meYFP"
                     /ApEinfo_revcolor="#ffef86"
                     /ApEinfo_fwdcolor="#ffef86"
     CDS             complement(4338..4397)
                     /ApEinfo_revcolor="#84b0dc"
                     /ApEinfo_fwdcolor="#84b0dc"
                     /translation="GGGGSGGGGSGGGGSSGGAP"
     misc_feature    complement(4398..4982)
                     /label="cotG"
                     /ApEinfo_revcolor="#f58a5e"
                     /ApEinfo_fwdcolor="#f58a5e"
     CDS             complement(4398..4982)
                     /ApEinfo_revcolor="#84b0dc"
                     /ApEinfo_fwdcolor="#84b0dc"
                     /translation="LGHYSHSDIEEAVKSAKKEGLKDYLYQEPHGKKRSHKKSHRTHKKSRSHKKSYCSHKKSRSHKKSFCSHKKSRSHKKSYCSHKKSRSHKKSYRSHKKSRSYKKSYRSYKKSRSYKKSCRSYKKSRSYKKSYCSHKKKSRSYKKSCRTHKKSYRSHKKYYKKPHHHCDDYKRHDDYDSKKEYWKDGNCWVVKKKYK"
     misc_feature    complement(4983..5112)
                     /label="PcotG"
                     /ApEinfo_revcolor="#b7e6d7"
                     /ApEinfo_fwdcolor="#b7e6d7"
     misc_feature    5113..7161
                     /label="gltA down"
                     /ApEinfo_revcolor="#c7b0e3"
                     /ApEinfo_fwdcolor="#c7b0e3"
     misc_feature    7162..1365
                     /label="pENTR backbone"
                     /ApEinfo_revcolor="#b1ff67"
                     /ApEinfo_fwdcolor="#b1ff67"
     CDS             7331..8140
                     /label="kanR"
                     /ApEinfo_revcolor="#84b0dc"
                     /ApEinfo_fwdcolor="#84b0dc"
                     /translation="MSHIQRETSRPRLNSNMDADLYGYKWARDNVGQSGATIYRLYGKPDAPELFLKHGKGSVANDVTDEMVRLNWLTEFMPLPTIKHFIRTPDDAWLLTTAIPGKTAFQVLEEYPDSGENIVDALAVFLRRLHSIPVCNCPFNSDRVFRLAQAQSRMNNGLVDASDFDDERNGWPVEQVWKEMHKLLPFSPDSVVTHGDFSLDNLIFDEGKLIGCIDVGRVGIADRYQDLAILWNCLGEFSPSLQKRLFQKYGIDNPDMNKLQFHLMLDEFF*"
ORIGIN
        1 tcagaattgg ttaattggtt gtaacactgg cagagcatta cgctgacttg acgggacggc
       61 gcaagctcat gaccaaaatc ccttaacgtg agttacgcgt cgttccactg agcgtcagac
      121 cccgtagaaa agatcaaagg atcttcttga gatccttttt ttctgcgcgt aatctgctgc
      181 ttgcaaacaa aaaaaccacc gctaccagcg gtggtttgtt tgccggatca agagctacca
      241 actctttttc cgaaggtaac tggcttcagc agagcgcaga taccaaatac tgttcttcta
      301 gtgtagccgt agttaggcca ccacttcaag aactctgtag caccgcctac atacctcgct
      361 ctgctaatcc tgttaccagt ggctgctgcc agtggcgata agtcgtgtct taccgggttg
      421 gactcaagac gatagttacc ggataaggcg cagcggtcgg gctgaacggg gggttcgtgc
      481 acacagccca gcttggagcg aacgacctac accgaactga gatacctaca gcgtgagcta
      541 tgagaaagcg ccacgcttcc cgaagggaga aaggcggaca ggtatccggt aagcggcagg
      601 gtcggaacag gagagcgcac gagggagctt ccagggggaa acgcctggta tctttatagt
      661 cctgtcgggt ttcgccacct ctgacttgag cgtcgatttt tgtgatgctc gtcagggggg
      721 cggagcctat ggaaaaacgc cagcaacgcg gcctttttac ggttcctggc cttttgctgg
      781 ccttttgctc acatgttctt tcctgcgtta tcccctgatt ctgtggataa ccgtattacc
      841 gcctttgagt gagctgatac cgctcgccgc agccgaacga ccgagcgcag cgagtcagtg
      901 agcgaggaag cggaagagcg cccaatacgc aaaccgcctc tccccgcgcg ttggccgatt
      961 cattaatgca gctggcacga caggtttccc gactggaaag cgggcagtga gcgcaacgca
     1021 attaatacgc gtaccgctag ccaggaagag tttgtagaaa cgcaaaaagg ccatccgtca
     1081 ggatggcctt ctgcttagtt tgatgcctgg cagtttatgg cgggcgtcct gcccgccacc
     1141 ctccgggccg ttgcttcaca acgttcaaat ccgctcccgg cggatttgtc ctactcagga
     1201 gagcgttcac cgacaaacaa cagataaaac gaaaggccca gtcttccgac tgagcctttc
     1261 gttttatttg atgcctggca gttccctact ctcgcgttaa cgctagcatg gatgttttcc
     1321 cagtcacgac gttgtaaaac gacggccagt cttaagctcg ggcccGCTCG GATTTATCCA
     1381 AAGGCCCGAG AAGCTTCCAG AAAAACAAGC ATCAGCTTCA ATCGGCCAGG GATTGCTAAT
     1441 GGAGGCTTAT TCAAAGCTGT TTTTGGCACA CGGCTATGTC GCATCCCAAA TTTTAATTAC
     1501 GAGAAGCGAT TTTTCTGATG AATATCGATA CAACAATGTC AGGAATACAA TGAATGTACT
     1561 GCTCGAGCGC GGCATCATCC CGATCATAAA CGAAAATGAC ACAGTTACCG TCAATCGGCT
     1621 CAAGTTTGGC GACAATGATA CGCTCGCAGC AAAAGTCGCA GGATTGATTG ATGCAGATAT
     1681 GCTTGTGATT TTATCAGATA TAGACGGATT ATATGACGGC AATCCGCGCA CAAATCCAGA
     1741 AGCGAAAAAG ATACAGCGGG TGAGTGAAAT AACACCTGAC ATCGAAGCAT GCGCAGGTGA
     1801 CACTGGAAGC ATCGTTGGCA CCGGCGGCAT GCGCTCTAAG CTTGATGCGT TTAAAATCGT
     1861 AATGGCGTCT GGCATTAAAG GTTTCCTAGG TCAGGCAGAT GCTGGCGATA TTTTATACCA
     1921 CGCCGTTCAT GAACAGGCGG AAGGCACCTA TTTTGAAGCA GAAGGAACGC TTCCGTTGAA
     1981 TCAAAAGGAG CAATGGATCG CTTTTAATTC CGGTCCGGAA GGTGAAATGA TTTTATCAGA
     2041 TGATTGTTCA CGAAAAATAA CAAACGGACA ATCGAGTTTA TACCTAGACG GTGTACAGAA
     2101 GATTAAAGGG AAATTCAAAA GCGGTTCAGT TGTTCGGCTG ATGGATTCAA AAGGGACGGA
     2161 AATCGGCCTT GGAATCGTCA ATTACTCTTC TGTACAGCTT CAAGAACCGG AAAAGAAAAA
     2221 GGAACTGACA AATAGAGCTC TAATTGATCA AGAAGCATTT GTTTGCCATG TGGATTTTTC
     2281 TTTACCTGTA AATTAATTTG CAGAAAAAAA CCCGAAGCTT CTATATAGAA GCTCGGGTTC
     2341 ATTTTTTTTA TTGATACTGC TCCAGCTTAG AGAAAAATTG AATGACAAAC TCATAAAAAT
     2401 CATTCGCGGA AGGCGCAAGC TCTCTATTTT TCGGTTTAAT GATTCCGACA GTCCGTTTTA
     2461 CTTGAGGGAA CTCAATTGGA ATTTTCACAG TAAAACGAGG TGTTGTTTCA GCAAAAGTAC
     2521 TTTCAGGCAG AAGGGTAACG CCCATTCCTG CGGACACTAA CCCTTTGATC GCATCCAAAT
     2581 CCTCACCCTC CGTGGAAACG AGAGGAGCAA AGCCTGCTTG TTTGCAAGTA TCGATTGCCA
     2641 TCTCTCTAAG TACAAATCCT TCCGGGAACA ATACAAATTG GTCGTTGCGC AAATCGATTA
     2701 AATGAACCGT TTTTTGTTTA GCAAGCGGAT GATTTAATGG AACAAGCGCG TAAATTTTTT
     2761 CAGTAAATAA TATTTTTCCC GTTATGTCAG AGAAATTCGT CGGCACCGGC CCTAATAAGG
     2821 CCAGATCAAT ATCGCGGTTT CTGACAGCTT CAATCAGAAA CTTATAGGAG CCTTGGCGCA
     2881 GCAAAAATTC GACGTGCGGA TATTCTTCTT TAAACGCTGA AATGACAGTC GGCAAAAGCT
     2941 GGCTGGCGAG GCTTGTAGGA AAGCCGATCT TTACCGTTCC GCGATGCGGG TCAAGATACT
     3001 CATCAATTTG CTCTTTCGCA TAATCAATGG CTTTCATCGC CGTTTTCACA TGAATTAAAA
     3061 ATTCTTTTCC GATTGGCGTG AGTTTGATAT TTCTCCCTTC ACGCTCAAAT AAGGTCACAT
     3121 TTAATTCTTC TTCAAGATTG GCAATTTGTC TGCTGATTGC TGATTGGGCC ACATGCAAAT
     3181 GATCAGCGGC TTCTGAAACG TGTTCTCTTT CAGCCACCTC CATAAAATAA CGCAGTTGGC
     3241 GCAGCTCCAT GTTTGTCTCA CATCCATCTA TCTCATTTTG AGATTCTTTT GATCTAAATT
     3301 ATATATTGTT TATATCGTTT TGAAAACCTA CAATGATTAT AGAGTTGTTA GATTTTATGA
     3361 CCGGTATTAT CGGAAATTGA TCGGGGGAGA GGAATTatgC TCGGATACCC TTACTCTGTT
     3421 GAAAACGAAT AGATAGGTTA AGGAACGGTT ATTTCTGCGT AGATCTATCT TACACAGCAT
     3481 CACACTGGCT CACCTTCGGG TGGGCCTTTC TGCGTTTATA TACTAGAGAG AGAATATAAA
     3541 AAGCCAGATT ATTAATCCGG CTTTTTTATT ATTTAGGCAA CTGAAACGAT TCGGATCCTG
     3601 TATTACTATT CTTATTAGTA TTTATACAGT TCATCCATGC CCAGTGTAAT GCCTGCTGCT
     3661 GTAACAAATT CCAGCAGAAC CATGTGATCG CGTTTTTCGT TCGGATCTTT GCTCAGTTTG
     3721 CTTTGATATG ACAGATAATG ATTATCCGGC AGCAGAACAG GGCCATCTCC AATCGGTGTG
     3781 TTTTGTTGAT AATGATCTGC CAGTTGAACT GAGCCATCTT CGATATTGTG GCGGATTTTA
     3841 AAGTTGACTT TGATGCCGTT TTTCTGTTTA TCCGCCATGA TATAGACGTT ATGGCTATTA
     3901 TAATTATATT CCAGTTTGTG GCCCAGGATA TTTCCATCTT CTTTAAAGTC GATGCCTTTC
     3961 AGTTCAATGC GATTGACCAG TGTATCGCCT TCAAATTTAA CTTCCGCACG CGTTTTGTAG
     4021 TTGCCATCAT CTTTAAAAAA GATCGTTCTT TCTTGGACAT AGCCTTCCGG CATTGCGCTT
     4081 TTAAAAAAAT CATGCTGTTT CATATGATCC GGATATCTTG CAAAGCATTG CAGGCCATAG
     4141 CCAAATGTTG TAACCAGTGT CGGCCACGGA ACCGGCAGTT TGCCTGTTGT GCAGATAAAT
     4201 TTCAGTGTCA GTTTGCCATA TGTTGCATCA CCTTCGCCTT CGCCTGAAAC TGAAAATTTG
     4261 TGGCCATTAA CGTCGCCATC CAGTTCAACC AGAATCGGAA CAACGCCTGT AAACAGTTCT
     4321 TCGCCTTTGC TAACCATCGG CGCGCCGCCG CTAGAACCAC CGCCGCCAGA GCCGCCACCA
     4381 CCAGAGCCAC CGCCACCTTT GTATTTCTTT TTGACTACCC AGCAATTGCC GTCTTTCCAG
     4441 TATTCTTTTT TGCTGTCATA ATCATCGTGT CTTTTGTAGT CGTCGCAGTG GTGGTGCGGT
     4501 TTTTTGTAGT ATTTCTTATG GGAACGATAA GATTTTTTGT GTGTGCGGCA TGACTTCTTA
     4561 TAGCTGCGAG ATTTTTTCTT GTGAGAACAG TAAGACTTTT TGTAGCTGCG AGATTTTTTG
     4621 TAAGAACGGC AAGATTTTTT ATAGCTACGA GATTTTTTGT AAGAACGGTA AGATTTTTTA
     4681 TAGCTGCGAG ATTTTTTGTG AGAACGGTAC GATTTTTTGT GGCTGCGAGA TTTCTTGTGA
     4741 GAGCAGTATG ATTTTTTGTG GCTGCGAGAT TTTTTGTGAG AACAGAATGA TTTTTTGTGA
     4801 CTGCGAGATT TTTTGTGAGA GCAGTATGAT TTTTTATGGC TGCGAGATTT TTTGTGAGTG
     4861 CGGTGCGACT TTTTATGACT GCGTTTTTTT CCATGAGGCT CTTGGTATAA ATAATCCTTT
     4921 AAACCTTCTT TTTTTGCGGA TTTCACCGCT TCTTCGATGT CAGAATGGGA ATAGTGGCCC
     4981 AATTTGAAAT CCTCCTTTTA AAAATATGTT AAGGATGAAG ATCCTTACTA CCCTCATAGT
     5041 ACGCGCGGTT TTAAAAAGTG TATAAGTGTT CCGCTGAGAT CTTATAAAAA TAAAAGCCTA
     5101 AAATTTGTAA GGACGTACAA TCAAATGCCA AAAGCTCAAG GTCTCTACCG TCCTGAATTT
     5161 GAACATGATG CATGCGGAAT CGGCCTATAT GCACACTTAA AGGGCAAGCA GACTCACGAC
     5221 ATTGTCAAAC AAGGACTTAA GATGCTTTGC CAGCTAGACC ATAGAGGAGG GCAAGGCAGT
     5281 GATCCGGATA CAGGAGACGG AGCCGGCTTA CTGGTTCAAA TCCCTGATGC TTTCTTTAGA
     5341 AAAGAGTGCA AAAACATCAA TCTGCCAGAA AAAGAACGTT ACGGGGTAGG AATGGTCTTT
     5401 TTCTCACAGA AGGAAGATGA AAGAAAAAAA ATTGAAAAGC AAATCAATGC ACTAATTGAA
     5461 CAAGAAGGCC AAGTCGTTCT TGGATGGAGA ACTGTACCTG TAAATGTCGG AAAAATCGGA
     5521 ACAGTGGCGC AAAAAAGCTG TCCGTTTGTC CGTCAGGTAT TTATCGGCGC AAGTTCTGAT
     5581 CTAAAGGACA ATTTATCTTT TGAACGAAAA TTGTATGTCA TTCGTAAACA GGCTGAAAAT
     5641 TGGGGAGTAA CGGAAGGTCT TGATTTTTAT TTTGCCAGTC TTTCAAGCCA GACCATTGTT
     5701 TACAAAGGCC TTTTAACACC TGAACAGGTT GATGCATTTT ATTCTGATCT GCAAGACGAA
     5761 GCATTCGTTT CTGCTTTTGC GCTTGTTCAT TCACGCTTCA GTACCAATAC ATTCCCTACA
     5821 TGGGAAAGAG CGCATCCTAA CCGCTATTTG GTTCACAACG GTGAAATTAA CACCCTTCGC
     5881 GGAAATATCA ACTGGATGAG AGCACGTGAG CAGCAATTTG TTTCTGAAAG CTTCGGTGAG
     5941 GACTTAAACA AGATTTTGCC GATTCTCAAT GCTGATGGCA GTGACTCTTC CATTTTGGAT
     6001 AACGCATTTG AGTTTTTTGT GATGGCTGGA CGCAAACCGG CACATACGGC AATGATGCTC
     6061 ATTCCAGAGC CTTGGACGGA AAATACGCAT ATGTCCAAGG AAAAAAGGGC GTTCTACGAG
     6121 TACCATAGCT CCCTGATGGA GCCTTGGGAC GGACCGACAG CTATTTCATT TACTGACGGT
     6181 AAACAAATCG GGGCGATCCT TGACCGGAAC GGTCTCCGTC CGGCCCGTTA TTATGTCACA
     6241 AAAGATGATT ATATTATTTT CTCATCTGAA GTAGGCGTTA TTGAAGTTGA ACAGGAGAAC
     6301 GTTTTATATA AAAACCGCCT TGAGCCTGGG AAAATGCTTT TAATCGACCT GGAAGAAGGC
     6361 CGTATTATCT CCGATGAGGA AGTCAAAACA CAAATTGCAA CTGAGTATCC GTACCAAAAA
     6421 TGGCTTGAAG AAGAGCTTGT ACAAGTAAAT CCTGATCCGG AGTCAAGAGA AGAAGAACAA
     6481 TTTAGTGATC TTCTTACTCG CCAGAAGGCA TTCGGATACA CATATGAGGA TATCCAAAAG
     6541 TATCTAATTC CTGTTATTAA AGAAGGCAAA GATCCCCTTG GTTCAATGGG GAATGACGCT
     6601 CCGCTTGCTG TACTTTCTGA CCGAGCGCAA TCGCTGTTTA ACTACTTTAA ACAGCTGTTT
     6661 GCACAAGTAA CGAACCCGCC AATCGACGCG ATTCGTGAGC AGCTTGTCAC TTCAACGATG
     6721 ACTTGGCTCG GTGCGGAAGG CGATCTTCTT CATCCAAGTG AACGAAATGT TCGCCGGATT
     6781 AAACTGTATA CACCTGTTTT ATCCAATGAA CAGTTTTACG CATTGAAAAC GATTGTTCAT
     6841 CCTGATTTAA AAAGCCAAAA AATTGATGTG CTGTTTTCAG AGGATCTTGA ACGCGGTTTA
     6901 AAGGACATGT TCACACAGGC AGAGAAAGCC ATCAGCCAAG GCGTAAGTTT GTTAATTTTA
     6961 TCAGACAAAA AGATGAACGA ACGACTGACA CCAATTCCGC CGCTTCTGGC AGTAAGCGCA
     7021 CTGCACCAGC ACTTAATCCG CAAAGGGCTG CGTACGAAGG TCAGCATTAT TGTGGAATCG
     7081 GGAGAAGCAC GTGAAGTGCA TCACTTTGCA GCGTTAATCG GTTATGGCGC AGATGCGATT
     7141 AACCCTTATC TCGCTTATGC Gccatccagc tgatatcccc tatagtgagt cgtattacat
     7201 ggtcatagct gtttcctggc agctctggcc cgtgtctcaa aatctctgat gttacattgc
     7261 acaagataaa aatatatcat catgaacaat aaaactgtct gcttacataa acagtaatac
     7321 aaggggtgtt atgagccata ttcaacggga aacgtcgagg ccgcgattaa attccaacat
     7381 ggatgctgat ttatatgggt ataaatgggc tcgcgataat gtcgggcaat caggtgcgac
     7441 aatctatcgc ttgtatggga agcccgatgc gccagagttg tttctgaaac atggcaaagg
     7501 tagcgttgcc aatgatgtta cagatgagat ggtcagacta aactggctga cggaatttat
     7561 gcctcttccg accatcaagc attttatccg tactcctgat gatgcatggt tactcaccac
     7621 tgcgatcccc ggaaaaacag cattccaggt attagaagaa tatcctgatt caggtgaaaa
     7681 tattgttgat gcgctggcag tgttcctgcg ccggttgcat tcgattcctg tttgtaattg
     7741 tccttttaac agcgatcgcg tatttcgtct cgctcaggcg caatcacgaa tgaataacgg
     7801 tttggttgat gcgagtgatt ttgatgacga gcgtaatggc tggcctgttg aacaagtctg
     7861 gaaagaaatg cataaacttt tgccattctc accggattca gtcgtcactc atggtgattt
     7921 ctcacttgat aaccttattt ttgacgaggg gaaattaata ggttgtattg atgttggacg
     7981 agtcggaatc gcagaccgat accaggatct tgccatccta tggaactgcc tcggtgagtt
     8041 ttctccttca ttacagaaac ggctttttca aaaatatggt attgataatc ctgatatgaa
     8101 taaattgcag tttcatttga tgctcgatga gtttttctaa
//
