# Supplementary material for: Enhanced Bacillus subtilis natural competence enables multiplexed genome and spore engineering
Source: bioRxiv preprint, doi:10.64898/2026.05.01.722266, version 1 (2026-05-05)
Supplement: Supplemental Data File [file 722266_file03.zip › Sequences/pENTR-CT5-cotX-mcherry.gb]

LOCUS       pENTR-CT5-cotX-mcherry  8927 bp ds-DNA     circular     16-APR-2026
DEFINITION  pAH328igemrdy with RFP rotated to position 1957
ACCESSION   pBs3C-luxABCDE
SOURCE      Unknown (unknown)
  ORGANISM  Unknown Unclassified.
COMMENT     Imported using the Genbank importer. File name: ECE733
            pBS3Klux-[RFP].gbk SECID/File created by Clone Manager, Scientific
            & Educational Software Homology arms start at start codon. No gap
            removed from genome to match the SP native co-transformation
            constructs. 2 kb HA length. Bi-directional terminator from pDG1730
FEATURES             Location/Qualifiers
     misc_feature    147..735
                     /label="ori"
                     /ApEinfo_revcolor="#b4abac"
                     /ApEinfo_fwdcolor="#b4abac"
     misc_feature    1366..3399
                     /label="gltA up"
                     /ApEinfo_revcolor="#ff9ccd"
                     /ApEinfo_fwdcolor="#ff9ccd"
     misc_feature    3480..3581
                     /label="bi-directional terminator"
                     /ApEinfo_revcolor="#ffef86"
                     /ApEinfo_fwdcolor="#ffef86"
     CDS             complement(3615..4328)
                     /ApEinfo_revcolor="#84b0dc"
                     /ApEinfo_fwdcolor="#84b0dc"
                     /translation="MVSKGEEDNMAIIKEFMRFKVHMEGSVNGHEFEIEGEGEGRPYEGTQTAKLKVTKGGPLPFAWDILSPQFMYGSKAYVKHPADIPDYLKLSFPEGFKWERVMNFEDGGVVTVTQDSSLQDGEFIYKVKLRGTNFPSDGPVMQKKTMGWEASSERMYPEDGALKGEIKQRLKLKDGGHYDAEVKTTYKAKKPVQLPGAYNVNIKLDITSHNEDYTIVEQYERAEGRHSTGGMDELYKY*"
     misc_feature    complement(3618..4328)
                     /label="mCherry"
                     /ApEinfo_revcolor="#f58a5e"
                     /ApEinfo_fwdcolor="#f58a5e"
     CDS             complement(4329..4388)
                     /ApEinfo_revcolor="#84b0dc"
                     /ApEinfo_fwdcolor="#84b0dc"
                     /translation="GGGGSGGGGSGGGGSSGGAP"
     CDS             complement(4389..4904)
                     /label="cotX"
                     /ApEinfo_revcolor="#84b0dc"
                     /ApEinfo_fwdcolor="#84b0dc"
                     /translation="MESRPYSWVALDPDCDHPLDDKEKDKEKHERKCHCDVCCNGNGFFGNDNAFIDQDLAQANLNKQVSDETIIIRDSCDINVTSTDVQAVTSVVTALNAAVVTATLTSIADGVIAELVAQDLLQLTANKQVNRQKLLIECSRGVNVTTVDADIATLISTATNTLVAILVITLVL"
     misc_feature    5900..7948
                     /label="gltA down"
                     /ApEinfo_revcolor="#ffef86"
                     /ApEinfo_fwdcolor="#ffef86"
     misc_feature    7949..1365
                     /label="pENTR backbone"
                     /ApEinfo_revcolor="#b1ff67"
                     /ApEinfo_fwdcolor="#b1ff67"
     primer_bind     complement(7965..7986)
                     /label="T7"
                     /ApEinfo_revcolor="#85dae9"
                     /ApEinfo_fwdcolor="#85dae9"
     CDS             8118..8927
                     /label="kanR"
                     /ApEinfo_revcolor="#84b0dc"
                     /ApEinfo_fwdcolor="#84b0dc"
                     /translation="MSHIQRETSRPRLNSNMDADLYGYKWARDNVGQSGATIYRLYGKPDAPELFLKHGKGSVANDVTDEMVRLNWLTEFMPLPTIKHFIRTPDDAWLLTTAIPGKTAFQVLEEYPDSGENIVDALAVFLRRLHSIPVCNCPFNSDRVFRLAQAQSRMNNGLVDASDFDDERNGWPVEQVWKEMHKLLPFSPDSVVTHGDFSLDNLIFDEGKLIGCIDVGRVGIADRYQDLAILWNCLGEFSPSLQKRLFQKYGIDNPDMNKLQFHLMLDEFF*"
     CDS             8118..8924
                     /label="KanR"
                     /ApEinfo_revcolor="#ffef86"
                     /ApEinfo_fwdcolor="#ffef86"
ORIGIN
        1 tcagaattgg ttaattggtt gtaacactgg cagagcatta cgctgacttg acgggacggc
       61 gcaagctcat gaccaaaatc ccttaacgtg agttacgcgt cgttccactg agcgtcagac
      121 cccgtagaaa agatcaaagg atcttcttga gatccttttt ttctgcgcgt aatctgctgc
      181 ttgcaaacaa aaaaaccacc gctaccagcg gtggtttgtt tgccggatca agagctacca
      241 actctttttc cgaaggtaac tggcttcagc agagcgcaga taccaaatac tgttcttcta
      301 gtgtagccgt agttaggcca ccacttcaag aactctgtag caccgcctac atacctcgct
      361 ctgctaatcc tgttaccagt ggctgctgcc agtggcgata agtcgtgtct taccgggttg
      421 gactcaagac gatagttacc ggataaggcg cagcggtcgg gctgaacggg gggttcgtgc
      481 acacagccca gcttggagcg aacgacctac accgaactga gatacctaca gcgtgagcta
      541 tgagaaagcg ccacgcttcc cgaagggaga aaggcggaca ggtatccggt aagcggcagg
      601 gtcggaacag gagagcgcac gagggagctt ccagggggaa acgcctggta tctttatagt
      661 cctgtcgggt ttcgccacct ctgacttgag cgtcgatttt tgtgatgctc gtcagggggg
      721 cggagcctat ggaaaaacgc cagcaacgcg gcctttttac ggttcctggc cttttgctgg
      781 ccttttgctc acatgttctt tcctgcgtta tcccctgatt ctgtggataa ccgtattacc
      841 gcctttgagt gagctgatac cgctcgccgc agccgaacga ccgagcgcag cgagtcagtg
      901 agcgaggaag cggaagagcg cccaatacgc aaaccgcctc tccccgcgcg ttggccgatt
      961 cattaatgca gctggcacga caggtttccc gactggaaag cgggcagtga gcgcaacgca
     1021 attaatacgc gtaccgctag ccaggaagag tttgtagaaa cgcaaaaagg ccatccgtca
     1081 ggatggcctt ctgcttagtt tgatgcctgg cagtttatgg cgggcgtcct gcccgccacc
     1141 ctccgggccg ttgcttcaca acgttcaaat ccgctcccgg cggatttgtc ctactcagga
     1201 gagcgttcac cgacaaacaa cagataaaac gaaaggccca gtcttccgac tgagcctttc
     1261 gttttatttg atgcctggca gttccctact ctcgcgttaa cgctagcatg gatgttttcc
     1321 cagtcacgac gttgtaaaac gacggccagt cttaagctcg ggcccGCTCG GATTTATCCA
     1381 AAGGCCCGAG AAGCTTCCAG AAAAACAAGC ATCAGCTTCA ATCGGCCAGG GATTGCTAAT
     1441 GGAGGCTTAT TCAAAGCTGT TTTTGGCACA CGGCTATGTC GCATCCCAAA TTTTAATTAC
     1501 GAGAAGCGAT TTTTCTGATG AATATCGATA CAACAATGTC AGGAATACAA TGAATGTACT
     1561 GCTCGAGCGC GGCATCATCC CGATCATAAA CGAAAATGAC ACAGTTACCG TCAATCGGCT
     1621 CAAGTTTGGC GACAATGATA CGCTCGCAGC AAAAGTCGCA GGATTGATTG ATGCAGATAT
     1681 GCTTGTGATT TTATCAGATA TAGACGGATT ATATGACGGC AATCCGCGCA CAAATCCAGA
     1741 AGCGAAAAAG ATACAGCGGG TGAGTGAAAT AACACCTGAC ATCGAAGCAT GCGCAGGTGA
     1801 CACTGGAAGC ATCGTTGGCA CCGGCGGCAT GCGCTCTAAG CTTGATGCGT TTAAAATCGT
     1861 AATGGCGTCT GGCATTAAAG GTTTCCTAGG TCAGGCAGAT GCTGGCGATA TTTTATACCA
     1921 CGCCGTTCAT GAACAGGCGG AAGGCACCTA TTTTGAAGCA GAAGGAACGC TTCCGTTGAA
     1981 TCAAAAGGAG CAATGGATCG CTTTTAATTC CGGTCCGGAA GGTGAAATGA TTTTATCAGA
     2041 TGATTGTTCA CGAAAAATAA CAAACGGACA ATCGAGTTTA TACCTAGACG GTGTACAGAA
     2101 GATTAAAGGG AAATTCAAAA GCGGTTCAGT TGTTCGGCTG ATGGATTCAA AAGGGACGGA
     2161 AATCGGCCTT GGAATCGTCA ATTACTCTTC TGTACAGCTT CAAGAACCGG AAAAGAAAAA
     2221 GGAACTGACA AATAGAGCTC TAATTGATCA AGAAGCATTT GTTTGCCATG TGGATTTTTC
     2281 TTTACCTGTA AATTAATTTG CAGAAAAAAA CCCGAAGCTT CTATATAGAA GCTCGGGTTC
     2341 ATTTTTTTTA TTGATACTGC TCCAGCTTAG AGAAAAATTG AATGACAAAC TCATAAAAAT
     2401 CATTCGCGGA AGGCGCAAGC TCTCTATTTT TCGGTTTAAT GATTCCGACA GTCCGTTTTA
     2461 CTTGAGGGAA CTCAATTGGA ATTTTCACAG TAAAACGAGG TGTTGTTTCA GCAAAAGTAC
     2521 TTTCAGGCAG AAGGGTAACG CCCATTCCTG CGGACACTAA CCCTTTGATC GCATCCAAAT
     2581 CCTCACCCTC CGTGGAAACG AGAGGAGCAA AGCCTGCTTG TTTGCAAGTA TCGATTGCCA
     2641 TCTCTCTAAG TACAAATCCT TCCGGGAACA ATACAAATTG GTCGTTGCGC AAATCGATTA
     2701 AATGAACCGT TTTTTGTTTA GCAAGCGGAT GATTTAATGG AACAAGCGCG TAAATTTTTT
     2761 CAGTAAATAA TATTTTTCCC GTTATGTCAG AGAAATTCGT CGGCACCGGC CCTAATAAGG
     2821 CCAGATCAAT ATCGCGGTTT CTGACAGCTT CAATCAGAAA CTTATAGGAG CCTTGGCGCA
     2881 GCAAAAATTC GACGTGCGGA TATTCTTCTT TAAACGCTGA AATGACAGTC GGCAAAAGCT
     2941 GGCTGGCGAG GCTTGTAGGA AAGCCGATCT TTACCGTTCC GCGATGCGGG TCAAGATACT
     3001 CATCAATTTG CTCTTTCGCA TAATCAATGG CTTTCATCGC CGTTTTCACA TGAATTAAAA
     3061 ATTCTTTTCC GATTGGCGTG AGTTTGATAT TTCTCCCTTC ACGCTCAAAT AAGGTCACAT
     3121 TTAATTCTTC TTCAAGATTG GCAATTTGTC TGCTGATTGC TGATTGGGCC ACATGCAAAT
     3181 GATCAGCGGC TTCTGAAACG TGTTCTCTTT CAGCCACCTC CATAAAATAA CGCAGTTGGC
     3241 GCAGCTCCAT GTTTGTCTCA CATCCATCTA TCTCATTTTG AGATTCTTTT GATCTAAATT
     3301 ATATATTGTT TATATCGTTT TGAAAACCTA CAATGATTAT AGAGTTGTTA GATTTTATGA
     3361 CCGGTATTAT CGGAAATTGA TCGGGGGAGA GGAATTatgC TCGGATACCC TTACTCTGTT
     3421 GAAAACGAAT AGATAGGTTA AGGAACGGTT ATTTCTGCGT AGATCTATCT TACACAGCAT
     3481 CACACTGGCT CACCTTCGGG TGGGCCTTTC TGCGTTTATA TACTAGAGAG AGAATATAAA
     3541 AAGCCAGATT ATTAATCCGG CTTTTTTATT ATTTAGGCAA CTGAAACGAT TCGGATCCTG
     3601 TATTACTATT CTTATTAGTA TTTATACAGT TCATCCATTC CGCCTGTTGA ATGGCGTCCT
     3661 TCTGCTCTTT CATACTGTTC GACGATTGTA TAATCTTCGT TATGGCTCGT GATATCCAGT
     3721 TTAATGTTAA CGTTATATGC GCCAGGCAGT TGAACAGGTT TTTTCGCTTT ATACGTTGTT
     3781 TTGACTTCCG CATCATAATG TCCACCGTCT TTAAGTTTCA GGCGTTGTTT AATTTCGCCT
     3841 TTCAGTGCAC CATCTTCCGG ATACATTCTT TCGCTTGATG CTTCCCAGCC CATTGTTTTT
     3901 TTCTGCATAA CAGGGCCATC TGACGGAAAG TTCGTGCCAC GCAGTTTGAC TTTATAGATA
     3961 AATTCGCCAT CTTGCAGTGA TGAATCTTGT GTGACTGTAA CAACTCCGCC ATCTTCAAAA
     4021 TTCATGACGC GTTCCCATTT AAAGCCTTCC GGAAATGACA GTTTCAGATA ATCCGGGATA
     4081 TCTGCCGGAT GTTTAACATA TGCTTTGCTG CCATACATAA ATTGCGGTGA CAGAATATCC
     4141 CATGCAAACG GCAGCGGTCC GCCTTTTGTA ACTTTCAGTT TTGCTGTTTG TGTGCCTTCA
     4201 TACGGTCTGC CTTCACCTTC GCCTTCAATT TCAAATTCGT GGCCATTAAC GCTGCCTTCC
     4261 ATATGAACTT TAAAGCGCAT AAATTCTTTG ATGATCGCCA TATTATCCTC TTCGCCTTTG
     4321 CTAACCATCG GCGCGCCGCC GCTAGAACCA CCGCCGCCAG AGCCGCCACC ACCAGAGCCA
     4381 CCGCCACCGA GGACAAGAGT GATAACTAGG ATGGCTACGA GTGTATTTGT TGCTGTAGAA
     4441 ATAAGGGTTG CGATATCGGC ATCTACTGTT GTGACGTTTA CGCCGCGGGA ACATTCGATG
     4501 AGAAGTTTTT GGCGGTTTAC TTGTTTGTTA GCTGTAAGCT GTAACAAATC TTGTGCGACT
     4561 AATTCGGCAA TTACGCCGTC TGCAATTGAT GTCAGAGTTG CCGTTACGAC AGCGGCATTA
     4621 AGTGCTGTTA CAACTGATGT TACGGCTTGA ACGTCTGTAG ATGTAACATT GATGTCACAA
     4681 GAATCTCTAA TAATAATCGT TTCATCTGAA ACTTGTTTGT TGAGATTTGC TTGAGCTAGA
     4741 TCTTGGTCGA TGAAGGCGTT GTCGTTGCCA AAAAAACCAT TGCCATTACA GCAAACGTCG
     4801 CAATGACATT TTCTTTCGTG TTTTTCTTTA TCTTTCTCTT TGTCATCTAA CGGATGGTCA
     4861 CAGTCAGGAT CAAGTGCAAC CCAAGAATAT GGTCTGCTTT CCATATCTAT TCCTCCTTTT
     4921 CTTTTACTGT TATTAAATGA GCGAGCCTCT TATTTTGACT GAGTCATATA TCCTGATGAA
     4981 GAACCCTATT TTTTATGATT GGCTAATTGT TATCGTTTTT CCGTCTNNNN NNNNNNNNNN
     5041 NNNNNNNNNN NNNNNNNNNN NNNNNNNNNN NNNNNNNNNN NNNNNNNNNN NNNNNNNNNN
     5101 NNNNNNNNNN NNNNNNNNNN NNNNNNNNNN NNNNNNNNNN NNNNNNNNNN NNNNNNNNNN
     5161 NNNNNNNNNN NNNNNNNNNN NNNNNNNNNN NNNNNNNNNN NNNNNNNNNN NNNNNNNNNN
     5221 NNNNNNNNNN NNNNNNNNNN NNNNNNNNNN NNNNNNNNNN NNNNNNNNNA ACTTCTGGAA
     5281 GCTTTGCAAG CTCTTCTTTG AATTTATCGT TATCTGACAT TTGTTTTCAC CTCGTCTTTT
     5341 AAGTTTGTGA AAAGAAAGGG TTAAAGGACG TCNNNNNNNN NNNNNNNNNN NNNNNNNNNN
     5401 NNNNNNNNNN NNNNNNNNNN NNNNNNNNNN NNNNNNNNNN NNNNNNNNNN NNNNNNNNNN
     5461 NNNNNNNNNN NNNNNNNNNN NNNNNNNNNN NNNNNNNNNN NNNNNNNNNN NNNNNNNNNN
     5521 NNNNNNNNNN NNNNNNNNNN NNNNNNNNNN NNNNNNNNNN NNNNNNNNNN NNNNNNNNNN
     5581 NNNNNNNNNN NNNNNNNNNN NNNNNNNNNN NNNNNNNNNN NNNNNNNNNN NNNNNNNNNN
     5641 NNNNNNNNNN NNNNNNNNNN NNNNNNNNNN NNNNNNNNNN NNNNNNNNNN NNNNNNNNNN
     5701 NNNNNNNNNN NNNNNNNNNN NNNNNNNNNN NNNNNNNNNN NNNNNNNAAC CTTCACTCCT
     5761 TTCTTATCCA TACTCTATAT AATGCAAATG GGGTGCAGAG CGGAATAATA AAAATAACCA
     5821 ATTTTCTGCC GGACAAGATA CAATTCATGA AGAATAGGGT TTTGGCATAT ATGTGAAGGG
     5881 ATCATGATTG GCAAAGGAGA CGTACAATCA AATGCCAAAA GCTCAAGGTC TCTACCGTCC
     5941 TGAATTTGAA CATGATGCAT GCGGAATCGG CCTATATGCA CACTTAAAGG GCAAGCAGAC
     6001 TCACGACATT GTCAAACAAG GACTTAAGAT GCTTTGCCAG CTAGACCATA GAGGAGGGCA
     6061 AGGCAGTGAT CCGGATACAG GAGACGGAGC CGGCTTACTG GTTCAAATCC CTGATGCTTT
     6121 CTTTAGAAAA GAGTGCAAAA ACATCAATCT GCCAGAAAAA GAACGTTACG GGGTAGGAAT
     6181 GGTCTTTTTC TCACAGAAGG AAGATGAAAG AAAAAAAATT GAAAAGCAAA TCAATGCACT
     6241 AATTGAACAA GAAGGCCAAG TCGTTCTTGG ATGGAGAACT GTACCTGTAA ATGTCGGAAA
     6301 AATCGGAACA GTGGCGCAAA AAAGCTGTCC GTTTGTCCGT CAGGTATTTA TCGGCGCAAG
     6361 TTCTGATCTA AAGGACAATT TATCTTTTGA ACGAAAATTG TATGTCATTC GTAAACAGGC
     6421 TGAAAATTGG GGAGTAACGG AAGGTCTTGA TTTTTATTTT GCCAGTCTTT CAAGCCAGAC
     6481 CATTGTTTAC AAAGGCCTTT TAACACCTGA ACAGGTTGAT GCATTTTATT CTGATCTGCA
     6541 AGACGAAGCA TTCGTTTCTG CTTTTGCGCT TGTTCATTCA CGCTTCAGTA CCAATACATT
     6601 CCCTACATGG GAAAGAGCGC ATCCTAACCG CTATTTGGTT CACAACGGTG AAATTAACAC
     6661 CCTTCGCGGA AATATCAACT GGATGAGAGC ACGTGAGCAG CAATTTGTTT CTGAAAGCTT
     6721 CGGTGAGGAC TTAAACAAGA TTTTGCCGAT TCTCAATGCT GATGGCAGTG ACTCTTCCAT
     6781 TTTGGATAAC GCATTTGAGT TTTTTGTGAT GGCTGGACGC AAACCGGCAC ATACGGCAAT
     6841 GATGCTCATT CCAGAGCCTT GGACGGAAAA TACGCATATG TCCAAGGAAA AAAGGGCGTT
     6901 CTACGAGTAC CATAGCTCCC TGATGGAGCC TTGGGACGGA CCGACAGCTA TTTCATTTAC
     6961 TGACGGTAAA CAAATCGGGG CGATCCTTGA CCGGAACGGT CTCCGTCCGG CCCGTTATTA
     7021 TGTCACAAAA GATGATTATA TTATTTTCTC ATCTGAAGTA GGCGTTATTG AAGTTGAACA
     7081 GGAGAACGTT TTATATAAAA ACCGCCTTGA GCCTGGGAAA ATGCTTTTAA TCGACCTGGA
     7141 AGAAGGCCGT ATTATCTCCG ATGAGGAAGT CAAAACACAA ATTGCAACTG AGTATCCGTA
     7201 CCAAAAATGG CTTGAAGAAG AGCTTGTACA AGTAAATCCT GATCCGGAGT CAAGAGAAGA
     7261 AGAACAATTT AGTGATCTTC TTACTCGCCA GAAGGCATTC GGATACACAT ATGAGGATAT
     7321 CCAAAAGTAT CTAATTCCTG TTATTAAAGA AGGCAAAGAT CCCCTTGGTT CAATGGGGAA
     7381 TGACGCTCCG CTTGCTGTAC TTTCTGACCG AGCGCAATCG CTGTTTAACT ACTTTAAACA
     7441 GCTGTTTGCA CAAGTAACGA ACCCGCCAAT CGACGCGATT CGTGAGCAGC TTGTCACTTC
     7501 AACGATGACT TGGCTCGGTG CGGAAGGCGA TCTTCTTCAT CCAAGTGAAC GAAATGTTCG
     7561 CCGGATTAAA CTGTATACAC CTGTTTTATC CAATGAACAG TTTTACGCAT TGAAAACGAT
     7621 TGTTCATCCT GATTTAAAAA GCCAAAAAAT TGATGTGCTG TTTTCAGAGG ATCTTGAACG
     7681 CGGTTTAAAG GACATGTTCA CACAGGCAGA GAAAGCCATC AGCCAAGGCG TAAGTTTGTT
     7741 AATTTTATCA GACAAAAAGA TGAACGAACG ACTGACACCA ATTCCGCCGC TTCTGGCAGT
     7801 AAGCGCACTG CACCAGCACT TAATCCGCAA AGGGCTGCGT ACGAAGGTCA GCATTATTGT
     7861 GGAATCGGGA GAAGCACGTG AAGTGCATCA CTTTGCAGCG TTAATCGGTT ATGGCGCAGA
     7921 TGCGATTAAC CCTTATCTCG CTTATGCGcc atccagctga tatcccctat agtgagtcgt
     7981 attacatggt catagctgtt tcctggcagc tctggcccgt gtctcaaaat ctctgatgtt
     8041 acattgcaca agataaaaat atatcatcat gaacaataaa actgtctgct tacataaaca
     8101 gtaatacaag gggtgttatg agccatattc aacgggaaac gtcgaggccg cgattaaatt
     8161 ccaacatgga tgctgattta tatgggtata aatgggctcg cgataatgtc gggcaatcag
     8221 gtgcgacaat ctatcgcttg tatgggaagc ccgatgcgcc agagttgttt ctgaaacatg
     8281 gcaaaggtag cgttgccaat gatgttacag atgagatggt cagactaaac tggctgacgg
     8341 aatttatgcc tcttccgacc atcaagcatt ttatccgtac tcctgatgat gcatggttac
     8401 tcaccactgc gatccccgga aaaacagcat tccaggtatt agaagaatat cctgattcag
     8461 gtgaaaatat tgttgatgcg ctggcagtgt tcctgcgccg gttgcattcg attcctgttt
     8521 gtaattgtcc ttttaacagc gatcgcgtat ttcgtctcgc tcaggcgcaa tcacgaatga
     8581 ataacggttt ggttgatgcg agtgattttg atgacgagcg taatggctgg cctgttgaac
     8641 aagtctggaa agaaatgcat aaacttttgc cattctcacc ggattcagtc gtcactcatg
     8701 gtgatttctc acttgataac cttatttttg acgaggggaa attaataggt tgtattgatg
     8761 ttggacgagt cggaatcgca gaccgatacc aggatcttgc catcctatgg aactgcctcg
     8821 gtgagttttc tccttcatta cagaaacggc tttttcaaaa atatggtatt gataatcctg
     8881 atatgaataa attgcagttt catttgatgc tcgatgagtt tttctaa
//
