# Supplementary material for: Enhanced Bacillus subtilis natural competence enables multiplexed genome and spore engineering
Source: bioRxiv preprint, doi:10.64898/2026.05.01.722266, version 1 (2026-05-05)
Supplement: Supplemental Data File [file 722266_file03.zip › Sequences/pENTR-CT5-cotX-yfp.gb]

LOCUS       pENTR-CT5-cotX-YFP      8936 bp ds-DNA     circular     16-APR-2026
DEFINITION  pAH328igemrdy with RFP rotated to position 1957
ACCESSION   pBs3C-luxABCDE
SOURCE      Unknown (unknown)
  ORGANISM  Unknown Unclassified.
COMMENT     Imported using the Genbank importer. File name: ECE733
            pBS3Klux-[RFP].gbk SECID/File created by Clone Manager, Scientific
            & Educational Software Homology arms start at start codon. No gap
            removed from genome to match the SP native co-transformation
            constructs. 2 kb HA length. Bi-directional terminator from pDG1730
FEATURES             Location/Qualifiers
     misc_feature    147..735
                     /label="ori"
                     /ApEinfo_revcolor="#b4abac"
                     /ApEinfo_fwdcolor="#b4abac"
     misc_feature    1366..3399
                     /label="gltA up"
                     /ApEinfo_revcolor="#ff9ccd"
                     /ApEinfo_fwdcolor="#ff9ccd"
     misc_feature    3480..3581
                     /label="bi-directional terminator"
                     /ApEinfo_revcolor="#ffef86"
                     /ApEinfo_fwdcolor="#ffef86"
     CDS             complement(3615..4337)
                     /ApEinfo_revcolor="#84b0dc"
                     /ApEinfo_fwdcolor="#84b0dc"
                     /translation="MVSKGEELFTGVVPILVELDGDVNGHKFSVSGEGEGDATYGKLTLKFICTTGKLPVPWPTLVTTFGYGLQCFARYPDHMKQHDFFKSAMPEGYVQERTIFFKDDGNYKTRAEVKFEGDTLVNRIELKGIDFKEDGNILGHKLEYNYNSHNVYIMADKQKNGIKVNFKIRHNIEDGSVQLADHYQQNTPIGDGPVLLPDNHYLSYQSKLSKDPNEKRDHMVLLEFVTAAGITLGMDELYKY*"
     misc_feature    complement(3618..4337)
                     /label="meYFP"
                     /ApEinfo_revcolor="#ffef86"
                     /ApEinfo_fwdcolor="#ffef86"
     CDS             complement(4338..4397)
                     /ApEinfo_revcolor="#84b0dc"
                     /ApEinfo_fwdcolor="#84b0dc"
                     /translation="GGGGSGGGGSGGGGSSGGAP"
     CDS             complement(4398..4913)
                     /label="cotX"
                     /ApEinfo_revcolor="#84b0dc"
                     /ApEinfo_fwdcolor="#84b0dc"
                     /translation="MESRPYSWVALDPDCDHPLDDKEKDKEKHERKCHCDVCCNGNGFFGNDNAFIDQDLAQANLNKQVSDETIIIRDSCDINVTSTDVQAVTSVVTALNAAVVTATLTSIADGVIAELVAQDLLQLTANKQVNRQKLLIECSRGVNVTTVDADIATLISTATNTLVAILVITLVL"
     misc_feature    5909..7957
                     /label="gltA down"
                     /ApEinfo_revcolor="#ffef86"
                     /ApEinfo_fwdcolor="#ffef86"
     misc_feature    7958..1365
                     /label="pENTR backbone"
                     /ApEinfo_revcolor="#b1ff67"
                     /ApEinfo_fwdcolor="#b1ff67"
     primer_bind     complement(7974..7995)
                     /label="T7"
                     /ApEinfo_revcolor="#85dae9"
                     /ApEinfo_fwdcolor="#85dae9"
     CDS             8127..8936
                     /label="kanR"
                     /ApEinfo_revcolor="#84b0dc"
                     /ApEinfo_fwdcolor="#84b0dc"
                     /translation="MSHIQRETSRPRLNSNMDADLYGYKWARDNVGQSGATIYRLYGKPDAPELFLKHGKGSVANDVTDEMVRLNWLTEFMPLPTIKHFIRTPDDAWLLTTAIPGKTAFQVLEEYPDSGENIVDALAVFLRRLHSIPVCNCPFNSDRVFRLAQAQSRMNNGLVDASDFDDERNGWPVEQVWKEMHKLLPFSPDSVVTHGDFSLDNLIFDEGKLIGCIDVGRVGIADRYQDLAILWNCLGEFSPSLQKRLFQKYGIDNPDMNKLQFHLMLDEFF*"
     CDS             8127..8933
                     /label="KanR"
                     /ApEinfo_revcolor="#ffef86"
                     /ApEinfo_fwdcolor="#ffef86"
ORIGIN
        1 tcagaattgg ttaattggtt gtaacactgg cagagcatta cgctgacttg acgggacggc
       61 gcaagctcat gaccaaaatc ccttaacgtg agttacgcgt cgttccactg agcgtcagac
      121 cccgtagaaa agatcaaagg atcttcttga gatccttttt ttctgcgcgt aatctgctgc
      181 ttgcaaacaa aaaaaccacc gctaccagcg gtggtttgtt tgccggatca agagctacca
      241 actctttttc cgaaggtaac tggcttcagc agagcgcaga taccaaatac tgttcttcta
      301 gtgtagccgt agttaggcca ccacttcaag aactctgtag caccgcctac atacctcgct
      361 ctgctaatcc tgttaccagt ggctgctgcc agtggcgata agtcgtgtct taccgggttg
      421 gactcaagac gatagttacc ggataaggcg cagcggtcgg gctgaacggg gggttcgtgc
      481 acacagccca gcttggagcg aacgacctac accgaactga gatacctaca gcgtgagcta
      541 tgagaaagcg ccacgcttcc cgaagggaga aaggcggaca ggtatccggt aagcggcagg
      601 gtcggaacag gagagcgcac gagggagctt ccagggggaa acgcctggta tctttatagt
      661 cctgtcgggt ttcgccacct ctgacttgag cgtcgatttt tgtgatgctc gtcagggggg
      721 cggagcctat ggaaaaacgc cagcaacgcg gcctttttac ggttcctggc cttttgctgg
      781 ccttttgctc acatgttctt tcctgcgtta tcccctgatt ctgtggataa ccgtattacc
      841 gcctttgagt gagctgatac cgctcgccgc agccgaacga ccgagcgcag cgagtcagtg
      901 agcgaggaag cggaagagcg cccaatacgc aaaccgcctc tccccgcgcg ttggccgatt
      961 cattaatgca gctggcacga caggtttccc gactggaaag cgggcagtga gcgcaacgca
     1021 attaatacgc gtaccgctag ccaggaagag tttgtagaaa cgcaaaaagg ccatccgtca
     1081 ggatggcctt ctgcttagtt tgatgcctgg cagtttatgg cgggcgtcct gcccgccacc
     1141 ctccgggccg ttgcttcaca acgttcaaat ccgctcccgg cggatttgtc ctactcagga
     1201 gagcgttcac cgacaaacaa cagataaaac gaaaggccca gtcttccgac tgagcctttc
     1261 gttttatttg atgcctggca gttccctact ctcgcgttaa cgctagcatg gatgttttcc
     1321 cagtcacgac gttgtaaaac gacggccagt cttaagctcg ggcccGCTCG GATTTATCCA
     1381 AAGGCCCGAG AAGCTTCCAG AAAAACAAGC ATCAGCTTCA ATCGGCCAGG GATTGCTAAT
     1441 GGAGGCTTAT TCAAAGCTGT TTTTGGCACA CGGCTATGTC GCATCCCAAA TTTTAATTAC
     1501 GAGAAGCGAT TTTTCTGATG AATATCGATA CAACAATGTC AGGAATACAA TGAATGTACT
     1561 GCTCGAGCGC GGCATCATCC CGATCATAAA CGAAAATGAC ACAGTTACCG TCAATCGGCT
     1621 CAAGTTTGGC GACAATGATA CGCTCGCAGC AAAAGTCGCA GGATTGATTG ATGCAGATAT
     1681 GCTTGTGATT TTATCAGATA TAGACGGATT ATATGACGGC AATCCGCGCA CAAATCCAGA
     1741 AGCGAAAAAG ATACAGCGGG TGAGTGAAAT AACACCTGAC ATCGAAGCAT GCGCAGGTGA
     1801 CACTGGAAGC ATCGTTGGCA CCGGCGGCAT GCGCTCTAAG CTTGATGCGT TTAAAATCGT
     1861 AATGGCGTCT GGCATTAAAG GTTTCCTAGG TCAGGCAGAT GCTGGCGATA TTTTATACCA
     1921 CGCCGTTCAT GAACAGGCGG AAGGCACCTA TTTTGAAGCA GAAGGAACGC TTCCGTTGAA
     1981 TCAAAAGGAG CAATGGATCG CTTTTAATTC CGGTCCGGAA GGTGAAATGA TTTTATCAGA
     2041 TGATTGTTCA CGAAAAATAA CAAACGGACA ATCGAGTTTA TACCTAGACG GTGTACAGAA
     2101 GATTAAAGGG AAATTCAAAA GCGGTTCAGT TGTTCGGCTG ATGGATTCAA AAGGGACGGA
     2161 AATCGGCCTT GGAATCGTCA ATTACTCTTC TGTACAGCTT CAAGAACCGG AAAAGAAAAA
     2221 GGAACTGACA AATAGAGCTC TAATTGATCA AGAAGCATTT GTTTGCCATG TGGATTTTTC
     2281 TTTACCTGTA AATTAATTTG CAGAAAAAAA CCCGAAGCTT CTATATAGAA GCTCGGGTTC
     2341 ATTTTTTTTA TTGATACTGC TCCAGCTTAG AGAAAAATTG AATGACAAAC TCATAAAAAT
     2401 CATTCGCGGA AGGCGCAAGC TCTCTATTTT TCGGTTTAAT GATTCCGACA GTCCGTTTTA
     2461 CTTGAGGGAA CTCAATTGGA ATTTTCACAG TAAAACGAGG TGTTGTTTCA GCAAAAGTAC
     2521 TTTCAGGCAG AAGGGTAACG CCCATTCCTG CGGACACTAA CCCTTTGATC GCATCCAAAT
     2581 CCTCACCCTC CGTGGAAACG AGAGGAGCAA AGCCTGCTTG TTTGCAAGTA TCGATTGCCA
     2641 TCTCTCTAAG TACAAATCCT TCCGGGAACA ATACAAATTG GTCGTTGCGC AAATCGATTA
     2701 AATGAACCGT TTTTTGTTTA GCAAGCGGAT GATTTAATGG AACAAGCGCG TAAATTTTTT
     2761 CAGTAAATAA TATTTTTCCC GTTATGTCAG AGAAATTCGT CGGCACCGGC CCTAATAAGG
     2821 CCAGATCAAT ATCGCGGTTT CTGACAGCTT CAATCAGAAA CTTATAGGAG CCTTGGCGCA
     2881 GCAAAAATTC GACGTGCGGA TATTCTTCTT TAAACGCTGA AATGACAGTC GGCAAAAGCT
     2941 GGCTGGCGAG GCTTGTAGGA AAGCCGATCT TTACCGTTCC GCGATGCGGG TCAAGATACT
     3001 CATCAATTTG CTCTTTCGCA TAATCAATGG CTTTCATCGC CGTTTTCACA TGAATTAAAA
     3061 ATTCTTTTCC GATTGGCGTG AGTTTGATAT TTCTCCCTTC ACGCTCAAAT AAGGTCACAT
     3121 TTAATTCTTC TTCAAGATTG GCAATTTGTC TGCTGATTGC TGATTGGGCC ACATGCAAAT
     3181 GATCAGCGGC TTCTGAAACG TGTTCTCTTT CAGCCACCTC CATAAAATAA CGCAGTTGGC
     3241 GCAGCTCCAT GTTTGTCTCA CATCCATCTA TCTCATTTTG AGATTCTTTT GATCTAAATT
     3301 ATATATTGTT TATATCGTTT TGAAAACCTA CAATGATTAT AGAGTTGTTA GATTTTATGA
     3361 CCGGTATTAT CGGAAATTGA TCGGGGGAGA GGAATTatgC TCGGATACCC TTACTCTGTT
     3421 GAAAACGAAT AGATAGGTTA AGGAACGGTT ATTTCTGCGT AGATCTATCT TACACAGCAT
     3481 CACACTGGCT CACCTTCGGG TGGGCCTTTC TGCGTTTATA TACTAGAGAG AGAATATAAA
     3541 AAGCCAGATT ATTAATCCGG CTTTTTTATT ATTTAGGCAA CTGAAACGAT TCGGATCCTG
     3601 TATTACTATT CTTATTAGTA TTTATACAGT TCATCCATGC CCAGTGTAAT GCCTGCTGCT
     3661 GTAACAAATT CCAGCAGAAC CATGTGATCG CGTTTTTCGT TCGGATCTTT GCTCAGTTTG
     3721 CTTTGATATG ACAGATAATG ATTATCCGGC AGCAGAACAG GGCCATCTCC AATCGGTGTG
     3781 TTTTGTTGAT AATGATCTGC CAGTTGAACT GAGCCATCTT CGATATTGTG GCGGATTTTA
     3841 AAGTTGACTT TGATGCCGTT TTTCTGTTTA TCCGCCATGA TATAGACGTT ATGGCTATTA
     3901 TAATTATATT CCAGTTTGTG GCCCAGGATA TTTCCATCTT CTTTAAAGTC GATGCCTTTC
     3961 AGTTCAATGC GATTGACCAG TGTATCGCCT TCAAATTTAA CTTCCGCACG CGTTTTGTAG
     4021 TTGCCATCAT CTTTAAAAAA GATCGTTCTT TCTTGGACAT AGCCTTCCGG CATTGCGCTT
     4081 TTAAAAAAAT CATGCTGTTT CATATGATCC GGATATCTTG CAAAGCATTG CAGGCCATAG
     4141 CCAAATGTTG TAACCAGTGT CGGCCACGGA ACCGGCAGTT TGCCTGTTGT GCAGATAAAT
     4201 TTCAGTGTCA GTTTGCCATA TGTTGCATCA CCTTCGCCTT CGCCTGAAAC TGAAAATTTG
     4261 TGGCCATTAA CGTCGCCATC CAGTTCAACC AGAATCGGAA CAACGCCTGT AAACAGTTCT
     4321 TCGCCTTTGC TAACCATCGG CGCGCCGCCG CTAGAACCAC CGCCGCCAGA GCCGCCACCA
     4381 CCAGAGCCAC CGCCACCGAG GACAAGAGTG ATAACTAGGA TGGCTACGAG TGTATTTGTT
     4441 GCTGTAGAAA TAAGGGTTGC GATATCGGCA TCTACTGTTG TGACGTTTAC GCCGCGGGAA
     4501 CATTCGATGA GAAGTTTTTG GCGGTTTACT TGTTTGTTAG CTGTAAGCTG TAACAAATCT
     4561 TGTGCGACTA ATTCGGCAAT TACGCCGTCT GCAATTGATG TCAGAGTTGC CGTTACGACA
     4621 GCGGCATTAA GTGCTGTTAC AACTGATGTT ACGGCTTGAA CGTCTGTAGA TGTAACATTG
     4681 ATGTCACAAG AATCTCTAAT AATAATCGTT TCATCTGAAA CTTGTTTGTT GAGATTTGCT
     4741 TGAGCTAGAT CTTGGTCGAT GAAGGCGTTG TCGTTGCCAA AAAAACCATT GCCATTACAG
     4801 CAAACGTCGC AATGACATTT TCTTTCGTGT TTTTCTTTAT CTTTCTCTTT GTCATCTAAC
     4861 GGATGGTCAC AGTCAGGATC AAGTGCAACC CAAGAATATG GTCTGCTTTC CATATCTATT
     4921 CCTCCTTTTC TTTTACTGTT ATTAAATGAG CGAGCCTCTT ATTTTGACTG AGTCATATAT
     4981 CCTGATGAAG AACCCTATTT TTTATGATTG GCTAATTGTT ATCGTTTTTC CGTCTNNNNN
     5041 NNNNNNNNNN NNNNNNNNNN NNNNNNNNNN NNNNNNNNNN NNNNNNNNNN NNNNNNNNNN
     5101 NNNNNNNNNN NNNNNNNNNN NNNNNNNNNN NNNNNNNNNN NNNNNNNNNN NNNNNNNNNN
     5161 NNNNNNNNNN NNNNNNNNNN NNNNNNNNNN NNNNNNNNNN NNNNNNNNNN NNNNNNNNNN
     5221 NNNNNNNNNN NNNNNNNNNN NNNNNNNNNN NNNNNNNNNN NNNNNNNNNN NNNNNNNNAA
     5281 CTTCTGGAAG CTTTGCAAGC TCTTCTTTGA ATTTATCGTT ATCTGACATT TGTTTTCACC
     5341 TCGTCTTTTA AGTTTGTGAA AAGAAAGGGT TAAAGGACGT CNNNNNNNNN NNNNNNNNNN
     5401 NNNNNNNNNN NNNNNNNNNN NNNNNNNNNN NNNNNNNNNN NNNNNNNNNN NNNNNNNNNN
     5461 NNNNNNNNNN NNNNNNNNNN NNNNNNNNNN NNNNNNNNNN NNNNNNNNNN NNNNNNNNNN
     5521 NNNNNNNNNN NNNNNNNNNN NNNNNNNNNN NNNNNNNNNN NNNNNNNNNN NNNNNNNNNN
     5581 NNNNNNNNNN NNNNNNNNNN NNNNNNNNNN NNNNNNNNNN NNNNNNNNNN NNNNNNNNNN
     5641 NNNNNNNNNN NNNNNNNNNN NNNNNNNNNN NNNNNNNNNN NNNNNNNNNN NNNNNNNNNN
     5701 NNNNNNNNNN NNNNNNNNNN NNNNNNNNNN NNNNNNNNNN NNNNNNNNNN NNNNNNAACC
     5761 TTCACTCCTT TCTTATCCAT ACTCTATATA ATGCAAATGG GGTGCAGAGC GGAATAATAA
     5821 AAATAACCAA TTTTCTGCCG GACAAGATAC AATTCATGAA GAATAGGGTT TTGGCATATA
     5881 TGTGAAGGGA TCATGATTGG CAAAGGAGAC GTACAATCAA ATGCCAAAAG CTCAAGGTCT
     5941 CTACCGTCCT GAATTTGAAC ATGATGCATG CGGAATCGGC CTATATGCAC ACTTAAAGGG
     6001 CAAGCAGACT CACGACATTG TCAAACAAGG ACTTAAGATG CTTTGCCAGC TAGACCATAG
     6061 AGGAGGGCAA GGCAGTGATC CGGATACAGG AGACGGAGCC GGCTTACTGG TTCAAATCCC
     6121 TGATGCTTTC TTTAGAAAAG AGTGCAAAAA CATCAATCTG CCAGAAAAAG AACGTTACGG
     6181 GGTAGGAATG GTCTTTTTCT CACAGAAGGA AGATGAAAGA AAAAAAATTG AAAAGCAAAT
     6241 CAATGCACTA ATTGAACAAG AAGGCCAAGT CGTTCTTGGA TGGAGAACTG TACCTGTAAA
     6301 TGTCGGAAAA ATCGGAACAG TGGCGCAAAA AAGCTGTCCG TTTGTCCGTC AGGTATTTAT
     6361 CGGCGCAAGT TCTGATCTAA AGGACAATTT ATCTTTTGAA CGAAAATTGT ATGTCATTCG
     6421 TAAACAGGCT GAAAATTGGG GAGTAACGGA AGGTCTTGAT TTTTATTTTG CCAGTCTTTC
     6481 AAGCCAGACC ATTGTTTACA AAGGCCTTTT AACACCTGAA CAGGTTGATG CATTTTATTC
     6541 TGATCTGCAA GACGAAGCAT TCGTTTCTGC TTTTGCGCTT GTTCATTCAC GCTTCAGTAC
     6601 CAATACATTC CCTACATGGG AAAGAGCGCA TCCTAACCGC TATTTGGTTC ACAACGGTGA
     6661 AATTAACACC CTTCGCGGAA ATATCAACTG GATGAGAGCA CGTGAGCAGC AATTTGTTTC
     6721 TGAAAGCTTC GGTGAGGACT TAAACAAGAT TTTGCCGATT CTCAATGCTG ATGGCAGTGA
     6781 CTCTTCCATT TTGGATAACG CATTTGAGTT TTTTGTGATG GCTGGACGCA AACCGGCACA
     6841 TACGGCAATG ATGCTCATTC CAGAGCCTTG GACGGAAAAT ACGCATATGT CCAAGGAAAA
     6901 AAGGGCGTTC TACGAGTACC ATAGCTCCCT GATGGAGCCT TGGGACGGAC CGACAGCTAT
     6961 TTCATTTACT GACGGTAAAC AAATCGGGGC GATCCTTGAC CGGAACGGTC TCCGTCCGGC
     7021 CCGTTATTAT GTCACAAAAG ATGATTATAT TATTTTCTCA TCTGAAGTAG GCGTTATTGA
     7081 AGTTGAACAG GAGAACGTTT TATATAAAAA CCGCCTTGAG CCTGGGAAAA TGCTTTTAAT
     7141 CGACCTGGAA GAAGGCCGTA TTATCTCCGA TGAGGAAGTC AAAACACAAA TTGCAACTGA
     7201 GTATCCGTAC CAAAAATGGC TTGAAGAAGA GCTTGTACAA GTAAATCCTG ATCCGGAGTC
     7261 AAGAGAAGAA GAACAATTTA GTGATCTTCT TACTCGCCAG AAGGCATTCG GATACACATA
     7321 TGAGGATATC CAAAAGTATC TAATTCCTGT TATTAAAGAA GGCAAAGATC CCCTTGGTTC
     7381 AATGGGGAAT GACGCTCCGC TTGCTGTACT TTCTGACCGA GCGCAATCGC TGTTTAACTA
     7441 CTTTAAACAG CTGTTTGCAC AAGTAACGAA CCCGCCAATC GACGCGATTC GTGAGCAGCT
     7501 TGTCACTTCA ACGATGACTT GGCTCGGTGC GGAAGGCGAT CTTCTTCATC CAAGTGAACG
     7561 AAATGTTCGC CGGATTAAAC TGTATACACC TGTTTTATCC AATGAACAGT TTTACGCATT
     7621 GAAAACGATT GTTCATCCTG ATTTAAAAAG CCAAAAAATT GATGTGCTGT TTTCAGAGGA
     7681 TCTTGAACGC GGTTTAAAGG ACATGTTCAC ACAGGCAGAG AAAGCCATCA GCCAAGGCGT
     7741 AAGTTTGTTA ATTTTATCAG ACAAAAAGAT GAACGAACGA CTGACACCAA TTCCGCCGCT
     7801 TCTGGCAGTA AGCGCACTGC ACCAGCACTT AATCCGCAAA GGGCTGCGTA CGAAGGTCAG
     7861 CATTATTGTG GAATCGGGAG AAGCACGTGA AGTGCATCAC TTTGCAGCGT TAATCGGTTA
     7921 TGGCGCAGAT GCGATTAACC CTTATCTCGC TTATGCGcca tccagctgat atcccctata
     7981 gtgagtcgta ttacatggtc atagctgttt cctggcagct ctggcccgtg tctcaaaatc
     8041 tctgatgtta cattgcacaa gataaaaata tatcatcatg aacaataaaa ctgtctgctt
     8101 acataaacag taatacaagg ggtgttatga gccatattca acgggaaacg tcgaggccgc
     8161 gattaaattc caacatggat gctgatttat atgggtataa atgggctcgc gataatgtcg
     8221 ggcaatcagg tgcgacaatc tatcgcttgt atgggaagcc cgatgcgcca gagttgtttc
     8281 tgaaacatgg caaaggtagc gttgccaatg atgttacaga tgagatggtc agactaaact
     8341 ggctgacgga atttatgcct cttccgacca tcaagcattt tatccgtact cctgatgatg
     8401 catggttact caccactgcg atccccggaa aaacagcatt ccaggtatta gaagaatatc
     8461 ctgattcagg tgaaaatatt gttgatgcgc tggcagtgtt cctgcgccgg ttgcattcga
     8521 ttcctgtttg taattgtcct tttaacagcg atcgcgtatt tcgtctcgct caggcgcaat
     8581 cacgaatgaa taacggtttg gttgatgcga gtgattttga tgacgagcgt aatggctggc
     8641 ctgttgaaca agtctggaaa gaaatgcata aacttttgcc attctcaccg gattcagtcg
     8701 tcactcatgg tgatttctca cttgataacc ttatttttga cgaggggaaa ttaataggtt
     8761 gtattgatgt tggacgagtc ggaatcgcag accgatacca ggatcttgcc atcctatgga
     8821 actgcctcgg tgagttttct ccttcattac agaaacggct ttttcaaaaa tatggtattg
     8881 ataatcctga tatgaataaa ttgcagtttc atttgatgct cgatgagttt ttctaa
//
