# Supplementary material for: Enhanced Bacillus subtilis natural competence enables multiplexed genome and spore engineering
Source: bioRxiv preprint, doi:10.64898/2026.05.01.722266, version 1 (2026-05-05)
Supplement: Supplemental Data File [file 722266_file03.zip › Sequences/pENTR-CT5-cotY-mcherry.gb]

LOCUS       pENTR-CT5-cotY-mcherry  8023 bp ds-DNA     circular     16-APR-2026
DEFINITION  pAH328igemrdy with RFP rotated to position 1957
ACCESSION   pBs3C-luxABCDE
SOURCE      Unknown (unknown)
  ORGANISM  Unknown Unclassified.
COMMENT     Imported using the Genbank importer. File name: ECE733
            pBS3Klux-[RFP].gbk SECID/File created by Clone Manager, Scientific
            & Educational Software Homology arms start at start codon. No gap
            removed from genome to match the SP native co-transformation
            constructs. 2 kb HA length. Bi-directional terminator from pDG1730
FEATURES             Location/Qualifiers
     misc_feature    147..735
                     /label="ori"
                     /ApEinfo_revcolor="#b4abac"
                     /ApEinfo_fwdcolor="#b4abac"
     misc_feature    1366..3399
                     /label="gltA up"
                     /ApEinfo_revcolor="#ff9ccd"
                     /ApEinfo_fwdcolor="#ff9ccd"
     misc_feature    3480..3581
                     /label="bi-directional terminator"
                     /ApEinfo_revcolor="#ffef86"
                     /ApEinfo_fwdcolor="#ffef86"
     CDS             complement(3615..4328)
                     /ApEinfo_revcolor="#84b0dc"
                     /ApEinfo_fwdcolor="#84b0dc"
                     /translation="MVSKGEEDNMAIIKEFMRFKVHMEGSVNGHEFEIEGEGEGRPYEGTQTAKLKVTKGGPLPFAWDILSPQFMYGSKAYVKHPADIPDYLKLSFPEGFKWERVMNFEDGGVVTVTQDSSLQDGEFIYKVKLRGTNFPSDGPVMQKKTMGWEASSERMYPEDGALKGEIKQRLKLKDGGHYDAEVKTTYKAKKPVQLPGAYNVNIKLDITSHNEDYTIVEQYERAEGRHSTGGMDELYKY*"
     misc_feature    complement(3618..4328)
                     /label="mCherry"
                     /ApEinfo_revcolor="#f58a5e"
                     /ApEinfo_fwdcolor="#f58a5e"
     CDS             complement(4329..4388)
                     /ApEinfo_revcolor="#84b0dc"
                     /ApEinfo_fwdcolor="#84b0dc"
                     /translation="GGGGSGGGGSGGGGSSGGAP"
     CDS             complement(4389..4871)
                     /label="cotY"
                     /ApEinfo_revcolor="#84b0dc"
                     /ApEinfo_fwdcolor="#84b0dc"
                     /translation="MSCGKTHGRHENCVCDAVEKILAEQEAVEEQCPTGCYTNLLNPTIAGKDTIPFLVFDKKGGLFSTFGNVGGFVDDMQCFESIFFRVEKLCDCCATLSILRPVDVKGDTLSVCHPCDPDFFGLEKTDFCIEVDLGCFCAIQCLSPELVDRTSPHKDKKHHHN"
     misc_feature    4996..7044
                     /label="gltA down"
                     /ApEinfo_revcolor="#ffef86"
                     /ApEinfo_fwdcolor="#ffef86"
     misc_feature    7045..1365
                     /label="pENTR backbone"
                     /ApEinfo_revcolor="#b1ff67"
                     /ApEinfo_fwdcolor="#b1ff67"
     primer_bind     complement(7061..7082)
                     /label="T7"
                     /ApEinfo_revcolor="#85dae9"
                     /ApEinfo_fwdcolor="#85dae9"
     CDS             7214..8023
                     /label="kanR"
                     /ApEinfo_revcolor="#84b0dc"
                     /ApEinfo_fwdcolor="#84b0dc"
                     /translation="MSHIQRETSRPRLNSNMDADLYGYKWARDNVGQSGATIYRLYGKPDAPELFLKHGKGSVANDVTDEMVRLNWLTEFMPLPTIKHFIRTPDDAWLLTTAIPGKTAFQVLEEYPDSGENIVDALAVFLRRLHSIPVCNCPFNSDRVFRLAQAQSRMNNGLVDASDFDDERNGWPVEQVWKEMHKLLPFSPDSVVTHGDFSLDNLIFDEGKLIGCIDVGRVGIADRYQDLAILWNCLGEFSPSLQKRLFQKYGIDNPDMNKLQFHLMLDEFF*"
     CDS             7214..8020
                     /label="KanR"
                     /ApEinfo_revcolor="#ffef86"
                     /ApEinfo_fwdcolor="#ffef86"
ORIGIN
        1 tcagaattgg ttaattggtt gtaacactgg cagagcatta cgctgacttg acgggacggc
       61 gcaagctcat gaccaaaatc ccttaacgtg agttacgcgt cgttccactg agcgtcagac
      121 cccgtagaaa agatcaaagg atcttcttga gatccttttt ttctgcgcgt aatctgctgc
      181 ttgcaaacaa aaaaaccacc gctaccagcg gtggtttgtt tgccggatca agagctacca
      241 actctttttc cgaaggtaac tggcttcagc agagcgcaga taccaaatac tgttcttcta
      301 gtgtagccgt agttaggcca ccacttcaag aactctgtag caccgcctac atacctcgct
      361 ctgctaatcc tgttaccagt ggctgctgcc agtggcgata agtcgtgtct taccgggttg
      421 gactcaagac gatagttacc ggataaggcg cagcggtcgg gctgaacggg gggttcgtgc
      481 acacagccca gcttggagcg aacgacctac accgaactga gatacctaca gcgtgagcta
      541 tgagaaagcg ccacgcttcc cgaagggaga aaggcggaca ggtatccggt aagcggcagg
      601 gtcggaacag gagagcgcac gagggagctt ccagggggaa acgcctggta tctttatagt
      661 cctgtcgggt ttcgccacct ctgacttgag cgtcgatttt tgtgatgctc gtcagggggg
      721 cggagcctat ggaaaaacgc cagcaacgcg gcctttttac ggttcctggc cttttgctgg
      781 ccttttgctc acatgttctt tcctgcgtta tcccctgatt ctgtggataa ccgtattacc
      841 gcctttgagt gagctgatac cgctcgccgc agccgaacga ccgagcgcag cgagtcagtg
      901 agcgaggaag cggaagagcg cccaatacgc aaaccgcctc tccccgcgcg ttggccgatt
      961 cattaatgca gctggcacga caggtttccc gactggaaag cgggcagtga gcgcaacgca
     1021 attaatacgc gtaccgctag ccaggaagag tttgtagaaa cgcaaaaagg ccatccgtca
     1081 ggatggcctt ctgcttagtt tgatgcctgg cagtttatgg cgggcgtcct gcccgccacc
     1141 ctccgggccg ttgcttcaca acgttcaaat ccgctcccgg cggatttgtc ctactcagga
     1201 gagcgttcac cgacaaacaa cagataaaac gaaaggccca gtcttccgac tgagcctttc
     1261 gttttatttg atgcctggca gttccctact ctcgcgttaa cgctagcatg gatgttttcc
     1321 cagtcacgac gttgtaaaac gacggccagt cttaagctcg ggcccGCTCG GATTTATCCA
     1381 AAGGCCCGAG AAGCTTCCAG AAAAACAAGC ATCAGCTTCA ATCGGCCAGG GATTGCTAAT
     1441 GGAGGCTTAT TCAAAGCTGT TTTTGGCACA CGGCTATGTC GCATCCCAAA TTTTAATTAC
     1501 GAGAAGCGAT TTTTCTGATG AATATCGATA CAACAATGTC AGGAATACAA TGAATGTACT
     1561 GCTCGAGCGC GGCATCATCC CGATCATAAA CGAAAATGAC ACAGTTACCG TCAATCGGCT
     1621 CAAGTTTGGC GACAATGATA CGCTCGCAGC AAAAGTCGCA GGATTGATTG ATGCAGATAT
     1681 GCTTGTGATT TTATCAGATA TAGACGGATT ATATGACGGC AATCCGCGCA CAAATCCAGA
     1741 AGCGAAAAAG ATACAGCGGG TGAGTGAAAT AACACCTGAC ATCGAAGCAT GCGCAGGTGA
     1801 CACTGGAAGC ATCGTTGGCA CCGGCGGCAT GCGCTCTAAG CTTGATGCGT TTAAAATCGT
     1861 AATGGCGTCT GGCATTAAAG GTTTCCTAGG TCAGGCAGAT GCTGGCGATA TTTTATACCA
     1921 CGCCGTTCAT GAACAGGCGG AAGGCACCTA TTTTGAAGCA GAAGGAACGC TTCCGTTGAA
     1981 TCAAAAGGAG CAATGGATCG CTTTTAATTC CGGTCCGGAA GGTGAAATGA TTTTATCAGA
     2041 TGATTGTTCA CGAAAAATAA CAAACGGACA ATCGAGTTTA TACCTAGACG GTGTACAGAA
     2101 GATTAAAGGG AAATTCAAAA GCGGTTCAGT TGTTCGGCTG ATGGATTCAA AAGGGACGGA
     2161 AATCGGCCTT GGAATCGTCA ATTACTCTTC TGTACAGCTT CAAGAACCGG AAAAGAAAAA
     2221 GGAACTGACA AATAGAGCTC TAATTGATCA AGAAGCATTT GTTTGCCATG TGGATTTTTC
     2281 TTTACCTGTA AATTAATTTG CAGAAAAAAA CCCGAAGCTT CTATATAGAA GCTCGGGTTC
     2341 ATTTTTTTTA TTGATACTGC TCCAGCTTAG AGAAAAATTG AATGACAAAC TCATAAAAAT
     2401 CATTCGCGGA AGGCGCAAGC TCTCTATTTT TCGGTTTAAT GATTCCGACA GTCCGTTTTA
     2461 CTTGAGGGAA CTCAATTGGA ATTTTCACAG TAAAACGAGG TGTTGTTTCA GCAAAAGTAC
     2521 TTTCAGGCAG AAGGGTAACG CCCATTCCTG CGGACACTAA CCCTTTGATC GCATCCAAAT
     2581 CCTCACCCTC CGTGGAAACG AGAGGAGCAA AGCCTGCTTG TTTGCAAGTA TCGATTGCCA
     2641 TCTCTCTAAG TACAAATCCT TCCGGGAACA ATACAAATTG GTCGTTGCGC AAATCGATTA
     2701 AATGAACCGT TTTTTGTTTA GCAAGCGGAT GATTTAATGG AACAAGCGCG TAAATTTTTT
     2761 CAGTAAATAA TATTTTTCCC GTTATGTCAG AGAAATTCGT CGGCACCGGC CCTAATAAGG
     2821 CCAGATCAAT ATCGCGGTTT CTGACAGCTT CAATCAGAAA CTTATAGGAG CCTTGGCGCA
     2881 GCAAAAATTC GACGTGCGGA TATTCTTCTT TAAACGCTGA AATGACAGTC GGCAAAAGCT
     2941 GGCTGGCGAG GCTTGTAGGA AAGCCGATCT TTACCGTTCC GCGATGCGGG TCAAGATACT
     3001 CATCAATTTG CTCTTTCGCA TAATCAATGG CTTTCATCGC CGTTTTCACA TGAATTAAAA
     3061 ATTCTTTTCC GATTGGCGTG AGTTTGATAT TTCTCCCTTC ACGCTCAAAT AAGGTCACAT
     3121 TTAATTCTTC TTCAAGATTG GCAATTTGTC TGCTGATTGC TGATTGGGCC ACATGCAAAT
     3181 GATCAGCGGC TTCTGAAACG TGTTCTCTTT CAGCCACCTC CATAAAATAA CGCAGTTGGC
     3241 GCAGCTCCAT GTTTGTCTCA CATCCATCTA TCTCATTTTG AGATTCTTTT GATCTAAATT
     3301 ATATATTGTT TATATCGTTT TGAAAACCTA CAATGATTAT AGAGTTGTTA GATTTTATGA
     3361 CCGGTATTAT CGGAAATTGA TCGGGGGAGA GGAATTatgC TCGGATACCC TTACTCTGTT
     3421 GAAAACGAAT AGATAGGTTA AGGAACGGTT ATTTCTGCGT AGATCTATCT TACACAGCAT
     3481 CACACTGGCT CACCTTCGGG TGGGCCTTTC TGCGTTTATA TACTAGAGAG AGAATATAAA
     3541 AAGCCAGATT ATTAATCCGG CTTTTTTATT ATTTAGGCAA CTGAAACGAT TCGGATCCTG
     3601 TATTACTATT CTTATTAGTA TTTATACAGT TCATCCATTC CGCCTGTTGA ATGGCGTCCT
     3661 TCTGCTCTTT CATACTGTTC GACGATTGTA TAATCTTCGT TATGGCTCGT GATATCCAGT
     3721 TTAATGTTAA CGTTATATGC GCCAGGCAGT TGAACAGGTT TTTTCGCTTT ATACGTTGTT
     3781 TTGACTTCCG CATCATAATG TCCACCGTCT TTAAGTTTCA GGCGTTGTTT AATTTCGCCT
     3841 TTCAGTGCAC CATCTTCCGG ATACATTCTT TCGCTTGATG CTTCCCAGCC CATTGTTTTT
     3901 TTCTGCATAA CAGGGCCATC TGACGGAAAG TTCGTGCCAC GCAGTTTGAC TTTATAGATA
     3961 AATTCGCCAT CTTGCAGTGA TGAATCTTGT GTGACTGTAA CAACTCCGCC ATCTTCAAAA
     4021 TTCATGACGC GTTCCCATTT AAAGCCTTCC GGAAATGACA GTTTCAGATA ATCCGGGATA
     4081 TCTGCCGGAT GTTTAACATA TGCTTTGCTG CCATACATAA ATTGCGGTGA CAGAATATCC
     4141 CATGCAAACG GCAGCGGTCC GCCTTTTGTA ACTTTCAGTT TTGCTGTTTG TGTGCCTTCA
     4201 TACGGTCTGC CTTCACCTTC GCCTTCAATT TCAAATTCGT GGCCATTAAC GCTGCCTTCC
     4261 ATATGAACTT TAAAGCGCAT AAATTCTTTG ATGATCGCCA TATTATCCTC TTCGCCTTTG
     4321 CTAACCATCG GCGCGCCGCC GCTAGAACCA CCGCCGCCAG AGCCGCCACC ACCAGAGCCA
     4381 CCGCCACCAT TGTGATGATG CTTTTTATCT TTGTGAGGCG ATGTTCTGTC AACTAGCTCT
     4441 GGTGACAGGC ACTGAATCGC GCAGAAGCAT CCGAGATCCA CTTCAATGCA GAAATCTGTT
     4501 TTTTCTAGCC CGAAGAAATC CGGGTCGCAA GGGTGGCAAA CACTTAAGGT ATCGCCTTTG
     4561 ACATCGACCG GGCGTAAAAT AGACAGTGTT GCACAGCAAT CGCATAATTT TTCGACGCGG
     4621 AAGAAAATGG ATTCAAAGCA TTGCATATCA TCCACAAATC CCCCTACGTT TCCGAATGTG
     4681 GAGAACAATC CGCCTTTTTT ATCAAAAACG AGAAACGGAA TTGTGTCTTT TCCAGCAATC
     4741 GTAGGGTTTA AAAGGTTGGT ATAGCAGCCA GTCGGACACT GTTCTTCAAC TGCCTCCTGC
     4801 TCTGCTAAAA TCTTTTCCAC TGCATCGCAT ACACAGTTCT CATGCCGGCC ATGGGTTTTT
     4861 CCGCAGCTCA TTGATTTCAG CTCCTTCTTT ATAGGGTATT TGACTTTAGT CCTTAACAAC
     4921 ATATGTACCC GTGCCCCACT TGGTGTGGGT GAACGTCTAT ATATTCATCA TATGCTTGGA
     4981 AAATAAGAAA AAGCGACGTA CAATCAAATG CCAAAAGCTC AAGGTCTCTA CCGTCCTGAA
     5041 TTTGAACATG ATGCATGCGG AATCGGCCTA TATGCACACT TAAAGGGCAA GCAGACTCAC
     5101 GACATTGTCA AACAAGGACT TAAGATGCTT TGCCAGCTAG ACCATAGAGG AGGGCAAGGC
     5161 AGTGATCCGG ATACAGGAGA CGGAGCCGGC TTACTGGTTC AAATCCCTGA TGCTTTCTTT
     5221 AGAAAAGAGT GCAAAAACAT CAATCTGCCA GAAAAAGAAC GTTACGGGGT AGGAATGGTC
     5281 TTTTTCTCAC AGAAGGAAGA TGAAAGAAAA AAAATTGAAA AGCAAATCAA TGCACTAATT
     5341 GAACAAGAAG GCCAAGTCGT TCTTGGATGG AGAACTGTAC CTGTAAATGT CGGAAAAATC
     5401 GGAACAGTGG CGCAAAAAAG CTGTCCGTTT GTCCGTCAGG TATTTATCGG CGCAAGTTCT
     5461 GATCTAAAGG ACAATTTATC TTTTGAACGA AAATTGTATG TCATTCGTAA ACAGGCTGAA
     5521 AATTGGGGAG TAACGGAAGG TCTTGATTTT TATTTTGCCA GTCTTTCAAG CCAGACCATT
     5581 GTTTACAAAG GCCTTTTAAC ACCTGAACAG GTTGATGCAT TTTATTCTGA TCTGCAAGAC
     5641 GAAGCATTCG TTTCTGCTTT TGCGCTTGTT CATTCACGCT TCAGTACCAA TACATTCCCT
     5701 ACATGGGAAA GAGCGCATCC TAACCGCTAT TTGGTTCACA ACGGTGAAAT TAACACCCTT
     5761 CGCGGAAATA TCAACTGGAT GAGAGCACGT GAGCAGCAAT TTGTTTCTGA AAGCTTCGGT
     5821 GAGGACTTAA ACAAGATTTT GCCGATTCTC AATGCTGATG GCAGTGACTC TTCCATTTTG
     5881 GATAACGCAT TTGAGTTTTT TGTGATGGCT GGACGCAAAC CGGCACATAC GGCAATGATG
     5941 CTCATTCCAG AGCCTTGGAC GGAAAATACG CATATGTCCA AGGAAAAAAG GGCGTTCTAC
     6001 GAGTACCATA GCTCCCTGAT GGAGCCTTGG GACGGACCGA CAGCTATTTC ATTTACTGAC
     6061 GGTAAACAAA TCGGGGCGAT CCTTGACCGG AACGGTCTCC GTCCGGCCCG TTATTATGTC
     6121 ACAAAAGATG ATTATATTAT TTTCTCATCT GAAGTAGGCG TTATTGAAGT TGAACAGGAG
     6181 AACGTTTTAT ATAAAAACCG CCTTGAGCCT GGGAAAATGC TTTTAATCGA CCTGGAAGAA
     6241 GGCCGTATTA TCTCCGATGA GGAAGTCAAA ACACAAATTG CAACTGAGTA TCCGTACCAA
     6301 AAATGGCTTG AAGAAGAGCT TGTACAAGTA AATCCTGATC CGGAGTCAAG AGAAGAAGAA
     6361 CAATTTAGTG ATCTTCTTAC TCGCCAGAAG GCATTCGGAT ACACATATGA GGATATCCAA
     6421 AAGTATCTAA TTCCTGTTAT TAAAGAAGGC AAAGATCCCC TTGGTTCAAT GGGGAATGAC
     6481 GCTCCGCTTG CTGTACTTTC TGACCGAGCG CAATCGCTGT TTAACTACTT TAAACAGCTG
     6541 TTTGCACAAG TAACGAACCC GCCAATCGAC GCGATTCGTG AGCAGCTTGT CACTTCAACG
     6601 ATGACTTGGC TCGGTGCGGA AGGCGATCTT CTTCATCCAA GTGAACGAAA TGTTCGCCGG
     6661 ATTAAACTGT ATACACCTGT TTTATCCAAT GAACAGTTTT ACGCATTGAA AACGATTGTT
     6721 CATCCTGATT TAAAAAGCCA AAAAATTGAT GTGCTGTTTT CAGAGGATCT TGAACGCGGT
     6781 TTAAAGGACA TGTTCACACA GGCAGAGAAA GCCATCAGCC AAGGCGTAAG TTTGTTAATT
     6841 TTATCAGACA AAAAGATGAA CGAACGACTG ACACCAATTC CGCCGCTTCT GGCAGTAAGC
     6901 GCACTGCACC AGCACTTAAT CCGCAAAGGG CTGCGTACGA AGGTCAGCAT TATTGTGGAA
     6961 TCGGGAGAAG CACGTGAAGT GCATCACTTT GCAGCGTTAA TCGGTTATGG CGCAGATGCG
     7021 ATTAACCCTT ATCTCGCTTA TGCGccatcc agctgatatc ccctatagtg agtcgtatta
     7081 catggtcata gctgtttcct ggcagctctg gcccgtgtct caaaatctct gatgttacat
     7141 tgcacaagat aaaaatatat catcatgaac aataaaactg tctgcttaca taaacagtaa
     7201 tacaaggggt gttatgagcc atattcaacg ggaaacgtcg aggccgcgat taaattccaa
     7261 catggatgct gatttatatg ggtataaatg ggctcgcgat aatgtcgggc aatcaggtgc
     7321 gacaatctat cgcttgtatg ggaagcccga tgcgccagag ttgtttctga aacatggcaa
     7381 aggtagcgtt gccaatgatg ttacagatga gatggtcaga ctaaactggc tgacggaatt
     7441 tatgcctctt ccgaccatca agcattttat ccgtactcct gatgatgcat ggttactcac
     7501 cactgcgatc cccggaaaaa cagcattcca ggtattagaa gaatatcctg attcaggtga
     7561 aaatattgtt gatgcgctgg cagtgttcct gcgccggttg cattcgattc ctgtttgtaa
     7621 ttgtcctttt aacagcgatc gcgtatttcg tctcgctcag gcgcaatcac gaatgaataa
     7681 cggtttggtt gatgcgagtg attttgatga cgagcgtaat ggctggcctg ttgaacaagt
     7741 ctggaaagaa atgcataaac ttttgccatt ctcaccggat tcagtcgtca ctcatggtga
     7801 tttctcactt gataacctta tttttgacga ggggaaatta ataggttgta ttgatgttgg
     7861 acgagtcgga atcgcagacc gataccagga tcttgccatc ctatggaact gcctcggtga
     7921 gttttctcct tcattacaga aacggctttt tcaaaaatat ggtattgata atcctgatat
     7981 gaataaattg cagtttcatt tgatgctcga tgagtttttc taa
//
