# Supplementary material for: Enhanced Bacillus subtilis natural competence enables multiplexed genome and spore engineering
Source: bioRxiv preprint, doi:10.64898/2026.05.01.722266, version 1 (2026-05-05)
Supplement: Supplemental Data File [file 722266_file03.zip › Sequences/pENTR-CT5-cotY-yfp.gb]

LOCUS       pENTR-CT5-cotY-YFP      8035 bp ds-DNA     circular     16-APR-2026
DEFINITION  pAH328igemrdy with RFP rotated to position 1957
ACCESSION   pBs3C-luxABCDE
SOURCE      Unknown (unknown)
  ORGANISM  Unknown Unclassified.
COMMENT     Imported using the Genbank importer. File name: ECE733
            pBS3Klux-[RFP].gbk SECID/File created by Clone Manager, Scientific
            & Educational Software Homology arms start at start codon. No gap
            removed from genome to match the SP native co-transformation
            constructs. 2 kb HA length. Bi-directional terminator from pDG1730
FEATURES             Location/Qualifiers
     misc_feature    147..735
                     /label="ori"
                     /ApEinfo_revcolor="#b4abac"
                     /ApEinfo_fwdcolor="#b4abac"
     misc_feature    1366..3399
                     /label="gltA up"
                     /ApEinfo_revcolor="#ff9ccd"
                     /ApEinfo_fwdcolor="#ff9ccd"
     misc_feature    3480..3581
                     /label="bi-directional terminator"
                     /ApEinfo_revcolor="#ffef86"
                     /ApEinfo_fwdcolor="#ffef86"
     CDS             complement(3615..4337)
                     /ApEinfo_revcolor="#84b0dc"
                     /ApEinfo_fwdcolor="#84b0dc"
                     /translation="MVSKGEELFTGVVPILVELDGDVNGHKFSVSGEGEGDATYGKLTLKFICTTGKLPVPWPTLVTTFGYGLQCFARYPDHMKQHDFFKSAMPEGYVQERTIFFKDDGNYKTRAEVKFEGDTLVNRIELKGIDFKEDGNILGHKLEYNYNSHNVYIMADKQKNGIKVNFKIRHNIEDGSVQLADHYQQNTPIGDGPVLLPDNHYLSYQSKLSKDPNEKRDHMVLLEFVTAAGITLGMDELYKY*"
     misc_feature    complement(3618..4337)
                     /label="meYFP"
                     /ApEinfo_revcolor="#ffef86"
                     /ApEinfo_fwdcolor="#ffef86"
     CDS             complement(4338..4397)
                     /ApEinfo_revcolor="#84b0dc"
                     /ApEinfo_fwdcolor="#84b0dc"
                     /translation="GGGGSGGGGSGGGGSSGGAP"
     CDS             complement(4398..4883)
                     /label="cotY"
                     /ApEinfo_revcolor="#84b0dc"
                     /ApEinfo_fwdcolor="#84b0dc"
                     /translation="MSCGKTHGRHENCVCDAVEKILAEQEAVEEQCPTGCYTNLLNPTIAGKDTIPFLVFDKKGGLFSTFGNVGGFVDDMQCFESIFFRVEKLCDCCATLSILRPVDVKGDTLSVCHPCDPDFFGLEKTDFCIEVDLGCFCAIQCLSPELVDRTSPHKDKKHHHNG"
     misc_feature    5008..7056
                     /label="gltA down"
                     /ApEinfo_revcolor="#ffef86"
                     /ApEinfo_fwdcolor="#ffef86"
     misc_feature    7057..1365
                     /label="pENTR backbone"
                     /ApEinfo_revcolor="#b1ff67"
                     /ApEinfo_fwdcolor="#b1ff67"
     primer_bind     complement(7073..7094)
                     /label="T7"
                     /ApEinfo_revcolor="#85dae9"
                     /ApEinfo_fwdcolor="#85dae9"
     CDS             7226..8035
                     /label="kanR"
                     /ApEinfo_revcolor="#84b0dc"
                     /ApEinfo_fwdcolor="#84b0dc"
                     /translation="MSHIQRETSRPRLNSNMDADLYGYKWARDNVGQSGATIYRLYGKPDAPELFLKHGKGSVANDVTDEMVRLNWLTEFMPLPTIKHFIRTPDDAWLLTTAIPGKTAFQVLEEYPDSGENIVDALAVFLRRLHSIPVCNCPFNSDRVFRLAQAQSRMNNGLVDASDFDDERNGWPVEQVWKEMHKLLPFSPDSVVTHGDFSLDNLIFDEGKLIGCIDVGRVGIADRYQDLAILWNCLGEFSPSLQKRLFQKYGIDNPDMNKLQFHLMLDEFF*"
     CDS             7226..8032
                     /label="KanR"
                     /ApEinfo_revcolor="#ffef86"
                     /ApEinfo_fwdcolor="#ffef86"
ORIGIN
        1 tcagaattgg ttaattggtt gtaacactgg cagagcatta cgctgacttg acgggacggc
       61 gcaagctcat gaccaaaatc ccttaacgtg agttacgcgt cgttccactg agcgtcagac
      121 cccgtagaaa agatcaaagg atcttcttga gatccttttt ttctgcgcgt aatctgctgc
      181 ttgcaaacaa aaaaaccacc gctaccagcg gtggtttgtt tgccggatca agagctacca
      241 actctttttc cgaaggtaac tggcttcagc agagcgcaga taccaaatac tgttcttcta
      301 gtgtagccgt agttaggcca ccacttcaag aactctgtag caccgcctac atacctcgct
      361 ctgctaatcc tgttaccagt ggctgctgcc agtggcgata agtcgtgtct taccgggttg
      421 gactcaagac gatagttacc ggataaggcg cagcggtcgg gctgaacggg gggttcgtgc
      481 acacagccca gcttggagcg aacgacctac accgaactga gatacctaca gcgtgagcta
      541 tgagaaagcg ccacgcttcc cgaagggaga aaggcggaca ggtatccggt aagcggcagg
      601 gtcggaacag gagagcgcac gagggagctt ccagggggaa acgcctggta tctttatagt
      661 cctgtcgggt ttcgccacct ctgacttgag cgtcgatttt tgtgatgctc gtcagggggg
      721 cggagcctat ggaaaaacgc cagcaacgcg gcctttttac ggttcctggc cttttgctgg
      781 ccttttgctc acatgttctt tcctgcgtta tcccctgatt ctgtggataa ccgtattacc
      841 gcctttgagt gagctgatac cgctcgccgc agccgaacga ccgagcgcag cgagtcagtg
      901 agcgaggaag cggaagagcg cccaatacgc aaaccgcctc tccccgcgcg ttggccgatt
      961 cattaatgca gctggcacga caggtttccc gactggaaag cgggcagtga gcgcaacgca
     1021 attaatacgc gtaccgctag ccaggaagag tttgtagaaa cgcaaaaagg ccatccgtca
     1081 ggatggcctt ctgcttagtt tgatgcctgg cagtttatgg cgggcgtcct gcccgccacc
     1141 ctccgggccg ttgcttcaca acgttcaaat ccgctcccgg cggatttgtc ctactcagga
     1201 gagcgttcac cgacaaacaa cagataaaac gaaaggccca gtcttccgac tgagcctttc
     1261 gttttatttg atgcctggca gttccctact ctcgcgttaa cgctagcatg gatgttttcc
     1321 cagtcacgac gttgtaaaac gacggccagt cttaagctcg ggcccGCTCG GATTTATCCA
     1381 AAGGCCCGAG AAGCTTCCAG AAAAACAAGC ATCAGCTTCA ATCGGCCAGG GATTGCTAAT
     1441 GGAGGCTTAT TCAAAGCTGT TTTTGGCACA CGGCTATGTC GCATCCCAAA TTTTAATTAC
     1501 GAGAAGCGAT TTTTCTGATG AATATCGATA CAACAATGTC AGGAATACAA TGAATGTACT
     1561 GCTCGAGCGC GGCATCATCC CGATCATAAA CGAAAATGAC ACAGTTACCG TCAATCGGCT
     1621 CAAGTTTGGC GACAATGATA CGCTCGCAGC AAAAGTCGCA GGATTGATTG ATGCAGATAT
     1681 GCTTGTGATT TTATCAGATA TAGACGGATT ATATGACGGC AATCCGCGCA CAAATCCAGA
     1741 AGCGAAAAAG ATACAGCGGG TGAGTGAAAT AACACCTGAC ATCGAAGCAT GCGCAGGTGA
     1801 CACTGGAAGC ATCGTTGGCA CCGGCGGCAT GCGCTCTAAG CTTGATGCGT TTAAAATCGT
     1861 AATGGCGTCT GGCATTAAAG GTTTCCTAGG TCAGGCAGAT GCTGGCGATA TTTTATACCA
     1921 CGCCGTTCAT GAACAGGCGG AAGGCACCTA TTTTGAAGCA GAAGGAACGC TTCCGTTGAA
     1981 TCAAAAGGAG CAATGGATCG CTTTTAATTC CGGTCCGGAA GGTGAAATGA TTTTATCAGA
     2041 TGATTGTTCA CGAAAAATAA CAAACGGACA ATCGAGTTTA TACCTAGACG GTGTACAGAA
     2101 GATTAAAGGG AAATTCAAAA GCGGTTCAGT TGTTCGGCTG ATGGATTCAA AAGGGACGGA
     2161 AATCGGCCTT GGAATCGTCA ATTACTCTTC TGTACAGCTT CAAGAACCGG AAAAGAAAAA
     2221 GGAACTGACA AATAGAGCTC TAATTGATCA AGAAGCATTT GTTTGCCATG TGGATTTTTC
     2281 TTTACCTGTA AATTAATTTG CAGAAAAAAA CCCGAAGCTT CTATATAGAA GCTCGGGTTC
     2341 ATTTTTTTTA TTGATACTGC TCCAGCTTAG AGAAAAATTG AATGACAAAC TCATAAAAAT
     2401 CATTCGCGGA AGGCGCAAGC TCTCTATTTT TCGGTTTAAT GATTCCGACA GTCCGTTTTA
     2461 CTTGAGGGAA CTCAATTGGA ATTTTCACAG TAAAACGAGG TGTTGTTTCA GCAAAAGTAC
     2521 TTTCAGGCAG AAGGGTAACG CCCATTCCTG CGGACACTAA CCCTTTGATC GCATCCAAAT
     2581 CCTCACCCTC CGTGGAAACG AGAGGAGCAA AGCCTGCTTG TTTGCAAGTA TCGATTGCCA
     2641 TCTCTCTAAG TACAAATCCT TCCGGGAACA ATACAAATTG GTCGTTGCGC AAATCGATTA
     2701 AATGAACCGT TTTTTGTTTA GCAAGCGGAT GATTTAATGG AACAAGCGCG TAAATTTTTT
     2761 CAGTAAATAA TATTTTTCCC GTTATGTCAG AGAAATTCGT CGGCACCGGC CCTAATAAGG
     2821 CCAGATCAAT ATCGCGGTTT CTGACAGCTT CAATCAGAAA CTTATAGGAG CCTTGGCGCA
     2881 GCAAAAATTC GACGTGCGGA TATTCTTCTT TAAACGCTGA AATGACAGTC GGCAAAAGCT
     2941 GGCTGGCGAG GCTTGTAGGA AAGCCGATCT TTACCGTTCC GCGATGCGGG TCAAGATACT
     3001 CATCAATTTG CTCTTTCGCA TAATCAATGG CTTTCATCGC CGTTTTCACA TGAATTAAAA
     3061 ATTCTTTTCC GATTGGCGTG AGTTTGATAT TTCTCCCTTC ACGCTCAAAT AAGGTCACAT
     3121 TTAATTCTTC TTCAAGATTG GCAATTTGTC TGCTGATTGC TGATTGGGCC ACATGCAAAT
     3181 GATCAGCGGC TTCTGAAACG TGTTCTCTTT CAGCCACCTC CATAAAATAA CGCAGTTGGC
     3241 GCAGCTCCAT GTTTGTCTCA CATCCATCTA TCTCATTTTG AGATTCTTTT GATCTAAATT
     3301 ATATATTGTT TATATCGTTT TGAAAACCTA CAATGATTAT AGAGTTGTTA GATTTTATGA
     3361 CCGGTATTAT CGGAAATTGA TCGGGGGAGA GGAATTatgC TCGGATACCC TTACTCTGTT
     3421 GAAAACGAAT AGATAGGTTA AGGAACGGTT ATTTCTGCGT AGATCTATCT TACACAGCAT
     3481 CACACTGGCT CACCTTCGGG TGGGCCTTTC TGCGTTTATA TACTAGAGAG AGAATATAAA
     3541 AAGCCAGATT ATTAATCCGG CTTTTTTATT ATTTAGGCAA CTGAAACGAT TCGGATCCTG
     3601 TATTACTATT CTTATTAGTA TTTATACAGT TCATCCATGC CCAGTGTAAT GCCTGCTGCT
     3661 GTAACAAATT CCAGCAGAAC CATGTGATCG CGTTTTTCGT TCGGATCTTT GCTCAGTTTG
     3721 CTTTGATATG ACAGATAATG ATTATCCGGC AGCAGAACAG GGCCATCTCC AATCGGTGTG
     3781 TTTTGTTGAT AATGATCTGC CAGTTGAACT GAGCCATCTT CGATATTGTG GCGGATTTTA
     3841 AAGTTGACTT TGATGCCGTT TTTCTGTTTA TCCGCCATGA TATAGACGTT ATGGCTATTA
     3901 TAATTATATT CCAGTTTGTG GCCCAGGATA TTTCCATCTT CTTTAAAGTC GATGCCTTTC
     3961 AGTTCAATGC GATTGACCAG TGTATCGCCT TCAAATTTAA CTTCCGCACG CGTTTTGTAG
     4021 TTGCCATCAT CTTTAAAAAA GATCGTTCTT TCTTGGACAT AGCCTTCCGG CATTGCGCTT
     4081 TTAAAAAAAT CATGCTGTTT CATATGATCC GGATATCTTG CAAAGCATTG CAGGCCATAG
     4141 CCAAATGTTG TAACCAGTGT CGGCCACGGA ACCGGCAGTT TGCCTGTTGT GCAGATAAAT
     4201 TTCAGTGTCA GTTTGCCATA TGTTGCATCA CCTTCGCCTT CGCCTGAAAC TGAAAATTTG
     4261 TGGCCATTAA CGTCGCCATC CAGTTCAACC AGAATCGGAA CAACGCCTGT AAACAGTTCT
     4321 TCGCCTTTGC TAACCATCGG CGCGCCGCCG CTAGAACCAC CGCCGCCAGA GCCGCCACCA
     4381 CCAGAGCCAC CGCCACCTCC ATTGTGATGA TGCTTTTTAT CTTTGTGAGG CGATGTTCTG
     4441 TCAACTAGCT CTGGTGACAG GCACTGAATC GCGCAGAAGC ATCCGAGATC CACTTCAATG
     4501 CAGAAATCTG TTTTTTCTAG CCCGAAGAAA TCCGGGTCGC AAGGGTGGCA AACACTTAAG
     4561 GTATCGCCTT TGACATCGAC CGGGCGTAAA ATAGACAGTG TTGCACAGCA ATCGCATAAT
     4621 TTTTCGACGC GGAAGAAAAT GGATTCAAAG CATTGCATAT CATCCACAAA TCCCCCTACG
     4681 TTTCCGAATG TGGAGAACAA TCCGCCTTTT TTATCAAAAA CGAGAAACGG AATTGTGTCT
     4741 TTTCCAGCAA TCGTAGGGTT TAAAAGGTTG GTATAGCAGC CAGTCGGACA CTGTTCTTCA
     4801 ACTGCCTCCT GCTCTGCTAA AATCTTTTCC ACTGCATCGC ATACACAGTT CTCATGCCGG
     4861 CCATGGGTTT TTCCGCAGCT CATTGATTTC AGCTCCTTCT TTATAGGGTA TTTGACTTTA
     4921 GTCCTTAACA ACATATGTAC CCGTGCCCCA CTTGGTGTGG GTGAACGTCT ATATATTCAT
     4981 CATATGCTTG GAAAATAAGA AAAAGCGACG TACAATCAAA TGCCAAAAGC TCAAGGTCTC
     5041 TACCGTCCTG AATTTGAACA TGATGCATGC GGAATCGGCC TATATGCACA CTTAAAGGGC
     5101 AAGCAGACTC ACGACATTGT CAAACAAGGA CTTAAGATGC TTTGCCAGCT AGACCATAGA
     5161 GGAGGGCAAG GCAGTGATCC GGATACAGGA GACGGAGCCG GCTTACTGGT TCAAATCCCT
     5221 GATGCTTTCT TTAGAAAAGA GTGCAAAAAC ATCAATCTGC CAGAAAAAGA ACGTTACGGG
     5281 GTAGGAATGG TCTTTTTCTC ACAGAAGGAA GATGAAAGAA AAAAAATTGA AAAGCAAATC
     5341 AATGCACTAA TTGAACAAGA AGGCCAAGTC GTTCTTGGAT GGAGAACTGT ACCTGTAAAT
     5401 GTCGGAAAAA TCGGAACAGT GGCGCAAAAA AGCTGTCCGT TTGTCCGTCA GGTATTTATC
     5461 GGCGCAAGTT CTGATCTAAA GGACAATTTA TCTTTTGAAC GAAAATTGTA TGTCATTCGT
     5521 AAACAGGCTG AAAATTGGGG AGTAACGGAA GGTCTTGATT TTTATTTTGC CAGTCTTTCA
     5581 AGCCAGACCA TTGTTTACAA AGGCCTTTTA ACACCTGAAC AGGTTGATGC ATTTTATTCT
     5641 GATCTGCAAG ACGAAGCATT CGTTTCTGCT TTTGCGCTTG TTCATTCACG CTTCAGTACC
     5701 AATACATTCC CTACATGGGA AAGAGCGCAT CCTAACCGCT ATTTGGTTCA CAACGGTGAA
     5761 ATTAACACCC TTCGCGGAAA TATCAACTGG ATGAGAGCAC GTGAGCAGCA ATTTGTTTCT
     5821 GAAAGCTTCG GTGAGGACTT AAACAAGATT TTGCCGATTC TCAATGCTGA TGGCAGTGAC
     5881 TCTTCCATTT TGGATAACGC ATTTGAGTTT TTTGTGATGG CTGGACGCAA ACCGGCACAT
     5941 ACGGCAATGA TGCTCATTCC AGAGCCTTGG ACGGAAAATA CGCATATGTC CAAGGAAAAA
     6001 AGGGCGTTCT ACGAGTACCA TAGCTCCCTG ATGGAGCCTT GGGACGGACC GACAGCTATT
     6061 TCATTTACTG ACGGTAAACA AATCGGGGCG ATCCTTGACC GGAACGGTCT CCGTCCGGCC
     6121 CGTTATTATG TCACAAAAGA TGATTATATT ATTTTCTCAT CTGAAGTAGG CGTTATTGAA
     6181 GTTGAACAGG AGAACGTTTT ATATAAAAAC CGCCTTGAGC CTGGGAAAAT GCTTTTAATC
     6241 GACCTGGAAG AAGGCCGTAT TATCTCCGAT GAGGAAGTCA AAACACAAAT TGCAACTGAG
     6301 TATCCGTACC AAAAATGGCT TGAAGAAGAG CTTGTACAAG TAAATCCTGA TCCGGAGTCA
     6361 AGAGAAGAAG AACAATTTAG TGATCTTCTT ACTCGCCAGA AGGCATTCGG ATACACATAT
     6421 GAGGATATCC AAAAGTATCT AATTCCTGTT ATTAAAGAAG GCAAAGATCC CCTTGGTTCA
     6481 ATGGGGAATG ACGCTCCGCT TGCTGTACTT TCTGACCGAG CGCAATCGCT GTTTAACTAC
     6541 TTTAAACAGC TGTTTGCACA AGTAACGAAC CCGCCAATCG ACGCGATTCG TGAGCAGCTT
     6601 GTCACTTCAA CGATGACTTG GCTCGGTGCG GAAGGCGATC TTCTTCATCC AAGTGAACGA
     6661 AATGTTCGCC GGATTAAACT GTATACACCT GTTTTATCCA ATGAACAGTT TTACGCATTG
     6721 AAAACGATTG TTCATCCTGA TTTAAAAAGC CAAAAAATTG ATGTGCTGTT TTCAGAGGAT
     6781 CTTGAACGCG GTTTAAAGGA CATGTTCACA CAGGCAGAGA AAGCCATCAG CCAAGGCGTA
     6841 AGTTTGTTAA TTTTATCAGA CAAAAAGATG AACGAACGAC TGACACCAAT TCCGCCGCTT
     6901 CTGGCAGTAA GCGCACTGCA CCAGCACTTA ATCCGCAAAG GGCTGCGTAC GAAGGTCAGC
     6961 ATTATTGTGG AATCGGGAGA AGCACGTGAA GTGCATCACT TTGCAGCGTT AATCGGTTAT
     7021 GGCGCAGATG CGATTAACCC TTATCTCGCT TATGCGccat ccagctgata tcccctatag
     7081 tgagtcgtat tacatggtca tagctgtttc ctggcagctc tggcccgtgt ctcaaaatct
     7141 ctgatgttac attgcacaag ataaaaatat atcatcatga acaataaaac tgtctgctta
     7201 cataaacagt aatacaaggg gtgttatgag ccatattcaa cgggaaacgt cgaggccgcg
     7261 attaaattcc aacatggatg ctgatttata tgggtataaa tgggctcgcg ataatgtcgg
     7321 gcaatcaggt gcgacaatct atcgcttgta tgggaagccc gatgcgccag agttgtttct
     7381 gaaacatggc aaaggtagcg ttgccaatga tgttacagat gagatggtca gactaaactg
     7441 gctgacggaa tttatgcctc ttccgaccat caagcatttt atccgtactc ctgatgatgc
     7501 atggttactc accactgcga tccccggaaa aacagcattc caggtattag aagaatatcc
     7561 tgattcaggt gaaaatattg ttgatgcgct ggcagtgttc ctgcgccggt tgcattcgat
     7621 tcctgtttgt aattgtcctt ttaacagcga tcgcgtattt cgtctcgctc aggcgcaatc
     7681 acgaatgaat aacggtttgg ttgatgcgag tgattttgat gacgagcgta atggctggcc
     7741 tgttgaacaa gtctggaaag aaatgcataa acttttgcca ttctcaccgg attcagtcgt
     7801 cactcatggt gatttctcac ttgataacct tatttttgac gaggggaaat taataggttg
     7861 tattgatgtt ggacgagtcg gaatcgcaga ccgataccag gatcttgcca tcctatggaa
     7921 ctgcctcggt gagttttctc cttcattaca gaaacggctt tttcaaaaat atggtattga
     7981 taatcctgat atgaataaat tgcagtttca tttgatgctc gatgagtttt tctaa
//
