# Supplementary material for: Enhanced Bacillus subtilis natural competence enables multiplexed genome and spore engineering
Source: bioRxiv preprint, doi:10.64898/2026.05.01.722266, version 1 (2026-05-05)
Supplement: Supplemental Data File [file 722266_file03.zip › Sequences/pENTR-CT5-sscA-mcherry.gb]

LOCUS       pENTR-CT5-sscA-mcherry  7640 bp ds-DNA     circular     16-APR-2026
DEFINITION  pAH328igemrdy with RFP rotated to position 1957
ACCESSION   pBs3C-luxABCDE
SOURCE      Unknown (unknown)
  ORGANISM  Unknown Unclassified.
COMMENT     Imported using the Genbank importer. File name: ECE733
            pBS3Klux-[RFP].gbk SECID/File created by Clone Manager, Scientific
            & Educational Software Homology arms start at start codon. No gap
            removed from genome to match the SP native co-transformation
            constructs. 2 kb HA length. Bi-directional terminator from pDG1730
FEATURES             Location/Qualifiers
     misc_feature    147..735
                     /label="ori"
                     /ApEinfo_revcolor="#b4abac"
                     /ApEinfo_fwdcolor="#b4abac"
     misc_feature    1366..3399
                     /label="gltA up"
                     /ApEinfo_revcolor="#ff9ccd"
                     /ApEinfo_fwdcolor="#ff9ccd"
     misc_feature    3480..3581
                     /label="bi-directional terminator"
                     /ApEinfo_revcolor="#ffef86"
                     /ApEinfo_fwdcolor="#ffef86"
     CDS             complement(3615..4328)
                     /ApEinfo_revcolor="#84b0dc"
                     /ApEinfo_fwdcolor="#84b0dc"
                     /translation="MVSKGEEDNMAIIKEFMRFKVHMEGSVNGHEFEIEGEGEGRPYEGTQTAKLKVTKGGPLPFAWDILSPQFMYGSKAYVKHPADIPDYLKLSFPEGFKWERVMNFEDGGVVTVTQDSSLQDGEFIYKVKLRGTNFPSDGPVMQKKTMGWEASSERMYPEDGALKGEIKQRLKLKDGGHYDAEVKTTYKAKKPVQLPGAYNVNIKLDITSHNEDYTIVEQYERAEGRHSTGGMDELYKY*"
     misc_feature    complement(3618..4328)
                     /label="mCherry"
                     /ApEinfo_revcolor="#f58a5e"
                     /ApEinfo_fwdcolor="#f58a5e"
     CDS             complement(4329..4388)
                     /ApEinfo_revcolor="#84b0dc"
                     /ApEinfo_fwdcolor="#84b0dc"
                     /translation="GGGGSGGGGSGGGGSSGGAP"
     misc_feature    complement(4389..4472)
                     /label="sscA"
                     /ApEinfo_revcolor="#84b0dc"
                     /ApEinfo_fwdcolor="#84b0dc"
     CDS             complement(4389..4472)
                     /ApEinfo_revcolor="#84b0dc"
                     /ApEinfo_fwdcolor="#84b0dc"
                     /translation="MSGGYSNGFALLVVLFILLIIVGAAYIY"
     misc_feature    4613..6661
                     /label="gltA down"
                     /ApEinfo_revcolor="#ffef86"
                     /ApEinfo_fwdcolor="#ffef86"
     misc_feature    6662..1365
                     /label="pENTR backbone"
                     /ApEinfo_revcolor="#b1ff67"
                     /ApEinfo_fwdcolor="#b1ff67"
     CDS             6831..7640
                     /label="kanR"
                     /ApEinfo_revcolor="#84b0dc"
                     /ApEinfo_fwdcolor="#84b0dc"
                     /translation="MSHIQRETSRPRLNSNMDADLYGYKWARDNVGQSGATIYRLYGKPDAPELFLKHGKGSVANDVTDEMVRLNWLTEFMPLPTIKHFIRTPDDAWLLTTAIPGKTAFQVLEEYPDSGENIVDALAVFLRRLHSIPVCNCPFNSDRVFRLAQAQSRMNNGLVDASDFDDERNGWPVEQVWKEMHKLLPFSPDSVVTHGDFSLDNLIFDEGKLIGCIDVGRVGIADRYQDLAILWNCLGEFSPSLQKRLFQKYGIDNPDMNKLQFHLMLDEFF*"
ORIGIN
        1 tcagaattgg ttaattggtt gtaacactgg cagagcatta cgctgacttg acgggacggc
       61 gcaagctcat gaccaaaatc ccttaacgtg agttacgcgt cgttccactg agcgtcagac
      121 cccgtagaaa agatcaaagg atcttcttga gatccttttt ttctgcgcgt aatctgctgc
      181 ttgcaaacaa aaaaaccacc gctaccagcg gtggtttgtt tgccggatca agagctacca
      241 actctttttc cgaaggtaac tggcttcagc agagcgcaga taccaaatac tgttcttcta
      301 gtgtagccgt agttaggcca ccacttcaag aactctgtag caccgcctac atacctcgct
      361 ctgctaatcc tgttaccagt ggctgctgcc agtggcgata agtcgtgtct taccgggttg
      421 gactcaagac gatagttacc ggataaggcg cagcggtcgg gctgaacggg gggttcgtgc
      481 acacagccca gcttggagcg aacgacctac accgaactga gatacctaca gcgtgagcta
      541 tgagaaagcg ccacgcttcc cgaagggaga aaggcggaca ggtatccggt aagcggcagg
      601 gtcggaacag gagagcgcac gagggagctt ccagggggaa acgcctggta tctttatagt
      661 cctgtcgggt ttcgccacct ctgacttgag cgtcgatttt tgtgatgctc gtcagggggg
      721 cggagcctat ggaaaaacgc cagcaacgcg gcctttttac ggttcctggc cttttgctgg
      781 ccttttgctc acatgttctt tcctgcgtta tcccctgatt ctgtggataa ccgtattacc
      841 gcctttgagt gagctgatac cgctcgccgc agccgaacga ccgagcgcag cgagtcagtg
      901 agcgaggaag cggaagagcg cccaatacgc aaaccgcctc tccccgcgcg ttggccgatt
      961 cattaatgca gctggcacga caggtttccc gactggaaag cgggcagtga gcgcaacgca
     1021 attaatacgc gtaccgctag ccaggaagag tttgtagaaa cgcaaaaagg ccatccgtca
     1081 ggatggcctt ctgcttagtt tgatgcctgg cagtttatgg cgggcgtcct gcccgccacc
     1141 ctccgggccg ttgcttcaca acgttcaaat ccgctcccgg cggatttgtc ctactcagga
     1201 gagcgttcac cgacaaacaa cagataaaac gaaaggccca gtcttccgac tgagcctttc
     1261 gttttatttg atgcctggca gttccctact ctcgcgttaa cgctagcatg gatgttttcc
     1321 cagtcacgac gttgtaaaac gacggccagt cttaagctcg ggcccGCTCG GATTTATCCA
     1381 AAGGCCCGAG AAGCTTCCAG AAAAACAAGC ATCAGCTTCA ATCGGCCAGG GATTGCTAAT
     1441 GGAGGCTTAT TCAAAGCTGT TTTTGGCACA CGGCTATGTC GCATCCCAAA TTTTAATTAC
     1501 GAGAAGCGAT TTTTCTGATG AATATCGATA CAACAATGTC AGGAATACAA TGAATGTACT
     1561 GCTCGAGCGC GGCATCATCC CGATCATAAA CGAAAATGAC ACAGTTACCG TCAATCGGCT
     1621 CAAGTTTGGC GACAATGATA CGCTCGCAGC AAAAGTCGCA GGATTGATTG ATGCAGATAT
     1681 GCTTGTGATT TTATCAGATA TAGACGGATT ATATGACGGC AATCCGCGCA CAAATCCAGA
     1741 AGCGAAAAAG ATACAGCGGG TGAGTGAAAT AACACCTGAC ATCGAAGCAT GCGCAGGTGA
     1801 CACTGGAAGC ATCGTTGGCA CCGGCGGCAT GCGCTCTAAG CTTGATGCGT TTAAAATCGT
     1861 AATGGCGTCT GGCATTAAAG GTTTCCTAGG TCAGGCAGAT GCTGGCGATA TTTTATACCA
     1921 CGCCGTTCAT GAACAGGCGG AAGGCACCTA TTTTGAAGCA GAAGGAACGC TTCCGTTGAA
     1981 TCAAAAGGAG CAATGGATCG CTTTTAATTC CGGTCCGGAA GGTGAAATGA TTTTATCAGA
     2041 TGATTGTTCA CGAAAAATAA CAAACGGACA ATCGAGTTTA TACCTAGACG GTGTACAGAA
     2101 GATTAAAGGG AAATTCAAAA GCGGTTCAGT TGTTCGGCTG ATGGATTCAA AAGGGACGGA
     2161 AATCGGCCTT GGAATCGTCA ATTACTCTTC TGTACAGCTT CAAGAACCGG AAAAGAAAAA
     2221 GGAACTGACA AATAGAGCTC TAATTGATCA AGAAGCATTT GTTTGCCATG TGGATTTTTC
     2281 TTTACCTGTA AATTAATTTG CAGAAAAAAA CCCGAAGCTT CTATATAGAA GCTCGGGTTC
     2341 ATTTTTTTTA TTGATACTGC TCCAGCTTAG AGAAAAATTG AATGACAAAC TCATAAAAAT
     2401 CATTCGCGGA AGGCGCAAGC TCTCTATTTT TCGGTTTAAT GATTCCGACA GTCCGTTTTA
     2461 CTTGAGGGAA CTCAATTGGA ATTTTCACAG TAAAACGAGG TGTTGTTTCA GCAAAAGTAC
     2521 TTTCAGGCAG AAGGGTAACG CCCATTCCTG CGGACACTAA CCCTTTGATC GCATCCAAAT
     2581 CCTCACCCTC CGTGGAAACG AGAGGAGCAA AGCCTGCTTG TTTGCAAGTA TCGATTGCCA
     2641 TCTCTCTAAG TACAAATCCT TCCGGGAACA ATACAAATTG GTCGTTGCGC AAATCGATTA
     2701 AATGAACCGT TTTTTGTTTA GCAAGCGGAT GATTTAATGG AACAAGCGCG TAAATTTTTT
     2761 CAGTAAATAA TATTTTTCCC GTTATGTCAG AGAAATTCGT CGGCACCGGC CCTAATAAGG
     2821 CCAGATCAAT ATCGCGGTTT CTGACAGCTT CAATCAGAAA CTTATAGGAG CCTTGGCGCA
     2881 GCAAAAATTC GACGTGCGGA TATTCTTCTT TAAACGCTGA AATGACAGTC GGCAAAAGCT
     2941 GGCTGGCGAG GCTTGTAGGA AAGCCGATCT TTACCGTTCC GCGATGCGGG TCAAGATACT
     3001 CATCAATTTG CTCTTTCGCA TAATCAATGG CTTTCATCGC CGTTTTCACA TGAATTAAAA
     3061 ATTCTTTTCC GATTGGCGTG AGTTTGATAT TTCTCCCTTC ACGCTCAAAT AAGGTCACAT
     3121 TTAATTCTTC TTCAAGATTG GCAATTTGTC TGCTGATTGC TGATTGGGCC ACATGCAAAT
     3181 GATCAGCGGC TTCTGAAACG TGTTCTCTTT CAGCCACCTC CATAAAATAA CGCAGTTGGC
     3241 GCAGCTCCAT GTTTGTCTCA CATCCATCTA TCTCATTTTG AGATTCTTTT GATCTAAATT
     3301 ATATATTGTT TATATCGTTT TGAAAACCTA CAATGATTAT AGAGTTGTTA GATTTTATGA
     3361 CCGGTATTAT CGGAAATTGA TCGGGGGAGA GGAATTatgC TCGGATACCC TTACTCTGTT
     3421 GAAAACGAAT AGATAGGTTA AGGAACGGTT ATTTCTGCGT AGATCTATCT TACACAGCAT
     3481 CACACTGGCT CACCTTCGGG TGGGCCTTTC TGCGTTTATA TACTAGAGAG AGAATATAAA
     3541 AAGCCAGATT ATTAATCCGG CTTTTTTATT ATTTAGGCAA CTGAAACGAT TCGGATCCTG
     3601 TATTACTATT CTTATTAGTA TTTATACAGT TCATCCATTC CGCCTGTTGA ATGGCGTCCT
     3661 TCTGCTCTTT CATACTGTTC GACGATTGTA TAATCTTCGT TATGGCTCGT GATATCCAGT
     3721 TTAATGTTAA CGTTATATGC GCCAGGCAGT TGAACAGGTT TTTTCGCTTT ATACGTTGTT
     3781 TTGACTTCCG CATCATAATG TCCACCGTCT TTAAGTTTCA GGCGTTGTTT AATTTCGCCT
     3841 TTCAGTGCAC CATCTTCCGG ATACATTCTT TCGCTTGATG CTTCCCAGCC CATTGTTTTT
     3901 TTCTGCATAA CAGGGCCATC TGACGGAAAG TTCGTGCCAC GCAGTTTGAC TTTATAGATA
     3961 AATTCGCCAT CTTGCAGTGA TGAATCTTGT GTGACTGTAA CAACTCCGCC ATCTTCAAAA
     4021 TTCATGACGC GTTCCCATTT AAAGCCTTCC GGAAATGACA GTTTCAGATA ATCCGGGATA
     4081 TCTGCCGGAT GTTTAACATA TGCTTTGCTG CCATACATAA ATTGCGGTGA CAGAATATCC
     4141 CATGCAAACG GCAGCGGTCC GCCTTTTGTA ACTTTCAGTT TTGCTGTTTG TGTGCCTTCA
     4201 TACGGTCTGC CTTCACCTTC GCCTTCAATT TCAAATTCGT GGCCATTAAC GCTGCCTTCC
     4261 ATATGAACTT TAAAGCGCAT AAATTCTTTG ATGATCGCCA TATTATCCTC TTCGCCTTTG
     4321 CTAACCATCG GCGCGCCGCC GCTAGAACCA CCGCCGCCAG AGCCGCCACC ACCAGAGCCA
     4381 CCGCCACCGT AGATGTAAGC TGCACCTACG ATGATAAGCA AAATGAACAG TACTACGAGC
     4441 AACGCGAATC CGTTAGAGTA TCCTCCGCTC ATGTTACATA CCTCCTTTTC TTGATCAATA
     4501 TATAAGTATG TCATCAGCAA AAGTTTGACT AGACGAATGC CCTTTATTTA AAATCTTTTT
     4561 ACAGAAAGCC ACAATATGTT ATGATACGCA TAGGTAATTT AATTTGGAAT GGACGTACAA
     4621 TCAAATGCCA AAAGCTCAAG GTCTCTACCG TCCTGAATTT GAACATGATG CATGCGGAAT
     4681 CGGCCTATAT GCACACTTAA AGGGCAAGCA GACTCACGAC ATTGTCAAAC AAGGACTTAA
     4741 GATGCTTTGC CAGCTAGACC ATAGAGGAGG GCAAGGCAGT GATCCGGATA CAGGAGACGG
     4801 AGCCGGCTTA CTGGTTCAAA TCCCTGATGC TTTCTTTAGA AAAGAGTGCA AAAACATCAA
     4861 TCTGCCAGAA AAAGAACGTT ACGGGGTAGG AATGGTCTTT TTCTCACAGA AGGAAGATGA
     4921 AAGAAAAAAA ATTGAAAAGC AAATCAATGC ACTAATTGAA CAAGAAGGCC AAGTCGTTCT
     4981 TGGATGGAGA ACTGTACCTG TAAATGTCGG AAAAATCGGA ACAGTGGCGC AAAAAAGCTG
     5041 TCCGTTTGTC CGTCAGGTAT TTATCGGCGC AAGTTCTGAT CTAAAGGACA ATTTATCTTT
     5101 TGAACGAAAA TTGTATGTCA TTCGTAAACA GGCTGAAAAT TGGGGAGTAA CGGAAGGTCT
     5161 TGATTTTTAT TTTGCCAGTC TTTCAAGCCA GACCATTGTT TACAAAGGCC TTTTAACACC
     5221 TGAACAGGTT GATGCATTTT ATTCTGATCT GCAAGACGAA GCATTCGTTT CTGCTTTTGC
     5281 GCTTGTTCAT TCACGCTTCA GTACCAATAC ATTCCCTACA TGGGAAAGAG CGCATCCTAA
     5341 CCGCTATTTG GTTCACAACG GTGAAATTAA CACCCTTCGC GGAAATATCA ACTGGATGAG
     5401 AGCACGTGAG CAGCAATTTG TTTCTGAAAG CTTCGGTGAG GACTTAAACA AGATTTTGCC
     5461 GATTCTCAAT GCTGATGGCA GTGACTCTTC CATTTTGGAT AACGCATTTG AGTTTTTTGT
     5521 GATGGCTGGA CGCAAACCGG CACATACGGC AATGATGCTC ATTCCAGAGC CTTGGACGGA
     5581 AAATACGCAT ATGTCCAAGG AAAAAAGGGC GTTCTACGAG TACCATAGCT CCCTGATGGA
     5641 GCCTTGGGAC GGACCGACAG CTATTTCATT TACTGACGGT AAACAAATCG GGGCGATCCT
     5701 TGACCGGAAC GGTCTCCGTC CGGCCCGTTA TTATGTCACA AAAGATGATT ATATTATTTT
     5761 CTCATCTGAA GTAGGCGTTA TTGAAGTTGA ACAGGAGAAC GTTTTATATA AAAACCGCCT
     5821 TGAGCCTGGG AAAATGCTTT TAATCGACCT GGAAGAAGGC CGTATTATCT CCGATGAGGA
     5881 AGTCAAAACA CAAATTGCAA CTGAGTATCC GTACCAAAAA TGGCTTGAAG AAGAGCTTGT
     5941 ACAAGTAAAT CCTGATCCGG AGTCAAGAGA AGAAGAACAA TTTAGTGATC TTCTTACTCG
     6001 CCAGAAGGCA TTCGGATACA CATATGAGGA TATCCAAAAG TATCTAATTC CTGTTATTAA
     6061 AGAAGGCAAA GATCCCCTTG GTTCAATGGG GAATGACGCT CCGCTTGCTG TACTTTCTGA
     6121 CCGAGCGCAA TCGCTGTTTA ACTACTTTAA ACAGCTGTTT GCACAAGTAA CGAACCCGCC
     6181 AATCGACGCG ATTCGTGAGC AGCTTGTCAC TTCAACGATG ACTTGGCTCG GTGCGGAAGG
     6241 CGATCTTCTT CATCCAAGTG AACGAAATGT TCGCCGGATT AAACTGTATA CACCTGTTTT
     6301 ATCCAATGAA CAGTTTTACG CATTGAAAAC GATTGTTCAT CCTGATTTAA AAAGCCAAAA
     6361 AATTGATGTG CTGTTTTCAG AGGATCTTGA ACGCGGTTTA AAGGACATGT TCACACAGGC
     6421 AGAGAAAGCC ATCAGCCAAG GCGTAAGTTT GTTAATTTTA TCAGACAAAA AGATGAACGA
     6481 ACGACTGACA CCAATTCCGC CGCTTCTGGC AGTAAGCGCA CTGCACCAGC ACTTAATCCG
     6541 CAAAGGGCTG CGTACGAAGG TCAGCATTAT TGTGGAATCG GGAGAAGCAC GTGAAGTGCA
     6601 TCACTTTGCA GCGTTAATCG GTTATGGCGC AGATGCGATT AACCCTTATC TCGCTTATGC
     6661 Gccatccagc tgatatcccc tatagtgagt cgtattacat ggtcatagct gtttcctggc
     6721 agctctggcc cgtgtctcaa aatctctgat gttacattgc acaagataaa aatatatcat
     6781 catgaacaat aaaactgtct gcttacataa acagtaatac aaggggtgtt atgagccata
     6841 ttcaacggga aacgtcgagg ccgcgattaa attccaacat ggatgctgat ttatatgggt
     6901 ataaatgggc tcgcgataat gtcgggcaat caggtgcgac aatctatcgc ttgtatggga
     6961 agcccgatgc gccagagttg tttctgaaac atggcaaagg tagcgttgcc aatgatgtta
     7021 cagatgagat ggtcagacta aactggctga cggaatttat gcctcttccg accatcaagc
     7081 attttatccg tactcctgat gatgcatggt tactcaccac tgcgatcccc ggaaaaacag
     7141 cattccaggt attagaagaa tatcctgatt caggtgaaaa tattgttgat gcgctggcag
     7201 tgttcctgcg ccggttgcat tcgattcctg tttgtaattg tccttttaac agcgatcgcg
     7261 tatttcgtct cgctcaggcg caatcacgaa tgaataacgg tttggttgat gcgagtgatt
     7321 ttgatgacga gcgtaatggc tggcctgttg aacaagtctg gaaagaaatg cataaacttt
     7381 tgccattctc accggattca gtcgtcactc atggtgattt ctcacttgat aaccttattt
     7441 ttgacgaggg gaaattaata ggttgtattg atgttggacg agtcggaatc gcagaccgat
     7501 accaggatct tgccatccta tggaactgcc tcggtgagtt ttctccttca ttacagaaac
     7561 ggctttttca aaaatatggt attgataatc ctgatatgaa taaattgcag tttcatttga
     7621 tgctcgatga gtttttctaa
//
