# Supplementary material for: Enhanced Bacillus subtilis natural competence enables multiplexed genome and spore engineering
Source: bioRxiv preprint, doi:10.64898/2026.05.01.722266, version 1 (2026-05-05)
Supplement: Supplemental Data File [file 722266_file03.zip › Sequences/pENTR-CT5-sscA-yfp.gb]

LOCUS       pENTR-CT5-sscA-YFP      7649 bp ds-DNA     circular     16-APR-2026
DEFINITION  pAH328igemrdy with RFP rotated to position 1957
ACCESSION   pBs3C-luxABCDE
SOURCE      Unknown (unknown)
  ORGANISM  Unknown Unclassified.
COMMENT     Imported using the Genbank importer. File name: ECE733
            pBS3Klux-[RFP].gbk SECID/File created by Clone Manager, Scientific
            & Educational Software Homology arms start at start codon. No gap
            removed from genome to match the SP native co-transformation
            constructs. 2 kb HA length. Bi-directional terminator from pDG1730
FEATURES             Location/Qualifiers
     misc_feature    147..735
                     /label="ori"
                     /ApEinfo_revcolor="#b4abac"
                     /ApEinfo_fwdcolor="#b4abac"
     misc_feature    1366..3399
                     /label="gltA up"
                     /ApEinfo_revcolor="#ff9ccd"
                     /ApEinfo_fwdcolor="#ff9ccd"
     misc_feature    3480..3581
                     /label="bi-directional terminator"
                     /ApEinfo_revcolor="#ffef86"
                     /ApEinfo_fwdcolor="#ffef86"
     CDS             complement(3615..4337)
                     /ApEinfo_revcolor="#84b0dc"
                     /ApEinfo_fwdcolor="#84b0dc"
                     /translation="MVSKGEELFTGVVPILVELDGDVNGHKFSVSGEGEGDATYGKLTLKFICTTGKLPVPWPTLVTTFGYGLQCFARYPDHMKQHDFFKSAMPEGYVQERTIFFKDDGNYKTRAEVKFEGDTLVNRIELKGIDFKEDGNILGHKLEYNYNSHNVYIMADKQKNGIKVNFKIRHNIEDGSVQLADHYQQNTPIGDGPVLLPDNHYLSYQSKLSKDPNEKRDHMVLLEFVTAAGITLGMDELYKY*"
     misc_feature    complement(3618..4337)
                     /label="meYFP"
                     /ApEinfo_revcolor="#ffef86"
                     /ApEinfo_fwdcolor="#ffef86"
     CDS             complement(4338..4397)
                     /ApEinfo_revcolor="#84b0dc"
                     /ApEinfo_fwdcolor="#84b0dc"
                     /translation="GGGGSGGGGSGGGGSSGGAP"
     misc_feature    complement(4398..4481)
                     /label="sscA"
                     /ApEinfo_revcolor="#84b0dc"
                     /ApEinfo_fwdcolor="#84b0dc"
     CDS             complement(4398..4481)
                     /label="sscA"
                     /ApEinfo_revcolor="#84b0dc"
                     /ApEinfo_fwdcolor="#84b0dc"
                     /translation="MSGGYSNGFALLVVLFILLIIVGAAYIY"
     misc_feature    4622..6670
                     /label="gltA down"
                     /ApEinfo_revcolor="#ffef86"
                     /ApEinfo_fwdcolor="#ffef86"
     misc_feature    6671..1365
                     /label="pENTR backbone"
                     /ApEinfo_revcolor="#b1ff67"
                     /ApEinfo_fwdcolor="#b1ff67"
     CDS             6840..7649
                     /label="kanR"
                     /ApEinfo_revcolor="#84b0dc"
                     /ApEinfo_fwdcolor="#84b0dc"
                     /translation="MSHIQRETSRPRLNSNMDADLYGYKWARDNVGQSGATIYRLYGKPDAPELFLKHGKGSVANDVTDEMVRLNWLTEFMPLPTIKHFIRTPDDAWLLTTAIPGKTAFQVLEEYPDSGENIVDALAVFLRRLHSIPVCNCPFNSDRVFRLAQAQSRMNNGLVDASDFDDERNGWPVEQVWKEMHKLLPFSPDSVVTHGDFSLDNLIFDEGKLIGCIDVGRVGIADRYQDLAILWNCLGEFSPSLQKRLFQKYGIDNPDMNKLQFHLMLDEFF*"
ORIGIN
        1 tcagaattgg ttaattggtt gtaacactgg cagagcatta cgctgacttg acgggacggc
       61 gcaagctcat gaccaaaatc ccttaacgtg agttacgcgt cgttccactg agcgtcagac
      121 cccgtagaaa agatcaaagg atcttcttga gatccttttt ttctgcgcgt aatctgctgc
      181 ttgcaaacaa aaaaaccacc gctaccagcg gtggtttgtt tgccggatca agagctacca
      241 actctttttc cgaaggtaac tggcttcagc agagcgcaga taccaaatac tgttcttcta
      301 gtgtagccgt agttaggcca ccacttcaag aactctgtag caccgcctac atacctcgct
      361 ctgctaatcc tgttaccagt ggctgctgcc agtggcgata agtcgtgtct taccgggttg
      421 gactcaagac gatagttacc ggataaggcg cagcggtcgg gctgaacggg gggttcgtgc
      481 acacagccca gcttggagcg aacgacctac accgaactga gatacctaca gcgtgagcta
      541 tgagaaagcg ccacgcttcc cgaagggaga aaggcggaca ggtatccggt aagcggcagg
      601 gtcggaacag gagagcgcac gagggagctt ccagggggaa acgcctggta tctttatagt
      661 cctgtcgggt ttcgccacct ctgacttgag cgtcgatttt tgtgatgctc gtcagggggg
      721 cggagcctat ggaaaaacgc cagcaacgcg gcctttttac ggttcctggc cttttgctgg
      781 ccttttgctc acatgttctt tcctgcgtta tcccctgatt ctgtggataa ccgtattacc
      841 gcctttgagt gagctgatac cgctcgccgc agccgaacga ccgagcgcag cgagtcagtg
      901 agcgaggaag cggaagagcg cccaatacgc aaaccgcctc tccccgcgcg ttggccgatt
      961 cattaatgca gctggcacga caggtttccc gactggaaag cgggcagtga gcgcaacgca
     1021 attaatacgc gtaccgctag ccaggaagag tttgtagaaa cgcaaaaagg ccatccgtca
     1081 ggatggcctt ctgcttagtt tgatgcctgg cagtttatgg cgggcgtcct gcccgccacc
     1141 ctccgggccg ttgcttcaca acgttcaaat ccgctcccgg cggatttgtc ctactcagga
     1201 gagcgttcac cgacaaacaa cagataaaac gaaaggccca gtcttccgac tgagcctttc
     1261 gttttatttg atgcctggca gttccctact ctcgcgttaa cgctagcatg gatgttttcc
     1321 cagtcacgac gttgtaaaac gacggccagt cttaagctcg ggcccGCTCG GATTTATCCA
     1381 AAGGCCCGAG AAGCTTCCAG AAAAACAAGC ATCAGCTTCA ATCGGCCAGG GATTGCTAAT
     1441 GGAGGCTTAT TCAAAGCTGT TTTTGGCACA CGGCTATGTC GCATCCCAAA TTTTAATTAC
     1501 GAGAAGCGAT TTTTCTGATG AATATCGATA CAACAATGTC AGGAATACAA TGAATGTACT
     1561 GCTCGAGCGC GGCATCATCC CGATCATAAA CGAAAATGAC ACAGTTACCG TCAATCGGCT
     1621 CAAGTTTGGC GACAATGATA CGCTCGCAGC AAAAGTCGCA GGATTGATTG ATGCAGATAT
     1681 GCTTGTGATT TTATCAGATA TAGACGGATT ATATGACGGC AATCCGCGCA CAAATCCAGA
     1741 AGCGAAAAAG ATACAGCGGG TGAGTGAAAT AACACCTGAC ATCGAAGCAT GCGCAGGTGA
     1801 CACTGGAAGC ATCGTTGGCA CCGGCGGCAT GCGCTCTAAG CTTGATGCGT TTAAAATCGT
     1861 AATGGCGTCT GGCATTAAAG GTTTCCTAGG TCAGGCAGAT GCTGGCGATA TTTTATACCA
     1921 CGCCGTTCAT GAACAGGCGG AAGGCACCTA TTTTGAAGCA GAAGGAACGC TTCCGTTGAA
     1981 TCAAAAGGAG CAATGGATCG CTTTTAATTC CGGTCCGGAA GGTGAAATGA TTTTATCAGA
     2041 TGATTGTTCA CGAAAAATAA CAAACGGACA ATCGAGTTTA TACCTAGACG GTGTACAGAA
     2101 GATTAAAGGG AAATTCAAAA GCGGTTCAGT TGTTCGGCTG ATGGATTCAA AAGGGACGGA
     2161 AATCGGCCTT GGAATCGTCA ATTACTCTTC TGTACAGCTT CAAGAACCGG AAAAGAAAAA
     2221 GGAACTGACA AATAGAGCTC TAATTGATCA AGAAGCATTT GTTTGCCATG TGGATTTTTC
     2281 TTTACCTGTA AATTAATTTG CAGAAAAAAA CCCGAAGCTT CTATATAGAA GCTCGGGTTC
     2341 ATTTTTTTTA TTGATACTGC TCCAGCTTAG AGAAAAATTG AATGACAAAC TCATAAAAAT
     2401 CATTCGCGGA AGGCGCAAGC TCTCTATTTT TCGGTTTAAT GATTCCGACA GTCCGTTTTA
     2461 CTTGAGGGAA CTCAATTGGA ATTTTCACAG TAAAACGAGG TGTTGTTTCA GCAAAAGTAC
     2521 TTTCAGGCAG AAGGGTAACG CCCATTCCTG CGGACACTAA CCCTTTGATC GCATCCAAAT
     2581 CCTCACCCTC CGTGGAAACG AGAGGAGCAA AGCCTGCTTG TTTGCAAGTA TCGATTGCCA
     2641 TCTCTCTAAG TACAAATCCT TCCGGGAACA ATACAAATTG GTCGTTGCGC AAATCGATTA
     2701 AATGAACCGT TTTTTGTTTA GCAAGCGGAT GATTTAATGG AACAAGCGCG TAAATTTTTT
     2761 CAGTAAATAA TATTTTTCCC GTTATGTCAG AGAAATTCGT CGGCACCGGC CCTAATAAGG
     2821 CCAGATCAAT ATCGCGGTTT CTGACAGCTT CAATCAGAAA CTTATAGGAG CCTTGGCGCA
     2881 GCAAAAATTC GACGTGCGGA TATTCTTCTT TAAACGCTGA AATGACAGTC GGCAAAAGCT
     2941 GGCTGGCGAG GCTTGTAGGA AAGCCGATCT TTACCGTTCC GCGATGCGGG TCAAGATACT
     3001 CATCAATTTG CTCTTTCGCA TAATCAATGG CTTTCATCGC CGTTTTCACA TGAATTAAAA
     3061 ATTCTTTTCC GATTGGCGTG AGTTTGATAT TTCTCCCTTC ACGCTCAAAT AAGGTCACAT
     3121 TTAATTCTTC TTCAAGATTG GCAATTTGTC TGCTGATTGC TGATTGGGCC ACATGCAAAT
     3181 GATCAGCGGC TTCTGAAACG TGTTCTCTTT CAGCCACCTC CATAAAATAA CGCAGTTGGC
     3241 GCAGCTCCAT GTTTGTCTCA CATCCATCTA TCTCATTTTG AGATTCTTTT GATCTAAATT
     3301 ATATATTGTT TATATCGTTT TGAAAACCTA CAATGATTAT AGAGTTGTTA GATTTTATGA
     3361 CCGGTATTAT CGGAAATTGA TCGGGGGAGA GGAATTatgC TCGGATACCC TTACTCTGTT
     3421 GAAAACGAAT AGATAGGTTA AGGAACGGTT ATTTCTGCGT AGATCTATCT TACACAGCAT
     3481 CACACTGGCT CACCTTCGGG TGGGCCTTTC TGCGTTTATA TACTAGAGAG AGAATATAAA
     3541 AAGCCAGATT ATTAATCCGG CTTTTTTATT ATTTAGGCAA CTGAAACGAT TCGGATCCTG
     3601 TATTACTATT CTTATTAGTA TTTATACAGT TCATCCATGC CCAGTGTAAT GCCTGCTGCT
     3661 GTAACAAATT CCAGCAGAAC CATGTGATCG CGTTTTTCGT TCGGATCTTT GCTCAGTTTG
     3721 CTTTGATATG ACAGATAATG ATTATCCGGC AGCAGAACAG GGCCATCTCC AATCGGTGTG
     3781 TTTTGTTGAT AATGATCTGC CAGTTGAACT GAGCCATCTT CGATATTGTG GCGGATTTTA
     3841 AAGTTGACTT TGATGCCGTT TTTCTGTTTA TCCGCCATGA TATAGACGTT ATGGCTATTA
     3901 TAATTATATT CCAGTTTGTG GCCCAGGATA TTTCCATCTT CTTTAAAGTC GATGCCTTTC
     3961 AGTTCAATGC GATTGACCAG TGTATCGCCT TCAAATTTAA CTTCCGCACG CGTTTTGTAG
     4021 TTGCCATCAT CTTTAAAAAA GATCGTTCTT TCTTGGACAT AGCCTTCCGG CATTGCGCTT
     4081 TTAAAAAAAT CATGCTGTTT CATATGATCC GGATATCTTG CAAAGCATTG CAGGCCATAG
     4141 CCAAATGTTG TAACCAGTGT CGGCCACGGA ACCGGCAGTT TGCCTGTTGT GCAGATAAAT
     4201 TTCAGTGTCA GTTTGCCATA TGTTGCATCA CCTTCGCCTT CGCCTGAAAC TGAAAATTTG
     4261 TGGCCATTAA CGTCGCCATC CAGTTCAACC AGAATCGGAA CAACGCCTGT AAACAGTTCT
     4321 TCGCCTTTGC TAACCATCGG CGCGCCGCCG CTAGAACCAC CGCCGCCAGA GCCGCCACCA
     4381 CCAGAGCCAC CGCCACCGTA GATGTAAGCT GCACCTACGA TGATAAGCAA AATGAACAGT
     4441 ACTACGAGCA ACGCGAATCC GTTAGAGTAT CCTCCGCTCA TGTTACATAC CTCCTTTTCT
     4501 TGATCAATAT ATAAGTATGT CATCAGCAAA AGTTTGACTA GACGAATGCC CTTTATTTAA
     4561 AATCTTTTTA CAGAAAGCCA CAATATGTTA TGATACGCAT AGGTAATTTA ATTTGGAATG
     4621 GACGTACAAT CAAATGCCAA AAGCTCAAGG TCTCTACCGT CCTGAATTTG AACATGATGC
     4681 ATGCGGAATC GGCCTATATG CACACTTAAA GGGCAAGCAG ACTCACGACA TTGTCAAACA
     4741 AGGACTTAAG ATGCTTTGCC AGCTAGACCA TAGAGGAGGG CAAGGCAGTG ATCCGGATAC
     4801 AGGAGACGGA GCCGGCTTAC TGGTTCAAAT CCCTGATGCT TTCTTTAGAA AAGAGTGCAA
     4861 AAACATCAAT CTGCCAGAAA AAGAACGTTA CGGGGTAGGA ATGGTCTTTT TCTCACAGAA
     4921 GGAAGATGAA AGAAAAAAAA TTGAAAAGCA AATCAATGCA CTAATTGAAC AAGAAGGCCA
     4981 AGTCGTTCTT GGATGGAGAA CTGTACCTGT AAATGTCGGA AAAATCGGAA CAGTGGCGCA
     5041 AAAAAGCTGT CCGTTTGTCC GTCAGGTATT TATCGGCGCA AGTTCTGATC TAAAGGACAA
     5101 TTTATCTTTT GAACGAAAAT TGTATGTCAT TCGTAAACAG GCTGAAAATT GGGGAGTAAC
     5161 GGAAGGTCTT GATTTTTATT TTGCCAGTCT TTCAAGCCAG ACCATTGTTT ACAAAGGCCT
     5221 TTTAACACCT GAACAGGTTG ATGCATTTTA TTCTGATCTG CAAGACGAAG CATTCGTTTC
     5281 TGCTTTTGCG CTTGTTCATT CACGCTTCAG TACCAATACA TTCCCTACAT GGGAAAGAGC
     5341 GCATCCTAAC CGCTATTTGG TTCACAACGG TGAAATTAAC ACCCTTCGCG GAAATATCAA
     5401 CTGGATGAGA GCACGTGAGC AGCAATTTGT TTCTGAAAGC TTCGGTGAGG ACTTAAACAA
     5461 GATTTTGCCG ATTCTCAATG CTGATGGCAG TGACTCTTCC ATTTTGGATA ACGCATTTGA
     5521 GTTTTTTGTG ATGGCTGGAC GCAAACCGGC ACATACGGCA ATGATGCTCA TTCCAGAGCC
     5581 TTGGACGGAA AATACGCATA TGTCCAAGGA AAAAAGGGCG TTCTACGAGT ACCATAGCTC
     5641 CCTGATGGAG CCTTGGGACG GACCGACAGC TATTTCATTT ACTGACGGTA AACAAATCGG
     5701 GGCGATCCTT GACCGGAACG GTCTCCGTCC GGCCCGTTAT TATGTCACAA AAGATGATTA
     5761 TATTATTTTC TCATCTGAAG TAGGCGTTAT TGAAGTTGAA CAGGAGAACG TTTTATATAA
     5821 AAACCGCCTT GAGCCTGGGA AAATGCTTTT AATCGACCTG GAAGAAGGCC GTATTATCTC
     5881 CGATGAGGAA GTCAAAACAC AAATTGCAAC TGAGTATCCG TACCAAAAAT GGCTTGAAGA
     5941 AGAGCTTGTA CAAGTAAATC CTGATCCGGA GTCAAGAGAA GAAGAACAAT TTAGTGATCT
     6001 TCTTACTCGC CAGAAGGCAT TCGGATACAC ATATGAGGAT ATCCAAAAGT ATCTAATTCC
     6061 TGTTATTAAA GAAGGCAAAG ATCCCCTTGG TTCAATGGGG AATGACGCTC CGCTTGCTGT
     6121 ACTTTCTGAC CGAGCGCAAT CGCTGTTTAA CTACTTTAAA CAGCTGTTTG CACAAGTAAC
     6181 GAACCCGCCA ATCGACGCGA TTCGTGAGCA GCTTGTCACT TCAACGATGA CTTGGCTCGG
     6241 TGCGGAAGGC GATCTTCTTC ATCCAAGTGA ACGAAATGTT CGCCGGATTA AACTGTATAC
     6301 ACCTGTTTTA TCCAATGAAC AGTTTTACGC ATTGAAAACG ATTGTTCATC CTGATTTAAA
     6361 AAGCCAAAAA ATTGATGTGC TGTTTTCAGA GGATCTTGAA CGCGGTTTAA AGGACATGTT
     6421 CACACAGGCA GAGAAAGCCA TCAGCCAAGG CGTAAGTTTG TTAATTTTAT CAGACAAAAA
     6481 GATGAACGAA CGACTGACAC CAATTCCGCC GCTTCTGGCA GTAAGCGCAC TGCACCAGCA
     6541 CTTAATCCGC AAAGGGCTGC GTACGAAGGT CAGCATTATT GTGGAATCGG GAGAAGCACG
     6601 TGAAGTGCAT CACTTTGCAG CGTTAATCGG TTATGGCGCA GATGCGATTA ACCCTTATCT
     6661 CGCTTATGCG ccatccagct gatatcccct atagtgagtc gtattacatg gtcatagctg
     6721 tttcctggca gctctggccc gtgtctcaaa atctctgatg ttacattgca caagataaaa
     6781 atatatcatc atgaacaata aaactgtctg cttacataaa cagtaataca aggggtgtta
     6841 tgagccatat tcaacgggaa acgtcgaggc cgcgattaaa ttccaacatg gatgctgatt
     6901 tatatgggta taaatgggct cgcgataatg tcgggcaatc aggtgcgaca atctatcgct
     6961 tgtatgggaa gcccgatgcg ccagagttgt ttctgaaaca tggcaaaggt agcgttgcca
     7021 atgatgttac agatgagatg gtcagactaa actggctgac ggaatttatg cctcttccga
     7081 ccatcaagca ttttatccgt actcctgatg atgcatggtt actcaccact gcgatccccg
     7141 gaaaaacagc attccaggta ttagaagaat atcctgattc aggtgaaaat attgttgatg
     7201 cgctggcagt gttcctgcgc cggttgcatt cgattcctgt ttgtaattgt ccttttaaca
     7261 gcgatcgcgt atttcgtctc gctcaggcgc aatcacgaat gaataacggt ttggttgatg
     7321 cgagtgattt tgatgacgag cgtaatggct ggcctgttga acaagtctgg aaagaaatgc
     7381 ataaactttt gccattctca ccggattcag tcgtcactca tggtgatttc tcacttgata
     7441 accttatttt tgacgagggg aaattaatag gttgtattga tgttggacga gtcggaatcg
     7501 cagaccgata ccaggatctt gccatcctat ggaactgcct cggtgagttt tctccttcat
     7561 tacagaaacg gctttttcaa aaatatggta ttgataatcc tgatatgaat aaattgcagt
     7621 ttcatttgat gctcgatgag tttttctaa
//
