# Supplementary material for: Enhanced Bacillus subtilis natural competence enables multiplexed genome and spore engineering
Source: bioRxiv preprint, doi:10.64898/2026.05.01.722266, version 1 (2026-05-05)
Supplement: Supplemental Data File [file 722266_file03.zip › Sequences/pENTR-CT6-cotG-mcherry.gb]

LOCUS       pENTR-CT6-cotG-mcherry  8168 bp ds-DNA     circular     16-APR-2026
DEFINITION  pAH328igemrdy with RFP rotated to position 1957
ACCESSION   pBs3C-luxABCDE
SOURCE      Unknown (unknown)
  ORGANISM  Unknown Unclassified.
COMMENT     Imported using the Genbank importer. File name: ECE733
            pBS3Klux-[RFP].gbk SECID/File created by Clone Manager, Scientific
            & Educational Software Homology arms start at start codon. No gap
            removed from genome to match the SP native co-transformation
            constructs. 2 kb HA length. Bi-directional terminator from pDG1730
FEATURES             Location/Qualifiers
     misc_feature    147..735
                     /label="ori"
                     /ApEinfo_revcolor="#b4abac"
                     /ApEinfo_fwdcolor="#b4abac"
     misc_feature    1366..3424
                     /label="pyrD up"
                     /ApEinfo_revcolor="#9eafd2"
                     /ApEinfo_fwdcolor="#9eafd2"
     misc_feature    3505..3606
                     /label="bi-directional terminator"
                     /ApEinfo_revcolor="#ffef86"
                     /ApEinfo_fwdcolor="#ffef86"
     CDS             complement(3640..4353)
                     /ApEinfo_revcolor="#84b0dc"
                     /ApEinfo_fwdcolor="#84b0dc"
                     /translation="MVSKGEEDNMAIIKEFMRFKVHMEGSVNGHEFEIEGEGEGRPYEGTQTAKLKVTKGGPLPFAWDILSPQFMYGSKAYVKHPADIPDYLKLSFPEGFKWERVMNFEDGGVVTVTQDSSLQDGEFIYKVKLRGTNFPSDGPVMQKKTMGWEASSERMYPEDGALKGEIKQRLKLKDGGHYDAEVKTTYKAKKPVQLPGAYNVNIKLDITSHNEDYTIVEQYERAEGRHSTGGMDELYKY*"
     misc_feature    complement(3643..4353)
                     /label="mCherry"
                     /ApEinfo_revcolor="#f58a5e"
                     /ApEinfo_fwdcolor="#f58a5e"
     CDS             complement(4354..4413)
                     /ApEinfo_revcolor="#84b0dc"
                     /ApEinfo_fwdcolor="#84b0dc"
                     /translation="GGGGSGGGGSGGGGSSGGAP"
     misc_feature    complement(4414..4998)
                     /label="cotG"
                     /ApEinfo_revcolor="#f58a5e"
                     /ApEinfo_fwdcolor="#f58a5e"
     CDS             complement(4414..4998)
                     /ApEinfo_revcolor="#84b0dc"
                     /ApEinfo_fwdcolor="#84b0dc"
                     /translation="LGHYSHSDIEEAVKSAKKEGLKDYLYQEPHGKKRSHKKSHRTHKKSRSHKKSYCSHKKSRSHKKSFCSHKKSRSHKKSYCSHKKSRSHKKSYRSHKKSRSYKKSYRSYKKSRSYKKSCRSYKKSRSYKKSYCSHKKKSRSYKKSCRTHKKSYRSHKKYYKKPHHHCDDYKRHDDYDSKKEYWKDGNCWVVKKKYK"
     misc_feature    complement(4999..5128)
                     /label="PcotG"
                     /ApEinfo_revcolor="#b7e6d7"
                     /ApEinfo_fwdcolor="#b7e6d7"
     misc_feature    5129..7189
                     /label="pyrD down"
                     /ApEinfo_revcolor="#faac61"
                     /ApEinfo_fwdcolor="#faac61"
     misc_feature    7190..1365
                     /label="pENTR backbone"
                     /ApEinfo_revcolor="#b1ff67"
                     /ApEinfo_fwdcolor="#b1ff67"
     CDS             7359..8168
                     /label="kanR"
                     /ApEinfo_revcolor="#84b0dc"
                     /ApEinfo_fwdcolor="#84b0dc"
                     /translation="MSHIQRETSRPRLNSNMDADLYGYKWARDNVGQSGATIYRLYGKPDAPELFLKHGKGSVANDVTDEMVRLNWLTEFMPLPTIKHFIRTPDDAWLLTTAIPGKTAFQVLEEYPDSGENIVDALAVFLRRLHSIPVCNCPFNSDRVFRLAQAQSRMNNGLVDASDFDDERNGWPVEQVWKEMHKLLPFSPDSVVTHGDFSLDNLIFDEGKLIGCIDVGRVGIADRYQDLAILWNCLGEFSPSLQKRLFQKYGIDNPDMNKLQFHLMLDEFF*"
ORIGIN
        1 tcagaattgg ttaattggtt gtaacactgg cagagcatta cgctgacttg acgggacggc
       61 gcaagctcat gaccaaaatc ccttaacgtg agttacgcgt cgttccactg agcgtcagac
      121 cccgtagaaa agatcaaagg atcttcttga gatccttttt ttctgcgcgt aatctgctgc
      181 ttgcaaacaa aaaaaccacc gctaccagcg gtggtttgtt tgccggatca agagctacca
      241 actctttttc cgaaggtaac tggcttcagc agagcgcaga taccaaatac tgttcttcta
      301 gtgtagccgt agttaggcca ccacttcaag aactctgtag caccgcctac atacctcgct
      361 ctgctaatcc tgttaccagt ggctgctgcc agtggcgata agtcgtgtct taccgggttg
      421 gactcaagac gatagttacc ggataaggcg cagcggtcgg gctgaacggg gggttcgtgc
      481 acacagccca gcttggagcg aacgacctac accgaactga gatacctaca gcgtgagcta
      541 tgagaaagcg ccacgcttcc cgaagggaga aaggcggaca ggtatccggt aagcggcagg
      601 gtcggaacag gagagcgcac gagggagctt ccagggggaa acgcctggta tctttatagt
      661 cctgtcgggt ttcgccacct ctgacttgag cgtcgatttt tgtgatgctc gtcagggggg
      721 cggagcctat ggaaaaacgc cagcaacgcg gcctttttac ggttcctggc cttttgctgg
      781 ccttttgctc acatgttctt tcctgcgtta tcccctgatt ctgtggataa ccgtattacc
      841 gcctttgagt gagctgatac cgctcgccgc agccgaacga ccgagcgcag cgagtcagtg
      901 agcgaggaag cggaagagcg cccaatacgc aaaccgcctc tccccgcgcg ttggccgatt
      961 cattaatgca gctggcacga caggtttccc gactggaaag cgggcagtga gcgcaacgca
     1021 attaatacgc gtaccgctag ccaggaagag tttgtagaaa cgcaaaaagg ccatccgtca
     1081 ggatggcctt ctgcttagtt tgatgcctgg cagtttatgg cgggcgtcct gcccgccacc
     1141 ctccgggccg ttgcttcaca acgttcaaat ccgctcccgg cggatttgtc ctactcagga
     1201 gagcgttcac cgacaaacaa cagataaaac gaaaggccca gtcttccgac tgagcctttc
     1261 gttttatttg atgcctggca gttccctact ctcgcgttaa cgctagcatg gatgttttcc
     1321 cagtcacgac gttgtaaaac gacggccagt cttaagctcg ggcccGCTGA CGAGCTTTCT
     1381 GCACGCGGAG TGAAAATCCT TGGAACTTCA TTAGAAGATT TAGACCGTGC CGAAGACCGG
     1441 GATAAATTTG AACAAGCGCT TGGAGAACTT GGTGTTCCTC AGCCGCTTGG CAAAACAGCG
     1501 ACATCAGTTA ATCAGGCGGT AAGCATCGCA AGTGATATCG GTTATCCGGT ACTGGTACGC
     1561 CCTTCCTATG TACTTGGCGG CCGGGCGATG GAGATTGTTT ACCATGAAGA GGAACTGCTT
     1621 CATTACATGA AAAATGCAGT CAAAATCAAT CCACAGCACC CTGTATTAAT TGATAGATAC
     1681 TTGACCGGAA AAGAAATTGA AGTCGATGCA GTATCCGACG GTGAAACAGT CGTCATTCCG
     1741 GGAATTATGG AGCACATTGA ACGTGCGGGC GTTCACTCCG GAGACTCAAT CGCTGTTTAT
     1801 CCGCCTCAGT CTCTCACAGA GGACATTAAG AAAAAAATTG AACAATACAC GATCGCATTG
     1861 GCTAAAGGGC TGAATATTGT CGGTTTGCTC AATATTCAAT TCGTCTTGTC GCAAGGCGAG
     1921 GTGTACGTGC TAGAAGTGAA TCCGAGATCA AGCAGAACCG TACCGTTTTT AAGCAAAATT
     1981 ACGGGTATCC CAATGGCGAA TCTCGCAACA AAAATCATTC TTGGTCAAAA GCTGGCTGCG
     2041 TTTGGCTATA CAGAGGGCCT TCAGCCTGAA CAGCAAGGTG TATTTGTAAA AGCGCCGGTC
     2101 TTCTCCTTTG CCAAGCTGAG AAGAGTGGAT ATTACGTTAG GGCCTGAAAT GAAATCAACA
     2161 GGTGAAGTCA TGGGGAAAGA TTCGACACTT GAAAAGGCGC TCTACAAAGC CTTGATCGCT
     2221 TCAGGTATTC AAATCCCGAA CTACGGTTCC GTGCTTTTAA CAGTAGCTGA TAAGGACAAA
     2281 GAAGAAGGGC TTGCCATTGC TAAGCGGTTC CACGCGATCG GCTACAACAT TTTAGCGACG
     2341 GAAGGAACGG CAGGCTACCT GAAAGAAGCT TCCATTCCAG CGAAGGTCGT CGGAAAAATC
     2401 GGTCAGGATG GCCCGAACTT GCTTGATGTC ATCAGAAACG GAGAAGCGCA GTTTGTCATC
     2461 AATACGCTGA CAAAAGGAAA GCAGCCGGCA AGAGACGGTT TTAGAATCAG ACGTGAATCA
     2521 GTAGAAAATG GTGTTGCCTG CCTAACATCT TTAGATACGG CAGAGGCGAT ATTGCGAGTG
     2581 CTGGAAAGCA TGACATTCCG TGCTGATCAA ATGCCGGCAG TCAACACAAA TCAGGAGGCG
     2641 GCAGTCACTA TATGAAAAAA GCGTATTTGA CAGTATGTTC TAACCAGCAA ATTGCAGACC
     2701 GGGTGTTTCA AATGGTTCTG AAAGGGGAGC TTGTCCAAGG GTTTACAACC CCTGGACAGT
     2761 TCCTTCATCT TAAAGTGAGC GAAGCGGTTA CGCCTCTTTT GAGAAGGCCG ATCAGCATCG
     2821 CAGACGTCAA CTTTGAAAAA AATGAAGTCA CCATCATTTA TCGGGTAGAT GGGGAAGGGA
     2881 CAAGACTCTT GTCACTGAAG CAGCAGGGAG AACTTGTGGA TGTCCTCGGG CCTTTGGGAA
     2941 ATGGCTTTCC TGTTAATGAA GTTCAACCCG GAAAGACGGC TTTGCTGGTA GGAGGCGGAG
     3001 TAGGTGTGCC GCCTCTCCAA GAGCTGTCGA AACGCTTGAT TGAAAAAGGG GTAAATGTCA
     3061 TCCACGTTTT AGGATTCCAA TCGGCAAAGG ATGTTTTTTA CGAGGAAGAA TGCCGGCAGT
     3121 ACGGAGACAC GTATGTGGCA ACAGCTGACG GAAGCTACGG GGAAACCGGA TTTGTCACAG
     3181 ATGTGATTAA ACGGAAAAAG CTAGAGTTTG ATATCCTCCT CAGCTGCGGG CCGACACCGA
     3241 TGCTCAAGGC GTTAAAACAG GAATATGCCC ATAAAGAAGT ATATCTGTCC ATGGAGGAAC
     3301 GAATGGGCTG CGGAATCGGC GCATGCTTCG CGTGTGTGTG CCATACAAAC GAAAGTGAGA
     3361 CATCCTATGT AAAAGTATGT CTCGACGGGC CTGTATTTAA AGCTCAGGAG GTGGCGCTGT
     3421 AatgCTCGGA TACCCTTACT CTGTTGAAAA CGAATAGATA GGTTAAGGAA CGGTTATTTC
     3481 TGCGTAGATC TATCTTACAC AGCATCACAC TGGCTCACCT TCGGGTGGGC CTTTCTGCGT
     3541 TTATATACTA GAGAGAGAAT ATAAAAAGCC AGATTATTAA TCCGGCTTTT TTATTATTTA
     3601 GGCAACTGAA ACGATTCGGA TCCTGTATTA CTATTCTTAT TAGTATTTAT ACAGTTCATC
     3661 CATTCCGCCT GTTGAATGGC GTCCTTCTGC TCTTTCATAC TGTTCGACGA TTGTATAATC
     3721 TTCGTTATGG CTCGTGATAT CCAGTTTAAT GTTAACGTTA TATGCGCCAG GCAGTTGAAC
     3781 AGGTTTTTTC GCTTTATACG TTGTTTTGAC TTCCGCATCA TAATGTCCAC CGTCTTTAAG
     3841 TTTCAGGCGT TGTTTAATTT CGCCTTTCAG TGCACCATCT TCCGGATACA TTCTTTCGCT
     3901 TGATGCTTCC CAGCCCATTG TTTTTTTCTG CATAACAGGG CCATCTGACG GAAAGTTCGT
     3961 GCCACGCAGT TTGACTTTAT AGATAAATTC GCCATCTTGC AGTGATGAAT CTTGTGTGAC
     4021 TGTAACAACT CCGCCATCTT CAAAATTCAT GACGCGTTCC CATTTAAAGC CTTCCGGAAA
     4081 TGACAGTTTC AGATAATCCG GGATATCTGC CGGATGTTTA ACATATGCTT TGCTGCCATA
     4141 CATAAATTGC GGTGACAGAA TATCCCATGC AAACGGCAGC GGTCCGCCTT TTGTAACTTT
     4201 CAGTTTTGCT GTTTGTGTGC CTTCATACGG TCTGCCTTCA CCTTCGCCTT CAATTTCAAA
     4261 TTCGTGGCCA TTAACGCTGC CTTCCATATG AACTTTAAAG CGCATAAATT CTTTGATGAT
     4321 CGCCATATTA TCCTCTTCGC CTTTGCTAAC CATCGGCGCG CCGCCGCTAG AACCACCGCC
     4381 GCCAGAGCCG CCACCACCAG AGCCACCGCC ACCTTTGTAT TTCTTTTTGA CTACCCAGCA
     4441 ATTGCCGTCT TTCCAGTATT CTTTTTTGCT GTCATAATCA TCGTGTCTTT TGTAGTCGTC
     4501 GCAGTGGTGG TGCGGTTTTT TGTAGTATTT CTTATGGGAA CGATAAGATT TTTTGTGTGT
     4561 GCGGCATGAC TTCTTATAGC TGCGAGATTT TTTCTTGTGA GAACAGTAAG ACTTTTTGTA
     4621 GCTGCGAGAT TTTTTGTAAG AACGGCAAGA TTTTTTATAG CTACGAGATT TTTTGTAAGA
     4681 ACGGTAAGAT TTTTTATAGC TGCGAGATTT TTTGTGAGAA CGGTACGATT TTTTGTGGCT
     4741 GCGAGATTTC TTGTGAGAGC AGTATGATTT TTTGTGGCTG CGAGATTTTT TGTGAGAACA
     4801 GAATGATTTT TTGTGACTGC GAGATTTTTT GTGAGAGCAG TATGATTTTT TATGGCTGCG
     4861 AGATTTTTTG TGAGTGCGGT GCGACTTTTT ATGACTGCGT TTTTTTCCAT GAGGCTCTTG
     4921 GTATAAATAA TCCTTTAAAC CTTCTTTTTT TGCGGATTTC ACCGCTTCTT CGATGTCAGA
     4981 ATGGGAATAG TGGCCCAATT TGAAATCCTC CTTTTAAAAA TATGTTAAGG ATGAAGATCC
     5041 TTACTACCCT CATAGTACGC GCGGTTTTAA AAAGTGTATA AGTGTTCCGC TGAGATCTTA
     5101 TAAAAATAAA AGCCTAAAAT TTGTAAGGat gCTAGAGGTG AAATTGCCGG GACTTGATTT
     5161 GAAAAACCCA ATCATTCCTG CATCAGGCTG CTTCGGTTTT GGAAAAGAAT TTTCACGTTT
     5221 TTATGATTTG TCTTGTCTTG GAGCTATCAT GATTAAGGCT ACGACAAAGG AGCCGCGCTT
     5281 TGGGAATCCG ACGCCGCGGG TAGCTGAGAC TGGTGCTGGA ATGCTCAATG CGATCGGTCT
     5341 CCAAAATCCG GGGCTGGATA GTGTGTTGCA TCATGAGCTG CCGTGGCTTG AGCAGTTTGA
     5401 TACACCGATC ATTGCCAATG TCGCAGGTTC TCAAGTCGAT GATTATGTTG AAGTCGCAGA
     5461 ACATATCAGC AAAGCGCCTA ATGTTCATGC TCTTGAATTG AATATTTCCT GCCCGAATGT
     5521 GAAAACAGGC GGAATCGCTT TTGGCACGAA TCCTGAAATG GCTGCCGATT TGACAAAAGC
     5581 GGTGAAAGAG GTTTCGGATG TACCCGTTTA TGTGAAGCTA TCCCCGAACG TGGCTAATAT
     5641 CACAGAAATT GCATTAGCGA TCGAGGAAGC GGGAGCGGAC GGTCTTACGA TGATCAACAC
     5701 ACTAATCGGC ATGAGACTCG ATTTAAAAAC CGGCAAACCG ATATTAGCGA ATAAAACAGG
     5761 GGGACTTTCG GGCCCTGCTG TGAAGCCGGT TGCCATTCGC ATGGTGTATG AAGTCAGCCA
     5821 GATGGTCAAC ATCCCGATTA TCGGAATGGG AGGCGTGCAA ACGGCTGAAG ATGCCCTGGA
     5881 ATTTCTTCTC GCGGGAGCAA GCGCAGTCGC TGTCGGAACA GCAAACTTTG TGAATCCTTT
     5941 TGCATGTCCA GAGATTATTG AACAGCTCCC ATCTGTTTTG CTCCAATACG GCTATCAATC
     6001 AATTGAAGAA TGCATCGGAA GGAGCTGGAA TCNNNNNNNN NNNNNNNNNN NNNNNNNNNN
     6061 NnnnNNNNNN NNNNNNNNNN NNNNNNNNNN NNNNNNNNNN NNNNNNNNNN NNNNNNNNNN
     6121 NNNNNNNNNN NNNNNNNNNN NNNNNNNNNN NNNNNNNNNN NNNNNNNNNN NNNNNNNNNN
     6181 NNNNNNNNNN NNNNNNNNNN NNNNNNNNNN NNNNNNNNNN NNNNNNNNNN NNNNNNNNNN
     6241 NNNNNNNNNN NNNNNNNNNN NNNNNNNNNN NNNNNNNNNN NNNNNNNNNN NNNNNNNNNN
     6301 NNNNNNNNNN NNNNNNNNNN NNNNNNNNNN NNNNNNNNNN NNNNNNNNNN NNNNNNNNNN
     6361 NNNNNNNNNN NNNNNNNNNN NNNNNNNNNN NNNNNNNNNN NNNNNNNNNN NNNNNNNNNN
     6421 NNNNNNNNNN NNNNNNNNNN NNNNNNNNNN NNNNNNNNNN NNNNNNNNNN NNNNNNNNNN
     6481 NNNNNNNNNN NNNNNNNNNN NNNNNNNNNN NNNNNNNNNN NNNNNNNNNN NNNNNNNNNN
     6541 NNNNNNNNNN NNNNNNNNNN NNNNNNNNNN NNNNNNNNNN NNNNNNNNNN NNNNNNNNNN
     6601 NNNNNNNNNN NNNNNNNNNN NNNNNNNNNN NNNNNNNNNN NNNNNNNNNN NNNNNNNNNN
     6661 NNNNNNNNNN NNNNNNNNNN NNNNNNNNNN NNNNNNNNNN NNNNNNNNNN NNNNNNNNNN
     6721 NNNNNNNNNN NNNNNNNNNN NNNNNNNNNT GAAACAAATC ATCGCAAAAC ATCTATTAGA
     6781 CATCCAAGCT GTATTTTTAC GCCCGAACGA GCCGTTCACA TGGGCAAGCG GCATTTTATC
     6841 ACCGATCTAC TGTGACAACC GCCTTACGCT ATCTTTCCCA GAGGTCAGAA ACGATGTTGC
     6901 TTCAGGTATC AGCAAGCTTG TTAAAGAGCA TTTTCCTGAA GCTGAAATGA TTGCGGGAAC
     6961 AGCAACTGCC GGTATTCCTC ATGCTGCTCT TGCGGCGGAC CATTTGAATC TTCCGATGTG
     7021 TTATGTGAGG AGCAAGCCGA AGGCGCACGG AAAAGGCAAT CAGATTGAGG GAGCTGTGCA
     7081 AGAAGGGCAA AAAACAGTCG TCATTGAAGA CTTAATTTCC ACAGGAGGCA GCGTGCTTGA
     7141 AGCTTGTGCA GCTTTACAAG CGGCCGGCTG TGAAGTGCTT GGTGTCGTCc catccagctg
     7201 atatccccta tagtgagtcg tattacatgg tcatagctgt ttcctggcag ctctggcccg
     7261 tgtctcaaaa tctctgatgt tacattgcac aagataaaaa tatatcatca tgaacaataa
     7321 aactgtctgc ttacataaac agtaatacaa ggggtgttat gagccatatt caacgggaaa
     7381 cgtcgaggcc gcgattaaat tccaacatgg atgctgattt atatgggtat aaatgggctc
     7441 gcgataatgt cgggcaatca ggtgcgacaa tctatcgctt gtatgggaag cccgatgcgc
     7501 cagagttgtt tctgaaacat ggcaaaggta gcgttgccaa tgatgttaca gatgagatgg
     7561 tcagactaaa ctggctgacg gaatttatgc ctcttccgac catcaagcat tttatccgta
     7621 ctcctgatga tgcatggtta ctcaccactg cgatccccgg aaaaacagca ttccaggtat
     7681 tagaagaata tcctgattca ggtgaaaata ttgttgatgc gctggcagtg ttcctgcgcc
     7741 ggttgcattc gattcctgtt tgtaattgtc cttttaacag cgatcgcgta tttcgtctcg
     7801 ctcaggcgca atcacgaatg aataacggtt tggttgatgc gagtgatttt gatgacgagc
     7861 gtaatggctg gcctgttgaa caagtctgga aagaaatgca taaacttttg ccattctcac
     7921 cggattcagt cgtcactcat ggtgatttct cacttgataa ccttattttt gacgagggga
     7981 aattaatagg ttgtattgat gttggacgag tcggaatcgc agaccgatac caggatcttg
     8041 ccatcctatg gaactgcctc ggtgagtttt ctccttcatt acagaaacgg ctttttcaaa
     8101 aatatggtat tgataatcct gatatgaata aattgcagtt tcatttgatg ctcgatgagt
     8161 ttttctaa
//
