# Supplementary material for: Enhanced Bacillus subtilis natural competence enables multiplexed genome and spore engineering
Source: bioRxiv preprint, doi:10.64898/2026.05.01.722266, version 1 (2026-05-05)
Supplement: Supplemental Data File [file 722266_file03.zip › Sequences/pENTR-CT6-cotG-yfp.gb]

LOCUS       pENTR-CT6-cotG-YFP      8177 bp ds-DNA     circular     16-APR-2026
DEFINITION  pAH328igemrdy with RFP rotated to position 1957
ACCESSION   pBs3C-luxABCDE
SOURCE      Unknown (unknown)
  ORGANISM  Unknown Unclassified.
COMMENT     Imported using the Genbank importer. File name: ECE733
            pBS3Klux-[RFP].gbk SECID/File created by Clone Manager, Scientific
            & Educational Software Homology arms start at start codon. No gap
            removed from genome to match the SP native co-transformation
            constructs. 2 kb HA length. Bi-directional terminator from pDG1730
FEATURES             Location/Qualifiers
     misc_feature    147..735
                     /label="ori"
                     /ApEinfo_revcolor="#b4abac"
                     /ApEinfo_fwdcolor="#b4abac"
     misc_feature    1366..3424
                     /label="pyrD up"
                     /ApEinfo_revcolor="#9eafd2"
                     /ApEinfo_fwdcolor="#9eafd2"
     misc_feature    3505..3606
                     /label="bi-directional terminator"
                     /ApEinfo_revcolor="#ffef86"
                     /ApEinfo_fwdcolor="#ffef86"
     CDS             complement(3640..4362)
                     /ApEinfo_revcolor="#84b0dc"
                     /ApEinfo_fwdcolor="#84b0dc"
                     /translation="MVSKGEELFTGVVPILVELDGDVNGHKFSVSGEGEGDATYGKLTLKFICTTGKLPVPWPTLVTTFGYGLQCFARYPDHMKQHDFFKSAMPEGYVQERTIFFKDDGNYKTRAEVKFEGDTLVNRIELKGIDFKEDGNILGHKLEYNYNSHNVYIMADKQKNGIKVNFKIRHNIEDGSVQLADHYQQNTPIGDGPVLLPDNHYLSYQSKLSKDPNEKRDHMVLLEFVTAAGITLGMDELYKY*"
     misc_feature    complement(3643..4362)
                     /label="meYFP"
                     /ApEinfo_revcolor="#ffef86"
                     /ApEinfo_fwdcolor="#ffef86"
     CDS             complement(4363..4422)
                     /ApEinfo_revcolor="#84b0dc"
                     /ApEinfo_fwdcolor="#84b0dc"
                     /translation="GGGGSGGGGSGGGGSSGGAP"
     misc_feature    complement(4423..5007)
                     /label="cotG"
                     /ApEinfo_revcolor="#f58a5e"
                     /ApEinfo_fwdcolor="#f58a5e"
     CDS             complement(4423..5007)
                     /ApEinfo_revcolor="#84b0dc"
                     /ApEinfo_fwdcolor="#84b0dc"
                     /translation="LGHYSHSDIEEAVKSAKKEGLKDYLYQEPHGKKRSHKKSHRTHKKSRSHKKSYCSHKKSRSHKKSFCSHKKSRSHKKSYCSHKKSRSHKKSYRSHKKSRSYKKSYRSYKKSRSYKKSCRSYKKSRSYKKSYCSHKKKSRSYKKSCRTHKKSYRSHKKYYKKPHHHCDDYKRHDDYDSKKEYWKDGNCWVVKKKYK"
     misc_feature    complement(5008..5137)
                     /label="PcotG"
                     /ApEinfo_revcolor="#b7e6d7"
                     /ApEinfo_fwdcolor="#b7e6d7"
     misc_feature    5138..7198
                     /label="pyrD down"
                     /ApEinfo_revcolor="#faac61"
                     /ApEinfo_fwdcolor="#faac61"
     misc_feature    7199..1365
                     /label="pENTR backbone"
                     /ApEinfo_revcolor="#b1ff67"
                     /ApEinfo_fwdcolor="#b1ff67"
     CDS             7368..8177
                     /label="kanR"
                     /ApEinfo_revcolor="#84b0dc"
                     /ApEinfo_fwdcolor="#84b0dc"
                     /translation="MSHIQRETSRPRLNSNMDADLYGYKWARDNVGQSGATIYRLYGKPDAPELFLKHGKGSVANDVTDEMVRLNWLTEFMPLPTIKHFIRTPDDAWLLTTAIPGKTAFQVLEEYPDSGENIVDALAVFLRRLHSIPVCNCPFNSDRVFRLAQAQSRMNNGLVDASDFDDERNGWPVEQVWKEMHKLLPFSPDSVVTHGDFSLDNLIFDEGKLIGCIDVGRVGIADRYQDLAILWNCLGEFSPSLQKRLFQKYGIDNPDMNKLQFHLMLDEFF*"
ORIGIN
        1 tcagaattgg ttaattggtt gtaacactgg cagagcatta cgctgacttg acgggacggc
       61 gcaagctcat gaccaaaatc ccttaacgtg agttacgcgt cgttccactg agcgtcagac
      121 cccgtagaaa agatcaaagg atcttcttga gatccttttt ttctgcgcgt aatctgctgc
      181 ttgcaaacaa aaaaaccacc gctaccagcg gtggtttgtt tgccggatca agagctacca
      241 actctttttc cgaaggtaac tggcttcagc agagcgcaga taccaaatac tgttcttcta
      301 gtgtagccgt agttaggcca ccacttcaag aactctgtag caccgcctac atacctcgct
      361 ctgctaatcc tgttaccagt ggctgctgcc agtggcgata agtcgtgtct taccgggttg
      421 gactcaagac gatagttacc ggataaggcg cagcggtcgg gctgaacggg gggttcgtgc
      481 acacagccca gcttggagcg aacgacctac accgaactga gatacctaca gcgtgagcta
      541 tgagaaagcg ccacgcttcc cgaagggaga aaggcggaca ggtatccggt aagcggcagg
      601 gtcggaacag gagagcgcac gagggagctt ccagggggaa acgcctggta tctttatagt
      661 cctgtcgggt ttcgccacct ctgacttgag cgtcgatttt tgtgatgctc gtcagggggg
      721 cggagcctat ggaaaaacgc cagcaacgcg gcctttttac ggttcctggc cttttgctgg
      781 ccttttgctc acatgttctt tcctgcgtta tcccctgatt ctgtggataa ccgtattacc
      841 gcctttgagt gagctgatac cgctcgccgc agccgaacga ccgagcgcag cgagtcagtg
      901 agcgaggaag cggaagagcg cccaatacgc aaaccgcctc tccccgcgcg ttggccgatt
      961 cattaatgca gctggcacga caggtttccc gactggaaag cgggcagtga gcgcaacgca
     1021 attaatacgc gtaccgctag ccaggaagag tttgtagaaa cgcaaaaagg ccatccgtca
     1081 ggatggcctt ctgcttagtt tgatgcctgg cagtttatgg cgggcgtcct gcccgccacc
     1141 ctccgggccg ttgcttcaca acgttcaaat ccgctcccgg cggatttgtc ctactcagga
     1201 gagcgttcac cgacaaacaa cagataaaac gaaaggccca gtcttccgac tgagcctttc
     1261 gttttatttg atgcctggca gttccctact ctcgcgttaa cgctagcatg gatgttttcc
     1321 cagtcacgac gttgtaaaac gacggccagt cttaagctcg ggcccGCTGA CGAGCTTTCT
     1381 GCACGCGGAG TGAAAATCCT TGGAACTTCA TTAGAAGATT TAGACCGTGC CGAAGACCGG
     1441 GATAAATTTG AACAAGCGCT TGGAGAACTT GGTGTTCCTC AGCCGCTTGG CAAAACAGCG
     1501 ACATCAGTTA ATCAGGCGGT AAGCATCGCA AGTGATATCG GTTATCCGGT ACTGGTACGC
     1561 CCTTCCTATG TACTTGGCGG CCGGGCGATG GAGATTGTTT ACCATGAAGA GGAACTGCTT
     1621 CATTACATGA AAAATGCAGT CAAAATCAAT CCACAGCACC CTGTATTAAT TGATAGATAC
     1681 TTGACCGGAA AAGAAATTGA AGTCGATGCA GTATCCGACG GTGAAACAGT CGTCATTCCG
     1741 GGAATTATGG AGCACATTGA ACGTGCGGGC GTTCACTCCG GAGACTCAAT CGCTGTTTAT
     1801 CCGCCTCAGT CTCTCACAGA GGACATTAAG AAAAAAATTG AACAATACAC GATCGCATTG
     1861 GCTAAAGGGC TGAATATTGT CGGTTTGCTC AATATTCAAT TCGTCTTGTC GCAAGGCGAG
     1921 GTGTACGTGC TAGAAGTGAA TCCGAGATCA AGCAGAACCG TACCGTTTTT AAGCAAAATT
     1981 ACGGGTATCC CAATGGCGAA TCTCGCAACA AAAATCATTC TTGGTCAAAA GCTGGCTGCG
     2041 TTTGGCTATA CAGAGGGCCT TCAGCCTGAA CAGCAAGGTG TATTTGTAAA AGCGCCGGTC
     2101 TTCTCCTTTG CCAAGCTGAG AAGAGTGGAT ATTACGTTAG GGCCTGAAAT GAAATCAACA
     2161 GGTGAAGTCA TGGGGAAAGA TTCGACACTT GAAAAGGCGC TCTACAAAGC CTTGATCGCT
     2221 TCAGGTATTC AAATCCCGAA CTACGGTTCC GTGCTTTTAA CAGTAGCTGA TAAGGACAAA
     2281 GAAGAAGGGC TTGCCATTGC TAAGCGGTTC CACGCGATCG GCTACAACAT TTTAGCGACG
     2341 GAAGGAACGG CAGGCTACCT GAAAGAAGCT TCCATTCCAG CGAAGGTCGT CGGAAAAATC
     2401 GGTCAGGATG GCCCGAACTT GCTTGATGTC ATCAGAAACG GAGAAGCGCA GTTTGTCATC
     2461 AATACGCTGA CAAAAGGAAA GCAGCCGGCA AGAGACGGTT TTAGAATCAG ACGTGAATCA
     2521 GTAGAAAATG GTGTTGCCTG CCTAACATCT TTAGATACGG CAGAGGCGAT ATTGCGAGTG
     2581 CTGGAAAGCA TGACATTCCG TGCTGATCAA ATGCCGGCAG TCAACACAAA TCAGGAGGCG
     2641 GCAGTCACTA TATGAAAAAA GCGTATTTGA CAGTATGTTC TAACCAGCAA ATTGCAGACC
     2701 GGGTGTTTCA AATGGTTCTG AAAGGGGAGC TTGTCCAAGG GTTTACAACC CCTGGACAGT
     2761 TCCTTCATCT TAAAGTGAGC GAAGCGGTTA CGCCTCTTTT GAGAAGGCCG ATCAGCATCG
     2821 CAGACGTCAA CTTTGAAAAA AATGAAGTCA CCATCATTTA TCGGGTAGAT GGGGAAGGGA
     2881 CAAGACTCTT GTCACTGAAG CAGCAGGGAG AACTTGTGGA TGTCCTCGGG CCTTTGGGAA
     2941 ATGGCTTTCC TGTTAATGAA GTTCAACCCG GAAAGACGGC TTTGCTGGTA GGAGGCGGAG
     3001 TAGGTGTGCC GCCTCTCCAA GAGCTGTCGA AACGCTTGAT TGAAAAAGGG GTAAATGTCA
     3061 TCCACGTTTT AGGATTCCAA TCGGCAAAGG ATGTTTTTTA CGAGGAAGAA TGCCGGCAGT
     3121 ACGGAGACAC GTATGTGGCA ACAGCTGACG GAAGCTACGG GGAAACCGGA TTTGTCACAG
     3181 ATGTGATTAA ACGGAAAAAG CTAGAGTTTG ATATCCTCCT CAGCTGCGGG CCGACACCGA
     3241 TGCTCAAGGC GTTAAAACAG GAATATGCCC ATAAAGAAGT ATATCTGTCC ATGGAGGAAC
     3301 GAATGGGCTG CGGAATCGGC GCATGCTTCG CGTGTGTGTG CCATACAAAC GAAAGTGAGA
     3361 CATCCTATGT AAAAGTATGT CTCGACGGGC CTGTATTTAA AGCTCAGGAG GTGGCGCTGT
     3421 AatgCTCGGA TACCCTTACT CTGTTGAAAA CGAATAGATA GGTTAAGGAA CGGTTATTTC
     3481 TGCGTAGATC TATCTTACAC AGCATCACAC TGGCTCACCT TCGGGTGGGC CTTTCTGCGT
     3541 TTATATACTA GAGAGAGAAT ATAAAAAGCC AGATTATTAA TCCGGCTTTT TTATTATTTA
     3601 GGCAACTGAA ACGATTCGGA TCCTGTATTA CTATTCTTAT TAGTATTTAT ACAGTTCATC
     3661 CATGCCCAGT GTAATGCCTG CTGCTGTAAC AAATTCCAGC AGAACCATGT GATCGCGTTT
     3721 TTCGTTCGGA TCTTTGCTCA GTTTGCTTTG ATATGACAGA TAATGATTAT CCGGCAGCAG
     3781 AACAGGGCCA TCTCCAATCG GTGTGTTTTG TTGATAATGA TCTGCCAGTT GAACTGAGCC
     3841 ATCTTCGATA TTGTGGCGGA TTTTAAAGTT GACTTTGATG CCGTTTTTCT GTTTATCCGC
     3901 CATGATATAG ACGTTATGGC TATTATAATT ATATTCCAGT TTGTGGCCCA GGATATTTCC
     3961 ATCTTCTTTA AAGTCGATGC CTTTCAGTTC AATGCGATTG ACCAGTGTAT CGCCTTCAAA
     4021 TTTAACTTCC GCACGCGTTT TGTAGTTGCC ATCATCTTTA AAAAAGATCG TTCTTTCTTG
     4081 GACATAGCCT TCCGGCATTG CGCTTTTAAA AAAATCATGC TGTTTCATAT GATCCGGATA
     4141 TCTTGCAAAG CATTGCAGGC CATAGCCAAA TGTTGTAACC AGTGTCGGCC ACGGAACCGG
     4201 CAGTTTGCCT GTTGTGCAGA TAAATTTCAG TGTCAGTTTG CCATATGTTG CATCACCTTC
     4261 GCCTTCGCCT GAAACTGAAA ATTTGTGGCC ATTAACGTCG CCATCCAGTT CAACCAGAAT
     4321 CGGAACAACG CCTGTAAACA GTTCTTCGCC TTTGCTAACC ATCGGCGCGC CGCCGCTAGA
     4381 ACCACCGCCG CCAGAGCCGC CACCACCAGA GCCACCGCCA CCTTTGTATT TCTTTTTGAC
     4441 TACCCAGCAA TTGCCGTCTT TCCAGTATTC TTTTTTGCTG TCATAATCAT CGTGTCTTTT
     4501 GTAGTCGTCG CAGTGGTGGT GCGGTTTTTT GTAGTATTTC TTATGGGAAC GATAAGATTT
     4561 TTTGTGTGTG CGGCATGACT TCTTATAGCT GCGAGATTTT TTCTTGTGAG AACAGTAAGA
     4621 CTTTTTGTAG CTGCGAGATT TTTTGTAAGA ACGGCAAGAT TTTTTATAGC TACGAGATTT
     4681 TTTGTAAGAA CGGTAAGATT TTTTATAGCT GCGAGATTTT TTGTGAGAAC GGTACGATTT
     4741 TTTGTGGCTG CGAGATTTCT TGTGAGAGCA GTATGATTTT TTGTGGCTGC GAGATTTTTT
     4801 GTGAGAACAG AATGATTTTT TGTGACTGCG AGATTTTTTG TGAGAGCAGT ATGATTTTTT
     4861 ATGGCTGCGA GATTTTTTGT GAGTGCGGTG CGACTTTTTA TGACTGCGTT TTTTTCCATG
     4921 AGGCTCTTGG TATAAATAAT CCTTTAAACC TTCTTTTTTT GCGGATTTCA CCGCTTCTTC
     4981 GATGTCAGAA TGGGAATAGT GGCCCAATTT GAAATCCTCC TTTTAAAAAT ATGTTAAGGA
     5041 TGAAGATCCT TACTACCCTC ATAGTACGCG CGGTTTTAAA AAGTGTATAA GTGTTCCGCT
     5101 GAGATCTTAT AAAAATAAAA GCCTAAAATT TGTAAGGatg CTAGAGGTGA AATTGCCGGG
     5161 ACTTGATTTG AAAAACCCAA TCATTCCTGC ATCAGGCTGC TTCGGTTTTG GAAAAGAATT
     5221 TTCACGTTTT TATGATTTGT CTTGTCTTGG AGCTATCATG ATTAAGGCTA CGACAAAGGA
     5281 GCCGCGCTTT GGGAATCCGA CGCCGCGGGT AGCTGAGACT GGTGCTGGAA TGCTCAATGC
     5341 GATCGGTCTC CAAAATCCGG GGCTGGATAG TGTGTTGCAT CATGAGCTGC CGTGGCTTGA
     5401 GCAGTTTGAT ACACCGATCA TTGCCAATGT CGCAGGTTCT CAAGTCGATG ATTATGTTGA
     5461 AGTCGCAGAA CATATCAGCA AAGCGCCTAA TGTTCATGCT CTTGAATTGA ATATTTCCTG
     5521 CCCGAATGTG AAAACAGGCG GAATCGCTTT TGGCACGAAT CCTGAAATGG CTGCCGATTT
     5581 GACAAAAGCG GTGAAAGAGG TTTCGGATGT ACCCGTTTAT GTGAAGCTAT CCCCGAACGT
     5641 GGCTAATATC ACAGAAATTG CATTAGCGAT CGAGGAAGCG GGAGCGGACG GTCTTACGAT
     5701 GATCAACACA CTAATCGGCA TGAGACTCGA TTTAAAAACC GGCAAACCGA TATTAGCGAA
     5761 TAAAACAGGG GGACTTTCGG GCCCTGCTGT GAAGCCGGTT GCCATTCGCA TGGTGTATGA
     5821 AGTCAGCCAG ATGGTCAACA TCCCGATTAT CGGAATGGGA GGCGTGCAAA CGGCTGAAGA
     5881 TGCCCTGGAA TTTCTTCTCG CGGGAGCAAG CGCAGTCGCT GTCGGAACAG CAAACTTTGT
     5941 GAATCCTTTT GCATGTCCAG AGATTATTGA ACAGCTCCCA TCTGTTTTGC TCCAATACGG
     6001 CTATCAATCA ATTGAAGAAT GCATCGGAAG GAGCTGGAAT CNNNNNNNNN NNNNNNNNNN
     6061 NNNNNNNNNN nnnNNNNNNN NNNNNNNNNN NNNNNNNNNN NNNNNNNNNN NNNNNNNNNN
     6121 NNNNNNNNNN NNNNNNNNNN NNNNNNNNNN NNNNNNNNNN NNNNNNNNNN NNNNNNNNNN
     6181 NNNNNNNNNN NNNNNNNNNN NNNNNNNNNN NNNNNNNNNN NNNNNNNNNN NNNNNNNNNN
     6241 NNNNNNNNNN NNNNNNNNNN NNNNNNNNNN NNNNNNNNNN NNNNNNNNNN NNNNNNNNNN
     6301 NNNNNNNNNN NNNNNNNNNN NNNNNNNNNN NNNNNNNNNN NNNNNNNNNN NNNNNNNNNN
     6361 NNNNNNNNNN NNNNNNNNNN NNNNNNNNNN NNNNNNNNNN NNNNNNNNNN NNNNNNNNNN
     6421 NNNNNNNNNN NNNNNNNNNN NNNNNNNNNN NNNNNNNNNN NNNNNNNNNN NNNNNNNNNN
     6481 NNNNNNNNNN NNNNNNNNNN NNNNNNNNNN NNNNNNNNNN NNNNNNNNNN NNNNNNNNNN
     6541 NNNNNNNNNN NNNNNNNNNN NNNNNNNNNN NNNNNNNNNN NNNNNNNNNN NNNNNNNNNN
     6601 NNNNNNNNNN NNNNNNNNNN NNNNNNNNNN NNNNNNNNNN NNNNNNNNNN NNNNNNNNNN
     6661 NNNNNNNNNN NNNNNNNNNN NNNNNNNNNN NNNNNNNNNN NNNNNNNNNN NNNNNNNNNN
     6721 NNNNNNNNNN NNNNNNNNNN NNNNNNNNNN NNNNNNNNTG AAACAAATCA TCGCAAAACA
     6781 TCTATTAGAC ATCCAAGCTG TATTTTTACG CCCGAACGAG CCGTTCACAT GGGCAAGCGG
     6841 CATTTTATCA CCGATCTACT GTGACAACCG CCTTACGCTA TCTTTCCCAG AGGTCAGAAA
     6901 CGATGTTGCT TCAGGTATCA GCAAGCTTGT TAAAGAGCAT TTTCCTGAAG CTGAAATGAT
     6961 TGCGGGAACA GCAACTGCCG GTATTCCTCA TGCTGCTCTT GCGGCGGACC ATTTGAATCT
     7021 TCCGATGTGT TATGTGAGGA GCAAGCCGAA GGCGCACGGA AAAGGCAATC AGATTGAGGG
     7081 AGCTGTGCAA GAAGGGCAAA AAACAGTCGT CATTGAAGAC TTAATTTCCA CAGGAGGCAG
     7141 CGTGCTTGAA GCTTGTGCAG CTTTACAAGC GGCCGGCTGT GAAGTGCTTG GTGTCGTCcc
     7201 atccagctga tatcccctat agtgagtcgt attacatggt catagctgtt tcctggcagc
     7261 tctggcccgt gtctcaaaat ctctgatgtt acattgcaca agataaaaat atatcatcat
     7321 gaacaataaa actgtctgct tacataaaca gtaatacaag gggtgttatg agccatattc
     7381 aacgggaaac gtcgaggccg cgattaaatt ccaacatgga tgctgattta tatgggtata
     7441 aatgggctcg cgataatgtc gggcaatcag gtgcgacaat ctatcgcttg tatgggaagc
     7501 ccgatgcgcc agagttgttt ctgaaacatg gcaaaggtag cgttgccaat gatgttacag
     7561 atgagatggt cagactaaac tggctgacgg aatttatgcc tcttccgacc atcaagcatt
     7621 ttatccgtac tcctgatgat gcatggttac tcaccactgc gatccccgga aaaacagcat
     7681 tccaggtatt agaagaatat cctgattcag gtgaaaatat tgttgatgcg ctggcagtgt
     7741 tcctgcgccg gttgcattcg attcctgttt gtaattgtcc ttttaacagc gatcgcgtat
     7801 ttcgtctcgc tcaggcgcaa tcacgaatga ataacggttt ggttgatgcg agtgattttg
     7861 atgacgagcg taatggctgg cctgttgaac aagtctggaa agaaatgcat aaacttttgc
     7921 cattctcacc ggattcagtc gtcactcatg gtgatttctc acttgataac cttatttttg
     7981 acgaggggaa attaataggt tgtattgatg ttggacgagt cggaatcgca gaccgatacc
     8041 aggatcttgc catcctatgg aactgcctcg gtgagttttc tccttcatta cagaaacggc
     8101 tttttcaaaa atatggtatt gataatcctg atatgaataa attgcagttt catttgatgc
     8161 tcgatgagtt tttctaa
//
