# Supplementary material for: Enhanced Bacillus subtilis natural competence enables multiplexed genome and spore engineering
Source: bioRxiv preprint, doi:10.64898/2026.05.01.722266, version 1 (2026-05-05)
Supplement: Supplemental Data File [file 722266_file03.zip › Sequences/pENTR-CT6-cotX-mcherry.gb]

LOCUS       pENTR-CT6-cotX-mcherry  8964 bp ds-DNA     circular     16-APR-2026
DEFINITION  pAH328igemrdy with RFP rotated to position 1957
ACCESSION   pBs3C-luxABCDE
SOURCE      Unknown (unknown)
  ORGANISM  Unknown Unclassified.
COMMENT     Imported using the Genbank importer. File name: ECE733
            pBS3Klux-[RFP].gbk SECID/File created by Clone Manager, Scientific
            & Educational Software Homology arms start at start codon. No gap
            removed from genome to match the SP native co-transformation
            constructs. 2 kb HA length. Bi-directional terminator from pDG1730
FEATURES             Location/Qualifiers
     misc_feature    147..735
                     /label="ori"
                     /ApEinfo_revcolor="#b4abac"
                     /ApEinfo_fwdcolor="#b4abac"
     misc_feature    1366..3424
                     /label="pyrD up"
                     /ApEinfo_revcolor="#9eafd2"
                     /ApEinfo_fwdcolor="#9eafd2"
     misc_feature    3505..3606
                     /label="bi-directional terminator"
                     /ApEinfo_revcolor="#ffef86"
                     /ApEinfo_fwdcolor="#ffef86"
     CDS             complement(3640..4353)
                     /ApEinfo_revcolor="#84b0dc"
                     /ApEinfo_fwdcolor="#84b0dc"
                     /translation="MVSKGEEDNMAIIKEFMRFKVHMEGSVNGHEFEIEGEGEGRPYEGTQTAKLKVTKGGPLPFAWDILSPQFMYGSKAYVKHPADIPDYLKLSFPEGFKWERVMNFEDGGVVTVTQDSSLQDGEFIYKVKLRGTNFPSDGPVMQKKTMGWEASSERMYPEDGALKGEIKQRLKLKDGGHYDAEVKTTYKAKKPVQLPGAYNVNIKLDITSHNEDYTIVEQYERAEGRHSTGGMDELYKY*"
     misc_feature    complement(3643..4353)
                     /label="mCherry"
                     /ApEinfo_revcolor="#f58a5e"
                     /ApEinfo_fwdcolor="#f58a5e"
     CDS             complement(4354..4413)
                     /ApEinfo_revcolor="#84b0dc"
                     /ApEinfo_fwdcolor="#84b0dc"
                     /translation="GGGGSGGGGSGGGGSSGGAP"
     CDS             complement(4414..4929)
                     /label="cotX"
                     /ApEinfo_revcolor="#84b0dc"
                     /ApEinfo_fwdcolor="#84b0dc"
                     /translation="MESRPYSWVALDPDCDHPLDDKEKDKEKHERKCHCDVCCNGNGFFGNDNAFIDQDLAQANLNKQVSDETIIIRDSCDINVTSTDVQAVTSVVTALNAAVVTATLTSIADGVIAELVAQDLLQLTANKQVNRQKLLIECSRGVNVTTVDADIATLISTATNTLVAILVITLVL"
     misc_feature    5925..7985
                     /label="pyrD down"
                     /ApEinfo_revcolor="#faac61"
                     /ApEinfo_fwdcolor="#faac61"
     misc_feature    7986..1365
                     /label="pENTR backbone"
                     /ApEinfo_revcolor="#b1ff67"
                     /ApEinfo_fwdcolor="#b1ff67"
     CDS             8155..8964
                     /label="kanR"
                     /ApEinfo_revcolor="#84b0dc"
                     /ApEinfo_fwdcolor="#84b0dc"
                     /translation="MSHIQRETSRPRLNSNMDADLYGYKWARDNVGQSGATIYRLYGKPDAPELFLKHGKGSVANDVTDEMVRLNWLTEFMPLPTIKHFIRTPDDAWLLTTAIPGKTAFQVLEEYPDSGENIVDALAVFLRRLHSIPVCNCPFNSDRVFRLAQAQSRMNNGLVDASDFDDERNGWPVEQVWKEMHKLLPFSPDSVVTHGDFSLDNLIFDEGKLIGCIDVGRVGIADRYQDLAILWNCLGEFSPSLQKRLFQKYGIDNPDMNKLQFHLMLDEFF*"
ORIGIN
        1 tcagaattgg ttaattggtt gtaacactgg cagagcatta cgctgacttg acgggacggc
       61 gcaagctcat gaccaaaatc ccttaacgtg agttacgcgt cgttccactg agcgtcagac
      121 cccgtagaaa agatcaaagg atcttcttga gatccttttt ttctgcgcgt aatctgctgc
      181 ttgcaaacaa aaaaaccacc gctaccagcg gtggtttgtt tgccggatca agagctacca
      241 actctttttc cgaaggtaac tggcttcagc agagcgcaga taccaaatac tgttcttcta
      301 gtgtagccgt agttaggcca ccacttcaag aactctgtag caccgcctac atacctcgct
      361 ctgctaatcc tgttaccagt ggctgctgcc agtggcgata agtcgtgtct taccgggttg
      421 gactcaagac gatagttacc ggataaggcg cagcggtcgg gctgaacggg gggttcgtgc
      481 acacagccca gcttggagcg aacgacctac accgaactga gatacctaca gcgtgagcta
      541 tgagaaagcg ccacgcttcc cgaagggaga aaggcggaca ggtatccggt aagcggcagg
      601 gtcggaacag gagagcgcac gagggagctt ccagggggaa acgcctggta tctttatagt
      661 cctgtcgggt ttcgccacct ctgacttgag cgtcgatttt tgtgatgctc gtcagggggg
      721 cggagcctat ggaaaaacgc cagcaacgcg gcctttttac ggttcctggc cttttgctgg
      781 ccttttgctc acatgttctt tcctgcgtta tcccctgatt ctgtggataa ccgtattacc
      841 gcctttgagt gagctgatac cgctcgccgc agccgaacga ccgagcgcag cgagtcagtg
      901 agcgaggaag cggaagagcg cccaatacgc aaaccgcctc tccccgcgcg ttggccgatt
      961 cattaatgca gctggcacga caggtttccc gactggaaag cgggcagtga gcgcaacgca
     1021 attaatacgc gtaccgctag ccaggaagag tttgtagaaa cgcaaaaagg ccatccgtca
     1081 ggatggcctt ctgcttagtt tgatgcctgg cagtttatgg cgggcgtcct gcccgccacc
     1141 ctccgggccg ttgcttcaca acgttcaaat ccgctcccgg cggatttgtc ctactcagga
     1201 gagcgttcac cgacaaacaa cagataaaac gaaaggccca gtcttccgac tgagcctttc
     1261 gttttatttg atgcctggca gttccctact ctcgcgttaa cgctagcatg gatgttttcc
     1321 cagtcacgac gttgtaaaac gacggccagt cttaagctcg ggcccGCTGA CGAGCTTTCT
     1381 GCACGCGGAG TGAAAATCCT TGGAACTTCA TTAGAAGATT TAGACCGTGC CGAAGACCGG
     1441 GATAAATTTG AACAAGCGCT TGGAGAACTT GGTGTTCCTC AGCCGCTTGG CAAAACAGCG
     1501 ACATCAGTTA ATCAGGCGGT AAGCATCGCA AGTGATATCG GTTATCCGGT ACTGGTACGC
     1561 CCTTCCTATG TACTTGGCGG CCGGGCGATG GAGATTGTTT ACCATGAAGA GGAACTGCTT
     1621 CATTACATGA AAAATGCAGT CAAAATCAAT CCACAGCACC CTGTATTAAT TGATAGATAC
     1681 TTGACCGGAA AAGAAATTGA AGTCGATGCA GTATCCGACG GTGAAACAGT CGTCATTCCG
     1741 GGAATTATGG AGCACATTGA ACGTGCGGGC GTTCACTCCG GAGACTCAAT CGCTGTTTAT
     1801 CCGCCTCAGT CTCTCACAGA GGACATTAAG AAAAAAATTG AACAATACAC GATCGCATTG
     1861 GCTAAAGGGC TGAATATTGT CGGTTTGCTC AATATTCAAT TCGTCTTGTC GCAAGGCGAG
     1921 GTGTACGTGC TAGAAGTGAA TCCGAGATCA AGCAGAACCG TACCGTTTTT AAGCAAAATT
     1981 ACGGGTATCC CAATGGCGAA TCTCGCAACA AAAATCATTC TTGGTCAAAA GCTGGCTGCG
     2041 TTTGGCTATA CAGAGGGCCT TCAGCCTGAA CAGCAAGGTG TATTTGTAAA AGCGCCGGTC
     2101 TTCTCCTTTG CCAAGCTGAG AAGAGTGGAT ATTACGTTAG GGCCTGAAAT GAAATCAACA
     2161 GGTGAAGTCA TGGGGAAAGA TTCGACACTT GAAAAGGCGC TCTACAAAGC CTTGATCGCT
     2221 TCAGGTATTC AAATCCCGAA CTACGGTTCC GTGCTTTTAA CAGTAGCTGA TAAGGACAAA
     2281 GAAGAAGGGC TTGCCATTGC TAAGCGGTTC CACGCGATCG GCTACAACAT TTTAGCGACG
     2341 GAAGGAACGG CAGGCTACCT GAAAGAAGCT TCCATTCCAG CGAAGGTCGT CGGAAAAATC
     2401 GGTCAGGATG GCCCGAACTT GCTTGATGTC ATCAGAAACG GAGAAGCGCA GTTTGTCATC
     2461 AATACGCTGA CAAAAGGAAA GCAGCCGGCA AGAGACGGTT TTAGAATCAG ACGTGAATCA
     2521 GTAGAAAATG GTGTTGCCTG CCTAACATCT TTAGATACGG CAGAGGCGAT ATTGCGAGTG
     2581 CTGGAAAGCA TGACATTCCG TGCTGATCAA ATGCCGGCAG TCAACACAAA TCAGGAGGCG
     2641 GCAGTCACTA TATGAAAAAA GCGTATTTGA CAGTATGTTC TAACCAGCAA ATTGCAGACC
     2701 GGGTGTTTCA AATGGTTCTG AAAGGGGAGC TTGTCCAAGG GTTTACAACC CCTGGACAGT
     2761 TCCTTCATCT TAAAGTGAGC GAAGCGGTTA CGCCTCTTTT GAGAAGGCCG ATCAGCATCG
     2821 CAGACGTCAA CTTTGAAAAA AATGAAGTCA CCATCATTTA TCGGGTAGAT GGGGAAGGGA
     2881 CAAGACTCTT GTCACTGAAG CAGCAGGGAG AACTTGTGGA TGTCCTCGGG CCTTTGGGAA
     2941 ATGGCTTTCC TGTTAATGAA GTTCAACCCG GAAAGACGGC TTTGCTGGTA GGAGGCGGAG
     3001 TAGGTGTGCC GCCTCTCCAA GAGCTGTCGA AACGCTTGAT TGAAAAAGGG GTAAATGTCA
     3061 TCCACGTTTT AGGATTCCAA TCGGCAAAGG ATGTTTTTTA CGAGGAAGAA TGCCGGCAGT
     3121 ACGGAGACAC GTATGTGGCA ACAGCTGACG GAAGCTACGG GGAAACCGGA TTTGTCACAG
     3181 ATGTGATTAA ACGGAAAAAG CTAGAGTTTG ATATCCTCCT CAGCTGCGGG CCGACACCGA
     3241 TGCTCAAGGC GTTAAAACAG GAATATGCCC ATAAAGAAGT ATATCTGTCC ATGGAGGAAC
     3301 GAATGGGCTG CGGAATCGGC GCATGCTTCG CGTGTGTGTG CCATACAAAC GAAAGTGAGA
     3361 CATCCTATGT AAAAGTATGT CTCGACGGGC CTGTATTTAA AGCTCAGGAG GTGGCGCTGT
     3421 AatgCTCGGA TACCCTTACT CTGTTGAAAA CGAATAGATA GGTTAAGGAA CGGTTATTTC
     3481 TGCGTAGATC TATCTTACAC AGCATCACAC TGGCTCACCT TCGGGTGGGC CTTTCTGCGT
     3541 TTATATACTA GAGAGAGAAT ATAAAAAGCC AGATTATTAA TCCGGCTTTT TTATTATTTA
     3601 GGCAACTGAA ACGATTCGGA TCCTGTATTA CTATTCTTAT TAGTATTTAT ACAGTTCATC
     3661 CATTCCGCCT GTTGAATGGC GTCCTTCTGC TCTTTCATAC TGTTCGACGA TTGTATAATC
     3721 TTCGTTATGG CTCGTGATAT CCAGTTTAAT GTTAACGTTA TATGCGCCAG GCAGTTGAAC
     3781 AGGTTTTTTC GCTTTATACG TTGTTTTGAC TTCCGCATCA TAATGTCCAC CGTCTTTAAG
     3841 TTTCAGGCGT TGTTTAATTT CGCCTTTCAG TGCACCATCT TCCGGATACA TTCTTTCGCT
     3901 TGATGCTTCC CAGCCCATTG TTTTTTTCTG CATAACAGGG CCATCTGACG GAAAGTTCGT
     3961 GCCACGCAGT TTGACTTTAT AGATAAATTC GCCATCTTGC AGTGATGAAT CTTGTGTGAC
     4021 TGTAACAACT CCGCCATCTT CAAAATTCAT GACGCGTTCC CATTTAAAGC CTTCCGGAAA
     4081 TGACAGTTTC AGATAATCCG GGATATCTGC CGGATGTTTA ACATATGCTT TGCTGCCATA
     4141 CATAAATTGC GGTGACAGAA TATCCCATGC AAACGGCAGC GGTCCGCCTT TTGTAACTTT
     4201 CAGTTTTGCT GTTTGTGTGC CTTCATACGG TCTGCCTTCA CCTTCGCCTT CAATTTCAAA
     4261 TTCGTGGCCA TTAACGCTGC CTTCCATATG AACTTTAAAG CGCATAAATT CTTTGATGAT
     4321 CGCCATATTA TCCTCTTCGC CTTTGCTAAC CATCGGCGCG CCGCCGCTAG AACCACCGCC
     4381 GCCAGAGCCG CCACCACCAG AGCCACCGCC ACCGAGGACA AGAGTGATAA CTAGGATGGC
     4441 TACGAGTGTA TTTGTTGCTG TAGAAATAAG GGTTGCGATA TCGGCATCTA CTGTTGTGAC
     4501 GTTTACGCCG CGGGAACATT CGATGAGAAG TTTTTGGCGG TTTACTTGTT TGTTAGCTGT
     4561 AAGCTGTAAC AAATCTTGTG CGACTAATTC GGCAATTACG CCGTCTGCAA TTGATGTCAG
     4621 AGTTGCCGTT ACGACAGCGG CATTAAGTGC TGTTACAACT GATGTTACGG CTTGAACGTC
     4681 TGTAGATGTA ACATTGATGT CACAAGAATC TCTAATAATA ATCGTTTCAT CTGAAACTTG
     4741 TTTGTTGAGA TTTGCTTGAG CTAGATCTTG GTCGATGAAG GCGTTGTCGT TGCCAAAAAA
     4801 ACCATTGCCA TTACAGCAAA CGTCGCAATG ACATTTTCTT TCGTGTTTTT CTTTATCTTT
     4861 CTCTTTGTCA TCTAACGGAT GGTCACAGTC AGGATCAAGT GCAACCCAAG AATATGGTCT
     4921 GCTTTCCATA TCTATTCCTC CTTTTCTTTT ACTGTTATTA AATGAGCGAG CCTCTTATTT
     4981 TGACTGAGTC ATATATCCTG ATGAAGAACC CTATTTTTTA TGATTGGCTA ATTGTTATCG
     5041 TTTTTCCGTC TNNNNNNNNN NNNNNNNNNN NNNNNNNNNN NNNNNNNNNN NNNNNNNNNN
     5101 NNNNNNNNNN NNNNNNNNNN NNNNNNNNNN NNNNNNNNNN NNNNNNNNNN NNNNNNNNNN
     5161 NNNNNNNNNN NNNNNNNNNN NNNNNNNNNN NNNNNNNNNN NNNNNNNNNN NNNNNNNNNN
     5221 NNNNNNNNNN NNNNNNNNNN NNNNNNNNNN NNNNNNNNNN NNNNNNNNNN NNNNNNNNNN
     5281 NNNNNNNNNN NNNNAACTTC TGGAAGCTTT GCAAGCTCTT CTTTGAATTT ATCGTTATCT
     5341 GACATTTGTT TTCACCTCGT CTTTTAAGTT TGTGAAAAGA AAGGGTTAAA GGACGTCNNN
     5401 NNNNNNNNNN NNNNNNNNNN NNNNNNNNNN NNNNNNNNNN NNNNNNNNNN NNNNNNNNNN
     5461 NNNNNNNNNN NNNNNNNNNN NNNNNNNNNN NNNNNNNNNN NNNNNNNNNN NNNNNNNNNN
     5521 NNNNNNNNNN NNNNNNNNNN NNNNNNNNNN NNNNNNNNNN NNNNNNNNNN NNNNNNNNNN
     5581 NNNNNNNNNN NNNNNNNNNN NNNNNNNNNN NNNNNNNNNN NNNNNNNNNN NNNNNNNNNN
     5641 NNNNNNNNNN NNNNNNNNNN NNNNNNNNNN NNNNNNNNNN NNNNNNNNNN NNNNNNNNNN
     5701 NNNNNNNNNN NNNNNNNNNN NNNNNNNNNN NNNNNNNNNN NNNNNNNNNN NNNNNNNNNN
     5761 NNNNNNNNNN NNAACCTTCA CTCCTTTCTT ATCCATACTC TATATAATGC AAATGGGGTG
     5821 CAGAGCGGAA TAATAAAAAT AACCAATTTT CTGCCGGACA AGATACAATT CATGAAGAAT
     5881 AGGGTTTTGG CATATATGTG AAGGGATCAT GATTGGCAAA GGAGatgCTA GAGGTGAAAT
     5941 TGCCGGGACT TGATTTGAAA AACCCAATCA TTCCTGCATC AGGCTGCTTC GGTTTTGGAA
     6001 AAGAATTTTC ACGTTTTTAT GATTTGTCTT GTCTTGGAGC TATCATGATT AAGGCTACGA
     6061 CAAAGGAGCC GCGCTTTGGG AATCCGACGC CGCGGGTAGC TGAGACTGGT GCTGGAATGC
     6121 TCAATGCGAT CGGTCTCCAA AATCCGGGGC TGGATAGTGT GTTGCATCAT GAGCTGCCGT
     6181 GGCTTGAGCA GTTTGATACA CCGATCATTG CCAATGTCGC AGGTTCTCAA GTCGATGATT
     6241 ATGTTGAAGT CGCAGAACAT ATCAGCAAAG CGCCTAATGT TCATGCTCTT GAATTGAATA
     6301 TTTCCTGCCC GAATGTGAAA ACAGGCGGAA TCGCTTTTGG CACGAATCCT GAAATGGCTG
     6361 CCGATTTGAC AAAAGCGGTG AAAGAGGTTT CGGATGTACC CGTTTATGTG AAGCTATCCC
     6421 CGAACGTGGC TAATATCACA GAAATTGCAT TAGCGATCGA GGAAGCGGGA GCGGACGGTC
     6481 TTACGATGAT CAACACACTA ATCGGCATGA GACTCGATTT AAAAACCGGC AAACCGATAT
     6541 TAGCGAATAA AACAGGGGGA CTTTCGGGCC CTGCTGTGAA GCCGGTTGCC ATTCGCATGG
     6601 TGTATGAAGT CAGCCAGATG GTCAACATCC CGATTATCGG AATGGGAGGC GTGCAAACGG
     6661 CTGAAGATGC CCTGGAATTT CTTCTCGCGG GAGCAAGCGC AGTCGCTGTC GGAACAGCAA
     6721 ACTTTGTGAA TCCTTTTGCA TGTCCAGAGA TTATTGAACA GCTCCCATCT GTTTTGCTCC
     6781 AATACGGCTA TCAATCAATT GAAGAATGCA TCGGAAGGAG CTGGAATCNN NNNNNNNNNN
     6841 NNNNNNNNNN NNNNNNNnnn NNNNNNNNNN NNNNNNNNNN NNNNNNNNNN NNNNNNNNNN
     6901 NNNNNNNNNN NNNNNNNNNN NNNNNNNNNN NNNNNNNNNN NNNNNNNNNN NNNNNNNNNN
     6961 NNNNNNNNNN NNNNNNNNNN NNNNNNNNNN NNNNNNNNNN NNNNNNNNNN NNNNNNNNNN
     7021 NNNNNNNNNN NNNNNNNNNN NNNNNNNNNN NNNNNNNNNN NNNNNNNNNN NNNNNNNNNN
     7081 NNNNNNNNNN NNNNNNNNNN NNNNNNNNNN NNNNNNNNNN NNNNNNNNNN NNNNNNNNNN
     7141 NNNNNNNNNN NNNNNNNNNN NNNNNNNNNN NNNNNNNNNN NNNNNNNNNN NNNNNNNNNN
     7201 NNNNNNNNNN NNNNNNNNNN NNNNNNNNNN NNNNNNNNNN NNNNNNNNNN NNNNNNNNNN
     7261 NNNNNNNNNN NNNNNNNNNN NNNNNNNNNN NNNNNNNNNN NNNNNNNNNN NNNNNNNNNN
     7321 NNNNNNNNNN NNNNNNNNNN NNNNNNNNNN NNNNNNNNNN NNNNNNNNNN NNNNNNNNNN
     7381 NNNNNNNNNN NNNNNNNNNN NNNNNNNNNN NNNNNNNNNN NNNNNNNNNN NNNNNNNNNN
     7441 NNNNNNNNNN NNNNNNNNNN NNNNNNNNNN NNNNNNNNNN NNNNNNNNNN NNNNNNNNNN
     7501 NNNNNNNNNN NNNNNNNNNN NNNNNNNNNN NNNNNNNNNN NNNNNTGAAA CAAATCATCG
     7561 CAAAACATCT ATTAGACATC CAAGCTGTAT TTTTACGCCC GAACGAGCCG TTCACATGGG
     7621 CAAGCGGCAT TTTATCACCG ATCTACTGTG ACAACCGCCT TACGCTATCT TTCCCAGAGG
     7681 TCAGAAACGA TGTTGCTTCA GGTATCAGCA AGCTTGTTAA AGAGCATTTT CCTGAAGCTG
     7741 AAATGATTGC GGGAACAGCA ACTGCCGGTA TTCCTCATGC TGCTCTTGCG GCGGACCATT
     7801 TGAATCTTCC GATGTGTTAT GTGAGGAGCA AGCCGAAGGC GCACGGAAAA GGCAATCAGA
     7861 TTGAGGGAGC TGTGCAAGAA GGGCAAAAAA CAGTCGTCAT TGAAGACTTA ATTTCCACAG
     7921 GAGGCAGCGT GCTTGAAGCT TGTGCAGCTT TACAAGCGGC CGGCTGTGAA GTGCTTGGTG
     7981 TCGTCccatc cagctgatat cccctatagt gagtcgtatt acatggtcat agctgtttcc
     8041 tggcagctct ggcccgtgtc tcaaaatctc tgatgttaca ttgcacaaga taaaaatata
     8101 tcatcatgaa caataaaact gtctgcttac ataaacagta atacaagggg tgttatgagc
     8161 catattcaac gggaaacgtc gaggccgcga ttaaattcca acatggatgc tgatttatat
     8221 gggtataaat gggctcgcga taatgtcggg caatcaggtg cgacaatcta tcgcttgtat
     8281 gggaagcccg atgcgccaga gttgtttctg aaacatggca aaggtagcgt tgccaatgat
     8341 gttacagatg agatggtcag actaaactgg ctgacggaat ttatgcctct tccgaccatc
     8401 aagcatttta tccgtactcc tgatgatgca tggttactca ccactgcgat ccccggaaaa
     8461 acagcattcc aggtattaga agaatatcct gattcaggtg aaaatattgt tgatgcgctg
     8521 gcagtgttcc tgcgccggtt gcattcgatt cctgtttgta attgtccttt taacagcgat
     8581 cgcgtatttc gtctcgctca ggcgcaatca cgaatgaata acggtttggt tgatgcgagt
     8641 gattttgatg acgagcgtaa tggctggcct gttgaacaag tctggaaaga aatgcataaa
     8701 cttttgccat tctcaccgga ttcagtcgtc actcatggtg atttctcact tgataacctt
     8761 atttttgacg aggggaaatt aataggttgt attgatgttg gacgagtcgg aatcgcagac
     8821 cgataccagg atcttgccat cctatggaac tgcctcggtg agttttctcc ttcattacag
     8881 aaacggcttt ttcaaaaata tggtattgat aatcctgata tgaataaatt gcagtttcat
     8941 ttgatgctcg atgagttttt ctaa
//
