# Supplementary material for: Enhanced Bacillus subtilis natural competence enables multiplexed genome and spore engineering
Source: bioRxiv preprint, doi:10.64898/2026.05.01.722266, version 1 (2026-05-05)
Supplement: Supplemental Data File [file 722266_file03.zip › Sequences/pENTR-CT6-cotX-yfp.gb]

LOCUS       pENTR-CT6-cotX-YFP      8973 bp ds-DNA     circular     16-APR-2026
DEFINITION  pAH328igemrdy with RFP rotated to position 1957
ACCESSION   pBs3C-luxABCDE
SOURCE      Unknown (unknown)
  ORGANISM  Unknown Unclassified.
COMMENT     Imported using the Genbank importer. File name: ECE733
            pBS3Klux-[RFP].gbk SECID/File created by Clone Manager, Scientific
            & Educational Software Homology arms start at start codon. No gap
            removed from genome to match the SP native co-transformation
            constructs. 2 kb HA length. Bi-directional terminator from pDG1730
FEATURES             Location/Qualifiers
     misc_feature    147..735
                     /label="ori"
                     /ApEinfo_revcolor="#b4abac"
                     /ApEinfo_fwdcolor="#b4abac"
     misc_feature    1366..3424
                     /label="pyrD up"
                     /ApEinfo_revcolor="#9eafd2"
                     /ApEinfo_fwdcolor="#9eafd2"
     misc_feature    3505..3606
                     /label="bi-directional terminator"
                     /ApEinfo_revcolor="#ffef86"
                     /ApEinfo_fwdcolor="#ffef86"
     CDS             complement(3640..4362)
                     /ApEinfo_revcolor="#84b0dc"
                     /ApEinfo_fwdcolor="#84b0dc"
                     /translation="MVSKGEELFTGVVPILVELDGDVNGHKFSVSGEGEGDATYGKLTLKFICTTGKLPVPWPTLVTTFGYGLQCFARYPDHMKQHDFFKSAMPEGYVQERTIFFKDDGNYKTRAEVKFEGDTLVNRIELKGIDFKEDGNILGHKLEYNYNSHNVYIMADKQKNGIKVNFKIRHNIEDGSVQLADHYQQNTPIGDGPVLLPDNHYLSYQSKLSKDPNEKRDHMVLLEFVTAAGITLGMDELYKY*"
     misc_feature    complement(3643..4362)
                     /label="meYFP"
                     /ApEinfo_revcolor="#ffef86"
                     /ApEinfo_fwdcolor="#ffef86"
     CDS             complement(4363..4422)
                     /ApEinfo_revcolor="#84b0dc"
                     /ApEinfo_fwdcolor="#84b0dc"
                     /translation="GGGGSGGGGSGGGGSSGGAP"
     CDS             complement(4423..4938)
                     /label="cotX"
                     /ApEinfo_revcolor="#84b0dc"
                     /ApEinfo_fwdcolor="#84b0dc"
                     /translation="MESRPYSWVALDPDCDHPLDDKEKDKEKHERKCHCDVCCNGNGFFGNDNAFIDQDLAQANLNKQVSDETIIIRDSCDINVTSTDVQAVTSVVTALNAAVVTATLTSIADGVIAELVAQDLLQLTANKQVNRQKLLIECSRGVNVTTVDADIATLISTATNTLVAILVITLVL"
     misc_feature    5934..7994
                     /label="pyrD down"
                     /ApEinfo_revcolor="#faac61"
                     /ApEinfo_fwdcolor="#faac61"
     misc_feature    7995..1365
                     /label="pENTR backbone"
                     /ApEinfo_revcolor="#b1ff67"
                     /ApEinfo_fwdcolor="#b1ff67"
     CDS             8164..8973
                     /label="kanR"
                     /ApEinfo_revcolor="#84b0dc"
                     /ApEinfo_fwdcolor="#84b0dc"
                     /translation="MSHIQRETSRPRLNSNMDADLYGYKWARDNVGQSGATIYRLYGKPDAPELFLKHGKGSVANDVTDEMVRLNWLTEFMPLPTIKHFIRTPDDAWLLTTAIPGKTAFQVLEEYPDSGENIVDALAVFLRRLHSIPVCNCPFNSDRVFRLAQAQSRMNNGLVDASDFDDERNGWPVEQVWKEMHKLLPFSPDSVVTHGDFSLDNLIFDEGKLIGCIDVGRVGIADRYQDLAILWNCLGEFSPSLQKRLFQKYGIDNPDMNKLQFHLMLDEFF*"
ORIGIN
        1 tcagaattgg ttaattggtt gtaacactgg cagagcatta cgctgacttg acgggacggc
       61 gcaagctcat gaccaaaatc ccttaacgtg agttacgcgt cgttccactg agcgtcagac
      121 cccgtagaaa agatcaaagg atcttcttga gatccttttt ttctgcgcgt aatctgctgc
      181 ttgcaaacaa aaaaaccacc gctaccagcg gtggtttgtt tgccggatca agagctacca
      241 actctttttc cgaaggtaac tggcttcagc agagcgcaga taccaaatac tgttcttcta
      301 gtgtagccgt agttaggcca ccacttcaag aactctgtag caccgcctac atacctcgct
      361 ctgctaatcc tgttaccagt ggctgctgcc agtggcgata agtcgtgtct taccgggttg
      421 gactcaagac gatagttacc ggataaggcg cagcggtcgg gctgaacggg gggttcgtgc
      481 acacagccca gcttggagcg aacgacctac accgaactga gatacctaca gcgtgagcta
      541 tgagaaagcg ccacgcttcc cgaagggaga aaggcggaca ggtatccggt aagcggcagg
      601 gtcggaacag gagagcgcac gagggagctt ccagggggaa acgcctggta tctttatagt
      661 cctgtcgggt ttcgccacct ctgacttgag cgtcgatttt tgtgatgctc gtcagggggg
      721 cggagcctat ggaaaaacgc cagcaacgcg gcctttttac ggttcctggc cttttgctgg
      781 ccttttgctc acatgttctt tcctgcgtta tcccctgatt ctgtggataa ccgtattacc
      841 gcctttgagt gagctgatac cgctcgccgc agccgaacga ccgagcgcag cgagtcagtg
      901 agcgaggaag cggaagagcg cccaatacgc aaaccgcctc tccccgcgcg ttggccgatt
      961 cattaatgca gctggcacga caggtttccc gactggaaag cgggcagtga gcgcaacgca
     1021 attaatacgc gtaccgctag ccaggaagag tttgtagaaa cgcaaaaagg ccatccgtca
     1081 ggatggcctt ctgcttagtt tgatgcctgg cagtttatgg cgggcgtcct gcccgccacc
     1141 ctccgggccg ttgcttcaca acgttcaaat ccgctcccgg cggatttgtc ctactcagga
     1201 gagcgttcac cgacaaacaa cagataaaac gaaaggccca gtcttccgac tgagcctttc
     1261 gttttatttg atgcctggca gttccctact ctcgcgttaa cgctagcatg gatgttttcc
     1321 cagtcacgac gttgtaaaac gacggccagt cttaagctcg ggcccGCTGA CGAGCTTTCT
     1381 GCACGCGGAG TGAAAATCCT TGGAACTTCA TTAGAAGATT TAGACCGTGC CGAAGACCGG
     1441 GATAAATTTG AACAAGCGCT TGGAGAACTT GGTGTTCCTC AGCCGCTTGG CAAAACAGCG
     1501 ACATCAGTTA ATCAGGCGGT AAGCATCGCA AGTGATATCG GTTATCCGGT ACTGGTACGC
     1561 CCTTCCTATG TACTTGGCGG CCGGGCGATG GAGATTGTTT ACCATGAAGA GGAACTGCTT
     1621 CATTACATGA AAAATGCAGT CAAAATCAAT CCACAGCACC CTGTATTAAT TGATAGATAC
     1681 TTGACCGGAA AAGAAATTGA AGTCGATGCA GTATCCGACG GTGAAACAGT CGTCATTCCG
     1741 GGAATTATGG AGCACATTGA ACGTGCGGGC GTTCACTCCG GAGACTCAAT CGCTGTTTAT
     1801 CCGCCTCAGT CTCTCACAGA GGACATTAAG AAAAAAATTG AACAATACAC GATCGCATTG
     1861 GCTAAAGGGC TGAATATTGT CGGTTTGCTC AATATTCAAT TCGTCTTGTC GCAAGGCGAG
     1921 GTGTACGTGC TAGAAGTGAA TCCGAGATCA AGCAGAACCG TACCGTTTTT AAGCAAAATT
     1981 ACGGGTATCC CAATGGCGAA TCTCGCAACA AAAATCATTC TTGGTCAAAA GCTGGCTGCG
     2041 TTTGGCTATA CAGAGGGCCT TCAGCCTGAA CAGCAAGGTG TATTTGTAAA AGCGCCGGTC
     2101 TTCTCCTTTG CCAAGCTGAG AAGAGTGGAT ATTACGTTAG GGCCTGAAAT GAAATCAACA
     2161 GGTGAAGTCA TGGGGAAAGA TTCGACACTT GAAAAGGCGC TCTACAAAGC CTTGATCGCT
     2221 TCAGGTATTC AAATCCCGAA CTACGGTTCC GTGCTTTTAA CAGTAGCTGA TAAGGACAAA
     2281 GAAGAAGGGC TTGCCATTGC TAAGCGGTTC CACGCGATCG GCTACAACAT TTTAGCGACG
     2341 GAAGGAACGG CAGGCTACCT GAAAGAAGCT TCCATTCCAG CGAAGGTCGT CGGAAAAATC
     2401 GGTCAGGATG GCCCGAACTT GCTTGATGTC ATCAGAAACG GAGAAGCGCA GTTTGTCATC
     2461 AATACGCTGA CAAAAGGAAA GCAGCCGGCA AGAGACGGTT TTAGAATCAG ACGTGAATCA
     2521 GTAGAAAATG GTGTTGCCTG CCTAACATCT TTAGATACGG CAGAGGCGAT ATTGCGAGTG
     2581 CTGGAAAGCA TGACATTCCG TGCTGATCAA ATGCCGGCAG TCAACACAAA TCAGGAGGCG
     2641 GCAGTCACTA TATGAAAAAA GCGTATTTGA CAGTATGTTC TAACCAGCAA ATTGCAGACC
     2701 GGGTGTTTCA AATGGTTCTG AAAGGGGAGC TTGTCCAAGG GTTTACAACC CCTGGACAGT
     2761 TCCTTCATCT TAAAGTGAGC GAAGCGGTTA CGCCTCTTTT GAGAAGGCCG ATCAGCATCG
     2821 CAGACGTCAA CTTTGAAAAA AATGAAGTCA CCATCATTTA TCGGGTAGAT GGGGAAGGGA
     2881 CAAGACTCTT GTCACTGAAG CAGCAGGGAG AACTTGTGGA TGTCCTCGGG CCTTTGGGAA
     2941 ATGGCTTTCC TGTTAATGAA GTTCAACCCG GAAAGACGGC TTTGCTGGTA GGAGGCGGAG
     3001 TAGGTGTGCC GCCTCTCCAA GAGCTGTCGA AACGCTTGAT TGAAAAAGGG GTAAATGTCA
     3061 TCCACGTTTT AGGATTCCAA TCGGCAAAGG ATGTTTTTTA CGAGGAAGAA TGCCGGCAGT
     3121 ACGGAGACAC GTATGTGGCA ACAGCTGACG GAAGCTACGG GGAAACCGGA TTTGTCACAG
     3181 ATGTGATTAA ACGGAAAAAG CTAGAGTTTG ATATCCTCCT CAGCTGCGGG CCGACACCGA
     3241 TGCTCAAGGC GTTAAAACAG GAATATGCCC ATAAAGAAGT ATATCTGTCC ATGGAGGAAC
     3301 GAATGGGCTG CGGAATCGGC GCATGCTTCG CGTGTGTGTG CCATACAAAC GAAAGTGAGA
     3361 CATCCTATGT AAAAGTATGT CTCGACGGGC CTGTATTTAA AGCTCAGGAG GTGGCGCTGT
     3421 AatgCTCGGA TACCCTTACT CTGTTGAAAA CGAATAGATA GGTTAAGGAA CGGTTATTTC
     3481 TGCGTAGATC TATCTTACAC AGCATCACAC TGGCTCACCT TCGGGTGGGC CTTTCTGCGT
     3541 TTATATACTA GAGAGAGAAT ATAAAAAGCC AGATTATTAA TCCGGCTTTT TTATTATTTA
     3601 GGCAACTGAA ACGATTCGGA TCCTGTATTA CTATTCTTAT TAGTATTTAT ACAGTTCATC
     3661 CATGCCCAGT GTAATGCCTG CTGCTGTAAC AAATTCCAGC AGAACCATGT GATCGCGTTT
     3721 TTCGTTCGGA TCTTTGCTCA GTTTGCTTTG ATATGACAGA TAATGATTAT CCGGCAGCAG
     3781 AACAGGGCCA TCTCCAATCG GTGTGTTTTG TTGATAATGA TCTGCCAGTT GAACTGAGCC
     3841 ATCTTCGATA TTGTGGCGGA TTTTAAAGTT GACTTTGATG CCGTTTTTCT GTTTATCCGC
     3901 CATGATATAG ACGTTATGGC TATTATAATT ATATTCCAGT TTGTGGCCCA GGATATTTCC
     3961 ATCTTCTTTA AAGTCGATGC CTTTCAGTTC AATGCGATTG ACCAGTGTAT CGCCTTCAAA
     4021 TTTAACTTCC GCACGCGTTT TGTAGTTGCC ATCATCTTTA AAAAAGATCG TTCTTTCTTG
     4081 GACATAGCCT TCCGGCATTG CGCTTTTAAA AAAATCATGC TGTTTCATAT GATCCGGATA
     4141 TCTTGCAAAG CATTGCAGGC CATAGCCAAA TGTTGTAACC AGTGTCGGCC ACGGAACCGG
     4201 CAGTTTGCCT GTTGTGCAGA TAAATTTCAG TGTCAGTTTG CCATATGTTG CATCACCTTC
     4261 GCCTTCGCCT GAAACTGAAA ATTTGTGGCC ATTAACGTCG CCATCCAGTT CAACCAGAAT
     4321 CGGAACAACG CCTGTAAACA GTTCTTCGCC TTTGCTAACC ATCGGCGCGC CGCCGCTAGA
     4381 ACCACCGCCG CCAGAGCCGC CACCACCAGA GCCACCGCCA CCGAGGACAA GAGTGATAAC
     4441 TAGGATGGCT ACGAGTGTAT TTGTTGCTGT AGAAATAAGG GTTGCGATAT CGGCATCTAC
     4501 TGTTGTGACG TTTACGCCGC GGGAACATTC GATGAGAAGT TTTTGGCGGT TTACTTGTTT
     4561 GTTAGCTGTA AGCTGTAACA AATCTTGTGC GACTAATTCG GCAATTACGC CGTCTGCAAT
     4621 TGATGTCAGA GTTGCCGTTA CGACAGCGGC ATTAAGTGCT GTTACAACTG ATGTTACGGC
     4681 TTGAACGTCT GTAGATGTAA CATTGATGTC ACAAGAATCT CTAATAATAA TCGTTTCATC
     4741 TGAAACTTGT TTGTTGAGAT TTGCTTGAGC TAGATCTTGG TCGATGAAGG CGTTGTCGTT
     4801 GCCAAAAAAA CCATTGCCAT TACAGCAAAC GTCGCAATGA CATTTTCTTT CGTGTTTTTC
     4861 TTTATCTTTC TCTTTGTCAT CTAACGGATG GTCACAGTCA GGATCAAGTG CAACCCAAGA
     4921 ATATGGTCTG CTTTCCATAT CTATTCCTCC TTTTCTTTTA CTGTTATTAA ATGAGCGAGC
     4981 CTCTTATTTT GACTGAGTCA TATATCCTGA TGAAGAACCC TATTTTTTAT GATTGGCTAA
     5041 TTGTTATCGT TTTTCCGTCT NNNNNNNNNN NNNNNNNNNN NNNNNNNNNN NNNNNNNNNN
     5101 NNNNNNNNNN NNNNNNNNNN NNNNNNNNNN NNNNNNNNNN NNNNNNNNNN NNNNNNNNNN
     5161 NNNNNNNNNN NNNNNNNNNN NNNNNNNNNN NNNNNNNNNN NNNNNNNNNN NNNNNNNNNN
     5221 NNNNNNNNNN NNNNNNNNNN NNNNNNNNNN NNNNNNNNNN NNNNNNNNNN NNNNNNNNNN
     5281 NNNNNNNNNN NNNNNNNNNN NNNAACTTCT GGAAGCTTTG CAAGCTCTTC TTTGAATTTA
     5341 TCGTTATCTG ACATTTGTTT TCACCTCGTC TTTTAAGTTT GTGAAAAGAA AGGGTTAAAG
     5401 GACGTCNNNN NNNNNNNNNN NNNNNNNNNN NNNNNNNNNN NNNNNNNNNN NNNNNNNNNN
     5461 NNNNNNNNNN NNNNNNNNNN NNNNNNNNNN NNNNNNNNNN NNNNNNNNNN NNNNNNNNNN
     5521 NNNNNNNNNN NNNNNNNNNN NNNNNNNNNN NNNNNNNNNN NNNNNNNNNN NNNNNNNNNN
     5581 NNNNNNNNNN NNNNNNNNNN NNNNNNNNNN NNNNNNNNNN NNNNNNNNNN NNNNNNNNNN
     5641 NNNNNNNNNN NNNNNNNNNN NNNNNNNNNN NNNNNNNNNN NNNNNNNNNN NNNNNNNNNN
     5701 NNNNNNNNNN NNNNNNNNNN NNNNNNNNNN NNNNNNNNNN NNNNNNNNNN NNNNNNNNNN
     5761 NNNNNNNNNN NNNNNNNNNN NAACCTTCAC TCCTTTCTTA TCCATACTCT ATATAATGCA
     5821 AATGGGGTGC AGAGCGGAAT AATAAAAATA ACCAATTTTC TGCCGGACAA GATACAATTC
     5881 ATGAAGAATA GGGTTTTGGC ATATATGTGA AGGGATCATG ATTGGCAAAG GAGatgCTAG
     5941 AGGTGAAATT GCCGGGACTT GATTTGAAAA ACCCAATCAT TCCTGCATCA GGCTGCTTCG
     6001 GTTTTGGAAA AGAATTTTCA CGTTTTTATG ATTTGTCTTG TCTTGGAGCT ATCATGATTA
     6061 AGGCTACGAC AAAGGAGCCG CGCTTTGGGA ATCCGACGCC GCGGGTAGCT GAGACTGGTG
     6121 CTGGAATGCT CAATGCGATC GGTCTCCAAA ATCCGGGGCT GGATAGTGTG TTGCATCATG
     6181 AGCTGCCGTG GCTTGAGCAG TTTGATACAC CGATCATTGC CAATGTCGCA GGTTCTCAAG
     6241 TCGATGATTA TGTTGAAGTC GCAGAACATA TCAGCAAAGC GCCTAATGTT CATGCTCTTG
     6301 AATTGAATAT TTCCTGCCCG AATGTGAAAA CAGGCGGAAT CGCTTTTGGC ACGAATCCTG
     6361 AAATGGCTGC CGATTTGACA AAAGCGGTGA AAGAGGTTTC GGATGTACCC GTTTATGTGA
     6421 AGCTATCCCC GAACGTGGCT AATATCACAG AAATTGCATT AGCGATCGAG GAAGCGGGAG
     6481 CGGACGGTCT TACGATGATC AACACACTAA TCGGCATGAG ACTCGATTTA AAAACCGGCA
     6541 AACCGATATT AGCGAATAAA ACAGGGGGAC TTTCGGGCCC TGCTGTGAAG CCGGTTGCCA
     6601 TTCGCATGGT GTATGAAGTC AGCCAGATGG TCAACATCCC GATTATCGGA ATGGGAGGCG
     6661 TGCAAACGGC TGAAGATGCC CTGGAATTTC TTCTCGCGGG AGCAAGCGCA GTCGCTGTCG
     6721 GAACAGCAAA CTTTGTGAAT CCTTTTGCAT GTCCAGAGAT TATTGAACAG CTCCCATCTG
     6781 TTTTGCTCCA ATACGGCTAT CAATCAATTG AAGAATGCAT CGGAAGGAGC TGGAATCNNN
     6841 NNNNNNNNNN NNNNNNNNNN NNNNNNnnnN NNNNNNNNNN NNNNNNNNNN NNNNNNNNNN
     6901 NNNNNNNNNN NNNNNNNNNN NNNNNNNNNN NNNNNNNNNN NNNNNNNNNN NNNNNNNNNN
     6961 NNNNNNNNNN NNNNNNNNNN NNNNNNNNNN NNNNNNNNNN NNNNNNNNNN NNNNNNNNNN
     7021 NNNNNNNNNN NNNNNNNNNN NNNNNNNNNN NNNNNNNNNN NNNNNNNNNN NNNNNNNNNN
     7081 NNNNNNNNNN NNNNNNNNNN NNNNNNNNNN NNNNNNNNNN NNNNNNNNNN NNNNNNNNNN
     7141 NNNNNNNNNN NNNNNNNNNN NNNNNNNNNN NNNNNNNNNN NNNNNNNNNN NNNNNNNNNN
     7201 NNNNNNNNNN NNNNNNNNNN NNNNNNNNNN NNNNNNNNNN NNNNNNNNNN NNNNNNNNNN
     7261 NNNNNNNNNN NNNNNNNNNN NNNNNNNNNN NNNNNNNNNN NNNNNNNNNN NNNNNNNNNN
     7321 NNNNNNNNNN NNNNNNNNNN NNNNNNNNNN NNNNNNNNNN NNNNNNNNNN NNNNNNNNNN
     7381 NNNNNNNNNN NNNNNNNNNN NNNNNNNNNN NNNNNNNNNN NNNNNNNNNN NNNNNNNNNN
     7441 NNNNNNNNNN NNNNNNNNNN NNNNNNNNNN NNNNNNNNNN NNNNNNNNNN NNNNNNNNNN
     7501 NNNNNNNNNN NNNNNNNNNN NNNNNNNNNN NNNNNNNNNN NNNNNNNNNN NNNNTGAAAC
     7561 AAATCATCGC AAAACATCTA TTAGACATCC AAGCTGTATT TTTACGCCCG AACGAGCCGT
     7621 TCACATGGGC AAGCGGCATT TTATCACCGA TCTACTGTGA CAACCGCCTT ACGCTATCTT
     7681 TCCCAGAGGT CAGAAACGAT GTTGCTTCAG GTATCAGCAA GCTTGTTAAA GAGCATTTTC
     7741 CTGAAGCTGA AATGATTGCG GGAACAGCAA CTGCCGGTAT TCCTCATGCT GCTCTTGCGG
     7801 CGGACCATTT GAATCTTCCG ATGTGTTATG TGAGGAGCAA GCCGAAGGCG CACGGAAAAG
     7861 GCAATCAGAT TGAGGGAGCT GTGCAAGAAG GGCAAAAAAC AGTCGTCATT GAAGACTTAA
     7921 TTTCCACAGG AGGCAGCGTG CTTGAAGCTT GTGCAGCTTT ACAAGCGGCC GGCTGTGAAG
     7981 TGCTTGGTGT CGTCccatcc agctgatatc ccctatagtg agtcgtatta catggtcata
     8041 gctgtttcct ggcagctctg gcccgtgtct caaaatctct gatgttacat tgcacaagat
     8101 aaaaatatat catcatgaac aataaaactg tctgcttaca taaacagtaa tacaaggggt
     8161 gttatgagcc atattcaacg ggaaacgtcg aggccgcgat taaattccaa catggatgct
     8221 gatttatatg ggtataaatg ggctcgcgat aatgtcgggc aatcaggtgc gacaatctat
     8281 cgcttgtatg ggaagcccga tgcgccagag ttgtttctga aacatggcaa aggtagcgtt
     8341 gccaatgatg ttacagatga gatggtcaga ctaaactggc tgacggaatt tatgcctctt
     8401 ccgaccatca agcattttat ccgtactcct gatgatgcat ggttactcac cactgcgatc
     8461 cccggaaaaa cagcattcca ggtattagaa gaatatcctg attcaggtga aaatattgtt
     8521 gatgcgctgg cagtgttcct gcgccggttg cattcgattc ctgtttgtaa ttgtcctttt
     8581 aacagcgatc gcgtatttcg tctcgctcag gcgcaatcac gaatgaataa cggtttggtt
     8641 gatgcgagtg attttgatga cgagcgtaat ggctggcctg ttgaacaagt ctggaaagaa
     8701 atgcataaac ttttgccatt ctcaccggat tcagtcgtca ctcatggtga tttctcactt
     8761 gataacctta tttttgacga ggggaaatta ataggttgta ttgatgttgg acgagtcgga
     8821 atcgcagacc gataccagga tcttgccatc ctatggaact gcctcggtga gttttctcct
     8881 tcattacaga aacggctttt tcaaaaatat ggtattgata atcctgatat gaataaattg
     8941 cagtttcatt tgatgctcga tgagtttttc taa
//
