# Supplementary material for: Enhanced Bacillus subtilis natural competence enables multiplexed genome and spore engineering
Source: bioRxiv preprint, doi:10.64898/2026.05.01.722266, version 1 (2026-05-05)
Supplement: Supplemental Data File [file 722266_file03.zip › Sequences/pENTR-CT6-cotY-mcherry.gb]

LOCUS       pENTR-CT6-cotY-mcherry  8063 bp ds-DNA     circular     16-APR-2026
DEFINITION  pAH328igemrdy with RFP rotated to position 1957
ACCESSION   pBs3C-luxABCDE
SOURCE      Unknown (unknown)
  ORGANISM  Unknown Unclassified.
COMMENT     Imported using the Genbank importer. File name: ECE733
            pBS3Klux-[RFP].gbk SECID/File created by Clone Manager, Scientific
            & Educational Software Homology arms start at start codon. No gap
            removed from genome to match the SP native co-transformation
            constructs. 2 kb HA length. Bi-directional terminator from pDG1730
FEATURES             Location/Qualifiers
     misc_feature    147..735
                     /label="ori"
                     /ApEinfo_revcolor="#b4abac"
                     /ApEinfo_fwdcolor="#b4abac"
     misc_feature    1366..3424
                     /label="pyrD up"
                     /ApEinfo_revcolor="#9eafd2"
                     /ApEinfo_fwdcolor="#9eafd2"
     misc_feature    3505..3606
                     /label="bi-directional terminator"
                     /ApEinfo_revcolor="#ffef86"
                     /ApEinfo_fwdcolor="#ffef86"
     CDS             complement(3640..4353)
                     /ApEinfo_revcolor="#84b0dc"
                     /ApEinfo_fwdcolor="#84b0dc"
                     /translation="MVSKGEEDNMAIIKEFMRFKVHMEGSVNGHEFEIEGEGEGRPYEGTQTAKLKVTKGGPLPFAWDILSPQFMYGSKAYVKHPADIPDYLKLSFPEGFKWERVMNFEDGGVVTVTQDSSLQDGEFIYKVKLRGTNFPSDGPVMQKKTMGWEASSERMYPEDGALKGEIKQRLKLKDGGHYDAEVKTTYKAKKPVQLPGAYNVNIKLDITSHNEDYTIVEQYERAEGRHSTGGMDELYKY*"
     misc_feature    complement(3643..4353)
                     /label="mCherry"
                     /ApEinfo_revcolor="#f58a5e"
                     /ApEinfo_fwdcolor="#f58a5e"
     CDS             complement(4354..4413)
                     /ApEinfo_revcolor="#84b0dc"
                     /ApEinfo_fwdcolor="#84b0dc"
                     /translation="GGGGSGGGGSGGGGSSGGAP"
     CDS             complement(4414..4899)
                     /label="cotY"
                     /ApEinfo_revcolor="#84b0dc"
                     /ApEinfo_fwdcolor="#84b0dc"
                     /translation="MSCGKTHGRHENCVCDAVEKILAEQEAVEEQCPTGCYTNLLNPTIAGKDTIPFLVFDKKGGLFSTFGNVGGFVDDMQCFESIFFRVEKLCDCCATLSILRPVDVKGDTLSVCHPCDPDFFGLEKTDFCIEVDLGCFCAIQCLSPELVDRTSPHKDKKHHHNG"
     misc_feature    5024..7084
                     /label="pyrD down"
                     /ApEinfo_revcolor="#faac61"
                     /ApEinfo_fwdcolor="#faac61"
     misc_feature    7085..1365
                     /label="pENTR backbone"
                     /ApEinfo_revcolor="#b1ff67"
                     /ApEinfo_fwdcolor="#b1ff67"
     CDS             7254..8063
                     /label="kanR"
                     /ApEinfo_revcolor="#84b0dc"
                     /ApEinfo_fwdcolor="#84b0dc"
                     /translation="MSHIQRETSRPRLNSNMDADLYGYKWARDNVGQSGATIYRLYGKPDAPELFLKHGKGSVANDVTDEMVRLNWLTEFMPLPTIKHFIRTPDDAWLLTTAIPGKTAFQVLEEYPDSGENIVDALAVFLRRLHSIPVCNCPFNSDRVFRLAQAQSRMNNGLVDASDFDDERNGWPVEQVWKEMHKLLPFSPDSVVTHGDFSLDNLIFDEGKLIGCIDVGRVGIADRYQDLAILWNCLGEFSPSLQKRLFQKYGIDNPDMNKLQFHLMLDEFF*"
ORIGIN
        1 tcagaattgg ttaattggtt gtaacactgg cagagcatta cgctgacttg acgggacggc
       61 gcaagctcat gaccaaaatc ccttaacgtg agttacgcgt cgttccactg agcgtcagac
      121 cccgtagaaa agatcaaagg atcttcttga gatccttttt ttctgcgcgt aatctgctgc
      181 ttgcaaacaa aaaaaccacc gctaccagcg gtggtttgtt tgccggatca agagctacca
      241 actctttttc cgaaggtaac tggcttcagc agagcgcaga taccaaatac tgttcttcta
      301 gtgtagccgt agttaggcca ccacttcaag aactctgtag caccgcctac atacctcgct
      361 ctgctaatcc tgttaccagt ggctgctgcc agtggcgata agtcgtgtct taccgggttg
      421 gactcaagac gatagttacc ggataaggcg cagcggtcgg gctgaacggg gggttcgtgc
      481 acacagccca gcttggagcg aacgacctac accgaactga gatacctaca gcgtgagcta
      541 tgagaaagcg ccacgcttcc cgaagggaga aaggcggaca ggtatccggt aagcggcagg
      601 gtcggaacag gagagcgcac gagggagctt ccagggggaa acgcctggta tctttatagt
      661 cctgtcgggt ttcgccacct ctgacttgag cgtcgatttt tgtgatgctc gtcagggggg
      721 cggagcctat ggaaaaacgc cagcaacgcg gcctttttac ggttcctggc cttttgctgg
      781 ccttttgctc acatgttctt tcctgcgtta tcccctgatt ctgtggataa ccgtattacc
      841 gcctttgagt gagctgatac cgctcgccgc agccgaacga ccgagcgcag cgagtcagtg
      901 agcgaggaag cggaagagcg cccaatacgc aaaccgcctc tccccgcgcg ttggccgatt
      961 cattaatgca gctggcacga caggtttccc gactggaaag cgggcagtga gcgcaacgca
     1021 attaatacgc gtaccgctag ccaggaagag tttgtagaaa cgcaaaaagg ccatccgtca
     1081 ggatggcctt ctgcttagtt tgatgcctgg cagtttatgg cgggcgtcct gcccgccacc
     1141 ctccgggccg ttgcttcaca acgttcaaat ccgctcccgg cggatttgtc ctactcagga
     1201 gagcgttcac cgacaaacaa cagataaaac gaaaggccca gtcttccgac tgagcctttc
     1261 gttttatttg atgcctggca gttccctact ctcgcgttaa cgctagcatg gatgttttcc
     1321 cagtcacgac gttgtaaaac gacggccagt cttaagctcg ggcccGCTGA CGAGCTTTCT
     1381 GCACGCGGAG TGAAAATCCT TGGAACTTCA TTAGAAGATT TAGACCGTGC CGAAGACCGG
     1441 GATAAATTTG AACAAGCGCT TGGAGAACTT GGTGTTCCTC AGCCGCTTGG CAAAACAGCG
     1501 ACATCAGTTA ATCAGGCGGT AAGCATCGCA AGTGATATCG GTTATCCGGT ACTGGTACGC
     1561 CCTTCCTATG TACTTGGCGG CCGGGCGATG GAGATTGTTT ACCATGAAGA GGAACTGCTT
     1621 CATTACATGA AAAATGCAGT CAAAATCAAT CCACAGCACC CTGTATTAAT TGATAGATAC
     1681 TTGACCGGAA AAGAAATTGA AGTCGATGCA GTATCCGACG GTGAAACAGT CGTCATTCCG
     1741 GGAATTATGG AGCACATTGA ACGTGCGGGC GTTCACTCCG GAGACTCAAT CGCTGTTTAT
     1801 CCGCCTCAGT CTCTCACAGA GGACATTAAG AAAAAAATTG AACAATACAC GATCGCATTG
     1861 GCTAAAGGGC TGAATATTGT CGGTTTGCTC AATATTCAAT TCGTCTTGTC GCAAGGCGAG
     1921 GTGTACGTGC TAGAAGTGAA TCCGAGATCA AGCAGAACCG TACCGTTTTT AAGCAAAATT
     1981 ACGGGTATCC CAATGGCGAA TCTCGCAACA AAAATCATTC TTGGTCAAAA GCTGGCTGCG
     2041 TTTGGCTATA CAGAGGGCCT TCAGCCTGAA CAGCAAGGTG TATTTGTAAA AGCGCCGGTC
     2101 TTCTCCTTTG CCAAGCTGAG AAGAGTGGAT ATTACGTTAG GGCCTGAAAT GAAATCAACA
     2161 GGTGAAGTCA TGGGGAAAGA TTCGACACTT GAAAAGGCGC TCTACAAAGC CTTGATCGCT
     2221 TCAGGTATTC AAATCCCGAA CTACGGTTCC GTGCTTTTAA CAGTAGCTGA TAAGGACAAA
     2281 GAAGAAGGGC TTGCCATTGC TAAGCGGTTC CACGCGATCG GCTACAACAT TTTAGCGACG
     2341 GAAGGAACGG CAGGCTACCT GAAAGAAGCT TCCATTCCAG CGAAGGTCGT CGGAAAAATC
     2401 GGTCAGGATG GCCCGAACTT GCTTGATGTC ATCAGAAACG GAGAAGCGCA GTTTGTCATC
     2461 AATACGCTGA CAAAAGGAAA GCAGCCGGCA AGAGACGGTT TTAGAATCAG ACGTGAATCA
     2521 GTAGAAAATG GTGTTGCCTG CCTAACATCT TTAGATACGG CAGAGGCGAT ATTGCGAGTG
     2581 CTGGAAAGCA TGACATTCCG TGCTGATCAA ATGCCGGCAG TCAACACAAA TCAGGAGGCG
     2641 GCAGTCACTA TATGAAAAAA GCGTATTTGA CAGTATGTTC TAACCAGCAA ATTGCAGACC
     2701 GGGTGTTTCA AATGGTTCTG AAAGGGGAGC TTGTCCAAGG GTTTACAACC CCTGGACAGT
     2761 TCCTTCATCT TAAAGTGAGC GAAGCGGTTA CGCCTCTTTT GAGAAGGCCG ATCAGCATCG
     2821 CAGACGTCAA CTTTGAAAAA AATGAAGTCA CCATCATTTA TCGGGTAGAT GGGGAAGGGA
     2881 CAAGACTCTT GTCACTGAAG CAGCAGGGAG AACTTGTGGA TGTCCTCGGG CCTTTGGGAA
     2941 ATGGCTTTCC TGTTAATGAA GTTCAACCCG GAAAGACGGC TTTGCTGGTA GGAGGCGGAG
     3001 TAGGTGTGCC GCCTCTCCAA GAGCTGTCGA AACGCTTGAT TGAAAAAGGG GTAAATGTCA
     3061 TCCACGTTTT AGGATTCCAA TCGGCAAAGG ATGTTTTTTA CGAGGAAGAA TGCCGGCAGT
     3121 ACGGAGACAC GTATGTGGCA ACAGCTGACG GAAGCTACGG GGAAACCGGA TTTGTCACAG
     3181 ATGTGATTAA ACGGAAAAAG CTAGAGTTTG ATATCCTCCT CAGCTGCGGG CCGACACCGA
     3241 TGCTCAAGGC GTTAAAACAG GAATATGCCC ATAAAGAAGT ATATCTGTCC ATGGAGGAAC
     3301 GAATGGGCTG CGGAATCGGC GCATGCTTCG CGTGTGTGTG CCATACAAAC GAAAGTGAGA
     3361 CATCCTATGT AAAAGTATGT CTCGACGGGC CTGTATTTAA AGCTCAGGAG GTGGCGCTGT
     3421 AatgCTCGGA TACCCTTACT CTGTTGAAAA CGAATAGATA GGTTAAGGAA CGGTTATTTC
     3481 TGCGTAGATC TATCTTACAC AGCATCACAC TGGCTCACCT TCGGGTGGGC CTTTCTGCGT
     3541 TTATATACTA GAGAGAGAAT ATAAAAAGCC AGATTATTAA TCCGGCTTTT TTATTATTTA
     3601 GGCAACTGAA ACGATTCGGA TCCTGTATTA CTATTCTTAT TAGTATTTAT ACAGTTCATC
     3661 CATTCCGCCT GTTGAATGGC GTCCTTCTGC TCTTTCATAC TGTTCGACGA TTGTATAATC
     3721 TTCGTTATGG CTCGTGATAT CCAGTTTAAT GTTAACGTTA TATGCGCCAG GCAGTTGAAC
     3781 AGGTTTTTTC GCTTTATACG TTGTTTTGAC TTCCGCATCA TAATGTCCAC CGTCTTTAAG
     3841 TTTCAGGCGT TGTTTAATTT CGCCTTTCAG TGCACCATCT TCCGGATACA TTCTTTCGCT
     3901 TGATGCTTCC CAGCCCATTG TTTTTTTCTG CATAACAGGG CCATCTGACG GAAAGTTCGT
     3961 GCCACGCAGT TTGACTTTAT AGATAAATTC GCCATCTTGC AGTGATGAAT CTTGTGTGAC
     4021 TGTAACAACT CCGCCATCTT CAAAATTCAT GACGCGTTCC CATTTAAAGC CTTCCGGAAA
     4081 TGACAGTTTC AGATAATCCG GGATATCTGC CGGATGTTTA ACATATGCTT TGCTGCCATA
     4141 CATAAATTGC GGTGACAGAA TATCCCATGC AAACGGCAGC GGTCCGCCTT TTGTAACTTT
     4201 CAGTTTTGCT GTTTGTGTGC CTTCATACGG TCTGCCTTCA CCTTCGCCTT CAATTTCAAA
     4261 TTCGTGGCCA TTAACGCTGC CTTCCATATG AACTTTAAAG CGCATAAATT CTTTGATGAT
     4321 CGCCATATTA TCCTCTTCGC CTTTGCTAAC CATCGGCGCG CCGCCGCTAG AACCACCGCC
     4381 GCCAGAGCCG CCACCACCAG AGCCACCGCC ACCTCCATTG TGATGATGCT TTTTATCTTT
     4441 GTGAGGCGAT GTTCTGTCAA CTAGCTCTGG TGACAGGCAC TGAATCGCGC AGAAGCATCC
     4501 GAGATCCACT TCAATGCAGA AATCTGTTTT TTCTAGCCCG AAGAAATCCG GGTCGCAAGG
     4561 GTGGCAAACA CTTAAGGTAT CGCCTTTGAC ATCGACCGGG CGTAAAATAG ACAGTGTTGC
     4621 ACAGCAATCG CATAATTTTT CGACGCGGAA GAAAATGGAT TCAAAGCATT GCATATCATC
     4681 CACAAATCCC CCTACGTTTC CGAATGTGGA GAACAATCCG CCTTTTTTAT CAAAAACGAG
     4741 AAACGGAATT GTGTCTTTTC CAGCAATCGT AGGGTTTAAA AGGTTGGTAT AGCAGCCAGT
     4801 CGGACACTGT TCTTCAACTG CCTCCTGCTC TGCTAAAATC TTTTCCACTG CATCGCATAC
     4861 ACAGTTCTCA TGCCGGCCAT GGGTTTTTCC GCAGCTCATT GATTTCAGCT CCTTCTTTAT
     4921 AGGGTATTTG ACTTTAGTCC TTAACAACAT ATGTACCCGT GCCCCACTTG GTGTGGGTGA
     4981 ACGTCTATAT ATTCATCATA TGCTTGGAAA ATAAGAAAAA GCGatgCTAG AGGTGAAATT
     5041 GCCGGGACTT GATTTGAAAA ACCCAATCAT TCCTGCATCA GGCTGCTTCG GTTTTGGAAA
     5101 AGAATTTTCA CGTTTTTATG ATTTGTCTTG TCTTGGAGCT ATCATGATTA AGGCTACGAC
     5161 AAAGGAGCCG CGCTTTGGGA ATCCGACGCC GCGGGTAGCT GAGACTGGTG CTGGAATGCT
     5221 CAATGCGATC GGTCTCCAAA ATCCGGGGCT GGATAGTGTG TTGCATCATG AGCTGCCGTG
     5281 GCTTGAGCAG TTTGATACAC CGATCATTGC CAATGTCGCA GGTTCTCAAG TCGATGATTA
     5341 TGTTGAAGTC GCAGAACATA TCAGCAAAGC GCCTAATGTT CATGCTCTTG AATTGAATAT
     5401 TTCCTGCCCG AATGTGAAAA CAGGCGGAAT CGCTTTTGGC ACGAATCCTG AAATGGCTGC
     5461 CGATTTGACA AAAGCGGTGA AAGAGGTTTC GGATGTACCC GTTTATGTGA AGCTATCCCC
     5521 GAACGTGGCT AATATCACAG AAATTGCATT AGCGATCGAG GAAGCGGGAG CGGACGGTCT
     5581 TACGATGATC AACACACTAA TCGGCATGAG ACTCGATTTA AAAACCGGCA AACCGATATT
     5641 AGCGAATAAA ACAGGGGGAC TTTCGGGCCC TGCTGTGAAG CCGGTTGCCA TTCGCATGGT
     5701 GTATGAAGTC AGCCAGATGG TCAACATCCC GATTATCGGA ATGGGAGGCG TGCAAACGGC
     5761 TGAAGATGCC CTGGAATTTC TTCTCGCGGG AGCAAGCGCA GTCGCTGTCG GAACAGCAAA
     5821 CTTTGTGAAT CCTTTTGCAT GTCCAGAGAT TATTGAACAG CTCCCATCTG TTTTGCTCCA
     5881 ATACGGCTAT CAATCAATTG AAGAATGCAT CGGAAGGAGC TGGAATCNNN NNNNNNNNNN
     5941 NNNNNNNNNN NNNNNNnnnN NNNNNNNNNN NNNNNNNNNN NNNNNNNNNN NNNNNNNNNN
     6001 NNNNNNNNNN NNNNNNNNNN NNNNNNNNNN NNNNNNNNNN NNNNNNNNNN NNNNNNNNNN
     6061 NNNNNNNNNN NNNNNNNNNN NNNNNNNNNN NNNNNNNNNN NNNNNNNNNN NNNNNNNNNN
     6121 NNNNNNNNNN NNNNNNNNNN NNNNNNNNNN NNNNNNNNNN NNNNNNNNNN NNNNNNNNNN
     6181 NNNNNNNNNN NNNNNNNNNN NNNNNNNNNN NNNNNNNNNN NNNNNNNNNN NNNNNNNNNN
     6241 NNNNNNNNNN NNNNNNNNNN NNNNNNNNNN NNNNNNNNNN NNNNNNNNNN NNNNNNNNNN
     6301 NNNNNNNNNN NNNNNNNNNN NNNNNNNNNN NNNNNNNNNN NNNNNNNNNN NNNNNNNNNN
     6361 NNNNNNNNNN NNNNNNNNNN NNNNNNNNNN NNNNNNNNNN NNNNNNNNNN NNNNNNNNNN
     6421 NNNNNNNNNN NNNNNNNNNN NNNNNNNNNN NNNNNNNNNN NNNNNNNNNN NNNNNNNNNN
     6481 NNNNNNNNNN NNNNNNNNNN NNNNNNNNNN NNNNNNNNNN NNNNNNNNNN NNNNNNNNNN
     6541 NNNNNNNNNN NNNNNNNNNN NNNNNNNNNN NNNNNNNNNN NNNNNNNNNN NNNNNNNNNN
     6601 NNNNNNNNNN NNNNNNNNNN NNNNNNNNNN NNNNNNNNNN NNNNTGAAAC AAATCATCGC
     6661 AAAACATCTA TTAGACATCC AAGCTGTATT TTTACGCCCG AACGAGCCGT TCACATGGGC
     6721 AAGCGGCATT TTATCACCGA TCTACTGTGA CAACCGCCTT ACGCTATCTT TCCCAGAGGT
     6781 CAGAAACGAT GTTGCTTCAG GTATCAGCAA GCTTGTTAAA GAGCATTTTC CTGAAGCTGA
     6841 AATGATTGCG GGAACAGCAA CTGCCGGTAT TCCTCATGCT GCTCTTGCGG CGGACCATTT
     6901 GAATCTTCCG ATGTGTTATG TGAGGAGCAA GCCGAAGGCG CACGGAAAAG GCAATCAGAT
     6961 TGAGGGAGCT GTGCAAGAAG GGCAAAAAAC AGTCGTCATT GAAGACTTAA TTTCCACAGG
     7021 AGGCAGCGTG CTTGAAGCTT GTGCAGCTTT ACAAGCGGCC GGCTGTGAAG TGCTTGGTGT
     7081 CGTCccatcc agctgatatc ccctatagtg agtcgtatta catggtcata gctgtttcct
     7141 ggcagctctg gcccgtgtct caaaatctct gatgttacat tgcacaagat aaaaatatat
     7201 catcatgaac aataaaactg tctgcttaca taaacagtaa tacaaggggt gttatgagcc
     7261 atattcaacg ggaaacgtcg aggccgcgat taaattccaa catggatgct gatttatatg
     7321 ggtataaatg ggctcgcgat aatgtcgggc aatcaggtgc gacaatctat cgcttgtatg
     7381 ggaagcccga tgcgccagag ttgtttctga aacatggcaa aggtagcgtt gccaatgatg
     7441 ttacagatga gatggtcaga ctaaactggc tgacggaatt tatgcctctt ccgaccatca
     7501 agcattttat ccgtactcct gatgatgcat ggttactcac cactgcgatc cccggaaaaa
     7561 cagcattcca ggtattagaa gaatatcctg attcaggtga aaatattgtt gatgcgctgg
     7621 cagtgttcct gcgccggttg cattcgattc ctgtttgtaa ttgtcctttt aacagcgatc
     7681 gcgtatttcg tctcgctcag gcgcaatcac gaatgaataa cggtttggtt gatgcgagtg
     7741 attttgatga cgagcgtaat ggctggcctg ttgaacaagt ctggaaagaa atgcataaac
     7801 ttttgccatt ctcaccggat tcagtcgtca ctcatggtga tttctcactt gataacctta
     7861 tttttgacga ggggaaatta ataggttgta ttgatgttgg acgagtcgga atcgcagacc
     7921 gataccagga tcttgccatc ctatggaact gcctcggtga gttttctcct tcattacaga
     7981 aacggctttt tcaaaaatat ggtattgata atcctgatat gaataaattg cagtttcatt
     8041 tgatgctcga tgagtttttc taa
//
