# Supplementary material for: Enhanced Bacillus subtilis natural competence enables multiplexed genome and spore engineering
Source: bioRxiv preprint, doi:10.64898/2026.05.01.722266, version 1 (2026-05-05)
Supplement: Supplemental Data File [file 722266_file03.zip › Sequences/pENTR-CT6-cotY-yfp.gb]

LOCUS       pENTR-CT6-cotY-YFP      8072 bp ds-DNA     circular     16-APR-2026
DEFINITION  pAH328igemrdy with RFP rotated to position 1957
ACCESSION   pBs3C-luxABCDE
SOURCE      Unknown (unknown)
  ORGANISM  Unknown Unclassified.
COMMENT     Imported using the Genbank importer. File name: ECE733
            pBS3Klux-[RFP].gbk SECID/File created by Clone Manager, Scientific
            & Educational Software Homology arms start at start codon. No gap
            removed from genome to match the SP native co-transformation
            constructs. 2 kb HA length. Bi-directional terminator from pDG1730
FEATURES             Location/Qualifiers
     misc_feature    147..735
                     /label="ori"
                     /ApEinfo_revcolor="#b4abac"
                     /ApEinfo_fwdcolor="#b4abac"
     misc_feature    1366..3424
                     /label="pyrD up"
                     /ApEinfo_revcolor="#9eafd2"
                     /ApEinfo_fwdcolor="#9eafd2"
     misc_feature    3505..3606
                     /label="bi-directional terminator"
                     /ApEinfo_revcolor="#ffef86"
                     /ApEinfo_fwdcolor="#ffef86"
     CDS             complement(3640..4362)
                     /ApEinfo_revcolor="#84b0dc"
                     /ApEinfo_fwdcolor="#84b0dc"
                     /translation="MVSKGEELFTGVVPILVELDGDVNGHKFSVSGEGEGDATYGKLTLKFICTTGKLPVPWPTLVTTFGYGLQCFARYPDHMKQHDFFKSAMPEGYVQERTIFFKDDGNYKTRAEVKFEGDTLVNRIELKGIDFKEDGNILGHKLEYNYNSHNVYIMADKQKNGIKVNFKIRHNIEDGSVQLADHYQQNTPIGDGPVLLPDNHYLSYQSKLSKDPNEKRDHMVLLEFVTAAGITLGMDELYKY*"
     misc_feature    complement(3643..4362)
                     /label="meYFP"
                     /ApEinfo_revcolor="#ffef86"
                     /ApEinfo_fwdcolor="#ffef86"
     CDS             complement(4363..4422)
                     /ApEinfo_revcolor="#84b0dc"
                     /ApEinfo_fwdcolor="#84b0dc"
                     /translation="GGGGSGGGGSGGGGSSGGAP"
     CDS             complement(4423..4908)
                     /label="cotY"
                     /ApEinfo_revcolor="#84b0dc"
                     /ApEinfo_fwdcolor="#84b0dc"
                     /translation="MSCGKTHGRHENCVCDAVEKILAEQEAVEEQCPTGCYTNLLNPTIAGKDTIPFLVFDKKGGLFSTFGNVGGFVDDMQCFESIFFRVEKLCDCCATLSILRPVDVKGDTLSVCHPCDPDFFGLEKTDFCIEVDLGCFCAIQCLSPELVDRTSPHKDKKHHHNG"
     misc_feature    5033..7093
                     /label="pyrD down"
                     /ApEinfo_revcolor="#faac61"
                     /ApEinfo_fwdcolor="#faac61"
     misc_feature    7094..1365
                     /label="pENTR backbone"
                     /ApEinfo_revcolor="#b1ff67"
                     /ApEinfo_fwdcolor="#b1ff67"
     CDS             7263..8072
                     /label="kanR"
                     /ApEinfo_revcolor="#84b0dc"
                     /ApEinfo_fwdcolor="#84b0dc"
                     /translation="MSHIQRETSRPRLNSNMDADLYGYKWARDNVGQSGATIYRLYGKPDAPELFLKHGKGSVANDVTDEMVRLNWLTEFMPLPTIKHFIRTPDDAWLLTTAIPGKTAFQVLEEYPDSGENIVDALAVFLRRLHSIPVCNCPFNSDRVFRLAQAQSRMNNGLVDASDFDDERNGWPVEQVWKEMHKLLPFSPDSVVTHGDFSLDNLIFDEGKLIGCIDVGRVGIADRYQDLAILWNCLGEFSPSLQKRLFQKYGIDNPDMNKLQFHLMLDEFF*"
ORIGIN
        1 tcagaattgg ttaattggtt gtaacactgg cagagcatta cgctgacttg acgggacggc
       61 gcaagctcat gaccaaaatc ccttaacgtg agttacgcgt cgttccactg agcgtcagac
      121 cccgtagaaa agatcaaagg atcttcttga gatccttttt ttctgcgcgt aatctgctgc
      181 ttgcaaacaa aaaaaccacc gctaccagcg gtggtttgtt tgccggatca agagctacca
      241 actctttttc cgaaggtaac tggcttcagc agagcgcaga taccaaatac tgttcttcta
      301 gtgtagccgt agttaggcca ccacttcaag aactctgtag caccgcctac atacctcgct
      361 ctgctaatcc tgttaccagt ggctgctgcc agtggcgata agtcgtgtct taccgggttg
      421 gactcaagac gatagttacc ggataaggcg cagcggtcgg gctgaacggg gggttcgtgc
      481 acacagccca gcttggagcg aacgacctac accgaactga gatacctaca gcgtgagcta
      541 tgagaaagcg ccacgcttcc cgaagggaga aaggcggaca ggtatccggt aagcggcagg
      601 gtcggaacag gagagcgcac gagggagctt ccagggggaa acgcctggta tctttatagt
      661 cctgtcgggt ttcgccacct ctgacttgag cgtcgatttt tgtgatgctc gtcagggggg
      721 cggagcctat ggaaaaacgc cagcaacgcg gcctttttac ggttcctggc cttttgctgg
      781 ccttttgctc acatgttctt tcctgcgtta tcccctgatt ctgtggataa ccgtattacc
      841 gcctttgagt gagctgatac cgctcgccgc agccgaacga ccgagcgcag cgagtcagtg
      901 agcgaggaag cggaagagcg cccaatacgc aaaccgcctc tccccgcgcg ttggccgatt
      961 cattaatgca gctggcacga caggtttccc gactggaaag cgggcagtga gcgcaacgca
     1021 attaatacgc gtaccgctag ccaggaagag tttgtagaaa cgcaaaaagg ccatccgtca
     1081 ggatggcctt ctgcttagtt tgatgcctgg cagtttatgg cgggcgtcct gcccgccacc
     1141 ctccgggccg ttgcttcaca acgttcaaat ccgctcccgg cggatttgtc ctactcagga
     1201 gagcgttcac cgacaaacaa cagataaaac gaaaggccca gtcttccgac tgagcctttc
     1261 gttttatttg atgcctggca gttccctact ctcgcgttaa cgctagcatg gatgttttcc
     1321 cagtcacgac gttgtaaaac gacggccagt cttaagctcg ggcccGCTGA CGAGCTTTCT
     1381 GCACGCGGAG TGAAAATCCT TGGAACTTCA TTAGAAGATT TAGACCGTGC CGAAGACCGG
     1441 GATAAATTTG AACAAGCGCT TGGAGAACTT GGTGTTCCTC AGCCGCTTGG CAAAACAGCG
     1501 ACATCAGTTA ATCAGGCGGT AAGCATCGCA AGTGATATCG GTTATCCGGT ACTGGTACGC
     1561 CCTTCCTATG TACTTGGCGG CCGGGCGATG GAGATTGTTT ACCATGAAGA GGAACTGCTT
     1621 CATTACATGA AAAATGCAGT CAAAATCAAT CCACAGCACC CTGTATTAAT TGATAGATAC
     1681 TTGACCGGAA AAGAAATTGA AGTCGATGCA GTATCCGACG GTGAAACAGT CGTCATTCCG
     1741 GGAATTATGG AGCACATTGA ACGTGCGGGC GTTCACTCCG GAGACTCAAT CGCTGTTTAT
     1801 CCGCCTCAGT CTCTCACAGA GGACATTAAG AAAAAAATTG AACAATACAC GATCGCATTG
     1861 GCTAAAGGGC TGAATATTGT CGGTTTGCTC AATATTCAAT TCGTCTTGTC GCAAGGCGAG
     1921 GTGTACGTGC TAGAAGTGAA TCCGAGATCA AGCAGAACCG TACCGTTTTT AAGCAAAATT
     1981 ACGGGTATCC CAATGGCGAA TCTCGCAACA AAAATCATTC TTGGTCAAAA GCTGGCTGCG
     2041 TTTGGCTATA CAGAGGGCCT TCAGCCTGAA CAGCAAGGTG TATTTGTAAA AGCGCCGGTC
     2101 TTCTCCTTTG CCAAGCTGAG AAGAGTGGAT ATTACGTTAG GGCCTGAAAT GAAATCAACA
     2161 GGTGAAGTCA TGGGGAAAGA TTCGACACTT GAAAAGGCGC TCTACAAAGC CTTGATCGCT
     2221 TCAGGTATTC AAATCCCGAA CTACGGTTCC GTGCTTTTAA CAGTAGCTGA TAAGGACAAA
     2281 GAAGAAGGGC TTGCCATTGC TAAGCGGTTC CACGCGATCG GCTACAACAT TTTAGCGACG
     2341 GAAGGAACGG CAGGCTACCT GAAAGAAGCT TCCATTCCAG CGAAGGTCGT CGGAAAAATC
     2401 GGTCAGGATG GCCCGAACTT GCTTGATGTC ATCAGAAACG GAGAAGCGCA GTTTGTCATC
     2461 AATACGCTGA CAAAAGGAAA GCAGCCGGCA AGAGACGGTT TTAGAATCAG ACGTGAATCA
     2521 GTAGAAAATG GTGTTGCCTG CCTAACATCT TTAGATACGG CAGAGGCGAT ATTGCGAGTG
     2581 CTGGAAAGCA TGACATTCCG TGCTGATCAA ATGCCGGCAG TCAACACAAA TCAGGAGGCG
     2641 GCAGTCACTA TATGAAAAAA GCGTATTTGA CAGTATGTTC TAACCAGCAA ATTGCAGACC
     2701 GGGTGTTTCA AATGGTTCTG AAAGGGGAGC TTGTCCAAGG GTTTACAACC CCTGGACAGT
     2761 TCCTTCATCT TAAAGTGAGC GAAGCGGTTA CGCCTCTTTT GAGAAGGCCG ATCAGCATCG
     2821 CAGACGTCAA CTTTGAAAAA AATGAAGTCA CCATCATTTA TCGGGTAGAT GGGGAAGGGA
     2881 CAAGACTCTT GTCACTGAAG CAGCAGGGAG AACTTGTGGA TGTCCTCGGG CCTTTGGGAA
     2941 ATGGCTTTCC TGTTAATGAA GTTCAACCCG GAAAGACGGC TTTGCTGGTA GGAGGCGGAG
     3001 TAGGTGTGCC GCCTCTCCAA GAGCTGTCGA AACGCTTGAT TGAAAAAGGG GTAAATGTCA
     3061 TCCACGTTTT AGGATTCCAA TCGGCAAAGG ATGTTTTTTA CGAGGAAGAA TGCCGGCAGT
     3121 ACGGAGACAC GTATGTGGCA ACAGCTGACG GAAGCTACGG GGAAACCGGA TTTGTCACAG
     3181 ATGTGATTAA ACGGAAAAAG CTAGAGTTTG ATATCCTCCT CAGCTGCGGG CCGACACCGA
     3241 TGCTCAAGGC GTTAAAACAG GAATATGCCC ATAAAGAAGT ATATCTGTCC ATGGAGGAAC
     3301 GAATGGGCTG CGGAATCGGC GCATGCTTCG CGTGTGTGTG CCATACAAAC GAAAGTGAGA
     3361 CATCCTATGT AAAAGTATGT CTCGACGGGC CTGTATTTAA AGCTCAGGAG GTGGCGCTGT
     3421 AatgCTCGGA TACCCTTACT CTGTTGAAAA CGAATAGATA GGTTAAGGAA CGGTTATTTC
     3481 TGCGTAGATC TATCTTACAC AGCATCACAC TGGCTCACCT TCGGGTGGGC CTTTCTGCGT
     3541 TTATATACTA GAGAGAGAAT ATAAAAAGCC AGATTATTAA TCCGGCTTTT TTATTATTTA
     3601 GGCAACTGAA ACGATTCGGA TCCTGTATTA CTATTCTTAT TAGTATTTAT ACAGTTCATC
     3661 CATGCCCAGT GTAATGCCTG CTGCTGTAAC AAATTCCAGC AGAACCATGT GATCGCGTTT
     3721 TTCGTTCGGA TCTTTGCTCA GTTTGCTTTG ATATGACAGA TAATGATTAT CCGGCAGCAG
     3781 AACAGGGCCA TCTCCAATCG GTGTGTTTTG TTGATAATGA TCTGCCAGTT GAACTGAGCC
     3841 ATCTTCGATA TTGTGGCGGA TTTTAAAGTT GACTTTGATG CCGTTTTTCT GTTTATCCGC
     3901 CATGATATAG ACGTTATGGC TATTATAATT ATATTCCAGT TTGTGGCCCA GGATATTTCC
     3961 ATCTTCTTTA AAGTCGATGC CTTTCAGTTC AATGCGATTG ACCAGTGTAT CGCCTTCAAA
     4021 TTTAACTTCC GCACGCGTTT TGTAGTTGCC ATCATCTTTA AAAAAGATCG TTCTTTCTTG
     4081 GACATAGCCT TCCGGCATTG CGCTTTTAAA AAAATCATGC TGTTTCATAT GATCCGGATA
     4141 TCTTGCAAAG CATTGCAGGC CATAGCCAAA TGTTGTAACC AGTGTCGGCC ACGGAACCGG
     4201 CAGTTTGCCT GTTGTGCAGA TAAATTTCAG TGTCAGTTTG CCATATGTTG CATCACCTTC
     4261 GCCTTCGCCT GAAACTGAAA ATTTGTGGCC ATTAACGTCG CCATCCAGTT CAACCAGAAT
     4321 CGGAACAACG CCTGTAAACA GTTCTTCGCC TTTGCTAACC ATCGGCGCGC CGCCGCTAGA
     4381 ACCACCGCCG CCAGAGCCGC CACCACCAGA GCCACCGCCA CCTCCATTGT GATGATGCTT
     4441 TTTATCTTTG TGAGGCGATG TTCTGTCAAC TAGCTCTGGT GACAGGCACT GAATCGCGCA
     4501 GAAGCATCCG AGATCCACTT CAATGCAGAA ATCTGTTTTT TCTAGCCCGA AGAAATCCGG
     4561 GTCGCAAGGG TGGCAAACAC TTAAGGTATC GCCTTTGACA TCGACCGGGC GTAAAATAGA
     4621 CAGTGTTGCA CAGCAATCGC ATAATTTTTC GACGCGGAAG AAAATGGATT CAAAGCATTG
     4681 CATATCATCC ACAAATCCCC CTACGTTTCC GAATGTGGAG AACAATCCGC CTTTTTTATC
     4741 AAAAACGAGA AACGGAATTG TGTCTTTTCC AGCAATCGTA GGGTTTAAAA GGTTGGTATA
     4801 GCAGCCAGTC GGACACTGTT CTTCAACTGC CTCCTGCTCT GCTAAAATCT TTTCCACTGC
     4861 ATCGCATACA CAGTTCTCAT GCCGGCCATG GGTTTTTCCG CAGCTCATTG ATTTCAGCTC
     4921 CTTCTTTATA GGGTATTTGA CTTTAGTCCT TAACAACATA TGTACCCGTG CCCCACTTGG
     4981 TGTGGGTGAA CGTCTATATA TTCATCATAT GCTTGGAAAA TAAGAAAAAG CGatgCTAGA
     5041 GGTGAAATTG CCGGGACTTG ATTTGAAAAA CCCAATCATT CCTGCATCAG GCTGCTTCGG
     5101 TTTTGGAAAA GAATTTTCAC GTTTTTATGA TTTGTCTTGT CTTGGAGCTA TCATGATTAA
     5161 GGCTACGACA AAGGAGCCGC GCTTTGGGAA TCCGACGCCG CGGGTAGCTG AGACTGGTGC
     5221 TGGAATGCTC AATGCGATCG GTCTCCAAAA TCCGGGGCTG GATAGTGTGT TGCATCATGA
     5281 GCTGCCGTGG CTTGAGCAGT TTGATACACC GATCATTGCC AATGTCGCAG GTTCTCAAGT
     5341 CGATGATTAT GTTGAAGTCG CAGAACATAT CAGCAAAGCG CCTAATGTTC ATGCTCTTGA
     5401 ATTGAATATT TCCTGCCCGA ATGTGAAAAC AGGCGGAATC GCTTTTGGCA CGAATCCTGA
     5461 AATGGCTGCC GATTTGACAA AAGCGGTGAA AGAGGTTTCG GATGTACCCG TTTATGTGAA
     5521 GCTATCCCCG AACGTGGCTA ATATCACAGA AATTGCATTA GCGATCGAGG AAGCGGGAGC
     5581 GGACGGTCTT ACGATGATCA ACACACTAAT CGGCATGAGA CTCGATTTAA AAACCGGCAA
     5641 ACCGATATTA GCGAATAAAA CAGGGGGACT TTCGGGCCCT GCTGTGAAGC CGGTTGCCAT
     5701 TCGCATGGTG TATGAAGTCA GCCAGATGGT CAACATCCCG ATTATCGGAA TGGGAGGCGT
     5761 GCAAACGGCT GAAGATGCCC TGGAATTTCT TCTCGCGGGA GCAAGCGCAG TCGCTGTCGG
     5821 AACAGCAAAC TTTGTGAATC CTTTTGCATG TCCAGAGATT ATTGAACAGC TCCCATCTGT
     5881 TTTGCTCCAA TACGGCTATC AATCAATTGA AGAATGCATC GGAAGGAGCT GGAATCNNNN
     5941 NNNNNNNNNN NNNNNNNNNN NNNNNnnnNN NNNNNNNNNN NNNNNNNNNN NNNNNNNNNN
     6001 NNNNNNNNNN NNNNNNNNNN NNNNNNNNNN NNNNNNNNNN NNNNNNNNNN NNNNNNNNNN
     6061 NNNNNNNNNN NNNNNNNNNN NNNNNNNNNN NNNNNNNNNN NNNNNNNNNN NNNNNNNNNN
     6121 NNNNNNNNNN NNNNNNNNNN NNNNNNNNNN NNNNNNNNNN NNNNNNNNNN NNNNNNNNNN
     6181 NNNNNNNNNN NNNNNNNNNN NNNNNNNNNN NNNNNNNNNN NNNNNNNNNN NNNNNNNNNN
     6241 NNNNNNNNNN NNNNNNNNNN NNNNNNNNNN NNNNNNNNNN NNNNNNNNNN NNNNNNNNNN
     6301 NNNNNNNNNN NNNNNNNNNN NNNNNNNNNN NNNNNNNNNN NNNNNNNNNN NNNNNNNNNN
     6361 NNNNNNNNNN NNNNNNNNNN NNNNNNNNNN NNNNNNNNNN NNNNNNNNNN NNNNNNNNNN
     6421 NNNNNNNNNN NNNNNNNNNN NNNNNNNNNN NNNNNNNNNN NNNNNNNNNN NNNNNNNNNN
     6481 NNNNNNNNNN NNNNNNNNNN NNNNNNNNNN NNNNNNNNNN NNNNNNNNNN NNNNNNNNNN
     6541 NNNNNNNNNN NNNNNNNNNN NNNNNNNNNN NNNNNNNNNN NNNNNNNNNN NNNNNNNNNN
     6601 NNNNNNNNNN NNNNNNNNNN NNNNNNNNNN NNNNNNNNNN NNNNNNNNNN NNNTGAAACA
     6661 AATCATCGCA AAACATCTAT TAGACATCCA AGCTGTATTT TTACGCCCGA ACGAGCCGTT
     6721 CACATGGGCA AGCGGCATTT TATCACCGAT CTACTGTGAC AACCGCCTTA CGCTATCTTT
     6781 CCCAGAGGTC AGAAACGATG TTGCTTCAGG TATCAGCAAG CTTGTTAAAG AGCATTTTCC
     6841 TGAAGCTGAA ATGATTGCGG GAACAGCAAC TGCCGGTATT CCTCATGCTG CTCTTGCGGC
     6901 GGACCATTTG AATCTTCCGA TGTGTTATGT GAGGAGCAAG CCGAAGGCGC ACGGAAAAGG
     6961 CAATCAGATT GAGGGAGCTG TGCAAGAAGG GCAAAAAACA GTCGTCATTG AAGACTTAAT
     7021 TTCCACAGGA GGCAGCGTGC TTGAAGCTTG TGCAGCTTTA CAAGCGGCCG GCTGTGAAGT
     7081 GCTTGGTGTC GTCccatcca gctgatatcc cctatagtga gtcgtattac atggtcatag
     7141 ctgtttcctg gcagctctgg cccgtgtctc aaaatctctg atgttacatt gcacaagata
     7201 aaaatatatc atcatgaaca ataaaactgt ctgcttacat aaacagtaat acaaggggtg
     7261 ttatgagcca tattcaacgg gaaacgtcga ggccgcgatt aaattccaac atggatgctg
     7321 atttatatgg gtataaatgg gctcgcgata atgtcgggca atcaggtgcg acaatctatc
     7381 gcttgtatgg gaagcccgat gcgccagagt tgtttctgaa acatggcaaa ggtagcgttg
     7441 ccaatgatgt tacagatgag atggtcagac taaactggct gacggaattt atgcctcttc
     7501 cgaccatcaa gcattttatc cgtactcctg atgatgcatg gttactcacc actgcgatcc
     7561 ccggaaaaac agcattccag gtattagaag aatatcctga ttcaggtgaa aatattgttg
     7621 atgcgctggc agtgttcctg cgccggttgc attcgattcc tgtttgtaat tgtcctttta
     7681 acagcgatcg cgtatttcgt ctcgctcagg cgcaatcacg aatgaataac ggtttggttg
     7741 atgcgagtga ttttgatgac gagcgtaatg gctggcctgt tgaacaagtc tggaaagaaa
     7801 tgcataaact tttgccattc tcaccggatt cagtcgtcac tcatggtgat ttctcacttg
     7861 ataaccttat ttttgacgag gggaaattaa taggttgtat tgatgttgga cgagtcggaa
     7921 tcgcagaccg ataccaggat cttgccatcc tatggaactg cctcggtgag ttttctcctt
     7981 cattacagaa acggcttttt caaaaatatg gtattgataa tcctgatatg aataaattgc
     8041 agtttcattt gatgctcgat gagtttttct aa
//
