# Supplementary material for: Enhanced Bacillus subtilis natural competence enables multiplexed genome and spore engineering
Source: bioRxiv preprint, doi:10.64898/2026.05.01.722266, version 1 (2026-05-05)
Supplement: Supplemental Data File [file 722266_file03.zip › Sequences/pENTR-CT6-sscA-mcherry.gb]

LOCUS       pENTR-CT6-sscA-mcherry  7677 bp ds-DNA     circular     16-APR-2026
DEFINITION  pAH328igemrdy with RFP rotated to position 1957
ACCESSION   pBs3C-luxABCDE
SOURCE      Unknown (unknown)
  ORGANISM  Unknown Unclassified.
COMMENT     Imported using the Genbank importer. File name: ECE733
            pBS3Klux-[RFP].gbk SECID/File created by Clone Manager, Scientific
            & Educational Software Homology arms start at start codon. No gap
            removed from genome to match the SP native co-transformation
            constructs. 2 kb HA length. Bi-directional terminator from pDG1730
FEATURES             Location/Qualifiers
     misc_feature    147..735
                     /label="ori"
                     /ApEinfo_revcolor="#b4abac"
                     /ApEinfo_fwdcolor="#b4abac"
     misc_feature    1366..3424
                     /label="pyrD up"
                     /ApEinfo_revcolor="#9eafd2"
                     /ApEinfo_fwdcolor="#9eafd2"
     misc_feature    3505..3606
                     /label="bi-directional terminator"
                     /ApEinfo_revcolor="#ffef86"
                     /ApEinfo_fwdcolor="#ffef86"
     CDS             complement(3640..4353)
                     /ApEinfo_revcolor="#84b0dc"
                     /ApEinfo_fwdcolor="#84b0dc"
                     /translation="MVSKGEEDNMAIIKEFMRFKVHMEGSVNGHEFEIEGEGEGRPYEGTQTAKLKVTKGGPLPFAWDILSPQFMYGSKAYVKHPADIPDYLKLSFPEGFKWERVMNFEDGGVVTVTQDSSLQDGEFIYKVKLRGTNFPSDGPVMQKKTMGWEASSERMYPEDGALKGEIKQRLKLKDGGHYDAEVKTTYKAKKPVQLPGAYNVNIKLDITSHNEDYTIVEQYERAEGRHSTGGMDELYKY*"
     misc_feature    complement(3643..4353)
                     /label="mCherry"
                     /ApEinfo_revcolor="#f58a5e"
                     /ApEinfo_fwdcolor="#f58a5e"
     CDS             complement(4354..4413)
                     /ApEinfo_revcolor="#84b0dc"
                     /ApEinfo_fwdcolor="#84b0dc"
                     /translation="GGGGSGGGGSGGGGSSGGAP"
     CDS             complement(4414..4497)
                     /label="sscA"
                     /ApEinfo_revcolor="#84b0dc"
                     /ApEinfo_fwdcolor="#84b0dc"
                     /translation="MSGGYSNGFVLLVVLFILLIIVGAAYIY"
     misc_feature    4638..6698
                     /label="pyrD down"
                     /ApEinfo_revcolor="#faac61"
                     /ApEinfo_fwdcolor="#faac61"
     misc_feature    6699..1365
                     /label="pENTR backbone"
                     /ApEinfo_revcolor="#b1ff67"
                     /ApEinfo_fwdcolor="#b1ff67"
     CDS             6868..7677
                     /label="kanR"
                     /ApEinfo_revcolor="#84b0dc"
                     /ApEinfo_fwdcolor="#84b0dc"
                     /translation="MSHIQRETSRPRLNSNMDADLYGYKWARDNVGQSGATIYRLYGKPDAPELFLKHGKGSVANDVTDEMVRLNWLTEFMPLPTIKHFIRTPDDAWLLTTAIPGKTAFQVLEEYPDSGENIVDALAVFLRRLHSIPVCNCPFNSDRVFRLAQAQSRMNNGLVDASDFDDERNGWPVEQVWKEMHKLLPFSPDSVVTHGDFSLDNLIFDEGKLIGCIDVGRVGIADRYQDLAILWNCLGEFSPSLQKRLFQKYGIDNPDMNKLQFHLMLDEFF*"
ORIGIN
        1 tcagaattgg ttaattggtt gtaacactgg cagagcatta cgctgacttg acgggacggc
       61 gcaagctcat gaccaaaatc ccttaacgtg agttacgcgt cgttccactg agcgtcagac
      121 cccgtagaaa agatcaaagg atcttcttga gatccttttt ttctgcgcgt aatctgctgc
      181 ttgcaaacaa aaaaaccacc gctaccagcg gtggtttgtt tgccggatca agagctacca
      241 actctttttc cgaaggtaac tggcttcagc agagcgcaga taccaaatac tgttcttcta
      301 gtgtagccgt agttaggcca ccacttcaag aactctgtag caccgcctac atacctcgct
      361 ctgctaatcc tgttaccagt ggctgctgcc agtggcgata agtcgtgtct taccgggttg
      421 gactcaagac gatagttacc ggataaggcg cagcggtcgg gctgaacggg gggttcgtgc
      481 acacagccca gcttggagcg aacgacctac accgaactga gatacctaca gcgtgagcta
      541 tgagaaagcg ccacgcttcc cgaagggaga aaggcggaca ggtatccggt aagcggcagg
      601 gtcggaacag gagagcgcac gagggagctt ccagggggaa acgcctggta tctttatagt
      661 cctgtcgggt ttcgccacct ctgacttgag cgtcgatttt tgtgatgctc gtcagggggg
      721 cggagcctat ggaaaaacgc cagcaacgcg gcctttttac ggttcctggc cttttgctgg
      781 ccttttgctc acatgttctt tcctgcgtta tcccctgatt ctgtggataa ccgtattacc
      841 gcctttgagt gagctgatac cgctcgccgc agccgaacga ccgagcgcag cgagtcagtg
      901 agcgaggaag cggaagagcg cccaatacgc aaaccgcctc tccccgcgcg ttggccgatt
      961 cattaatgca gctggcacga caggtttccc gactggaaag cgggcagtga gcgcaacgca
     1021 attaatacgc gtaccgctag ccaggaagag tttgtagaaa cgcaaaaagg ccatccgtca
     1081 ggatggcctt ctgcttagtt tgatgcctgg cagtttatgg cgggcgtcct gcccgccacc
     1141 ctccgggccg ttgcttcaca acgttcaaat ccgctcccgg cggatttgtc ctactcagga
     1201 gagcgttcac cgacaaacaa cagataaaac gaaaggccca gtcttccgac tgagcctttc
     1261 gttttatttg atgcctggca gttccctact ctcgcgttaa cgctagcatg gatgttttcc
     1321 cagtcacgac gttgtaaaac gacggccagt cttaagctcg ggcccGCTGA CGAGCTTTCT
     1381 GCACGCGGAG TGAAAATCCT TGGAACTTCA TTAGAAGATT TAGACCGTGC CGAAGACCGG
     1441 GATAAATTTG AACAAGCGCT TGGAGAACTT GGTGTTCCTC AGCCGCTTGG CAAAACAGCG
     1501 ACATCAGTTA ATCAGGCGGT AAGCATCGCA AGTGATATCG GTTATCCGGT ACTGGTACGC
     1561 CCTTCCTATG TACTTGGCGG CCGGGCGATG GAGATTGTTT ACCATGAAGA GGAACTGCTT
     1621 CATTACATGA AAAATGCAGT CAAAATCAAT CCACAGCACC CTGTATTAAT TGATAGATAC
     1681 TTGACCGGAA AAGAAATTGA AGTCGATGCA GTATCCGACG GTGAAACAGT CGTCATTCCG
     1741 GGAATTATGG AGCACATTGA ACGTGCGGGC GTTCACTCCG GAGACTCAAT CGCTGTTTAT
     1801 CCGCCTCAGT CTCTCACAGA GGACATTAAG AAAAAAATTG AACAATACAC GATCGCATTG
     1861 GCTAAAGGGC TGAATATTGT CGGTTTGCTC AATATTCAAT TCGTCTTGTC GCAAGGCGAG
     1921 GTGTACGTGC TAGAAGTGAA TCCGAGATCA AGCAGAACCG TACCGTTTTT AAGCAAAATT
     1981 ACGGGTATCC CAATGGCGAA TCTCGCAACA AAAATCATTC TTGGTCAAAA GCTGGCTGCG
     2041 TTTGGCTATA CAGAGGGCCT TCAGCCTGAA CAGCAAGGTG TATTTGTAAA AGCGCCGGTC
     2101 TTCTCCTTTG CCAAGCTGAG AAGAGTGGAT ATTACGTTAG GGCCTGAAAT GAAATCAACA
     2161 GGTGAAGTCA TGGGGAAAGA TTCGACACTT GAAAAGGCGC TCTACAAAGC CTTGATCGCT
     2221 TCAGGTATTC AAATCCCGAA CTACGGTTCC GTGCTTTTAA CAGTAGCTGA TAAGGACAAA
     2281 GAAGAAGGGC TTGCCATTGC TAAGCGGTTC CACGCGATCG GCTACAACAT TTTAGCGACG
     2341 GAAGGAACGG CAGGCTACCT GAAAGAAGCT TCCATTCCAG CGAAGGTCGT CGGAAAAATC
     2401 GGTCAGGATG GCCCGAACTT GCTTGATGTC ATCAGAAACG GAGAAGCGCA GTTTGTCATC
     2461 AATACGCTGA CAAAAGGAAA GCAGCCGGCA AGAGACGGTT TTAGAATCAG ACGTGAATCA
     2521 GTAGAAAATG GTGTTGCCTG CCTAACATCT TTAGATACGG CAGAGGCGAT ATTGCGAGTG
     2581 CTGGAAAGCA TGACATTCCG TGCTGATCAA ATGCCGGCAG TCAACACAAA TCAGGAGGCG
     2641 GCAGTCACTA TATGAAAAAA GCGTATTTGA CAGTATGTTC TAACCAGCAA ATTGCAGACC
     2701 GGGTGTTTCA AATGGTTCTG AAAGGGGAGC TTGTCCAAGG GTTTACAACC CCTGGACAGT
     2761 TCCTTCATCT TAAAGTGAGC GAAGCGGTTA CGCCTCTTTT GAGAAGGCCG ATCAGCATCG
     2821 CAGACGTCAA CTTTGAAAAA AATGAAGTCA CCATCATTTA TCGGGTAGAT GGGGAAGGGA
     2881 CAAGACTCTT GTCACTGAAG CAGCAGGGAG AACTTGTGGA TGTCCTCGGG CCTTTGGGAA
     2941 ATGGCTTTCC TGTTAATGAA GTTCAACCCG GAAAGACGGC TTTGCTGGTA GGAGGCGGAG
     3001 TAGGTGTGCC GCCTCTCCAA GAGCTGTCGA AACGCTTGAT TGAAAAAGGG GTAAATGTCA
     3061 TCCACGTTTT AGGATTCCAA TCGGCAAAGG ATGTTTTTTA CGAGGAAGAA TGCCGGCAGT
     3121 ACGGAGACAC GTATGTGGCA ACAGCTGACG GAAGCTACGG GGAAACCGGA TTTGTCACAG
     3181 ATGTGATTAA ACGGAAAAAG CTAGAGTTTG ATATCCTCCT CAGCTGCGGG CCGACACCGA
     3241 TGCTCAAGGC GTTAAAACAG GAATATGCCC ATAAAGAAGT ATATCTGTCC ATGGAGGAAC
     3301 GAATGGGCTG CGGAATCGGC GCATGCTTCG CGTGTGTGTG CCATACAAAC GAAAGTGAGA
     3361 CATCCTATGT AAAAGTATGT CTCGACGGGC CTGTATTTAA AGCTCAGGAG GTGGCGCTGT
     3421 AatgCTCGGA TACCCTTACT CTGTTGAAAA CGAATAGATA GGTTAAGGAA CGGTTATTTC
     3481 TGCGTAGATC TATCTTACAC AGCATCACAC TGGCTCACCT TCGGGTGGGC CTTTCTGCGT
     3541 TTATATACTA GAGAGAGAAT ATAAAAAGCC AGATTATTAA TCCGGCTTTT TTATTATTTA
     3601 GGCAACTGAA ACGATTCGGA TCCTGTATTA CTATTCTTAT TAGTATTTAT ACAGTTCATC
     3661 CATTCCGCCT GTTGAATGGC GTCCTTCTGC TCTTTCATAC TGTTCGACGA TTGTATAATC
     3721 TTCGTTATGG CTCGTGATAT CCAGTTTAAT GTTAACGTTA TATGCGCCAG GCAGTTGAAC
     3781 AGGTTTTTTC GCTTTATACG TTGTTTTGAC TTCCGCATCA TAATGTCCAC CGTCTTTAAG
     3841 TTTCAGGCGT TGTTTAATTT CGCCTTTCAG TGCACCATCT TCCGGATACA TTCTTTCGCT
     3901 TGATGCTTCC CAGCCCATTG TTTTTTTCTG CATAACAGGG CCATCTGACG GAAAGTTCGT
     3961 GCCACGCAGT TTGACTTTAT AGATAAATTC GCCATCTTGC AGTGATGAAT CTTGTGTGAC
     4021 TGTAACAACT CCGCCATCTT CAAAATTCAT GACGCGTTCC CATTTAAAGC CTTCCGGAAA
     4081 TGACAGTTTC AGATAATCCG GGATATCTGC CGGATGTTTA ACATATGCTT TGCTGCCATA
     4141 CATAAATTGC GGTGACAGAA TATCCCATGC AAACGGCAGC GGTCCGCCTT TTGTAACTTT
     4201 CAGTTTTGCT GTTTGTGTGC CTTCATACGG TCTGCCTTCA CCTTCGCCTT CAATTTCAAA
     4261 TTCGTGGCCA TTAACGCTGC CTTCCATATG AACTTTAAAG CGCATAAATT CTTTGATGAT
     4321 CGCCATATTA TCCTCTTCGC CTTTGCTAAC CATCGGCGCG CCGCCGCTAG AACCACCGCC
     4381 GCCAGAGCCG CCACCACCAG AGCCACCGCC ACCGTAGATG TAAGCTGCAC CTACGATGAT
     4441 AAGCAAAATG AACAGTACTA CGAGCAACAC GAATCCGTTA GAGTATCCTC CGCTCATGTT
     4501 ACATACCTCC TTTTCTTGAT CAATATATAA GTATGTCATC AGCAAAAGTT TGACTAGACG
     4561 AATGCCCTTT ATTTAAAATC TTTTTACAGA AAGCCACAAT ATGTTATGAT ACGCATAGGT
     4621 AATTTAATTT GGAATGGatg CTAGAGGTGA AATTGCCGGG ACTTGATTTG AAAAACCCAA
     4681 TCATTCCTGC ATCAGGCTGC TTCGGTTTTG GAAAAGAATT TTCACGTTTT TATGATTTGT
     4741 CTTGTCTTGG AGCTATCATG ATTAAGGCTA CGACAAAGGA GCCGCGCTTT GGGAATCCGA
     4801 CGCCGCGGGT AGCTGAGACT GGTGCTGGAA TGCTCAATGC GATCGGTCTC CAAAATCCGG
     4861 GGCTGGATAG TGTGTTGCAT CATGAGCTGC CGTGGCTTGA GCAGTTTGAT ACACCGATCA
     4921 TTGCCAATGT CGCAGGTTCT CAAGTCGATG ATTATGTTGA AGTCGCAGAA CATATCAGCA
     4981 AAGCGCCTAA TGTTCATGCT CTTGAATTGA ATATTTCCTG CCCGAATGTG AAAACAGGCG
     5041 GAATCGCTTT TGGCACGAAT CCTGAAATGG CTGCCGATTT GACAAAAGCG GTGAAAGAGG
     5101 TTTCGGATGT ACCCGTTTAT GTGAAGCTAT CCCCGAACGT GGCTAATATC ACAGAAATTG
     5161 CATTAGCGAT CGAGGAAGCG GGAGCGGACG GTCTTACGAT GATCAACACA CTAATCGGCA
     5221 TGAGACTCGA TTTAAAAACC GGCAAACCGA TATTAGCGAA TAAAACAGGG GGACTTTCGG
     5281 GCCCTGCTGT GAAGCCGGTT GCCATTCGCA TGGTGTATGA AGTCAGCCAG ATGGTCAACA
     5341 TCCCGATTAT CGGAATGGGA GGCGTGCAAA CGGCTGAAGA TGCCCTGGAA TTTCTTCTCG
     5401 CGGGAGCAAG CGCAGTCGCT GTCGGAACAG CAAACTTTGT GAATCCTTTT GCATGTCCAG
     5461 AGATTATTGA ACAGCTCCCA TCTGTTTTGC TCCAATACGG CTATCAATCA ATTGAAGAAT
     5521 GCATCGGAAG GAGCTGGAAT CNNNNNNNNN NNNNNNNNNN NNNNNNNNNN nnnNNNNNNN
     5581 NNNNNNNNNN NNNNNNNNNN NNNNNNNNNN NNNNNNNNNN NNNNNNNNNN NNNNNNNNNN
     5641 NNNNNNNNNN NNNNNNNNNN NNNNNNNNNN NNNNNNNNNN NNNNNNNNNN NNNNNNNNNN
     5701 NNNNNNNNNN NNNNNNNNNN NNNNNNNNNN NNNNNNNNNN NNNNNNNNNN NNNNNNNNNN
     5761 NNNNNNNNNN NNNNNNNNNN NNNNNNNNNN NNNNNNNNNN NNNNNNNNNN NNNNNNNNNN
     5821 NNNNNNNNNN NNNNNNNNNN NNNNNNNNNN NNNNNNNNNN NNNNNNNNNN NNNNNNNNNN
     5881 NNNNNNNNNN NNNNNNNNNN NNNNNNNNNN NNNNNNNNNN NNNNNNNNNN NNNNNNNNNN
     5941 NNNNNNNNNN NNNNNNNNNN NNNNNNNNNN NNNNNNNNNN NNNNNNNNNN NNNNNNNNNN
     6001 NNNNNNNNNN NNNNNNNNNN NNNNNNNNNN NNNNNNNNNN NNNNNNNNNN NNNNNNNNNN
     6061 NNNNNNNNNN NNNNNNNNNN NNNNNNNNNN NNNNNNNNNN NNNNNNNNNN NNNNNNNNNN
     6121 NNNNNNNNNN NNNNNNNNNN NNNNNNNNNN NNNNNNNNNN NNNNNNNNNN NNNNNNNNNN
     6181 NNNNNNNNNN NNNNNNNNNN NNNNNNNNNN NNNNNNNNNN NNNNNNNNNN NNNNNNNNNN
     6241 NNNNNNNNNN NNNNNNNNTG AAACAAATCA TCGCAAAACA TCTATTAGAC ATCCAAGCTG
     6301 TATTTTTACG CCCGAACGAG CCGTTCACAT GGGCAAGCGG CATTTTATCA CCGATCTACT
     6361 GTGACAACCG CCTTACGCTA TCTTTCCCAG AGGTCAGAAA CGATGTTGCT TCAGGTATCA
     6421 GCAAGCTTGT TAAAGAGCAT TTTCCTGAAG CTGAAATGAT TGCGGGAACA GCAACTGCCG
     6481 GTATTCCTCA TGCTGCTCTT GCGGCGGACC ATTTGAATCT TCCGATGTGT TATGTGAGGA
     6541 GCAAGCCGAA GGCGCACGGA AAAGGCAATC AGATTGAGGG AGCTGTGCAA GAAGGGCAAA
     6601 AAACAGTCGT CATTGAAGAC TTAATTTCCA CAGGAGGCAG CGTGCTTGAA GCTTGTGCAG
     6661 CTTTACAAGC GGCCGGCTGT GAAGTGCTTG GTGTCGTCcc atccagctga tatcccctat
     6721 agtgagtcgt attacatggt catagctgtt tcctggcagc tctggcccgt gtctcaaaat
     6781 ctctgatgtt acattgcaca agataaaaat atatcatcat gaacaataaa actgtctgct
     6841 tacataaaca gtaatacaag gggtgttatg agccatattc aacgggaaac gtcgaggccg
     6901 cgattaaatt ccaacatgga tgctgattta tatgggtata aatgggctcg cgataatgtc
     6961 gggcaatcag gtgcgacaat ctatcgcttg tatgggaagc ccgatgcgcc agagttgttt
     7021 ctgaaacatg gcaaaggtag cgttgccaat gatgttacag atgagatggt cagactaaac
     7081 tggctgacgg aatttatgcc tcttccgacc atcaagcatt ttatccgtac tcctgatgat
     7141 gcatggttac tcaccactgc gatccccgga aaaacagcat tccaggtatt agaagaatat
     7201 cctgattcag gtgaaaatat tgttgatgcg ctggcagtgt tcctgcgccg gttgcattcg
     7261 attcctgttt gtaattgtcc ttttaacagc gatcgcgtat ttcgtctcgc tcaggcgcaa
     7321 tcacgaatga ataacggttt ggttgatgcg agtgattttg atgacgagcg taatggctgg
     7381 cctgttgaac aagtctggaa agaaatgcat aaacttttgc cattctcacc ggattcagtc
     7441 gtcactcatg gtgatttctc acttgataac cttatttttg acgaggggaa attaataggt
     7501 tgtattgatg ttggacgagt cggaatcgca gaccgatacc aggatcttgc catcctatgg
     7561 aactgcctcg gtgagttttc tccttcatta cagaaacggc tttttcaaaa atatggtatt
     7621 gataatcctg atatgaataa attgcagttt catttgatgc tcgatgagtt tttctaa
//
