# Supplementary material for: Enhanced Bacillus subtilis natural competence enables multiplexed genome and spore engineering
Source: bioRxiv preprint, doi:10.64898/2026.05.01.722266, version 1 (2026-05-05)
Supplement: Supplemental Data File [file 722266_file03.zip › Sequences/pENTR-CT6-sscA-yfp.gb]

LOCUS       pENTR-CT6-sscA-YFP      7686 bp ds-DNA     circular     16-APR-2026
DEFINITION  pAH328igemrdy with RFP rotated to position 1957
ACCESSION   pBs3C-luxABCDE
SOURCE      Unknown (unknown)
  ORGANISM  Unknown Unclassified.
COMMENT     Imported using the Genbank importer. File name: ECE733
            pBS3Klux-[RFP].gbk SECID/File created by Clone Manager, Scientific
            & Educational Software Homology arms start at start codon. No gap
            removed from genome to match the SP native co-transformation
            constructs. 2 kb HA length. Bi-directional terminator from pDG1730
FEATURES             Location/Qualifiers
     misc_feature    147..735
                     /label="ori"
                     /ApEinfo_revcolor="#b4abac"
                     /ApEinfo_fwdcolor="#b4abac"
     misc_feature    1366..3424
                     /label="pyrD up"
                     /ApEinfo_revcolor="#9eafd2"
                     /ApEinfo_fwdcolor="#9eafd2"
     misc_feature    3505..3606
                     /label="bi-directional terminator"
                     /ApEinfo_revcolor="#ffef86"
                     /ApEinfo_fwdcolor="#ffef86"
     CDS             complement(3640..4362)
                     /ApEinfo_revcolor="#84b0dc"
                     /ApEinfo_fwdcolor="#84b0dc"
                     /translation="MVSKGEELFTGVVPILVELDGDVNGHKFSVSGEGEGDATYGKLTLKFICTTGKLPVPWPTLVTTFGYGLQCFARYPDHMKQHDFFKSAMPEGYVQERTIFFKDDGNYKTRAEVKFEGDTLVNRIELKGIDFKEDGNILGHKLEYNYNSHNVYIMADKQKNGIKVNFKIRHNIEDGSVQLADHYQQNTPIGDGPVLLPDNHYLSYQSKLSKDPNEKRDHMVLLEFVTAAGITLGMDELYKY*"
     misc_feature    complement(3643..4362)
                     /label="meYFP"
                     /ApEinfo_revcolor="#ffef86"
                     /ApEinfo_fwdcolor="#ffef86"
     CDS             complement(4363..4422)
                     /ApEinfo_revcolor="#84b0dc"
                     /ApEinfo_fwdcolor="#84b0dc"
                     /translation="GGGGSGGGGSGGGGSSGGAP"
     CDS             complement(4423..4506)
                     /label="sscA"
                     /ApEinfo_revcolor="#84b0dc"
                     /ApEinfo_fwdcolor="#84b0dc"
                     /translation="MSGGYSNGFALLVVLFILLIIVGAAYIY"
     misc_feature    4647..6707
                     /label="pyrD down"
                     /ApEinfo_revcolor="#faac61"
                     /ApEinfo_fwdcolor="#faac61"
     misc_feature    6708..1365
                     /label="pENTR backbone"
                     /ApEinfo_revcolor="#b1ff67"
                     /ApEinfo_fwdcolor="#b1ff67"
     CDS             6877..7686
                     /label="kanR"
                     /ApEinfo_revcolor="#84b0dc"
                     /ApEinfo_fwdcolor="#84b0dc"
                     /translation="MSHIQRETSRPRLNSNMDADLYGYKWARDNVGQSGATIYRLYGKPDAPELFLKHGKGSVANDVTDEMVRLNWLTEFMPLPTIKHFIRTPDDAWLLTTAIPGKTAFQVLEEYPDSGENIVDALAVFLRRLHSIPVCNCPFNSDRVFRLAQAQSRMNNGLVDASDFDDERNGWPVEQVWKEMHKLLPFSPDSVVTHGDFSLDNLIFDEGKLIGCIDVGRVGIADRYQDLAILWNCLGEFSPSLQKRLFQKYGIDNPDMNKLQFHLMLDEFF*"
ORIGIN
        1 tcagaattgg ttaattggtt gtaacactgg cagagcatta cgctgacttg acgggacggc
       61 gcaagctcat gaccaaaatc ccttaacgtg agttacgcgt cgttccactg agcgtcagac
      121 cccgtagaaa agatcaaagg atcttcttga gatccttttt ttctgcgcgt aatctgctgc
      181 ttgcaaacaa aaaaaccacc gctaccagcg gtggtttgtt tgccggatca agagctacca
      241 actctttttc cgaaggtaac tggcttcagc agagcgcaga taccaaatac tgttcttcta
      301 gtgtagccgt agttaggcca ccacttcaag aactctgtag caccgcctac atacctcgct
      361 ctgctaatcc tgttaccagt ggctgctgcc agtggcgata agtcgtgtct taccgggttg
      421 gactcaagac gatagttacc ggataaggcg cagcggtcgg gctgaacggg gggttcgtgc
      481 acacagccca gcttggagcg aacgacctac accgaactga gatacctaca gcgtgagcta
      541 tgagaaagcg ccacgcttcc cgaagggaga aaggcggaca ggtatccggt aagcggcagg
      601 gtcggaacag gagagcgcac gagggagctt ccagggggaa acgcctggta tctttatagt
      661 cctgtcgggt ttcgccacct ctgacttgag cgtcgatttt tgtgatgctc gtcagggggg
      721 cggagcctat ggaaaaacgc cagcaacgcg gcctttttac ggttcctggc cttttgctgg
      781 ccttttgctc acatgttctt tcctgcgtta tcccctgatt ctgtggataa ccgtattacc
      841 gcctttgagt gagctgatac cgctcgccgc agccgaacga ccgagcgcag cgagtcagtg
      901 agcgaggaag cggaagagcg cccaatacgc aaaccgcctc tccccgcgcg ttggccgatt
      961 cattaatgca gctggcacga caggtttccc gactggaaag cgggcagtga gcgcaacgca
     1021 attaatacgc gtaccgctag ccaggaagag tttgtagaaa cgcaaaaagg ccatccgtca
     1081 ggatggcctt ctgcttagtt tgatgcctgg cagtttatgg cgggcgtcct gcccgccacc
     1141 ctccgggccg ttgcttcaca acgttcaaat ccgctcccgg cggatttgtc ctactcagga
     1201 gagcgttcac cgacaaacaa cagataaaac gaaaggccca gtcttccgac tgagcctttc
     1261 gttttatttg atgcctggca gttccctact ctcgcgttaa cgctagcatg gatgttttcc
     1321 cagtcacgac gttgtaaaac gacggccagt cttaagctcg ggcccGCTGA CGAGCTTTCT
     1381 GCACGCGGAG TGAAAATCCT TGGAACTTCA TTAGAAGATT TAGACCGTGC CGAAGACCGG
     1441 GATAAATTTG AACAAGCGCT TGGAGAACTT GGTGTTCCTC AGCCGCTTGG CAAAACAGCG
     1501 ACATCAGTTA ATCAGGCGGT AAGCATCGCA AGTGATATCG GTTATCCGGT ACTGGTACGC
     1561 CCTTCCTATG TACTTGGCGG CCGGGCGATG GAGATTGTTT ACCATGAAGA GGAACTGCTT
     1621 CATTACATGA AAAATGCAGT CAAAATCAAT CCACAGCACC CTGTATTAAT TGATAGATAC
     1681 TTGACCGGAA AAGAAATTGA AGTCGATGCA GTATCCGACG GTGAAACAGT CGTCATTCCG
     1741 GGAATTATGG AGCACATTGA ACGTGCGGGC GTTCACTCCG GAGACTCAAT CGCTGTTTAT
     1801 CCGCCTCAGT CTCTCACAGA GGACATTAAG AAAAAAATTG AACAATACAC GATCGCATTG
     1861 GCTAAAGGGC TGAATATTGT CGGTTTGCTC AATATTCAAT TCGTCTTGTC GCAAGGCGAG
     1921 GTGTACGTGC TAGAAGTGAA TCCGAGATCA AGCAGAACCG TACCGTTTTT AAGCAAAATT
     1981 ACGGGTATCC CAATGGCGAA TCTCGCAACA AAAATCATTC TTGGTCAAAA GCTGGCTGCG
     2041 TTTGGCTATA CAGAGGGCCT TCAGCCTGAA CAGCAAGGTG TATTTGTAAA AGCGCCGGTC
     2101 TTCTCCTTTG CCAAGCTGAG AAGAGTGGAT ATTACGTTAG GGCCTGAAAT GAAATCAACA
     2161 GGTGAAGTCA TGGGGAAAGA TTCGACACTT GAAAAGGCGC TCTACAAAGC CTTGATCGCT
     2221 TCAGGTATTC AAATCCCGAA CTACGGTTCC GTGCTTTTAA CAGTAGCTGA TAAGGACAAA
     2281 GAAGAAGGGC TTGCCATTGC TAAGCGGTTC CACGCGATCG GCTACAACAT TTTAGCGACG
     2341 GAAGGAACGG CAGGCTACCT GAAAGAAGCT TCCATTCCAG CGAAGGTCGT CGGAAAAATC
     2401 GGTCAGGATG GCCCGAACTT GCTTGATGTC ATCAGAAACG GAGAAGCGCA GTTTGTCATC
     2461 AATACGCTGA CAAAAGGAAA GCAGCCGGCA AGAGACGGTT TTAGAATCAG ACGTGAATCA
     2521 GTAGAAAATG GTGTTGCCTG CCTAACATCT TTAGATACGG CAGAGGCGAT ATTGCGAGTG
     2581 CTGGAAAGCA TGACATTCCG TGCTGATCAA ATGCCGGCAG TCAACACAAA TCAGGAGGCG
     2641 GCAGTCACTA TATGAAAAAA GCGTATTTGA CAGTATGTTC TAACCAGCAA ATTGCAGACC
     2701 GGGTGTTTCA AATGGTTCTG AAAGGGGAGC TTGTCCAAGG GTTTACAACC CCTGGACAGT
     2761 TCCTTCATCT TAAAGTGAGC GAAGCGGTTA CGCCTCTTTT GAGAAGGCCG ATCAGCATCG
     2821 CAGACGTCAA CTTTGAAAAA AATGAAGTCA CCATCATTTA TCGGGTAGAT GGGGAAGGGA
     2881 CAAGACTCTT GTCACTGAAG CAGCAGGGAG AACTTGTGGA TGTCCTCGGG CCTTTGGGAA
     2941 ATGGCTTTCC TGTTAATGAA GTTCAACCCG GAAAGACGGC TTTGCTGGTA GGAGGCGGAG
     3001 TAGGTGTGCC GCCTCTCCAA GAGCTGTCGA AACGCTTGAT TGAAAAAGGG GTAAATGTCA
     3061 TCCACGTTTT AGGATTCCAA TCGGCAAAGG ATGTTTTTTA CGAGGAAGAA TGCCGGCAGT
     3121 ACGGAGACAC GTATGTGGCA ACAGCTGACG GAAGCTACGG GGAAACCGGA TTTGTCACAG
     3181 ATGTGATTAA ACGGAAAAAG CTAGAGTTTG ATATCCTCCT CAGCTGCGGG CCGACACCGA
     3241 TGCTCAAGGC GTTAAAACAG GAATATGCCC ATAAAGAAGT ATATCTGTCC ATGGAGGAAC
     3301 GAATGGGCTG CGGAATCGGC GCATGCTTCG CGTGTGTGTG CCATACAAAC GAAAGTGAGA
     3361 CATCCTATGT AAAAGTATGT CTCGACGGGC CTGTATTTAA AGCTCAGGAG GTGGCGCTGT
     3421 AatgCTCGGA TACCCTTACT CTGTTGAAAA CGAATAGATA GGTTAAGGAA CGGTTATTTC
     3481 TGCGTAGATC TATCTTACAC AGCATCACAC TGGCTCACCT TCGGGTGGGC CTTTCTGCGT
     3541 TTATATACTA GAGAGAGAAT ATAAAAAGCC AGATTATTAA TCCGGCTTTT TTATTATTTA
     3601 GGCAACTGAA ACGATTCGGA TCCTGTATTA CTATTCTTAT TAGTATTTAT ACAGTTCATC
     3661 CATGCCCAGT GTAATGCCTG CTGCTGTAAC AAATTCCAGC AGAACCATGT GATCGCGTTT
     3721 TTCGTTCGGA TCTTTGCTCA GTTTGCTTTG ATATGACAGA TAATGATTAT CCGGCAGCAG
     3781 AACAGGGCCA TCTCCAATCG GTGTGTTTTG TTGATAATGA TCTGCCAGTT GAACTGAGCC
     3841 ATCTTCGATA TTGTGGCGGA TTTTAAAGTT GACTTTGATG CCGTTTTTCT GTTTATCCGC
     3901 CATGATATAG ACGTTATGGC TATTATAATT ATATTCCAGT TTGTGGCCCA GGATATTTCC
     3961 ATCTTCTTTA AAGTCGATGC CTTTCAGTTC AATGCGATTG ACCAGTGTAT CGCCTTCAAA
     4021 TTTAACTTCC GCACGCGTTT TGTAGTTGCC ATCATCTTTA AAAAAGATCG TTCTTTCTTG
     4081 GACATAGCCT TCCGGCATTG CGCTTTTAAA AAAATCATGC TGTTTCATAT GATCCGGATA
     4141 TCTTGCAAAG CATTGCAGGC CATAGCCAAA TGTTGTAACC AGTGTCGGCC ACGGAACCGG
     4201 CAGTTTGCCT GTTGTGCAGA TAAATTTCAG TGTCAGTTTG CCATATGTTG CATCACCTTC
     4261 GCCTTCGCCT GAAACTGAAA ATTTGTGGCC ATTAACGTCG CCATCCAGTT CAACCAGAAT
     4321 CGGAACAACG CCTGTAAACA GTTCTTCGCC TTTGCTAACC ATCGGCGCGC CGCCGCTAGA
     4381 ACCACCGCCG CCAGAGCCGC CACCACCAGA GCCACCGCCA CCGTAGATGT AAGCTGCACC
     4441 TACGATGATA AGCAAAATGA ACAGTACTAC GAGCAACGCG AATCCGTTAG AGTATCCTCC
     4501 GCTCATGTTA CATACCTCCT TTTCTTGATC AATATATAAG TATGTCATCA GCAAAAGTTT
     4561 GACTAGACGA ATGCCCTTTA TTTAAAATCT TTTTACAGAA AGCCACAATA TGTTATGATA
     4621 CGCATAGGTA ATTTAATTTG GAATGGatgC TAGAGGTGAA ATTGCCGGGA CTTGATTTGA
     4681 AAAACCCAAT CATTCCTGCA TCAGGCTGCT TCGGTTTTGG AAAAGAATTT TCACGTTTTT
     4741 ATGATTTGTC TTGTCTTGGA GCTATCATGA TTAAGGCTAC GACAAAGGAG CCGCGCTTTG
     4801 GGAATCCGAC GCCGCGGGTA GCTGAGACTG GTGCTGGAAT GCTCAATGCG ATCGGTCTCC
     4861 AAAATCCGGG GCTGGATAGT GTGTTGCATC ATGAGCTGCC GTGGCTTGAG CAGTTTGATA
     4921 CACCGATCAT TGCCAATGTC GCAGGTTCTC AAGTCGATGA TTATGTTGAA GTCGCAGAAC
     4981 ATATCAGCAA AGCGCCTAAT GTTCATGCTC TTGAATTGAA TATTTCCTGC CCGAATGTGA
     5041 AAACAGGCGG AATCGCTTTT GGCACGAATC CTGAAATGGC TGCCGATTTG ACAAAAGCGG
     5101 TGAAAGAGGT TTCGGATGTA CCCGTTTATG TGAAGCTATC CCCGAACGTG GCTAATATCA
     5161 CAGAAATTGC ATTAGCGATC GAGGAAGCGG GAGCGGACGG TCTTACGATG ATCAACACAC
     5221 TAATCGGCAT GAGACTCGAT TTAAAAACCG GCAAACCGAT ATTAGCGAAT AAAACAGGGG
     5281 GACTTTCGGG CCCTGCTGTG AAGCCGGTTG CCATTCGCAT GGTGTATGAA GTCAGCCAGA
     5341 TGGTCAACAT CCCGATTATC GGAATGGGAG GCGTGCAAAC GGCTGAAGAT GCCCTGGAAT
     5401 TTCTTCTCGC GGGAGCAAGC GCAGTCGCTG TCGGAACAGC AAACTTTGTG AATCCTTTTG
     5461 CATGTCCAGA GATTATTGAA CAGCTCCCAT CTGTTTTGCT CCAATACGGC TATCAATCAA
     5521 TTGAAGAATG CATCGGAAGG AGCTGGAATC NNNNNNNNNN NNNNNNNNNN NNNNNNNNNn
     5581 nnNNNNNNNN NNNNNNNNNN NNNNNNNNNN NNNNNNNNNN NNNNNNNNNN NNNNNNNNNN
     5641 NNNNNNNNNN NNNNNNNNNN NNNNNNNNNN NNNNNNNNNN NNNNNNNNNN NNNNNNNNNN
     5701 NNNNNNNNNN NNNNNNNNNN NNNNNNNNNN NNNNNNNNNN NNNNNNNNNN NNNNNNNNNN
     5761 NNNNNNNNNN NNNNNNNNNN NNNNNNNNNN NNNNNNNNNN NNNNNNNNNN NNNNNNNNNN
     5821 NNNNNNNNNN NNNNNNNNNN NNNNNNNNNN NNNNNNNNNN NNNNNNNNNN NNNNNNNNNN
     5881 NNNNNNNNNN NNNNNNNNNN NNNNNNNNNN NNNNNNNNNN NNNNNNNNNN NNNNNNNNNN
     5941 NNNNNNNNNN NNNNNNNNNN NNNNNNNNNN NNNNNNNNNN NNNNNNNNNN NNNNNNNNNN
     6001 NNNNNNNNNN NNNNNNNNNN NNNNNNNNNN NNNNNNNNNN NNNNNNNNNN NNNNNNNNNN
     6061 NNNNNNNNNN NNNNNNNNNN NNNNNNNNNN NNNNNNNNNN NNNNNNNNNN NNNNNNNNNN
     6121 NNNNNNNNNN NNNNNNNNNN NNNNNNNNNN NNNNNNNNNN NNNNNNNNNN NNNNNNNNNN
     6181 NNNNNNNNNN NNNNNNNNNN NNNNNNNNNN NNNNNNNNNN NNNNNNNNNN NNNNNNNNNN
     6241 NNNNNNNNNN NNNNNNNNNN NNNNNNNTGA AACAAATCAT CGCAAAACAT CTATTAGACA
     6301 TCCAAGCTGT ATTTTTACGC CCGAACGAGC CGTTCACATG GGCAAGCGGC ATTTTATCAC
     6361 CGATCTACTG TGACAACCGC CTTACGCTAT CTTTCCCAGA GGTCAGAAAC GATGTTGCTT
     6421 CAGGTATCAG CAAGCTTGTT AAAGAGCATT TTCCTGAAGC TGAAATGATT GCGGGAACAG
     6481 CAACTGCCGG TATTCCTCAT GCTGCTCTTG CGGCGGACCA TTTGAATCTT CCGATGTGTT
     6541 ATGTGAGGAG CAAGCCGAAG GCGCACGGAA AAGGCAATCA GATTGAGGGA GCTGTGCAAG
     6601 AAGGGCAAAA AACAGTCGTC ATTGAAGACT TAATTTCCAC AGGAGGCAGC GTGCTTGAAG
     6661 CTTGTGCAGC TTTACAAGCG GCCGGCTGTG AAGTGCTTGG TGTCGTCcca tccagctgat
     6721 atcccctata gtgagtcgta ttacatggtc atagctgttt cctggcagct ctggcccgtg
     6781 tctcaaaatc tctgatgtta cattgcacaa gataaaaata tatcatcatg aacaataaaa
     6841 ctgtctgctt acataaacag taatacaagg ggtgttatga gccatattca acgggaaacg
     6901 tcgaggccgc gattaaattc caacatggat gctgatttat atgggtataa atgggctcgc
     6961 gataatgtcg ggcaatcagg tgcgacaatc tatcgcttgt atgggaagcc cgatgcgcca
     7021 gagttgtttc tgaaacatgg caaaggtagc gttgccaatg atgttacaga tgagatggtc
     7081 agactaaact ggctgacgga atttatgcct cttccgacca tcaagcattt tatccgtact
     7141 cctgatgatg catggttact caccactgcg atccccggaa aaacagcatt ccaggtatta
     7201 gaagaatatc ctgattcagg tgaaaatatt gttgatgcgc tggcagtgtt cctgcgccgg
     7261 ttgcattcga ttcctgtttg taattgtcct tttaacagcg atcgcgtatt tcgtctcgct
     7321 caggcgcaat cacgaatgaa taacggtttg gttgatgcga gtgattttga tgacgagcgt
     7381 aatggctggc ctgttgaaca agtctggaaa gaaatgcata aacttttgcc attctcaccg
     7441 gattcagtcg tcactcatgg tgatttctca cttgataacc ttatttttga cgaggggaaa
     7501 ttaataggtt gtattgatgt tggacgagtc ggaatcgcag accgatacca ggatcttgcc
     7561 atcctatgga actgcctcgg tgagttttct ccttcattac agaaacggct ttttcaaaaa
     7621 tatggtattg ataatcctga tatgaataaa ttgcagtttc atttgatgct cgatgagttt
     7681 ttctaa
//
