# Supplementary material for: Enhanced Bacillus subtilis natural competence enables multiplexed genome and spore engineering
Source: bioRxiv preprint, doi:10.64898/2026.05.01.722266, version 1 (2026-05-05)
Supplement: Supplemental Data File [file 722266_file03.zip › Sequences/pentr-ssca-mcherry.gb]

LOCUS       pENTR-sscA-mcherry      8387 bp ds-DNA     circular     16-APR-2026
DEFINITION  .
FEATURES             Location/Qualifiers
     misc_feature    1..3616
                     /label="pENTR"
                     /ApEinfo_revcolor="#b1ff67"
                     /ApEinfo_fwdcolor="#b1ff67"
     misc_feature    3617..5530
                     /label="sscA up"
                     /ApEinfo_revcolor="#ffef86"
                     /ApEinfo_fwdcolor="#ffef86"
     misc_feature    complement(4493..5371)
                     /label="prsA"
                     /ApEinfo_revcolor="#9eafd2"
                     /ApEinfo_fwdcolor="#9eafd2"
     misc_feature    5531..5614
                     /label="sscA"
                     /ApEinfo_revcolor="#ff9ccd"
                     /ApEinfo_fwdcolor="#ff9ccd"
     CDS             5531..5614
                     /ApEinfo_revcolor="#84b0dc"
                     /ApEinfo_fwdcolor="#84b0dc"
                     /translation="MSGGYSNGFALLVVLFILLIIVGAAYIY"
     CDS             5615..5674
                     /ApEinfo_revcolor="#84b0dc"
                     /ApEinfo_fwdcolor="#84b0dc"
                     /translation="GGGGSGGGGSGGGGSSGGAP"
     CDS             5675..6385
                     /label="mcherry"
                     /ApEinfo_revcolor="#f58a5e"
                     /ApEinfo_fwdcolor="#f58a5e"
                     /translation="MVSKGEEDNMAIIKEFMRFKVHMEGSVNGHEFEIEGEGEGRPYEGTQTAKLKVTKGGPLPFAWDILSPQFMYGSKAYVKHPADIPDYLKLSFPEGFKWERVMNFEDGGVVTVTQDSSLQDGEFIYKVKLRGTNFPSDGPVMQKKTMGWEASSERMYPEDGALKGEIKQRLKLKDGGHYDAEVKTTYKAKKPVQLPGAYNVNIKLDITSHNEDYTIVEQYERAEGRHSTGGMDELYKY"
     CDS             6386..6388
                     /ApEinfo_revcolor="#84b0dc"
                     /ApEinfo_fwdcolor="#84b0dc"
                     /translation="*"
     misc_feature    6389..8387
                     /label="sscA down"
                     /ApEinfo_revcolor="#faac61"
                     /ApEinfo_fwdcolor="#faac61"
ORIGIN
        1 aagcagctgc acaagctgct ttctattcta gccgtcagaa cggtctttca gcttcctcgg
       61 atttacctgt ttatgaagat caggcatttc gccgagatgc tgtgcaattt gttcccacga
      121 tacaattttg aaattttgat tgacggcttg tccgttatca atattttcgc cgtcctgcgc
      181 cacaaaaatc ccgtacggat attttgggcc aagtccgaaa ccgagaacat caataccatc
      241 cgtgtcacta gtaccgtcta tcttctcgcc atctgtaatc tcaaagttgg ctacatagcg
      301 atttttcccc tgccgttcat acattgcata gctgttattt ccttgacttg aagccatgag
      361 atatcctttg ccatttggtg cataatagat tgtcagtcct tcaatatcag ctgtcaaatg
      421 atctcctgtc gcacggtcaa caacctgccc ctttgaccct ccgccgggct cagcgttaaa
      481 tttccagatg gcctcatctt cctctgctat gtataggttt ccgtactcat catccgcaac
      541 aaggccttcg gtctgagaat tcaacttaaa ttcacgcacc tttttccctg ttacataacc
      601 ctttccacca tcaacaattt catactgctc aaattcccct tgtttgcctg tcactaatgc
      661 gtaaaatgct cctgttttct ggctgtgata caagctgaat ccataaacct cagaaatatt
      721 ggtggaaata ggatggttcg gatctgtaat gcttttcaat tttcctttat ccccgtctat
      781 tgcatatact tcaattgtat tttttccttc ggaccggttg gatgcggcag caatatcaat
      841 tttttcgccg ttcaatggaa aatcatagcg cagatcgaca ttattgagct tgccaaactc
      901 ataagaatga agctgttttc cgtctaaatc atacacaacg agccctgact tcttatttgt
      961 tgtaatcaac ttgctttttt ccgggtgttt ttcatgcgtc gacggggaag ggtgggcgcg
     1021 ccgacccagc tttcttgtac aaagttggca ttataagaaa gcattgctta tcaatttgtt
     1081 gcaacgaaca ggtcactatc agtcaaaata aaatcattat ttgccatcca gctgatatcc
     1141 cctatagtga gtcgtattac atggtcatag ctgtttcctg gcagctctgg cccgtgtctc
     1201 aaaatctctg atgttacatt gcacaagata aaaatatatc atcatgaaca ataaaactgt
     1261 ctgcttacat aaacagtaat acaaggggtg ttatgagcca tattcaacgg gaaacgtcga
     1321 ggccgcgatt aaattccaac atggatgctg atttatatgg gtataaatgg gctcgcgata
     1381 atgtcgggca atcaggtgcg acaatctatc gcttgtatgg gaagcccgat gcgccagagt
     1441 tgtttctgaa acatggcaaa ggtagcgttg ccaatgatgt tacagatgag atggtcagac
     1501 taaactggct gacggaattt atgcctcttc cgaccatcaa gcattttatc cgtactcctg
     1561 atgatgcatg gttactcacc actgcgatcc ccggaaaaac agcattccag gtattagaag
     1621 aatatcctga ttcaggtgaa aatattgttg atgcgctggc agtgttcctg cgccggttgc
     1681 attcgattcc tgtttgtaat tgtcctttta acagcgatcg cgtatttcgt ctcgctcagg
     1741 cgcaatcacg aatgaataac ggtttggttg atgcgagtga ttttgatgac gagcgtaatg
     1801 gctggcctgt tgaacaagtc tggaaagaaa tgcataaact tttgccattc tcaccggatt
     1861 cagtcgtcac tcatggtgat ttctcacttg ataaccttat ttttgacgag gggaaattaa
     1921 taggttgtat tgatgttgga cgagtcggaa tcgcagaccg ataccaggat cttgccatcc
     1981 tatggaactg cctcggtgag ttttctcctt cattacagaa acggcttttt caaaaatatg
     2041 gtattgataa tcctgatatg aataaattgc agtttcattt gatgctcgat gagtttttct
     2101 aatcagaatt ggttaattgg ttgtaacact ggcagagcat tacgctgact tgacgggacg
     2161 gcgcaagctc atgaccaaaa tcccttaacg tgagttacgc gtcgttccac tgagcgtcag
     2221 accccgtaga aaagatcaaa ggatcttctt gagatccttt ttttctgcgc gtaatctgct
     2281 gcttgcaaac aaaaaaacca ccgctaccag cggtggtttg tttgccggat caagagctac
     2341 caactctttt tccgaaggta actggcttca gcagagcgca gataccaaat actgttcttc
     2401 tagtgtagcc gtagttaggc caccacttca agaactctgt agcaccgcct acatacctcg
     2461 ctctgctaat cctgttacca gtggctgctg ccagtggcga taagtcgtgt cttaccgggt
     2521 tggactcaag acgatagtta ccggataagg cgcagcggtc gggctgaacg gggggttcgt
     2581 gcacacagcc cagcttggag cgaacgacct acaccgaact gagataccta cagcgtgagc
     2641 tatgagaaag cgccacgctt cccgaaggga gaaaggcgga caggtatccg gtaagcggca
     2701 gggtcggaac aggagagcgc acgagggagc ttccaggggg aaacgcctgg tatctttata
     2761 gtcctgtcgg gtttcgccac ctctgacttg agcgtcgatt tttgtgatgc tcgtcagggg
     2821 ggcggagcct atggaaaaac gccagcaacg cggccttttt acggttcctg gccttttgct
     2881 ggccttttgc tcacatgttc tttcctgcgt tatcccctga ttctgtggat aaccgtatta
     2941 ccgcctttga gtgagctgat accgctcgcc gcagccgaac gaccgagcgc agcgagtcag
     3001 tgagcgagga agcggaagag cgcccaatac gcaaaccgcc tctccccgcg cgttggccga
     3061 ttcattaatg cagctggcac gacaggtttc ccgactggaa agcgggcagt gagcgcaacg
     3121 caattaatac gcgtaccgct agccaggaag agtttgtaga aacgcaaaaa ggccatccgt
     3181 caggatggcc ttctgcttag tttgatgcct ggcagtttat ggcgggcgtc ctgcccgcca
     3241 ccctccgggc cgttgcttca caacgttcaa atccgctccc ggcggatttg tcctactcag
     3301 gagagcgttc accgacaaac aacagataaa acgaaaggcc cagtcttccg actgagcctt
     3361 tcgttttatt tgatgcctgg cagttcccta ctctcgcgtt aacgctagca tggatgtttt
     3421 cccagtcacg acgttgtaaa acgacggcca gtcttaagct cgggccccaa ataatgattt
     3481 tattttgact gatagtgacc tgttcgttgc aacaaattga tgagcaatgc ttttttataa
     3541 tgccaacttt gtacaaaaaa gcaggctccg cggccgcctt gtttaacttt aagaaggagc
     3601 ccttcccccg tcgacgTACG AAAAACCACC ATGAGTTTGT CTCAGGTTTG GCGTATCATG
     3661 TTGTCTCTAT GCTGAACCTG GCGAAAGCAA TAGCAGATTT ATATCCTTCT CTTGATCGTG
     3721 ATCTGCTTTA CGCCGGTGTT ATCCTGCATG ATCTTGGAAA AGTGAAGGAG CTGTCCGGCC
     3781 CTGTTTCCAC TTCATATACG GTTGAAGGCA ATTTGCTCGG CCATATTTCC ATCATGGTGA
     3841 CAGAGCTTTC AAAAGCGGCT GAGGAGCTTC AAATCGATTC TGAAGAGGTG TTAATTCTTC
     3901 AGCATTTGAT TTTGAGTCAC CACGGCAAAG CAGAATGGGG CAGCCCGAAA CCGCCTATGG
     3961 TGAAAGAAGC GGAAATTCTT CACTATATAG ACAATCTGGA TGCAAAAATG AATATGATGG
     4021 ACAGAGCGCT TGAGCGCGTG AAGCCGGGCG AGTATACTGA ACGTGTATTT GCACTGGAAA
     4081 ACCGTTCCTT TTATAAACCG ACATTTCATA AATAACTTAA AAAGGACTGA TGCTGACATA
     4141 TTCAGCTCAG TCCTTTTTGA TGCGTCTTTC CCGCACATAA CTCGTCTCAT TCCCGCATAT
     4201 GGTTAAGAAT AAAGAATCTA TGCAAAGGGG GAGGAGCCCG TGTTATTTTT TCCGTGGTGG
     4261 GTGTATCTTT GTATTGTAGG CATCATTTTC AGCGCATATA AACTTGTGGC GGCAGCCAAA
     4321 GAGGAAGAAA AAGTAGACCA GGCTTTTATT GAAAAAGAAG GACAGATTTA TATGGAGAGG
     4381 ATGGAAAAGG AGCGAGAACG CCGCAGTTCT CAGCAGCATG AAGAAGAAAA TCAAAACCAT
     4441 TCCATCGCAT AAAAAAAGCT GTGCGGCTCA ATGAGCCGCA CAGCTTTTTT TATTATTTAG
     4501 AATTGCTTGA AGATGAAGAA GTGCTGTTGC TTGTTGAAGA TGTATTAAAT GTGTCTTTCA
     4561 GATCTTTATC TTTTACTTCG ATGTCAGCCT TCTTCATGAC TTTTTGAACA GCTTCCTGAA
     4621 CAGCTGCGTT GTCATTTAAT TTTTGTTCAA GCACTTCAGA TTTCAGTTCT TTTTTCATAT
     4681 CATCATATTT GCCGCGTTCT TCTGTCTTTT TAATGATATG GTAGCCGTAT TGCGTTTTGA
     4741 CAGGATCACT GACTTCACCT GTTTTTAATT TGAATGCAGC TTTGCTGAAT GTTTCGTCCA
     4801 TTTGGCCTTC TTTTGCGAAC CAGCCAAGAT CCCCGCCTTT TGAAGCAGAG CTGTCTGTTG
     4861 AGTATTCTTT CGCAAGGTCT TCAAACTTCT CGCCTTTTTT CAGCTTTTTC TCTACTTCTT
     4921 CAGCTGTCTT TTTATCAGCA ACAAGGATGT GGCTTGCACG GATTTTGCCT TTTAAGCCTT
     4981 CCCAGTACTC TTTGATATCG GCGTCTGTTA CTTTGATGTT ATCTTTAGCC GCTTTTTGTG
     5041 TCAGCAATTC ATATTTTACT TGTTCTTTCA GGTAATCTTT GCCATATTGC TTTTCGAGGG
     5101 CAGTATATTG ATCGCCAAGC TGCGTTTTGT ATTCTTTCAG CTTGTTGTCA ATTTCTTTAT
     5161 CCGAAACTTT ATACTTCTTG TCCAATACTT TTTCTTGCAC TAGCTGTGTC AGTACGCTTG
     5221 CGCCAGCTGT TTTCTTCATG TTTGTGTAAA GCTCGCCTTT TGTGACATCG CCTGCGTCTG
     5281 TTTTTGCGAT AACTTCTTTG TCGCCGCTGC TGCAAGCACT GAGAGCGAGG ATGCTTGTAG
     5341 CAGTGATAGC TGCTATTGCG ATTTTCTTCA TTGTTTTCAA ACACTCCTAA TCATTCCAAA
     5401 TTAAATTACC TATGCGTATC ATAACATATT GTGGCTTTCT GTAAAAAGAT TTTAAATAAA
     5461 GGGCATTCGT CTAGTCAAAC TTTTGCTGAT GACATACTTA TATATTGATC AAGAAAAGGA
     5521 GGTATGTAAC ATGAGCGGAG GATACTCTAA CGGATTCGCG TTGCTCGTAG TACTGTTCAT
     5581 TTTGCTTATC ATCGTAGGTG CAGCTTACAT CTACGGTGGC GGTGGCTCTG GTGGTGGCGG
     5641 CTCTGGCGGC GGTGGTTCTA GCGGCGGCGC GCCGATGGTT AGCAAAGGCG AAGAGGATAA
     5701 TATGGCGATC ATCAAAGAAT TTATGCGCTT TAAAGTTCAT ATGGAAGGCA GCGTTAATGG
     5761 CCACGAATTT GAAATTGAAG GCGAAGGTGA AGGCAGACCG TATGAAGGCA CACAAACAGC
     5821 AAAACTGAAA GTTACAAAAG GCGGACCGCT GCCGTTTGCA TGGGATATTC TGTCACCGCA
     5881 ATTTATGTAT GGCAGCAAAG CATATGTTAA ACATCCGGCA GATATCCCGG ATTATCTGAA
     5941 ACTGTCATTT CCGGAAGGCT TTAAATGGGA ACGCGTCATG AATTTTGAAG ATGGCGGAGT
     6001 TGTTACAGTC ACACAAGATT CATCACTGCA AGATGGCGAA TTTATCTATA AAGTCAAACT
     6061 GCGTGGCACG AACTTTCCGT CAGATGGCCC TGTTATGCAG AAAAAAACAA TGGGCTGGGA
     6121 AGCATCAAGC GAAAGAATGT ATCCGGAAGA TGGTGCACTG AAAGGCGAAA TTAAACAACG
     6181 CCTGAAACTT AAAGACGGTG GACATTATGA TGCGGAAGTC AAAACAACGT ATAAAGCGAA
     6241 AAAACCTGTT CAACTGCCTG GCGCATATAA CGTTAACATT AAACTGGATA TCACGAGCCA
     6301 TAACGAAGAT TATACAATCG TCGAACAGTA TGAAAGAGCA GAAGGACGCC ATTCAACAGG
     6361 CGGAATGGAT GAACTGTATA AATACTAAGC AGCCCGAGGA TCGCTTGCAA CATAAGCGAT
     6421 CCTTTATTTT CACTAGCGCC TAATCGTTTC AAACATGAAT TGCATAACAT GTAATTGGTA
     6481 AATAAAGCTT ATTACAGGAG GTGCTATTTA AGATGGGTGA AGTATTTGCA GGCGGATTCG
     6541 CTTTATTGGT TGTGTTATTT ATTTTATTGA TTATCATCGG CGCTTCTTGG CTGTACTAAT
     6601 CAACATAAAA AAGCATAGCT GCTTAATCAG CAGCTATGCT TTCTTTCGTA TTTACACTGT
     6661 AAAGGAGATC TCCACAAACG AAGAGATCAG TAAAATTAAT ATAGATACAT TAATAAATCG
     6721 GAATACCTTA TCTTGCCGCT CTTCAGGAAT CTCTCTGACA AGGCATAATG TATTGGTGAG
     6781 CCTGTTTATG AAATATAAAA TAAACACGGC AGCCACGATA AAATAGAATA AAATGATGGG
     6841 AGATTCCCCC TCTCTCTGAA CTGTCCCATA TTACATTACC AAATATTTAT TAAAAAAGAT
     6901 AGAATGCAAA TTGAAAAATC GCCACCAGCA CCAGGGTTTG ACTACTTTTC AACAAGAATA
     6961 TCCAAGCCGT CAGCTTCCTG ATCAATAAAA GCGGTTTTCG GTGCTTTTAT CAGCTTGAGA
     7021 GCCAGCAGGA AATCAGGCAG ACAGTAGCCG GCGTGAATGC CCGAGATCAT GCAAAAATAA
     7081 TGAGCGTGAT TCGGAAATGC CAGTGCTGCG TAAAACAATA CCGGTGTAAT CAGCAAGAAC
     7141 GGGCTGACGA GTGAAATCAG CATTGTTGTT TTTGGTATAC GTTTCCATGT GCGCATGCGC
     7201 AATATGTAAA ACTTTTTTTC TATTTTTCTT TTTTTGCAGA TGATTGGCAG GACATGGATG
     7261 ACTTTATGTA CAAATAAAAT AACGACGAGC AAACCGCCGA ATAAAGATAC ATATTCATCG
     7321 CTTAAGCTTG TGCCAGGCCG CAGCAGCTCA AAAGCTAAAA AGGTAGATAT AAAAACCAAA
     7381 ATCATAAAAC ATACAGCAGT TAATATTATG CGAACGGCGC CATAATCCTT CATGAGATTT
     7441 ATGGTCTTCC AGCAATTCAT CAAAGTCATC CTTCCATACA TCTTGAATAG AATCTCAAAA
     7501 TAATTTACTC CTCCCAAGAG AAAAAATCAA TGCTTTTTTA AGAAAAAATA TCATCCGGCA
     7561 GGTATTTTTT TGAAACAAGC AAACAAACTG CGAAATATGG GGTTAGAACT TTCTTCTCAG
     7621 TGAATTATCA GCTAAAATAA GATTAAAGAT AGAAAGAAGT GGTGTGGATG NNNNNNNNNN
     7681 NNNNNNNNNN NNNNNNNNNN NNNNNNNNNN NNNNNNNNNN NNNNNNNNNN NNNNNNNNNN
     7741 NNNNNNNNNN NNNNNNNNNN NNNNNNNNNN NNNNNNNNNN NNNNNNNNNN NNNNNNNNNN
     7801 NNNNNNNNNN NNNNNNNNNN NNNNNNNNNN NNNNNNNNNN NNNNNNNNNN NNNNNNNNNN
     7861 NNNNNNNNNN NNNNNNNNNN NNNNNNNNNN NNNNNNNNNN NNNNNNNNNN NNNNNNNNNN
     7921 NNNNNNNNNN NNNNNNNNNN NNNNNNNNNN NNNNNNNNNN NNNNNNNNNN NNNNNNNNNN
     7981 NNNNNNNNNN NNNNNNNNNN NNNNNNTAAC TGTTTACAGG TTCGAGCTCT TCAGCCGGTT
     8041 CATCCGCCGC ACTGTCCTTT GCTTTTTTCT TCAATTTTCC GTTTACGCTT TCAAAGTCAT
     8101 TGTCAATATT GGTGAGTGAC GTTTCGAAAA TTTCCATAAA ATCATCGCCG TAGATATGGC
     8161 GTATCATACA CATCATTTCT GCCACTTCAG GAAATTTTCC GAATAAATGA TATAAAGGCT
     8221 GTGACCCTTT AAAAACAGCG TTGCGTGTCG GATCAAATTC CTCAAGCAAG CTCCAGAATA
     8281 CCTCGGTACC TTCCTCAGTC AATTGGACAT ATGTGTTCCG TTTATCATTC AGCCGTTTGG
     8341 AGAACCTTAA ATATCCCCGT TCTTCCAGCT TTTTTGAAAA GTTGAAT
//
