# Supplementary material for: Enhanced Bacillus subtilis natural competence enables multiplexed genome and spore engineering
Source: bioRxiv preprint, doi:10.64898/2026.05.01.722266, version 1 (2026-05-05)
Supplement: Supplemental Data File [file 722266_file03.zip › Sequences/pentr-ssca-yfp.gb]

LOCUS       pENTR-sscA-YFP          8396 bp ds-DNA     circular     16-APR-2026
DEFINITION  .
FEATURES             Location/Qualifiers
     misc_feature    1..3616
                     /label="pENTR"
                     /ApEinfo_revcolor="#b1ff67"
                     /ApEinfo_fwdcolor="#b1ff67"
     misc_feature    3617..5530
                     /label="sscA up"
                     /ApEinfo_revcolor="#85dae9"
                     /ApEinfo_fwdcolor="#85dae9"
     misc_feature    complement(4493..5371)
                     /label="prsA"
                     /ApEinfo_revcolor="#9eafd2"
                     /ApEinfo_fwdcolor="#9eafd2"
     CDS             complement(4493..5371)
                     /ApEinfo_revcolor="#84b0dc"
                     /ApEinfo_fwdcolor="#84b0dc"
                     /translation="MKKIAIAAITATSILALSACSSGDKEVIAKTDAGDVTKGELYTNMKKTAGASVLTQLVQEKVLDKKYKVSDKEIDNKLKEYKTQLGDQYTALEKQYGKDYLKEQVKYELLTQKAAKDNIKVTDADIKEYWEGLKGKIRASHILVADKKTAEEVEKKLKKGEKFEDLAKEYSTDSSASKGGDLGWFAKEGQMDETFSKAAFKLKTGEVSDPVKTQYGYHIIKKTEERGKYDDMKKELKSEVLEQKLNDNAAVQEAVQKVMKKADIEVKDKDLKDTFNTSSTSNSTSSSSSNSK*"
     misc_feature    5531..5614
                     /label="sscA"
                     /ApEinfo_revcolor="#ff9ccd"
                     /ApEinfo_fwdcolor="#ff9ccd"
     CDS             5531..5614
                     /ApEinfo_revcolor="#84b0dc"
                     /ApEinfo_fwdcolor="#84b0dc"
                     /translation="MSGGYSNGFALLVVLFILLIIVGAAYIY"
     CDS             5615..5674
                     /ApEinfo_revcolor="#84b0dc"
                     /ApEinfo_fwdcolor="#84b0dc"
                     /translation="GGGGSGGGGSGGGGSSGGAP"
     misc_feature    5675..6394
                     /label="meYFP"
                     /ApEinfo_revcolor="#ffef86"
                     /ApEinfo_fwdcolor="#ffef86"
     CDS             5675..6394
                     /label="YFP"
                     /ApEinfo_revcolor="#ffef86"
                     /ApEinfo_fwdcolor="#ffef86"
                     /translation="MVSKGEELFTGVVPILVELDGDVNGHKFSVSGEGEGDATYGKLTLKFICTTGKLPVPWPTLVTTFGYGLQCFARYPDHMKQHDFFKSAMPEGYVQERTIFFKDDGNYKTRAEVKFEGDTLVNRIELKGIDFKEDGNILGHKLEYNYNSHNVYIMADKQKNGIKVNFKIRHNIEDGSVQLADHYQQNTPIGDGPVLLPDNHYLSYQSKLSKDPNEKRDHMVLLEFVTAAGITLGMDELYKY"
     CDS             6395..6397
                     /ApEinfo_revcolor="#84b0dc"
                     /ApEinfo_fwdcolor="#84b0dc"
                     /translation="*"
     misc_feature    6398..8396
                     /label="sscA down"
                     /ApEinfo_revcolor="#84b0dc"
                     /ApEinfo_fwdcolor="#84b0dc"
ORIGIN
        1 aagcagctgc acaagctgct ttctattcta gccgtcagaa cggtctttca gcttcctcgg
       61 atttacctgt ttatgaagat caggcatttc gccgagatgc tgtgcaattt gttcccacga
      121 tacaattttg aaattttgat tgacggcttg tccgttatca atattttcgc cgtcctgcgc
      181 cacaaaaatc ccgtacggat attttgggcc aagtccgaaa ccgagaacat caataccatc
      241 cgtgtcacta gtaccgtcta tcttctcgcc atctgtaatc tcaaagttgg ctacatagcg
      301 atttttcccc tgccgttcat acattgcata gctgttattt ccttgacttg aagccatgag
      361 atatcctttg ccatttggtg cataatagat tgtcagtcct tcaatatcag ctgtcaaatg
      421 atctcctgtc gcacggtcaa caacctgccc ctttgaccct ccgccgggct cagcgttaaa
      481 tttccagatg gcctcatctt cctctgctat gtataggttt ccgtactcat catccgcaac
      541 aaggccttcg gtctgagaat tcaacttaaa ttcacgcacc tttttccctg ttacataacc
      601 ctttccacca tcaacaattt catactgctc aaattcccct tgtttgcctg tcactaatgc
      661 gtaaaatgct cctgttttct ggctgtgata caagctgaat ccataaacct cagaaatatt
      721 ggtggaaata ggatggttcg gatctgtaat gcttttcaat tttcctttat ccccgtctat
      781 tgcatatact tcaattgtat tttttccttc ggaccggttg gatgcggcag caatatcaat
      841 tttttcgccg ttcaatggaa aatcatagcg cagatcgaca ttattgagct tgccaaactc
      901 ataagaatga agctgttttc cgtctaaatc atacacaacg agccctgact tcttatttgt
      961 tgtaatcaac ttgctttttt ccgggtgttt ttcatgcgtc gacggggaag ggtgggcgcg
     1021 ccgacccagc tttcttgtac aaagttggca ttataagaaa gcattgctta tcaatttgtt
     1081 gcaacgaaca ggtcactatc agtcaaaata aaatcattat ttgccatcca gctgatatcc
     1141 cctatagtga gtcgtattac atggtcatag ctgtttcctg gcagctctgg cccgtgtctc
     1201 aaaatctctg atgttacatt gcacaagata aaaatatatc atcatgaaca ataaaactgt
     1261 ctgcttacat aaacagtaat acaaggggtg ttatgagcca tattcaacgg gaaacgtcga
     1321 ggccgcgatt aaattccaac atggatgctg atttatatgg gtataaatgg gctcgcgata
     1381 atgtcgggca atcaggtgcg acaatctatc gcttgtatgg gaagcccgat gcgccagagt
     1441 tgtttctgaa acatggcaaa ggtagcgttg ccaatgatgt tacagatgag atggtcagac
     1501 taaactggct gacggaattt atgcctcttc cgaccatcaa gcattttatc cgtactcctg
     1561 atgatgcatg gttactcacc actgcgatcc ccggaaaaac agcattccag gtattagaag
     1621 aatatcctga ttcaggtgaa aatattgttg atgcgctggc agtgttcctg cgccggttgc
     1681 attcgattcc tgtttgtaat tgtcctttta acagcgatcg cgtatttcgt ctcgctcagg
     1741 cgcaatcacg aatgaataac ggtttggttg atgcgagtga ttttgatgac gagcgtaatg
     1801 gctggcctgt tgaacaagtc tggaaagaaa tgcataaact tttgccattc tcaccggatt
     1861 cagtcgtcac tcatggtgat ttctcacttg ataaccttat ttttgacgag gggaaattaa
     1921 taggttgtat tgatgttgga cgagtcggaa tcgcagaccg ataccaggat cttgccatcc
     1981 tatggaactg cctcggtgag ttttctcctt cattacagaa acggcttttt caaaaatatg
     2041 gtattgataa tcctgatatg aataaattgc agtttcattt gatgctcgat gagtttttct
     2101 aatcagaatt ggttaattgg ttgtaacact ggcagagcat tacgctgact tgacgggacg
     2161 gcgcaagctc atgaccaaaa tcccttaacg tgagttacgc gtcgttccac tgagcgtcag
     2221 accccgtaga aaagatcaaa ggatcttctt gagatccttt ttttctgcgc gtaatctgct
     2281 gcttgcaaac aaaaaaacca ccgctaccag cggtggtttg tttgccggat caagagctac
     2341 caactctttt tccgaaggta actggcttca gcagagcgca gataccaaat actgttcttc
     2401 tagtgtagcc gtagttaggc caccacttca agaactctgt agcaccgcct acatacctcg
     2461 ctctgctaat cctgttacca gtggctgctg ccagtggcga taagtcgtgt cttaccgggt
     2521 tggactcaag acgatagtta ccggataagg cgcagcggtc gggctgaacg gggggttcgt
     2581 gcacacagcc cagcttggag cgaacgacct acaccgaact gagataccta cagcgtgagc
     2641 tatgagaaag cgccacgctt cccgaaggga gaaaggcgga caggtatccg gtaagcggca
     2701 gggtcggaac aggagagcgc acgagggagc ttccaggggg aaacgcctgg tatctttata
     2761 gtcctgtcgg gtttcgccac ctctgacttg agcgtcgatt tttgtgatgc tcgtcagggg
     2821 ggcggagcct atggaaaaac gccagcaacg cggccttttt acggttcctg gccttttgct
     2881 ggccttttgc tcacatgttc tttcctgcgt tatcccctga ttctgtggat aaccgtatta
     2941 ccgcctttga gtgagctgat accgctcgcc gcagccgaac gaccgagcgc agcgagtcag
     3001 tgagcgagga agcggaagag cgcccaatac gcaaaccgcc tctccccgcg cgttggccga
     3061 ttcattaatg cagctggcac gacaggtttc ccgactggaa agcgggcagt gagcgcaacg
     3121 caattaatac gcgtaccgct agccaggaag agtttgtaga aacgcaaaaa ggccatccgt
     3181 caggatggcc ttctgcttag tttgatgcct ggcagtttat ggcgggcgtc ctgcccgcca
     3241 ccctccgggc cgttgcttca caacgttcaa atccgctccc ggcggatttg tcctactcag
     3301 gagagcgttc accgacaaac aacagataaa acgaaaggcc cagtcttccg actgagcctt
     3361 tcgttttatt tgatgcctgg cagttcccta ctctcgcgtt aacgctagca tggatgtttt
     3421 cccagtcacg acgttgtaaa acgacggcca gtcttaagct cgggccccaa ataatgattt
     3481 tattttgact gatagtgacc tgttcgttgc aacaaattga tgagcaatgc ttttttataa
     3541 tgccaacttt gtacaaaaaa gcaggctccg cggccgcctt gtttaacttt aagaaggagc
     3601 ccttcccccg tcgacgTACG AAAAACCACC ATGAGTTTGT CTCAGGTTTG GCGTATCATG
     3661 TTGTCTCTAT GCTGAACCTG GCGAAAGCAA TAGCAGATTT ATATCCTTCT CTTGATCGTG
     3721 ATCTGCTTTA CGCCGGTGTT ATCCTGCATG ATCTTGGAAA AGTGAAGGAG CTGTCCGGCC
     3781 CTGTTTCCAC TTCATATACG GTTGAAGGCA ATTTGCTCGG CCATATTTCC ATCATGGTGA
     3841 CAGAGCTTTC AAAAGCGGCT GAGGAGCTTC AAATCGATTC TGAAGAGGTG TTAATTCTTC
     3901 AGCATTTGAT TTTGAGTCAC CACGGCAAAG CAGAATGGGG CAGCCCGAAA CCGCCTATGG
     3961 TGAAAGAAGC GGAAATTCTT CACTATATAG ACAATCTGGA TGCAAAAATG AATATGATGG
     4021 ACAGAGCGCT TGAGCGCGTG AAGCCGGGCG AGTATACTGA ACGTGTATTT GCACTGGAAA
     4081 ACCGTTCCTT TTATAAACCG ACATTTCATA AATAACTTAA AAAGGACTGA TGCTGACATA
     4141 TTCAGCTCAG TCCTTTTTGA TGCGTCTTTC CCGCACATAA CTCGTCTCAT TCCCGCATAT
     4201 GGTTAAGAAT AAAGAATCTA TGCAAAGGGG GAGGAGCCCG TGTTATTTTT TCCGTGGTGG
     4261 GTGTATCTTT GTATTGTAGG CATCATTTTC AGCGCATATA AACTTGTGGC GGCAGCCAAA
     4321 GAGGAAGAAA AAGTAGACCA GGCTTTTATT GAAAAAGAAG GACAGATTTA TATGGAGAGG
     4381 ATGGAAAAGG AGCGAGAACG CCGCAGTTCT CAGCAGCATG AAGAAGAAAA TCAAAACCAT
     4441 TCCATCGCAT AAAAAAAGCT GTGCGGCTCA ATGAGCCGCA CAGCTTTTTT TATTATTTAG
     4501 AATTGCTTGA AGATGAAGAA GTGCTGTTGC TTGTTGAAGA TGTATTAAAT GTGTCTTTCA
     4561 GATCTTTATC TTTTACTTCG ATGTCAGCCT TCTTCATGAC TTTTTGAACA GCTTCCTGAA
     4621 CAGCTGCGTT GTCATTTAAT TTTTGTTCAA GCACTTCAGA TTTCAGTTCT TTTTTCATAT
     4681 CATCATATTT GCCGCGTTCT TCTGTCTTTT TAATGATATG GTAGCCGTAT TGCGTTTTGA
     4741 CAGGATCACT GACTTCACCT GTTTTTAATT TGAATGCAGC TTTGCTGAAT GTTTCGTCCA
     4801 TTTGGCCTTC TTTTGCGAAC CAGCCAAGAT CCCCGCCTTT TGAAGCAGAG CTGTCTGTTG
     4861 AGTATTCTTT CGCAAGGTCT TCAAACTTCT CGCCTTTTTT CAGCTTTTTC TCTACTTCTT
     4921 CAGCTGTCTT TTTATCAGCA ACAAGGATGT GGCTTGCACG GATTTTGCCT TTTAAGCCTT
     4981 CCCAGTACTC TTTGATATCG GCGTCTGTTA CTTTGATGTT ATCTTTAGCC GCTTTTTGTG
     5041 TCAGCAATTC ATATTTTACT TGTTCTTTCA GGTAATCTTT GCCATATTGC TTTTCGAGGG
     5101 CAGTATATTG ATCGCCAAGC TGCGTTTTGT ATTCTTTCAG CTTGTTGTCA ATTTCTTTAT
     5161 CCGAAACTTT ATACTTCTTG TCCAATACTT TTTCTTGCAC TAGCTGTGTC AGTACGCTTG
     5221 CGCCAGCTGT TTTCTTCATG TTTGTGTAAA GCTCGCCTTT TGTGACATCG CCTGCGTCTG
     5281 TTTTTGCGAT AACTTCTTTG TCGCCGCTGC TGCAAGCACT GAGAGCGAGG ATGCTTGTAG
     5341 CAGTGATAGC TGCTATTGCG ATTTTCTTCA TTGTTTTCAA ACACTCCTAA TCATTCCAAA
     5401 TTAAATTACC TATGCGTATC ATAACATATT GTGGCTTTCT GTAAAAAGAT TTTAAATAAA
     5461 GGGCATTCGT CTAGTCAAAC TTTTGCTGAT GACATACTTA TATATTGATC AAGAAAAGGA
     5521 GGTATGTAAC ATGAGCGGAG GATACTCTAA CGGATTCGCG TTGCTCGTAG TACTGTTCAT
     5581 TTTGCTTATC ATCGTAGGTG CAGCTTACAT CTACGGTGGC GGTGGCTCTG GTGGTGGCGG
     5641 CTCTGGCGGC GGTGGTTCTA GCGGCGGCGC GCCGATGGTT AGCAAAGGCG AAGAACTGTT
     5701 TACAGGCGTT GTTCCGATTC TGGTTGAACT GGATGGCGAC GTTAATGGCC ACAAATTTTC
     5761 AGTTTCAGGC GAAGGCGAAG GTGATGCAAC ATATGGCAAA CTGACACTGA AATTTATCTG
     5821 CACAACAGGC AAACTGCCGG TTCCGTGGCC GACACTGGTT ACAACATTTG GCTATGGCCT
     5881 GCAATGCTTT GCAAGATATC CGGATCATAT GAAACAGCAT GATTTTTTTA AAAGCGCAAT
     5941 GCCGGAAGGC TATGTCCAAG AAAGAACGAT CTTTTTTAAA GATGATGGCA ACTACAAAAC
     6001 GCGTGCGGAA GTTAAATTTG AAGGCGATAC ACTGGTCAAT CGCATTGAAC TGAAAGGCAT
     6061 CGACTTTAAA GAAGATGGAA ATATCCTGGG CCACAAACTG GAATATAATT ATAATAGCCA
     6121 TAACGTCTAT ATCATGGCGG ATAAACAGAA AAACGGCATC AAAGTCAACT TTAAAATCCG
     6181 CCACAATATC GAAGATGGCT CAGTTCAACT GGCAGATCAT TATCAACAAA ACACACCGAT
     6241 TGGAGATGGC CCTGTTCTGC TGCCGGATAA TCATTATCTG TCATATCAAA GCAAACTGAG
     6301 CAAAGATCCG AACGAAAAAC GCGATCACAT GGTTCTGCTG GAATTTGTTA CAGCAGCAGG
     6361 CATTACACTG GGCATGGATG AACTGTATAA ATACTAAGCA GCCCGAGGAT CGCTTGCAAC
     6421 ATAAGCGATC CTTTATTTTC ACTAGCGCCT AATCGTTTCA AACATGAATT GCATAACATG
     6481 TAATTGGTAA ATAAAGCTTA TTACAGGAGG TGCTATTTAA GATGGGTGAA GTATTTGCAG
     6541 GCGGATTCGC TTTATTGGTT GTGTTATTTA TTTTATTGAT TATCATCGGC GCTTCTTGGC
     6601 TGTACTAATC AACATAAAAA AGCATAGCTG CTTAATCAGC AGCTATGCTT TCTTTCGTAT
     6661 TTACACTGTA AAGGAGATCT CCACAAACGA AGAGATCAGT AAAATTAATA TAGATACATT
     6721 AATAAATCGG AATACCTTAT CTTGCCGCTC TTCAGGAATC TCTCTGACAA GGCATAATGT
     6781 ATTGGTGAGC CTGTTTATGA AATATAAAAT AAACACGGCA GCCACGATAA AATAGAATAA
     6841 AATGATGGGA GATTCCCCCT CTCTCTGAAC TGTCCCATAT TACATTACCA AATATTTATT
     6901 AAAAAAGATA GAATGCAAAT TGAAAAATCG CCACCAGCAC CAGGGTTTGA CTACTTTTCA
     6961 ACAAGAATAT CCAAGCCGTC AGCTTCCTGA TCAATAAAAG CGGTTTTCGG TGCTTTTATC
     7021 AGCTTGAGAG CCAGCAGGAA ATCAGGCAGA CAGTAGCCGG CGTGAATGCC CGAGATCATG
     7081 CAAAAATAAT GAGCGTGATT CGGAAATGCC AGTGCTGCGT AAAACAATAC CGGTGTAATC
     7141 AGCAAGAACG GGCTGACGAG TGAAATCAGC ATTGTTGTTT TTGGTATACG TTTCCATGTG
     7201 CGCATGCGCA ATATGTAAAA CTTTTTTTCT ATTTTTCTTT TTTTGCAGAT GATTGGCAGG
     7261 ACATGGATGA CTTTATGTAC AAATAAAATA ACGACGAGCA AACCGCCGAA TAAAGATACA
     7321 TATTCATCGC TTAAGCTTGT GCCAGGCCGC AGCAGCTCAA AAGCTAAAAA GGTAGATATA
     7381 AAAACCAAAA TCATAAAACA TACAGCAGTT AATATTATGC GAACGGCGCC ATAATCCTTC
     7441 ATGAGATTTA TGGTCTTCCA GCAATTCATC AAAGTCATCC TTCCATACAT CTTGAATAGA
     7501 ATCTCAAAAT AATTTACTCC TCCCAAGAGA AAAAATCAAT GCTTTTTTAA GAAAAAATAT
     7561 CATCCGGCAG GTATTTTTTT GAAACAAGCA AACAAACTGC GAAATATGGG GTTAGAACTT
     7621 TCTTCTCAGT GAATTATCAG CTAAAATAAG ATTAAAGATA GAAAGAAGTG GTGTGGATGN
     7681 NNNNNNNNNN NNNNNNNNNN NNNNNNNNNN NNNNNNNNNN NNNNNNNNNN NNNNNNNNNN
     7741 NNNNNNNNNN NNNNNNNNNN NNNNNNNNNN NNNNNNNNNN NNNNNNNNNN NNNNNNNNNN
     7801 NNNNNNNNNN NNNNNNNNNN NNNNNNNNNN NNNNNNNNNN NNNNNNNNNN NNNNNNNNNN
     7861 NNNNNNNNNN NNNNNNNNNN NNNNNNNNNN NNNNNNNNNN NNNNNNNNNN NNNNNNNNNN
     7921 NNNNNNNNNN NNNNNNNNNN NNNNNNNNNN NNNNNNNNNN NNNNNNNNNN NNNNNNNNNN
     7981 NNNNNNNNNN NNNNNNNNNN NNNNNNNNNN NNNNNTAACT GTTTACAGGT TCGAGCTCTT
     8041 CAGCCGGTTC ATCCGCCGCA CTGTCCTTTG CTTTTTTCTT CAATTTTCCG TTTACGCTTT
     8101 CAAAGTCATT GTCAATATTG GTGAGTGACG TTTCGAAAAT TTCCATAAAA TCATCGCCGT
     8161 AGATATGGCG TATCATACAC ATCATTTCTG CCACTTCAGG AAATTTTCCG AATAAATGAT
     8221 ATAAAGGCTG TGACCCTTTA AAAACAGCGT TGCGTGTCGG ATCAAATTCC TCAAGCAAGC
     8281 TCCAGAATAC CTCGGTACCT TCCTCAGTCA ATTGGACATA TGTGTTCCGT TTATCATTCA
     8341 GCCGTTTGGA GAACCTTAAA TATCCCCGTT CTTCCAGCTT TTTTGAAAAG TTGAAT
//
