# Supplementary material for: Enhanced Bacillus subtilis natural competence enables multiplexed genome and spore engineering
Source: bioRxiv preprint, doi:10.64898/2026.05.01.722266, version 1 (2026-05-05)
Supplement: Supplemental Data File [file 722266_file03.zip › Sequences/rok-KO-zeoR-cassette.gb]

LOCUS       rok_KO_zeoR_cassette    4555 bp ds-DNA     linear       18-MAR-2026
DEFINITION  .
FEATURES             Location/Qualifiers
     misc_feature    2028..2030
                     /label="rok start"
                     /ApEinfo_revcolor="#b4abac"
                     /ApEinfo_fwdcolor="#b4abac"
     misc_feature    2031..2546
                     /label="zeoR"
                     /ApEinfo_revcolor="#ffef86"
                     /ApEinfo_fwdcolor="#ffef86"
     CDS             2172..2546
                     /label="ble-SH"
                     /ApEinfo_revcolor="#84b0dc"
                     /ApEinfo_fwdcolor="#84b0dc"
                     /translation="MAKLTSAVPVLTARDVAGAVEFWTDRLGFSRDFVEDDFAGVVRDDVTLFISAVQDQVVPDNTLAWVWVRGLDELYAEWSEVVSTNFRDASGPAMTEIGEQPWGREFALRDPAGNCVHFVAEEQD*"
     misc_feature    2547..2549
                     /label="rok stop"
                     /ApEinfo_revcolor="#ff9ccd"
                     /ApEinfo_fwdcolor="#ff9ccd"
ORIGIN
        1 CATAATGAAA CAAATCTAGA ACCATGACGA AAAATATGAA AATCAATGTA TAAGCAAATA
       61 TGTTAAGAGT CAGGCTTCGG AGCGTATGTG CACGTCCGAT AGACAAGCTA TTCTGCTCCT
      121 CGAATTTTGC AAACAGATGT TTAATGATTT TCATGCCTAA TGATCGAACG ATAAAATAGA
      181 GCAATATCAT AATGGCGAGT TTAATGAGCA GAACACCGGC ATTTGTAATC AGTCCCGCCC
      241 AATCATATTG TTTAATAAAG TCCATGTTGA GCTCCTTTTC TAATTGATTG CTGCACATTG
      301 AGACTAGTTA CCCTGTACAT GACCATGTTA AACGTTTTAT TCAAAAATGT CGAAGCCAAA
      361 GACATACATG ATTTGTTAAA AATTGACTCA GGAAATCTGC TTTTATATAA TGGCATTGCA
      421 ATATAACTAA AAATGGTTAA TCACCCTTTA TTTTCATGCG ATTTTGACCT TTAAGCCAAA
      481 CAATAAATTG GAGGGATACA TATGGCAGAA CGTATGGTAG GTAAACAAGC TCCTCGTTTT
      541 GAAATGGAAG CAGTCCTTGC AAGCAAAGAA TTCGGCAAAG TAAGTCTTGA GGAAAACATG
      601 AAAAACGACA AATGGACAGT GCTGTTCTTC TATCCAATGG ACTTCACTTT TGTTTGTCCG
      661 ACAGAAATTA CAGCAATGTC TGACCGCTAT GACGAGTTCG AAGATCTTGA TGCAGAAGTC
      721 ATCGGGGTTT CAACTGATAC CATCCATACT CATTTAGCTT GGATCAATAC AGACCGCAAA
      781 GAAAACGGTC TTGGCCAGCT GAAATACCCG CTTGCTGCTG ATACAAACCA TGAGGTATCC
      841 CGGGAATATG GCGTTTTAAT CGAAGAAGAA GGTGTGGCTT TGCGCGGATT GTTTATTATT
      901 AATCCTGAAG GGGAGCTTCA ATATCAAACT GTTTTCCATA ACAACATTGG GCGTGATGTT
      961 GATGAAACGC TTCGTGTTCT CCAGGCGCTG CAAACTGGCG GACTCTGTCC GGCTAACTGG
     1021 AAACCAGGCC AAAAAACACT TTAATTCTTT CCAAGAACGA AAAGCGGTCT AGCATATTCG
     1081 TTAGGCCTCT CTTTTAAAAT AGGAGGGAAA AAGCAATGAA ATTACGTCAG CCCATGCCGG
     1141 AATTGACGGG AGAAAAAGCT TGGTTAAATG GTGAAGTGAC GAGAGAGCAA TTGATTGGGG
     1201 AAAAGCCGAC GCTTATTCAT TTCTGGTCCA TCAGCTGCCA CTTGTGCAAA GAAGCGATGC
     1261 CGCAAGTGAA TGAATTTCGT GATAAATATC AAGATCAGCT GAATGTTGTA GCTGTACACA
     1321 TGCCCCGTTC CGAAGATGAT CTTGACCCTG GTAAAATTAA AGAAACAGCT GCTGAACACG
     1381 ATATCACTCA GCCGATTTTT GTTGACAGTG ACCATGCTTT AACCGATGCA TTTGAAAATG
     1441 AATATGTACC TGCATATTAT GTGTTTGATA AAACAGGACA GCTCCGTCAC TTCCAAGCCG
     1501 GCGGGAGCGG TATGAAAATG CTTGAAAAAC GTGTGAACCG CGTTCTGGCT GAAACGGAAT
     1561 AGGTATCTGA CTAAATAGTA TTTCCTAAAA ACCTGACCTC ATCAGGTTTT TTATTTGTGC
     1621 AAAAAGCAAT GGAAGAAGAG TAAGAAGCTT ATTTTTCCAA ATTTGGGTAT AGGAATTGAT
     1681 GATTTGTTTG ATTGATACGC TAAAAAACAC AGCTAATTTT TGATGTTTTT CCTCAATTTT
     1741 AGATAAATCT CATATCTCAT AACTCGAAAA TTGTAGATAT TACACTAAAT TTCTTTAAAG
     1801 AAGTAAGTAA AATATATATT TTCAACATTA TACCAAATAA ACTAGAAAGC CCCTTAATCC
     1861 CTTGAGAATA AAGGACTCTT TTGAAAAATA AAACATTTTC AGAAAATAAG GAATTTTTCA
     1921 TAGAGTAAAT ATAATAGTAA AATGCTAAAA TAATAGTTGA TAAAATTACT TTTGTAATCT
     1981 AATATCTTAA TTAAAGATGT TAATTTTGAT AGGGGGTACA TTGAGGAatg gtcggtgaac
     2041 gctctcctga gtaggacaaa tccgccgccc tagacagctg ggcgcgttag acatgaattg
     2101 gagttcgtct tgttataatt agcttcttgg ggtatcttta aatactgtag aaaagaggaa
     2161 ggaaataata aatggcaaaa ctaacatcgg cagtaccggt tctgacagca agagatgtag
     2221 caggggcagt tgaattttgg acagatagac tgggtttttc acgagatttt gttgaagatg
     2281 attttgcagg ggttgttaga gatgatgtta cactgtttat ttcagcagtt caagatcaag
     2341 ttgttccgga taatacactg gcatgggttt gggttagagg cctggatgaa ctgtatgcag
     2401 aatggtcaga agttgtttca acgaatttta gagatgcatc aggtcccgca atgacagaaa
     2461 ttggcgaaca accgtggggt agagaatttg cactgagaga tccggcaggc aattgcgttc
     2521 attttgttgc agaagaacaa gattaataaA TATAAAGAAA AACTGCTTGG CATCGCTCAA
     2581 GCAGTTTTTT TATTGAGGTT TTTTCTGTGA AGGTTTGTTT TCTTTTTCAA GATTAAGCTT
     2641 ATACACCCAC TTTTGATAAG GCTTTTCTTC AGCGGCTCTG TTTTTCAGCT CTTCGATTGT
     2701 ATGGCTCTTG GCCTGGTCTG ATGATTGGGC GTGGGCAAGC TGTTTTTGAA GCACATGTAT
     2761 CTGTTTGGTG ACATCTTCAA GGATAGTCTC TACATGATTT GGCTGCGCGT AGGCCGCTGG
     2821 AGCTTCTTCT TCCGTTTTTT CTTTTTGTTT CGTGCCGCCA TCAATATCGG CAAAATGAGA
     2881 AGCAATCCAG GCATCGCTTT CATCAAGTTG CCGTTTATAC GATATAATAG TTTCGTGAAA
     2941 TAATTTTTCT TTCGTTTTTT CTATGTCTAG CAGTCTTTCT TTCGTTTCTA TGATTCGATC
     3001 TTTCATATGA TCAACTTCTA TTTTAATATG TTTTAGCTGA TATTCTTTTT CTACCATTTG
     3061 CTCTTTTAGA CGCCCGTTTT CGGCTTTTAT CAATTCGGCT TGCTGTTTTG CCTGAAGCAG
     3121 TGCATTTTGT TCCTGCTCAA TTGAGGCTTG AAGTTCGCTG ATCCGTTTAT GAAGATTTTT
     3181 ATTTTCTTCT TCGATTTTGA CTTTCGCAAT ATGAAGTTTA TGTTTTTCTT CGATTTCGGC
     3241 TCTGCGTTTA TAGGTTTCAG CAGATAGAAG CTCCTGCAAA ACAACGATTT TATCAAGCAG
     3301 TTCAGCTCTT ATTTGGTGCA GGGTTTGGCT GGTGTGGGAG GCATGTTTTT CTTTTGTTGA
     3361 CATATGTGTT AATTCGGCAG ACAGCTGCTG GAGTTTTTCT TTCATATCGG TATTTTCTTT
     3421 GAGCAGTTTG TTATTTTTCT GATGAAAGTA GCTTGCTTCA AGTTCAGAAA TCAGCTTATG
     3481 GCACCTTGAA AGCTCGGATT TTAAATAAAG GTTCTCCTGA GACACGTCGT GGAAAAAAGG
     3541 ACCTGATCTT TTCATTCGAA CCATCTCCCT CATGATGTTA ACACTACAAT ATGCAAATAC
     3601 TGAACAGCTA TTCCTCTTTA ATAAACAGAC AAGCAGTAGC GTTGAGCCTT TGCTTTTGCT
     3661 ATGCTTTTAA CGAAACTAGA GGTGAGATGA TATGAAGCAT GTAAACGTAC TGCTGGCAGG
     3721 GGGAGCCTCA CGTCGCTTTG GAGAACCGAA GGCGTTTGTC AAATGGAAGG GCAGGATGCT
     3781 TTACGAATGC GCTAAAGAGG CACTTGGAGA ACAAACGGTT ATCATCAGCC GTCCCGAATT
     3841 TATTGATAGA TTTCAAGAAA ACGGTGAAAA TGAAGTGTAT CAAGATGCTG AGCCATTTCA
     3901 AGGCATGGGG CCATTGGCTG GTATATATAC CGCTTTTAAA AAGACAGACG GTGATCTTTA
     3961 TACTGTTCTT TCCTGTGACA CACCGCTGAT ACAAAGAAGG ACGATGCTGG AGCTCAAACG
     4021 TCTGATGATT GCCGGTGCGG ACGCGGTAGT CCCAATTTCA GACGGACAAG TGCAGCCATT
     4081 GATTGCGATT TACCACAAAC GTATCATGCC AGTTCTATAC GATCAGCTTT CTGAGAAGAG
     4141 GTTGAGAATA TCAGATTTAT TAGGCAGAAT TTCGGTTTGT TACGTACAGG CTGAAAATAT
     4201 CGGAGCAAAC CCGGCAGAGT TTATCAACAT TAATACACGT GATGATTTTA GCTGTTTGGA
     4261 AGAAAAATCG AACTCCCTCA AGCGGGACTG ACGGGGCAAT AACATGATAA GATGACATAA
     4321 AAGATAAGGA GAACAGGTTT GATGGAGGAA CGTTATTCAC GGCAAATCAG ATTTAAGCAA
     4381 ATTGGGGAAG AGGGCCAGAA AAGACTGGCA GACAGCCATG TGCTGATTGT CGGAGCGGGA
     4441 GCGCTCGGCA CTGCAGGAGC TGAAGGGCTT TCGAGAGCGG GAGTCGGTAC GATTACCATT
     4501 ATTGACCGTG ACTATGTGGA GTGGAGCAAT CTTCAAAGGC AGCAGCTTTA TACAG
//
