# Supplementary material for: Enhanced Bacillus subtilis natural competence enables multiplexed genome and spore engineering
Source: bioRxiv preprint, doi:10.64898/2026.05.01.722266, version 1 (2026-05-05)
Supplement: Supplemental Data File [file 722266_file03.zip › Sequences/pENTR-cgeA-mcherry.gb]

LOCUS       pENTR-cgeA-mcherry      8387 bp ds-DNA     circular     16-APR-2026
DEFINITION  .
FEATURES             Location/Qualifiers
     misc_feature    1..1599
                     /label="cgeA up"
                     /ApEinfo_revcolor="#c7b0e3"
                     /ApEinfo_fwdcolor="#c7b0e3"
     misc_feature    complement(1090..1395)
                     /label="cgeC"
                     /ApEinfo_revcolor="#faac61"
                     /ApEinfo_fwdcolor="#faac61"
     misc_feature    1570..1570
                     /label=+1
                     /ApEinfo_revcolor="#75c6a9"
                     /ApEinfo_fwdcolor="#75c6a9"
     misc_feature    1600..1998
                     /label="cgeA"
                     /ApEinfo_revcolor="#9eafd2"
                     /ApEinfo_fwdcolor="#9eafd2"
     CDS             1600..2058
                     /ApEinfo_revcolor="#84b0dc"
                     /ApEinfo_fwdcolor="#84b0dc"
                     /translation="MSSENAQLKKDLIKAVLSPLFPTATEGGENMDSNLKALLDAAIDQKVDESETVTAESILDPSLPARWIFARITPGTTISIVTDSGDMIGPVVFVAFDQVHGIVFVTQESSVTPAGQATTLIDVDKVESVTFFSGGGGSGGGGSGGGGSSGGAP"
     misc_feature    1999..2058
                     /label="linker"
                     /ApEinfo_revcolor="#c7b0e3"
                     /ApEinfo_fwdcolor="#c7b0e3"
     CDS             2059..2769
                     /label="mcherry"
                     /ApEinfo_revcolor="#f58a5e"
                     /ApEinfo_fwdcolor="#f58a5e"
                     /translation="MVSKGEEDNMAIIKEFMRFKVHMEGSVNGHEFEIEGEGEGRPYEGTQTAKLKVTKGGPLPFAWDILSPQFMYGSKAYVKHPADIPDYLKLSFPEGFKWERVMNFEDGGVVTVTQDSSLQDGEFIYKVKLRGTNFPSDGPVMQKKTMGWEASSERMYPEDGALKGEIKQRLKLKDGGHYDAEVKTTYKAKKPVQLPGAYNVNIKLDITSHNEDYTIVEQYERAEGRHSTGGMDELYKY"
     CDS             2770..2772
                     /ApEinfo_revcolor="#84b0dc"
                     /ApEinfo_fwdcolor="#84b0dc"
                     /translation="*"
     misc_feature    2773..4771
                     /label="cgeA down"
                     /ApEinfo_revcolor="#9eafd2"
                     /ApEinfo_fwdcolor="#9eafd2"
     misc_feature    2779..3732
                     /label="cgeB"
                     /ApEinfo_revcolor="#c7b0e3"
                     /ApEinfo_fwdcolor="#c7b0e3"
     misc_feature    3737..3757
                     /label="term"
                     /ApEinfo_revcolor="#d59687"
                     /ApEinfo_fwdcolor="#d59687"
     misc_feature    4772..8387
                     /label="pENTR"
                     /ApEinfo_revcolor="#b1ff67"
                     /ApEinfo_fwdcolor="#b1ff67"
ORIGIN
        1 CCTTCCGGAA GCGTCTCCAT CTCTTCTTTT CCAATTGTCA CTATGTCTTT TCTTTGAAAT
       61 TGATAAAATT GAAACGCATA CTGGTCCACA ATTCGCCTTT TTTTTCCGGC TTCGATATAA
      121 AATATTGCAG GATGGTCAGC TTCCTTTACT AAAATATAAT TCGGAATGTT TAAAATTTTG
      181 CCAATCCTAT ATTGGAATAA ATATGGGTCT GGAACAGCGA CAGTCCGATT TAGATACAAA
      241 AAACCCCACT TTTCTCCAAC AGGATGCCTT ACACCCTGAT CAAAAAAATA CACATTTTGA
      301 TCTGAACCTT TTACAAAAGA GCCGTCAATC AAATCGGCGG GCAGAAACCG ATATGCATTT
      361 TGAAATGAAT CTGGGGTTTT ATAGGTTGTG TCTAATACTT CATTTATCGG CAGAAATGGG
      421 GTAAAGTTGT TGAGTCTCGC CCAAAAAATT GCGTCGCCAT GATTCCAATG CTTCATATCA
      481 TCATCCCAGT AGCCTCCAAA TTTATGGTGA ATGAGATTAA GTAACGAACG GCGATGCATA
      541 ACTGAGCAAT GATCAACTTG AAAAGCGGCC TGATCAAGCA CTGCATTGGC ATTTCTGTAG
      601 AAATGTGAGA TTTCCTCTCC CCTTTCGTTT ACATGTACAA CTTTTTGTTT TGAATAGACC
      661 GCCTGCGCTT CAGGCTTATG TGAAAACTCT TGCACCATAC GGCTCAGCCG CTCAGGATGA
      721 TAAACAGTGT CGTCAGTAAG ATAGGAAATG TAATCGCCGT CTGCAAATGG GAGCGCACTG
      781 TTAATTAATG TGGCATAACG GGCTGTTTTT AATCGATCTG CAGGATGCAC GAAACTGTTA
      841 TGATATTGAA TGCGCCGGTC ATGGAGATAC TTGTGAATCA CCGCAGTTGT TTCTGCATTC
      901 GAATGATCAT CCATGATAAA AAGCTCCCAA AGATCATGCG TTTGCTGTAT CACGCTTTCG
      961 ATCGCTTTTT GCAAATAATC GGGTTTGTTG TAACTTGTTA AAATAATAGA CACTTTCTCT
     1021 CCCATCTATA CCGCCTCCCG CCGTCAAACA TAAAAACGGC TCCGCAGCAA GCAGAGCCTC
     1081 TGTCATCATT TAAAAAGCAC CCCAGCTTAC AACACTTGAG AGTGAAACAT GAGATCTCGT
     1141 GTTATTTAAC GGGTTTTGGA AAATAACCAA ATCAGTCAGA ACTTCTTTTA CGATGACATT
     1201 TTGAAGTGTA TCTCCGTTGA TCAAATTGAC TTTTGAAACC GGTACGCCCA GCTCTTTTGC
     1261 AAAAACAAGC TGGCGTCTGA GGTCAGATGG ATTTCCTTCA GAAGACGATT GACGTATCAG
     1321 CAGAATCAGC AAAAGCAAAA TAAAATGCAG ATCATCTTGG TTTTCTTCTC GATCCACTTG
     1381 TTTCTCTAAA TCCAAATCAT CCCTCTCCCT TATCCTTATC TCTGTTTCAC AATATGTGCG
     1441 ACTTCGATTT ATGGTATAGG CTATGTCCAC TCCATTAAAA AATCAGCATT TTCCTTAAAT
     1501 AGATGAAAAA TAGATCAGGT ACGGCGTTCG ACTCATACCA AATAACAGCC GGAAGAATAT
     1561 GAATAACGTG AGTTCACTAT CGAATAGGAG GTGTGTGTAA TGAGCTCTGA AAATGCACAG
     1621 TTAAAAAAGG ATTTAATTAA AGCCGTTTTA AGCCCTTTAT TTCCAACTGC AACAGAAGGA
     1681 GGAGAAAATA TGGATAGTAA TCTTAAAGCC TTGCTTGATG CTGCCATCGA TCAAAAAGTA
     1741 GATGAAAGTG AAACGGTTAC GGCAGAATCT ATTTTAGACC CTTCTCTTCC GGCAAGATGG
     1801 ATTTTTGCCA GAATTACGCC AGGCACTACA ATCAGCATTG TGACTGATTC AGGTGACATG
     1861 ATCGGACCGG TTGTTTTCGT TGCTTTCGAT CAGGTTCACG GGATCGTATT TGTAACACAG
     1921 GAAAGCTCCG TCACTCCGGC AGGCCAAGCT ACAACATTAA TTGATGTAGA CAAAGTAGAA
     1981 AGCGTTACGT TCTTTTCAgg tggcggtggc tctggtggcg gtggctctgg tggcggtggc
     2041 tctagcggcG GCGCGCCgAT GGTTAGCAAA GGCGAAGAGG ATAATATGGC GATCATCAAA
     2101 GAATTTATGC GCTTTAAAGT TCATATGGAA GGCAGCGTTA ATGGCCACGA ATTTGAAATT
     2161 GAAGGCGAAG GTGAAGGCAG ACCGTATGAA GGCACACAAA CAGCAAAACT GAAAGTTACA
     2221 AAAGGCGGAC CGCTGCCGTT TGCATGGGAT ATTCTGTCAC CGCAATTTAT GTATGGCAGC
     2281 AAAGCATATG TTAAACATCC GGCAGATATC CCGGATTATC TGAAACTGTC ATTTCCGGAA
     2341 GGCTTTAAAT GGGAACGCGT CATGAATTTT GAAGATGGCG GAGTTGTTAC AGTCACACAA
     2401 GATTCATCAC TGCAAGATGG CGAATTTATC TATAAAGTCA AACTGCGTGG CACGAACTTT
     2461 CCGTCAGATG GCCCTGTTAT GCAGAAAAAA ACAATGGGCT GGGAAGCATC AAGCGAAAGA
     2521 ATGTATCCGG AAGATGGTGC ACTGAAAGGC GAAATTAAAC AACGCCTGAA ACTTAAAGAC
     2581 GGTGGACATT ATGATGCGGA AGTCAAAACA ACGTATAAAG CGAAAAAACC TGTTCAACTG
     2641 CCTGGCGCAT ATAACGTTAA CATTAAACTG GATATCACGA GCCATAACGA AGATTATACA
     2701 ATCGTCGAAC AGTATGAAAG AGCAGAAGGA CGCCATTCAA CAGGCGGAAT GGATGAACTG
     2761 TATAAATACT AACATCCGAT GAAAGTCTTG TATATCCAGT CGGGATACGG AGGAATATAC
     2821 AGTTATTTTG ATCGCTGGGC TGAAGAATGT TTTCAGAACA CTCATACAGA GTATATGATT
     2881 GCAGATAAAC CTGAAGCAGA ATCTTTGATG AAGATCGAAG CGTTTCAGCC GGATTTCACA
     2941 CTTATGATGG TTGGAGACCG CGTTCCTCAC GACTGGCTGA CCTGGTTAAA GGGTAAGGAT
     3001 ATCCCCGTGT ATGTTTGGCT GACCGAAGAC CCATTTTATA TGGATATCAG CCTTCAGGTA
     3061 ATTAAGCTTG CTGACGCCAT ATTAACGATA GAACAAAATG CAGCTCTCTA CTATCAAGAG
     3121 CTCGGCTACC AGAACGTCTA TTATGTTCCG ATACCAGTTA ACCATCGGCT GTTTAAAAAA
     3181 ATGGGCACCG AACATTCCTA TCATTCAAAT CTGTTAATCA TCGGCTATCC TTACCCTAAT
     3241 CGGGTTCAGC TTATGAAAGA AGCGGTCCAT CTGCCATTCA CGGTTCGGGT AATCGGCAAG
     3301 GAATGGGGAA AATATCTGCC TAAAAAAGTG CTCAAACAGC CGCATATTGA TGTCGTCAGC
     3361 ACATGGGTTC CACCCGAACA GGCCGTTCAT TATTATAATG GGGCAGACAT CGTAATTAAT
     3421 GCGCATCGTC CCTATCATTT TGCTTTCAAC CAAAATACTA TGCGCATCAA AAATGCCAGT
     3481 TTTAATAACC GAACGTTTGA TATCGCTGCA TGCGAAGCAT TTCAATTAAC AGATTTACCC
     3541 GCGGCGCATC CTTTTTCATC CATTATTTCT TATCACGGCA TGAACGACTT TAAGGAAAAA
     3601 GCCGCTTTCT ATATCAACCA CCCTGAAGAA CGGCAAAAAG CTGCAGCAGC CAATTATAAA
     3661 GAGACCGTAC CCGCATTTAC GTTTGATGAG CTTCCTGCAA AACTAAAAGC GATTCATCTG
     3721 GCGCTTTCTT GAAAAATCGT TCATTGCTAT GAACGATTTT TTTATTCATA GAAAAAAGCA
     3781 GCTGCACAAG CTGCTTTCTA TTCTAGCCGT CAGAACGGTC TTTCAGCTTC CTCGGATTTA
     3841 CCTGTTTATG AAGATCAGGC ATTTCGCCGA GATGCTGTGC AATTTGTTCC CACGATACAA
     3901 TTTTGAAATT TTGATTGACG GCTTGTCCGT TATCAATATT TTCGCCGTCC TGCGCCACAA
     3961 AAATCCCGTA CGGATATTTT GGGCCAAGTC CGAAACCGAG AACATCAATA CCATCCGTGT
     4021 CACTAGTACC GTCTATCTTC TCGCCATCTG TAATCTCAAA GTTGGCTACA TAGCGATTTT
     4081 TCCCCTGCCG TTCATACATT GCATAGCTGT TATTTCCTTG ACTTGAAGCC ATGAGATATC
     4141 CTTTGCCATT TGGTGCATAA TAGATTGTCA GTCCTTCAAT ATCAGCTGTC AAATGATCTC
     4201 CTGTCGCACG GTCAACAACC TGCCCCTTTG ACCCTCCGCC GGGCTCAGCG TTAAATTTCC
     4261 AGATGGCCTC ATCTTCCTCT GCTATGTATA GGTTTCCGTA CTCATCATCC GCAACAAGGC
     4321 CTTCGGTCTG AGAATTCAAC TTAAATTCAC GCACCTTTTT CCCTGTTACA TAACCCTTTC
     4381 CACCATCAAC AATTTCATAC TGCTCAAATT CCCCTTGTTT GCCTGTCACT AATGCGTAAA
     4441 ATGCTCCTGT TTTCTGGCTG TGATACAAGC TGAATCCATA AACCTCAGAA ATATTGGTGG
     4501 AAATAGGATG GTTCGGATCT GTAATGCTTT TCAATTTTCC TTTATCCCCG TCTATTGCAT
     4561 ATACTTCAAT TGTATTTTTT CCTTCGGACC GGTTGGATGC GGCAGCAATA TCAATTTTTT
     4621 CGCCGTTCAA TGGAAAATCA TAGCGCAGAT CGACATTATT GAGCTTGCCA AACTCATAAG
     4681 AATGAAGCTG TTTTCCGTCT AAATCATACA CAACGAGCCC TGACTTCTTA TTTGTTGTAA
     4741 TCAACTTGCT TTTTTCCGGG TGTTTTTCAT Gaagcagctg cacaagctgc tttctattct
     4801 agccgtcaga acggtctttc agcttcctcg gatttacctg tttatgaaga tcaggcattt
     4861 cgccgagatg ctgtgcaatt tgttcccacg atacaatttt gaaattttga ttgacggctt
     4921 gtccgttatc aatattttcg ccgtcctgcg ccacaaaaat cccgtacgga tattttgggc
     4981 caagtccgaa accgagaaca tcaataccat ccgtgtcact agtaccgtct atcttctcgc
     5041 catctgtaat ctcaaagttg gctacatagc gatttttccc ctgccgttca tacattgcat
     5101 agctgttatt tccttgactt gaagccatga gatatccttt gccatttggt gcataataga
     5161 ttgtcagtcc ttcaatatca gctgtcaaat gatctcctgt cgcacggtca acaacctgcc
     5221 cctttgaccc tccgccgggc tcagcgttaa atttccagat ggcctcatct tcctctgcta
     5281 tgtataggtt tccgtactca tcatccgcaa caaggccttc ggtctgagaa ttcaacttaa
     5341 attcacgcac ctttttccct gttacataac cctttccacc atcaacaatt tcatactgct
     5401 caaattcccc ttgtttgcct gtcactaatg cgtaaaatgc tcctgttttc tggctgtgat
     5461 acaagctgaa tccataaacc tcagaaatat tggtggaaat aggatggttc ggatctgtaa
     5521 tgcttttcaa ttttccttta tccccgtcta ttgcatatac ttcaattgta ttttttcctt
     5581 cggaccggtt ggatgcggca gcaatatcaa ttttttcgcc gttcaatgga aaatcatagc
     5641 gcagatcgac attattgagc ttgccaaact cataagaatg aagctgtttt ccgtctaaat
     5701 catacacaac gagccctgac ttcttatttg ttgtaatcaa cttgcttttt tccgggtgtt
     5761 tttcatgcgt cgacggggaa gggtgggcgc gccgacccag ctttcttgta caaagttggc
     5821 attataagaa agcattgctt atcaatttgt tgcaacgaac aggtcactat cagtcaaaat
     5881 aaaatcatta tttgccatcc agctgatatc ccctatagtg agtcgtatta catggtcata
     5941 gctgtttcct ggcagctctg gcccgtgtct caaaatctct gatgttacat tgcacaagat
     6001 aaaaatatat catcatgaac aataaaactg tctgcttaca taaacagtaa tacaaggggt
     6061 gttatgagcc atattcaacg ggaaacgtcg aggccgcgat taaattccaa catggatgct
     6121 gatttatatg ggtataaatg ggctcgcgat aatgtcgggc aatcaggtgc gacaatctat
     6181 cgcttgtatg ggaagcccga tgcgccagag ttgtttctga aacatggcaa aggtagcgtt
     6241 gccaatgatg ttacagatga gatggtcaga ctaaactggc tgacggaatt tatgcctctt
     6301 ccgaccatca agcattttat ccgtactcct gatgatgcat ggttactcac cactgcgatc
     6361 cccggaaaaa cagcattcca ggtattagaa gaatatcctg attcaggtga aaatattgtt
     6421 gatgcgctgg cagtgttcct gcgccggttg cattcgattc ctgtttgtaa ttgtcctttt
     6481 aacagcgatc gcgtatttcg tctcgctcag gcgcaatcac gaatgaataa cggtttggtt
     6541 gatgcgagtg attttgatga cgagcgtaat ggctggcctg ttgaacaagt ctggaaagaa
     6601 atgcataaac ttttgccatt ctcaccggat tcagtcgtca ctcatggtga tttctcactt
     6661 gataacctta tttttgacga ggggaaatta ataggttgta ttgatgttgg acgagtcgga
     6721 atcgcagacc gataccagga tcttgccatc ctatggaact gcctcggtga gttttctcct
     6781 tcattacaga aacggctttt tcaaaaatat ggtattgata atcctgatat gaataaattg
     6841 cagtttcatt tgatgctcga tgagtttttc taatcagaat tggttaattg gttgtaacac
     6901 tggcagagca ttacgctgac ttgacgggac ggcgcaagct catgaccaaa atcccttaac
     6961 gtgagttacg cgtcgttcca ctgagcgtca gaccccgtag aaaagatcaa aggatcttct
     7021 tgagatcctt tttttctgcg cgtaatctgc tgcttgcaaa caaaaaaacc accgctacca
     7081 gcggtggttt gtttgccgga tcaagagcta ccaactcttt ttccgaaggt aactggcttc
     7141 agcagagcgc agataccaaa tactgttctt ctagtgtagc cgtagttagg ccaccacttc
     7201 aagaactctg tagcaccgcc tacatacctc gctctgctaa tcctgttacc agtggctgct
     7261 gccagtggcg ataagtcgtg tcttaccggg ttggactcaa gacgatagtt accggataag
     7321 gcgcagcggt cgggctgaac ggggggttcg tgcacacagc ccagcttgga gcgaacgacc
     7381 tacaccgaac tgagatacct acagcgtgag ctatgagaaa gcgccacgct tcccgaaggg
     7441 agaaaggcgg acaggtatcc ggtaagcggc agggtcggaa caggagagcg cacgagggag
     7501 cttccagggg gaaacgcctg gtatctttat agtcctgtcg ggtttcgcca cctctgactt
     7561 gagcgtcgat ttttgtgatg ctcgtcaggg gggcggagcc tatggaaaaa cgccagcaac
     7621 gcggcctttt tacggttcct ggccttttgc tggccttttg ctcacatgtt ctttcctgcg
     7681 ttatcccctg attctgtgga taaccgtatt accgcctttg agtgagctga taccgctcgc
     7741 cgcagccgaa cgaccgagcg cagcgagtca gtgagcgagg aagcggaaga gcgcccaata
     7801 cgcaaaccgc ctctccccgc gcgttggccg attcattaat gcagctggca cgacaggttt
     7861 cccgactgga aagcgggcag tgagcgcaac gcaattaata cgcgtaccgc tagccaggaa
     7921 gagtttgtag aaacgcaaaa aggccatccg tcaggatggc cttctgctta gtttgatgcc
     7981 tggcagttta tggcgggcgt cctgcccgcc accctccggg ccgttgcttc acaacgttca
     8041 aatccgctcc cggcggattt gtcctactca ggagagcgtt caccgacaaa caacagataa
     8101 aacgaaaggc ccagtcttcc gactgagcct ttcgttttat ttgatgcctg gcagttccct
     8161 actctcgcgt taacgctagc atggatgttt tcccagtcac gacgttgtaa aacgacggcc
     8221 agtcttaagc tcgggcccca aataatgatt ttattttgac tgatagtgac ctgttcgttg
     8281 caacaaattg atgagcaatg cttttttata atgccaactt tgtacaaaaa agcaggctcc
     8341 gcggccgcct tgtttaactt taagaaggag cccttccccc gtcgacg
//
