# Supplementary material for: Enhanced Bacillus subtilis natural competence enables multiplexed genome and spore engineering
Source: bioRxiv preprint, doi:10.64898/2026.05.01.722266, version 1 (2026-05-05)
Supplement: Supplemental Data File [file 722266_file03.zip › Sequences/pENTR-cgeA-yfp.gb]

LOCUS       pENTR-cgeA-YFP          8396 bp ds-DNA     circular     16-APR-2026
DEFINITION  .
FEATURES             Location/Qualifiers
     misc_feature    1..3616
                     /label="pENTR"
                     /ApEinfo_revcolor="#b1ff67"
                     /ApEinfo_fwdcolor="#b1ff67"
     misc_feature    2249..2837
                     /label="ori"
                     /ApEinfo_revcolor="#b7e6d7"
                     /ApEinfo_fwdcolor="#b7e6d7"
     misc_feature    3617..5215
                     /label="cgeA up"
                     /ApEinfo_revcolor="#9eafd2"
                     /ApEinfo_fwdcolor="#9eafd2"
     misc_feature    5186..5186
                     /label=+1
                     /ApEinfo_revcolor="#75c6a9"
                     /ApEinfo_fwdcolor="#75c6a9"
     misc_feature    5216..5614
                     /label="cgeA"
                     /ApEinfo_revcolor="#9eafd2"
                     /ApEinfo_fwdcolor="#9eafd2"
     CDS             5216..5614
                     /ApEinfo_revcolor="#84b0dc"
                     /ApEinfo_fwdcolor="#84b0dc"
                     /translation="MSSENAQLKKDLIKAVLSPLFPTATEGGENMDSNLKALLDAAIDQKVDESETVTAESILDPSLPARWIFARITPGTTISIVTDSGDMIGPVVFVAFDQVHGIVFVTQESSVTPAGQATTLIDVDKVESVTFFS"
     CDS             5615..5674
                     /ApEinfo_revcolor="#84b0dc"
                     /ApEinfo_fwdcolor="#84b0dc"
                     /translation="GGGGSGGGGSGGGGSSGGAP"
     CDS             5675..6394
                     /label="meYFP"
                     /ApEinfo_revcolor="#ffef86"
                     /ApEinfo_fwdcolor="#ffef86"
                     /translation="MVSKGEELFTGVVPILVELDGDVNGHKFSVSGEGEGDATYGKLTLKFICTTGKLPVPWPTLVTTFGYGLQCFARYPDHMKQHDFFKSAMPEGYVQERTIFFKDDGNYKTRAEVKFEGDTLVNRIELKGIDFKEDGNILGHKLEYNYNSHNVYIMADKQKNGIKVNFKIRHNIEDGSVQLADHYQQNTPIGDGPVLLPDNHYLSYQSKLSKDPNEKRDHMVLLEFVTAAGITLGMDELYKY"
     CDS             6395..6397
                     /ApEinfo_revcolor="#84b0dc"
                     /ApEinfo_fwdcolor="#84b0dc"
                     /translation="*"
     misc_feature    6398..8396
                     /label="cgeA down"
                     /ApEinfo_revcolor="#c6c9d1"
                     /ApEinfo_fwdcolor="#c6c9d1"
ORIGIN
        1 aagcagctgc acaagctgct ttctattcta gccgtcagaa cggtctttca gcttcctcgg
       61 atttacctgt ttatgaagat caggcatttc gccgagatgc tgtgcaattt gttcccacga
      121 tacaattttg aaattttgat tgacggcttg tccgttatca atattttcgc cgtcctgcgc
      181 cacaaaaatc ccgtacggat attttgggcc aagtccgaaa ccgagaacat caataccatc
      241 cgtgtcacta gtaccgtcta tcttctcgcc atctgtaatc tcaaagttgg ctacatagcg
      301 atttttcccc tgccgttcat acattgcata gctgttattt ccttgacttg aagccatgag
      361 atatcctttg ccatttggtg cataatagat tgtcagtcct tcaatatcag ctgtcaaatg
      421 atctcctgtc gcacggtcaa caacctgccc ctttgaccct ccgccgggct cagcgttaaa
      481 tttccagatg gcctcatctt cctctgctat gtataggttt ccgtactcat catccgcaac
      541 aaggccttcg gtctgagaat tcaacttaaa ttcacgcacc tttttccctg ttacataacc
      601 ctttccacca tcaacaattt catactgctc aaattcccct tgtttgcctg tcactaatgc
      661 gtaaaatgct cctgttttct ggctgtgata caagctgaat ccataaacct cagaaatatt
      721 ggtggaaata ggatggttcg gatctgtaat gcttttcaat tttcctttat ccccgtctat
      781 tgcatatact tcaattgtat tttttccttc ggaccggttg gatgcggcag caatatcaat
      841 tttttcgccg ttcaatggaa aatcatagcg cagatcgaca ttattgagct tgccaaactc
      901 ataagaatga agctgttttc cgtctaaatc atacacaacg agccctgact tcttatttgt
      961 tgtaatcaac ttgctttttt ccgggtgttt ttcatgcgtc gacggggaag ggtgggcgcg
     1021 ccgacccagc tttcttgtac aaagttggca ttataagaaa gcattgctta tcaatttgtt
     1081 gcaacgaaca ggtcactatc agtcaaaata aaatcattat ttgccatcca gctgatatcc
     1141 cctatagtga gtcgtattac atggtcatag ctgtttcctg gcagctctgg cccgtgtctc
     1201 aaaatctctg atgttacatt gcacaagata aaaatatatc atcatgaaca ataaaactgt
     1261 ctgcttacat aaacagtaat acaaggggtg ttatgagcca tattcaacgg gaaacgtcga
     1321 ggccgcgatt aaattccaac atggatgctg atttatatgg gtataaatgg gctcgcgata
     1381 atgtcgggca atcaggtgcg acaatctatc gcttgtatgg gaagcccgat gcgccagagt
     1441 tgtttctgaa acatggcaaa ggtagcgttg ccaatgatgt tacagatgag atggtcagac
     1501 taaactggct gacggaattt atgcctcttc cgaccatcaa gcattttatc cgtactcctg
     1561 atgatgcatg gttactcacc actgcgatcc ccggaaaaac agcattccag gtattagaag
     1621 aatatcctga ttcaggtgaa aatattgttg atgcgctggc agtgttcctg cgccggttgc
     1681 attcgattcc tgtttgtaat tgtcctttta acagcgatcg cgtatttcgt ctcgctcagg
     1741 cgcaatcacg aatgaataac ggtttggttg atgcgagtga ttttgatgac gagcgtaatg
     1801 gctggcctgt tgaacaagtc tggaaagaaa tgcataaact tttgccattc tcaccggatt
     1861 cagtcgtcac tcatggtgat ttctcacttg ataaccttat ttttgacgag gggaaattaa
     1921 taggttgtat tgatgttgga cgagtcggaa tcgcagaccg ataccaggat cttgccatcc
     1981 tatggaactg cctcggtgag ttttctcctt cattacagaa acggcttttt caaaaatatg
     2041 gtattgataa tcctgatatg aataaattgc agtttcattt gatgctcgat gagtttttct
     2101 aatcagaatt ggttaattgg ttgtaacact ggcagagcat tacgctgact tgacgggacg
     2161 gcgcaagctc atgaccaaaa tcccttaacg tgagttacgc gtcgttccac tgagcgtcag
     2221 accccgtaga aaagatcaaa ggatcttctt gagatccttt ttttctgcgc gtaatctgct
     2281 gcttgcaaac aaaaaaacca ccgctaccag cggtggtttg tttgccggat caagagctac
     2341 caactctttt tccgaaggta actggcttca gcagagcgca gataccaaat actgttcttc
     2401 tagtgtagcc gtagttaggc caccacttca agaactctgt agcaccgcct acatacctcg
     2461 ctctgctaat cctgttacca gtggctgctg ccagtggcga taagtcgtgt cttaccgggt
     2521 tggactcaag acgatagtta ccggataagg cgcagcggtc gggctgaacg gggggttcgt
     2581 gcacacagcc cagcttggag cgaacgacct acaccgaact gagataccta cagcgtgagc
     2641 tatgagaaag cgccacgctt cccgaaggga gaaaggcgga caggtatccg gtaagcggca
     2701 gggtcggaac aggagagcgc acgagggagc ttccaggggg aaacgcctgg tatctttata
     2761 gtcctgtcgg gtttcgccac ctctgacttg agcgtcgatt tttgtgatgc tcgtcagggg
     2821 ggcggagcct atggaaaaac gccagcaacg cggccttttt acggttcctg gccttttgct
     2881 ggccttttgc tcacatgttc tttcctgcgt tatcccctga ttctgtggat aaccgtatta
     2941 ccgcctttga gtgagctgat accgctcgcc gcagccgaac gaccgagcgc agcgagtcag
     3001 tgagcgagga agcggaagag cgcccaatac gcaaaccgcc tctccccgcg cgttggccga
     3061 ttcattaatg cagctggcac gacaggtttc ccgactggaa agcgggcagt gagcgcaacg
     3121 caattaatac gcgtaccgct agccaggaag agtttgtaga aacgcaaaaa ggccatccgt
     3181 caggatggcc ttctgcttag tttgatgcct ggcagtttat ggcgggcgtc ctgcccgcca
     3241 ccctccgggc cgttgcttca caacgttcaa atccgctccc ggcggatttg tcctactcag
     3301 gagagcgttc accgacaaac aacagataaa acgaaaggcc cagtcttccg actgagcctt
     3361 tcgttttatt tgatgcctgg cagttcccta ctctcgcgtt aacgctagca tggatgtttt
     3421 cccagtcacg acgttgtaaa acgacggcca gtcttaagct cgggccccaa ataatgattt
     3481 tattttgact gatagtgacc tgttcgttgc aacaaattga tgagcaatgc ttttttataa
     3541 tgccaacttt gtacaaaaaa gcaggctccg cggccgcctt gtttaacttt aagaaggagc
     3601 ccttcccccg tcgacgCCTT CCGGAAGCGT CTCCATCTCT TCTTTTCCAA TTGTCACTAT
     3661 GTCTTTTCTT TGAAATTGAT AAAATTGAAA CGCATACTGG TCCACAATTC GCCTTTTTTT
     3721 TCCGGCTTCG ATATAAAATA TTGCAGGATG GTCAGCTTCC TTTACTAAAA TATAATTCGG
     3781 AATGTTTAAA ATTTTGCCAA TCCTATATTG GAATAAATAT GGGTCTGGAA CAGCGACAGT
     3841 CCGATTTAGA TACAAAAAAC CCCACTTTTC TCCAACAGGA TGCCTTACAC CCTGATCAAA
     3901 AAAATACACA TTTTGATCTG AACCTTTTAC AAAAGAGCCG TCAATCAAAT CGGCGGGCAG
     3961 AAACCGATAT GCATTTTGAA ATGAATCTGG GGTTTTATAG GTTGTGTCTA ATACTTCATT
     4021 TATCGGCAGA AATGGGGTAA AGTTGTTGAG TCTCGCCCAA AAAATTGCGT CGCCATGATT
     4081 CCAATGCTTC ATATCATCAT CCCAGTAGCC TCCAAATTTA TGGTGAATGA GATTAAGTAA
     4141 CGAACGGCGA TGCATAACTG AGCAATGATC AACTTGAAAA GCGGCCTGAT CAAGCACTGC
     4201 ATTGGCATTT CTGTAGAAAT GTGAGATTTC CTCTCCCCTT TCGTTTACAT GTACAACTTT
     4261 TTGTTTTGAA TAGACCGCCT GCGCTTCAGG CTTATGTGAA AACTCTTGCA CCATACGGCT
     4321 CAGCCGCTCA GGATGATAAA CAGTGTCGTC AGTAAGATAG GAAATGTAAT CGCCGTCTGC
     4381 AAATGGGAGC GCACTGTTAA TTAATGTGGC ATAACGGGCT GTTTTTAATC GATCTGCAGG
     4441 ATGCACGAAA CTGTTATGAT ATTGAATGCG CCGGTCATGG AGATACTTGT GAATCACCGC
     4501 AGTTGTTTCT GCATTCGAAT GATCATCCAT GATAAAAAGC TCCCAAAGAT CATGCGTTTG
     4561 CTGTATCACG CTTTCGATCG CTTTTTGCAA ATAATCGGGT TTGTTGTAAC TTGTTAAAAT
     4621 AATAGACACT TTCTCTCCCA TCTATACCGC CTCCCGCCGT CAAACATAAA AACGGCTCCG
     4681 CAGCAAGCAG AGCCTCTGTC ATCATTTAAA AAGCACCCCA GCTTACAACA CTTGAGAGTG
     4741 AAACATGAGA TCTCGTGTTA TTTAACGGGT TTTGGAAAAT AACCAAATCA GTCAGAACTT
     4801 CTTTTACGAT GACATTTTGA AGTGTATCTC CGTTGATCAA ATTGACTTTT GAAACCGGTA
     4861 CGCCCAGCTC TTTTGCAAAA ACAAGCTGGC GTCTGAGGTC AGATGGATTT CCTTCAGAAG
     4921 ACGATTGACG TATCAGCAGA ATCAGCAAAA GCAAAATAAA ATGCAGATCA TCTTGGTTTT
     4981 CTTCTCGATC CACTTGTTTC TCTAAATCCA AATCATCCCT CTCCCTTATC CTTATCTCTG
     5041 TTTCACAATA TGTGCGACTT CGATTTATGG TATAGGCTAT GTCCACTCCA TTAAAAAATC
     5101 AGCATTTTCC TTAAATAGAT GAAAAATAGA TCAGGTACGG CGTTCGACTC ATACCAAATA
     5161 ACAGCCGGAA GAATATGAAT AACGTGAGTT CACTATCGAA TAGGAGGTGT GTGTAATGAG
     5221 CTCTGAAAAT GCACAGTTAA AAAAGGATTT AATTAAAGCC GTTTTAAGCC CTTTATTTCC
     5281 AACTGCAACA GAAGGAGGAG AAAATATGGA TAGTAATCTT AAAGCCTTGC TTGATGCTGC
     5341 CATCGATCAA AAAGTAGATG AAAGTGAAAC GGTTACGGCA GAATCTATTT TAGACCCTTC
     5401 TCTTCCGGCA AGATGGATTT TTGCCAGAAT TACGCCAGGC ACTACAATCA GCATTGTGAC
     5461 TGATTCAGGT GACATGATCG GACCGGTTGT TTTCGTTGCT TTCGATCAGG TTCACGGGAT
     5521 CGTATTTGTA ACACAGGAAA GCTCCGTCAC TCCGGCAGGC CAAGCTACAA CATTAATTGA
     5581 TGTAGACAAA GTAGAAAGCG TTACGTTCTT TTCAGGTGGC GGTGGCTCTG GTGGTGGCGG
     5641 CTCTGGCGGC GGTGGTTCTA GCGGCGGCGC GCCGATGGTT AGCAAAGGCG AAGAACTGTT
     5701 TACAGGCGTT GTTCCGATTC TGGTTGAACT GGATGGCGAC GTTAATGGCC ACAAATTTTC
     5761 AGTTTCAGGC GAAGGCGAAG GTGATGCAAC ATATGGCAAA CTGACACTGA AATTTATCTG
     5821 CACAACAGGC AAACTGCCGG TTCCGTGGCC GACACTGGTT ACAACATTTG GCTATGGCCT
     5881 GCAATGCTTT GCAAGATATC CGGATCATAT GAAACAGCAT GATTTTTTTA AAAGCGCAAT
     5941 GCCGGAAGGC TATGTCCAAG AAAGAACGAT CTTTTTTAAA GATGATGGCA ACTACAAAAC
     6001 GCGTGCGGAA GTTAAATTTG AAGGCGATAC ACTGGTCAAT CGCATTGAAC TGAAAGGCAT
     6061 CGACTTTAAA GAAGATGGAA ATATCCTGGG CCACAAACTG GAATATAATT ATAATAGCCA
     6121 TAACGTCTAT ATCATGGCGG ATAAACAGAA AAACGGCATC AAAGTCAACT TTAAAATCCG
     6181 CCACAATATC GAAGATGGCT CAGTTCAACT GGCAGATCAT TATCAACAAA ACACACCGAT
     6241 TGGAGATGGC CCTGTTCTGC TGCCGGATAA TCATTATCTG TCATATCAAA GCAAACTGAG
     6301 CAAAGATCCG AACGAAAAAC GCGATCACAT GGTTCTGCTG GAATTTGTTA CAGCAGCAGG
     6361 CATTACACTG GGCATGGATG AACTGTATAA ATACTAACAT CCGATGAAAG TCTTGTATAT
     6421 CCAGTCGGGA TACGGAGGAA TATACAGTTA TTTTGATCGC TGGGCTGAAG AATGTTTTCA
     6481 GAACACTCAT ACAGAGTATA TGATTGCAGA TAAACCTGAA GCAGAATCTT TGATGAAGAT
     6541 CGAAGCGTTT CAGCCGGATT TCACACTTAT GATGGTTGGA GACCGCGTTC CTCACGACTG
     6601 GCTGACCTGG TTAAAGGGTA AGGATATCCC CGTGTATGTT TGGCTGACCG AAGACCCATT
     6661 TTATATGGAT ATCAGCCTTC AGGTAATTAA GCTTGCTGAC GCCATATTAA CGATAGAACA
     6721 AAATGCAGCT CTCTACTATC AAGAGCTCGG CTACCAGAAC GTCTATTATG TTCCGATACC
     6781 AGTTAACCAT CGGCTGTTTA AAAAAATGGG CACCGAACAT TCCTATCATT CAAATCTGTT
     6841 AATCATCGGC TATCCTTACC CTAATCGGGT TCAGCTTATG AAAGAAGCGG TCCATCTGCC
     6901 ATTCACGGTT CGGGTAATCG GCAAGGAATG GGGAAAATAT CTGCCTAAAA AAGTGCTCAA
     6961 ACAGCCGCAT ATTGATGTCG TCAGCACATG GGTTCCACCC GAACAGGCCG TTCATTATTA
     7021 TAATGGGGCA GACATCGTAA TTAATGCGCA TCGTCCCTAT CATTTTGCTT TCAACCAAAA
     7081 TACTATGCGC ATCAAAAATG CCAGTTTTAA TAACCGAACG TTTGATATCG CTGCATGCGA
     7141 AGCATTTCAA TTAACAGATT TACCCGCGGC GCATCCTTTT TCATCCATTA TTTCTTATCA
     7201 CGGCATGAAC GACTTTAAGG AAAAAGCCGC TTTCTATATC AACCACCCTG AAGAACGGCA
     7261 AAAAGCTGCA GCAGCCAATT ATAAAGAGAC CGTACCCGCA TTTACGTTTG ATGAGCTTCC
     7321 TGCAAAACTA AAAGCGATTC ATCTGGCGCT TTCTTGAAAA ATCGTTCATT GCTATGAACG
     7381 ATTTTTTTAT TCATAGAAAA AAGCAGCTGC ACAAGCTGCT TTCTATTCTA GCCGTCAGAA
     7441 CGGTCTTTCA GCTTCCTCGG ATTTACCTGT TTATGAAGAT CAGGCATTTC GCCGAGATGC
     7501 TGTGCAATTT GTTCCCACGA TACAATTTTG AAATTTTGAT TGACGGCTTG TCCGTTATCA
     7561 ATATTTTCGC CGTCCTGCGC CACAAAAATC CCGTACGGAT ATTTTGGGCC AAGTCCGAAA
     7621 CCGAGAACAT CAATACCATC CGTGTCACTA GTACCGTCTA TCTTCTCGCC ATCTGTAATC
     7681 TCAAAGTTGG CTACATAGCG ATTTTTCCCC TGCCGTTCAT ACATTGCATA GCTGTTATTT
     7741 CCTTGACTTG AAGCCATGAG ATATCCTTTG CCATTTGGTG CATAATAGAT TGTCAGTCCT
     7801 TCAATATCAG CTGTCAAATG ATCTCCTGTC GCACGGTCAA CAACCTGCCC CTTTGACCCT
     7861 CCGCCGGGCT CAGCGTTAAA TTTCCAGATG GCCTCATCTT CCTCTGCTAT GTATAGGTTT
     7921 CCGTACTCAT CATCCGCAAC AAGGCCTTCG GTCTGAGAAT TCAACTTAAA TTCACGCACC
     7981 TTTTTCCCTG TTACATAACC CTTTCCACCA TCAACAATTT CATACTGCTC AAATTCCCCT
     8041 TGTTTGCCTG TCACTAATGC GTAAAATGCT CCTGTTTTCT GGCTGTGATA CAAGCTGAAT
     8101 CCATAAACCT CAGAAATATT GGTGGAAATA GGATGGTTCG GATCTGTAAT GCTTTTCAAT
     8161 TTTCCTTTAT CCCCGTCTAT TGCATATACT TCAATTGTAT TTTTTCCTTC GGACCGGTTG
     8221 GATGCGGCAG CAATATCAAT TTTTTCGCCG TTCAATGGAA AATCATAGCG CAGATCGACA
     8281 TTATTGAGCT TGCCAAACTC ATAAGAATGA AGCTGTTTTC CGTCTAAATC ATACACAACG
     8341 AGCCCTGACT TCTTATTTGT TGTAATCAAC TTGCTTTTTT CCGGGTGTTT TTCATG
//
