# Supplementary material for: Enhanced Bacillus subtilis natural competence enables multiplexed genome and spore engineering
Source: bioRxiv preprint, doi:10.64898/2026.05.01.722266, version 1 (2026-05-05)
Supplement: Supplemental Data File [file 722266_file03.zip › Sequences/pENTR-CT5-cgeA-mcherry.gb]

LOCUS       pENTR-CT5-cgeA-mcherry  8008 bp ds-DNA     circular     16-APR-2026
DEFINITION  pAH328igemrdy with RFP rotated to position 1957
ACCESSION   pBs3C-luxABCDE
SOURCE      Unknown (unknown)
  ORGANISM  Unknown Unclassified.
COMMENT     Imported using the Genbank importer. File name: ECE733
            pBS3Klux-[RFP].gbk SECID/File created by Clone Manager, Scientific
            & Educational Software Homology arms start at start codon. No gap
            removed from genome to match the SP native co-transformation
            constructs. 2 kb HA length. Bi-directional terminator from pDG1730
FEATURES             Location/Qualifiers
     misc_feature    147..735
                     /label="ori"
                     /ApEinfo_revcolor="#b4abac"
                     /ApEinfo_fwdcolor="#b4abac"
     misc_feature    1366..3399
                     /label="gltA up"
                     /ApEinfo_revcolor="#ff9ccd"
                     /ApEinfo_fwdcolor="#ff9ccd"
     misc_feature    3480..3581
                     /label="bi-directional terminator"
                     /ApEinfo_revcolor="#ffef86"
                     /ApEinfo_fwdcolor="#ffef86"
     CDS             complement(3615..4787)
                     /ApEinfo_revcolor="#84b0dc"
                     /ApEinfo_fwdcolor="#84b0dc"
                     /translation="MSSENAQLKKDLIKAVLSPLFPTATEGGENMDSNLKALLDAAIDQKVDESETVTAESILDPSLPARWIFARITPGTTISIVTDSGDMIGPVVFVAFDQVHGIVFVTQESSVTPAGQATTLIDVDKVESVTFFSGGGGSGGGGSGGGGSSGGAPMVSKGEEDNMAIIKEFMRFKVHMEGSVNGHEFEIEGEGEGRPYEGTQTAKLKVTKGGPLPFAWDILSPQFMYGSKAYVKHPADIPDYLKLSFPEGFKWERVMNFEDGGVVTVTQDSSLQDGEFIYKVKLRGTNFPSDGPVMQKKTMGWEASSERMYPEDGALKGEIKQRLKLKDGGHYDAEVKTTYKAKKPVQLPGAYNVNIKLDITSHNEDYTIVEQYERAEGRHSTGGMDELYKY*"
     misc_feature    complement(3618..4328)
                     /label="mCherry"
                     /ApEinfo_revcolor="#f58a5e"
                     /ApEinfo_fwdcolor="#f58a5e"
     misc_feature    complement(4389..4787)
                     /label="cgeA"
                     /ApEinfo_revcolor="#84b0dc"
                     /ApEinfo_fwdcolor="#84b0dc"
     misc_feature    complement(4788..4980)
                     /label="PcgeA"
                     /ApEinfo_revcolor="#b7e6d7"
                     /ApEinfo_fwdcolor="#b7e6d7"
     misc_feature    4981..7029
                     /label="gltA down"
                     /ApEinfo_revcolor="#ffef86"
                     /ApEinfo_fwdcolor="#ffef86"
     misc_feature    7030..1365
                     /label="pENTR backbone"
                     /ApEinfo_revcolor="#b1ff67"
                     /ApEinfo_fwdcolor="#b1ff67"
     CDS             7199..8008
                     /label="kanR"
                     /ApEinfo_revcolor="#84b0dc"
                     /ApEinfo_fwdcolor="#84b0dc"
                     /translation="MSHIQRETSRPRLNSNMDADLYGYKWARDNVGQSGATIYRLYGKPDAPELFLKHGKGSVANDVTDEMVRLNWLTEFMPLPTIKHFIRTPDDAWLLTTAIPGKTAFQVLEEYPDSGENIVDALAVFLRRLHSIPVCNCPFNSDRVFRLAQAQSRMNNGLVDASDFDDERNGWPVEQVWKEMHKLLPFSPDSVVTHGDFSLDNLIFDEGKLIGCIDVGRVGIADRYQDLAILWNCLGEFSPSLQKRLFQKYGIDNPDMNKLQFHLMLDEFF*"
ORIGIN
        1 tcagaattgg ttaattggtt gtaacactgg cagagcatta cgctgacttg acgggacggc
       61 gcaagctcat gaccaaaatc ccttaacgtg agttacgcgt cgttccactg agcgtcagac
      121 cccgtagaaa agatcaaagg atcttcttga gatccttttt ttctgcgcgt aatctgctgc
      181 ttgcaaacaa aaaaaccacc gctaccagcg gtggtttgtt tgccggatca agagctacca
      241 actctttttc cgaaggtaac tggcttcagc agagcgcaga taccaaatac tgttcttcta
      301 gtgtagccgt agttaggcca ccacttcaag aactctgtag caccgcctac atacctcgct
      361 ctgctaatcc tgttaccagt ggctgctgcc agtggcgata agtcgtgtct taccgggttg
      421 gactcaagac gatagttacc ggataaggcg cagcggtcgg gctgaacggg gggttcgtgc
      481 acacagccca gcttggagcg aacgacctac accgaactga gatacctaca gcgtgagcta
      541 tgagaaagcg ccacgcttcc cgaagggaga aaggcggaca ggtatccggt aagcggcagg
      601 gtcggaacag gagagcgcac gagggagctt ccagggggaa acgcctggta tctttatagt
      661 cctgtcgggt ttcgccacct ctgacttgag cgtcgatttt tgtgatgctc gtcagggggg
      721 cggagcctat ggaaaaacgc cagcaacgcg gcctttttac ggttcctggc cttttgctgg
      781 ccttttgctc acatgttctt tcctgcgtta tcccctgatt ctgtggataa ccgtattacc
      841 gcctttgagt gagctgatac cgctcgccgc agccgaacga ccgagcgcag cgagtcagtg
      901 agcgaggaag cggaagagcg cccaatacgc aaaccgcctc tccccgcgcg ttggccgatt
      961 cattaatgca gctggcacga caggtttccc gactggaaag cgggcagtga gcgcaacgca
     1021 attaatacgc gtaccgctag ccaggaagag tttgtagaaa cgcaaaaagg ccatccgtca
     1081 ggatggcctt ctgcttagtt tgatgcctgg cagtttatgg cgggcgtcct gcccgccacc
     1141 ctccgggccg ttgcttcaca acgttcaaat ccgctcccgg cggatttgtc ctactcagga
     1201 gagcgttcac cgacaaacaa cagataaaac gaaaggccca gtcttccgac tgagcctttc
     1261 gttttatttg atgcctggca gttccctact ctcgcgttaa cgctagcatg gatgttttcc
     1321 cagtcacgac gttgtaaaac gacggccagt cttaagctcg ggcccGCTCG GATTTATCCA
     1381 AAGGCCCGAG AAGCTTCCAG AAAAACAAGC ATCAGCTTCA ATCGGCCAGG GATTGCTAAT
     1441 GGAGGCTTAT TCAAAGCTGT TTTTGGCACA CGGCTATGTC GCATCCCAAA TTTTAATTAC
     1501 GAGAAGCGAT TTTTCTGATG AATATCGATA CAACAATGTC AGGAATACAA TGAATGTACT
     1561 GCTCGAGCGC GGCATCATCC CGATCATAAA CGAAAATGAC ACAGTTACCG TCAATCGGCT
     1621 CAAGTTTGGC GACAATGATA CGCTCGCAGC AAAAGTCGCA GGATTGATTG ATGCAGATAT
     1681 GCTTGTGATT TTATCAGATA TAGACGGATT ATATGACGGC AATCCGCGCA CAAATCCAGA
     1741 AGCGAAAAAG ATACAGCGGG TGAGTGAAAT AACACCTGAC ATCGAAGCAT GCGCAGGTGA
     1801 CACTGGAAGC ATCGTTGGCA CCGGCGGCAT GCGCTCTAAG CTTGATGCGT TTAAAATCGT
     1861 AATGGCGTCT GGCATTAAAG GTTTCCTAGG TCAGGCAGAT GCTGGCGATA TTTTATACCA
     1921 CGCCGTTCAT GAACAGGCGG AAGGCACCTA TTTTGAAGCA GAAGGAACGC TTCCGTTGAA
     1981 TCAAAAGGAG CAATGGATCG CTTTTAATTC CGGTCCGGAA GGTGAAATGA TTTTATCAGA
     2041 TGATTGTTCA CGAAAAATAA CAAACGGACA ATCGAGTTTA TACCTAGACG GTGTACAGAA
     2101 GATTAAAGGG AAATTCAAAA GCGGTTCAGT TGTTCGGCTG ATGGATTCAA AAGGGACGGA
     2161 AATCGGCCTT GGAATCGTCA ATTACTCTTC TGTACAGCTT CAAGAACCGG AAAAGAAAAA
     2221 GGAACTGACA AATAGAGCTC TAATTGATCA AGAAGCATTT GTTTGCCATG TGGATTTTTC
     2281 TTTACCTGTA AATTAATTTG CAGAAAAAAA CCCGAAGCTT CTATATAGAA GCTCGGGTTC
     2341 ATTTTTTTTA TTGATACTGC TCCAGCTTAG AGAAAAATTG AATGACAAAC TCATAAAAAT
     2401 CATTCGCGGA AGGCGCAAGC TCTCTATTTT TCGGTTTAAT GATTCCGACA GTCCGTTTTA
     2461 CTTGAGGGAA CTCAATTGGA ATTTTCACAG TAAAACGAGG TGTTGTTTCA GCAAAAGTAC
     2521 TTTCAGGCAG AAGGGTAACG CCCATTCCTG CGGACACTAA CCCTTTGATC GCATCCAAAT
     2581 CCTCACCCTC CGTGGAAACG AGAGGAGCAA AGCCTGCTTG TTTGCAAGTA TCGATTGCCA
     2641 TCTCTCTAAG TACAAATCCT TCCGGGAACA ATACAAATTG GTCGTTGCGC AAATCGATTA
     2701 AATGAACCGT TTTTTGTTTA GCAAGCGGAT GATTTAATGG AACAAGCGCG TAAATTTTTT
     2761 CAGTAAATAA TATTTTTCCC GTTATGTCAG AGAAATTCGT CGGCACCGGC CCTAATAAGG
     2821 CCAGATCAAT ATCGCGGTTT CTGACAGCTT CAATCAGAAA CTTATAGGAG CCTTGGCGCA
     2881 GCAAAAATTC GACGTGCGGA TATTCTTCTT TAAACGCTGA AATGACAGTC GGCAAAAGCT
     2941 GGCTGGCGAG GCTTGTAGGA AAGCCGATCT TTACCGTTCC GCGATGCGGG TCAAGATACT
     3001 CATCAATTTG CTCTTTCGCA TAATCAATGG CTTTCATCGC CGTTTTCACA TGAATTAAAA
     3061 ATTCTTTTCC GATTGGCGTG AGTTTGATAT TTCTCCCTTC ACGCTCAAAT AAGGTCACAT
     3121 TTAATTCTTC TTCAAGATTG GCAATTTGTC TGCTGATTGC TGATTGGGCC ACATGCAAAT
     3181 GATCAGCGGC TTCTGAAACG TGTTCTCTTT CAGCCACCTC CATAAAATAA CGCAGTTGGC
     3241 GCAGCTCCAT GTTTGTCTCA CATCCATCTA TCTCATTTTG AGATTCTTTT GATCTAAATT
     3301 ATATATTGTT TATATCGTTT TGAAAACCTA CAATGATTAT AGAGTTGTTA GATTTTATGA
     3361 CCGGTATTAT CGGAAATTGA TCGGGGGAGA GGAATTatgC TCGGATACCC TTACTCTGTT
     3421 GAAAACGAAT AGATAGGTTA AGGAACGGTT ATTTCTGCGT AGATCTATCT TACACAGCAT
     3481 CACACTGGCT CACCTTCGGG TGGGCCTTTC TGCGTTTATA TACTAGAGAG AGAATATAAA
     3541 AAGCCAGATT ATTAATCCGG CTTTTTTATT ATTTAGGCAA CTGAAACGAT TCGGATCCTG
     3601 TATTACTATT CTTATTAGTA TTTATACAGT TCATCCATTC CGCCTGTTGA ATGGCGTCCT
     3661 TCTGCTCTTT CATACTGTTC GACGATTGTA TAATCTTCGT TATGGCTCGT GATATCCAGT
     3721 TTAATGTTAA CGTTATATGC GCCAGGCAGT TGAACAGGTT TTTTCGCTTT ATACGTTGTT
     3781 TTGACTTCCG CATCATAATG TCCACCGTCT TTAAGTTTCA GGCGTTGTTT AATTTCGCCT
     3841 TTCAGTGCAC CATCTTCCGG ATACATTCTT TCGCTTGATG CTTCCCAGCC CATTGTTTTT
     3901 TTCTGCATAA CAGGGCCATC TGACGGAAAG TTCGTGCCAC GCAGTTTGAC TTTATAGATA
     3961 AATTCGCCAT CTTGCAGTGA TGAATCTTGT GTGACTGTAA CAACTCCGCC ATCTTCAAAA
     4021 TTCATGACGC GTTCCCATTT AAAGCCTTCC GGAAATGACA GTTTCAGATA ATCCGGGATA
     4081 TCTGCCGGAT GTTTAACATA TGCTTTGCTG CCATACATAA ATTGCGGTGA CAGAATATCC
     4141 CATGCAAACG GCAGCGGTCC GCCTTTTGTA ACTTTCAGTT TTGCTGTTTG TGTGCCTTCA
     4201 TACGGTCTGC CTTCACCTTC GCCTTCAATT TCAAATTCGT GGCCATTAAC GCTGCCTTCC
     4261 ATATGAACTT TAAAGCGCAT AAATTCTTTG ATGATCGCCA TATTATCCTC TTCGCCTTTG
     4321 CTAACCATCG GCGCGCCGCC GCTAGAACCA CCGCCGCCAG AGCCGCCACC ACCAGAGCCA
     4381 CCGCCACCTG AAAAGAACGT AACGCTTTCT ACTTTGTCTA CATCAATTAA TGTTGTAGCT
     4441 TGGCCTGCCG GAGTGACGGA GCTTTCCTGT GTTACAAATA CGATCCCGTG AACCTGATCG
     4501 AAAGCAACGA AAACAACCGG TCCGATCATG TCACCTGAAT CAGTCACAAT GCTGATTGTA
     4561 GTGCCTGGCG TAATTCTGGC AAAAATCCAT CTTGCCGGAA GAGAAGGGTC TAAAATAGAT
     4621 TCTGCCGTAA CCGTTTCACT TTCATCTACT TTTTGATCGA TGGCAGCATC AAGCAAGGCT
     4681 TTAAGATTAC TATCCATATT TTCTCCTCCT TCTGTTGCAG TTGGAAATAA AGGGCTTAAA
     4741 ACGGCTTTAA TTAAATCCTT TTTTAACTGT GCATTTTCAG AGCTCATTAC ACACACCTCC
     4801 TATTCGATAG TGAACTCACG TTATTCATAT TCTTCCGGCT GTTATTTGGT ATGAGTCGAA
     4861 CGCCGTACCT GATCTATTTT TCATCTATTT AAGGAAAATG CTGATTTTTT AATGGAGTGG
     4921 ACATAGCCTA TACCATAAAT CGAAGTCGCA CATATTGTGA AACAGAGATA AGGATAAGGG
     4981 ACGTACAATC AAATGCCAAA AGCTCAAGGT CTCTACCGTC CTGAATTTGA ACATGATGCA
     5041 TGCGGAATCG GCCTATATGC ACACTTAAAG GGCAAGCAGA CTCACGACAT TGTCAAACAA
     5101 GGACTTAAGA TGCTTTGCCA GCTAGACCAT AGAGGAGGGC AAGGCAGTGA TCCGGATACA
     5161 GGAGACGGAG CCGGCTTACT GGTTCAAATC CCTGATGCTT TCTTTAGAAA AGAGTGCAAA
     5221 AACATCAATC TGCCAGAAAA AGAACGTTAC GGGGTAGGAA TGGTCTTTTT CTCACAGAAG
     5281 GAAGATGAAA GAAAAAAAAT TGAAAAGCAA ATCAATGCAC TAATTGAACA AGAAGGCCAA
     5341 GTCGTTCTTG GATGGAGAAC TGTACCTGTA AATGTCGGAA AAATCGGAAC AGTGGCGCAA
     5401 AAAAGCTGTC CGTTTGTCCG TCAGGTATTT ATCGGCGCAA GTTCTGATCT AAAGGACAAT
     5461 TTATCTTTTG AACGAAAATT GTATGTCATT CGTAAACAGG CTGAAAATTG GGGAGTAACG
     5521 GAAGGTCTTG ATTTTTATTT TGCCAGTCTT TCAAGCCAGA CCATTGTTTA CAAAGGCCTT
     5581 TTAACACCTG AACAGGTTGA TGCATTTTAT TCTGATCTGC AAGACGAAGC ATTCGTTTCT
     5641 GCTTTTGCGC TTGTTCATTC ACGCTTCAGT ACCAATACAT TCCCTACATG GGAAAGAGCG
     5701 CATCCTAACC GCTATTTGGT TCACAACGGT GAAATTAACA CCCTTCGCGG AAATATCAAC
     5761 TGGATGAGAG CACGTGAGCA GCAATTTGTT TCTGAAAGCT TCGGTGAGGA CTTAAACAAG
     5821 ATTTTGCCGA TTCTCAATGC TGATGGCAGT GACTCTTCCA TTTTGGATAA CGCATTTGAG
     5881 TTTTTTGTGA TGGCTGGACG CAAACCGGCA CATACGGCAA TGATGCTCAT TCCAGAGCCT
     5941 TGGACGGAAA ATACGCATAT GTCCAAGGAA AAAAGGGCGT TCTACGAGTA CCATAGCTCC
     6001 CTGATGGAGC CTTGGGACGG ACCGACAGCT ATTTCATTTA CTGACGGTAA ACAAATCGGG
     6061 GCGATCCTTG ACCGGAACGG TCTCCGTCCG GCCCGTTATT ATGTCACAAA AGATGATTAT
     6121 ATTATTTTCT CATCTGAAGT AGGCGTTATT GAAGTTGAAC AGGAGAACGT TTTATATAAA
     6181 AACCGCCTTG AGCCTGGGAA AATGCTTTTA ATCGACCTGG AAGAAGGCCG TATTATCTCC
     6241 GATGAGGAAG TCAAAACACA AATTGCAACT GAGTATCCGT ACCAAAAATG GCTTGAAGAA
     6301 GAGCTTGTAC AAGTAAATCC TGATCCGGAG TCAAGAGAAG AAGAACAATT TAGTGATCTT
     6361 CTTACTCGCC AGAAGGCATT CGGATACACA TATGAGGATA TCCAAAAGTA TCTAATTCCT
     6421 GTTATTAAAG AAGGCAAAGA TCCCCTTGGT TCAATGGGGA ATGACGCTCC GCTTGCTGTA
     6481 CTTTCTGACC GAGCGCAATC GCTGTTTAAC TACTTTAAAC AGCTGTTTGC ACAAGTAACG
     6541 AACCCGCCAA TCGACGCGAT TCGTGAGCAG CTTGTCACTT CAACGATGAC TTGGCTCGGT
     6601 GCGGAAGGCG ATCTTCTTCA TCCAAGTGAA CGAAATGTTC GCCGGATTAA ACTGTATACA
     6661 CCTGTTTTAT CCAATGAACA GTTTTACGCA TTGAAAACGA TTGTTCATCC TGATTTAAAA
     6721 AGCCAAAAAA TTGATGTGCT GTTTTCAGAG GATCTTGAAC GCGGTTTAAA GGACATGTTC
     6781 ACACAGGCAG AGAAAGCCAT CAGCCAAGGC GTAAGTTTGT TAATTTTATC AGACAAAAAG
     6841 ATGAACGAAC GACTGACACC AATTCCGCCG CTTCTGGCAG TAAGCGCACT GCACCAGCAC
     6901 TTAATCCGCA AAGGGCTGCG TACGAAGGTC AGCATTATTG TGGAATCGGG AGAAGCACGT
     6961 GAAGTGCATC ACTTTGCAGC GTTAATCGGT TATGGCGCAG ATGCGATTAA CCCTTATCTC
     7021 GCTTATGCGc catccagctg atatccccta tagtgagtcg tattacatgg tcatagctgt
     7081 ttcctggcag ctctggcccg tgtctcaaaa tctctgatgt tacattgcac aagataaaaa
     7141 tatatcatca tgaacaataa aactgtctgc ttacataaac agtaatacaa ggggtgttat
     7201 gagccatatt caacgggaaa cgtcgaggcc gcgattaaat tccaacatgg atgctgattt
     7261 atatgggtat aaatgggctc gcgataatgt cgggcaatca ggtgcgacaa tctatcgctt
     7321 gtatgggaag cccgatgcgc cagagttgtt tctgaaacat ggcaaaggta gcgttgccaa
     7381 tgatgttaca gatgagatgg tcagactaaa ctggctgacg gaatttatgc ctcttccgac
     7441 catcaagcat tttatccgta ctcctgatga tgcatggtta ctcaccactg cgatccccgg
     7501 aaaaacagca ttccaggtat tagaagaata tcctgattca ggtgaaaata ttgttgatgc
     7561 gctggcagtg ttcctgcgcc ggttgcattc gattcctgtt tgtaattgtc cttttaacag
     7621 cgatcgcgta tttcgtctcg ctcaggcgca atcacgaatg aataacggtt tggttgatgc
     7681 gagtgatttt gatgacgagc gtaatggctg gcctgttgaa caagtctgga aagaaatgca
     7741 taaacttttg ccattctcac cggattcagt cgtcactcat ggtgatttct cacttgataa
     7801 ccttattttt gacgagggga aattaatagg ttgtattgat gttggacgag tcggaatcgc
     7861 agaccgatac caggatcttg ccatcctatg gaactgcctc ggtgagtttt ctccttcatt
     7921 acagaaacgg ctttttcaaa aatatggtat tgataatcct gatatgaata aattgcagtt
     7981 tcatttgatg ctcgatgagt ttttctaa
//
