# Supplementary material for: Enhanced Bacillus subtilis natural competence enables multiplexed genome and spore engineering
Source: bioRxiv preprint, doi:10.64898/2026.05.01.722266, version 1 (2026-05-05)
Supplement: Supplemental Data File [file 722266_file03.zip › Sequences/pENTR-CT5-cgeA-yfp.gb]

LOCUS       pENTR-CT5-cgeA-YFP      8017 bp ds-DNA     circular     16-APR-2026
DEFINITION  pAH328igemrdy with RFP rotated to position 1957
ACCESSION   pBs3C-luxABCDE
SOURCE      Unknown (unknown)
  ORGANISM  Unknown Unclassified.
COMMENT     Imported using the Genbank importer. File name: ECE733
            pBS3Klux-[RFP].gbk SECID/File created by Clone Manager, Scientific
            & Educational Software Homology arms start at start codon. No gap
            removed from genome to match the SP native co-transformation
            constructs. 2 kb HA length. Bi-directional terminator from pDG1730
FEATURES             Location/Qualifiers
     misc_feature    147..735
                     /label="ori"
                     /ApEinfo_revcolor="#b4abac"
                     /ApEinfo_fwdcolor="#b4abac"
     misc_feature    1366..3399
                     /label="gltA up"
                     /ApEinfo_revcolor="#ff9ccd"
                     /ApEinfo_fwdcolor="#ff9ccd"
     misc_feature    3480..3581
                     /label="bi-directional terminator"
                     /ApEinfo_revcolor="#ffef86"
                     /ApEinfo_fwdcolor="#ffef86"
     CDS             complement(3615..4796)
                     /ApEinfo_revcolor="#84b0dc"
                     /ApEinfo_fwdcolor="#84b0dc"
                     /translation="MSSENAQLKKDLIKAVLSPLFPTATEGGENMDSNLKALLDAAIDQKVDESETVTAESILDPSLPARWIFARITPGTTISIVTDSGDMIGPVVFVAFDQVHGIVFVTQESSVTPAGQATTLIDVDKVESVTFFSGGGGSGGGGSGGGGSSGGAPMVSKGEELFTGVVPILVELDGDVNGHKFSVSGEGEGDATYGKLTLKFICTTGKLPVPWPTLVTTFGYGLQCFARYPDHMKQHDFFKSAMPEGYVQERTIFFKDDGNYKTRAEVKFEGDTLVNRIELKGIDFKEDGNILGHKLEYNYNSHNVYIMADKQKNGIKVNFKIRHNIEDGSVQLADHYQQNTPIGDGPVLLPDNHYLSYQSKLSKDPNEKRDHMVLLEFVTAAGITLGMDELYKY*"
     misc_feature    complement(3618..4337)
                     /label="meYFP"
                     /ApEinfo_revcolor="#ffef86"
                     /ApEinfo_fwdcolor="#ffef86"
     misc_feature    complement(4398..4796)
                     /label="cgeA"
                     /ApEinfo_revcolor="#84b0dc"
                     /ApEinfo_fwdcolor="#84b0dc"
     misc_feature    complement(4797..4989)
                     /label="PcgeA"
                     /ApEinfo_revcolor="#b7e6d7"
                     /ApEinfo_fwdcolor="#b7e6d7"
     misc_feature    4990..7038
                     /label="gltA down"
                     /ApEinfo_revcolor="#ffef86"
                     /ApEinfo_fwdcolor="#ffef86"
     misc_feature    7039..1365
                     /label="pENTR backbone"
                     /ApEinfo_revcolor="#b1ff67"
                     /ApEinfo_fwdcolor="#b1ff67"
     CDS             7208..8017
                     /label="kanR"
                     /ApEinfo_revcolor="#84b0dc"
                     /ApEinfo_fwdcolor="#84b0dc"
                     /translation="MSHIQRETSRPRLNSNMDADLYGYKWARDNVGQSGATIYRLYGKPDAPELFLKHGKGSVANDVTDEMVRLNWLTEFMPLPTIKHFIRTPDDAWLLTTAIPGKTAFQVLEEYPDSGENIVDALAVFLRRLHSIPVCNCPFNSDRVFRLAQAQSRMNNGLVDASDFDDERNGWPVEQVWKEMHKLLPFSPDSVVTHGDFSLDNLIFDEGKLIGCIDVGRVGIADRYQDLAILWNCLGEFSPSLQKRLFQKYGIDNPDMNKLQFHLMLDEFF*"
ORIGIN
        1 tcagaattgg ttaattggtt gtaacactgg cagagcatta cgctgacttg acgggacggc
       61 gcaagctcat gaccaaaatc ccttaacgtg agttacgcgt cgttccactg agcgtcagac
      121 cccgtagaaa agatcaaagg atcttcttga gatccttttt ttctgcgcgt aatctgctgc
      181 ttgcaaacaa aaaaaccacc gctaccagcg gtggtttgtt tgccggatca agagctacca
      241 actctttttc cgaaggtaac tggcttcagc agagcgcaga taccaaatac tgttcttcta
      301 gtgtagccgt agttaggcca ccacttcaag aactctgtag caccgcctac atacctcgct
      361 ctgctaatcc tgttaccagt ggctgctgcc agtggcgata agtcgtgtct taccgggttg
      421 gactcaagac gatagttacc ggataaggcg cagcggtcgg gctgaacggg gggttcgtgc
      481 acacagccca gcttggagcg aacgacctac accgaactga gatacctaca gcgtgagcta
      541 tgagaaagcg ccacgcttcc cgaagggaga aaggcggaca ggtatccggt aagcggcagg
      601 gtcggaacag gagagcgcac gagggagctt ccagggggaa acgcctggta tctttatagt
      661 cctgtcgggt ttcgccacct ctgacttgag cgtcgatttt tgtgatgctc gtcagggggg
      721 cggagcctat ggaaaaacgc cagcaacgcg gcctttttac ggttcctggc cttttgctgg
      781 ccttttgctc acatgttctt tcctgcgtta tcccctgatt ctgtggataa ccgtattacc
      841 gcctttgagt gagctgatac cgctcgccgc agccgaacga ccgagcgcag cgagtcagtg
      901 agcgaggaag cggaagagcg cccaatacgc aaaccgcctc tccccgcgcg ttggccgatt
      961 cattaatgca gctggcacga caggtttccc gactggaaag cgggcagtga gcgcaacgca
     1021 attaatacgc gtaccgctag ccaggaagag tttgtagaaa cgcaaaaagg ccatccgtca
     1081 ggatggcctt ctgcttagtt tgatgcctgg cagtttatgg cgggcgtcct gcccgccacc
     1141 ctccgggccg ttgcttcaca acgttcaaat ccgctcccgg cggatttgtc ctactcagga
     1201 gagcgttcac cgacaaacaa cagataaaac gaaaggccca gtcttccgac tgagcctttc
     1261 gttttatttg atgcctggca gttccctact ctcgcgttaa cgctagcatg gatgttttcc
     1321 cagtcacgac gttgtaaaac gacggccagt cttaagctcg ggcccGCTCG GATTTATCCA
     1381 AAGGCCCGAG AAGCTTCCAG AAAAACAAGC ATCAGCTTCA ATCGGCCAGG GATTGCTAAT
     1441 GGAGGCTTAT TCAAAGCTGT TTTTGGCACA CGGCTATGTC GCATCCCAAA TTTTAATTAC
     1501 GAGAAGCGAT TTTTCTGATG AATATCGATA CAACAATGTC AGGAATACAA TGAATGTACT
     1561 GCTCGAGCGC GGCATCATCC CGATCATAAA CGAAAATGAC ACAGTTACCG TCAATCGGCT
     1621 CAAGTTTGGC GACAATGATA CGCTCGCAGC AAAAGTCGCA GGATTGATTG ATGCAGATAT
     1681 GCTTGTGATT TTATCAGATA TAGACGGATT ATATGACGGC AATCCGCGCA CAAATCCAGA
     1741 AGCGAAAAAG ATACAGCGGG TGAGTGAAAT AACACCTGAC ATCGAAGCAT GCGCAGGTGA
     1801 CACTGGAAGC ATCGTTGGCA CCGGCGGCAT GCGCTCTAAG CTTGATGCGT TTAAAATCGT
     1861 AATGGCGTCT GGCATTAAAG GTTTCCTAGG TCAGGCAGAT GCTGGCGATA TTTTATACCA
     1921 CGCCGTTCAT GAACAGGCGG AAGGCACCTA TTTTGAAGCA GAAGGAACGC TTCCGTTGAA
     1981 TCAAAAGGAG CAATGGATCG CTTTTAATTC CGGTCCGGAA GGTGAAATGA TTTTATCAGA
     2041 TGATTGTTCA CGAAAAATAA CAAACGGACA ATCGAGTTTA TACCTAGACG GTGTACAGAA
     2101 GATTAAAGGG AAATTCAAAA GCGGTTCAGT TGTTCGGCTG ATGGATTCAA AAGGGACGGA
     2161 AATCGGCCTT GGAATCGTCA ATTACTCTTC TGTACAGCTT CAAGAACCGG AAAAGAAAAA
     2221 GGAACTGACA AATAGAGCTC TAATTGATCA AGAAGCATTT GTTTGCCATG TGGATTTTTC
     2281 TTTACCTGTA AATTAATTTG CAGAAAAAAA CCCGAAGCTT CTATATAGAA GCTCGGGTTC
     2341 ATTTTTTTTA TTGATACTGC TCCAGCTTAG AGAAAAATTG AATGACAAAC TCATAAAAAT
     2401 CATTCGCGGA AGGCGCAAGC TCTCTATTTT TCGGTTTAAT GATTCCGACA GTCCGTTTTA
     2461 CTTGAGGGAA CTCAATTGGA ATTTTCACAG TAAAACGAGG TGTTGTTTCA GCAAAAGTAC
     2521 TTTCAGGCAG AAGGGTAACG CCCATTCCTG CGGACACTAA CCCTTTGATC GCATCCAAAT
     2581 CCTCACCCTC CGTGGAAACG AGAGGAGCAA AGCCTGCTTG TTTGCAAGTA TCGATTGCCA
     2641 TCTCTCTAAG TACAAATCCT TCCGGGAACA ATACAAATTG GTCGTTGCGC AAATCGATTA
     2701 AATGAACCGT TTTTTGTTTA GCAAGCGGAT GATTTAATGG AACAAGCGCG TAAATTTTTT
     2761 CAGTAAATAA TATTTTTCCC GTTATGTCAG AGAAATTCGT CGGCACCGGC CCTAATAAGG
     2821 CCAGATCAAT ATCGCGGTTT CTGACAGCTT CAATCAGAAA CTTATAGGAG CCTTGGCGCA
     2881 GCAAAAATTC GACGTGCGGA TATTCTTCTT TAAACGCTGA AATGACAGTC GGCAAAAGCT
     2941 GGCTGGCGAG GCTTGTAGGA AAGCCGATCT TTACCGTTCC GCGATGCGGG TCAAGATACT
     3001 CATCAATTTG CTCTTTCGCA TAATCAATGG CTTTCATCGC CGTTTTCACA TGAATTAAAA
     3061 ATTCTTTTCC GATTGGCGTG AGTTTGATAT TTCTCCCTTC ACGCTCAAAT AAGGTCACAT
     3121 TTAATTCTTC TTCAAGATTG GCAATTTGTC TGCTGATTGC TGATTGGGCC ACATGCAAAT
     3181 GATCAGCGGC TTCTGAAACG TGTTCTCTTT CAGCCACCTC CATAAAATAA CGCAGTTGGC
     3241 GCAGCTCCAT GTTTGTCTCA CATCCATCTA TCTCATTTTG AGATTCTTTT GATCTAAATT
     3301 ATATATTGTT TATATCGTTT TGAAAACCTA CAATGATTAT AGAGTTGTTA GATTTTATGA
     3361 CCGGTATTAT CGGAAATTGA TCGGGGGAGA GGAATTatgC TCGGATACCC TTACTCTGTT
     3421 GAAAACGAAT AGATAGGTTA AGGAACGGTT ATTTCTGCGT AGATCTATCT TACACAGCAT
     3481 CACACTGGCT CACCTTCGGG TGGGCCTTTC TGCGTTTATA TACTAGAGAG AGAATATAAA
     3541 AAGCCAGATT ATTAATCCGG CTTTTTTATT ATTTAGGCAA CTGAAACGAT TCGGATCCTG
     3601 TATTACTATT CTTATTAGTA TTTATACAGT TCATCCATGC CCAGTGTAAT GCCTGCTGCT
     3661 GTAACAAATT CCAGCAGAAC CATGTGATCG CGTTTTTCGT TCGGATCTTT GCTCAGTTTG
     3721 CTTTGATATG ACAGATAATG ATTATCCGGC AGCAGAACAG GGCCATCTCC AATCGGTGTG
     3781 TTTTGTTGAT AATGATCTGC CAGTTGAACT GAGCCATCTT CGATATTGTG GCGGATTTTA
     3841 AAGTTGACTT TGATGCCGTT TTTCTGTTTA TCCGCCATGA TATAGACGTT ATGGCTATTA
     3901 TAATTATATT CCAGTTTGTG GCCCAGGATA TTTCCATCTT CTTTAAAGTC GATGCCTTTC
     3961 AGTTCAATGC GATTGACCAG TGTATCGCCT TCAAATTTAA CTTCCGCACG CGTTTTGTAG
     4021 TTGCCATCAT CTTTAAAAAA GATCGTTCTT TCTTGGACAT AGCCTTCCGG CATTGCGCTT
     4081 TTAAAAAAAT CATGCTGTTT CATATGATCC GGATATCTTG CAAAGCATTG CAGGCCATAG
     4141 CCAAATGTTG TAACCAGTGT CGGCCACGGA ACCGGCAGTT TGCCTGTTGT GCAGATAAAT
     4201 TTCAGTGTCA GTTTGCCATA TGTTGCATCA CCTTCGCCTT CGCCTGAAAC TGAAAATTTG
     4261 TGGCCATTAA CGTCGCCATC CAGTTCAACC AGAATCGGAA CAACGCCTGT AAACAGTTCT
     4321 TCGCCTTTGC TAACCATCGG CGCGCCGCCG CTAGAACCAC CGCCGCCAGA GCCGCCACCA
     4381 CCAGAGCCAC CGCCACCTGA AAAGAACGTA ACGCTTTCTA CTTTGTCTAC ATCAATTAAT
     4441 GTTGTAGCTT GGCCTGCCGG AGTGACGGAG CTTTCCTGTG TTACAAATAC GATCCCGTGA
     4501 ACCTGATCGA AAGCAACGAA AACAACCGGT CCGATCATGT CACCTGAATC AGTCACAATG
     4561 CTGATTGTAG TGCCTGGCGT AATTCTGGCA AAAATCCATC TTGCCGGAAG AGAAGGGTCT
     4621 AAAATAGATT CTGCCGTAAC CGTTTCACTT TCATCTACTT TTTGATCGAT GGCAGCATCA
     4681 AGCAAGGCTT TAAGATTACT ATCCATATTT TCTCCTCCTT CTGTTGCAGT TGGAAATAAA
     4741 GGGCTTAAAA CGGCTTTAAT TAAATCCTTT TTTAACTGTG CATTTTCAGA GCTCATTACA
     4801 CACACCTCCT ATTCGATAGT GAACTCACGT TATTCATATT CTTCCGGCTG TTATTTGGTA
     4861 TGAGTCGAAC GCCGTACCTG ATCTATTTTT CATCTATTTA AGGAAAATGC TGATTTTTTA
     4921 ATGGAGTGGA CATAGCCTAT ACCATAAATC GAAGTCGCAC ATATTGTGAA ACAGAGATAA
     4981 GGATAAGGGA CGTACAATCA AATGCCAAAA GCTCAAGGTC TCTACCGTCC TGAATTTGAA
     5041 CATGATGCAT GCGGAATCGG CCTATATGCA CACTTAAAGG GCAAGCAGAC TCACGACATT
     5101 GTCAAACAAG GACTTAAGAT GCTTTGCCAG CTAGACCATA GAGGAGGGCA AGGCAGTGAT
     5161 CCGGATACAG GAGACGGAGC CGGCTTACTG GTTCAAATCC CTGATGCTTT CTTTAGAAAA
     5221 GAGTGCAAAA ACATCAATCT GCCAGAAAAA GAACGTTACG GGGTAGGAAT GGTCTTTTTC
     5281 TCACAGAAGG AAGATGAAAG AAAAAAAATT GAAAAGCAAA TCAATGCACT AATTGAACAA
     5341 GAAGGCCAAG TCGTTCTTGG ATGGAGAACT GTACCTGTAA ATGTCGGAAA AATCGGAACA
     5401 GTGGCGCAAA AAAGCTGTCC GTTTGTCCGT CAGGTATTTA TCGGCGCAAG TTCTGATCTA
     5461 AAGGACAATT TATCTTTTGA ACGAAAATTG TATGTCATTC GTAAACAGGC TGAAAATTGG
     5521 GGAGTAACGG AAGGTCTTGA TTTTTATTTT GCCAGTCTTT CAAGCCAGAC CATTGTTTAC
     5581 AAAGGCCTTT TAACACCTGA ACAGGTTGAT GCATTTTATT CTGATCTGCA AGACGAAGCA
     5641 TTCGTTTCTG CTTTTGCGCT TGTTCATTCA CGCTTCAGTA CCAATACATT CCCTACATGG
     5701 GAAAGAGCGC ATCCTAACCG CTATTTGGTT CACAACGGTG AAATTAACAC CCTTCGCGGA
     5761 AATATCAACT GGATGAGAGC ACGTGAGCAG CAATTTGTTT CTGAAAGCTT CGGTGAGGAC
     5821 TTAAACAAGA TTTTGCCGAT TCTCAATGCT GATGGCAGTG ACTCTTCCAT TTTGGATAAC
     5881 GCATTTGAGT TTTTTGTGAT GGCTGGACGC AAACCGGCAC ATACGGCAAT GATGCTCATT
     5941 CCAGAGCCTT GGACGGAAAA TACGCATATG TCCAAGGAAA AAAGGGCGTT CTACGAGTAC
     6001 CATAGCTCCC TGATGGAGCC TTGGGACGGA CCGACAGCTA TTTCATTTAC TGACGGTAAA
     6061 CAAATCGGGG CGATCCTTGA CCGGAACGGT CTCCGTCCGG CCCGTTATTA TGTCACAAAA
     6121 GATGATTATA TTATTTTCTC ATCTGAAGTA GGCGTTATTG AAGTTGAACA GGAGAACGTT
     6181 TTATATAAAA ACCGCCTTGA GCCTGGGAAA ATGCTTTTAA TCGACCTGGA AGAAGGCCGT
     6241 ATTATCTCCG ATGAGGAAGT CAAAACACAA ATTGCAACTG AGTATCCGTA CCAAAAATGG
     6301 CTTGAAGAAG AGCTTGTACA AGTAAATCCT GATCCGGAGT CAAGAGAAGA AGAACAATTT
     6361 AGTGATCTTC TTACTCGCCA GAAGGCATTC GGATACACAT ATGAGGATAT CCAAAAGTAT
     6421 CTAATTCCTG TTATTAAAGA AGGCAAAGAT CCCCTTGGTT CAATGGGGAA TGACGCTCCG
     6481 CTTGCTGTAC TTTCTGACCG AGCGCAATCG CTGTTTAACT ACTTTAAACA GCTGTTTGCA
     6541 CAAGTAACGA ACCCGCCAAT CGACGCGATT CGTGAGCAGC TTGTCACTTC AACGATGACT
     6601 TGGCTCGGTG CGGAAGGCGA TCTTCTTCAT CCAAGTGAAC GAAATGTTCG CCGGATTAAA
     6661 CTGTATACAC CTGTTTTATC CAATGAACAG TTTTACGCAT TGAAAACGAT TGTTCATCCT
     6721 GATTTAAAAA GCCAAAAAAT TGATGTGCTG TTTTCAGAGG ATCTTGAACG CGGTTTAAAG
     6781 GACATGTTCA CACAGGCAGA GAAAGCCATC AGCCAAGGCG TAAGTTTGTT AATTTTATCA
     6841 GACAAAAAGA TGAACGAACG ACTGACACCA ATTCCGCCGC TTCTGGCAGT AAGCGCACTG
     6901 CACCAGCACT TAATCCGCAA AGGGCTGCGT ACGAAGGTCA GCATTATTGT GGAATCGGGA
     6961 GAAGCACGTG AAGTGCATCA CTTTGCAGCG TTAATCGGTT ATGGCGCAGA TGCGATTAAC
     7021 CCTTATCTCG CTTATGCGcc atccagctga tatcccctat agtgagtcgt attacatggt
     7081 catagctgtt tcctggcagc tctggcccgt gtctcaaaat ctctgatgtt acattgcaca
     7141 agataaaaat atatcatcat gaacaataaa actgtctgct tacataaaca gtaatacaag
     7201 gggtgttatg agccatattc aacgggaaac gtcgaggccg cgattaaatt ccaacatgga
     7261 tgctgattta tatgggtata aatgggctcg cgataatgtc gggcaatcag gtgcgacaat
     7321 ctatcgcttg tatgggaagc ccgatgcgcc agagttgttt ctgaaacatg gcaaaggtag
     7381 cgttgccaat gatgttacag atgagatggt cagactaaac tggctgacgg aatttatgcc
     7441 tcttccgacc atcaagcatt ttatccgtac tcctgatgat gcatggttac tcaccactgc
     7501 gatccccgga aaaacagcat tccaggtatt agaagaatat cctgattcag gtgaaaatat
     7561 tgttgatgcg ctggcagtgt tcctgcgccg gttgcattcg attcctgttt gtaattgtcc
     7621 ttttaacagc gatcgcgtat ttcgtctcgc tcaggcgcaa tcacgaatga ataacggttt
     7681 ggttgatgcg agtgattttg atgacgagcg taatggctgg cctgttgaac aagtctggaa
     7741 agaaatgcat aaacttttgc cattctcacc ggattcagtc gtcactcatg gtgatttctc
     7801 acttgataac cttatttttg acgaggggaa attaataggt tgtattgatg ttggacgagt
     7861 cggaatcgca gaccgatacc aggatcttgc catcctatgg aactgcctcg gtgagttttc
     7921 tccttcatta cagaaacggc tttttcaaaa atatggtatt gataatcctg atatgaataa
     7981 attgcagttt catttgatgc tcgatgagtt tttctaa
//
