# Supplementary material for: Enhanced Bacillus subtilis natural competence enables multiplexed genome and spore engineering
Source: bioRxiv preprint, doi:10.64898/2026.05.01.722266, version 1 (2026-05-05)
Supplement: Supplemental Data File [file 722266_file03.zip › Sequences/pENTR-CT6-cgeA-mcherry.gb]

LOCUS       pENTR-CT6-cgeA-mcherry  8045 bp ds-DNA     circular     16-APR-2026
DEFINITION  pAH328igemrdy with RFP rotated to position 1957
ACCESSION   pBs3C-luxABCDE
SOURCE      Unknown (unknown)
  ORGANISM  Unknown Unclassified.
COMMENT     Imported using the Genbank importer. File name: ECE733
            pBS3Klux-[RFP].gbk SECID/File created by Clone Manager, Scientific
            & Educational Software Homology arms start at start codon. No gap
            removed from genome to match the SP native co-transformation
            constructs. 2 kb HA length. Bi-directional terminator from pDG1730
FEATURES             Location/Qualifiers
     misc_feature    147..735
                     /label="ori"
                     /ApEinfo_revcolor="#b4abac"
                     /ApEinfo_fwdcolor="#b4abac"
     misc_feature    1366..3424
                     /label="pyrD up"
                     /ApEinfo_revcolor="#9eafd2"
                     /ApEinfo_fwdcolor="#9eafd2"
     misc_feature    3505..3606
                     /label="bi-directional terminator"
                     /ApEinfo_revcolor="#ffef86"
                     /ApEinfo_fwdcolor="#ffef86"
     CDS             complement(3640..4812)
                     /ApEinfo_revcolor="#84b0dc"
                     /ApEinfo_fwdcolor="#84b0dc"
                     /translation="MSSENAQLKKDLIKAVLSPLFPTATEGGENMDSNLKALLDAAIDQKVDESETVTAESILDPSLPARWIFARITPGTTISIVTDSGDMIGPVVFVAFDQVHGIVFVTQESSVTPAGQATTLIDVDKVESVTFFSGGGGSGGGGSGGGGSSGGAPMVSKGEEDNMAIIKEFMRFKVHMEGSVNGHEFEIEGEGEGRPYEGTQTAKLKVTKGGPLPFAWDILSPQFMYGSKAYVKHPADIPDYLKLSFPEGFKWERVMNFEDGGVVTVTQDSSLQDGEFIYKVKLRGTNFPSDGPVMQKKTMGWEASSERMYPEDGALKGEIKQRLKLKDGGHYDAEVKTTYKAKKPVQLPGAYNVNIKLDITSHNEDYTIVEQYERAEGRHSTGGMDELYKY*"
     misc_feature    complement(3643..4353)
                     /label="mCherry"
                     /ApEinfo_revcolor="#f58a5e"
                     /ApEinfo_fwdcolor="#f58a5e"
     misc_feature    complement(4414..4812)
                     /label="cgeA"
                     /ApEinfo_revcolor="#84b0dc"
                     /ApEinfo_fwdcolor="#84b0dc"
     misc_feature    complement(4813..5005)
                     /label="PcgeA"
                     /ApEinfo_revcolor="#b7e6d7"
                     /ApEinfo_fwdcolor="#b7e6d7"
     misc_feature    5006..7066
                     /label="pyrD down"
                     /ApEinfo_revcolor="#faac61"
                     /ApEinfo_fwdcolor="#faac61"
     misc_feature    7067..1365
                     /label="pENTR backbone"
                     /ApEinfo_revcolor="#b1ff67"
                     /ApEinfo_fwdcolor="#b1ff67"
     CDS             7236..8045
                     /label="kanR"
                     /ApEinfo_revcolor="#84b0dc"
                     /ApEinfo_fwdcolor="#84b0dc"
                     /translation="MSHIQRETSRPRLNSNMDADLYGYKWARDNVGQSGATIYRLYGKPDAPELFLKHGKGSVANDVTDEMVRLNWLTEFMPLPTIKHFIRTPDDAWLLTTAIPGKTAFQVLEEYPDSGENIVDALAVFLRRLHSIPVCNCPFNSDRVFRLAQAQSRMNNGLVDASDFDDERNGWPVEQVWKEMHKLLPFSPDSVVTHGDFSLDNLIFDEGKLIGCIDVGRVGIADRYQDLAILWNCLGEFSPSLQKRLFQKYGIDNPDMNKLQFHLMLDEFF*"
ORIGIN
        1 tcagaattgg ttaattggtt gtaacactgg cagagcatta cgctgacttg acgggacggc
       61 gcaagctcat gaccaaaatc ccttaacgtg agttacgcgt cgttccactg agcgtcagac
      121 cccgtagaaa agatcaaagg atcttcttga gatccttttt ttctgcgcgt aatctgctgc
      181 ttgcaaacaa aaaaaccacc gctaccagcg gtggtttgtt tgccggatca agagctacca
      241 actctttttc cgaaggtaac tggcttcagc agagcgcaga taccaaatac tgttcttcta
      301 gtgtagccgt agttaggcca ccacttcaag aactctgtag caccgcctac atacctcgct
      361 ctgctaatcc tgttaccagt ggctgctgcc agtggcgata agtcgtgtct taccgggttg
      421 gactcaagac gatagttacc ggataaggcg cagcggtcgg gctgaacggg gggttcgtgc
      481 acacagccca gcttggagcg aacgacctac accgaactga gatacctaca gcgtgagcta
      541 tgagaaagcg ccacgcttcc cgaagggaga aaggcggaca ggtatccggt aagcggcagg
      601 gtcggaacag gagagcgcac gagggagctt ccagggggaa acgcctggta tctttatagt
      661 cctgtcgggt ttcgccacct ctgacttgag cgtcgatttt tgtgatgctc gtcagggggg
      721 cggagcctat ggaaaaacgc cagcaacgcg gcctttttac ggttcctggc cttttgctgg
      781 ccttttgctc acatgttctt tcctgcgtta tcccctgatt ctgtggataa ccgtattacc
      841 gcctttgagt gagctgatac cgctcgccgc agccgaacga ccgagcgcag cgagtcagtg
      901 agcgaggaag cggaagagcg cccaatacgc aaaccgcctc tccccgcgcg ttggccgatt
      961 cattaatgca gctggcacga caggtttccc gactggaaag cgggcagtga gcgcaacgca
     1021 attaatacgc gtaccgctag ccaggaagag tttgtagaaa cgcaaaaagg ccatccgtca
     1081 ggatggcctt ctgcttagtt tgatgcctgg cagtttatgg cgggcgtcct gcccgccacc
     1141 ctccgggccg ttgcttcaca acgttcaaat ccgctcccgg cggatttgtc ctactcagga
     1201 gagcgttcac cgacaaacaa cagataaaac gaaaggccca gtcttccgac tgagcctttc
     1261 gttttatttg atgcctggca gttccctact ctcgcgttaa cgctagcatg gatgttttcc
     1321 cagtcacgac gttgtaaaac gacggccagt cttaagctcg ggcccGCTGA CGAGCTTTCT
     1381 GCACGCGGAG TGAAAATCCT TGGAACTTCA TTAGAAGATT TAGACCGTGC CGAAGACCGG
     1441 GATAAATTTG AACAAGCGCT TGGAGAACTT GGTGTTCCTC AGCCGCTTGG CAAAACAGCG
     1501 ACATCAGTTA ATCAGGCGGT AAGCATCGCA AGTGATATCG GTTATCCGGT ACTGGTACGC
     1561 CCTTCCTATG TACTTGGCGG CCGGGCGATG GAGATTGTTT ACCATGAAGA GGAACTGCTT
     1621 CATTACATGA AAAATGCAGT CAAAATCAAT CCACAGCACC CTGTATTAAT TGATAGATAC
     1681 TTGACCGGAA AAGAAATTGA AGTCGATGCA GTATCCGACG GTGAAACAGT CGTCATTCCG
     1741 GGAATTATGG AGCACATTGA ACGTGCGGGC GTTCACTCCG GAGACTCAAT CGCTGTTTAT
     1801 CCGCCTCAGT CTCTCACAGA GGACATTAAG AAAAAAATTG AACAATACAC GATCGCATTG
     1861 GCTAAAGGGC TGAATATTGT CGGTTTGCTC AATATTCAAT TCGTCTTGTC GCAAGGCGAG
     1921 GTGTACGTGC TAGAAGTGAA TCCGAGATCA AGCAGAACCG TACCGTTTTT AAGCAAAATT
     1981 ACGGGTATCC CAATGGCGAA TCTCGCAACA AAAATCATTC TTGGTCAAAA GCTGGCTGCG
     2041 TTTGGCTATA CAGAGGGCCT TCAGCCTGAA CAGCAAGGTG TATTTGTAAA AGCGCCGGTC
     2101 TTCTCCTTTG CCAAGCTGAG AAGAGTGGAT ATTACGTTAG GGCCTGAAAT GAAATCAACA
     2161 GGTGAAGTCA TGGGGAAAGA TTCGACACTT GAAAAGGCGC TCTACAAAGC CTTGATCGCT
     2221 TCAGGTATTC AAATCCCGAA CTACGGTTCC GTGCTTTTAA CAGTAGCTGA TAAGGACAAA
     2281 GAAGAAGGGC TTGCCATTGC TAAGCGGTTC CACGCGATCG GCTACAACAT TTTAGCGACG
     2341 GAAGGAACGG CAGGCTACCT GAAAGAAGCT TCCATTCCAG CGAAGGTCGT CGGAAAAATC
     2401 GGTCAGGATG GCCCGAACTT GCTTGATGTC ATCAGAAACG GAGAAGCGCA GTTTGTCATC
     2461 AATACGCTGA CAAAAGGAAA GCAGCCGGCA AGAGACGGTT TTAGAATCAG ACGTGAATCA
     2521 GTAGAAAATG GTGTTGCCTG CCTAACATCT TTAGATACGG CAGAGGCGAT ATTGCGAGTG
     2581 CTGGAAAGCA TGACATTCCG TGCTGATCAA ATGCCGGCAG TCAACACAAA TCAGGAGGCG
     2641 GCAGTCACTA TATGAAAAAA GCGTATTTGA CAGTATGTTC TAACCAGCAA ATTGCAGACC
     2701 GGGTGTTTCA AATGGTTCTG AAAGGGGAGC TTGTCCAAGG GTTTACAACC CCTGGACAGT
     2761 TCCTTCATCT TAAAGTGAGC GAAGCGGTTA CGCCTCTTTT GAGAAGGCCG ATCAGCATCG
     2821 CAGACGTCAA CTTTGAAAAA AATGAAGTCA CCATCATTTA TCGGGTAGAT GGGGAAGGGA
     2881 CAAGACTCTT GTCACTGAAG CAGCAGGGAG AACTTGTGGA TGTCCTCGGG CCTTTGGGAA
     2941 ATGGCTTTCC TGTTAATGAA GTTCAACCCG GAAAGACGGC TTTGCTGGTA GGAGGCGGAG
     3001 TAGGTGTGCC GCCTCTCCAA GAGCTGTCGA AACGCTTGAT TGAAAAAGGG GTAAATGTCA
     3061 TCCACGTTTT AGGATTCCAA TCGGCAAAGG ATGTTTTTTA CGAGGAAGAA TGCCGGCAGT
     3121 ACGGAGACAC GTATGTGGCA ACAGCTGACG GAAGCTACGG GGAAACCGGA TTTGTCACAG
     3181 ATGTGATTAA ACGGAAAAAG CTAGAGTTTG ATATCCTCCT CAGCTGCGGG CCGACACCGA
     3241 TGCTCAAGGC GTTAAAACAG GAATATGCCC ATAAAGAAGT ATATCTGTCC ATGGAGGAAC
     3301 GAATGGGCTG CGGAATCGGC GCATGCTTCG CGTGTGTGTG CCATACAAAC GAAAGTGAGA
     3361 CATCCTATGT AAAAGTATGT CTCGACGGGC CTGTATTTAA AGCTCAGGAG GTGGCGCTGT
     3421 AatgCTCGGA TACCCTTACT CTGTTGAAAA CGAATAGATA GGTTAAGGAA CGGTTATTTC
     3481 TGCGTAGATC TATCTTACAC AGCATCACAC TGGCTCACCT TCGGGTGGGC CTTTCTGCGT
     3541 TTATATACTA GAGAGAGAAT ATAAAAAGCC AGATTATTAA TCCGGCTTTT TTATTATTTA
     3601 GGCAACTGAA ACGATTCGGA TCCTGTATTA CTATTCTTAT TAGTATTTAT ACAGTTCATC
     3661 CATTCCGCCT GTTGAATGGC GTCCTTCTGC TCTTTCATAC TGTTCGACGA TTGTATAATC
     3721 TTCGTTATGG CTCGTGATAT CCAGTTTAAT GTTAACGTTA TATGCGCCAG GCAGTTGAAC
     3781 AGGTTTTTTC GCTTTATACG TTGTTTTGAC TTCCGCATCA TAATGTCCAC CGTCTTTAAG
     3841 TTTCAGGCGT TGTTTAATTT CGCCTTTCAG TGCACCATCT TCCGGATACA TTCTTTCGCT
     3901 TGATGCTTCC CAGCCCATTG TTTTTTTCTG CATAACAGGG CCATCTGACG GAAAGTTCGT
     3961 GCCACGCAGT TTGACTTTAT AGATAAATTC GCCATCTTGC AGTGATGAAT CTTGTGTGAC
     4021 TGTAACAACT CCGCCATCTT CAAAATTCAT GACGCGTTCC CATTTAAAGC CTTCCGGAAA
     4081 TGACAGTTTC AGATAATCCG GGATATCTGC CGGATGTTTA ACATATGCTT TGCTGCCATA
     4141 CATAAATTGC GGTGACAGAA TATCCCATGC AAACGGCAGC GGTCCGCCTT TTGTAACTTT
     4201 CAGTTTTGCT GTTTGTGTGC CTTCATACGG TCTGCCTTCA CCTTCGCCTT CAATTTCAAA
     4261 TTCGTGGCCA TTAACGCTGC CTTCCATATG AACTTTAAAG CGCATAAATT CTTTGATGAT
     4321 CGCCATATTA TCCTCTTCGC CTTTGCTAAC CATCGGCGCG CCGCCGCTAG AACCACCGCC
     4381 GCCAGAGCCG CCACCACCAG AGCCACCGCC ACCTGAAAAG AACGTAACGC TTTCTACTTT
     4441 GTCTACATCA ATTAATGTTG TAGCTTGGCC TGCCGGAGTG ACGGAGCTTT CCTGTGTTAC
     4501 AAATACGATC CCGTGAACCT GATCGAAAGC AACGAAAACA ACCGGTCCGA TCATGTCACC
     4561 TGAATCAGTC ACAATGCTGA TTGTAGTGCC TGGCGTAATT CTGGCAAAAA TCCATCTTGC
     4621 CGGAAGAGAA GGGTCTAAAA TAGATTCTGC CGTAACCGTT TCACTTTCAT CTACTTTTTG
     4681 ATCGATGGCA GCATCAAGCA AGGCTTTAAG ATTACTATCC ATATTTTCTC CTCCTTCTGT
     4741 TGCAGTTGGA AATAAAGGGC TTAAAACGGC TTTAATTAAA TCCTTTTTTA ACTGTGCATT
     4801 TTCAGAGCTC ATTACACACA CCTCCTATTC GATAGTGAAC TCACGTTATT CATATTCTTC
     4861 CGGCTGTTAT TTGGTATGAG TCGAACGCCG TACCTGATCT ATTTTTCATC TATTTAAGGA
     4921 AAATGCTGAT TTTTTAATGG AGTGGACATA GCCTATACCA TAAATCGAAG TCGCACATAT
     4981 TGTGAAACAG AGATAAGGAT AAGGGatgCT AGAGGTGAAA TTGCCGGGAC TTGATTTGAA
     5041 AAACCCAATC ATTCCTGCAT CAGGCTGCTT CGGTTTTGGA AAAGAATTTT CACGTTTTTA
     5101 TGATTTGTCT TGTCTTGGAG CTATCATGAT TAAGGCTACG ACAAAGGAGC CGCGCTTTGG
     5161 GAATCCGACG CCGCGGGTAG CTGAGACTGG TGCTGGAATG CTCAATGCGA TCGGTCTCCA
     5221 AAATCCGGGG CTGGATAGTG TGTTGCATCA TGAGCTGCCG TGGCTTGAGC AGTTTGATAC
     5281 ACCGATCATT GCCAATGTCG CAGGTTCTCA AGTCGATGAT TATGTTGAAG TCGCAGAACA
     5341 TATCAGCAAA GCGCCTAATG TTCATGCTCT TGAATTGAAT ATTTCCTGCC CGAATGTGAA
     5401 AACAGGCGGA ATCGCTTTTG GCACGAATCC TGAAATGGCT GCCGATTTGA CAAAAGCGGT
     5461 GAAAGAGGTT TCGGATGTAC CCGTTTATGT GAAGCTATCC CCGAACGTGG CTAATATCAC
     5521 AGAAATTGCA TTAGCGATCG AGGAAGCGGG AGCGGACGGT CTTACGATGA TCAACACACT
     5581 AATCGGCATG AGACTCGATT TAAAAACCGG CAAACCGATA TTAGCGAATA AAACAGGGGG
     5641 ACTTTCGGGC CCTGCTGTGA AGCCGGTTGC CATTCGCATG GTGTATGAAG TCAGCCAGAT
     5701 GGTCAACATC CCGATTATCG GAATGGGAGG CGTGCAAACG GCTGAAGATG CCCTGGAATT
     5761 TCTTCTCGCG GGAGCAAGCG CAGTCGCTGT CGGAACAGCA AACTTTGTGA ATCCTTTTGC
     5821 ATGTCCAGAG ATTATTGAAC AGCTCCCATC TGTTTTGCTC CAATACGGCT ATCAATCAAT
     5881 TGAAGAATGC ATCGGAAGGA GCTGGAATCN NNNNNNNNNN NNNNNNNNNN NNNNNNNNnn
     5941 nNNNNNNNNN NNNNNNNNNN NNNNNNNNNN NNNNNNNNNN NNNNNNNNNN NNNNNNNNNN
     6001 NNNNNNNNNN NNNNNNNNNN NNNNNNNNNN NNNNNNNNNN NNNNNNNNNN NNNNNNNNNN
     6061 NNNNNNNNNN NNNNNNNNNN NNNNNNNNNN NNNNNNNNNN NNNNNNNNNN NNNNNNNNNN
     6121 NNNNNNNNNN NNNNNNNNNN NNNNNNNNNN NNNNNNNNNN NNNNNNNNNN NNNNNNNNNN
     6181 NNNNNNNNNN NNNNNNNNNN NNNNNNNNNN NNNNNNNNNN NNNNNNNNNN NNNNNNNNNN
     6241 NNNNNNNNNN NNNNNNNNNN NNNNNNNNNN NNNNNNNNNN NNNNNNNNNN NNNNNNNNNN
     6301 NNNNNNNNNN NNNNNNNNNN NNNNNNNNNN NNNNNNNNNN NNNNNNNNNN NNNNNNNNNN
     6361 NNNNNNNNNN NNNNNNNNNN NNNNNNNNNN NNNNNNNNNN NNNNNNNNNN NNNNNNNNNN
     6421 NNNNNNNNNN NNNNNNNNNN NNNNNNNNNN NNNNNNNNNN NNNNNNNNNN NNNNNNNNNN
     6481 NNNNNNNNNN NNNNNNNNNN NNNNNNNNNN NNNNNNNNNN NNNNNNNNNN NNNNNNNNNN
     6541 NNNNNNNNNN NNNNNNNNNN NNNNNNNNNN NNNNNNNNNN NNNNNNNNNN NNNNNNNNNN
     6601 NNNNNNNNNN NNNNNNNNNN NNNNNNTGAA ACAAATCATC GCAAAACATC TATTAGACAT
     6661 CCAAGCTGTA TTTTTACGCC CGAACGAGCC GTTCACATGG GCAAGCGGCA TTTTATCACC
     6721 GATCTACTGT GACAACCGCC TTACGCTATC TTTCCCAGAG GTCAGAAACG ATGTTGCTTC
     6781 AGGTATCAGC AAGCTTGTTA AAGAGCATTT TCCTGAAGCT GAAATGATTG CGGGAACAGC
     6841 AACTGCCGGT ATTCCTCATG CTGCTCTTGC GGCGGACCAT TTGAATCTTC CGATGTGTTA
     6901 TGTGAGGAGC AAGCCGAAGG CGCACGGAAA AGGCAATCAG ATTGAGGGAG CTGTGCAAGA
     6961 AGGGCAAAAA ACAGTCGTCA TTGAAGACTT AATTTCCACA GGAGGCAGCG TGCTTGAAGC
     7021 TTGTGCAGCT TTACAAGCGG CCGGCTGTGA AGTGCTTGGT GTCGTCccat ccagctgata
     7081 tcccctatag tgagtcgtat tacatggtca tagctgtttc ctggcagctc tggcccgtgt
     7141 ctcaaaatct ctgatgttac attgcacaag ataaaaatat atcatcatga acaataaaac
     7201 tgtctgctta cataaacagt aatacaaggg gtgttatgag ccatattcaa cgggaaacgt
     7261 cgaggccgcg attaaattcc aacatggatg ctgatttata tgggtataaa tgggctcgcg
     7321 ataatgtcgg gcaatcaggt gcgacaatct atcgcttgta tgggaagccc gatgcgccag
     7381 agttgtttct gaaacatggc aaaggtagcg ttgccaatga tgttacagat gagatggtca
     7441 gactaaactg gctgacggaa tttatgcctc ttccgaccat caagcatttt atccgtactc
     7501 ctgatgatgc atggttactc accactgcga tccccggaaa aacagcattc caggtattag
     7561 aagaatatcc tgattcaggt gaaaatattg ttgatgcgct ggcagtgttc ctgcgccggt
     7621 tgcattcgat tcctgtttgt aattgtcctt ttaacagcga tcgcgtattt cgtctcgctc
     7681 aggcgcaatc acgaatgaat aacggtttgg ttgatgcgag tgattttgat gacgagcgta
     7741 atggctggcc tgttgaacaa gtctggaaag aaatgcataa acttttgcca ttctcaccgg
     7801 attcagtcgt cactcatggt gatttctcac ttgataacct tatttttgac gaggggaaat
     7861 taataggttg tattgatgtt ggacgagtcg gaatcgcaga ccgataccag gatcttgcca
     7921 tcctatggaa ctgcctcggt gagttttctc cttcattaca gaaacggctt tttcaaaaat
     7981 atggtattga taatcctgat atgaataaat tgcagtttca tttgatgctc gatgagtttt
     8041 tctaa
//
