# Supplementary material for: Enhanced Bacillus subtilis natural competence enables multiplexed genome and spore engineering
Source: bioRxiv preprint, doi:10.64898/2026.05.01.722266, version 1 (2026-05-05)
Supplement: Supplemental Data File [file 722266_file03.zip › Sequences/pENTR-CT6-cgeA-yfp.gb]

LOCUS       pENTR-CT6-cgeA-YFP      8054 bp ds-DNA     circular     16-APR-2026
DEFINITION  pAH328igemrdy with RFP rotated to position 1957
ACCESSION   pBs3C-luxABCDE
SOURCE      Unknown (unknown)
  ORGANISM  Unknown Unclassified.
COMMENT     Imported using the Genbank importer. File name: ECE733
            pBS3Klux-[RFP].gbk SECID/File created by Clone Manager, Scientific
            & Educational Software Homology arms start at start codon. No gap
            removed from genome to match the SP native co-transformation
            constructs. 2 kb HA length. Bi-directional terminator from pDG1730
FEATURES             Location/Qualifiers
     misc_feature    147..735
                     /label="ori"
                     /ApEinfo_revcolor="#b4abac"
                     /ApEinfo_fwdcolor="#b4abac"
     misc_feature    1366..3424
                     /label="pyrD up"
                     /ApEinfo_revcolor="#9eafd2"
                     /ApEinfo_fwdcolor="#9eafd2"
     misc_feature    3505..3606
                     /label="bi-directional terminator"
                     /ApEinfo_revcolor="#ffef86"
                     /ApEinfo_fwdcolor="#ffef86"
     CDS             complement(3640..4821)
                     /ApEinfo_revcolor="#84b0dc"
                     /ApEinfo_fwdcolor="#84b0dc"
                     /translation="MSSENAQLKKDLIKAVLSPLFPTATEGGENMDSNLKALLDAAIDQKVDESETVTAESILDPSLPARWIFARITPGTTISIVTDSGDMIGPVVFVAFDQVHGIVFVTQESSVTPAGQATTLIDVDKVESVTFFSGGGGSGGGGSGGGGSSGGAPMVSKGEELFTGVVPILVELDGDVNGHKFSVSGEGEGDATYGKLTLKFICTTGKLPVPWPTLVTTFGYGLQCFARYPDHMKQHDFFKSAMPEGYVQERTIFFKDDGNYKTRAEVKFEGDTLVNRIELKGIDFKEDGNILGHKLEYNYNSHNVYIMADKQKNGIKVNFKIRHNIEDGSVQLADHYQQNTPIGDGPVLLPDNHYLSYQSKLSKDPNEKRDHMVLLEFVTAAGITLGMDELYKY*"
     misc_feature    complement(3643..4362)
                     /label="meYFP"
                     /ApEinfo_revcolor="#ffef86"
                     /ApEinfo_fwdcolor="#ffef86"
     misc_feature    complement(4423..4821)
                     /label="cgeA"
                     /ApEinfo_revcolor="#84b0dc"
                     /ApEinfo_fwdcolor="#84b0dc"
     misc_feature    complement(4822..5014)
                     /label="PcgeA"
                     /ApEinfo_revcolor="#b7e6d7"
                     /ApEinfo_fwdcolor="#b7e6d7"
     misc_feature    5015..7075
                     /label="pyrD down"
                     /ApEinfo_revcolor="#faac61"
                     /ApEinfo_fwdcolor="#faac61"
     misc_feature    7076..1365
                     /label="pENTR backbone"
                     /ApEinfo_revcolor="#b1ff67"
                     /ApEinfo_fwdcolor="#b1ff67"
     CDS             7245..8054
                     /label="kanR"
                     /ApEinfo_revcolor="#84b0dc"
                     /ApEinfo_fwdcolor="#84b0dc"
                     /translation="MSHIQRETSRPRLNSNMDADLYGYKWARDNVGQSGATIYRLYGKPDAPELFLKHGKGSVANDVTDEMVRLNWLTEFMPLPTIKHFIRTPDDAWLLTTAIPGKTAFQVLEEYPDSGENIVDALAVFLRRLHSIPVCNCPFNSDRVFRLAQAQSRMNNGLVDASDFDDERNGWPVEQVWKEMHKLLPFSPDSVVTHGDFSLDNLIFDEGKLIGCIDVGRVGIADRYQDLAILWNCLGEFSPSLQKRLFQKYGIDNPDMNKLQFHLMLDEFF*"
ORIGIN
        1 tcagaattgg ttaattggtt gtaacactgg cagagcatta cgctgacttg acgggacggc
       61 gcaagctcat gaccaaaatc ccttaacgtg agttacgcgt cgttccactg agcgtcagac
      121 cccgtagaaa agatcaaagg atcttcttga gatccttttt ttctgcgcgt aatctgctgc
      181 ttgcaaacaa aaaaaccacc gctaccagcg gtggtttgtt tgccggatca agagctacca
      241 actctttttc cgaaggtaac tggcttcagc agagcgcaga taccaaatac tgttcttcta
      301 gtgtagccgt agttaggcca ccacttcaag aactctgtag caccgcctac atacctcgct
      361 ctgctaatcc tgttaccagt ggctgctgcc agtggcgata agtcgtgtct taccgggttg
      421 gactcaagac gatagttacc ggataaggcg cagcggtcgg gctgaacggg gggttcgtgc
      481 acacagccca gcttggagcg aacgacctac accgaactga gatacctaca gcgtgagcta
      541 tgagaaagcg ccacgcttcc cgaagggaga aaggcggaca ggtatccggt aagcggcagg
      601 gtcggaacag gagagcgcac gagggagctt ccagggggaa acgcctggta tctttatagt
      661 cctgtcgggt ttcgccacct ctgacttgag cgtcgatttt tgtgatgctc gtcagggggg
      721 cggagcctat ggaaaaacgc cagcaacgcg gcctttttac ggttcctggc cttttgctgg
      781 ccttttgctc acatgttctt tcctgcgtta tcccctgatt ctgtggataa ccgtattacc
      841 gcctttgagt gagctgatac cgctcgccgc agccgaacga ccgagcgcag cgagtcagtg
      901 agcgaggaag cggaagagcg cccaatacgc aaaccgcctc tccccgcgcg ttggccgatt
      961 cattaatgca gctggcacga caggtttccc gactggaaag cgggcagtga gcgcaacgca
     1021 attaatacgc gtaccgctag ccaggaagag tttgtagaaa cgcaaaaagg ccatccgtca
     1081 ggatggcctt ctgcttagtt tgatgcctgg cagtttatgg cgggcgtcct gcccgccacc
     1141 ctccgggccg ttgcttcaca acgttcaaat ccgctcccgg cggatttgtc ctactcagga
     1201 gagcgttcac cgacaaacaa cagataaaac gaaaggccca gtcttccgac tgagcctttc
     1261 gttttatttg atgcctggca gttccctact ctcgcgttaa cgctagcatg gatgttttcc
     1321 cagtcacgac gttgtaaaac gacggccagt cttaagctcg ggcccGCTGA CGAGCTTTCT
     1381 GCACGCGGAG TGAAAATCCT TGGAACTTCA TTAGAAGATT TAGACCGTGC CGAAGACCGG
     1441 GATAAATTTG AACAAGCGCT TGGAGAACTT GGTGTTCCTC AGCCGCTTGG CAAAACAGCG
     1501 ACATCAGTTA ATCAGGCGGT AAGCATCGCA AGTGATATCG GTTATCCGGT ACTGGTACGC
     1561 CCTTCCTATG TACTTGGCGG CCGGGCGATG GAGATTGTTT ACCATGAAGA GGAACTGCTT
     1621 CATTACATGA AAAATGCAGT CAAAATCAAT CCACAGCACC CTGTATTAAT TGATAGATAC
     1681 TTGACCGGAA AAGAAATTGA AGTCGATGCA GTATCCGACG GTGAAACAGT CGTCATTCCG
     1741 GGAATTATGG AGCACATTGA ACGTGCGGGC GTTCACTCCG GAGACTCAAT CGCTGTTTAT
     1801 CCGCCTCAGT CTCTCACAGA GGACATTAAG AAAAAAATTG AACAATACAC GATCGCATTG
     1861 GCTAAAGGGC TGAATATTGT CGGTTTGCTC AATATTCAAT TCGTCTTGTC GCAAGGCGAG
     1921 GTGTACGTGC TAGAAGTGAA TCCGAGATCA AGCAGAACCG TACCGTTTTT AAGCAAAATT
     1981 ACGGGTATCC CAATGGCGAA TCTCGCAACA AAAATCATTC TTGGTCAAAA GCTGGCTGCG
     2041 TTTGGCTATA CAGAGGGCCT TCAGCCTGAA CAGCAAGGTG TATTTGTAAA AGCGCCGGTC
     2101 TTCTCCTTTG CCAAGCTGAG AAGAGTGGAT ATTACGTTAG GGCCTGAAAT GAAATCAACA
     2161 GGTGAAGTCA TGGGGAAAGA TTCGACACTT GAAAAGGCGC TCTACAAAGC CTTGATCGCT
     2221 TCAGGTATTC AAATCCCGAA CTACGGTTCC GTGCTTTTAA CAGTAGCTGA TAAGGACAAA
     2281 GAAGAAGGGC TTGCCATTGC TAAGCGGTTC CACGCGATCG GCTACAACAT TTTAGCGACG
     2341 GAAGGAACGG CAGGCTACCT GAAAGAAGCT TCCATTCCAG CGAAGGTCGT CGGAAAAATC
     2401 GGTCAGGATG GCCCGAACTT GCTTGATGTC ATCAGAAACG GAGAAGCGCA GTTTGTCATC
     2461 AATACGCTGA CAAAAGGAAA GCAGCCGGCA AGAGACGGTT TTAGAATCAG ACGTGAATCA
     2521 GTAGAAAATG GTGTTGCCTG CCTAACATCT TTAGATACGG CAGAGGCGAT ATTGCGAGTG
     2581 CTGGAAAGCA TGACATTCCG TGCTGATCAA ATGCCGGCAG TCAACACAAA TCAGGAGGCG
     2641 GCAGTCACTA TATGAAAAAA GCGTATTTGA CAGTATGTTC TAACCAGCAA ATTGCAGACC
     2701 GGGTGTTTCA AATGGTTCTG AAAGGGGAGC TTGTCCAAGG GTTTACAACC CCTGGACAGT
     2761 TCCTTCATCT TAAAGTGAGC GAAGCGGTTA CGCCTCTTTT GAGAAGGCCG ATCAGCATCG
     2821 CAGACGTCAA CTTTGAAAAA AATGAAGTCA CCATCATTTA TCGGGTAGAT GGGGAAGGGA
     2881 CAAGACTCTT GTCACTGAAG CAGCAGGGAG AACTTGTGGA TGTCCTCGGG CCTTTGGGAA
     2941 ATGGCTTTCC TGTTAATGAA GTTCAACCCG GAAAGACGGC TTTGCTGGTA GGAGGCGGAG
     3001 TAGGTGTGCC GCCTCTCCAA GAGCTGTCGA AACGCTTGAT TGAAAAAGGG GTAAATGTCA
     3061 TCCACGTTTT AGGATTCCAA TCGGCAAAGG ATGTTTTTTA CGAGGAAGAA TGCCGGCAGT
     3121 ACGGAGACAC GTATGTGGCA ACAGCTGACG GAAGCTACGG GGAAACCGGA TTTGTCACAG
     3181 ATGTGATTAA ACGGAAAAAG CTAGAGTTTG ATATCCTCCT CAGCTGCGGG CCGACACCGA
     3241 TGCTCAAGGC GTTAAAACAG GAATATGCCC ATAAAGAAGT ATATCTGTCC ATGGAGGAAC
     3301 GAATGGGCTG CGGAATCGGC GCATGCTTCG CGTGTGTGTG CCATACAAAC GAAAGTGAGA
     3361 CATCCTATGT AAAAGTATGT CTCGACGGGC CTGTATTTAA AGCTCAGGAG GTGGCGCTGT
     3421 AatgCTCGGA TACCCTTACT CTGTTGAAAA CGAATAGATA GGTTAAGGAA CGGTTATTTC
     3481 TGCGTAGATC TATCTTACAC AGCATCACAC TGGCTCACCT TCGGGTGGGC CTTTCTGCGT
     3541 TTATATACTA GAGAGAGAAT ATAAAAAGCC AGATTATTAA TCCGGCTTTT TTATTATTTA
     3601 GGCAACTGAA ACGATTCGGA TCCTGTATTA CTATTCTTAT TAGTATTTAT ACAGTTCATC
     3661 CATGCCCAGT GTAATGCCTG CTGCTGTAAC AAATTCCAGC AGAACCATGT GATCGCGTTT
     3721 TTCGTTCGGA TCTTTGCTCA GTTTGCTTTG ATATGACAGA TAATGATTAT CCGGCAGCAG
     3781 AACAGGGCCA TCTCCAATCG GTGTGTTTTG TTGATAATGA TCTGCCAGTT GAACTGAGCC
     3841 ATCTTCGATA TTGTGGCGGA TTTTAAAGTT GACTTTGATG CCGTTTTTCT GTTTATCCGC
     3901 CATGATATAG ACGTTATGGC TATTATAATT ATATTCCAGT TTGTGGCCCA GGATATTTCC
     3961 ATCTTCTTTA AAGTCGATGC CTTTCAGTTC AATGCGATTG ACCAGTGTAT CGCCTTCAAA
     4021 TTTAACTTCC GCACGCGTTT TGTAGTTGCC ATCATCTTTA AAAAAGATCG TTCTTTCTTG
     4081 GACATAGCCT TCCGGCATTG CGCTTTTAAA AAAATCATGC TGTTTCATAT GATCCGGATA
     4141 TCTTGCAAAG CATTGCAGGC CATAGCCAAA TGTTGTAACC AGTGTCGGCC ACGGAACCGG
     4201 CAGTTTGCCT GTTGTGCAGA TAAATTTCAG TGTCAGTTTG CCATATGTTG CATCACCTTC
     4261 GCCTTCGCCT GAAACTGAAA ATTTGTGGCC ATTAACGTCG CCATCCAGTT CAACCAGAAT
     4321 CGGAACAACG CCTGTAAACA GTTCTTCGCC TTTGCTAACC ATCGGCGCGC CGCCGCTAGA
     4381 ACCACCGCCG CCAGAGCCGC CACCACCAGA GCCACCGCCA CCTGAAAAGA ACGTAACGCT
     4441 TTCTACTTTG TCTACATCAA TTAATGTTGT AGCTTGGCCT GCCGGAGTGA CGGAGCTTTC
     4501 CTGTGTTACA AATACGATCC CGTGAACCTG ATCGAAAGCA ACGAAAACAA CCGGTCCGAT
     4561 CATGTCACCT GAATCAGTCA CAATGCTGAT TGTAGTGCCT GGCGTAATTC TGGCAAAAAT
     4621 CCATCTTGCC GGAAGAGAAG GGTCTAAAAT AGATTCTGCC GTAACCGTTT CACTTTCATC
     4681 TACTTTTTGA TCGATGGCAG CATCAAGCAA GGCTTTAAGA TTACTATCCA TATTTTCTCC
     4741 TCCTTCTGTT GCAGTTGGAA ATAAAGGGCT TAAAACGGCT TTAATTAAAT CCTTTTTTAA
     4801 CTGTGCATTT TCAGAGCTCA TTACACACAC CTCCTATTCG ATAGTGAACT CACGTTATTC
     4861 ATATTCTTCC GGCTGTTATT TGGTATGAGT CGAACGCCGT ACCTGATCTA TTTTTCATCT
     4921 ATTTAAGGAA AATGCTGATT TTTTAATGGA GTGGACATAG CCTATACCAT AAATCGAAGT
     4981 CGCACATATT GTGAAACAGA GATAAGGATA AGGGatgCTA GAGGTGAAAT TGCCGGGACT
     5041 TGATTTGAAA AACCCAATCA TTCCTGCATC AGGCTGCTTC GGTTTTGGAA AAGAATTTTC
     5101 ACGTTTTTAT GATTTGTCTT GTCTTGGAGC TATCATGATT AAGGCTACGA CAAAGGAGCC
     5161 GCGCTTTGGG AATCCGACGC CGCGGGTAGC TGAGACTGGT GCTGGAATGC TCAATGCGAT
     5221 CGGTCTCCAA AATCCGGGGC TGGATAGTGT GTTGCATCAT GAGCTGCCGT GGCTTGAGCA
     5281 GTTTGATACA CCGATCATTG CCAATGTCGC AGGTTCTCAA GTCGATGATT ATGTTGAAGT
     5341 CGCAGAACAT ATCAGCAAAG CGCCTAATGT TCATGCTCTT GAATTGAATA TTTCCTGCCC
     5401 GAATGTGAAA ACAGGCGGAA TCGCTTTTGG CACGAATCCT GAAATGGCTG CCGATTTGAC
     5461 AAAAGCGGTG AAAGAGGTTT CGGATGTACC CGTTTATGTG AAGCTATCCC CGAACGTGGC
     5521 TAATATCACA GAAATTGCAT TAGCGATCGA GGAAGCGGGA GCGGACGGTC TTACGATGAT
     5581 CAACACACTA ATCGGCATGA GACTCGATTT AAAAACCGGC AAACCGATAT TAGCGAATAA
     5641 AACAGGGGGA CTTTCGGGCC CTGCTGTGAA GCCGGTTGCC ATTCGCATGG TGTATGAAGT
     5701 CAGCCAGATG GTCAACATCC CGATTATCGG AATGGGAGGC GTGCAAACGG CTGAAGATGC
     5761 CCTGGAATTT CTTCTCGCGG GAGCAAGCGC AGTCGCTGTC GGAACAGCAA ACTTTGTGAA
     5821 TCCTTTTGCA TGTCCAGAGA TTATTGAACA GCTCCCATCT GTTTTGCTCC AATACGGCTA
     5881 TCAATCAATT GAAGAATGCA TCGGAAGGAG CTGGAATCNN NNNNNNNNNN NNNNNNNNNN
     5941 NNNNNNNnnn NNNNNNNNNN NNNNNNNNNN NNNNNNNNNN NNNNNNNNNN NNNNNNNNNN
     6001 NNNNNNNNNN NNNNNNNNNN NNNNNNNNNN NNNNNNNNNN NNNNNNNNNN NNNNNNNNNN
     6061 NNNNNNNNNN NNNNNNNNNN NNNNNNNNNN NNNNNNNNNN NNNNNNNNNN NNNNNNNNNN
     6121 NNNNNNNNNN NNNNNNNNNN NNNNNNNNNN NNNNNNNNNN NNNNNNNNNN NNNNNNNNNN
     6181 NNNNNNNNNN NNNNNNNNNN NNNNNNNNNN NNNNNNNNNN NNNNNNNNNN NNNNNNNNNN
     6241 NNNNNNNNNN NNNNNNNNNN NNNNNNNNNN NNNNNNNNNN NNNNNNNNNN NNNNNNNNNN
     6301 NNNNNNNNNN NNNNNNNNNN NNNNNNNNNN NNNNNNNNNN NNNNNNNNNN NNNNNNNNNN
     6361 NNNNNNNNNN NNNNNNNNNN NNNNNNNNNN NNNNNNNNNN NNNNNNNNNN NNNNNNNNNN
     6421 NNNNNNNNNN NNNNNNNNNN NNNNNNNNNN NNNNNNNNNN NNNNNNNNNN NNNNNNNNNN
     6481 NNNNNNNNNN NNNNNNNNNN NNNNNNNNNN NNNNNNNNNN NNNNNNNNNN NNNNNNNNNN
     6541 NNNNNNNNNN NNNNNNNNNN NNNNNNNNNN NNNNNNNNNN NNNNNNNNNN NNNNNNNNNN
     6601 NNNNNNNNNN NNNNNNNNNN NNNNNNNNNN NNNNNTGAAA CAAATCATCG CAAAACATCT
     6661 ATTAGACATC CAAGCTGTAT TTTTACGCCC GAACGAGCCG TTCACATGGG CAAGCGGCAT
     6721 TTTATCACCG ATCTACTGTG ACAACCGCCT TACGCTATCT TTCCCAGAGG TCAGAAACGA
     6781 TGTTGCTTCA GGTATCAGCA AGCTTGTTAA AGAGCATTTT CCTGAAGCTG AAATGATTGC
     6841 GGGAACAGCA ACTGCCGGTA TTCCTCATGC TGCTCTTGCG GCGGACCATT TGAATCTTCC
     6901 GATGTGTTAT GTGAGGAGCA AGCCGAAGGC GCACGGAAAA GGCAATCAGA TTGAGGGAGC
     6961 TGTGCAAGAA GGGCAAAAAA CAGTCGTCAT TGAAGACTTA ATTTCCACAG GAGGCAGCGT
     7021 GCTTGAAGCT TGTGCAGCTT TACAAGCGGC CGGCTGTGAA GTGCTTGGTG TCGTCccatc
     7081 cagctgatat cccctatagt gagtcgtatt acatggtcat agctgtttcc tggcagctct
     7141 ggcccgtgtc tcaaaatctc tgatgttaca ttgcacaaga taaaaatata tcatcatgaa
     7201 caataaaact gtctgcttac ataaacagta atacaagggg tgttatgagc catattcaac
     7261 gggaaacgtc gaggccgcga ttaaattcca acatggatgc tgatttatat gggtataaat
     7321 gggctcgcga taatgtcggg caatcaggtg cgacaatcta tcgcttgtat gggaagcccg
     7381 atgcgccaga gttgtttctg aaacatggca aaggtagcgt tgccaatgat gttacagatg
     7441 agatggtcag actaaactgg ctgacggaat ttatgcctct tccgaccatc aagcatttta
     7501 tccgtactcc tgatgatgca tggttactca ccactgcgat ccccggaaaa acagcattcc
     7561 aggtattaga agaatatcct gattcaggtg aaaatattgt tgatgcgctg gcagtgttcc
     7621 tgcgccggtt gcattcgatt cctgtttgta attgtccttt taacagcgat cgcgtatttc
     7681 gtctcgctca ggcgcaatca cgaatgaata acggtttggt tgatgcgagt gattttgatg
     7741 acgagcgtaa tggctggcct gttgaacaag tctggaaaga aatgcataaa cttttgccat
     7801 tctcaccgga ttcagtcgtc actcatggtg atttctcact tgataacctt atttttgacg
     7861 aggggaaatt aataggttgt attgatgttg gacgagtcgg aatcgcagac cgataccagg
     7921 atcttgccat cctatggaac tgcctcggtg agttttctcc ttcattacag aaacggcttt
     7981 ttcaaaaata tggtattgat aatcctgata tgaataaatt gcagtttcat ttgatgctcg
     8041 atgagttttt ctaa
//
